# Supplementary material for: Characterization of induced cohesin loop extrusion trajectories in living cells
Source: Nat Genet. 2025 Oct 16;57(11):2785–97. doi: 10.1038/s41588-025-02358-0 (PMC12597828; doi:10.1038/s41588-025-02358-0)
Supplement: Supplementary file 5 — 1_PB-empty_TetO.gb. 2_Lenti-TetR-mcherry.gb. 3_Lenti-TetR-Mau2-puro.gb. 4_Cas9-2A-BFP.gb. 5_Rad21-AID-GFP-Blast.gb. 6_CTCF-AID-GFP.gb. 7_PDS5A-AID-GFP.gb. 8_STAG2-AID-GFP.gb. 9_WAPL-AID-GFP.gb. [file 41588_2025_2358_MOESM5_ESM.zip › GB/1_PB-empty_TetO.gb]

LOCUS       PB_empty_TetO           5253 bp    DNA        circular     31-MAR-2025
DEFINITION  .
ACCESSION   
VERSION     
SOURCE      .
  ORGANISM  .
COMMENT     UUID: 39917111-995f-4148-8f2b-16b88a8cd78e
COMMENT     Type: Natural
COMMENT     SequenceClass: UNA
COMMENT     TransformedInto: unspecified
COMMENT     ApEinfo:methylated:1
FEATURES             Location/Qualifiers
     misc_feature    32..50
                     /locus_tag="TetO"
                     /label="TetO"
                     /ApEinfo_label="TetO"
                     /ApEinfo_fwdcolor="#008080"
                     /ApEinfo_revcolor="#008080"
                     /ApEinfo_graphicformat="arrow_data {{0 .5 .1 .5 .1 -.5 0
                     -.5} {0 .5 .1 .5 .1 -.5 0 -.5} 0} width 5 offset 0"
     misc_feature    1..1032
                     /label="TetO"
                     /locus_tag="TetO(1)"
                     /label="TetO(1)"
                     /ApEinfo_label="TetO"
                     /ApEinfo_fwdcolor="#a6acb3"
                     /ApEinfo_revcolor="#a6acb3"
                     /ApEinfo_graphicformat="arrow_data {{0 .5 .1 .5 .1 -.5 0
                     -.5} {0 .5 .1 .5 .1 -.5 0 -.5} 0} width 5 offset 0"
     misc_feature    1033..1342
                     /label="3'ITR"
                     /locus_tag="3'ITR"
                     /label="3'ITR"
                     /ApEinfo_label="3'ITR"
                     /ApEinfo_fwdcolor="#a6acb3"
                     /ApEinfo_revcolor="#a6acb3"
                     /ApEinfo_graphicformat="arrow_data {{0 .5 .1 .5 .1 -.5 0
                     -.5} {0 .5 .1 .5 .1 -.5 0 -.5} 0} width 5 offset 0"
     primer_bind     complement(1091..1110)
                     /label="Seq_3'ITR_R"
                     /locus_tag="Seq_3'ITR_R"
                     /label="Seq_3'ITR_R"
                     /ApEinfo_label="Seq_3'ITR_R"
                     /ApEinfo_fwdcolor="#a020f0"
                     /ApEinfo_revcolor="#a020f0"
                     /ApEinfo_graphicformat="arrow_data {{0 0.5 0 1 2 0 0 -1 0
                     -0.5} {0 .5 .1 .5 .1 -.5 0 -.5} 0} width 5 offset 0"
     primer_bind     complement(1124..1146)
                     /label="365"
                     /locus_tag="365"
                     /label="365"
                     /ApEinfo_label="365"
                     /ApEinfo_fwdcolor="#a020f0"
                     /ApEinfo_revcolor="#a020f0"
                     /ApEinfo_graphicformat="arrow_data {{0 0.5 0 1 2 0 0 -1 0
                     -0.5} {0 .5 .1 .5 .1 -.5 0 -.5} 0} width 5 offset 0"
     misc_feature    1343..1348
                     /label="KpnI"
                     /locus_tag="KpnI"
                     /label="KpnI"
                     /ApEinfo_label="KpnI"
                     /ApEinfo_fwdcolor="#a6acb3"
                     /ApEinfo_revcolor="#a6acb3"
                     /ApEinfo_graphicformat="arrow_data {{0 .5 .1 .5 .1 -.5 0
                     -.5} {0 .5 .1 .5 .1 -.5 0 -.5} 0} width 5 offset 0"
     misc_feature    1466..1471
                     /label="PvuII"
                     /locus_tag="PvuII"
                     /label="PvuII"
                     /ApEinfo_label="PvuII"
                     /ApEinfo_fwdcolor="#a6acb3"
                     /ApEinfo_revcolor="#a6acb3"
                     /ApEinfo_graphicformat="arrow_data {{0 .5 .1 .5 .1 -.5 0
                     -.5} {0 .5 .1 .5 .1 -.5 0 -.5} 0} width 5 offset 0"
     misc_feature    complement(1539..1995)
                     /label="Misc feature"
                     /locus_tag="Misc feature"
                     /label="Misc feature"
                     /ApEinfo_label="Misc feature"
                     /ApEinfo_fwdcolor="#a6acb3"
                     /ApEinfo_revcolor="#a6acb3"
                     /ApEinfo_graphicformat="arrow_data {{0 0.5 0 1 2 0 0 -1 0
                     -0.5} {0 .5 .1 .5 .1 -.5 0 -.5} 0} width 5 offset 0"
     primer_bind     complement(1670..1689)
                     /label="PB-R3"
                     /locus_tag="PB-R3"
                     /label="PB-R3"
                     /ApEinfo_label="PB-R3"
                     /ApEinfo_fwdcolor="#a020f0"
                     /ApEinfo_revcolor="#a020f0"
                     /ApEinfo_graphicformat="arrow_data {{0 0.5 0 1 2 0 0 -1 0
                     -0.5} {0 .5 .1 .5 .1 -.5 0 -.5} 0} width 5 offset 0"
     misc_feature    complement(1768..1776)
                     /label="DraIII"
                     /locus_tag="DraIII"
                     /label="DraIII"
                     /ApEinfo_label="DraIII"
                     /ApEinfo_fwdcolor="#a6acb3"
                     /ApEinfo_revcolor="#a6acb3"
                     /ApEinfo_graphicformat="arrow_data {{0 0.5 0 1 2 0 0 -1 0
                     -0.5} {0 .5 .1 .5 .1 -.5 0 -.5} 0} width 5 offset 0"
     primer_bind     complement(1984..2004)
                     /label="PB-F1"
                     /locus_tag="PB-F1"
                     /label="PB-F1"
                     /ApEinfo_label="PB-F1"
                     /ApEinfo_fwdcolor="#a020f0"
                     /ApEinfo_revcolor="#a020f0"
                     /ApEinfo_graphicformat="arrow_data {{0 0.5 0 1 2 0 0 -1 0
                     -0.5} {0 .5 .1 .5 .1 -.5 0 -.5} 0} width 5 offset 0"
     misc_feature    2065..2070
                     /label="BsuI"
                     /locus_tag="BsuI"
                     /label="BsuI"
                     /ApEinfo_label="BsuI"
                     /ApEinfo_fwdcolor="#a6acb3"
                     /ApEinfo_revcolor="#a6acb3"
                     /ApEinfo_graphicformat="arrow_data {{0 .5 .1 .5 .1 -.5 0
                     -.5} {0 .5 .1 .5 .1 -.5 0 -.5} 0} width 5 offset 0"
     misc_feature    2126..2986
                     /label="Amp"
                     /locus_tag="Amp"
                     /label="Amp"
                     /ApEinfo_label="Amp"
                     /ApEinfo_fwdcolor="#a6acb3"
                     /ApEinfo_revcolor="#a6acb3"
                     /ApEinfo_graphicformat="arrow_data {{0 .5 .1 .5 .1 -.5 0
                     -.5} {0 .5 .1 .5 .1 -.5 0 -.5} 0} width 5 offset 0"
     primer_bind     2355..2375
                     /label="Amp-F1"
                     /locus_tag="Amp-F1"
                     /label="Amp-F1"
                     /ApEinfo_label="Amp-F1"
                     /ApEinfo_fwdcolor="#a020f0"
                     /ApEinfo_revcolor="#a020f0"
                     /ApEinfo_graphicformat="arrow_data {{0 0.5 0 1 2 0 0 -1 0
                     -0.5} {0 .5 .1 .5 .1 -.5 0 -.5} 0} width 5 offset 0"
     gene            complement(2987..3927)
                     /label="ColE1 ori"
                     /locus_tag="ColE1 ori"
                     /label="ColE1 ori"
                     /ApEinfo_label="ColE1 ori"
                     /ApEinfo_fwdcolor="#a6acb3"
                     /ApEinfo_revcolor="#a6acb3"
                     /ApEinfo_graphicformat="arrow_data {{0 0.5 0 1 2 0 0 -1 0
                     -0.5} {0 .5 .1 .5 .1 -.5 0 -.5} 0} width 5 offset 0"
     misc_feature    3252..3252
                     /label="C in other plasmid"
                     /locus_tag="C in other plasmid"
                     /label="C in other plasmid"
                     /ApEinfo_label="C in other plasmid"
                     /ApEinfo_fwdcolor="#a6acb3"
                     /ApEinfo_revcolor="#a6acb3"
                     /ApEinfo_graphicformat="arrow_data {{0 .5 .1 .5 .1 -.5 0
                     -.5} {0 .5 .1 .5 .1 -.5 0 -.5} 0} width 5 offset 0"
     misc_feature    3592..3597
                     /label="BsuI"
                     /locus_tag="BsuI(1)"
                     /label="BsuI(1)"
                     /ApEinfo_label="BsuI"
                     /ApEinfo_fwdcolor="#a6acb3"
                     /ApEinfo_revcolor="#a6acb3"
                     /ApEinfo_graphicformat="arrow_data {{0 .5 .1 .5 .1 -.5 0
                     -.5} {0 .5 .1 .5 .1 -.5 0 -.5} 0} width 5 offset 0"
     misc_feature    3979..3984
                     /label="PvuII"
                     /locus_tag="PvuII(1)"
                     /label="PvuII(1)"
                     /ApEinfo_label="PvuII"
                     /ApEinfo_fwdcolor="#a6acb3"
                     /ApEinfo_revcolor="#a6acb3"
                     /ApEinfo_graphicformat="arrow_data {{0 .5 .1 .5 .1 -.5 0
                     -.5} {0 .5 .1 .5 .1 -.5 0 -.5} 0} width 5 offset 0"
     primer_bind     4113..4132
                     /label="PB-R2"
                     /locus_tag="PB-R2"
                     /label="PB-R2"
                     /ApEinfo_label="PB-R2"
                     /ApEinfo_fwdcolor="#a020f0"
                     /ApEinfo_revcolor="#a020f0"
                     /ApEinfo_graphicformat="arrow_data {{0 0.5 0 1 2 0 0 -1 0
                     -0.5} {0 .5 .1 .5 .1 -.5 0 -.5} 0} width 5 offset 0"
     primer_bind     4179..4198
                     /label="gibson 3"
                     /locus_tag="gibson 3"
                     /label="gibson 3"
                     /ApEinfo_label="gibson 3"
                     /ApEinfo_fwdcolor="#a020f0"
                     /ApEinfo_revcolor="#a020f0"
                     /ApEinfo_graphicformat="arrow_data {{0 0.5 0 1 2 0 0 -1 0
                     -0.5} {0 .5 .1 .5 .1 -.5 0 -.5} 0} width 5 offset 0"
     misc_feature    4206..4440
                     /label="5'ITR"
                     /locus_tag="5'ITR"
                     /label="5'ITR"
                     /ApEinfo_label="5'ITR"
                     /ApEinfo_fwdcolor="#a6acb3"
                     /ApEinfo_revcolor="#a6acb3"
                     /ApEinfo_graphicformat="arrow_data {{0 .5 .1 .5 .1 -.5 0
                     -.5} {0 .5 .1 .5 .1 -.5 0 -.5} 0} width 5 offset 0"
     misc_feature    4441..5253
                     /label="TetO"
                     /locus_tag="TetO(2)"
                     /label="TetO(2)"
                     /ApEinfo_label="TetO"
                     /ApEinfo_fwdcolor="#a6acb3"
                     /ApEinfo_revcolor="#a6acb3"
                     /ApEinfo_graphicformat="arrow_data {{0 .5 .1 .5 .1 -.5 0
                     -.5} {0 .5 .1 .5 .1 -.5 0 -.5} 0} width 5 offset 0"
ORIGIN
        1 GATAGAGAAA AGTGAAAGTC GAGTTTACCA CTCCCTATCA GTGATAGAGA AAAGTGAAAG
       61 TCGAGTTTAC CACTCCCTAT CAGTGATAGA GAAAAGTGAA AGTCGAGTTT ACCACTCCCT
      121 ATCAGTGATA GAGAAAAGTG AAAGTCGAGT TTACCACTCC CTATCAGTGA TAGAGAAAAG
      181 TGAAAGTCGA GTTTACCACT CCCTATCAGT GATAGAGAAA AGTGAAAGTC GGGCTCGGTT
      241 CCCGGGTCGA GATCCGTATC ACGAGGCCCT TTCGTCTTCA CTCGAGTTTA CCACTCCCTA
      301 TCAGTGATAG AGAAAAGTGA AAGTCGAGTT TACCACTCCC TATCAGTGAT AGAGAAAAGT
      361 GAAAGTCGAG TTTACCACTC CCTATCAGTG ATAGAGAAAA GTGAAAGTCG AGTTTACCAC
      421 TCCCTATCAG TGATAGAGAA AAGTGAAAGT CGAGTTTACC ACTCCCTATC AGTGATAGAG
      481 AAAAGTGAAA GTCGAGTTTA CCACTCCCTA TCAGTGATAG AGAAAAGTGA AAGTCGAGTT
      541 TACCACTCCC TATCAGTGAT AGAGAAAAGT GAAAGTCGGG CTCGGTTCCC GGGTCGAGAT
      601 CCGTATCACG AGGCCCTTTC GTCTTCACTC GAGTTTACCA CTCCCTATCA GTGATAGAGA
      661 AAAGTGAAAG TCGAGTTTAC CACTCCCTAT CAGTGATAGA GAAAAGTGAA AGTCGAGTTT
      721 ACCACTCCCT ATCAGTGATA GAGAAAAGTG AAAGTCGAGT TTACCACTCC CTATCAGTGA
      781 TAGAGAAAAG TGAAAGTCGA GTTTACCACT CCCTATCAGT GATAGAGAAA AGTGAAAGTC
      841 GAGTTTACCA CTCCCTATCA GTGATAGAGA AAAGTGAAAG TCGAGTTTAC CACTCCCTAT
      901 CAGTGATAGA GAAAAGTGAA AGTCGGGCTC GGTTCCCGGG TCGAGATCCC GAAGAAGTAC
      961 GTAGAGAGGA AAAGGCGATC GCAGAAGGAG AAAGGCTCTT CAAGGGATGG AGAAGATCTC
     1021 TCGAGAATTC CCATCTATAA CAAGAAAATA TATATATAAT AAGTTATCAC GTAAGTAGAA
     1081 CATGAAATAA CAATATAATT ATCGTATGAG TTAAATCTTA AAAGTCACGT AAAAGATAAT
     1141 CATGCGTCAT TTTGACTCAC GCGGTCGTTA TAGTTCAAAA TCAGTGACAC TTACCGCATT
     1201 GACAAGCACG CCTCACGGGA GCTCCAAGCG GCGACTGAGA TGTCCTAAAT GCACAGCGAC
     1261 GGATTCGCGC TATTTAGAAA GAGAGAGCAA TATTTCAAGA ATGCATGCGT CAATTTTACG
     1321 CAGACTATCT TTCTAGGGTT AAGGTACCCA ATTCGCCCTA TAGTGAGTCG TATTACAATT
     1381 CACTGGCCGT CGTTTTACAA CGTCGTGACT GGGAAAACCC TGGCGTTACC CAACTTAATC
     1441 GCCTTGCAGC ACATCCCCCT TTCGCCAGCT GGCGTAATAG CGAAGAGGCC CGCACCGATC
     1501 GCCCTTCCCA ACAGTTGCGC AGCCTGAATG GCGAATGGGN NNNNNNNNNN NNNNNNNNNN
     1561 NNNNNNNNNN NNNNNNNNNN NNNNNNNNNN NNNNNNNNNN NNNNNNNNNN NNNNNNNNNN
     1621 NNNNNNNNNN NNNNNNNNNN NNNNNNNNNN NNNNNNNNNN NNNCNNNNNN NNNNNNNNNN
     1681 NNNNNNNNNN NNNNNNNNNN NNNNNNNNNN NNNNNNNNNN NNNNNNNNNN NNNNNNNNNN
     1741 NNNNNNNNNN NNNNNANNNN NNNNNNNNNN NNNNNNNNNN NNNNNNNNNN NNNNNNNNNN
     1801 NNNNNCCTTT GACGTTGGAG TCCACGTTCT TTAATAGTGG ACTCTTGTTC CAAACTGGAA
     1861 CAACACTCAA CCCTATCTCG GTCTATTCTT TTGATTTATA AGGGATTTTG CCGATTTCGG
     1921 CCTATTGGTT AAAAAATGAG CTGATTTAAC AAAAATTTAA CGCGAATTTT AACAAAATAT
     1981 TAACGCTTAC AATTTAGGTG GCACTTTTCG GGGAAATGTG CGCGGAACCC CTATTTGTTT
     2041 ATTTTTCTAA ATACATTCAA ATATGTATCC GCTCATGAGA CAATAACCCT GATAAATGCT
     2101 TCAATAATAT TGAAAAAGGA AGAGTATGAG TATTCAACAT TTCCGTGTCG CCCTTATTCC
     2161 CTTTTTTGCG GCATTTTGCC TTCCTGTTTT TGCTCACCCA GAAACGCTGG TGAAAGTAAA
     2221 AGATGCTGAA GATCAGTTGG GTGCACGAGT GGGTTACATC GAACTGGATC TCAACAGCGG
     2281 TAAGATCCTT GAGAGTTTTC GCCCCGAAGA ACGTTTTCCA ATGATGAGCA CTTTTAAAGT
     2341 TCTGCTATGT GGCGCGGTAT TATCCCGTAT TGACGCCGGG CAAGAGCAAC TCGGTCGCCG
     2401 CATACACTAT TCTCAGAATG ACTTGGTTGA GTACTCACCA GTCACAGAAA AGCATCTTAC
     2461 GGATGGCATG ACAGTAAGAG AATTATGCAG TGCTGCCATA ACCATGAGTG ATAACACTGC
     2521 GGCCAACTTA CTTCTGACAA CGATCGGAGG ACCGAAGGAG CTAACCGCTT TTTTGCACAA
     2581 CATGGGGGAT CATGTAACTC GCCTTGATCG TTGGGAACCG GAGCTGAATG AAGCCATACC
     2641 AAACGACGAG CGTGACACCA CGATGCCTGT AGCAATGGCA ACAACGTTGC GCAAACTATT
     2701 AACTGGCGAA CTACTTACTC TAGCTTCCCG GCAACAATTA ATAGACTGGA TGGAGGCGGA
     2761 TAAAGTTGCA GGACCACTTC TGCGCTCGGC CCTTCCGGCT GGCTGGTTTA TTGCTGATAA
     2821 ATCTGGAGCC GGTGAGCGTG GGTCTCGCGG TATCATTGCA GCACTGGGGC CAGATGGTAA
     2881 GCCCTCCCGT ATCGTAGTTA TCTACACGAC GGGGAGTCAG GCAACTATGG ATGAACGAAA
     2941 TAGACAGATC GCTGAGATAG GTGCCTCACT GATTAAGCAT TGGTAACTGT CAGACCAAGT
     3001 TTACTCATAT ATACTTTAGA TTGATTTAAA ACTTCATTTT TAATTTAAAA GGATCTAGGT
     3061 GAAGATCCTT TTTGATAATC TCATGACCAA AATCCCTTAA CGTGAGTTTT CGTTCCACTG
     3121 AGCGTCAGAC CCCGTAGAAA AGATCAAAGG ATCTTCTTGA GATCCTTTTT TTCTGCGCGT
     3181 AATCTGCTGC TTGCAAACAA AAAAACCACC GCTACCAGCG GTGGTTTGTT TGCCGGATCA
     3241 AGAGCTACCA AtTCTTTTTC CGAAGGTAAC TGGCTTCAGC AGAGCGCAGA TACCAAATAC
     3301 TGTTCTTCTA GTGTAGCCGT AGTTAGGCCA CCACTTCAAG AACTCTGTAG CACCGCCTAC
     3361 ATACCTCGCT CTGCTAATCC TGTTACCAGT GGCTGCTGCC AGTGGCGATA AGTCGTGTCT
     3421 TACCGGGTTG GACTCAAGAC GATAGTTACC GGATAAGGCG CAGCGGTCGG GCTGAACGGG
     3481 GGGTTCGTGC ACACAGCCCA GCTTGGAGCG AACGACCTAC ACCGAACTGA GATACCTACA
     3541 GCGTGAGCTA TGAGAAAGCG CCACGCTTCC CGAAGGGAGA AAGGCGGACA GGTATCCGGT
     3601 AAGCGGCAGG GTCGGAACAG GAGAGCGCAC GAGGGAGCTT CCAGGGGGAA ACGCCTGGTA
     3661 TCTTTATAGT CCTGTCGGGT TTCGCCACCT CTGACTTGAG CGTCGATTTT TGTGATGCTC
     3721 GTCAGGGGGG CGGAGCCTAT GGAAAAACGC CAGCAACGCG GCCTTTTTAC GGTTCCTGGC
     3781 CTTTTGCTGG CCTTTTGCTC ACATGTTCTT TCCTGCGTTA TCCCCTGATT CTGTGGATAA
     3841 CCGTATTACC GCCTTTGAGT GAGCTGATAC CGCTCGCCGC AGCCGAACGA CCGAGCGCAG
     3901 CGAGTCAGTG AGCGAGGAAG CGGAAGAGCG CCCAATACGC AAACCGCCTC TCCCCGCGCG
     3961 TTGGCCGATT CATTAATGCA GCTGGCACGA CAGGTTTCCC GACTGGAAAG CGGGCAGTGA
     4021 GCGCAACGCA ATTAATGTGA GTTAGCTCAC TCATTAGGCA CCCCAGGCTT TACACTTTAT
     4081 GCTTCCGGCT CGTATGTTGT GTGGAATTGT GAGCGGATAA CAATTTCACA CAGGAAACAG
     4141 CTATGACCAT GATTACGCCA AGCTCGAAAT TAACCCTCAC TAAAGGGAAC AAAAGCTGGA
     4201 GCTCTTTAAC CCTAGAAAGA TAATCATATT GTGACGTACG TTAAAGATAA TCATGCGTAA
     4261 AATTGACGCA TGTGTTTTAT CGGTCTGTAT ATCGAGGTTT ATTTATTAAT TTGAATAGAT
     4321 ATTAAGTTTT ATTATATTTA CACTTACATA CTAATAATAA ATTCAACAAA CAATTTATTT
     4381 ATGTTTATTT ATTTATTAAA AAAAAACAAA AACTCAAAAT TTCTTCTATA AAGTAACAAA
     4441 GCGGCCGCTC TAGAGGATCC GTATCACGAG GCCCTTTCGT CTTCACTCGA GTTTACCACT
     4501 CCCTATCAGT GATAGAGAAA AGTGAAAGTC GAGTTTACCA CTCCCTATCA GTGATAGAGA
     4561 AAAGTGAAAG TCGAGTTTAC CACTCCCTAT CAGTGATAGA GAAAAGTGAA AGTCGAGTTT
     4621 ACCACTCCCT ATCAGTGATA GAGAAAAGTG AAAGTCGAGT TTACCACTCC CTATCAGTGA
     4681 TAGAGAAAAG TGAAAGTCGA GTTTACCACT CCCTATCAGT GATAGAGAAA AGTGAAAGTC
     4741 GGGCTCGGTT CCCGGGTCGA GATCCGTATC ACGAGGCCCT TTCGTCTTCA CTCGAGTTTA
     4801 CCACTCCCTA TCAGTGATAG AGAAAAGTGA AAGTCGAGTT TACCACTCCC TATCAGTGAT
     4861 AGAGAAAAGT GAAAGTCGAG TTTACCACTC CCTATCAGTG ATAGAGAAAA GTGAAAGTCG
     4921 AGTTTACCAC TCCCTATCAG TGATAGAGAA AAGTGAAAGT CGAGTTTACC ACTCCCTATC
     4981 AGTGATAGAG AAAAGTGAAA GTCGAGTTTA CCACTCCCTA TCAGTGATAG AGAAAAGTGA
     5041 AAGTCGAGTT TACCACTCCC TATCAGTGAT AGAGAAAAGT GAAAGTCGGG CTCGGTTCCC
     5101 GGgTCGAGAT CCGTATCACG AGGCCCTTTC GTCTTCACTC GAGTTTACCA CTCCCTATCA
     5161 GTGATAGAGA AAAGTGAAAG TCGAGTTTAC CACTCCCTAT CAGTGATAGA GAAAAGTGAA
     5221 AGTCGAGTTT ACCACTCCCT ATCAGTGATA GAA  
//
