# Supplementary material for: Characterization of induced cohesin loop extrusion trajectories in living cells
Source: Nat Genet. 2025 Oct 16;57(11):2785–97. doi: 10.1038/s41588-025-02358-0 (PMC12597828; doi:10.1038/s41588-025-02358-0)
Supplement: Supplementary file 5 — 1_PB-empty_TetO.gb. 2_Lenti-TetR-mcherry.gb. 3_Lenti-TetR-Mau2-puro.gb. 4_Cas9-2A-BFP.gb. 5_Rad21-AID-GFP-Blast.gb. 6_CTCF-AID-GFP.gb. 7_PDS5A-AID-GFP.gb. 8_STAG2-AID-GFP.gb. 9_WAPL-AID-GFP.gb. [file 41588_2025_2358_MOESM5_ESM.zip › GB/8_STAG2-AID-GFP.gb]

LOCUS       pMK383_STAG2_AID        4817 bp    DNA        circular     31-MAR-2025
DEFINITION  .
ACCESSION   
VERSION     
SOURCE      .
  ORGANISM  .
COMMENT     UUID: 41cdf9c2-0285-4354-b217-cd9907cae8e2
COMMENT     Type: Synthetic
COMMENT     ConfirmedExperimentally: 0
COMMENT     CreatedBy: HI-WI-Trial
COMMENT     SequenceClass: UNA
COMMENT     TransformedInto: unspecified
COMMENT     ApEinfo:methylated:1
FEATURES             Location/Qualifiers
     misc_feature    1674..2159
                     /locus_tag="HA-R-3'"
                     /label="HA-R-3'"
                     /ApEinfo_label="HA-R-3'"
                     /ApEinfo_fwdcolor="#a6acb3"
                     /ApEinfo_revcolor="#a6acb3"
                     /ApEinfo_graphicformat="arrow_data {{0 .5 .1 .5 .1 -.5 0
                     -.5} {0 .5 .1 .5 .1 -.5 0 -.5} 0} width 5 offset 0"
     misc_feature    236..744
                     /locus_tag="HA-L-5'"
                     /label="HA-L-5'"
                     /ApEinfo_label="HA-L-5'"
                     /ApEinfo_fwdcolor="#a6acb3"
                     /ApEinfo_revcolor="#a6acb3"
                     /ApEinfo_graphicformat="arrow_data {{0 .5 .1 .5 .1 -.5 0
                     -.5} {0 .5 .1 .5 .1 -.5 0 -.5} 0} width 5 offset 0"
     misc_feature    1674..1695
                     /locus_tag="last exon+"
                     /label="last exon+"
                     /ApEinfo_label="last exon+"
                     /ApEinfo_fwdcolor="#bbbbbb"
                     /ApEinfo_revcolor="#bbbbbb"
                     /ApEinfo_graphicformat="arrow_data {{0 .5 .1 .5 .1 -.5 0
                     -.5} {0 .5 .1 .5 .1 -.5 0 -.5} 0} width 5 offset 0
                     graphic_fg_color_0 #ffffff graphic_fg_color_1 #ffffff
                     outline_color_0 #000000 outline_color_1 #000000"
     misc_feature    1674..1674
                     /locus_tag="CUT"
                     /label="CUT"
                     /ApEinfo_label="CUT"
                     /ApEinfo_fwdcolor="#a6acb3"
                     /ApEinfo_revcolor="#a6acb3"
                     /ApEinfo_graphicformat="arrow_data {{0 .5 .1 .5 .1 -.5 0
                     -.5} {0 .5 .1 .5 .1 -.5 0 -.5} 0} width 5 offset 0"
     misc_feature    1677..1679
                     /locus_tag="PAM"
                     /label="PAM"
                     /ApEinfo_label="PAM"
                     /ApEinfo_fwdcolor="#a6acb3"
                     /ApEinfo_revcolor="#a6acb3"
                     /ApEinfo_graphicformat="arrow_data {{0 .5 .1 .5 .1 -.5 0
                     -.5} {0 .5 .1 .5 .1 -.5 0 -.5} 0} width 5 offset 0"
     misc_feature    1674..1676
                     /locus_tag="guide+"
                     /label="guide+"
                     /ApEinfo_label="guide+"
                     /ApEinfo_fwdcolor="#a6acb3"
                     /ApEinfo_revcolor="#a6acb3"
                     /ApEinfo_graphicformat="arrow_data {{0 .5 .1 .5 .1 -.5 0
                     -.5} {0 .5 .1 .5 .1 -.5 0 -.5} 0} width 5 offset 0"
     CDS             745..948
                     /translation=KEKSACPKDPAKPPAKAQVVGWPPVRSYRKNVMVSCQKSSGGPEA
                     AAFVKVSMDGAPYLRKIDLRMYK
                     /gene=""
                     /note="acts as an auxin-inducible degron (AID) in the
                     presence of TIR1"
                     /product="minimal degron from the auxin-responsive IAA17
                     protein of <i>Arabidopsis thaliana</i> (<a
                     href="http://www.ncbi.nlm.nih.gov/pubmed/23499004"
                     title="http://www.ncbi.nlm.nih.gov/pubmed/23499004">Kubota
                     et al., 2013</a>)"
                     /locus_tag="mini-AID"
                     /label="mini-AID"
                     /ApEinfo_label="mini-AID"
                     /ApEinfo_fwdcolor="#cc99b2"
                     /ApEinfo_revcolor="#cc99b2"
                     /ApEinfo_graphicformat="arrow_data {{0 0.5 0 1 2 0 0 -1 0
                     -0.5} {0 .5 .1 .5 .1 -.5 0 -.5} 0} width 5 offset 0"
     CDS             955..1668
                     /translation=M,V,SKGEELFTGVVPILVELDGDVNGHKFSVSGEGEGDATYGKL
                     TLKFICTTGKLPVPWPTLVTTLTYGVQCFSRYPDHMKQHDFFKSAMPEGYVQERTIFF
                     KDDGNYKTRAEVKFEGDTLVNRIELKGIDFKEDGNILGHKLEYNYNSHNVYIMADKQK
                     NGIKVNFKIRHNIEDGSVQLADHYQQNTPIGDGPVLLPDNHYLSTQSALSKDPNEKRD
                     HMVLLEFVTAAGITLGMDELY
                     /note="mammalian codon-optimized"
                     /product="enhanced GFP"
                     /locus_tag="EGFP"
                     /label="EGFP"
                     /ApEinfo_label="EGFP"
                     /ApEinfo_fwdcolor="#05fd14"
                     /ApEinfo_revcolor="#05fd14"
                     /ApEinfo_graphicformat="arrow_data {{0 0.5 0 1 2 0 0 -1 0
                     -0.5} {0 .5 .1 .5 .1 -.5 0 -.5} 0} width 5 offset 0"
     misc_feature    742..743
                     /locus_tag="last exon+(1)"
                     /label="last exon+(1)"
                     /ApEinfo_label="last exon+"
                     /ApEinfo_fwdcolor="#bbbbbb"
                     /ApEinfo_revcolor="#bbbbbb"
                     /ApEinfo_graphicformat="arrow_data {{0 .5 .1 .5 .1 -.5 0
                     -.5} {0 .5 .1 .5 .1 -.5 0 -.5} 0} width 5 offset 0
                     graphic_fg_color_0 #ffffff graphic_fg_color_1 #ffffff
                     outline_color_0 #000000 outline_color_1 #000000"
     misc_feature    727..743
                     /locus_tag="guide+(1)"
                     /label="guide+(1)"
                     /ApEinfo_label="guide+"
                     /ApEinfo_fwdcolor="#a6acb3"
                     /ApEinfo_revcolor="#a6acb3"
                     /ApEinfo_graphicformat="arrow_data {{0 .5 .1 .5 .1 -.5 0
                     -.5} {0 .5 .1 .5 .1 -.5 0 -.5} 0} width 5 offset 0"
     promoter        complement(4249..4353)
                     /gene="<i>bla</i>"
                     /locus_tag="AmpR promoter"
                     /label="AmpR promoter"
                     /ApEinfo_label="AmpR promoter"
                     /ApEinfo_fwdcolor="#bbbbbb"
                     /ApEinfo_revcolor="#bbbbbb"
                     /ApEinfo_graphicformat="arrow_data {{0 0.5 0 1 2 0 0 -1 0
                     -0.5} {0 .5 .1 .5 .1 -.5 0 -.5} 0} width 5 offset 0
                     graphic_fg_color_0 #ffffff graphic_fg_color_1 #ffffff
                     outline_color_0 #000000 outline_color_1 #000000"
     CDS             complement(3388..4248)
                     /translation=MSIQHFRVALIPFFAAFCLPVFA,HPETLVKVKDAEDQLGARVGY
                     IELDLNSGKILESFRPEERFPMMSTFKVLLCGAVLSRIDAGQEQLGRRIHYSQNDLVE
                     YSPVTEKHLTDGMTVRELCSAAITMSDNTAANLLLTTIGGPKELTAFLHNMGDHVTRL
                     DRWEPELNEAIPNDERDTTMPVAMATTLRKLLTGELLTLASRQQLIDWMEADKVAGPL
                     LRSALPAGWFIADKSGAGERGSRGIIAALGPDGKPSRIVVIYTTGSQATMDERNRQIA
                     EIGASLIKHW*
                     /gene="<i>bla</i>"
                     /note="confers resistance to ampicillin, carbenicillin,
                     and related antibiotics"
                     /product="β-lactamase"
                     /locus_tag="AmpR"
                     /label="AmpR"
                     /ApEinfo_label="AmpR"
                     /ApEinfo_fwdcolor="#ccffcc"
                     /ApEinfo_revcolor="#ccffcc"
                     /ApEinfo_graphicformat="arrow_data {{0 0.5 0 1 2 0 0 -1 0
                     -0.5} {0 .5 .1 .5 .1 -.5 0 -.5} 0} width 5 offset 0"
     promoter        complement(2275..2305)
                     /note="promoter for the <i>E. coli lac</i> operon"
                     /locus_tag="lac promoter"
                     /label="lac promoter"
                     /ApEinfo_label="lac promoter"
                     /ApEinfo_fwdcolor="#bbbbbb"
                     /ApEinfo_revcolor="#bbbbbb"
                     /ApEinfo_graphicformat="arrow_data {{0 0.5 0 1 2 0 0 -1 0
                     -0.5} {0 .5 .1 .5 .1 -.5 0 -.5} 0} width 5 offset 0
                     graphic_fg_color_0 #ffffff graphic_fg_color_1 #ffffff
                     outline_color_0 #000000 outline_color_1 #000000"
     protein_bind    2320..2341
                     /bound_moiety="<i>E. coli</i> catabolite activator
                     protein"
                     /note="CAP binding activates transcription in the presence
                     of cAMP."
                     /locus_tag="CAP binding site"
                     /label="CAP binding site"
                     /ApEinfo_label="CAP binding site"
                     /ApEinfo_fwdcolor="#31849b"
                     /ApEinfo_revcolor="#31849b"
                     /ApEinfo_graphicformat="arrow_data {{0 .5 .1 .5 .1 -.5 0
                     -.5} {0 .5 .1 .5 .1 -.5 0 -.5} 0} width 5 offset 0"
     protein_bind    2251..2267
                     /bound_moiety="<i>lac</i> repressor encoded by
                     <i>lacI</i>"
                     /note="The <i>lac</i> repressor binds to the <i>lac</i>
                     operator to inhibit transcription in <i>E. coli</i>. This
                     inhibition can be relieved by adding lactose or
                     isopropyl-β-D-thiogalactopyranoside (IPTG)."
                     /locus_tag="lac operator"
                     /label="lac operator"
                     /ApEinfo_label="lac operator"
                     /ApEinfo_fwdcolor="#31849b"
                     /ApEinfo_revcolor="#31849b"
                     /ApEinfo_graphicformat="arrow_data {{0 .5 .1 .5 .1 -.5 0
                     -.5} {0 .5 .1 .5 .1 -.5 0 -.5} 0} width 5 offset 0"
     rep_origin      complement(2629..3217)
                     /direction=LEFT
                     /note="high-copy-number ColE1/pMB1/pBR322/pUC origin of
                     replication"
                     /locus_tag="ori"
                     /label="ori"
                     /ApEinfo_label="ori"
                     /ApEinfo_fwdcolor="#ffff00"
                     /ApEinfo_revcolor="#ffff00"
                     /ApEinfo_graphicformat="arrow_data {{0 0.5 0 1 2 0 0 -1 0
                     -0.5} {0 .5 .1 .5 .1 -.5 0 -.5} 0} width 5 offset 0"
     rep_origin      join(4380..4817,1..18)
                     /direction=RIGHT
                     /note="f1 bacteriophage origin of replication; arrow
                     indicates direction of (+) strand synthesis"
                     /locus_tag="f1 ori"
                     /label="f1 ori"
                     /ApEinfo_label="f1 ori"
                     /ApEinfo_fwdcolor="#ffff00"
                     /ApEinfo_revcolor="#ffff00"
                     /ApEinfo_graphicformat="arrow_data {{0 0.5 0 1 2 0 0 -1 0
                     -0.5} {0 .5 .1 .5 .1 -.5 0 -.5} 0} width 5 offset 0"
     promoter        185..203
                     /note="promoter for bacteriophage T7 RNA polymerase"
                     /locus_tag="T7 promoter"
                     /label="T7 promoter"
                     /ApEinfo_label="T7 promoter"
                     /ApEinfo_fwdcolor="#bbbbbb"
                     /ApEinfo_revcolor="#bbbbbb"
                     /ApEinfo_graphicformat="arrow_data {{0 0.5 0 1 2 0 0 -1 0
                     -0.5} {0 .5 .1 .5 .1 -.5 0 -.5} 0} width 5 offset 0
                     graphic_fg_color_0 #ffffff graphic_fg_color_1 #ffffff
                     outline_color_0 #000000 outline_color_1 #000000"
     promoter        complement(2188..2206)
                     /note="promoter for bacteriophage T3 RNA polymerase"
                     /locus_tag="T3 promoter"
                     /label="T3 promoter"
                     /ApEinfo_label="T3 promoter"
                     /ApEinfo_fwdcolor="#bbbbbb"
                     /ApEinfo_revcolor="#bbbbbb"
                     /ApEinfo_graphicformat="arrow_data {{0 0.5 0 1 2 0 0 -1 0
                     -0.5} {0 .5 .1 .5 .1 -.5 0 -.5} 0} width 5 offset 0
                     graphic_fg_color_0 #ffffff graphic_fg_color_1 #ffffff
                     outline_color_0 #000000 outline_color_1 #000000"
     primer_bind     159..175
                     /note="common sequencing primer, one of multiple similar
                     variants"
                     /locus_tag="M13 fwd"
                     /label="M13 fwd"
                     /ApEinfo_label="M13 fwd"
                     /ApEinfo_fwdcolor="#a020f0"
                     /ApEinfo_revcolor="#a020f0"
                     /ApEinfo_graphicformat="arrow_data {{0 0.5 0 1 2 0 0 -1 0
                     -0.5} {0 .5 .1 .5 .1 -.5 0 -.5} 0} width 5 offset 0"
     primer_bind     complement(2227..2243)
                     /note="common sequencing primer, one of multiple similar
                     variants"
                     /locus_tag="M13 rev"
                     /label="M13 rev"
                     /ApEinfo_label="M13 rev"
                     /ApEinfo_fwdcolor="#a020f0"
                     /ApEinfo_revcolor="#a020f0"
                     /ApEinfo_graphicformat="arrow_data {{0 0.5 0 1 2 0 0 -1 0
                     -0.5} {0 .5 .1 .5 .1 -.5 0 -.5} 0} width 5 offset 0"
     primer_bind     193..207
                     /PCR_conditions="primer sequence:CTCACTATAGGGCGA"
                     /locus_tag="20814"
                     /label="20814"
                     /ApEinfo_label="20814"
                     /ApEinfo_fwdcolor="#14c0bd"
                     /ApEinfo_revcolor="#4ec02b"
                     /ApEinfo_graphicformat="arrow_data {{0 0.5 0 1 2 0 0 -1 0
                     -0.5} {0 .5 .1 .5 .1 -.5 0 -.5} 0} width 5 offset 0"
     primer_bind     4339..4356
                     /PCR_conditions="primer sequence:AATAGGGGTTCCGCGCAC"
                     /locus_tag="16020"
                     /label="16020"
                     /ApEinfo_label="16020"
                     /ApEinfo_fwdcolor="#14c0bd"
                     /ApEinfo_revcolor="#4ec02b"
                     /ApEinfo_graphicformat="arrow_data {{0 0.5 0 1 2 0 0 -1 0
                     -0.5} {0 .5 .1 .5 .1 -.5 0 -.5} 0} width 5 offset 0"
     primer_bind     4339..4356
                     /PCR_conditions="primer sequence:AATAGGGGTTCCGCGCAC"
                     /locus_tag="15046"
                     /label="15046"
                     /ApEinfo_label="15046"
                     /ApEinfo_fwdcolor="#14c0bd"
                     /ApEinfo_revcolor="#4ec02b"
                     /ApEinfo_graphicformat="arrow_data {{0 0.5 0 1 2 0 0 -1 0
                     -0.5} {0 .5 .1 .5 .1 -.5 0 -.5} 0} width 5 offset 0"
     primer_bind     2189..2206
                     /PCR_conditions="primer sequence:CTTTAGTGAGGGTTAATT"
                     /locus_tag="20276"
                     /label="20276"
                     /ApEinfo_label="20276"
                     /ApEinfo_fwdcolor="#14c0bd"
                     /ApEinfo_revcolor="#4ec02b"
                     /ApEinfo_graphicformat="arrow_data {{0 0.5 0 1 2 0 0 -1 0
                     -0.5} {0 .5 .1 .5 .1 -.5 0 -.5} 0} width 5 offset 0"
     primer_bind     66..83
                     /PCR_conditions="primer sequence:GGGCCTCTTCGCTATTAC"
                     /locus_tag="6109"
                     /label="6109"
                     /ApEinfo_label="6109"
                     /ApEinfo_fwdcolor="#14c0bd"
                     /ApEinfo_revcolor="#4ec02b"
                     /ApEinfo_graphicformat="arrow_data {{0 0.5 0 1 2 0 0 -1 0
                     -0.5} {0 .5 .1 .5 .1 -.5 0 -.5} 0} width 5 offset 0"
     primer_bind     complement(2853..2871)
                     /PCR_conditions="primer sequence:ttggagcgaacgacctaca"
                     /locus_tag="16775"
                     /label="16775"
                     /ApEinfo_label="16775"
                     /ApEinfo_fwdcolor="#14c0bd"
                     /ApEinfo_revcolor="#4ec02b"
                     /ApEinfo_graphicformat="arrow_data {{0 0.5 0 1 2 0 0 -1 0
                     -0.5} {0 .5 .1 .5 .1 -.5 0 -.5} 0} width 5 offset 0"
     primer_bind     185..203
                     /PCR_conditions="primer sequence:TAATACGACTCACTATAGG"
                     /locus_tag="20273"
                     /label="20273"
                     /ApEinfo_label="20273"
                     /ApEinfo_fwdcolor="#14c0bd"
                     /ApEinfo_revcolor="#4ec02b"
                     /ApEinfo_graphicformat="arrow_data {{0 0.5 0 1 2 0 0 -1 0
                     -0.5} {0 .5 .1 .5 .1 -.5 0 -.5} 0} width 5 offset 0"
     primer_bind     4752..4771
                     /PCR_conditions="primer sequence:CGATTTCGGCCTATTGGTTA"
                     /locus_tag="15643"
                     /label="15643"
                     /ApEinfo_label="15643"
                     /ApEinfo_fwdcolor="#14c0bd"
                     /ApEinfo_revcolor="#4ec02b"
                     /ApEinfo_graphicformat="arrow_data {{0 0.5 0 1 2 0 0 -1 0
                     -0.5} {0 .5 .1 .5 .1 -.5 0 -.5} 0} width 5 offset 0"
     primer_bind     4600..4619
                     /PCR_conditions="primer sequence:TGATGGTTCACGTAGTGGGC"
                     /locus_tag="15996"
                     /label="15996"
                     /ApEinfo_label="15996"
                     /ApEinfo_fwdcolor="#14c0bd"
                     /ApEinfo_revcolor="#4ec02b"
                     /ApEinfo_graphicformat="arrow_data {{0 0.5 0 1 2 0 0 -1 0
                     -0.5} {0 .5 .1 .5 .1 -.5 0 -.5} 0} width 5 offset 0"
     primer_bind     4362..4381
                     /PCR_conditions="primer sequence:cccgaaaagtgccacctgac"
                     /locus_tag="16873"
                     /label="16873"
                     /ApEinfo_label="16873"
                     /ApEinfo_fwdcolor="#14c0bd"
                     /ApEinfo_revcolor="#4ec02b"
                     /ApEinfo_graphicformat="arrow_data {{0 0.5 0 1 2 0 0 -1 0
                     -0.5} {0 .5 .1 .5 .1 -.5 0 -.5} 0} width 5 offset 0"
     primer_bind     complement(4362..4381)
                     /PCR_conditions="primer sequence:Gtcaggtggcacttttcggg"
                     /locus_tag="8618"
                     /label="8618"
                     /ApEinfo_label="8618"
                     /ApEinfo_fwdcolor="#14c0bd"
                     /ApEinfo_revcolor="#4ec02b"
                     /ApEinfo_graphicformat="arrow_data {{0 0.5 0 1 2 0 0 -1 0
                     -0.5} {0 .5 .1 .5 .1 -.5 0 -.5} 0} width 5 offset 0"
     primer_bind     4290..4309
                     /PCR_conditions="primer sequence:ATTGTCTCATGAGCGGATAC"
                     /locus_tag="6503"
                     /label="6503"
                     /ApEinfo_label="6503"
                     /ApEinfo_fwdcolor="#14c0bd"
                     /ApEinfo_revcolor="#4ec02b"
                     /ApEinfo_graphicformat="arrow_data {{0 0.5 0 1 2 0 0 -1 0
                     -0.5} {0 .5 .1 .5 .1 -.5 0 -.5} 0} width 5 offset 0"
     primer_bind     4071..4090
                     /PCR_conditions="primer sequence:GGCGAAAACTCTCAAGGATC"
                     /locus_tag="6488"
                     /label="6488"
                     /ApEinfo_label="6488"
                     /ApEinfo_fwdcolor="#14c0bd"
                     /ApEinfo_revcolor="#4ec02b"
                     /ApEinfo_graphicformat="arrow_data {{0 0.5 0 1 2 0 0 -1 0
                     -0.5} {0 .5 .1 .5 .1 -.5 0 -.5} 0} width 5 offset 0"
     primer_bind     complement(3959..3978)
                     /PCR_conditions="primer sequence:CGCCGCATACACTATTCTCA"
                     /locus_tag="6487"
                     /label="6487"
                     /ApEinfo_label="6487"
                     /ApEinfo_fwdcolor="#14c0bd"
                     /ApEinfo_revcolor="#4ec02b"
                     /ApEinfo_graphicformat="arrow_data {{0 0.5 0 1 2 0 0 -1 0
                     -0.5} {0 .5 .1 .5 .1 -.5 0 -.5} 0} width 5 offset 0"
     primer_bind     complement(3755..3774)
                     /PCR_conditions="primer sequence:CGCCTTGATCGTTGGGAACC"
                     /locus_tag="13036"
                     /label="13036"
                     /ApEinfo_label="13036"
                     /ApEinfo_fwdcolor="#14c0bd"
                     /ApEinfo_revcolor="#4ec02b"
                     /ApEinfo_graphicformat="arrow_data {{0 0.5 0 1 2 0 0 -1 0
                     -0.5} {0 .5 .1 .5 .1 -.5 0 -.5} 0} width 5 offset 0"
     primer_bind     3513..3532
                     /PCR_conditions="primer sequence:CTGCAATGATACCGCGAGAC"
                     /locus_tag="13048"
                     /label="13048"
                     /ApEinfo_label="13048"
                     /ApEinfo_fwdcolor="#14c0bd"
                     /ApEinfo_revcolor="#4ec02b"
                     /ApEinfo_graphicformat="arrow_data {{0 0.5 0 1 2 0 0 -1 0
                     -0.5} {0 .5 .1 .5 .1 -.5 0 -.5} 0} width 5 offset 0"
     primer_bind     complement(2689..2708)
                     /PCR_conditions="primer sequence:ATAGTCCTGTCGGGTTTCGC"
                     /locus_tag="16448"
                     /label="16448"
                     /ApEinfo_label="16448"
                     /ApEinfo_fwdcolor="#14c0bd"
                     /ApEinfo_revcolor="#4ec02b"
                     /ApEinfo_graphicformat="arrow_data {{0 0.5 0 1 2 0 0 -1 0
                     -0.5} {0 .5 .1 .5 .1 -.5 0 -.5} 0} width 5 offset 0"
     primer_bind     complement(2670..2689)
                     /PCR_conditions="primer sequence:CCACCTCTGACTTGAGCGTC"
                     /locus_tag="16449"
                     /label="16449"
                     /ApEinfo_label="16449"
                     /ApEinfo_fwdcolor="#14c0bd"
                     /ApEinfo_revcolor="#4ec02b"
                     /ApEinfo_graphicformat="arrow_data {{0 0.5 0 1 2 0 0 -1 0
                     -0.5} {0 .5 .1 .5 .1 -.5 0 -.5} 0} width 5 offset 0"
     primer_bind     complement(2577..2607)
                     /PCR_conditions="primer sequence:TTACGGTTCCTGGCCTTTTG"
                     /locus_tag="6000"
                     /label="6000"
                     /ApEinfo_label="6000"
                     /ApEinfo_fwdcolor="#14c0bd"
                     /ApEinfo_revcolor="#4ec02b"
                     /ApEinfo_graphicformat="arrow_data {{0 0.5 0 1 2 0 0 -1 0
                     -0.5} {0 .5 .1 .5 .1 -.5 0 -.5} 0} width 5 offset 0"
     primer_bind     complement(2588..2607)
                     /PCR_conditions="primer sequence:TTACGGTTCCTGGCCTTTTG"
                     /locus_tag="6000(1)"
                     /label="6000(1)"
                     /ApEinfo_label="6000"
                     /ApEinfo_fwdcolor="#14c0bd"
                     /ApEinfo_revcolor="#4ec02b"
                     /ApEinfo_graphicformat="arrow_data {{0 0.5 0 1 2 0 0 -1 0
                     -0.5} {0 .5 .1 .5 .1 -.5 0 -.5} 0} width 5 offset 0"
     primer_bind     2521..2535
                     /PCR_conditions="primer sequence:TGCATGGCGGTAATACGGTT"
                     /locus_tag="16450"
                     /label="16450"
                     /ApEinfo_label="16450"
                     /ApEinfo_fwdcolor="#14c0bd"
                     /ApEinfo_revcolor="#4ec02b"
                     /ApEinfo_graphicformat="arrow_data {{0 0.5 0 1 2 0 0 -1 0
                     -0.5} {0 .5 .1 .5 .1 -.5 0 -.5} 0} width 5 offset 0"
     primer_bind     complement(2515..2534)
                     /PCR_conditions="primer sequence:ACCGTATTACCGCCTTTGAG"
                     /locus_tag="16001"
                     /label="16001"
                     /ApEinfo_label="16001"
                     /ApEinfo_fwdcolor="#14c0bd"
                     /ApEinfo_revcolor="#4ec02b"
                     /ApEinfo_graphicformat="arrow_data {{0 0.5 0 1 2 0 0 -1 0
                     -0.5} {0 .5 .1 .5 .1 -.5 0 -.5} 0} width 5 offset 0"
     primer_bind     complement(2396..2415)
                     /PCR_conditions="primer sequence:cgttggccgattcattaatg"
                     /locus_tag="18826"
                     /label="18826"
                     /ApEinfo_label="18826"
                     /ApEinfo_fwdcolor="#14c0bd"
                     /ApEinfo_revcolor="#4ec02b"
                     /ApEinfo_graphicformat="arrow_data {{0 0.5 0 1 2 0 0 -1 0
                     -0.5} {0 .5 .1 .5 .1 -.5 0 -.5} 0} width 5 offset 0"
     primer_bind     complement(2279..2298)
                     /PCR_conditions="primer sequence:TTTATGCTTCCGGCTCGTAT"
                     /locus_tag="6174"
                     /label="6174"
                     /ApEinfo_label="6174"
                     /ApEinfo_fwdcolor="#14c0bd"
                     /ApEinfo_revcolor="#4ec02b"
                     /ApEinfo_graphicformat="arrow_data {{0 0.5 0 1 2 0 0 -1 0
                     -0.5} {0 .5 .1 .5 .1 -.5 0 -.5} 0} width 5 offset 0"
     primer_bind     complement(2186..2205)
                     /PCR_conditions="primer sequence:ATTAACCCTCACTAAAGGGA"
                     /locus_tag="16640"
                     /label="16640"
                     /ApEinfo_label="16640"
                     /ApEinfo_fwdcolor="#14c0bd"
                     /ApEinfo_revcolor="#4ec02b"
                     /ApEinfo_graphicformat="arrow_data {{0 0.5 0 1 2 0 0 -1 0
                     -0.5} {0 .5 .1 .5 .1 -.5 0 -.5} 0} width 5 offset 0"
     primer_bind     157..176
                     /PCR_conditions="primer sequence:TTGTAAAACGACGGCCAGTG"
                     /locus_tag="11932"
                     /label="11932"
                     /ApEinfo_label="11932"
                     /ApEinfo_fwdcolor="#14c0bd"
                     /ApEinfo_revcolor="#4ec02b"
                     /ApEinfo_graphicformat="arrow_data {{0 0.5 0 1 2 0 0 -1 0
                     -0.5} {0 .5 .1 .5 .1 -.5 0 -.5} 0} width 5 offset 0"
     primer_bind     110..129
                     /PCR_conditions="primer sequence:GCAAGGCGATTAAGTTGGGT"
                     /locus_tag="7879"
                     /label="7879"
                     /ApEinfo_label="7879"
                     /ApEinfo_fwdcolor="#14c0bd"
                     /ApEinfo_revcolor="#4ec02b"
                     /ApEinfo_graphicformat="arrow_data {{0 0.5 0 1 2 0 0 -1 0
                     -0.5} {0 .5 .1 .5 .1 -.5 0 -.5} 0} width 5 offset 0"
     primer_bind     105..124
                     /PCR_conditions="primer sequence:GTGCTGCAAGGCGATTAAGT"
                     /locus_tag="7877"
                     /label="7877"
                     /ApEinfo_label="7877"
                     /ApEinfo_fwdcolor="#14c0bd"
                     /ApEinfo_revcolor="#4ec02b"
                     /ApEinfo_graphicformat="arrow_data {{0 0.5 0 1 2 0 0 -1 0
                     -0.5} {0 .5 .1 .5 .1 -.5 0 -.5} 0} width 5 offset 0"
     primer_bind     3958..3978
                     /PCR_conditions="primer sequence:ctgagaatagtgtatgcggcg"
                     /locus_tag="16776"
                     /label="16776"
                     /ApEinfo_label="16776"
                     /ApEinfo_fwdcolor="#14c0bd"
                     /ApEinfo_revcolor="#4ec02b"
                     /ApEinfo_graphicformat="arrow_data {{0 0.5 0 1 2 0 0 -1 0
                     -0.5} {0 .5 .1 .5 .1 -.5 0 -.5} 0} width 5 offset 0"
     primer_bind     complement(3843..3863)
                     /PCR_conditions="primer sequence:ATAACACTGCGGCCAACTTAC"
                     /locus_tag="5998"
                     /label="5998"
                     /ApEinfo_label="5998"
                     /ApEinfo_fwdcolor="#14c0bd"
                     /ApEinfo_revcolor="#4ec02b"
                     /ApEinfo_graphicformat="arrow_data {{0 0.5 0 1 2 0 0 -1 0
                     -0.5} {0 .5 .1 .5 .1 -.5 0 -.5} 0} width 5 offset 0"
     primer_bind     3087..3107
                     /PCR_conditions="primer sequence:GCGCTCTGCTGAAGCCAGTTA"
                     /locus_tag="11288"
                     /label="11288"
                     /ApEinfo_label="11288"
                     /ApEinfo_fwdcolor="#14c0bd"
                     /ApEinfo_revcolor="#4ec02b"
                     /ApEinfo_graphicformat="arrow_data {{0 0.5 0 1 2 0 0 -1 0
                     -0.5} {0 .5 .1 .5 .1 -.5 0 -.5} 0} width 5 offset 0"
     primer_bind     complement(2501..2521)
                     /PCR_conditions="primer sequence:CTTTGAGTGAGCTGATACCGC"
                     /locus_tag="13045"
                     /label="13045"
                     /ApEinfo_label="13045"
                     /ApEinfo_fwdcolor="#14c0bd"
                     /ApEinfo_revcolor="#4ec02b"
                     /ApEinfo_graphicformat="arrow_data {{0 0.5 0 1 2 0 0 -1 0
                     -0.5} {0 .5 .1 .5 .1 -.5 0 -.5} 0} width 5 offset 0"
     primer_bind     complement(2254..2270)
                     /PCR_conditions="primer sequence:AACCGAATTGTGAGCGGATAA"
                     /locus_tag="6180"
                     /label="6180"
                     /ApEinfo_label="6180"
                     /ApEinfo_fwdcolor="#14c0bd"
                     /ApEinfo_revcolor="#4ec02b"
                     /ApEinfo_graphicformat="arrow_data {{0 0.5 0 1 2 0 0 -1 0
                     -0.5} {0 .5 .1 .5 .1 -.5 0 -.5} 0} width 5 offset 0"
     primer_bind     complement(3270..3291)
                     /PCR_conditions="primer sequence:ATGACCAAAATCCCTTAACGTG"
                     /locus_tag="5999"
                     /label="5999"
                     /ApEinfo_label="5999"
                     /ApEinfo_fwdcolor="#14c0bd"
                     /ApEinfo_revcolor="#4ec02b"
                     /ApEinfo_graphicformat="arrow_data {{0 0.5 0 1 2 0 0 -1 0
                     -0.5} {0 .5 .1 .5 .1 -.5 0 -.5} 0} width 5 offset 0"
     primer_bind     184..205
                     /PCR_conditions="primer sequence:gtaatacgactcactatagggc"
                     /locus_tag="9196"
                     /label="9196"
                     /ApEinfo_label="9196"
                     /ApEinfo_fwdcolor="#14c0bd"
                     /ApEinfo_revcolor="#4ec02b"
                     /ApEinfo_graphicformat="arrow_data {{0 0.5 0 1 2 0 0 -1 0
                     -0.5} {0 .5 .1 .5 .1 -.5 0 -.5} 0} width 5 offset 0"
     primer_bind     184..205
                     /PCR_conditions="primer sequence:GTAATACGACTCACTATAGGGC"
                     /locus_tag="7639"
                     /label="7639"
                     /ApEinfo_label="7639"
                     /ApEinfo_fwdcolor="#14c0bd"
                     /ApEinfo_revcolor="#4ec02b"
                     /ApEinfo_graphicformat="arrow_data {{0 0.5 0 1 2 0 0 -1 0
                     -0.5} {0 .5 .1 .5 .1 -.5 0 -.5} 0} width 5 offset 0"
     primer_bind     4290..4312
                     /PCR_conditions="primer sequence:ATTGTCTCATGAGCGGATACATA"
                     /locus_tag="15049"
                     /label="15049"
                     /ApEinfo_label="15049"
                     /ApEinfo_fwdcolor="#14c0bd"
                     /ApEinfo_revcolor="#4ec02b"
                     /ApEinfo_graphicformat="arrow_data {{0 0.5 0 1 2 0 0 -1 0
                     -0.5} {0 .5 .1 .5 .1 -.5 0 -.5} 0} width 5 offset 0"
     primer_bind     complement(2551..2573)
                     /PCR_conditions="primer sequence:acatgttctttcctgcgttatcc"
                     /locus_tag="16911"
                     /label="16911"
                     /ApEinfo_label="16911"
                     /ApEinfo_fwdcolor="#14c0bd"
                     /ApEinfo_revcolor="#4ec02b"
                     /ApEinfo_graphicformat="arrow_data {{0 0.5 0 1 2 0 0 -1 0
                     -0.5} {0 .5 .1 .5 .1 -.5 0 -.5} 0} width 5 offset 0"
     primer_bind     complement(2689..2712)
                     /PCR_conditions="primer sequence:ctttatagtcctgtcgggtttcgc"
                     /locus_tag="14044"
                     /label="14044"
                     /ApEinfo_label="14044"
                     /ApEinfo_fwdcolor="#14c0bd"
                     /ApEinfo_revcolor="#4ec02b"
                     /ApEinfo_graphicformat="arrow_data {{0 0.5 0 1 2 0 0 -1 0
                     -0.5} {0 .5 .1 .5 .1 -.5 0 -.5} 0} width 5 offset 0"
     primer_bind     4274..4298
                     /PCR_conditions="primer
                     sequence:AGCATTTATCAGGGTTATTGTCTCA"
                     /locus_tag="15057"
                     /label="15057"
                     /ApEinfo_label="15057"
                     /ApEinfo_fwdcolor="#14c0bd"
                     /ApEinfo_revcolor="#4ec02b"
                     /ApEinfo_graphicformat="arrow_data {{0 0.5 0 1 2 0 0 -1 0
                     -0.5} {0 .5 .1 .5 .1 -.5 0 -.5} 0} width 5 offset 0"
     primer_bind     complement(2344..2358)
                     /PCR_conditions="primer
                     sequence:GCCATTGCCACCACGagtgagcgcaacgca"
                     /locus_tag="16905"
                     /label="16905"
                     /ApEinfo_label="16905"
                     /ApEinfo_fwdcolor="#14c0bd"
                     /ApEinfo_revcolor="#4ec02b"
                     /ApEinfo_graphicformat="arrow_data {{0 0.5 0 1 2 0 0 -1 0
                     -0.5} {0 .5 .1 .5 .1 -.5 0 -.5} 0} width 5 offset 0"
     primer_bind     287..301
                     /PCR_conditions="primer
                     sequence:GTACGAGAATCGCTGTCCTNNNNNNNNTAATG"
                     /locus_tag="9202"
                     /label="9202"
                     /ApEinfo_label="9202"
                     /ApEinfo_fwdcolor="#14c0bd"
                     /ApEinfo_revcolor="#4ec02b"
                     /ApEinfo_graphicformat="arrow_data {{0 0.5 0 1 2 0 0 -1 0
                     -0.5} {0 .5 .1 .5 .1 -.5 0 -.5} 0} width 5 offset 0"
     primer_bind     1675..1689
                     /PCR_conditions="primer
                     sequence:GTACGAGAATCGCTGTCCTNNNNNNNNTAATG"
                     /locus_tag="9202(1)"
                     /label="9202(1)"
                     /ApEinfo_label="9202"
                     /ApEinfo_fwdcolor="#14c0bd"
                     /ApEinfo_revcolor="#4ec02b"
                     /ApEinfo_graphicformat="arrow_data {{0 0.5 0 1 2 0 0 -1 0
                     -0.5} {0 .5 .1 .5 .1 -.5 0 -.5} 0} width 5 offset 0"
     primer_bind     2060..2073
                     /PCR_conditions="primer
                     sequence:GTACGAGAATCGCTGTCCTNNNNNNNNTAATG"
                     /locus_tag="9202(2)"
                     /label="9202(2)"
                     /ApEinfo_label="9202"
                     /ApEinfo_fwdcolor="#14c0bd"
                     /ApEinfo_revcolor="#4ec02b"
                     /ApEinfo_graphicformat="arrow_data {{0 0.5 0 1 2 0 0 -1 0
                     -0.5} {0 .5 .1 .5 .1 -.5 0 -.5} 0} width 5 offset 0"
     primer_bind     2101..2114
                     /PCR_conditions="primer
                     sequence:GTACGAGAATCGCTGTCCTNNNNNNNNTAATG"
                     /locus_tag="9202(3)"
                     /label="9202(3)"
                     /ApEinfo_label="9202"
                     /ApEinfo_fwdcolor="#14c0bd"
                     /ApEinfo_revcolor="#4ec02b"
                     /ApEinfo_graphicformat="arrow_data {{0 0.5 0 1 2 0 0 -1 0
                     -0.5} {0 .5 .1 .5 .1 -.5 0 -.5} 0} width 5 offset 0"
     primer_bind     2212..2226
                     /PCR_conditions="primer
                     sequence:GTACGAGAATCGCTGTCCTNNNNNNNNTAATG"
                     /locus_tag="9202(4)"
                     /label="9202(4)"
                     /ApEinfo_label="9202"
                     /ApEinfo_fwdcolor="#14c0bd"
                     /ApEinfo_revcolor="#4ec02b"
                     /ApEinfo_graphicformat="arrow_data {{0 0.5 0 1 2 0 0 -1 0
                     -0.5} {0 .5 .1 .5 .1 -.5 0 -.5} 0} width 5 offset 0"
     primer_bind     2307..2322
                     /PCR_conditions="primer
                     sequence:GTACGAGAATCGCTGTCCTNNNNNNNNTAATG"
                     /locus_tag="9202(5)"
                     /label="9202(5)"
                     /ApEinfo_label="9202"
                     /ApEinfo_fwdcolor="#14c0bd"
                     /ApEinfo_revcolor="#4ec02b"
                     /ApEinfo_graphicformat="arrow_data {{0 0.5 0 1 2 0 0 -1 0
                     -0.5} {0 .5 .1 .5 .1 -.5 0 -.5} 0} width 5 offset 0"
     primer_bind     2391..2403
                     /PCR_conditions="primer
                     sequence:GTACGAGAATCGCTGTCCTNNNNNNNNTAATG"
                     /locus_tag="9202(6)"
                     /label="9202(6)"
                     /ApEinfo_label="9202"
                     /ApEinfo_fwdcolor="#14c0bd"
                     /ApEinfo_revcolor="#4ec02b"
                     /ApEinfo_graphicformat="arrow_data {{0 0.5 0 1 2 0 0 -1 0
                     -0.5} {0 .5 .1 .5 .1 -.5 0 -.5} 0} width 5 offset 0"
     primer_bind     3501..3520
                     /PCR_conditions="primer
                     sequence:GTACGAGAATCGCTGTCCTNNNNNNNNTAATG"
                     /locus_tag="9202(7)"
                     /label="9202(7)"
                     /ApEinfo_label="9202"
                     /ApEinfo_fwdcolor="#14c0bd"
                     /ApEinfo_revcolor="#4ec02b"
                     /ApEinfo_graphicformat="arrow_data {{0 0.5 0 1 2 0 0 -1 0
                     -0.5} {0 .5 .1 .5 .1 -.5 0 -.5} 0} width 5 offset 0"
     primer_bind     4190..4202
                     /PCR_conditions="primer
                     sequence:GTACGAGAATCGCTGTCCTNNNNNNNNTAATG"
                     /locus_tag="9202(8)"
                     /label="9202(8)"
                     /ApEinfo_label="9202"
                     /ApEinfo_fwdcolor="#14c0bd"
                     /ApEinfo_revcolor="#4ec02b"
                     /ApEinfo_graphicformat="arrow_data {{0 0.5 0 1 2 0 0 -1 0
                     -0.5} {0 .5 .1 .5 .1 -.5 0 -.5} 0} width 5 offset 0"
     primer_bind     4224..4236
                     /PCR_conditions="primer
                     sequence:GTACGAGAATCGCTGTCCTNNNNNNNNTAATG"
                     /locus_tag="9202(9)"
                     /label="9202(9)"
                     /ApEinfo_label="9202"
                     /ApEinfo_fwdcolor="#14c0bd"
                     /ApEinfo_revcolor="#4ec02b"
                     /ApEinfo_graphicformat="arrow_data {{0 0.5 0 1 2 0 0 -1 0
                     -0.5} {0 .5 .1 .5 .1 -.5 0 -.5} 0} width 5 offset 0"
     primer_bind     complement(27..39)
                     /PCR_conditions="primer
                     sequence:GTACGAGAATCGCTGTCCTNNNNNNNNTAATG"
                     /locus_tag="9202(10)"
                     /label="9202(10)"
                     /ApEinfo_label="9202"
                     /ApEinfo_fwdcolor="#14c0bd"
                     /ApEinfo_revcolor="#4ec02b"
                     /ApEinfo_graphicformat="arrow_data {{0 0.5 0 1 2 0 0 -1 0
                     -0.5} {0 .5 .1 .5 .1 -.5 0 -.5} 0} width 5 offset 0"
     primer_bind     complement(470..482)
                     /PCR_conditions="primer
                     sequence:GTACGAGAATCGCTGTCCTNNNNNNNNTAATG"
                     /locus_tag="9202(11)"
                     /label="9202(11)"
                     /ApEinfo_label="9202"
                     /ApEinfo_fwdcolor="#14c0bd"
                     /ApEinfo_revcolor="#4ec02b"
                     /ApEinfo_graphicformat="arrow_data {{0 0.5 0 1 2 0 0 -1 0
                     -0.5} {0 .5 .1 .5 .1 -.5 0 -.5} 0} width 5 offset 0"
     primer_bind     complement(489..504)
                     /PCR_conditions="primer
                     sequence:GTACGAGAATCGCTGTCCTNNNNNNNNTAATG"
                     /locus_tag="9202(12)"
                     /label="9202(12)"
                     /ApEinfo_label="9202"
                     /ApEinfo_fwdcolor="#14c0bd"
                     /ApEinfo_revcolor="#4ec02b"
                     /ApEinfo_graphicformat="arrow_data {{0 0.5 0 1 2 0 0 -1 0
                     -0.5} {0 .5 .1 .5 .1 -.5 0 -.5} 0} width 5 offset 0"
     primer_bind     complement(736..750)
                     /PCR_conditions="primer
                     sequence:GTACGAGAATCGCTGTCCTNNNNNNNNTAATG"
                     /locus_tag="9202(13)"
                     /label="9202(13)"
                     /ApEinfo_label="9202"
                     /ApEinfo_fwdcolor="#14c0bd"
                     /ApEinfo_revcolor="#4ec02b"
                     /ApEinfo_graphicformat="arrow_data {{0 0.5 0 1 2 0 0 -1 0
                     -0.5} {0 .5 .1 .5 .1 -.5 0 -.5} 0} width 5 offset 0"
     primer_bind     complement(1188..1200)
                     /PCR_conditions="primer
                     sequence:GTACGAGAATCGCTGTCCTNNNNNNNNTAATG"
                     /locus_tag="9202(14)"
                     /label="9202(14)"
                     /ApEinfo_label="9202"
                     /ApEinfo_fwdcolor="#14c0bd"
                     /ApEinfo_revcolor="#4ec02b"
                     /ApEinfo_graphicformat="arrow_data {{0 0.5 0 1 2 0 0 -1 0
                     -0.5} {0 .5 .1 .5 .1 -.5 0 -.5} 0} width 5 offset 0"
     primer_bind     complement(1437..1479)
                     /PCR_conditions="primer
                     sequence:GTACGAGAATCGCTGTCCTNNNNNNNNTAATG"
                     /locus_tag="9202(15)"
                     /label="9202(15)"
                     /ApEinfo_label="9202"
                     /ApEinfo_fwdcolor="#14c0bd"
                     /ApEinfo_revcolor="#4ec02b"
                     /ApEinfo_graphicformat="arrow_data {{0 0.5 0 1 2 0 0 -1 0
                     -0.5} {0 .5 .1 .5 .1 -.5 0 -.5} 0} width 5 offset 0"
     primer_bind     complement(1837..1849)
                     /PCR_conditions="primer
                     sequence:GTACGAGAATCGCTGTCCTNNNNNNNNTAATG"
                     /locus_tag="9202(16)"
                     /label="9202(16)"
                     /ApEinfo_label="9202"
                     /ApEinfo_fwdcolor="#14c0bd"
                     /ApEinfo_revcolor="#4ec02b"
                     /ApEinfo_graphicformat="arrow_data {{0 0.5 0 1 2 0 0 -1 0
                     -0.5} {0 .5 .1 .5 .1 -.5 0 -.5} 0} width 5 offset 0"
     primer_bind     complement(2337..2349)
                     /PCR_conditions="primer
                     sequence:GTACGAGAATCGCTGTCCTNNNNNNNNTAATG"
                     /locus_tag="9202(17)"
                     /label="9202(17)"
                     /ApEinfo_label="9202"
                     /ApEinfo_fwdcolor="#14c0bd"
                     /ApEinfo_revcolor="#4ec02b"
                     /ApEinfo_graphicformat="arrow_data {{0 0.5 0 1 2 0 0 -1 0
                     -0.5} {0 .5 .1 .5 .1 -.5 0 -.5} 0} width 5 offset 0"
     primer_bind     complement(2396..2408)
                     /PCR_conditions="primer
                     sequence:GTACGAGAATCGCTGTCCTNNNNNNNNTAATG"
                     /locus_tag="9202(18)"
                     /label="9202(18)"
                     /ApEinfo_label="9202"
                     /ApEinfo_fwdcolor="#14c0bd"
                     /ApEinfo_revcolor="#4ec02b"
                     /ApEinfo_graphicformat="arrow_data {{0 0.5 0 1 2 0 0 -1 0
                     -0.5} {0 .5 .1 .5 .1 -.5 0 -.5} 0} width 5 offset 0"
     primer_bind     complement(3697..3710)
                     /PCR_conditions="primer
                     sequence:GTACGAGAATCGCTGTCCTNNNNNNNNTAATG"
                     /locus_tag="9202(19)"
                     /label="9202(19)"
                     /ApEinfo_label="9202"
                     /ApEinfo_fwdcolor="#14c0bd"
                     /ApEinfo_revcolor="#4ec02b"
                     /ApEinfo_graphicformat="arrow_data {{0 0.5 0 1 2 0 0 -1 0
                     -0.5} {0 .5 .1 .5 .1 -.5 0 -.5} 0} width 5 offset 0"
     primer_bind     complement(3744..3756)
                     /PCR_conditions="primer
                     sequence:GTACGAGAATCGCTGTCCTNNNNNNNNTAATG"
                     /locus_tag="9202(20)"
                     /label="9202(20)"
                     /ApEinfo_label="9202"
                     /ApEinfo_fwdcolor="#14c0bd"
                     /ApEinfo_revcolor="#4ec02b"
                     /ApEinfo_graphicformat="arrow_data {{0 0.5 0 1 2 0 0 -1 0
                     -0.5} {0 .5 .1 .5 .1 -.5 0 -.5} 0} width 5 offset 0"
     primer_bind     complement(3780..3792)
                     /PCR_conditions="primer
                     sequence:GTACGAGAATCGCTGTCCTNNNNNNNNTAATG"
                     /locus_tag="9202(21)"
                     /label="9202(21)"
                     /ApEinfo_label="9202"
                     /ApEinfo_fwdcolor="#14c0bd"
                     /ApEinfo_revcolor="#4ec02b"
                     /ApEinfo_graphicformat="arrow_data {{0 0.5 0 1 2 0 0 -1 0
                     -0.5} {0 .5 .1 .5 .1 -.5 0 -.5} 0} width 5 offset 0"
     primer_bind     complement(4051..4063)
                     /PCR_conditions="primer
                     sequence:GTACGAGAATCGCTGTCCTNNNNNNNNTAATG"
                     /locus_tag="9202(22)"
                     /label="9202(22)"
                     /ApEinfo_label="9202"
                     /ApEinfo_fwdcolor="#14c0bd"
                     /ApEinfo_revcolor="#4ec02b"
                     /ApEinfo_graphicformat="arrow_data {{0 0.5 0 1 2 0 0 -1 0
                     -0.5} {0 .5 .1 .5 .1 -.5 0 -.5} 0} width 5 offset 0"
     primer_bind     complement(4297..4310)
                     /PCR_conditions="primer
                     sequence:GTACGAGAATCGCTGTCCTNNNNNNNNTAATG"
                     /locus_tag="9202(23)"
                     /label="9202(23)"
                     /ApEinfo_label="9202"
                     /ApEinfo_fwdcolor="#14c0bd"
                     /ApEinfo_revcolor="#4ec02b"
                     /ApEinfo_graphicformat="arrow_data {{0 0.5 0 1 2 0 0 -1 0
                     -0.5} {0 .5 .1 .5 .1 -.5 0 -.5} 0} width 5 offset 0"
     primer_bind     complement(4356..4370)
                     /PCR_conditions="primer
                     sequence:GTACGAGAATCGCTGTCCTNNNNNNNNTAATG"
                     /locus_tag="9202(24)"
                     /label="9202(24)"
                     /ApEinfo_label="9202"
                     /ApEinfo_fwdcolor="#14c0bd"
                     /ApEinfo_revcolor="#4ec02b"
                     /ApEinfo_graphicformat="arrow_data {{0 0.5 0 1 2 0 0 -1 0
                     -0.5} {0 .5 .1 .5 .1 -.5 0 -.5} 0} width 5 offset 0"
     primer_bind     complement(4398..4413)
                     /PCR_conditions="primer
                     sequence:GTACGAGAATCGCTGTCCTNNNNNNNNTAATG"
                     /locus_tag="9202(25)"
                     /label="9202(25)"
                     /ApEinfo_label="9202"
                     /ApEinfo_fwdcolor="#14c0bd"
                     /ApEinfo_revcolor="#4ec02b"
                     /ApEinfo_graphicformat="arrow_data {{0 0.5 0 1 2 0 0 -1 0
                     -0.5} {0 .5 .1 .5 .1 -.5 0 -.5} 0} width 5 offset 0"
     primer_bind     2618..2636
                     /PCR_conditions="primer
                     sequence:TAGTCCATGCTGAACttgctggcgtttttccata"
                     /locus_tag="16135"
                     /label="16135"
                     /ApEinfo_label="16135"
                     /ApEinfo_fwdcolor="#14c0bd"
                     /ApEinfo_revcolor="#4ec02b"
                     /ApEinfo_graphicformat="arrow_data {{0 0.5 0 1 2 0 0 -1 0
                     -0.5} {0 .5 .1 .5 .1 -.5 0 -.5} 0} width 5 offset 0"
     primer_bind     complement(69..93)
                     /PCR_conditions="primer
                     sequence:ctagatggccagatcCGTCGTAATAGCGAAGAGG"
                     /locus_tag="18316"
                     /label="18316"
                     /ApEinfo_label="18316"
                     /ApEinfo_fwdcolor="#14c0bd"
                     /ApEinfo_revcolor="#4ec02b"
                     /ApEinfo_graphicformat="arrow_data {{0 0.5 0 1 2 0 0 -1 0
                     -0.5} {0 .5 .1 .5 .1 -.5 0 -.5} 0} width 5 offset 0"
     primer_bind     complement(69..84)
                     /PCR_conditions="primer
                     sequence:TGTAAAGCTGagatcCGTCGTAATAGCGAAGAGG"
                     /locus_tag="18314"
                     /label="18314"
                     /ApEinfo_label="18314"
                     /ApEinfo_fwdcolor="#14c0bd"
                     /ApEinfo_revcolor="#4ec02b"
                     /ApEinfo_graphicformat="arrow_data {{0 0.5 0 1 2 0 0 -1 0
                     -0.5} {0 .5 .1 .5 .1 -.5 0 -.5} 0} width 5 offset 0"
     primer_bind     2391..2410
                     /PCR_conditions="primer
                     sequence:TACTCACGAGTACCAagctgcattaatgaatcggc"
                     /locus_tag="16906"
                     /label="16906"
                     /ApEinfo_label="16906"
                     /ApEinfo_fwdcolor="#14c0bd"
                     /ApEinfo_revcolor="#4ec02b"
                     /ApEinfo_graphicformat="arrow_data {{0 0.5 0 1 2 0 0 -1 0
                     -0.5} {0 .5 .1 .5 .1 -.5 0 -.5} 0} width 5 offset 0"
     primer_bind     2390..2410
                     /PCR_conditions="primer
                     sequence:TTCTTCTTTCTCTTCagctgcattaatgaatcggc"
                     /locus_tag="17778"
                     /label="17778"
                     /ApEinfo_label="17778"
                     /ApEinfo_fwdcolor="#14c0bd"
                     /ApEinfo_revcolor="#4ec02b"
                     /ApEinfo_graphicformat="arrow_data {{0 0.5 0 1 2 0 0 -1 0
                     -0.5} {0 .5 .1 .5 .1 -.5 0 -.5} 0} width 5 offset 0"
     primer_bind     2390..2410
                     /PCR_conditions="primer
                     sequence:CAGGTTTCACCGAGCagctgcattaatgaatcggc"
                     /locus_tag="16908"
                     /label="16908"
                     /ApEinfo_label="16908"
                     /ApEinfo_fwdcolor="#14c0bd"
                     /ApEinfo_revcolor="#4ec02b"
                     /ApEinfo_graphicformat="arrow_data {{0 0.5 0 1 2 0 0 -1 0
                     -0.5} {0 .5 .1 .5 .1 -.5 0 -.5} 0} width 5 offset 0"
     primer_bind     2272..2291
                     /PCR_conditions="primer
                     sequence:GCATCTATCAAGGCAacacaacatacgagccggaa"
                     /locus_tag="16995"
                     /label="16995"
                     /ApEinfo_label="16995"
                     /ApEinfo_fwdcolor="#14c0bd"
                     /ApEinfo_revcolor="#4ec02b"
                     /ApEinfo_graphicformat="arrow_data {{0 0.5 0 1 2 0 0 -1 0
                     -0.5} {0 .5 .1 .5 .1 -.5 0 -.5} 0} width 5 offset 0"
     primer_bind     2272..2291
                     /PCR_conditions="primer
                     sequence:GCCATTGCCACCACGacacaacatacgagccggaa"
                     /locus_tag="16993"
                     /label="16993"
                     /ApEinfo_label="16993"
                     /ApEinfo_fwdcolor="#14c0bd"
                     /ApEinfo_revcolor="#4ec02b"
                     /ApEinfo_graphicformat="arrow_data {{0 0.5 0 1 2 0 0 -1 0
                     -0.5} {0 .5 .1 .5 .1 -.5 0 -.5} 0} width 5 offset 0"
     primer_bind     2272..2291
                     /PCR_conditions="primer
                     sequence:AAATACATTCTGGCAacacaacatacgagccggaa"
                     /locus_tag="16914"
                     /label="16914"
                     /ApEinfo_label="16914"
                     /ApEinfo_fwdcolor="#14c0bd"
                     /ApEinfo_revcolor="#4ec02b"
                     /ApEinfo_graphicformat="arrow_data {{0 0.5 0 1 2 0 0 -1 0
                     -0.5} {0 .5 .1 .5 .1 -.5 0 -.5} 0} width 5 offset 0"
     primer_bind     2271..2291
                     /PCR_conditions="primer
                     sequence:AAAGTGGTGATTGTCacacaacatacgagccggaa"
                     /locus_tag="16916"
                     /label="16916"
                     /ApEinfo_label="16916"
                     /ApEinfo_fwdcolor="#14c0bd"
                     /ApEinfo_revcolor="#4ec02b"
                     /ApEinfo_graphicformat="arrow_data {{0 0.5 0 1 2 0 0 -1 0
                     -0.5} {0 .5 .1 .5 .1 -.5 0 -.5} 0} width 5 offset 0"
     primer_bind     185..203
                     /PCR_conditions="primer
                     sequence:TAATACGACTCACTATAGGcgcggaacccctatttg"
                     /locus_tag="20278"
                     /label="20278"
                     /ApEinfo_label="20278"
                     /ApEinfo_fwdcolor="#14c0bd"
                     /ApEinfo_revcolor="#4ec02b"
                     /ApEinfo_graphicformat="arrow_data {{0 0.5 0 1 2 0 0 -1 0
                     -0.5} {0 .5 .1 .5 .1 -.5 0 -.5} 0} width 5 offset 0"
     primer_bind     complement(4337..4354)
                     /PCR_conditions="primer
                     sequence:TAATACGACTCACTATAGGcgcggaacccctatttg"
                     /locus_tag="20278(1)"
                     /label="20278(1)"
                     /ApEinfo_label="20278"
                     /ApEinfo_fwdcolor="#14c0bd"
                     /ApEinfo_revcolor="#4ec02b"
                     /ApEinfo_graphicformat="arrow_data {{0 0.5 0 1 2 0 0 -1 0
                     -0.5} {0 .5 .1 .5 .1 -.5 0 -.5} 0} width 5 offset 0"
     primer_bind     complement(68..84)
                     /PCR_conditions="primer
                     sequence:TCAAGGTCCCCTCGAGCGTCGTAATAGCGAAGAGGC"
                     /locus_tag="18301"
                     /label="18301"
                     /ApEinfo_label="18301"
                     /ApEinfo_fwdcolor="#14c0bd"
                     /ApEinfo_revcolor="#4ec02b"
                     /ApEinfo_graphicformat="arrow_data {{0 0.5 0 1 2 0 0 -1 0
                     -0.5} {0 .5 .1 .5 .1 -.5 0 -.5} 0} width 5 offset 0"
     primer_bind     complement(4331..4356)
                     /PCR_conditions="primer
                     sequence:caagatgtgagtgctgcggaacccctatttgtttatt"
                     /locus_tag="16422"
                     /label="16422"
                     /ApEinfo_label="16422"
                     /ApEinfo_fwdcolor="#14c0bd"
                     /ApEinfo_revcolor="#4ec02b"
                     /ApEinfo_graphicformat="arrow_data {{0 0.5 0 1 2 0 0 -1 0
                     -0.5} {0 .5 .1 .5 .1 -.5 0 -.5} 0} width 5 offset 0"
     primer_bind     2387..2412
                     /PCR_conditions="primer
                     sequence:CAAAGAATGCCAAAAagctgcattaatgaatcggcca"
                     /locus_tag="16910"
                     /label="16910"
                     /ApEinfo_label="16910"
                     /ApEinfo_fwdcolor="#14c0bd"
                     /ApEinfo_revcolor="#4ec02b"
                     /ApEinfo_graphicformat="arrow_data {{0 0.5 0 1 2 0 0 -1 0
                     -0.5} {0 .5 .1 .5 .1 -.5 0 -.5} 0} width 5 offset 0"
     primer_bind     complement(2337..2361)
                     /PCR_conditions="primer
                     sequence:GCATCTATCAAGGCAagtgagcgcaacgcaattaatg"
                     /locus_tag="16907"
                     /label="16907"
                     /ApEinfo_label="16907"
                     /ApEinfo_fwdcolor="#14c0bd"
                     /ApEinfo_revcolor="#4ec02b"
                     /ApEinfo_graphicformat="arrow_data {{0 0.5 0 1 2 0 0 -1 0
                     -0.5} {0 .5 .1 .5 .1 -.5 0 -.5} 0} width 5 offset 0"
     primer_bind     complement(2337..2358)
                     /PCR_conditions="primer
                     sequence:TCTAATATTCCCCTGagtgagcgcaacgcaattaatg"
                     /locus_tag="16904"
                     /label="16904"
                     /ApEinfo_label="16904"
                     /ApEinfo_fwdcolor="#14c0bd"
                     /ApEinfo_revcolor="#4ec02b"
                     /ApEinfo_graphicformat="arrow_data {{0 0.5 0 1 2 0 0 -1 0
                     -0.5} {0 .5 .1 .5 .1 -.5 0 -.5} 0} width 5 offset 0"
     primer_bind     complement(2337..2358)
                     /PCR_conditions="primer
                     sequence:CACCAAGGTCCAAAGagtgagcgcaacgcaattaatg"
                     /locus_tag="16902"
                     /label="16902"
                     /ApEinfo_label="16902"
                     /ApEinfo_fwdcolor="#14c0bd"
                     /ApEinfo_revcolor="#4ec02b"
                     /ApEinfo_graphicformat="arrow_data {{0 0.5 0 1 2 0 0 -1 0
                     -0.5} {0 .5 .1 .5 .1 -.5 0 -.5} 0} width 5 offset 0"
     primer_bind     complement(2337..2361)
                     /PCR_conditions="primer
                     sequence:AAATACATTCTGGCAagtgagcgcaacgcaattaatg"
                     /locus_tag="16866"
                     /label="16866"
                     /ApEinfo_label="16866"
                     /ApEinfo_fwdcolor="#14c0bd"
                     /ApEinfo_revcolor="#4ec02b"
                     /ApEinfo_graphicformat="arrow_data {{0 0.5 0 1 2 0 0 -1 0
                     -0.5} {0 .5 .1 .5 .1 -.5 0 -.5} 0} width 5 offset 0"
     primer_bind     complement(2337..2358)
                     /PCR_conditions="primer
                     sequence:GTTGTTCCTCAAGCTagtgagcgcaacgcaattaatg"
                     /locus_tag="16844"
                     /label="16844"
                     /ApEinfo_label="16844"
                     /ApEinfo_fwdcolor="#14c0bd"
                     /ApEinfo_revcolor="#4ec02b"
                     /ApEinfo_graphicformat="arrow_data {{0 0.5 0 1 2 0 0 -1 0
                     -0.5} {0 .5 .1 .5 .1 -.5 0 -.5} 0} width 5 offset 0"
     primer_bind     complement(2337..2358)
                     /PCR_conditions="primer
                     sequence:CTATAAACCAAAGCTagtgagcgcaacgcaattaatg"
                     /locus_tag="16842"
                     /label="16842"
                     /ApEinfo_label="16842"
                     /ApEinfo_fwdcolor="#14c0bd"
                     /ApEinfo_revcolor="#4ec02b"
                     /ApEinfo_graphicformat="arrow_data {{0 0.5 0 1 2 0 0 -1 0
                     -0.5} {0 .5 .1 .5 .1 -.5 0 -.5} 0} width 5 offset 0"
     primer_bind     complement(2337..2359)
                     /PCR_conditions="primer
                     sequence:TCTTCCTTTCCTTTCagtgagcgcaacgcaattaatg"
                     /locus_tag="17777"
                     /label="17777"
                     /ApEinfo_label="17777"
                     /ApEinfo_fwdcolor="#14c0bd"
                     /ApEinfo_revcolor="#4ec02b"
                     /ApEinfo_graphicformat="arrow_data {{0 0.5 0 1 2 0 0 -1 0
                     -0.5} {0 .5 .1 .5 .1 -.5 0 -.5} 0} width 5 offset 0"
     primer_bind     complement(2337..2359)
                     /PCR_conditions="primer
                     sequence:AAAGTGGTGATTGTCagtgagcgcaacgcaattaatg"
                     /locus_tag="16868"
                     /label="16868"
                     /ApEinfo_label="16868"
                     /ApEinfo_fwdcolor="#14c0bd"
                     /ApEinfo_revcolor="#4ec02b"
                     /ApEinfo_graphicformat="arrow_data {{0 0.5 0 1 2 0 0 -1 0
                     -0.5} {0 .5 .1 .5 .1 -.5 0 -.5} 0} width 5 offset 0"
     primer_bind     complement(68..94)
                     /PCR_conditions="primer
                     sequence:TGACCTTTTGCGGCCGCCGTCGTAATAGCGAAGAGGC"
                     /locus_tag="18302"
                     /label="18302"
                     /ApEinfo_label="18302"
                     /ApEinfo_fwdcolor="#14c0bd"
                     /ApEinfo_revcolor="#4ec02b"
                     /ApEinfo_graphicformat="arrow_data {{0 0.5 0 1 2 0 0 -1 0
                     -0.5} {0 .5 .1 .5 .1 -.5 0 -.5} 0} width 5 offset 0"
     primer_bind     2391..2413
                     /PCR_conditions="primer
                     sequence:TGCTTCCTTCCATCAagctgcattaatgaatcggccaa"
                     /locus_tag="16903"
                     /label="16903"
                     /ApEinfo_label="16903"
                     /ApEinfo_fwdcolor="#14c0bd"
                     /ApEinfo_revcolor="#4ec02b"
                     /ApEinfo_graphicformat="arrow_data {{0 0.5 0 1 2 0 0 -1 0
                     -0.5} {0 .5 .1 .5 .1 -.5 0 -.5} 0} width 5 offset 0"
     primer_bind     2383..2413
                     /PCR_conditions="primer
                     sequence:AGGAAAGTGGTGCATagctgcattaatgaatcggccaa"
                     /locus_tag="16901"
                     /label="16901"
                     /ApEinfo_label="16901"
                     /ApEinfo_fwdcolor="#14c0bd"
                     /ApEinfo_revcolor="#4ec02b"
                     /ApEinfo_graphicformat="arrow_data {{0 0.5 0 1 2 0 0 -1 0
                     -0.5} {0 .5 .1 .5 .1 -.5 0 -.5} 0} width 5 offset 0"
     primer_bind     2391..2413
                     /PCR_conditions="primer
                     sequence:GTGTTTATTCCTGAAagctgcattaatgaatcggccaa"
                     /locus_tag="16867"
                     /label="16867"
                     /ApEinfo_label="16867"
                     /ApEinfo_fwdcolor="#14c0bd"
                     /ApEinfo_revcolor="#4ec02b"
                     /ApEinfo_graphicformat="arrow_data {{0 0.5 0 1 2 0 0 -1 0
                     -0.5} {0 .5 .1 .5 .1 -.5 0 -.5} 0} width 5 offset 0"
     primer_bind     2388..2413
                     /PCR_conditions="primer
                     sequence:GTCTGTTGGCCAGTGagctgcattaatgaatcggccaa"
                     /locus_tag="16865"
                     /label="16865"
                     /ApEinfo_label="16865"
                     /ApEinfo_fwdcolor="#14c0bd"
                     /ApEinfo_revcolor="#4ec02b"
                     /ApEinfo_graphicformat="arrow_data {{0 0.5 0 1 2 0 0 -1 0
                     -0.5} {0 .5 .1 .5 .1 -.5 0 -.5} 0} width 5 offset 0"
     primer_bind     2388..2413
                     /PCR_conditions="primer
                     sequence:TAAAATGTAGAAGCTagctgcattaatgaatcggccaa"
                     /locus_tag="16843"
                     /label="16843"
                     /ApEinfo_label="16843"
                     /ApEinfo_fwdcolor="#14c0bd"
                     /ApEinfo_revcolor="#4ec02b"
                     /ApEinfo_graphicformat="arrow_data {{0 0.5 0 1 2 0 0 -1 0
                     -0.5} {0 .5 .1 .5 .1 -.5 0 -.5} 0} width 5 offset 0"
     primer_bind     2388..2413
                     /PCR_conditions="primer
                     sequence:CACCTCCTGGAAGCTagctgcattaatgaatcggccaa"
                     /locus_tag="16841"
                     /label="16841"
                     /ApEinfo_label="16841"
                     /ApEinfo_fwdcolor="#14c0bd"
                     /ApEinfo_revcolor="#4ec02b"
                     /ApEinfo_graphicformat="arrow_data {{0 0.5 0 1 2 0 0 -1 0
                     -0.5} {0 .5 .1 .5 .1 -.5 0 -.5} 0} width 5 offset 0"
     primer_bind     complement(2336..2358)
                     /PCR_conditions="primer
                     sequence:TGATTTGCTGGCATTagtgagcgcaacgcaattaatgt"
                     /locus_tag="16909"
                     /label="16909"
                     /ApEinfo_label="16909"
                     /ApEinfo_fwdcolor="#14c0bd"
                     /ApEinfo_revcolor="#4ec02b"
                     /ApEinfo_graphicformat="arrow_data {{0 0.5 0 1 2 0 0 -1 0
                     -0.5} {0 .5 .1 .5 .1 -.5 0 -.5} 0} width 5 offset 0"
     primer_bind     complement(2186..2205)
                     /PCR_conditions="primer
                     sequence:CACCCAGCTACTGACCTGATTAACCCTCACTAAAGGGA"
                     /locus_tag="16626"
                     /label="16626"
                     /ApEinfo_label="16626"
                     /ApEinfo_fwdcolor="#14c0bd"
                     /ApEinfo_revcolor="#4ec02b"
                     /ApEinfo_graphicformat="arrow_data {{0 0.5 0 1 2 0 0 -1 0
                     -0.5} {0 .5 .1 .5 .1 -.5 0 -.5} 0} width 5 offset 0"
     primer_bind     2393..2413
                     /PCR_conditions="primer
                     sequence:AAGCTGGGTCTAGATATCcctgcattaatgaatcggccaa"
                     /locus_tag="13945"
                     /label="13945"
                     /ApEinfo_label="13945"
                     /ApEinfo_fwdcolor="#14c0bd"
                     /ApEinfo_revcolor="#4ec02b"
                     /ApEinfo_graphicformat="arrow_data {{0 0.5 0 1 2 0 0 -1 0
                     -0.5} {0 .5 .1 .5 .1 -.5 0 -.5} 0} width 5 offset 0"
     primer_bind     complement(2186..2205)
                     /PCR_conditions="primer
                     sequence:AATACACGGCGTTACTCACTATTAACCCTCACTAAAGGGA"
                     /locus_tag="16638"
                     /label="16638"
                     /ApEinfo_label="16638"
                     /ApEinfo_fwdcolor="#14c0bd"
                     /ApEinfo_revcolor="#4ec02b"
                     /ApEinfo_graphicformat="arrow_data {{0 0.5 0 1 2 0 0 -1 0
                     -0.5} {0 .5 .1 .5 .1 -.5 0 -.5} 0} width 5 offset 0"
     primer_bind     complement(2186..2205)
                     /PCR_conditions="primer
                     sequence:CAAGCTCCATCACTTGAAATATTAACCCTCACTAAAGGGA"
                     /locus_tag="16630"
                     /label="16630"
                     /ApEinfo_label="16630"
                     /ApEinfo_fwdcolor="#14c0bd"
                     /ApEinfo_revcolor="#4ec02b"
                     /ApEinfo_graphicformat="arrow_data {{0 0.5 0 1 2 0 0 -1 0
                     -0.5} {0 .5 .1 .5 .1 -.5 0 -.5} 0} width 5 offset 0"
     primer_bind     complement(2186..2205)
                     /PCR_conditions="primer
                     sequence:AGTTCCCACCTTGAAGAATCATTAACCCTCACTAAAGGGA"
                     /locus_tag="16628"
                     /label="16628"
                     /ApEinfo_label="16628"
                     /ApEinfo_fwdcolor="#14c0bd"
                     /ApEinfo_revcolor="#4ec02b"
                     /ApEinfo_graphicformat="arrow_data {{0 0.5 0 1 2 0 0 -1 0
                     -0.5} {0 .5 .1 .5 .1 -.5 0 -.5} 0} width 5 offset 0"
     primer_bind     185..204
                     /PCR_conditions="primer
                     sequence:TTCATTGTAAGGTGGTGGTCTAATACGACTCACTATAGGG"
                     /locus_tag="16637"
                     /label="16637"
                     /ApEinfo_label="16637"
                     /ApEinfo_fwdcolor="#14c0bd"
                     /ApEinfo_revcolor="#4ec02b"
                     /ApEinfo_graphicformat="arrow_data {{0 0.5 0 1 2 0 0 -1 0
                     -0.5} {0 .5 .1 .5 .1 -.5 0 -.5} 0} width 5 offset 0"
     primer_bind     185..204
                     /PCR_conditions="primer
                     sequence:CTTGTGGTTCTGCATTTGTATAATACGACTCACTATAGGG"
                     /locus_tag="16635"
                     /label="16635"
                     /ApEinfo_label="16635"
                     /ApEinfo_fwdcolor="#14c0bd"
                     /ApEinfo_revcolor="#4ec02b"
                     /ApEinfo_graphicformat="arrow_data {{0 0.5 0 1 2 0 0 -1 0
                     -0.5} {0 .5 .1 .5 .1 -.5 0 -.5} 0} width 5 offset 0"
     primer_bind     185..204
                     /PCR_conditions="primer
                     sequence:TCTCGTAAGCACGTCTTGTATAATACGACTCACTATAGGG"
                     /locus_tag="16631"
                     /label="16631"
                     /ApEinfo_label="16631"
                     /ApEinfo_fwdcolor="#14c0bd"
                     /ApEinfo_revcolor="#4ec02b"
                     /ApEinfo_graphicformat="arrow_data {{0 0.5 0 1 2 0 0 -1 0
                     -0.5} {0 .5 .1 .5 .1 -.5 0 -.5} 0} width 5 offset 0"
     primer_bind     184..204
                     /PCR_conditions="primer
                     sequence:TCCTCCTGAAGAGAAACTTGTAATACGACTCACTATAGGG"
                     /locus_tag="16627"
                     /label="16627"
                     /ApEinfo_label="16627"
                     /ApEinfo_fwdcolor="#14c0bd"
                     /ApEinfo_revcolor="#4ec02b"
                     /ApEinfo_graphicformat="arrow_data {{0 0.5 0 1 2 0 0 -1 0
                     -0.5} {0 .5 .1 .5 .1 -.5 0 -.5} 0} width 5 offset 0"
     primer_bind     complement(2648..2670)
                     /PCR_conditions="primer
                     sequence:CAAGCAGAAGACGGCATACGATTTTTGTGATGCTCGTCAGG"
                     /locus_tag="6468"
                     /label="6468"
                     /ApEinfo_label="6468"
                     /ApEinfo_fwdcolor="#14c0bd"
                     /ApEinfo_revcolor="#4ec02b"
                     /ApEinfo_graphicformat="arrow_data {{0 0.5 0 1 2 0 0 -1 0
                     -0.5} {0 .5 .1 .5 .1 -.5 0 -.5} 0} width 5 offset 0"
     primer_bind     complement(2228..2263)
                     /PCR_conditions="primer
                     sequence:CAGGTTTCACCGAGCcaatttcacacaggaaacagctatga"
                     /locus_tag="16996"
                     /label="16996"
                     /ApEinfo_label="16996"
                     /ApEinfo_fwdcolor="#14c0bd"
                     /ApEinfo_revcolor="#4ec02b"
                     /ApEinfo_graphicformat="arrow_data {{0 0.5 0 1 2 0 0 -1 0
                     -0.5} {0 .5 .1 .5 .1 -.5 0 -.5} 0} width 5 offset 0"
     primer_bind     complement(2228..2253)
                     /PCR_conditions="primer
                     sequence:GTCTGTTGGCCAGTGcaatttcacacaggaaacagctatga"
                     /locus_tag="16913"
                     /label="16913"
                     /ApEinfo_label="16913"
                     /ApEinfo_fwdcolor="#14c0bd"
                     /ApEinfo_revcolor="#4ec02b"
                     /ApEinfo_graphicformat="arrow_data {{0 0.5 0 1 2 0 0 -1 0
                     -0.5} {0 .5 .1 .5 .1 -.5 0 -.5} 0} width 5 offset 0"
     primer_bind     complement(2228..2254)
                     /PCR_conditions="primer
                     sequence:TACTCACGAGTACCAcaatttcacacaggaaacagctatga"
                     /locus_tag="16994"
                     /label="16994"
                     /ApEinfo_label="16994"
                     /ApEinfo_fwdcolor="#14c0bd"
                     /ApEinfo_revcolor="#4ec02b"
                     /ApEinfo_graphicformat="arrow_data {{0 0.5 0 1 2 0 0 -1 0
                     -0.5} {0 .5 .1 .5 .1 -.5 0 -.5} 0} width 5 offset 0"
     primer_bind     complement(2228..2255)
                     /PCR_conditions="primer
                     sequence:GTGTTTATTCCTGAAcaatttcacacaggaaacagctatga"
                     /locus_tag="16915"
                     /label="16915"
                     /ApEinfo_label="16915"
                     /ApEinfo_fwdcolor="#14c0bd"
                     /ApEinfo_revcolor="#4ec02b"
                     /ApEinfo_graphicformat="arrow_data {{0 0.5 0 1 2 0 0 -1 0
                     -0.5} {0 .5 .1 .5 .1 -.5 0 -.5} 0} width 5 offset 0"
     primer_bind     complement(2186..2205)
                     /PCR_conditions="primer
                     sequence:ATAGGGATCATTCAGGTAGTTATTAACCCTCACTAAAGGGA"
                     /locus_tag="16632"
                     /label="16632"
                     /ApEinfo_label="16632"
                     /ApEinfo_fwdcolor="#14c0bd"
                     /ApEinfo_revcolor="#4ec02b"
                     /ApEinfo_graphicformat="arrow_data {{0 0.5 0 1 2 0 0 -1 0
                     -0.5} {0 .5 .1 .5 .1 -.5 0 -.5} 0} width 5 offset 0"
     primer_bind     185..204
                     /PCR_conditions="primer
                     sequence:CAGCCCTGTGTTAATAGTGGTTAATACGACTCACTATAGGG"
                     /locus_tag="16625"
                     /label="16625"
                     /ApEinfo_label="16625"
                     /ApEinfo_fwdcolor="#14c0bd"
                     /ApEinfo_revcolor="#4ec02b"
                     /ApEinfo_graphicformat="arrow_data {{0 0.5 0 1 2 0 0 -1 0
                     -0.5} {0 .5 .1 .5 .1 -.5 0 -.5} 0} width 5 offset 0"
     primer_bind     184..204
                     /PCR_conditions="primer
                     sequence:GTATAATTCCCAAGGACAATGTAATACGACTCACTATAGGG"
                     /locus_tag="16633"
                     /label="16633"
                     /ApEinfo_label="16633"
                     /ApEinfo_fwdcolor="#14c0bd"
                     /ApEinfo_revcolor="#4ec02b"
                     /ApEinfo_graphicformat="arrow_data {{0 0.5 0 1 2 0 0 -1 0
                     -0.5} {0 .5 .1 .5 .1 -.5 0 -.5} 0} width 5 offset 0"
     primer_bind     2271..2288
                     /PCR_conditions="primer
                     sequence:GGATTCCAGGCATGAGCTACCACACacacaacatacgagccg"
                     /locus_tag="17076"
                     /label="17076"
                     /ApEinfo_label="17076"
                     /ApEinfo_fwdcolor="#14c0bd"
                     /ApEinfo_revcolor="#4ec02b"
                     /ApEinfo_graphicformat="arrow_data {{0 0.5 0 1 2 0 0 -1 0
                     -0.5} {0 .5 .1 .5 .1 -.5 0 -.5} 0} width 5 offset 0"
     primer_bind     complement(2186..2205)
                     /PCR_conditions="primer
                     sequence:CACACTTAAGTTCTTTGCTTTCATTAACCCTCACTAAAGGGA"
                     /locus_tag="16636"
                     /label="16636"
                     /ApEinfo_label="16636"
                     /ApEinfo_fwdcolor="#14c0bd"
                     /ApEinfo_revcolor="#4ec02b"
                     /ApEinfo_graphicformat="arrow_data {{0 0.5 0 1 2 0 0 -1 0
                     -0.5} {0 .5 .1 .5 .1 -.5 0 -.5} 0} width 5 offset 0"
     primer_bind     167..204
                     /PCR_conditions="primer
                     sequence:ACTGATAATCACGGCCACTGAATAATACGACTCACTATAGGG"
                     /locus_tag="16623"
                     /label="16623"
                     /ApEinfo_label="16623"
                     /ApEinfo_fwdcolor="#14c0bd"
                     /ApEinfo_revcolor="#4ec02b"
                     /ApEinfo_graphicformat="arrow_data {{0 0.5 0 1 2 0 0 -1 0
                     -0.5} {0 .5 .1 .5 .1 -.5 0 -.5} 0} width 5 offset 0"
     primer_bind     2272..2289
                     /PCR_conditions="primer
                     sequence:CAGGAGGATGGGGTAATCCGACATTacacaacatacgagccgg"
                     /locus_tag="17074"
                     /label="17074"
                     /ApEinfo_label="17074"
                     /ApEinfo_fwdcolor="#14c0bd"
                     /ApEinfo_revcolor="#4ec02b"
                     /ApEinfo_graphicformat="arrow_data {{0 0.5 0 1 2 0 0 -1 0
                     -0.5} {0 .5 .1 .5 .1 -.5 0 -.5} 0} width 5 offset 0"
     primer_bind     185..204
                     /PCR_conditions="primer
                     sequence:GCAATTACAATAGCCTAATCTTACTAATACGACTCACTATAGGG"
                     /locus_tag="16629"
                     /label="16629"
                     /ApEinfo_label="16629"
                     /ApEinfo_fwdcolor="#14c0bd"
                     /ApEinfo_revcolor="#4ec02b"
                     /ApEinfo_graphicformat="arrow_data {{0 0.5 0 1 2 0 0 -1 0
                     -0.5} {0 .5 .1 .5 .1 -.5 0 -.5} 0} width 5 offset 0"
     primer_bind     complement(3209..3234)
                     /PCR_conditions="primer
                     sequence:ACTTTAGTGAGGGTTAATTaagatcaaaggatcttcttgagatcc"
                     /locus_tag="20277"
                     /label="20277"
                     /ApEinfo_label="20277"
                     /ApEinfo_fwdcolor="#14c0bd"
                     /ApEinfo_revcolor="#4ec02b"
                     /ApEinfo_graphicformat="arrow_data {{0 0.5 0 1 2 0 0 -1 0
                     -0.5} {0 .5 .1 .5 .1 -.5 0 -.5} 0} width 5 offset 0"
     primer_bind     2390..2410
                     /PCR_conditions="primer
                     sequence:TTTCCTTTCCTTCTTCTTTCTCTTCagctgcattaatgaatcggc"
                     /locus_tag="17776"
                     /label="17776"
                     /ApEinfo_label="17776"
                     /ApEinfo_fwdcolor="#14c0bd"
                     /ApEinfo_revcolor="#4ec02b"
                     /ApEinfo_graphicformat="arrow_data {{0 0.5 0 1 2 0 0 -1 0
                     -0.5} {0 .5 .1 .5 .1 -.5 0 -.5} 0} width 5 offset 0"
     primer_bind     complement(2186..2205)
                     /PCR_conditions="primer
                     sequence:GTGTTAACTTCTTAACGTTAGTGTCATTAACCCTCACTAAAGGGA"
                     /locus_tag="16634"
                     /label="16634"
                     /ApEinfo_label="16634"
                     /ApEinfo_fwdcolor="#14c0bd"
                     /ApEinfo_revcolor="#4ec02b"
                     /ApEinfo_graphicformat="arrow_data {{0 0.5 0 1 2 0 0 -1 0
                     -0.5} {0 .5 .1 .5 .1 -.5 0 -.5} 0} width 5 offset 0"
     primer_bind     2550..2587
                     /PCR_conditions="primer
                     sequence:GATACATAGGGATAACAGGGTAATGaacatgtgagcaaaaggccag"
                     /locus_tag="15823"
                     /label="15823"
                     /ApEinfo_label="15823"
                     /ApEinfo_fwdcolor="#14c0bd"
                     /ApEinfo_revcolor="#4ec02b"
                     /ApEinfo_graphicformat="arrow_data {{0 0.5 0 1 2 0 0 -1 0
                     -0.5} {0 .5 .1 .5 .1 -.5 0 -.5} 0} width 5 offset 0"
     primer_bind     2550..2598
                     /PCR_conditions="primer
                     sequence:GATACATAGGGATAACAGGGTAATGaacatgtgagcaaaaggccag"
                     /locus_tag="15823(1)"
                     /label="15823(1)"
                     /ApEinfo_label="15823"
                     /ApEinfo_fwdcolor="#14c0bd"
                     /ApEinfo_revcolor="#4ec02b"
                     /ApEinfo_graphicformat="arrow_data {{0 0.5 0 1 2 0 0 -1 0
                     -0.5} {0 .5 .1 .5 .1 -.5 0 -.5} 0} width 5 offset 0"
     primer_bind     complement(2362..2377)
                     /PCR_conditions="primer
                     sequence:attacagggacagcagagatccagtttggatcccgactggaaagcg"
                     /locus_tag="20185"
                     /label="20185"
                     /ApEinfo_label="20185"
                     /ApEinfo_fwdcolor="#14c0bd"
                     /ApEinfo_revcolor="#4ec02b"
                     /ApEinfo_graphicformat="arrow_data {{0 0.5 0 1 2 0 0 -1 0
                     -0.5} {0 .5 .1 .5 .1 -.5 0 -.5} 0} width 5 offset 0"
     primer_bind     complement(2353..2368)
                     /PCR_conditions="primer
                     sequence:TCTTCGAGGCTAAGGTGGTGGACTTGGACAgaaagcgggcagtgag"
                     /locus_tag="20187"
                     /label="20187"
                     /ApEinfo_label="20187"
                     /ApEinfo_fwdcolor="#14c0bd"
                     /ApEinfo_revcolor="#4ec02b"
                     /ApEinfo_graphicformat="arrow_data {{0 0.5 0 1 2 0 0 -1 0
                     -0.5} {0 .5 .1 .5 .1 -.5 0 -.5} 0} width 5 offset 0"
     primer_bind     complement(4337..4353)
                     /PCR_conditions="primer
                     sequence:AATCAAAGCTAACTTCAAAATTCGCCACAAcgcggaacccctatttg"
                     /locus_tag="20710"
                     /label="20710"
                     /ApEinfo_label="20710"
                     /ApEinfo_fwdcolor="#14c0bd"
                     /ApEinfo_revcolor="#4ec02b"
                     /ApEinfo_graphicformat="arrow_data {{0 0.5 0 1 2 0 0 -1 0
                     -0.5} {0 .5 .1 .5 .1 -.5 0 -.5} 0} width 5 offset 0"
     primer_bind     complement(4337..4353)
                     /PCR_conditions="primer
                     sequence:GGTGTTCAATGCTTTTCCCGTTATCCGGATcgcggaacccctatttg"
                     /locus_tag="20708"
                     /label="20708"
                     /ApEinfo_label="20708"
                     /ApEinfo_fwdcolor="#14c0bd"
                     /ApEinfo_revcolor="#4ec02b"
                     /ApEinfo_graphicformat="arrow_data {{0 0.5 0 1 2 0 0 -1 0
                     -0.5} {0 .5 .1 .5 .1 -.5 0 -.5} 0} width 5 offset 0"
     primer_bind     complement(4337..4353)
                     /PCR_conditions="primer
                     sequence:CGCCCCGGCTCTGACTGACCGCGTTACTCCcgcggaacccctatttg"
                     /locus_tag="20706"
                     /label="20706"
                     /ApEinfo_label="20706"
                     /ApEinfo_fwdcolor="#14c0bd"
                     /ApEinfo_revcolor="#4ec02b"
                     /ApEinfo_graphicformat="arrow_data {{0 0.5 0 1 2 0 0 -1 0
                     -0.5} {0 .5 .1 .5 .1 -.5 0 -.5} 0} width 5 offset 0"
     primer_bind     complement(4337..4353)
                     /PCR_conditions="primer
                     sequence:TGTGGCTGCGTGAAAGCCTTAAAGGGCTCCcgcggaacccctatttg"
                     /locus_tag="20704"
                     /label="20704"
                     /ApEinfo_label="20704"
                     /ApEinfo_fwdcolor="#14c0bd"
                     /ApEinfo_revcolor="#4ec02b"
                     /ApEinfo_graphicformat="arrow_data {{0 0.5 0 1 2 0 0 -1 0
                     -0.5} {0 .5 .1 .5 .1 -.5 0 -.5} 0} width 5 offset 0"
     primer_bind     complement(4337..4411)
                     /PCR_conditions="primer
                     sequence:GCGCGGGGCTTTGTGCGCTCCGCAGTGTGCcgcggaacccctatttg"
                     /locus_tag="20702"
                     /label="20702"
                     /ApEinfo_label="20702"
                     /ApEinfo_fwdcolor="#14c0bd"
                     /ApEinfo_revcolor="#4ec02b"
                     /ApEinfo_graphicformat="arrow_data {{0 0.5 0 1 2 0 0 -1 0
                     -0.5} {0 .5 .1 .5 .1 -.5 0 -.5} 0} width 5 offset 0"
     primer_bind     complement(4337..4353)
                     /PCR_conditions="primer
                     sequence:CCAGTGCCTCCTTGAGTATCTGCTCCATCAcgcggaacccctatttg"
                     /locus_tag="20263"
                     /label="20263"
                     /ApEinfo_label="20263"
                     /ApEinfo_fwdcolor="#14c0bd"
                     /ApEinfo_revcolor="#4ec02b"
                     /ApEinfo_graphicformat="arrow_data {{0 0.5 0 1 2 0 0 -1 0
                     -0.5} {0 .5 .1 .5 .1 -.5 0 -.5} 0} width 5 offset 0"
     primer_bind     complement(4337..4353)
                     /PCR_conditions="primer
                     sequence:ACCCACCTCCCAACCCCGAGGGGACCCGACcgcggaacccctatttg"
                     /locus_tag="20247"
                     /label="20247"
                     /ApEinfo_label="20247"
                     /ApEinfo_fwdcolor="#14c0bd"
                     /ApEinfo_revcolor="#4ec02b"
                     /ApEinfo_graphicformat="arrow_data {{0 0.5 0 1 2 0 0 -1 0
                     -0.5} {0 .5 .1 .5 .1 -.5 0 -.5} 0} width 5 offset 0"
     primer_bind     complement(4337..4356)
                     /PCR_conditions="primer
                     sequence:tccctgactgacaggcagaaggtaccgtgccgcggaacccctatttg"
                     /locus_tag="20237"
                     /label="20237"
                     /ApEinfo_label="20237"
                     /ApEinfo_fwdcolor="#14c0bd"
                     /ApEinfo_revcolor="#4ec02b"
                     /ApEinfo_graphicformat="arrow_data {{0 0.5 0 1 2 0 0 -1 0
                     -0.5} {0 .5 .1 .5 .1 -.5 0 -.5} 0} width 5 offset 0"
     primer_bind     complement(4337..4353)
                     /PCR_conditions="primer
                     sequence:gtctcagctgaggtgggaggatcgcctgaacgcggaacccctatttg"
                     /locus_tag="20235"
                     /label="20235"
                     /ApEinfo_label="20235"
                     /ApEinfo_fwdcolor="#14c0bd"
                     /ApEinfo_revcolor="#4ec02b"
                     /ApEinfo_graphicformat="arrow_data {{0 0.5 0 1 2 0 0 -1 0
                     -0.5} {0 .5 .1 .5 .1 -.5 0 -.5} 0} width 5 offset 0"
     primer_bind     complement(4337..4353)
                     /PCR_conditions="primer
                     sequence:ctataggcactaggttactcctgcaagtaacgcggaacccctatttg"
                     /locus_tag="20233"
                     /label="20233"
                     /ApEinfo_label="20233"
                     /ApEinfo_fwdcolor="#14c0bd"
                     /ApEinfo_revcolor="#4ec02b"
                     /ApEinfo_graphicformat="arrow_data {{0 0.5 0 1 2 0 0 -1 0
                     -0.5} {0 .5 .1 .5 .1 -.5 0 -.5} 0} width 5 offset 0"
     primer_bind     complement(4337..4353)
                     /PCR_conditions="primer
                     sequence:CCAGTGCCTCCTTGAGTATCTGCTCCATCAcgcggaacccctatttg"
                     /locus_tag="20213"
                     /label="20213"
                     /ApEinfo_label="20213"
                     /ApEinfo_fwdcolor="#14c0bd"
                     /ApEinfo_revcolor="#4ec02b"
                     /ApEinfo_graphicformat="arrow_data {{0 0.5 0 1 2 0 0 -1 0
                     -0.5} {0 .5 .1 .5 .1 -.5 0 -.5} 0} width 5 offset 0"
     primer_bind     complement(4337..4353)
                     /PCR_conditions="primer
                     sequence:CCACAGGGAATAAGGGTATCAGTACCCAGCcgcggaacccctatttg"
                     /locus_tag="20207"
                     /label="20207"
                     /ApEinfo_label="20207"
                     /ApEinfo_fwdcolor="#14c0bd"
                     /ApEinfo_revcolor="#4ec02b"
                     /ApEinfo_graphicformat="arrow_data {{0 0.5 0 1 2 0 0 -1 0
                     -0.5} {0 .5 .1 .5 .1 -.5 0 -.5} 0} width 5 offset 0"
     primer_bind     complement(4337..4353)
                     /PCR_conditions="primer
                     sequence:ggacagcagagatccagtttggatcccgaccgcggaacccctatttg"
                     /locus_tag="20204"
                     /label="20204"
                     /ApEinfo_label="20204"
                     /ApEinfo_fwdcolor="#14c0bd"
                     /ApEinfo_revcolor="#4ec02b"
                     /ApEinfo_graphicformat="arrow_data {{0 0.5 0 1 2 0 0 -1 0
                     -0.5} {0 .5 .1 .5 .1 -.5 0 -.5} 0} width 5 offset 0"
     primer_bind     complement(4337..4353)
                     /PCR_conditions="primer
                     sequence:ggacagcagagatccagtttggatcccgaccgcggaacccctatttg"
                     /locus_tag="20200"
                     /label="20200"
                     /ApEinfo_label="20200"
                     /ApEinfo_fwdcolor="#14c0bd"
                     /ApEinfo_revcolor="#4ec02b"
                     /ApEinfo_graphicformat="arrow_data {{0 0.5 0 1 2 0 0 -1 0
                     -0.5} {0 .5 .1 .5 .1 -.5 0 -.5} 0} width 5 offset 0"
     primer_bind     complement(4337..4353)
                     /PCR_conditions="primer
                     sequence:GCACACCTACCTGGATGGGGCATCCCACCCcgcggaacccctatttg"
                     /locus_tag="20171"
                     /label="20171"
                     /ApEinfo_label="20171"
                     /ApEinfo_fwdcolor="#14c0bd"
                     /ApEinfo_revcolor="#4ec02b"
                     /ApEinfo_graphicformat="arrow_data {{0 0.5 0 1 2 0 0 -1 0
                     -0.5} {0 .5 .1 .5 .1 -.5 0 -.5} 0} width 5 offset 0"
     primer_bind     complement(4337..4353)
                     /PCR_conditions="primer
                     sequence:AGCGTTTTAGCAGAATGCTCCTTACCCAGAcgcggaacccctatttg"
                     /locus_tag="20164"
                     /label="20164"
                     /ApEinfo_label="20164"
                     /ApEinfo_fwdcolor="#14c0bd"
                     /ApEinfo_revcolor="#4ec02b"
                     /ApEinfo_graphicformat="arrow_data {{0 0.5 0 1 2 0 0 -1 0
                     -0.5} {0 .5 .1 .5 .1 -.5 0 -.5} 0} width 5 offset 0"
     primer_bind     complement(4337..4353)
                     /PCR_conditions="primer
                     sequence:TGCCTCCACTCCCACTGCATATTCGAATCCcgcggaacccctatttg"
                     /locus_tag="20157"
                     /label="20157"
                     /ApEinfo_label="20157"
                     /ApEinfo_fwdcolor="#14c0bd"
                     /ApEinfo_revcolor="#4ec02b"
                     /ApEinfo_graphicformat="arrow_data {{0 0.5 0 1 2 0 0 -1 0
                     -0.5} {0 .5 .1 .5 .1 -.5 0 -.5} 0} width 5 offset 0"
     primer_bind     complement(4337..4353)
                     /PCR_conditions="primer
                     sequence:GCTAGGCGGAGAGAGACGACAGACCCAATCcgcggaacccctatttg"
                     /locus_tag="20144"
                     /label="20144"
                     /ApEinfo_label="20144"
                     /ApEinfo_fwdcolor="#14c0bd"
                     /ApEinfo_revcolor="#4ec02b"
                     /ApEinfo_graphicformat="arrow_data {{0 0.5 0 1 2 0 0 -1 0
                     -0.5} {0 .5 .1 .5 .1 -.5 0 -.5} 0} width 5 offset 0"
     primer_bind     complement(4337..4354)
                     /PCR_conditions="primer
                     sequence:TGCACTACTGGAAAACTACCTGTTCCGTGGcgcggaacccctatttg"
                     /locus_tag="20712"
                     /label="20712"
                     /ApEinfo_label="20712"
                     /ApEinfo_fwdcolor="#14c0bd"
                     /ApEinfo_revcolor="#4ec02b"
                     /ApEinfo_graphicformat="arrow_data {{0 0.5 0 1 2 0 0 -1 0
                     -0.5} {0 .5 .1 .5 .1 -.5 0 -.5} 0} width 5 offset 0"
     primer_bind     complement(4337..4354)
                     /PCR_conditions="primer
                     sequence:caccgagctgcaagaactcttcctcacgcgcgcggaacccctatttg"
                     /locus_tag="20254"
                     /label="20254"
                     /ApEinfo_label="20254"
                     /ApEinfo_fwdcolor="#14c0bd"
                     /ApEinfo_revcolor="#4ec02b"
                     /ApEinfo_graphicformat="arrow_data {{0 0.5 0 1 2 0 0 -1 0
                     -0.5} {0 .5 .1 .5 .1 -.5 0 -.5} 0} width 5 offset 0"
     primer_bind     complement(4337..4354)
                     /PCR_conditions="primer
                     sequence:AAACAACCAGCGCCATTCTGATCACCCCCGcgcggaacccctatttg"
                     /locus_tag="20193"
                     /label="20193"
                     /ApEinfo_label="20193"
                     /ApEinfo_fwdcolor="#14c0bd"
                     /ApEinfo_revcolor="#4ec02b"
                     /ApEinfo_graphicformat="arrow_data {{0 0.5 0 1 2 0 0 -1 0
                     -0.5} {0 .5 .1 .5 .1 -.5 0 -.5} 0} width 5 offset 0"
     primer_bind     complement(4337..4354)
                     /PCR_conditions="primer
                     sequence:tcgtttcagacccacctcccaaccccgaggcgcggaacccctatttg"
                     /locus_tag="20190"
                     /label="20190"
                     /ApEinfo_label="20190"
                     /ApEinfo_fwdcolor="#14c0bd"
                     /ApEinfo_revcolor="#4ec02b"
                     /ApEinfo_graphicformat="arrow_data {{0 0.5 0 1 2 0 0 -1 0
                     -0.5} {0 .5 .1 .5 .1 -.5 0 -.5} 0} width 5 offset 0"
     primer_bind     complement(4337..4354)
                     /PCR_conditions="primer
                     sequence:GTGGGTGGCTGCCTGTGGTGCCCGTGTTGGcgcggaacccctatttg"
                     /locus_tag="20150"
                     /label="20150"
                     /ApEinfo_label="20150"
                     /ApEinfo_fwdcolor="#14c0bd"
                     /ApEinfo_revcolor="#4ec02b"
                     /ApEinfo_graphicformat="arrow_data {{0 0.5 0 1 2 0 0 -1 0
                     -0.5} {0 .5 .1 .5 .1 -.5 0 -.5} 0} width 5 offset 0"
     primer_bind     complement(2337..2359)
                     /PCR_conditions="primer
                     sequence:TTCTCTTTCTTCTTCCTTTCCTTTCagtgagcgcaacgcaattaatg"
                     /locus_tag="17775"
                     /label="17775"
                     /ApEinfo_label="17775"
                     /ApEinfo_fwdcolor="#14c0bd"
                     /ApEinfo_revcolor="#4ec02b"
                     /ApEinfo_graphicformat="arrow_data {{0 0.5 0 1 2 0 0 -1 0
                     -0.5} {0 .5 .1 .5 .1 -.5 0 -.5} 0} width 5 offset 0"
     primer_bind     complement(2186..2216)
                     /PCR_conditions="primer
                     sequence:TGAGAGACTATCAAACCTTATACCAAGATTAACCCTCACTAAAGGGA"
                     /locus_tag="16624"
                     /label="16624"
                     /ApEinfo_label="16624"
                     /ApEinfo_fwdcolor="#14c0bd"
                     /ApEinfo_revcolor="#4ec02b"
                     /ApEinfo_graphicformat="arrow_data {{0 0.5 0 1 2 0 0 -1 0
                     -0.5} {0 .5 .1 .5 .1 -.5 0 -.5} 0} width 5 offset 0"
     primer_bind     2272..2289
                     /PCR_conditions="primer
                     sequence:GGCTGAAGGCTCCGAAGACCGCGACCTGCGacacaacatacgagccgg"
                     /locus_tag="17884"
                     /label="17884"
                     /ApEinfo_label="17884"
                     /ApEinfo_fwdcolor="#14c0bd"
                     /ApEinfo_revcolor="#4ec02b"
                     /ApEinfo_graphicformat="arrow_data {{0 0.5 0 1 2 0 0 -1 0
                     -0.5} {0 .5 .1 .5 .1 -.5 0 -.5} 0} width 5 offset 0"
     primer_bind     2271..2289
                     /PCR_conditions="primer
                     sequence:CCCAGAGTGCCTTTCCTACCCCTTCCCTGCacacaacatacgagccgg"
                     /locus_tag="17878"
                     /label="17878"
                     /ApEinfo_label="17878"
                     /ApEinfo_fwdcolor="#14c0bd"
                     /ApEinfo_revcolor="#4ec02b"
                     /ApEinfo_graphicformat="arrow_data {{0 0.5 0 1 2 0 0 -1 0
                     -0.5} {0 .5 .1 .5 .1 -.5 0 -.5} 0} width 5 offset 0"
     primer_bind     2270..2289
                     /PCR_conditions="primer
                     sequence:TGATCAGTGATGTAACTACTCACGAGTACCacacaacatacgagccgg"
                     /locus_tag="17882"
                     /label="17882"
                     /ApEinfo_label="17882"
                     /ApEinfo_fwdcolor="#14c0bd"
                     /ApEinfo_revcolor="#4ec02b"
                     /ApEinfo_graphicformat="arrow_data {{0 0.5 0 1 2 0 0 -1 0
                     -0.5} {0 .5 .1 .5 .1 -.5 0 -.5} 0} width 5 offset 0"
     primer_bind     2270..2289
                     /PCR_conditions="primer
                     sequence:ACATAGAAGAAAGCACAGCAGCTGGCCCACCacacaacatacgagccgg
                     "
                     /locus_tag="17880"
                     /label="17880"
                     /ApEinfo_label="17880"
                     /ApEinfo_fwdcolor="#14c0bd"
                     /ApEinfo_revcolor="#4ec02b"
                     /ApEinfo_graphicformat="arrow_data {{0 0.5 0 1 2 0 0 -1 0
                     -0.5} {0 .5 .1 .5 .1 -.5 0 -.5} 0} width 5 offset 0"
     primer_bind     complement(2245..2268)
                     /PCR_conditions="primer
                     sequence:TCAGATTTGGGGGCATTTCAGATTTattgtgagcggataacaatttcac
                     "
                     /locus_tag="17075"
                     /label="17075"
                     /ApEinfo_label="17075"
                     /ApEinfo_fwdcolor="#14c0bd"
                     /ApEinfo_revcolor="#4ec02b"
                     /ApEinfo_graphicformat="arrow_data {{0 0.5 0 1 2 0 0 -1 0
                     -0.5} {0 .5 .1 .5 .1 -.5 0 -.5} 0} width 5 offset 0"
     primer_bind     complement(2245..2268)
                     /PCR_conditions="primer
                     sequence:TCTACAGGAAGAATATACCCCTAGCattgtgagcggataacaatttcac
                     "
                     /locus_tag="17073"
                     /label="17073"
                     /ApEinfo_label="17073"
                     /ApEinfo_fwdcolor="#14c0bd"
                     /ApEinfo_revcolor="#4ec02b"
                     /ApEinfo_graphicformat="arrow_data {{0 0.5 0 1 2 0 0 -1 0
                     -0.5} {0 .5 .1 .5 .1 -.5 0 -.5} 0} width 5 offset 0"
     primer_bind     complement(4334..4357)
                     /PCR_conditions="primer
                     sequence:TAGTCCACAGCTCTTCCAGTAGTGGTTGTGcgcggaacccctatttgtt
                     t"
                     /locus_tag="20136"
                     /label="20136"
                     /ApEinfo_label="20136"
                     /ApEinfo_fwdcolor="#14c0bd"
                     /ApEinfo_revcolor="#4ec02b"
                     /ApEinfo_graphicformat="arrow_data {{0 0.5 0 1 2 0 0 -1 0
                     -0.5} {0 .5 .1 .5 .1 -.5 0 -.5} 0} width 5 offset 0"
     primer_bind     2497..2516
                     /PCR_conditions="primer
                     sequence:TGATCAGTGATGTAACTACTCACGAGTACCgcgagcggtatcagctcac
                     t"
                     /locus_tag="17904"
                     /label="17904"
                     /ApEinfo_label="17904"
                     /ApEinfo_fwdcolor="#14c0bd"
                     /ApEinfo_revcolor="#4ec02b"
                     /ApEinfo_graphicformat="arrow_data {{0 0.5 0 1 2 0 0 -1 0
                     -0.5} {0 .5 .1 .5 .1 -.5 0 -.5} 0} width 5 offset 0"
     primer_bind     complement(2337..2358)
                     /PCR_conditions="primer
                     sequence:TCAACTGGCCTTCTAGTTGTTCCTCAAGCTagtgagcgcaacgcaatta
                     atg"
                     /locus_tag="16564"
                     /label="16564"
                     /ApEinfo_label="16564"
                     /ApEinfo_fwdcolor="#14c0bd"
                     /ApEinfo_revcolor="#4ec02b"
                     /ApEinfo_graphicformat="arrow_data {{0 0.5 0 1 2 0 0 -1 0
                     -0.5} {0 .5 .1 .5 .1 -.5 0 -.5} 0} width 5 offset 0"
     primer_bind     complement(2337..2358)
                     /PCR_conditions="primer
                     sequence:TCTATGTGTTTCTTCCTATAAACCAAAGCTagtgagcgcaacgcaatta
                     atg"
                     /locus_tag="16562"
                     /label="16562"
                     /ApEinfo_label="16562"
                     /ApEinfo_fwdcolor="#14c0bd"
                     /ApEinfo_revcolor="#4ec02b"
                     /ApEinfo_graphicformat="arrow_data {{0 0.5 0 1 2 0 0 -1 0
                     -0.5} {0 .5 .1 .5 .1 -.5 0 -.5} 0} width 5 offset 0"
     primer_bind     2388..2413
                     /PCR_conditions="primer
                     sequence:CCAGTTGAATTCCATTAAAATGTAGAAGCTagctgcattaatgaatcgg
                     ccaa"
                     /locus_tag="16563"
                     /label="16563"
                     /ApEinfo_label="16563"
                     /ApEinfo_fwdcolor="#14c0bd"
                     /ApEinfo_revcolor="#4ec02b"
                     /ApEinfo_graphicformat="arrow_data {{0 0.5 0 1 2 0 0 -1 0
                     -0.5} {0 .5 .1 .5 .1 -.5 0 -.5} 0} width 5 offset 0"
     primer_bind     2388..2413
                     /PCR_conditions="primer
                     sequence:ATTCAGCACAAACAGCACCTCCTGGAAGCTagctgcattaatgaatcgg
                     ccaa"
                     /locus_tag="16561"
                     /label="16561"
                     /ApEinfo_label="16561"
                     /ApEinfo_fwdcolor="#14c0bd"
                     /ApEinfo_revcolor="#4ec02b"
                     /ApEinfo_graphicformat="arrow_data {{0 0.5 0 1 2 0 0 -1 0
                     -0.5} {0 .5 .1 .5 .1 -.5 0 -.5} 0} width 5 offset 0"
     primer_bind     complement(198..212)
                     /PCR_conditions="primer
                     sequence:ctgtatagggatccgAGTAGATATATTGCCATAGTTGGccaattcgccc
                     tata"
                     /locus_tag="15936"
                     /label="15936"
                     /ApEinfo_label="15936"
                     /ApEinfo_fwdcolor="#14c0bd"
                     /ApEinfo_revcolor="#4ec02b"
                     /ApEinfo_graphicformat="arrow_data {{0 0.5 0 1 2 0 0 -1 0
                     -0.5} {0 .5 .1 .5 .1 -.5 0 -.5} 0} width 5 offset 0"
     primer_bind     complement(198..212)
                     /PCR_conditions="primer
                     sequence:ctgtatagggatccgCTTTATATGTCTTATATGTAAGGccaattcgccc
                     tata"
                     /locus_tag="15932"
                     /label="15932"
                     /ApEinfo_label="15932"
                     /ApEinfo_fwdcolor="#14c0bd"
                     /ApEinfo_revcolor="#4ec02b"
                     /ApEinfo_graphicformat="arrow_data {{0 0.5 0 1 2 0 0 -1 0
                     -0.5} {0 .5 .1 .5 .1 -.5 0 -.5} 0} width 5 offset 0"
     primer_bind     complement(2245..2268)
                     /PCR_conditions="primer
                     sequence:CCTTCATCCGCGTGGAACCTTCCCATGGTTattgtgagcggataacaat
                     ttcac"
                     /locus_tag="17883"
                     /label="17883"
                     /ApEinfo_label="17883"
                     /ApEinfo_fwdcolor="#14c0bd"
                     /ApEinfo_revcolor="#4ec02b"
                     /ApEinfo_graphicformat="arrow_data {{0 0.5 0 1 2 0 0 -1 0
                     -0.5} {0 .5 .1 .5 .1 -.5 0 -.5} 0} width 5 offset 0"
     primer_bind     complement(2245..2268)
                     /PCR_conditions="primer
                     sequence:AGGTCTGCAGCAATGCCATTGCCACCACGTattgtgagcggataacaat
                     ttcac"
                     /locus_tag="17881"
                     /label="17881"
                     /ApEinfo_label="17881"
                     /ApEinfo_fwdcolor="#14c0bd"
                     /ApEinfo_revcolor="#4ec02b"
                     /ApEinfo_graphicformat="arrow_data {{0 0.5 0 1 2 0 0 -1 0
                     -0.5} {0 .5 .1 .5 .1 -.5 0 -.5} 0} width 5 offset 0"
     primer_bind     complement(2245..2268)
                     /PCR_conditions="primer
                     sequence:AGAATCTTCCCCTGCTCTGGGCCCGTCCGTattgtgagcggataacaat
                     ttcac"
                     /locus_tag="17879"
                     /label="17879"
                     /ApEinfo_label="17879"
                     /ApEinfo_fwdcolor="#14c0bd"
                     /ApEinfo_revcolor="#4ec02b"
                     /ApEinfo_graphicformat="arrow_data {{0 0.5 0 1 2 0 0 -1 0
                     -0.5} {0 .5 .1 .5 .1 -.5 0 -.5} 0} width 5 offset 0"
     primer_bind     complement(2245..2291)
                     /PCR_conditions="primer
                     sequence:GGTCCTGAGGGTTGAAGAGGAGTTTTCCGGattgtgagcggataacaat
                     ttcac"
                     /locus_tag="17877"
                     /label="17877"
                     /ApEinfo_label="17877"
                     /ApEinfo_fwdcolor="#14c0bd"
                     /ApEinfo_revcolor="#4ec02b"
                     /ApEinfo_graphicformat="arrow_data {{0 0.5 0 1 2 0 0 -1 0
                     -0.5} {0 .5 .1 .5 .1 -.5 0 -.5} 0} width 5 offset 0"
     primer_bind     complement(3209..3234)
                     /PCR_conditions="primer
                     sequence:ACCATAGGTCAGAGTAGTGACAAGTGTTGGaagatcaaaggatcttctt
                     gagatcc"
                     /locus_tag="20713"
                     /label="20713"
                     /ApEinfo_label="20713"
                     /ApEinfo_fwdcolor="#14c0bd"
                     /ApEinfo_revcolor="#4ec02b"
                     /ApEinfo_graphicformat="arrow_data {{0 0.5 0 1 2 0 0 -1 0
                     -0.5} {0 .5 .1 .5 .1 -.5 0 -.5} 0} width 5 offset 0"
     primer_bind     complement(3209..3234)
                     /PCR_conditions="primer
                     sequence:TCTGCTAGTTGAACGGAACCATCTTCAACGaagatcaaaggatcttctt
                     gagatcc"
                     /locus_tag="20711"
                     /label="20711"
                     /ApEinfo_label="20711"
                     /ApEinfo_fwdcolor="#14c0bd"
                     /ApEinfo_revcolor="#4ec02b"
                     /ApEinfo_graphicformat="arrow_data {{0 0.5 0 1 2 0 0 -1 0
                     -0.5} {0 .5 .1 .5 .1 -.5 0 -.5} 0} width 5 offset 0"
     primer_bind     complement(3209..3234)
                     /PCR_conditions="primer
                     sequence:ACTCTTGAAAAAGTCATGCCGTTTCATGTGaagatcaaaggatcttctt
                     gagatcc"
                     /locus_tag="20709"
                     /label="20709"
                     /ApEinfo_label="20709"
                     /ApEinfo_fwdcolor="#14c0bd"
                     /ApEinfo_revcolor="#4ec02b"
                     /ApEinfo_graphicformat="arrow_data {{0 0.5 0 1 2 0 0 -1 0
                     -0.5} {0 .5 .1 .5 .1 -.5 0 -.5} 0} width 5 offset 0"
     primer_bind     complement(3209..3234)
                     /PCR_conditions="primer
                     sequence:GAGAAGGGCCGTCCCGCCCGCTCACCTGTGaagatcaaaggatcttctt
                     gagatcc"
                     /locus_tag="20707"
                     /label="20707"
                     /ApEinfo_label="20707"
                     /ApEinfo_fwdcolor="#14c0bd"
                     /ApEinfo_revcolor="#4ec02b"
                     /ApEinfo_graphicformat="arrow_data {{0 0.5 0 1 2 0 0 -1 0
                     -0.5} {0 .5 .1 .5 .1 -.5 0 -.5} 0} width 5 offset 0"
     primer_bind     complement(3209..3234)
                     /PCR_conditions="primer
                     sequence:GCCGCTCCCCCCCGCACAAAGGGCCCTCCCaagatcaaaggatcttctt
                     gagatcc"
                     /locus_tag="20705"
                     /label="20705"
                     /ApEinfo_label="20705"
                     /ApEinfo_fwdcolor="#14c0bd"
                     /ApEinfo_revcolor="#4ec02b"
                     /ApEinfo_graphicformat="arrow_data {{0 0.5 0 1 2 0 0 -1 0
                     -0.5} {0 .5 .1 .5 .1 -.5 0 -.5} 0} width 5 offset 0"
     primer_bind     complement(3209..3234)
                     /PCR_conditions="primer
                     sequence:GTTTAAACGCTAGGGCCGCGCTCCCCTCGCaagatcaaaggatcttctt
                     gagatcc"
                     /locus_tag="20703"
                     /label="20703"
                     /ApEinfo_label="20703"
                     /ApEinfo_fwdcolor="#14c0bd"
                     /ApEinfo_revcolor="#4ec02b"
                     /ApEinfo_graphicformat="arrow_data {{0 0.5 0 1 2 0 0 -1 0
                     -0.5} {0 .5 .1 .5 .1 -.5 0 -.5} 0} width 5 offset 0"
     primer_bind     complement(3209..3234)
                     /PCR_conditions="primer
                     sequence:TCCATTCACACCTACCTGTGGCGTCGCCAGaagatcaaaggatcttctt
                     gagatcc"
                     /locus_tag="20264"
                     /label="20264"
                     /ApEinfo_label="20264"
                     /ApEinfo_fwdcolor="#14c0bd"
                     /ApEinfo_revcolor="#4ec02b"
                     /ApEinfo_graphicformat="arrow_data {{0 0.5 0 1 2 0 0 -1 0
                     -0.5} {0 .5 .1 .5 .1 -.5 0 -.5} 0} width 5 offset 0"
     primer_bind     complement(3209..3250)
                     /PCR_conditions="primer
                     sequence:acccacaccttgccgatgtcgagcccgacgaagatcaaaggatcttctt
                     gagatcc"
                     /locus_tag="20253"
                     /label="20253"
                     /ApEinfo_label="20253"
                     /ApEinfo_fwdcolor="#14c0bd"
                     /ApEinfo_revcolor="#4ec02b"
                     /ApEinfo_graphicformat="arrow_data {{0 0.5 0 1 2 0 0 -1 0
                     -0.5} {0 .5 .1 .5 .1 -.5 0 -.5} 0} width 5 offset 0"
     primer_bind     complement(3209..3234)
                     /PCR_conditions="primer
                     sequence:TCCACCTTCTTCTTCTATTCCTTCGGGCCTaagatcaaaggatcttctt
                     gagatcc"
                     /locus_tag="20246"
                     /label="20246"
                     /ApEinfo_label="20246"
                     /ApEinfo_fwdcolor="#14c0bd"
                     /ApEinfo_revcolor="#4ec02b"
                     /ApEinfo_graphicformat="arrow_data {{0 0.5 0 1 2 0 0 -1 0
                     -0.5} {0 .5 .1 .5 .1 -.5 0 -.5} 0} width 5 offset 0"
     primer_bind     complement(3209..3234)
                     /PCR_conditions="primer
                     sequence:TCCATTCACACCTACCTGTGGCGTCGCCAGaagatcaaaggatcttctt
                     gagatcc"
                     /locus_tag="20214"
                     /label="20214"
                     /ApEinfo_label="20214"
                     /ApEinfo_fwdcolor="#14c0bd"
                     /ApEinfo_revcolor="#4ec02b"
                     /ApEinfo_graphicformat="arrow_data {{0 0.5 0 1 2 0 0 -1 0
                     -0.5} {0 .5 .1 .5 .1 -.5 0 -.5} 0} width 5 offset 0"
     primer_bind     complement(3209..3234)
                     /PCR_conditions="primer
                     sequence:ATGGTGTCAGTGATCACCATGGAGTTTCCCaagatcaaaggatcttctt
                     gagatcc"
                     /locus_tag="20206"
                     /label="20206"
                     /ApEinfo_label="20206"
                     /ApEinfo_fwdcolor="#14c0bd"
                     /ApEinfo_revcolor="#4ec02b"
                     /ApEinfo_graphicformat="arrow_data {{0 0.5 0 1 2 0 0 -1 0
                     -0.5} {0 .5 .1 .5 .1 -.5 0 -.5} 0} width 5 offset 0"
     primer_bind     complement(3209..3234)
                     /PCR_conditions="primer
                     sequence:TGCCTACTGCGCCAGGCTTGTCGTCCCCTTaagatcaaaggatcttctt
                     gagatcc"
                     /locus_tag="20194"
                     /label="20194"
                     /ApEinfo_label="20194"
                     /ApEinfo_fwdcolor="#14c0bd"
                     /ApEinfo_revcolor="#4ec02b"
                     /ApEinfo_graphicformat="arrow_data {{0 0.5 0 1 2 0 0 -1 0
                     -0.5} {0 .5 .1 .5 .1 -.5 0 -.5} 0} width 5 offset 0"
     primer_bind     complement(3209..3234)
                     /PCR_conditions="primer
                     sequence:ttcttctattccttcgggcctgtcgggtccaagatcaaaggatcttctt
                     gagatcc"
                     /locus_tag="20191"
                     /label="20191"
                     /ApEinfo_label="20191"
                     /ApEinfo_fwdcolor="#14c0bd"
                     /ApEinfo_revcolor="#4ec02b"
                     /ApEinfo_graphicformat="arrow_data {{0 0.5 0 1 2 0 0 -1 0
                     -0.5} {0 .5 .1 .5 .1 -.5 0 -.5} 0} width 5 offset 0"
     primer_bind     complement(3209..3234)
                     /PCR_conditions="primer
                     sequence:TGGACACTCACATCCTCACCCATTCCCACCaagatcaaaggatcttctt
                     gagatcc"
                     /locus_tag="20172"
                     /label="20172"
                     /ApEinfo_label="20172"
                     /ApEinfo_fwdcolor="#14c0bd"
                     /ApEinfo_revcolor="#4ec02b"
                     /ApEinfo_graphicformat="arrow_data {{0 0.5 0 1 2 0 0 -1 0
                     -0.5} {0 .5 .1 .5 .1 -.5 0 -.5} 0} width 5 offset 0"
     primer_bind     complement(3209..3234)
                     /PCR_conditions="primer
                     sequence:ATCCTTGCTGGCTGCAGAATAGCAGCGGGTaagatcaaaggatcttctt
                     gagatcc"
                     /locus_tag="20165"
                     /label="20165"
                     /ApEinfo_label="20165"
                     /ApEinfo_fwdcolor="#14c0bd"
                     /ApEinfo_revcolor="#4ec02b"
                     /ApEinfo_graphicformat="arrow_data {{0 0.5 0 1 2 0 0 -1 0
                     -0.5} {0 .5 .1 .5 .1 -.5 0 -.5} 0} width 5 offset 0"
     primer_bind     complement(3209..3234)
                     /PCR_conditions="primer
                     sequence:TCATGGGAAGTGGGCTGGTGAGGGCCTGCTaagatcaaaggatcttctt
                     gagatcc"
                     /locus_tag="20158"
                     /label="20158"
                     /ApEinfo_label="20158"
                     /ApEinfo_fwdcolor="#14c0bd"
                     /ApEinfo_revcolor="#4ec02b"
                     /ApEinfo_graphicformat="arrow_data {{0 0.5 0 1 2 0 0 -1 0
                     -0.5} {0 .5 .1 .5 .1 -.5 0 -.5} 0} width 5 offset 0"
     primer_bind     complement(3209..3234)
                     /PCR_conditions="primer
                     sequence:AGGCGTCTATGGGCAGCACTGCCCCCCATGaagatcaaaggatcttctt
                     gagatcc"
                     /locus_tag="20151"
                     /label="20151"
                     /ApEinfo_label="20151"
                     /ApEinfo_fwdcolor="#14c0bd"
                     /ApEinfo_revcolor="#4ec02b"
                     /ApEinfo_graphicformat="arrow_data {{0 0.5 0 1 2 0 0 -1 0
                     -0.5} {0 .5 .1 .5 .1 -.5 0 -.5} 0} width 5 offset 0"
     primer_bind     complement(3209..3254)
                     /PCR_conditions="primer
                     sequence:CGCCGAGGAGCGGCATCTGTCCCGTTTCCCaagatcaaaggatcttctt
                     gagatcc"
                     /locus_tag="20143"
                     /label="20143"
                     /ApEinfo_label="20143"
                     /ApEinfo_fwdcolor="#14c0bd"
                     /ApEinfo_revcolor="#4ec02b"
                     /ApEinfo_graphicformat="arrow_data {{0 0.5 0 1 2 0 0 -1 0
                     -0.5} {0 .5 .1 .5 .1 -.5 0 -.5} 0} width 5 offset 0"
     primer_bind     2341..2370
                     /PCR_conditions="primer
                     sequence:aattgcgttgcgctcactgcccgctttccaaagatcaaaggatcttctt
                     gagatcc"
                     /locus_tag="20203"
                     /label="20203"
                     /ApEinfo_label="20203"
                     /ApEinfo_fwdcolor="#14c0bd"
                     /ApEinfo_revcolor="#4ec02b"
                     /ApEinfo_graphicformat="arrow_data {{0 0.5 0 1 2 0 0 -1 0
                     -0.5} {0 .5 .1 .5 .1 -.5 0 -.5} 0} width 5 offset 0"
     primer_bind     complement(3209..3235)
                     /PCR_conditions="primer
                     sequence:aattgcgttgcgctcactgcccgctttccaaagatcaaaggatcttctt
                     gagatcc"
                     /locus_tag="20203(1)"
                     /label="20203(1)"
                     /ApEinfo_label="20203"
                     /ApEinfo_fwdcolor="#14c0bd"
                     /ApEinfo_revcolor="#4ec02b"
                     /ApEinfo_graphicformat="arrow_data {{0 0.5 0 1 2 0 0 -1 0
                     -0.5} {0 .5 .1 .5 .1 -.5 0 -.5} 0} width 5 offset 0"
     primer_bind     2341..2370
                     /PCR_conditions="primer
                     sequence:aattgcgttgcgctcactgcccgctttccaaagatcaaaggatcttctt
                     gagatcc"
                     /locus_tag="20201"
                     /label="20201"
                     /ApEinfo_label="20201"
                     /ApEinfo_fwdcolor="#14c0bd"
                     /ApEinfo_revcolor="#4ec02b"
                     /ApEinfo_graphicformat="arrow_data {{0 0.5 0 1 2 0 0 -1 0
                     -0.5} {0 .5 .1 .5 .1 -.5 0 -.5} 0} width 5 offset 0"
     primer_bind     complement(3209..3235)
                     /PCR_conditions="primer
                     sequence:aattgcgttgcgctcactgcccgctttccaaagatcaaaggatcttctt
                     gagatcc"
                     /locus_tag="20201(1)"
                     /label="20201(1)"
                     /ApEinfo_label="20201"
                     /ApEinfo_fwdcolor="#14c0bd"
                     /ApEinfo_revcolor="#4ec02b"
                     /ApEinfo_graphicformat="arrow_data {{0 0.5 0 1 2 0 0 -1 0
                     -0.5} {0 .5 .1 .5 .1 -.5 0 -.5} 0} width 5 offset 0"
     primer_bind     complement(3209..3236)
                     /PCR_conditions="primer
                     sequence:cacagctcactgcagcctccactacctcaaaagatcaaaggatcttctt
                     gagatcc"
                     /locus_tag="20236"
                     /label="20236"
                     /ApEinfo_label="20236"
                     /ApEinfo_fwdcolor="#14c0bd"
                     /ApEinfo_revcolor="#4ec02b"
                     /ApEinfo_graphicformat="arrow_data {{0 0.5 0 1 2 0 0 -1 0
                     -0.5} {0 .5 .1 .5 .1 -.5 0 -.5} 0} width 5 offset 0"
     primer_bind     complement(3209..3238)
                     /PCR_conditions="primer
                     sequence:cagctcagggcactgtggggatatccagagaagatcaaaggatcttctt
                     gagatcc"
                     /locus_tag="20238"
                     /label="20238"
                     /ApEinfo_label="20238"
                     /ApEinfo_fwdcolor="#14c0bd"
                     /ApEinfo_revcolor="#4ec02b"
                     /ApEinfo_graphicformat="arrow_data {{0 0.5 0 1 2 0 0 -1 0
                     -0.5} {0 .5 .1 .5 .1 -.5 0 -.5} 0} width 5 offset 0"
     primer_bind     complement(3209..3238)
                     /PCR_conditions="primer
                     sequence:acatgacccatccacattgggaagccagaaaagatcaaaggatcttctt
                     gagatcc"
                     /locus_tag="20234"
                     /label="20234"
                     /ApEinfo_label="20234"
                     /ApEinfo_fwdcolor="#14c0bd"
                     /ApEinfo_revcolor="#4ec02b"
                     /ApEinfo_graphicformat="arrow_data {{0 0.5 0 1 2 0 0 -1 0
                     -0.5} {0 .5 .1 .5 .1 -.5 0 -.5} 0} width 5 offset 0"
     primer_bind     2615..2636
                     /PCR_conditions="primer
                     sequence:TGCCACCTGACGTATcgataccggtGCTAGCgacgtcttgctggcgttt
                     ttccata"
                     /locus_tag="14442"
                     /label="14442"
                     /ApEinfo_label="14442"
                     /ApEinfo_fwdcolor="#14c0bd"
                     /ApEinfo_revcolor="#4ec02b"
                     /ApEinfo_graphicformat="arrow_data {{0 0.5 0 1 2 0 0 -1 0
                     -0.5} {0 .5 .1 .5 .1 -.5 0 -.5} 0} width 5 offset 0"
     primer_bind     complement(4701..4721)
                     /PCR_conditions="primer
                     sequence:ttctagACGTGAATTCGTCGACagatctGCGGCCGCccgagatagggtt
                     gagtgttg"
                     /locus_tag="14435"
                     /label="14435"
                     /ApEinfo_label="14435"
                     /ApEinfo_fwdcolor="#14c0bd"
                     /ApEinfo_revcolor="#4ec02b"
                     /ApEinfo_graphicformat="arrow_data {{0 0.5 0 1 2 0 0 -1 0
                     -0.5} {0 .5 .1 .5 .1 -.5 0 -.5} 0} width 5 offset 0"
     primer_bind     complement(3208..3244)
                     /PCR_conditions="primer
                     sequence:TGCTCCCCAGATCTTCTCAATGCTCCCCGGaagatcaaaggatcttctt
                     gagatcct"
                     /locus_tag="20137"
                     /label="20137"
                     /ApEinfo_label="20137"
                     /ApEinfo_fwdcolor="#14c0bd"
                     /ApEinfo_revcolor="#4ec02b"
                     /ApEinfo_graphicformat="arrow_data {{0 0.5 0 1 2 0 0 -1 0
                     -0.5} {0 .5 .1 .5 .1 -.5 0 -.5} 0} width 5 offset 0"
     primer_bind     complement(4331..4354)
                     /PCR_conditions="primer
                     sequence:ttctagACGTGAATTCGTCGACagatctGCGGCCGCgcggaacccctat
                     ttgtttatt"
                     /locus_tag="14443"
                     /label="14443"
                     /ApEinfo_label="14443"
                     /ApEinfo_fwdcolor="#14c0bd"
                     /ApEinfo_revcolor="#4ec02b"
                     /ApEinfo_graphicformat="arrow_data {{0 0.5 0 1 2 0 0 -1 0
                     -0.5} {0 .5 .1 .5 .1 -.5 0 -.5} 0} width 5 offset 0"
     primer_bind     3375..3397
                     /PCR_conditions="primer
                     sequence:TGCCACCTGACGTATcgataccggtGCTAGCgacgtcttggtctgacag
                     ttaccaatgc"
                     /locus_tag="14434"
                     /label="14434"
                     /ApEinfo_label="14434"
                     /ApEinfo_fwdcolor="#14c0bd"
                     /ApEinfo_revcolor="#4ec02b"
                     /ApEinfo_graphicformat="arrow_data {{0 0.5 0 1 2 0 0 -1 0
                     -0.5} {0 .5 .1 .5 .1 -.5 0 -.5} 0} width 5 offset 0"
     primer_bind     3118..3138
                     /PCR_conditions="primer
                     sequence:AATGATACGGCGACCACCGAACACTCTTTCCCTACACGACGCTCTTCCG
                     ATCTAAGAGTTGGTAGCTCTTGATC"
                     /locus_tag="6467"
                     /label="6467"
                     /ApEinfo_label="6467"
                     /ApEinfo_fwdcolor="#14c0bd"
                     /ApEinfo_revcolor="#4ec02b"
                     /ApEinfo_graphicformat="arrow_data {{0 0.5 0 1 2 0 0 -1 0
                     -0.5} {0 .5 .1 .5 .1 -.5 0 -.5} 0} width 5 offset 0"
     primer_bind     3118..3138
                     /PCR_conditions="primer
                     sequence:AATGATACGGCGACCACCGAACACTCTTTCCCTACACGACGCTCTTCCG
                     ATCTGTAAGAGTTGGTAGCTCTTGATC"
                     /locus_tag="6957"
                     /label="6957"
                     /ApEinfo_label="6957"
                     /ApEinfo_fwdcolor="#14c0bd"
                     /ApEinfo_revcolor="#4ec02b"
                     /ApEinfo_graphicformat="arrow_data {{0 0.5 0 1 2 0 0 -1 0
                     -0.5} {0 .5 .1 .5 .1 -.5 0 -.5} 0} width 5 offset 0"
     primer_bind     3118..3138
                     /PCR_conditions="primer
                     sequence:AATGATACGGCGACCACCGAACACTCTTTCCCTACACGACGCTCTTCCG
                     ATCTCCAAGAGTTGGTAGCTCTTGATC"
                     /locus_tag="6956"
                     /label="6956"
                     /ApEinfo_label="6956"
                     /ApEinfo_fwdcolor="#14c0bd"
                     /ApEinfo_revcolor="#4ec02b"
                     /ApEinfo_graphicformat="arrow_data {{0 0.5 0 1 2 0 0 -1 0
                     -0.5} {0 .5 .1 .5 .1 -.5 0 -.5} 0} width 5 offset 0"
     primer_bind     3118..3138
                     /PCR_conditions="primer
                     sequence:AATGATACGGCGACCACCGAACACTCTTTCCCTACACGACGCTCTTCCG
                     ATCTCGAAGAGTTGGTAGCTCTTGATC"
                     /locus_tag="6955"
                     /label="6955"
                     /ApEinfo_label="6955"
                     /ApEinfo_fwdcolor="#14c0bd"
                     /ApEinfo_revcolor="#4ec02b"
                     /ApEinfo_graphicformat="arrow_data {{0 0.5 0 1 2 0 0 -1 0
                     -0.5} {0 .5 .1 .5 .1 -.5 0 -.5} 0} width 5 offset 0"
     primer_bind     3118..3138
                     /PCR_conditions="primer
                     sequence:AATGATACGGCGACCACCGAACACTCTTTCCCTACACGACGCTCTTCCG
                     ATCTCTAAGAGTTGGTAGCTCTTGATC"
                     /locus_tag="6954"
                     /label="6954"
                     /ApEinfo_label="6954"
                     /ApEinfo_fwdcolor="#14c0bd"
                     /ApEinfo_revcolor="#4ec02b"
                     /ApEinfo_graphicformat="arrow_data {{0 0.5 0 1 2 0 0 -1 0
                     -0.5} {0 .5 .1 .5 .1 -.5 0 -.5} 0} width 5 offset 0"
     primer_bind     3118..3138
                     /PCR_conditions="primer
                     sequence:AATGATACGGCGACCACCGAACACTCTTTCCCTACACGACGCTCTTCCG
                     ATCTTCAAGAGTTGGTAGCTCTTGATC"
                     /locus_tag="6953"
                     /label="6953"
                     /ApEinfo_label="6953"
                     /ApEinfo_fwdcolor="#14c0bd"
                     /ApEinfo_revcolor="#4ec02b"
                     /ApEinfo_graphicformat="arrow_data {{0 0.5 0 1 2 0 0 -1 0
                     -0.5} {0 .5 .1 .5 .1 -.5 0 -.5} 0} width 5 offset 0"
     primer_bind     3118..3138
                     /PCR_conditions="primer
                     sequence:AATGATACGGCGACCACCGAACACTCTTTCCCTACACGACGCTCTTCCG
                     ATCTTGAAGAGTTGGTAGCTCTTGATC"
                     /locus_tag="6952"
                     /label="6952"
                     /ApEinfo_label="6952"
                     /ApEinfo_fwdcolor="#14c0bd"
                     /ApEinfo_revcolor="#4ec02b"
                     /ApEinfo_graphicformat="arrow_data {{0 0.5 0 1 2 0 0 -1 0
                     -0.5} {0 .5 .1 .5 .1 -.5 0 -.5} 0} width 5 offset 0"
     primer_bind     3118..3138
                     /PCR_conditions="primer
                     sequence:AATGATACGGCGACCACCGAACACTCTTTCCCTACACGACGCTCTTCCG
                     ATCTTTAAGAGTTGGTAGCTCTTGATC"
                     /locus_tag="6951"
                     /label="6951"
                     /ApEinfo_label="6951"
                     /ApEinfo_fwdcolor="#14c0bd"
                     /ApEinfo_revcolor="#4ec02b"
                     /ApEinfo_graphicformat="arrow_data {{0 0.5 0 1 2 0 0 -1 0
                     -0.5} {0 .5 .1 .5 .1 -.5 0 -.5} 0} width 5 offset 0"
     primer_bind     4425..4458
                     /PCR_conditions="primer
                     sequence:AGGGTGATGGTTCACGTAGTGGGTGCCAGGGCGTGCCCTTGGGCTCCCC
                     GGGCGCGCACGTAGTGGGCCATCGCCCT"
                     /locus_tag="11510"
                     /label="11510"
                     /ApEinfo_label="11510"
                     /ApEinfo_fwdcolor="#14c0bd"
                     /ApEinfo_revcolor="#4ec02b"
                     /ApEinfo_graphicformat="arrow_data {{0 0.5 0 1 2 0 0 -1 0
                     -0.5} {0 .5 .1 .5 .1 -.5 0 -.5} 0} width 5 offset 0"
     primer_bind     4596..4628
                     /PCR_conditions="primer
                     sequence:AGGGTGATGGTTCACGTAGTGGGTGCCAGGGCGTGCCCTTGGGCTCCCC
                     GGGCGCGCACGTAGTGGGCCATCGCCCT"
                     /locus_tag="11510(1)"
                     /label="11510(1)"
                     /ApEinfo_label="11510"
                     /ApEinfo_fwdcolor="#14c0bd"
                     /ApEinfo_revcolor="#4ec02b"
                     /ApEinfo_graphicformat="arrow_data {{0 0.5 0 1 2 0 0 -1 0
                     -0.5} {0 .5 .1 .5 .1 -.5 0 -.5} 0} width 5 offset 0"
     primer_bind     complement(4596..4629)
                     /PCR_conditions="primer
                     sequence:AGGGTGATGGTTCACGTAGTGGGTGCCAGGGCGTGCCCTTGGGCTCCCC
                     GGGCGCGCACGTAGTGGGCCATCGCCCT"
                     /locus_tag="11510(2)"
                     /label="11510(2)"
                     /ApEinfo_label="11510"
                     /ApEinfo_fwdcolor="#14c0bd"
                     /ApEinfo_revcolor="#4ec02b"
                     /ApEinfo_graphicformat="arrow_data {{0 0.5 0 1 2 0 0 -1 0
                     -0.5} {0 .5 .1 .5 .1 -.5 0 -.5} 0} width 5 offset 0"
     primer_bind     complement(4596..4628)
                     /PCR_conditions="primer
                     sequence:AGGGCGATGGCCCACTACGTGCGCGCCCGGGGAGCCCAAGGGCACGCCC
                     TGGCACCCACTACGTGAACCATCACCCT"
                     /locus_tag="11509"
                     /label="11509"
                     /ApEinfo_label="11509"
                     /ApEinfo_fwdcolor="#14c0bd"
                     /ApEinfo_revcolor="#4ec02b"
                     /ApEinfo_graphicformat="arrow_data {{0 0.5 0 1 2 0 0 -1 0
                     -0.5} {0 .5 .1 .5 .1 -.5 0 -.5} 0} width 5 offset 0"
     primer_bind     2615..2636
                     /PCR_conditions="primer
                     sequence:AACTCATCAATGTATCTTAAgaagttcctattctctagaaagtatagga
                     acttcaccggtGCTAGCgacgtcttgctggcgtttttccata"
                     /locus_tag="20557"
                     /label="20557"
                     /ApEinfo_label="20557"
                     /ApEinfo_fwdcolor="#14c0bd"
                     /ApEinfo_revcolor="#4ec02b"
                     /ApEinfo_graphicformat="arrow_data {{0 0.5 0 1 2 0 0 -1 0
                     -0.5} {0 .5 .1 .5 .1 -.5 0 -.5} 0} width 5 offset 0"
     primer_bind     2610..2642
                     /PCR_conditions="primer
                     sequence:CATCAATGTATCTTAACGCGATAACTTCGTATAGgATACtTTATACGAA
                     GTTATGATATCAGGCCTCTTAAGttgctggcgtttttccataggctcc"
                     /locus_tag="20562"
                     /label="20562"
                     /ApEinfo_label="20562"
                     /ApEinfo_fwdcolor="#14c0bd"
                     /ApEinfo_revcolor="#4ec02b"
                     /ApEinfo_graphicformat="arrow_data {{0 0.5 0 1 2 0 0 -1 0
                     -0.5} {0 .5 .1 .5 .1 -.5 0 -.5} 0} width 5 offset 0"
     primer_bind     4011..4030
                     /PCR_conditions="primer sequence:ATAATACCGCGCCACATAGC"
                     /note="Ampicillin resistance gene, reverse primer"
                     /locus_tag="Amp-R"
                     /label="Amp-R"
                     /ApEinfo_label="Amp-R"
                     /ApEinfo_fwdcolor="#14c0bd"
                     /ApEinfo_revcolor="#4ec02b"
                     /ApEinfo_graphicformat="arrow_data {{0 0.5 0 1 2 0 0 -1 0
                     -0.5} {0 .5 .1 .5 .1 -.5 0 -.5} 0} width 5 offset 0"
     primer_bind     4677..4698
                     /PCR_conditions="primer sequence:GTGGACTCTTGTTCCAAACTGG"
                     /note="F1 origin, forward primer"
                     /locus_tag="F1ori-F"
                     /label="F1ori-F"
                     /ApEinfo_label="F1ori-F"
                     /ApEinfo_fwdcolor="#14c0bd"
                     /ApEinfo_revcolor="#4ec02b"
                     /ApEinfo_graphicformat="arrow_data {{0 0.5 0 1 2 0 0 -1 0
                     -0.5} {0 .5 .1 .5 .1 -.5 0 -.5} 0} width 5 offset 0"
     primer_bind     complement(4467..4486)
                     /PCR_conditions="primer sequence:AGGGAAGAAAGCGAAAGGAG"
                     /note="F1 origin, reverse primer"
                     /locus_tag="F1ori-R"
                     /label="F1ori-R"
                     /ApEinfo_label="F1ori-R"
                     /ApEinfo_fwdcolor="#14c0bd"
                     /ApEinfo_revcolor="#4ec02b"
                     /ApEinfo_graphicformat="arrow_data {{0 0.5 0 1 2 0 0 -1 0
                     -0.5} {0 .5 .1 .5 .1 -.5 0 -.5} 0} width 5 offset 0"
     primer_bind     complement(2458..2475)
                     /PCR_conditions="primer sequence:AGCGAGTCAGTGAGCGAG"
                     /note="L4440 vector, forward primer"
                     /locus_tag="L4440"
                     /label="L4440"
                     /ApEinfo_label="L4440"
                     /ApEinfo_fwdcolor="#14c0bd"
                     /ApEinfo_revcolor="#4ec02b"
                     /ApEinfo_graphicformat="arrow_data {{0 0.5 0 1 2 0 0 -1 0
                     -0.5} {0 .5 .1 .5 .1 -.5 0 -.5} 0} width 5 offset 0"
     primer_bind     158..175
                     /PCR_conditions="primer sequence:TGTAAAACGACGGCCAGT"
                     /note="In lacZ gene. Also called M13-F20 or M13 (-21)
                     Forward"
                     /locus_tag="M13 Forward"
                     /label="M13 Forward"
                     /ApEinfo_label="M13 Forward"
                     /ApEinfo_fwdcolor="#14c0bd"
                     /ApEinfo_revcolor="#4ec02b"
                     /ApEinfo_graphicformat="arrow_data {{0 0.5 0 1 2 0 0 -1 0
                     -0.5} {0 .5 .1 .5 .1 -.5 0 -.5} 0} width 5 offset 0"
     primer_bind     complement(2227..2243)
                     /PCR_conditions="primer sequence:CAGGAAACAGCTATGAC"
                     /note="In lacZ gene. Also called M13-rev"
                     /locus_tag="M13 Reverse"
                     /label="M13 Reverse"
                     /ApEinfo_label="M13 Reverse"
                     /ApEinfo_fwdcolor="#14c0bd"
                     /ApEinfo_revcolor="#4ec02b"
                     /ApEinfo_graphicformat="arrow_data {{0 0.5 0 1 2 0 0 -1 0
                     -0.5} {0 .5 .1 .5 .1 -.5 0 -.5} 0} width 5 offset 0"
     primer_bind     144..166
                     /PCR_conditions="primer sequence:CCCAGTCACGACGTTGTAAAACG"
                     /note="In lacZ gene"
                     /locus_tag="M13/pUC Forward"
                     /label="M13/pUC Forward"
                     /ApEinfo_label="M13/pUC Forward"
                     /ApEinfo_fwdcolor="#14c0bd"
                     /ApEinfo_revcolor="#4ec02b"
                     /ApEinfo_graphicformat="arrow_data {{0 0.5 0 1 2 0 0 -1 0
                     -0.5} {0 .5 .1 .5 .1 -.5 0 -.5} 0} width 5 offset 0"
     primer_bind     complement(2240..2262)
                     /PCR_conditions="primer sequence:AGCGGATAACAATTTCACACAGG"
                     /note="In lacZ gene"
                     /locus_tag="M13/pUC Reverse"
                     /label="M13/pUC Reverse"
                     /ApEinfo_label="M13/pUC Reverse"
                     /ApEinfo_fwdcolor="#14c0bd"
                     /ApEinfo_revcolor="#4ec02b"
                     /ApEinfo_graphicformat="arrow_data {{0 0.5 0 1 2 0 0 -1 0
                     -0.5} {0 .5 .1 .5 .1 -.5 0 -.5} 0} width 5 offset 0"
     primer_bind     complement(2709..2728)
                     /PCR_conditions="primer sequence:GGGAAACGCCTGGTATCTTT"
                     /note="pBR322 origin, forward primer"
                     /locus_tag="pBR322ori-F"
                     /label="pBR322ori-F"
                     /ApEinfo_label="pBR322ori-F"
                     /ApEinfo_fwdcolor="#14c0bd"
                     /ApEinfo_revcolor="#4ec02b"
                     /ApEinfo_graphicformat="arrow_data {{0 0.5 0 1 2 0 0 -1 0
                     -0.5} {0 .5 .1 .5 .1 -.5 0 -.5} 0} width 5 offset 0"
     primer_bind     complement(2188..2208)
                     /PCR_conditions="primer sequence:GCAATTAACCCTCACTAAAGG"
                     /note="T3 promoter, forward primer"
                     /locus_tag="T3"
                     /label="T3"
                     /ApEinfo_label="T3"
                     /ApEinfo_fwdcolor="#14c0bd"
                     /ApEinfo_revcolor="#4ec02b"
                     /ApEinfo_graphicformat="arrow_data {{0 0.5 0 1 2 0 0 -1 0
                     -0.5} {0 .5 .1 .5 .1 -.5 0 -.5} 0} width 5 offset 0"
     primer_bind     185..204
                     /PCR_conditions="primer sequence:TAATACGACTCACTATAGGG"
                     /note="T7 promoter, forward primer"
                     /locus_tag="T7"
                     /label="T7"
                     /ApEinfo_label="T7"
                     /ApEinfo_fwdcolor="#14c0bd"
                     /ApEinfo_revcolor="#4ec02b"
                     /ApEinfo_graphicformat="arrow_data {{0 0.5 0 1 2 0 0 -1 0
                     -0.5} {0 .5 .1 .5 .1 -.5 0 -.5} 0} width 5 offset 0"
     primer_bind     complement(723..744)
                     /PCR_conditions="primer sequence:CACCTAATGAGAGAGAGAGAGG"
                     /note="&lt;html&gt;&lt;body&gt;&lt;/body&gt;&lt;/html&gt;"
                     /locus_tag="HA-L(5')-Rv"
                     /label="HA-L(5')-Rv"
                     /ApEinfo_label="HA-L(5')-Rv"
                     /ApEinfo_fwdcolor="#14c0bd"
                     /ApEinfo_revcolor="#4ec02b"
                     /ApEinfo_graphicformat="arrow_data {{0 0.5 0 1 2 0 0 -1 0
                     -0.5} {0 .5 .1 .5 .1 -.5 0 -.5} 0} width 5 offset 0"
     primer_bind     236..259
                     /PCR_conditions="primer sequence:GAAAGCTTCTTGCTTTCTACATAC"
                     /note="&lt;html&gt;&lt;body&gt;&lt;/body&gt;&lt;/html&gt;"
                     /locus_tag="HA-L(5')-Fw"
                     /label="HA-L(5')-Fw"
                     /ApEinfo_label="HA-L(5')-Fw"
                     /ApEinfo_fwdcolor="#14c0bd"
                     /ApEinfo_revcolor="#4ec02b"
                     /ApEinfo_graphicformat="arrow_data {{0 0.5 0 1 2 0 0 -1 0
                     -0.5} {0 .5 .1 .5 .1 -.5 0 -.5} 0} width 5 offset 0"
     primer_bind     complement(723..764)
                     /PCR_conditions="primer
                     sequence:ggacaagcactcttctccttcACCTAATGAGAGAGAGAGAGG"
                     /locus_tag="Fragment 1.REV"
                     /label="Fragment 1.REV"
                     /ApEinfo_label="Fragment 1.REV"
                     /ApEinfo_fwdcolor="#14c0bd"
                     /ApEinfo_revcolor="#4ec02b"
                     /ApEinfo_graphicformat="arrow_data {{0 0.5 0 1 2 0 0 -1 0
                     -0.5} {0 .5 .1 .5 .1 -.5 0 -.5} 0} width 5 offset 0"
     primer_bind     216..259
                     /PCR_conditions="primer
                     sequence:tccccgggatccggtAGATCGAAAGCTTCTTGCTTTCTACATAC"
                     /locus_tag="Fragment 1.FOR"
                     /label="Fragment 1.FOR"
                     /ApEinfo_label="Fragment 1.FOR"
                     /ApEinfo_fwdcolor="#14c0bd"
                     /ApEinfo_revcolor="#4ec02b"
                     /ApEinfo_graphicformat="arrow_data {{0 0.5 0 1 2 0 0 -1 0
                     -0.5} {0 .5 .1 .5 .1 -.5 0 -.5} 0} width 5 offset 0"
     primer_bind     complement(1652..1670)
                     /PCR_conditions="primer
                     sequence:GAGATAGATttgtacagctcgtccatgc"
                     /locus_tag="Fragment 2.REV"
                     /label="Fragment 2.REV"
                     /ApEinfo_label="Fragment 2.REV"
                     /ApEinfo_fwdcolor="#14c0bd"
                     /ApEinfo_revcolor="#4ec02b"
                     /ApEinfo_graphicformat="arrow_data {{0 0.5 0 1 2 0 0 -1 0
                     -0.5} {0 .5 .1 .5 .1 -.5 0 -.5} 0} width 5 offset 0"
     primer_bind     744..757
                     /PCR_conditions="primer sequence:GGCCAGAAGaaggagaagagtg"
                     /locus_tag="Fragment 2.FOR"
                     /label="Fragment 2.FOR"
                     /ApEinfo_label="Fragment 2.FOR"
                     /ApEinfo_fwdcolor="#14c0bd"
                     /ApEinfo_revcolor="#4ec02b"
                     /ApEinfo_graphicformat="arrow_data {{0 0.5 0 1 2 0 0 -1 0
                     -0.5} {0 .5 .1 .5 .1 -.5 0 -.5} 0} width 5 offset 0"
     primer_bind     745..767
                     /PCR_conditions="primer sequence:aaggagaagagtgcttgtcctaa"
                     /note="&lt;html&gt;&lt;body&gt;&lt;/body&gt;&lt;/html&gt;"
                     /locus_tag="H1683_AID-GFP_universal_Fw"
                     /label="H1683_AID-GFP_universal_Fw"
                     /ApEinfo_label="H1683_AID-GFP_universal_Fw"
                     /ApEinfo_fwdcolor="#14c0bd"
                     /ApEinfo_revcolor="#4ec02b"
                     /ApEinfo_graphicformat="arrow_data {{0 0.5 0 1 2 0 0 -1 0
                     -0.5} {0 .5 .1 .5 .1 -.5 0 -.5} 0} width 5 offset 0"
     primer_bind     745..767
                     /PCR_conditions="primer sequence:aaggagaagagtgcttgtcctaa"
                     /locus_tag="Fragment 2.FOR (1)"
                     /label="Fragment 2.FOR (1)"
                     /ApEinfo_label="Fragment 2.FOR (1)"
                     /ApEinfo_fwdcolor="#14c0bd"
                     /ApEinfo_revcolor="#4ec02b"
                     /ApEinfo_graphicformat="arrow_data {{0 0.5 0 1 2 0 0 -1 0
                     -0.5} {0 .5 .1 .5 .1 -.5 0 -.5} 0} width 5 offset 0"
     primer_bind     complement(1651..1671)
                     /PCR_conditions="primer sequence:cttgtacagctcgtccatgcc"
                     /locus_tag="Fragment 2.REV (1)"
                     /label="Fragment 2.REV (1)"
                     /ApEinfo_label="Fragment 2.REV (1)"
                     /ApEinfo_fwdcolor="#14c0bd"
                     /ApEinfo_revcolor="#4ec02b"
                     /ApEinfo_graphicformat="arrow_data {{0 0.5 0 1 2 0 0 -1 0
                     -0.5} {0 .5 .1 .5 .1 -.5 0 -.5} 0} width 5 offset 0"
     primer_bind     1674..1698
                     /PCR_conditions="primer
                     sequence:TCTTGGAGTGTCAATGTTTTAATAC"
                     /note="&lt;html&gt;&lt;body&gt;&lt;/body&gt;&lt;/html&gt;"
                     /locus_tag="HA-R(3')-Fw"
                     /label="HA-R(3')-Fw"
                     /ApEinfo_label="HA-R(3')-Fw"
                     /ApEinfo_fwdcolor="#14c0bd"
                     /ApEinfo_revcolor="#4ec02b"
                     /ApEinfo_graphicformat="arrow_data {{0 0.5 0 1 2 0 0 -1 0
                     -0.5} {0 .5 .1 .5 .1 -.5 0 -.5} 0} width 5 offset 0"
     primer_bind     complement(2138..2159)
                     /PCR_conditions="primer sequence:CTATCCTACACTTTCTTCAGGG"
                     /note="&lt;html&gt;&lt;body&gt;&lt;/body&gt;&lt;/html&gt;"
                     /locus_tag="HA-R(5')-Rv"
                     /label="HA-R(5')-Rv"
                     /ApEinfo_label="HA-R(5')-Rv"
                     /ApEinfo_fwdcolor="#14c0bd"
                     /ApEinfo_revcolor="#4ec02b"
                     /ApEinfo_graphicformat="arrow_data {{0 0.5 0 1 2 0 0 -1 0
                     -0.5} {0 .5 .1 .5 .1 -.5 0 -.5} 0} width 5 offset 0"
     primer_bind     1652..1698
                     /PCR_conditions="primer
                     sequence:gcatggacgagctgtacaagggTCTTGGAGTGTCAATGTTTTAATAC"
                     /note="&lt;html&gt;&lt;body&gt;&lt;/body&gt;&lt;/html&gt;"
                     /locus_tag="Fragment 3.FOR"
                     /label="Fragment 3.FOR"
                     /ApEinfo_label="Fragment 3.FOR"
                     /ApEinfo_fwdcolor="#14c0bd"
                     /ApEinfo_revcolor="#4ec02b"
                     /ApEinfo_graphicformat="arrow_data {{0 0.5 0 1 2 0 0 -1 0
                     -0.5} {0 .5 .1 .5 .1 -.5 0 -.5} 0} width 5 offset 0"
     primer_bind     complement(2138..2179)
                     /PCR_conditions="primer
                     sequence:gctgggtaccggatcAGATCCTATCCTACACTTTCTTCAGGG"
                     /locus_tag="Fragment 3.REV"
                     /label="Fragment 3.REV"
                     /ApEinfo_label="Fragment 3.REV"
                     /ApEinfo_fwdcolor="#14c0bd"
                     /ApEinfo_revcolor="#4ec02b"
                     /ApEinfo_graphicformat="arrow_data {{0 0.5 0 1 2 0 0 -1 0
                     -0.5} {0 .5 .1 .5 .1 -.5 0 -.5} 0} width 5 offset 0"
ORIGIN
        1 tattaacgct tacaatttcc attcgccatt caggctgcgc aactgttggg aagggcgatc
       61 ggtgcgggcc tcttcgctat tacgccagct ggcgaaaggg ggatgtgctg caaggcgatt
      121 aagttgggta acgccagggt tttcccagtc acgacgttgt aaaacgacgg ccagtgagcg
      181 cgcgtaatac gactcactat agggcgaatt ggagctcccc gggatccggt AGATCGAAAG
      241 CTTCTTGCTT TCTACATACT TGAATTGTTC TTAGATTTTT TTTGGTCTGC ATACTCAAAT
      301 GCCTTTTTGA AAAACCATAT CCACTTCCCA GCACAAATAG CCAAGTTTGC AAGACTTTCT
      361 TAACCCCTTT CCAAGGAACC TGTGCCAGAA ATATATGTGA AGAAGCACAT TCATTTATTC
      421 ATTTAACAAA TACCTATGTT GAGTGCCTAT GTTTAGGGTA TTATCTAGAC ATTAGTGGTA
      481 CATATAAGCA TAATTAATCC AAGGTTCCTA CTTTAATTAT ATGTGAGGTA AGTAGCATCT
      541 TGATTAGTCC TGATGTTATT TCATTATATA TCATGGTCAA TTTAATTTTA GAATTATACA
      601 TCTGAAGAGA GGGGAAGTTT TCAAAGTGGT TTTATTAGCA TGTTATTTAA CATAATAAAG
      661 TATTAATGTA ATATTTATGG ATATATTTAA AGAAATGAAT GACTTTTAAC GAGATTTTCT
      721 CCCCTCTCTC TCTCTCATTA GGTgaaggag aagagtgctt gtcctaaaga tccagccaaa
      781 cctccggcca aggcacaagt tgtgggatgg ccaccggtga gatcataccg gaagaacgtg
      841 atggtttcct gccaaaaatc aagcggtggc ccggaggcgg cggcgttcgt gaaggtatca
      901 atggacggag caccgtactt gaggaaaatc gatttgagga tgtataaagc tagcATGgtg
      961 agcaagggcg aggagctgtt caccggggtg gtgcccatcc tggtcgagct ggacggcgac
     1021 gtaaacggcc acaagttcag cgtgtccggc gagggcgagg gcgatgccac ctacggcaag
     1081 ctgaccctga agttcatctg caccaccggc aagctgcccg tgccctggcc caccctcgtg
     1141 accaccctga cctacggcgt gcagtgcttc agccgctacc ccgaccacat gaagcagcac
     1201 gacttcttca agtccgccat gcccgaaggc tacgtccagg agcgcaccat cttcttcaag
     1261 gacgacggca actacaagac ccgcgccgag gtgaagttcg agggcgacac cctggtgaac
     1321 cgcatcgagc tgaagggcat cgacttcaag gaggacggca acatcctggg gcacaagctg
     1381 gagtacaact acaacagcca caacgtctat atcatggccg acaagcagaa gaacggcatc
     1441 aaggtgaact tcaagatccg ccacaacatc gaggacggca gcgtgcagct cgccgaccac
     1501 taccagcaga acacccccat cggcgacggc cccgtgctgc tgcccgacaa ccactacctg
     1561 agcacccagt ccgccctgag caaagacccc aacgagaagc gcgatcacat ggtcctgctg
     1621 gagttcgtga ccgccgccgg gatcactctc ggcatggacg agctgtacaa gggTCTTGGA
     1681 GTGTCAATGT TTTAATACCA GTACACAATT AAATCTGTGG TGAAGTCATT TTCTAAGTGG
     1741 AAGAGGAAAT TTTAAAGTGT GGTAGATACA GTGAAATTCT GTACAGATTT TTCTCTAAGG
     1801 AGAATATGAC ATGCTTATGC TTACCAAGAT CAAGTGCATT GAGGGGCAGT TTTGTTTGCC
     1861 TGAATAAACG TAAAGGACAA GTAAACAATT TGATGATAAG CTACAGTTTT TCTTAGAAAG
     1921 TAAATATTTT ATTTATGCGC TGTTAGTTGG CTTTTGAATC GATTATTTCA TGCTTTTTTT
     1981 TAAAAAAAAA AAAAAACAAA ATAACAATCT GAAGAGGCAT TTGGTACAGA TATGAATTCT
     2041 CTTACATTTA TTTACTGGTT GTACTAAATA ATGATGACCT CTGCTGGATT TCTGTTTACA
     2101 TCCAGAAAAC AATGTTAAGG ATGTATTTAT TCCCCTACCC TGAAGAAAGT GTAGGATAGG
     2161 ATCTgatccg gtacccagct tttgttccct ttagtgaggg ttaattgcgc gcttggcgta
     2221 atcatggtca tagctgtttc ctgtgtgaaa ttgttatccg ctcacaattc cacacaacat
     2281 acgagccgga agcataaagt gtaaagcctg gggtgcctaa tgagtgagct aactcacatt
     2341 aattgcgttg cgctcactgc ccgctttcca gtcgggaaac ctgtcgtgcc agctgcatta
     2401 atgaatcggc caacgcgcgg ggagaggcgg tttgcgtatt gggcgctctt ccgcttcctc
     2461 gctcactgac tcgctgcgct cggtcgttcg gctgcggcga gcggtatcag ctcactcaaa
     2521 ggcggtaata cggttatcca cagaatcagg ggataacgca ggaaagaaca tgtgagcaaa
     2581 aggccagcaa aaggccagga accgtaaaaa ggccgcgttg ctggcgtttt tccataggct
     2641 ccgcccccct gacgagcatc acaaaaatcg acgctcaagt cagaggtggc gaaacccgac
     2701 aggactataa agataccagg cgtttccccc tggaagctcc ctcgtgcgct ctcctgttcc
     2761 gaccctgccg cttaccggat acctgtccgc ctttctccct tcgggaagcg tggcgctttc
     2821 tcatagctca cgctgtaggt atctcagttc ggtgtaggtc gttcgctcca agctgggctg
     2881 tgtgcacgaa ccccccgttc agcccgaccg ctgcgcctta tccggtaact atcgtcttga
     2941 gtccaacccg gtaagacacg acttatcgcc actggcagca gccactggta acaggattag
     3001 cagagcgagg tatgtaggcg gtgctacaga gttcttgaag tggtggccta actacggcta
     3061 cactagaaga acagtatttg gtatctgcgc tctgctgaag ccagttacct tcggaaaaag
     3121 agttggtagc tcttgatccg gcaaacaaac caccgctggt agcggtggtt tttttgtttg
     3181 caagcagcag attacgcgca gaaaaaaagg atctcaagaa gatcctttga tcttttctac
     3241 ggggtctgac gctcagtgga acgaaaactc acgttaaggg attttggtca tgagattatc
     3301 aaaaaggatc ttcacctaga tccttttaaa ttaaaaatga agttttaaat caatctaaag
     3361 tatatatgag taaacttggt ctgacagtta ccaatgctta atcagtgagg cacctatctc
     3421 agcgatctgt ctatttcgtt catccatagt tgcctgactc cccgtcgtgt agataactac
     3481 gatacgggag ggcttaccat ctggccccag tgctgcaatg ataccgcgag acccacgctc
     3541 accggctcca gatttatcag caataaacca gccagccgga agggccgagc gcagaagtgg
     3601 tcctgcaact ttatccgcct ccatccagtc tattaattgt tgccgggaag ctagagtaag
     3661 tagttcgcca gttaatagtt tgcgcaacgt tgttgccatt gctacaggca tcgtggtgtc
     3721 acgctcgtcg tttggtatgg cttcattcag ctccggttcc caacgatcaa ggcgagttac
     3781 atgatccccc atgttgtgca aaaaagcggt tagctccttc ggtcctccga tcgttgtcag
     3841 aagtaagttg gccgcagtgt tatcactcat ggttatggca gcactgcata attctcttac
     3901 tgtcatgcca tccgtaagat gcttttctgt gactggtgag tactcaacca agtcattctg
     3961 agaatagtgt atgcggcgac cgagttgctc ttgcccggcg tcaatacggg ataataccgc
     4021 gccacatagc agaactttaa aagtgctcat cattggaaaa cgttcttcgg ggcgaaaact
     4081 ctcaaggatc ttaccgctgt tgagatccag ttcgatgtaa cccactcgtg cacccaactg
     4141 atcttcagca tcttttactt tcaccagcgt ttctgggtga gcaaaaacag gaaggcaaaa
     4201 tgccgcaaaa aagggaataa gggcgacacg gaaatgttga atactcatac tcttcctttt
     4261 tcaatattat tgaagcattt atcagggtta ttgtctcatg agcggataca tatttgaatg
     4321 tatttagaaa aataaacaaa taggggttcc gcgcacattt ccccgaaaag tgccacctgn
     4381 nnnnnnnnnn nnnnnnnnnn nnnnnnnnnn nnnnnnnnnn nnnnnnnnnn nnnnnnnnnn
     4441 nnnnnnnnnn nnnnnnnnnn nnnnnnnnnn nnnnnnnnnn nnnnnnnnnn nnnnnnnnnn
     4501 nnncnnnnnn nnnnnnnnnn nnnnnnnnnn nnnnnnnnnn nnnnnnnnnn nnnnnnnnnn
     4561 nnnnnnnnnn nnnnnnnnnn nnnnnnnnnn nnnnnannnn nnnnnnnnnn nnnnnnnnnn
     4621 nnnnnnnnnn nnnnnnnnnn nnnnnccttt gacgttggag tccacgttct ttaatagtgg
     4681 actcttgttc caaactggaa caacactcaa ccctatctcg gtctattctt ttgatttata
     4741 agggattttg ccgatttcgg cctattggtt aaaaaatgag ctgatttaac aaaaatttaa
     4801 cgcgaatttt aacaaaa    
//
