# Supplementary material for: Characterization of induced cohesin loop extrusion trajectories in living cells
Source: Nat Genet. 2025 Oct 16;57(11):2785–97. doi: 10.1038/s41588-025-02358-0 (PMC12597828; doi:10.1038/s41588-025-02358-0)
Supplement: Supplementary file 5 — 1_PB-empty_TetO.gb. 2_Lenti-TetR-mcherry.gb. 3_Lenti-TetR-Mau2-puro.gb. 4_Cas9-2A-BFP.gb. 5_Rad21-AID-GFP-Blast.gb. 6_CTCF-AID-GFP.gb. 7_PDS5A-AID-GFP.gb. 8_STAG2-AID-GFP.gb. 9_WAPL-AID-GFP.gb. [file 41588_2025_2358_MOESM5_ESM.zip › GB/9_WAPL-AID-GFP.gb]

LOCUS       pMK383_WAPL_AID_        5810 bp    DNA        circular     31-MAR-2025
DEFINITION  .
ACCESSION   
VERSION     
SOURCE      .
  ORGANISM  .
COMMENT     UUID: d95604c0-16de-48f1-8a8f-c4f04612aa03
COMMENT     Type: Synthetic
COMMENT     ConfirmedExperimentally: 0
COMMENT     CreatedBy: Macapp
COMMENT     SequenceClass: UNA
COMMENT     TransformedInto: unspecified
COMMENT     ApEinfo:methylated:1
FEATURES             Location/Qualifiers
     CDS             1413..2126
                     /translation=M,V,SKGEELFTGVVPILVELDGDVNGHKFSVSGEGEGDATYGKL
                     TLKFICTTGKLPVPWPTLVTTLTYGVQCFSRYPDHMKQHDFFKSAMPEGYVQERTIFF
                     KDDGNYKTRAEVKFEGDTLVNRIELKGIDFKEDGNILGHKLEYNYNSHNVYIMADKQK
                     NGIKVNFKIRHNIEDGSVQLADHYQQNTPIGDGPVLLPDNHYLSTQSALSKDPNEKRD
                     HMVLLEFVTAAGITLGMDELY
                     /product="enhanced GFP"
                     /note="mammalian codon-optimized"
                     /locus_tag="EGFP"
                     /label="EGFP"
                     /ApEinfo_label="EGFP"
                     /ApEinfo_fwdcolor="#05fd14"
                     /ApEinfo_revcolor="#05fd14"
                     /ApEinfo_graphicformat="arrow_data {{0 0.5 0 1 2 0 0 -1 0
                     -0.5} {0 .5 .1 .5 .1 -.5 0 -.5} 0} width 5 offset 0"
     CDS             1203..1406
                     /translation=KEKSACPKDPAKPPAKAQVVGWPPVRSYRKNVMVSCQKSSGGPEA
                     AAFVKVSMDGAPYLRKIDLRMYK
                     /product="minimal degron from the auxin-responsive IAA17
                     protein of <i>Arabidopsis thaliana</i> (<a
                     href="http://www.ncbi.nlm.nih.gov/pubmed/23499004"
                     title="http://www.ncbi.nlm.nih.gov/pubmed/23499004">Kubota
                     et al., 2013</a>)"
                     /gene=""
                     /note="acts as an auxin-inducible degron (AID) in the
                     presence of TIR1"
                     /locus_tag="mini-AID"
                     /label="mini-AID"
                     /ApEinfo_label="mini-AID"
                     /ApEinfo_fwdcolor="#cc99b2"
                     /ApEinfo_revcolor="#cc99b2"
                     /ApEinfo_graphicformat="arrow_data {{0 0.5 0 1 2 0 0 -1 0
                     -0.5} {0 .5 .1 .5 .1 -.5 0 -.5} 0} width 5 offset 0"
     primer_bind     complement(3220..3236)
                     /note="common sequencing primer, one of multiple similar
                     variants"
                     /locus_tag="M13 rev"
                     /label="M13 rev"
                     /ApEinfo_label="M13 rev"
                     /ApEinfo_fwdcolor="#a020f0"
                     /ApEinfo_revcolor="#a020f0"
                     /ApEinfo_graphicformat="arrow_data {{0 0.5 0 1 2 0 0 -1 0
                     -0.5} {0 .5 .1 .5 .1 -.5 0 -.5} 0} width 5 offset 0"
     primer_bind     159..175
                     /note="common sequencing primer, one of multiple similar
                     variants"
                     /locus_tag="M13 fwd"
                     /label="M13 fwd"
                     /ApEinfo_label="M13 fwd"
                     /ApEinfo_fwdcolor="#a020f0"
                     /ApEinfo_revcolor="#a020f0"
                     /ApEinfo_graphicformat="arrow_data {{0 0.5 0 1 2 0 0 -1 0
                     -0.5} {0 .5 .1 .5 .1 -.5 0 -.5} 0} width 5 offset 0"
     promoter        complement(3181..3199)
                     /note="promoter for bacteriophage T3 RNA polymerase"
                     /locus_tag="T3 promoter"
                     /label="T3 promoter"
                     /ApEinfo_label="T3 promoter"
                     /ApEinfo_fwdcolor="#bbbbbb"
                     /ApEinfo_revcolor="#bbbbbb"
                     /ApEinfo_graphicformat="arrow_data {{0 0.5 0 1 2 0 0 -1 0
                     -0.5} {0 .5 .1 .5 .1 -.5 0 -.5} 0} width 5 offset 0
                     graphic_fg_color_0 #ffffff graphic_fg_color_1 #ffffff
                     outline_color_0 #000000 outline_color_1 #000000"
     promoter        185..203
                     /note="promoter for bacteriophage T7 RNA polymerase"
                     /locus_tag="T7 promoter"
                     /label="T7 promoter"
                     /ApEinfo_label="T7 promoter"
                     /ApEinfo_fwdcolor="#bbbbbb"
                     /ApEinfo_revcolor="#bbbbbb"
                     /ApEinfo_graphicformat="arrow_data {{0 0.5 0 1 2 0 0 -1 0
                     -0.5} {0 .5 .1 .5 .1 -.5 0 -.5} 0} width 5 offset 0
                     graphic_fg_color_0 #ffffff graphic_fg_color_1 #ffffff
                     outline_color_0 #000000 outline_color_1 #000000"
     rep_origin      join(5373..5810,1..18)
                     /direction=RIGHT
                     /note="f1 bacteriophage origin of replication; arrow
                     indicates direction of (+) strand synthesis"
                     /locus_tag="f1 ori"
                     /label="f1 ori"
                     /ApEinfo_label="f1 ori"
                     /ApEinfo_fwdcolor="#ffff00"
                     /ApEinfo_revcolor="#ffff00"
                     /ApEinfo_graphicformat="arrow_data {{0 0.5 0 1 2 0 0 -1 0
                     -0.5} {0 .5 .1 .5 .1 -.5 0 -.5} 0} width 5 offset 0"
     rep_origin      complement(3622..4210)
                     /direction=LEFT
                     /note="high-copy-number ColE1/pMB1/pBR322/pUC origin of
                     replication"
                     /locus_tag="ori"
                     /label="ori"
                     /ApEinfo_label="ori"
                     /ApEinfo_fwdcolor="#ffff00"
                     /ApEinfo_revcolor="#ffff00"
                     /ApEinfo_graphicformat="arrow_data {{0 0.5 0 1 2 0 0 -1 0
                     -0.5} {0 .5 .1 .5 .1 -.5 0 -.5} 0} width 5 offset 0"
     protein_bind    3244..3260
                     /bound_moiety="<i>lac</i> repressor encoded by
                     <i>lacI</i>"
                     /note="The <i>lac</i> repressor binds to the <i>lac</i>
                     operator to inhibit transcription in <i>E. coli</i>. This
                     inhibition can be relieved by adding lactose or
                     isopropyl-β-D-thiogalactopyranoside (IPTG)."
                     /locus_tag="lac operator"
                     /label="lac operator"
                     /ApEinfo_label="lac operator"
                     /ApEinfo_fwdcolor="#31849b"
                     /ApEinfo_revcolor="#31849b"
                     /ApEinfo_graphicformat="arrow_data {{0 .5 .1 .5 .1 -.5 0
                     -.5} {0 .5 .1 .5 .1 -.5 0 -.5} 0} width 5 offset 0"
     protein_bind    3313..3334
                     /bound_moiety="<i>E. coli</i> catabolite activator
                     protein"
                     /note="CAP binding activates transcription in the presence
                     of cAMP."
                     /locus_tag="CAP binding site"
                     /label="CAP binding site"
                     /ApEinfo_label="CAP binding site"
                     /ApEinfo_fwdcolor="#31849b"
                     /ApEinfo_revcolor="#31849b"
                     /ApEinfo_graphicformat="arrow_data {{0 .5 .1 .5 .1 -.5 0
                     -.5} {0 .5 .1 .5 .1 -.5 0 -.5} 0} width 5 offset 0"
     promoter        complement(3268..3298)
                     /note="promoter for the <i>E. coli lac</i> operon"
                     /locus_tag="lac promoter"
                     /label="lac promoter"
                     /ApEinfo_label="lac promoter"
                     /ApEinfo_fwdcolor="#bbbbbb"
                     /ApEinfo_revcolor="#bbbbbb"
                     /ApEinfo_graphicformat="arrow_data {{0 0.5 0 1 2 0 0 -1 0
                     -0.5} {0 .5 .1 .5 .1 -.5 0 -.5} 0} width 5 offset 0
                     graphic_fg_color_0 #ffffff graphic_fg_color_1 #ffffff
                     outline_color_0 #000000 outline_color_1 #000000"
     CDS             complement(4381..5241)
                     /translation=MSIQHFRVALIPFFAAFCLPVFA,HPETLVKVKDAEDQLGARVGY
                     IELDLNSGKILESFRPEERFPMMSTFKVLLCGAVLSRIDAGQEQLGRRIHYSQNDLVE
                     YSPVTEKHLTDGMTVRELCSAAITMSDNTAANLLLTTIGGPKELTAFLHNMGDHVTRL
                     DRWEPELNEAIPNDERDTTMPVAMATTLRKLLTGELLTLASRQQLIDWMEADKVAGPL
                     LRSALPAGWFIADKSGAGERGSRGIIAALGPDGKPSRIVVIYTTGSQATMDERNRQIA
                     EIGASLIKHW*
                     /product="β-lactamase"
                     /gene="<i>bla</i>"
                     /note="confers resistance to ampicillin, carbenicillin,
                     and related antibiotics"
                     /locus_tag="AmpR"
                     /label="AmpR"
                     /ApEinfo_label="AmpR"
                     /ApEinfo_fwdcolor="#ccffcc"
                     /ApEinfo_revcolor="#ccffcc"
                     /ApEinfo_graphicformat="arrow_data {{0 0.5 0 1 2 0 0 -1 0
                     -0.5} {0 .5 .1 .5 .1 -.5 0 -.5} 0} width 5 offset 0"
     promoter        complement(5242..5346)
                     /gene="<i>bla</i>"
                     /locus_tag="AmpR promoter"
                     /label="AmpR promoter"
                     /ApEinfo_label="AmpR promoter"
                     /ApEinfo_fwdcolor="#bbbbbb"
                     /ApEinfo_revcolor="#bbbbbb"
                     /ApEinfo_graphicformat="arrow_data {{0 0.5 0 1 2 0 0 -1 0
                     -0.5} {0 .5 .1 .5 .1 -.5 0 -.5} 0} width 5 offset 0
                     graphic_fg_color_0 #ffffff graphic_fg_color_1 #ffffff
                     outline_color_0 #000000 outline_color_1 #000000"
     primer_bind     complement(3129..3170)
                     /PCR_conditions="primer
                     sequence:tgggtaccggatcAGATCTTGCGCTTATGCAATTGATCCTGT"
                     /locus_tag="Fragment 3.REV"
                     /label="Fragment 3.REV"
                     /ApEinfo_label="Fragment 3.REV"
                     /ApEinfo_fwdcolor="#14c0bd"
                     /ApEinfo_revcolor="#4ec02b"
                     /ApEinfo_graphicformat="arrow_data {{0 0.5 0 1 2 0 0 -1 0
                     -0.5} {0 .5 .1 .5 .1 -.5 0 -.5} 0} width 5 offset 0"
     primer_bind     2120..2157
                     /PCR_conditions="primer
                     sequence:gctgtacaaATCTATCTCTAGAGTGATTGAATATTTGG"
                     /locus_tag="Fragment 3.FOR"
                     /label="Fragment 3.FOR"
                     /ApEinfo_label="Fragment 3.FOR"
                     /ApEinfo_fwdcolor="#14c0bd"
                     /ApEinfo_revcolor="#4ec02b"
                     /ApEinfo_graphicformat="arrow_data {{0 0.5 0 1 2 0 0 -1 0
                     -0.5} {0 .5 .1 .5 .1 -.5 0 -.5} 0} width 5 offset 0"
     primer_bind     complement(2110..2137)
                     /PCR_conditions="primer
                     sequence:GAGATAGATttgtacagctcgtccatgc"
                     /locus_tag="Fragment 2.REV"
                     /label="Fragment 2.REV"
                     /ApEinfo_label="Fragment 2.REV"
                     /ApEinfo_fwdcolor="#14c0bd"
                     /ApEinfo_revcolor="#4ec02b"
                     /ApEinfo_graphicformat="arrow_data {{0 0.5 0 1 2 0 0 -1 0
                     -0.5} {0 .5 .1 .5 .1 -.5 0 -.5} 0} width 5 offset 0"
     primer_bind     1194..1215
                     /PCR_conditions="primer sequence:GGCCAGAAGaaggagaagagtg"
                     /locus_tag="Fragment 2.FOR"
                     /label="Fragment 2.FOR"
                     /ApEinfo_label="Fragment 2.FOR"
                     /ApEinfo_fwdcolor="#14c0bd"
                     /ApEinfo_revcolor="#4ec02b"
                     /ApEinfo_graphicformat="arrow_data {{0 0.5 0 1 2 0 0 -1 0
                     -0.5} {0 .5 .1 .5 .1 -.5 0 -.5} 0} width 5 offset 0"
     primer_bind     complement(1189..1211)
                     /PCR_conditions="primer sequence:cttctccttCTTCTGGCCAGTTG"
                     /locus_tag="Fragment 1.REV"
                     /label="Fragment 1.REV"
                     /ApEinfo_label="Fragment 1.REV"
                     /ApEinfo_fwdcolor="#14c0bd"
                     /ApEinfo_revcolor="#4ec02b"
                     /ApEinfo_graphicformat="arrow_data {{0 0.5 0 1 2 0 0 -1 0
                     -0.5} {0 .5 .1 .5 .1 -.5 0 -.5} 0} width 5 offset 0"
     primer_bind     218..252
                     /PCR_conditions="primer
                     sequence:cccgggatccggtAGATCggcatgctgcctcacac"
                     /locus_tag="Fragment 1.FOR"
                     /label="Fragment 1.FOR"
                     /ApEinfo_label="Fragment 1.FOR"
                     /ApEinfo_fwdcolor="#14c0bd"
                     /ApEinfo_revcolor="#4ec02b"
                     /ApEinfo_graphicformat="arrow_data {{0 0.5 0 1 2 0 0 -1 0
                     -0.5} {0 .5 .1 .5 .1 -.5 0 -.5} 0} width 5 offset 0"
     primer_bind     193..207
                     /PCR_conditions="primer sequence:CTCACTATAGGGCGA"
                     /locus_tag="20814"
                     /label="20814"
                     /ApEinfo_label="20814"
                     /ApEinfo_fwdcolor="#14c0bd"
                     /ApEinfo_revcolor="#4ec02b"
                     /ApEinfo_graphicformat="arrow_data {{0 0.5 0 1 2 0 0 -1 0
                     -0.5} {0 .5 .1 .5 .1 -.5 0 -.5} 0} width 5 offset 0"
     primer_bind     5332..5349
                     /PCR_conditions="primer sequence:AATAGGGGTTCCGCGCAC"
                     /locus_tag="16020"
                     /label="16020"
                     /ApEinfo_label="16020"
                     /ApEinfo_fwdcolor="#14c0bd"
                     /ApEinfo_revcolor="#4ec02b"
                     /ApEinfo_graphicformat="arrow_data {{0 0.5 0 1 2 0 0 -1 0
                     -0.5} {0 .5 .1 .5 .1 -.5 0 -.5} 0} width 5 offset 0"
     primer_bind     5332..5349
                     /PCR_conditions="primer sequence:AATAGGGGTTCCGCGCAC"
                     /locus_tag="15046"
                     /label="15046"
                     /ApEinfo_label="15046"
                     /ApEinfo_fwdcolor="#14c0bd"
                     /ApEinfo_revcolor="#4ec02b"
                     /ApEinfo_graphicformat="arrow_data {{0 0.5 0 1 2 0 0 -1 0
                     -0.5} {0 .5 .1 .5 .1 -.5 0 -.5} 0} width 5 offset 0"
     primer_bind     3182..3199
                     /PCR_conditions="primer sequence:CTTTAGTGAGGGTTAATT"
                     /locus_tag="20276"
                     /label="20276"
                     /ApEinfo_label="20276"
                     /ApEinfo_fwdcolor="#14c0bd"
                     /ApEinfo_revcolor="#4ec02b"
                     /ApEinfo_graphicformat="arrow_data {{0 0.5 0 1 2 0 0 -1 0
                     -0.5} {0 .5 .1 .5 .1 -.5 0 -.5} 0} width 5 offset 0"
     primer_bind     66..83
                     /PCR_conditions="primer sequence:GGGCCTCTTCGCTATTAC"
                     /locus_tag="6109"
                     /label="6109"
                     /ApEinfo_label="6109"
                     /ApEinfo_fwdcolor="#14c0bd"
                     /ApEinfo_revcolor="#4ec02b"
                     /ApEinfo_graphicformat="arrow_data {{0 0.5 0 1 2 0 0 -1 0
                     -0.5} {0 .5 .1 .5 .1 -.5 0 -.5} 0} width 5 offset 0"
     primer_bind     complement(3846..3864)
                     /PCR_conditions="primer sequence:ttggagcgaacgacctaca"
                     /locus_tag="16775"
                     /label="16775"
                     /ApEinfo_label="16775"
                     /ApEinfo_fwdcolor="#14c0bd"
                     /ApEinfo_revcolor="#4ec02b"
                     /ApEinfo_graphicformat="arrow_data {{0 0.5 0 1 2 0 0 -1 0
                     -0.5} {0 .5 .1 .5 .1 -.5 0 -.5} 0} width 5 offset 0"
     primer_bind     185..203
                     /PCR_conditions="primer sequence:TAATACGACTCACTATAGG"
                     /locus_tag="20273"
                     /label="20273"
                     /ApEinfo_label="20273"
                     /ApEinfo_fwdcolor="#14c0bd"
                     /ApEinfo_revcolor="#4ec02b"
                     /ApEinfo_graphicformat="arrow_data {{0 0.5 0 1 2 0 0 -1 0
                     -0.5} {0 .5 .1 .5 .1 -.5 0 -.5} 0} width 5 offset 0"
     primer_bind     5745..5764
                     /PCR_conditions="primer sequence:CGATTTCGGCCTATTGGTTA"
                     /locus_tag="15643"
                     /label="15643"
                     /ApEinfo_label="15643"
                     /ApEinfo_fwdcolor="#14c0bd"
                     /ApEinfo_revcolor="#4ec02b"
                     /ApEinfo_graphicformat="arrow_data {{0 0.5 0 1 2 0 0 -1 0
                     -0.5} {0 .5 .1 .5 .1 -.5 0 -.5} 0} width 5 offset 0"
     primer_bind     5593..5612
                     /PCR_conditions="primer sequence:TGATGGTTCACGTAGTGGGC"
                     /locus_tag="15996"
                     /label="15996"
                     /ApEinfo_label="15996"
                     /ApEinfo_fwdcolor="#14c0bd"
                     /ApEinfo_revcolor="#4ec02b"
                     /ApEinfo_graphicformat="arrow_data {{0 0.5 0 1 2 0 0 -1 0
                     -0.5} {0 .5 .1 .5 .1 -.5 0 -.5} 0} width 5 offset 0"
     primer_bind     5355..5374
                     /PCR_conditions="primer sequence:cccgaaaagtgccacctgac"
                     /locus_tag="16873"
                     /label="16873"
                     /ApEinfo_label="16873"
                     /ApEinfo_fwdcolor="#14c0bd"
                     /ApEinfo_revcolor="#4ec02b"
                     /ApEinfo_graphicformat="arrow_data {{0 0.5 0 1 2 0 0 -1 0
                     -0.5} {0 .5 .1 .5 .1 -.5 0 -.5} 0} width 5 offset 0"
     primer_bind     complement(5355..5374)
                     /PCR_conditions="primer sequence:Gtcaggtggcacttttcggg"
                     /locus_tag="8618"
                     /label="8618"
                     /ApEinfo_label="8618"
                     /ApEinfo_fwdcolor="#14c0bd"
                     /ApEinfo_revcolor="#4ec02b"
                     /ApEinfo_graphicformat="arrow_data {{0 0.5 0 1 2 0 0 -1 0
                     -0.5} {0 .5 .1 .5 .1 -.5 0 -.5} 0} width 5 offset 0"
     primer_bind     5283..5302
                     /PCR_conditions="primer sequence:ATTGTCTCATGAGCGGATAC"
                     /locus_tag="6503"
                     /label="6503"
                     /ApEinfo_label="6503"
                     /ApEinfo_fwdcolor="#14c0bd"
                     /ApEinfo_revcolor="#4ec02b"
                     /ApEinfo_graphicformat="arrow_data {{0 0.5 0 1 2 0 0 -1 0
                     -0.5} {0 .5 .1 .5 .1 -.5 0 -.5} 0} width 5 offset 0"
     primer_bind     5064..5083
                     /PCR_conditions="primer sequence:GGCGAAAACTCTCAAGGATC"
                     /locus_tag="6488"
                     /label="6488"
                     /ApEinfo_label="6488"
                     /ApEinfo_fwdcolor="#14c0bd"
                     /ApEinfo_revcolor="#4ec02b"
                     /ApEinfo_graphicformat="arrow_data {{0 0.5 0 1 2 0 0 -1 0
                     -0.5} {0 .5 .1 .5 .1 -.5 0 -.5} 0} width 5 offset 0"
     primer_bind     complement(4952..4971)
                     /PCR_conditions="primer sequence:CGCCGCATACACTATTCTCA"
                     /locus_tag="6487"
                     /label="6487"
                     /ApEinfo_label="6487"
                     /ApEinfo_fwdcolor="#14c0bd"
                     /ApEinfo_revcolor="#4ec02b"
                     /ApEinfo_graphicformat="arrow_data {{0 0.5 0 1 2 0 0 -1 0
                     -0.5} {0 .5 .1 .5 .1 -.5 0 -.5} 0} width 5 offset 0"
     primer_bind     complement(4748..4767)
                     /PCR_conditions="primer sequence:CGCCTTGATCGTTGGGAACC"
                     /locus_tag="13036"
                     /label="13036"
                     /ApEinfo_label="13036"
                     /ApEinfo_fwdcolor="#14c0bd"
                     /ApEinfo_revcolor="#4ec02b"
                     /ApEinfo_graphicformat="arrow_data {{0 0.5 0 1 2 0 0 -1 0
                     -0.5} {0 .5 .1 .5 .1 -.5 0 -.5} 0} width 5 offset 0"
     primer_bind     4506..4525
                     /PCR_conditions="primer sequence:CTGCAATGATACCGCGAGAC"
                     /locus_tag="13048"
                     /label="13048"
                     /ApEinfo_label="13048"
                     /ApEinfo_fwdcolor="#14c0bd"
                     /ApEinfo_revcolor="#4ec02b"
                     /ApEinfo_graphicformat="arrow_data {{0 0.5 0 1 2 0 0 -1 0
                     -0.5} {0 .5 .1 .5 .1 -.5 0 -.5} 0} width 5 offset 0"
     primer_bind     complement(3682..3701)
                     /PCR_conditions="primer sequence:ATAGTCCTGTCGGGTTTCGC"
                     /locus_tag="16448"
                     /label="16448"
                     /ApEinfo_label="16448"
                     /ApEinfo_fwdcolor="#14c0bd"
                     /ApEinfo_revcolor="#4ec02b"
                     /ApEinfo_graphicformat="arrow_data {{0 0.5 0 1 2 0 0 -1 0
                     -0.5} {0 .5 .1 .5 .1 -.5 0 -.5} 0} width 5 offset 0"
     primer_bind     complement(3663..3682)
                     /PCR_conditions="primer sequence:CCACCTCTGACTTGAGCGTC"
                     /locus_tag="16449"
                     /label="16449"
                     /ApEinfo_label="16449"
                     /ApEinfo_fwdcolor="#14c0bd"
                     /ApEinfo_revcolor="#4ec02b"
                     /ApEinfo_graphicformat="arrow_data {{0 0.5 0 1 2 0 0 -1 0
                     -0.5} {0 .5 .1 .5 .1 -.5 0 -.5} 0} width 5 offset 0"
     primer_bind     complement(3570..3600)
                     /PCR_conditions="primer sequence:TTACGGTTCCTGGCCTTTTG"
                     /locus_tag="6000"
                     /label="6000"
                     /ApEinfo_label="6000"
                     /ApEinfo_fwdcolor="#14c0bd"
                     /ApEinfo_revcolor="#4ec02b"
                     /ApEinfo_graphicformat="arrow_data {{0 0.5 0 1 2 0 0 -1 0
                     -0.5} {0 .5 .1 .5 .1 -.5 0 -.5} 0} width 5 offset 0"
     primer_bind     complement(3581..3600)
                     /PCR_conditions="primer sequence:TTACGGTTCCTGGCCTTTTG"
                     /locus_tag="6000(1)"
                     /label="6000(1)"
                     /ApEinfo_label="6000"
                     /ApEinfo_fwdcolor="#14c0bd"
                     /ApEinfo_revcolor="#4ec02b"
                     /ApEinfo_graphicformat="arrow_data {{0 0.5 0 1 2 0 0 -1 0
                     -0.5} {0 .5 .1 .5 .1 -.5 0 -.5} 0} width 5 offset 0"
     primer_bind     3514..3528
                     /PCR_conditions="primer sequence:TGCATGGCGGTAATACGGTT"
                     /locus_tag="16450"
                     /label="16450"
                     /ApEinfo_label="16450"
                     /ApEinfo_fwdcolor="#14c0bd"
                     /ApEinfo_revcolor="#4ec02b"
                     /ApEinfo_graphicformat="arrow_data {{0 0.5 0 1 2 0 0 -1 0
                     -0.5} {0 .5 .1 .5 .1 -.5 0 -.5} 0} width 5 offset 0"
     primer_bind     complement(3508..3527)
                     /PCR_conditions="primer sequence:ACCGTATTACCGCCTTTGAG"
                     /locus_tag="16001"
                     /label="16001"
                     /ApEinfo_label="16001"
                     /ApEinfo_fwdcolor="#14c0bd"
                     /ApEinfo_revcolor="#4ec02b"
                     /ApEinfo_graphicformat="arrow_data {{0 0.5 0 1 2 0 0 -1 0
                     -0.5} {0 .5 .1 .5 .1 -.5 0 -.5} 0} width 5 offset 0"
     primer_bind     complement(3389..3408)
                     /PCR_conditions="primer sequence:cgttggccgattcattaatg"
                     /locus_tag="18826"
                     /label="18826"
                     /ApEinfo_label="18826"
                     /ApEinfo_fwdcolor="#14c0bd"
                     /ApEinfo_revcolor="#4ec02b"
                     /ApEinfo_graphicformat="arrow_data {{0 0.5 0 1 2 0 0 -1 0
                     -0.5} {0 .5 .1 .5 .1 -.5 0 -.5} 0} width 5 offset 0"
     primer_bind     complement(3272..3291)
                     /PCR_conditions="primer sequence:TTTATGCTTCCGGCTCGTAT"
                     /locus_tag="6174"
                     /label="6174"
                     /ApEinfo_label="6174"
                     /ApEinfo_fwdcolor="#14c0bd"
                     /ApEinfo_revcolor="#4ec02b"
                     /ApEinfo_graphicformat="arrow_data {{0 0.5 0 1 2 0 0 -1 0
                     -0.5} {0 .5 .1 .5 .1 -.5 0 -.5} 0} width 5 offset 0"
     primer_bind     complement(3179..3198)
                     /PCR_conditions="primer sequence:ATTAACCCTCACTAAAGGGA"
                     /locus_tag="16640"
                     /label="16640"
                     /ApEinfo_label="16640"
                     /ApEinfo_fwdcolor="#14c0bd"
                     /ApEinfo_revcolor="#4ec02b"
                     /ApEinfo_graphicformat="arrow_data {{0 0.5 0 1 2 0 0 -1 0
                     -0.5} {0 .5 .1 .5 .1 -.5 0 -.5} 0} width 5 offset 0"
     primer_bind     157..176
                     /PCR_conditions="primer sequence:TTGTAAAACGACGGCCAGTG"
                     /locus_tag="11932"
                     /label="11932"
                     /ApEinfo_label="11932"
                     /ApEinfo_fwdcolor="#14c0bd"
                     /ApEinfo_revcolor="#4ec02b"
                     /ApEinfo_graphicformat="arrow_data {{0 0.5 0 1 2 0 0 -1 0
                     -0.5} {0 .5 .1 .5 .1 -.5 0 -.5} 0} width 5 offset 0"
     primer_bind     110..129
                     /PCR_conditions="primer sequence:GCAAGGCGATTAAGTTGGGT"
                     /locus_tag="7879"
                     /label="7879"
                     /ApEinfo_label="7879"
                     /ApEinfo_fwdcolor="#14c0bd"
                     /ApEinfo_revcolor="#4ec02b"
                     /ApEinfo_graphicformat="arrow_data {{0 0.5 0 1 2 0 0 -1 0
                     -0.5} {0 .5 .1 .5 .1 -.5 0 -.5} 0} width 5 offset 0"
     primer_bind     105..124
                     /PCR_conditions="primer sequence:GTGCTGCAAGGCGATTAAGT"
                     /locus_tag="7877"
                     /label="7877"
                     /ApEinfo_label="7877"
                     /ApEinfo_fwdcolor="#14c0bd"
                     /ApEinfo_revcolor="#4ec02b"
                     /ApEinfo_graphicformat="arrow_data {{0 0.5 0 1 2 0 0 -1 0
                     -0.5} {0 .5 .1 .5 .1 -.5 0 -.5} 0} width 5 offset 0"
     primer_bind     4951..4971
                     /PCR_conditions="primer sequence:ctgagaatagtgtatgcggcg"
                     /locus_tag="16776"
                     /label="16776"
                     /ApEinfo_label="16776"
                     /ApEinfo_fwdcolor="#14c0bd"
                     /ApEinfo_revcolor="#4ec02b"
                     /ApEinfo_graphicformat="arrow_data {{0 0.5 0 1 2 0 0 -1 0
                     -0.5} {0 .5 .1 .5 .1 -.5 0 -.5} 0} width 5 offset 0"
     primer_bind     complement(4836..4856)
                     /PCR_conditions="primer sequence:ATAACACTGCGGCCAACTTAC"
                     /locus_tag="5998"
                     /label="5998"
                     /ApEinfo_label="5998"
                     /ApEinfo_fwdcolor="#14c0bd"
                     /ApEinfo_revcolor="#4ec02b"
                     /ApEinfo_graphicformat="arrow_data {{0 0.5 0 1 2 0 0 -1 0
                     -0.5} {0 .5 .1 .5 .1 -.5 0 -.5} 0} width 5 offset 0"
     primer_bind     4080..4100
                     /PCR_conditions="primer sequence:GCGCTCTGCTGAAGCCAGTTA"
                     /locus_tag="11288"
                     /label="11288"
                     /ApEinfo_label="11288"
                     /ApEinfo_fwdcolor="#14c0bd"
                     /ApEinfo_revcolor="#4ec02b"
                     /ApEinfo_graphicformat="arrow_data {{0 0.5 0 1 2 0 0 -1 0
                     -0.5} {0 .5 .1 .5 .1 -.5 0 -.5} 0} width 5 offset 0"
     primer_bind     complement(3494..3514)
                     /PCR_conditions="primer sequence:CTTTGAGTGAGCTGATACCGC"
                     /locus_tag="13045"
                     /label="13045"
                     /ApEinfo_label="13045"
                     /ApEinfo_fwdcolor="#14c0bd"
                     /ApEinfo_revcolor="#4ec02b"
                     /ApEinfo_graphicformat="arrow_data {{0 0.5 0 1 2 0 0 -1 0
                     -0.5} {0 .5 .1 .5 .1 -.5 0 -.5} 0} width 5 offset 0"
     primer_bind     complement(3247..3263)
                     /PCR_conditions="primer sequence:AACCGAATTGTGAGCGGATAA"
                     /locus_tag="6180"
                     /label="6180"
                     /ApEinfo_label="6180"
                     /ApEinfo_fwdcolor="#14c0bd"
                     /ApEinfo_revcolor="#4ec02b"
                     /ApEinfo_graphicformat="arrow_data {{0 0.5 0 1 2 0 0 -1 0
                     -0.5} {0 .5 .1 .5 .1 -.5 0 -.5} 0} width 5 offset 0"
     primer_bind     complement(4263..4284)
                     /PCR_conditions="primer sequence:ATGACCAAAATCCCTTAACGTG"
                     /locus_tag="5999"
                     /label="5999"
                     /ApEinfo_label="5999"
                     /ApEinfo_fwdcolor="#14c0bd"
                     /ApEinfo_revcolor="#4ec02b"
                     /ApEinfo_graphicformat="arrow_data {{0 0.5 0 1 2 0 0 -1 0
                     -0.5} {0 .5 .1 .5 .1 -.5 0 -.5} 0} width 5 offset 0"
     primer_bind     184..205
                     /PCR_conditions="primer sequence:gtaatacgactcactatagggc"
                     /locus_tag="9196"
                     /label="9196"
                     /ApEinfo_label="9196"
                     /ApEinfo_fwdcolor="#14c0bd"
                     /ApEinfo_revcolor="#4ec02b"
                     /ApEinfo_graphicformat="arrow_data {{0 0.5 0 1 2 0 0 -1 0
                     -0.5} {0 .5 .1 .5 .1 -.5 0 -.5} 0} width 5 offset 0"
     primer_bind     184..205
                     /PCR_conditions="primer sequence:GTAATACGACTCACTATAGGGC"
                     /locus_tag="7639"
                     /label="7639"
                     /ApEinfo_label="7639"
                     /ApEinfo_fwdcolor="#14c0bd"
                     /ApEinfo_revcolor="#4ec02b"
                     /ApEinfo_graphicformat="arrow_data {{0 0.5 0 1 2 0 0 -1 0
                     -0.5} {0 .5 .1 .5 .1 -.5 0 -.5} 0} width 5 offset 0"
     primer_bind     5283..5305
                     /PCR_conditions="primer sequence:ATTGTCTCATGAGCGGATACATA"
                     /locus_tag="15049"
                     /label="15049"
                     /ApEinfo_label="15049"
                     /ApEinfo_fwdcolor="#14c0bd"
                     /ApEinfo_revcolor="#4ec02b"
                     /ApEinfo_graphicformat="arrow_data {{0 0.5 0 1 2 0 0 -1 0
                     -0.5} {0 .5 .1 .5 .1 -.5 0 -.5} 0} width 5 offset 0"
     primer_bind     complement(3544..3566)
                     /PCR_conditions="primer sequence:acatgttctttcctgcgttatcc"
                     /locus_tag="16911"
                     /label="16911"
                     /ApEinfo_label="16911"
                     /ApEinfo_fwdcolor="#14c0bd"
                     /ApEinfo_revcolor="#4ec02b"
                     /ApEinfo_graphicformat="arrow_data {{0 0.5 0 1 2 0 0 -1 0
                     -0.5} {0 .5 .1 .5 .1 -.5 0 -.5} 0} width 5 offset 0"
     primer_bind     complement(3682..3705)
                     /PCR_conditions="primer sequence:ctttatagtcctgtcgggtttcgc"
                     /locus_tag="14044"
                     /label="14044"
                     /ApEinfo_label="14044"
                     /ApEinfo_fwdcolor="#14c0bd"
                     /ApEinfo_revcolor="#4ec02b"
                     /ApEinfo_graphicformat="arrow_data {{0 0.5 0 1 2 0 0 -1 0
                     -0.5} {0 .5 .1 .5 .1 -.5 0 -.5} 0} width 5 offset 0"
     primer_bind     5267..5291
                     /PCR_conditions="primer
                     sequence:AGCATTTATCAGGGTTATTGTCTCA"
                     /locus_tag="15057"
                     /label="15057"
                     /ApEinfo_label="15057"
                     /ApEinfo_fwdcolor="#14c0bd"
                     /ApEinfo_revcolor="#4ec02b"
                     /ApEinfo_graphicformat="arrow_data {{0 0.5 0 1 2 0 0 -1 0
                     -0.5} {0 .5 .1 .5 .1 -.5 0 -.5} 0} width 5 offset 0"
     primer_bind     complement(3337..3351)
                     /PCR_conditions="primer
                     sequence:GCCATTGCCACCACGagtgagcgcaacgca"
                     /locus_tag="16905"
                     /label="16905"
                     /ApEinfo_label="16905"
                     /ApEinfo_fwdcolor="#14c0bd"
                     /ApEinfo_revcolor="#4ec02b"
                     /ApEinfo_graphicformat="arrow_data {{0 0.5 0 1 2 0 0 -1 0
                     -0.5} {0 .5 .1 .5 .1 -.5 0 -.5} 0} width 5 offset 0"
     primer_bind     319..334
                     /PCR_conditions="primer
                     sequence:GTACGAGAATCGCTGTCCTNNNNNNNNTAATG"
                     /locus_tag="9202"
                     /label="9202"
                     /ApEinfo_label="9202"
                     /ApEinfo_fwdcolor="#14c0bd"
                     /ApEinfo_revcolor="#4ec02b"
                     /ApEinfo_graphicformat="arrow_data {{0 0.5 0 1 2 0 0 -1 0
                     -0.5} {0 .5 .1 .5 .1 -.5 0 -.5} 0} width 5 offset 0"
     primer_bind     707..726
                     /PCR_conditions="primer
                     sequence:GTACGAGAATCGCTGTCCTNNNNNNNNTAATG"
                     /locus_tag="9202(1)"
                     /label="9202(1)"
                     /ApEinfo_label="9202"
                     /ApEinfo_fwdcolor="#14c0bd"
                     /ApEinfo_revcolor="#4ec02b"
                     /ApEinfo_graphicformat="arrow_data {{0 0.5 0 1 2 0 0 -1 0
                     -0.5} {0 .5 .1 .5 .1 -.5 0 -.5} 0} width 5 offset 0"
     primer_bind     757..775
                     /PCR_conditions="primer
                     sequence:GTACGAGAATCGCTGTCCTNNNNNNNNTAATG"
                     /locus_tag="9202(2)"
                     /label="9202(2)"
                     /ApEinfo_label="9202"
                     /ApEinfo_fwdcolor="#14c0bd"
                     /ApEinfo_revcolor="#4ec02b"
                     /ApEinfo_graphicformat="arrow_data {{0 0.5 0 1 2 0 0 -1 0
                     -0.5} {0 .5 .1 .5 .1 -.5 0 -.5} 0} width 5 offset 0"
     primer_bind     810..822
                     /PCR_conditions="primer
                     sequence:GTACGAGAATCGCTGTCCTNNNNNNNNTAATG"
                     /locus_tag="9202(3)"
                     /label="9202(3)"
                     /ApEinfo_label="9202"
                     /ApEinfo_fwdcolor="#14c0bd"
                     /ApEinfo_revcolor="#4ec02b"
                     /ApEinfo_graphicformat="arrow_data {{0 0.5 0 1 2 0 0 -1 0
                     -0.5} {0 .5 .1 .5 .1 -.5 0 -.5} 0} width 5 offset 0"
     primer_bind     2189..2201
                     /PCR_conditions="primer
                     sequence:GTACGAGAATCGCTGTCCTNNNNNNNNTAATG"
                     /locus_tag="9202(4)"
                     /label="9202(4)"
                     /ApEinfo_label="9202"
                     /ApEinfo_fwdcolor="#14c0bd"
                     /ApEinfo_revcolor="#4ec02b"
                     /ApEinfo_graphicformat="arrow_data {{0 0.5 0 1 2 0 0 -1 0
                     -0.5} {0 .5 .1 .5 .1 -.5 0 -.5} 0} width 5 offset 0"
     primer_bind     2537..2549
                     /PCR_conditions="primer
                     sequence:GTACGAGAATCGCTGTCCTNNNNNNNNTAATG"
                     /locus_tag="9202(5)"
                     /label="9202(5)"
                     /ApEinfo_label="9202"
                     /ApEinfo_fwdcolor="#14c0bd"
                     /ApEinfo_revcolor="#4ec02b"
                     /ApEinfo_graphicformat="arrow_data {{0 0.5 0 1 2 0 0 -1 0
                     -0.5} {0 .5 .1 .5 .1 -.5 0 -.5} 0} width 5 offset 0"
     primer_bind     2578..2592
                     /PCR_conditions="primer
                     sequence:GTACGAGAATCGCTGTCCTNNNNNNNNTAATG"
                     /locus_tag="9202(6)"
                     /label="9202(6)"
                     /ApEinfo_label="9202"
                     /ApEinfo_fwdcolor="#14c0bd"
                     /ApEinfo_revcolor="#4ec02b"
                     /ApEinfo_graphicformat="arrow_data {{0 0.5 0 1 2 0 0 -1 0
                     -0.5} {0 .5 .1 .5 .1 -.5 0 -.5} 0} width 5 offset 0"
     primer_bind     2853..2865
                     /PCR_conditions="primer
                     sequence:GTACGAGAATCGCTGTCCTNNNNNNNNTAATG"
                     /locus_tag="9202(7)"
                     /label="9202(7)"
                     /ApEinfo_label="9202"
                     /ApEinfo_fwdcolor="#14c0bd"
                     /ApEinfo_revcolor="#4ec02b"
                     /ApEinfo_graphicformat="arrow_data {{0 0.5 0 1 2 0 0 -1 0
                     -0.5} {0 .5 .1 .5 .1 -.5 0 -.5} 0} width 5 offset 0"
     primer_bind     3205..3219
                     /PCR_conditions="primer
                     sequence:GTACGAGAATCGCTGTCCTNNNNNNNNTAATG"
                     /locus_tag="9202(8)"
                     /label="9202(8)"
                     /ApEinfo_label="9202"
                     /ApEinfo_fwdcolor="#14c0bd"
                     /ApEinfo_revcolor="#4ec02b"
                     /ApEinfo_graphicformat="arrow_data {{0 0.5 0 1 2 0 0 -1 0
                     -0.5} {0 .5 .1 .5 .1 -.5 0 -.5} 0} width 5 offset 0"
     primer_bind     3300..3315
                     /PCR_conditions="primer
                     sequence:GTACGAGAATCGCTGTCCTNNNNNNNNTAATG"
                     /locus_tag="9202(9)"
                     /label="9202(9)"
                     /ApEinfo_label="9202"
                     /ApEinfo_fwdcolor="#14c0bd"
                     /ApEinfo_revcolor="#4ec02b"
                     /ApEinfo_graphicformat="arrow_data {{0 0.5 0 1 2 0 0 -1 0
                     -0.5} {0 .5 .1 .5 .1 -.5 0 -.5} 0} width 5 offset 0"
     primer_bind     3384..3396
                     /PCR_conditions="primer
                     sequence:GTACGAGAATCGCTGTCCTNNNNNNNNTAATG"
                     /locus_tag="9202(10)"
                     /label="9202(10)"
                     /ApEinfo_label="9202"
                     /ApEinfo_fwdcolor="#14c0bd"
                     /ApEinfo_revcolor="#4ec02b"
                     /ApEinfo_graphicformat="arrow_data {{0 0.5 0 1 2 0 0 -1 0
                     -0.5} {0 .5 .1 .5 .1 -.5 0 -.5} 0} width 5 offset 0"
     primer_bind     4494..4513
                     /PCR_conditions="primer
                     sequence:GTACGAGAATCGCTGTCCTNNNNNNNNTAATG"
                     /locus_tag="9202(11)"
                     /label="9202(11)"
                     /ApEinfo_label="9202"
                     /ApEinfo_fwdcolor="#14c0bd"
                     /ApEinfo_revcolor="#4ec02b"
                     /ApEinfo_graphicformat="arrow_data {{0 0.5 0 1 2 0 0 -1 0
                     -0.5} {0 .5 .1 .5 .1 -.5 0 -.5} 0} width 5 offset 0"
     primer_bind     5183..5195
                     /PCR_conditions="primer
                     sequence:GTACGAGAATCGCTGTCCTNNNNNNNNTAATG"
                     /locus_tag="9202(12)"
                     /label="9202(12)"
                     /ApEinfo_label="9202"
                     /ApEinfo_fwdcolor="#14c0bd"
                     /ApEinfo_revcolor="#4ec02b"
                     /ApEinfo_graphicformat="arrow_data {{0 0.5 0 1 2 0 0 -1 0
                     -0.5} {0 .5 .1 .5 .1 -.5 0 -.5} 0} width 5 offset 0"
     primer_bind     5217..5229
                     /PCR_conditions="primer
                     sequence:GTACGAGAATCGCTGTCCTNNNNNNNNTAATG"
                     /locus_tag="9202(13)"
                     /label="9202(13)"
                     /ApEinfo_label="9202"
                     /ApEinfo_fwdcolor="#14c0bd"
                     /ApEinfo_revcolor="#4ec02b"
                     /ApEinfo_graphicformat="arrow_data {{0 0.5 0 1 2 0 0 -1 0
                     -0.5} {0 .5 .1 .5 .1 -.5 0 -.5} 0} width 5 offset 0"
     primer_bind     complement(27..39)
                     /PCR_conditions="primer
                     sequence:GTACGAGAATCGCTGTCCTNNNNNNNNTAATG"
                     /locus_tag="9202(14)"
                     /label="9202(14)"
                     /ApEinfo_label="9202"
                     /ApEinfo_fwdcolor="#14c0bd"
                     /ApEinfo_revcolor="#4ec02b"
                     /ApEinfo_graphicformat="arrow_data {{0 0.5 0 1 2 0 0 -1 0
                     -0.5} {0 .5 .1 .5 .1 -.5 0 -.5} 0} width 5 offset 0"
     primer_bind     complement(703..715)
                     /PCR_conditions="primer
                     sequence:GTACGAGAATCGCTGTCCTNNNNNNNNTAATG"
                     /locus_tag="9202(15)"
                     /label="9202(15)"
                     /ApEinfo_label="9202"
                     /ApEinfo_fwdcolor="#14c0bd"
                     /ApEinfo_revcolor="#4ec02b"
                     /ApEinfo_graphicformat="arrow_data {{0 0.5 0 1 2 0 0 -1 0
                     -0.5} {0 .5 .1 .5 .1 -.5 0 -.5} 0} width 5 offset 0"
     primer_bind     complement(1646..1658)
                     /PCR_conditions="primer
                     sequence:GTACGAGAATCGCTGTCCTNNNNNNNNTAATG"
                     /locus_tag="9202(16)"
                     /label="9202(16)"
                     /ApEinfo_label="9202"
                     /ApEinfo_fwdcolor="#14c0bd"
                     /ApEinfo_revcolor="#4ec02b"
                     /ApEinfo_graphicformat="arrow_data {{0 0.5 0 1 2 0 0 -1 0
                     -0.5} {0 .5 .1 .5 .1 -.5 0 -.5} 0} width 5 offset 0"
     primer_bind     complement(1895..1937)
                     /PCR_conditions="primer
                     sequence:GTACGAGAATCGCTGTCCTNNNNNNNNTAATG"
                     /locus_tag="9202(17)"
                     /label="9202(17)"
                     /ApEinfo_label="9202"
                     /ApEinfo_fwdcolor="#14c0bd"
                     /ApEinfo_revcolor="#4ec02b"
                     /ApEinfo_graphicformat="arrow_data {{0 0.5 0 1 2 0 0 -1 0
                     -0.5} {0 .5 .1 .5 .1 -.5 0 -.5} 0} width 5 offset 0"
     primer_bind     complement(2160..2172)
                     /PCR_conditions="primer
                     sequence:GTACGAGAATCGCTGTCCTNNNNNNNNTAATG"
                     /locus_tag="9202(18)"
                     /label="9202(18)"
                     /ApEinfo_label="9202"
                     /ApEinfo_fwdcolor="#14c0bd"
                     /ApEinfo_revcolor="#4ec02b"
                     /ApEinfo_graphicformat="arrow_data {{0 0.5 0 1 2 0 0 -1 0
                     -0.5} {0 .5 .1 .5 .1 -.5 0 -.5} 0} width 5 offset 0"
     primer_bind     complement(2426..2440)
                     /PCR_conditions="primer
                     sequence:GTACGAGAATCGCTGTCCTNNNNNNNNTAATG"
                     /locus_tag="9202(19)"
                     /label="9202(19)"
                     /ApEinfo_label="9202"
                     /ApEinfo_fwdcolor="#14c0bd"
                     /ApEinfo_revcolor="#4ec02b"
                     /ApEinfo_graphicformat="arrow_data {{0 0.5 0 1 2 0 0 -1 0
                     -0.5} {0 .5 .1 .5 .1 -.5 0 -.5} 0} width 5 offset 0"
     primer_bind     complement(2602..2616)
                     /PCR_conditions="primer
                     sequence:GTACGAGAATCGCTGTCCTNNNNNNNNTAATG"
                     /locus_tag="9202(20)"
                     /label="9202(20)"
                     /ApEinfo_label="9202"
                     /ApEinfo_fwdcolor="#14c0bd"
                     /ApEinfo_revcolor="#4ec02b"
                     /ApEinfo_graphicformat="arrow_data {{0 0.5 0 1 2 0 0 -1 0
                     -0.5} {0 .5 .1 .5 .1 -.5 0 -.5} 0} width 5 offset 0"
     primer_bind     complement(2637..2649)
                     /PCR_conditions="primer
                     sequence:GTACGAGAATCGCTGTCCTNNNNNNNNTAATG"
                     /locus_tag="9202(21)"
                     /label="9202(21)"
                     /ApEinfo_label="9202"
                     /ApEinfo_fwdcolor="#14c0bd"
                     /ApEinfo_revcolor="#4ec02b"
                     /ApEinfo_graphicformat="arrow_data {{0 0.5 0 1 2 0 0 -1 0
                     -0.5} {0 .5 .1 .5 .1 -.5 0 -.5} 0} width 5 offset 0"
     primer_bind     complement(3000..3021)
                     /PCR_conditions="primer
                     sequence:GTACGAGAATCGCTGTCCTNNNNNNNNTAATG"
                     /locus_tag="9202(22)"
                     /label="9202(22)"
                     /ApEinfo_label="9202"
                     /ApEinfo_fwdcolor="#14c0bd"
                     /ApEinfo_revcolor="#4ec02b"
                     /ApEinfo_graphicformat="arrow_data {{0 0.5 0 1 2 0 0 -1 0
                     -0.5} {0 .5 .1 .5 .1 -.5 0 -.5} 0} width 5 offset 0"
     primer_bind     complement(3142..3154)
                     /PCR_conditions="primer
                     sequence:GTACGAGAATCGCTGTCCTNNNNNNNNTAATG"
                     /locus_tag="9202(23)"
                     /label="9202(23)"
                     /ApEinfo_label="9202"
                     /ApEinfo_fwdcolor="#14c0bd"
                     /ApEinfo_revcolor="#4ec02b"
                     /ApEinfo_graphicformat="arrow_data {{0 0.5 0 1 2 0 0 -1 0
                     -0.5} {0 .5 .1 .5 .1 -.5 0 -.5} 0} width 5 offset 0"
     primer_bind     complement(3330..3342)
                     /PCR_conditions="primer
                     sequence:GTACGAGAATCGCTGTCCTNNNNNNNNTAATG"
                     /locus_tag="9202(24)"
                     /label="9202(24)"
                     /ApEinfo_label="9202"
                     /ApEinfo_fwdcolor="#14c0bd"
                     /ApEinfo_revcolor="#4ec02b"
                     /ApEinfo_graphicformat="arrow_data {{0 0.5 0 1 2 0 0 -1 0
                     -0.5} {0 .5 .1 .5 .1 -.5 0 -.5} 0} width 5 offset 0"
     primer_bind     complement(3389..3401)
                     /PCR_conditions="primer
                     sequence:GTACGAGAATCGCTGTCCTNNNNNNNNTAATG"
                     /locus_tag="9202(25)"
                     /label="9202(25)"
                     /ApEinfo_label="9202"
                     /ApEinfo_fwdcolor="#14c0bd"
                     /ApEinfo_revcolor="#4ec02b"
                     /ApEinfo_graphicformat="arrow_data {{0 0.5 0 1 2 0 0 -1 0
                     -0.5} {0 .5 .1 .5 .1 -.5 0 -.5} 0} width 5 offset 0"
     primer_bind     complement(4690..4707)
                     /PCR_conditions="primer
                     sequence:GTACGAGAATCGCTGTCCTNNNNNNNNTAATG"
                     /locus_tag="9202(26)"
                     /label="9202(26)"
                     /ApEinfo_label="9202"
                     /ApEinfo_fwdcolor="#14c0bd"
                     /ApEinfo_revcolor="#4ec02b"
                     /ApEinfo_graphicformat="arrow_data {{0 0.5 0 1 2 0 0 -1 0
                     -0.5} {0 .5 .1 .5 .1 -.5 0 -.5} 0} width 5 offset 0"
     primer_bind     complement(4737..4749)
                     /PCR_conditions="primer
                     sequence:GTACGAGAATCGCTGTCCTNNNNNNNNTAATG"
                     /locus_tag="9202(27)"
                     /label="9202(27)"
                     /ApEinfo_label="9202"
                     /ApEinfo_fwdcolor="#14c0bd"
                     /ApEinfo_revcolor="#4ec02b"
                     /ApEinfo_graphicformat="arrow_data {{0 0.5 0 1 2 0 0 -1 0
                     -0.5} {0 .5 .1 .5 .1 -.5 0 -.5} 0} width 5 offset 0"
     primer_bind     complement(4773..4785)
                     /PCR_conditions="primer
                     sequence:GTACGAGAATCGCTGTCCTNNNNNNNNTAATG"
                     /locus_tag="9202(28)"
                     /label="9202(28)"
                     /ApEinfo_label="9202"
                     /ApEinfo_fwdcolor="#14c0bd"
                     /ApEinfo_revcolor="#4ec02b"
                     /ApEinfo_graphicformat="arrow_data {{0 0.5 0 1 2 0 0 -1 0
                     -0.5} {0 .5 .1 .5 .1 -.5 0 -.5} 0} width 5 offset 0"
     primer_bind     complement(5044..5056)
                     /PCR_conditions="primer
                     sequence:GTACGAGAATCGCTGTCCTNNNNNNNNTAATG"
                     /locus_tag="9202(29)"
                     /label="9202(29)"
                     /ApEinfo_label="9202"
                     /ApEinfo_fwdcolor="#14c0bd"
                     /ApEinfo_revcolor="#4ec02b"
                     /ApEinfo_graphicformat="arrow_data {{0 0.5 0 1 2 0 0 -1 0
                     -0.5} {0 .5 .1 .5 .1 -.5 0 -.5} 0} width 5 offset 0"
     primer_bind     complement(5290..5303)
                     /PCR_conditions="primer
                     sequence:GTACGAGAATCGCTGTCCTNNNNNNNNTAATG"
                     /locus_tag="9202(30)"
                     /label="9202(30)"
                     /ApEinfo_label="9202"
                     /ApEinfo_fwdcolor="#14c0bd"
                     /ApEinfo_revcolor="#4ec02b"
                     /ApEinfo_graphicformat="arrow_data {{0 0.5 0 1 2 0 0 -1 0
                     -0.5} {0 .5 .1 .5 .1 -.5 0 -.5} 0} width 5 offset 0"
     primer_bind     complement(5349..5363)
                     /PCR_conditions="primer
                     sequence:GTACGAGAATCGCTGTCCTNNNNNNNNTAATG"
                     /locus_tag="9202(31)"
                     /label="9202(31)"
                     /ApEinfo_label="9202"
                     /ApEinfo_fwdcolor="#14c0bd"
                     /ApEinfo_revcolor="#4ec02b"
                     /ApEinfo_graphicformat="arrow_data {{0 0.5 0 1 2 0 0 -1 0
                     -0.5} {0 .5 .1 .5 .1 -.5 0 -.5} 0} width 5 offset 0"
     primer_bind     complement(5391..5406)
                     /PCR_conditions="primer
                     sequence:GTACGAGAATCGCTGTCCTNNNNNNNNTAATG"
                     /locus_tag="9202(32)"
                     /label="9202(32)"
                     /ApEinfo_label="9202"
                     /ApEinfo_fwdcolor="#14c0bd"
                     /ApEinfo_revcolor="#4ec02b"
                     /ApEinfo_graphicformat="arrow_data {{0 0.5 0 1 2 0 0 -1 0
                     -0.5} {0 .5 .1 .5 .1 -.5 0 -.5} 0} width 5 offset 0"
     primer_bind     3611..3629
                     /PCR_conditions="primer
                     sequence:TAGTCCATGCTGAACttgctggcgtttttccata"
                     /locus_tag="16135"
                     /label="16135"
                     /ApEinfo_label="16135"
                     /ApEinfo_fwdcolor="#14c0bd"
                     /ApEinfo_revcolor="#4ec02b"
                     /ApEinfo_graphicformat="arrow_data {{0 0.5 0 1 2 0 0 -1 0
                     -0.5} {0 .5 .1 .5 .1 -.5 0 -.5} 0} width 5 offset 0"
     primer_bind     complement(69..93)
                     /PCR_conditions="primer
                     sequence:ctagatggccagatcCGTCGTAATAGCGAAGAGG"
                     /locus_tag="18316"
                     /label="18316"
                     /ApEinfo_label="18316"
                     /ApEinfo_fwdcolor="#14c0bd"
                     /ApEinfo_revcolor="#4ec02b"
                     /ApEinfo_graphicformat="arrow_data {{0 0.5 0 1 2 0 0 -1 0
                     -0.5} {0 .5 .1 .5 .1 -.5 0 -.5} 0} width 5 offset 0"
     primer_bind     complement(69..84)
                     /PCR_conditions="primer
                     sequence:TGTAAAGCTGagatcCGTCGTAATAGCGAAGAGG"
                     /locus_tag="18314"
                     /label="18314"
                     /ApEinfo_label="18314"
                     /ApEinfo_fwdcolor="#14c0bd"
                     /ApEinfo_revcolor="#4ec02b"
                     /ApEinfo_graphicformat="arrow_data {{0 0.5 0 1 2 0 0 -1 0
                     -0.5} {0 .5 .1 .5 .1 -.5 0 -.5} 0} width 5 offset 0"
     primer_bind     3384..3403
                     /PCR_conditions="primer
                     sequence:TACTCACGAGTACCAagctgcattaatgaatcggc"
                     /locus_tag="16906"
                     /label="16906"
                     /ApEinfo_label="16906"
                     /ApEinfo_fwdcolor="#14c0bd"
                     /ApEinfo_revcolor="#4ec02b"
                     /ApEinfo_graphicformat="arrow_data {{0 0.5 0 1 2 0 0 -1 0
                     -0.5} {0 .5 .1 .5 .1 -.5 0 -.5} 0} width 5 offset 0"
     primer_bind     3383..3403
                     /PCR_conditions="primer
                     sequence:TTCTTCTTTCTCTTCagctgcattaatgaatcggc"
                     /locus_tag="17778"
                     /label="17778"
                     /ApEinfo_label="17778"
                     /ApEinfo_fwdcolor="#14c0bd"
                     /ApEinfo_revcolor="#4ec02b"
                     /ApEinfo_graphicformat="arrow_data {{0 0.5 0 1 2 0 0 -1 0
                     -0.5} {0 .5 .1 .5 .1 -.5 0 -.5} 0} width 5 offset 0"
     primer_bind     3383..3403
                     /PCR_conditions="primer
                     sequence:CAGGTTTCACCGAGCagctgcattaatgaatcggc"
                     /locus_tag="16908"
                     /label="16908"
                     /ApEinfo_label="16908"
                     /ApEinfo_fwdcolor="#14c0bd"
                     /ApEinfo_revcolor="#4ec02b"
                     /ApEinfo_graphicformat="arrow_data {{0 0.5 0 1 2 0 0 -1 0
                     -0.5} {0 .5 .1 .5 .1 -.5 0 -.5} 0} width 5 offset 0"
     primer_bind     3265..3284
                     /PCR_conditions="primer
                     sequence:GCATCTATCAAGGCAacacaacatacgagccggaa"
                     /locus_tag="16995"
                     /label="16995"
                     /ApEinfo_label="16995"
                     /ApEinfo_fwdcolor="#14c0bd"
                     /ApEinfo_revcolor="#4ec02b"
                     /ApEinfo_graphicformat="arrow_data {{0 0.5 0 1 2 0 0 -1 0
                     -0.5} {0 .5 .1 .5 .1 -.5 0 -.5} 0} width 5 offset 0"
     primer_bind     3265..3284
                     /PCR_conditions="primer
                     sequence:GCCATTGCCACCACGacacaacatacgagccggaa"
                     /locus_tag="16993"
                     /label="16993"
                     /ApEinfo_label="16993"
                     /ApEinfo_fwdcolor="#14c0bd"
                     /ApEinfo_revcolor="#4ec02b"
                     /ApEinfo_graphicformat="arrow_data {{0 0.5 0 1 2 0 0 -1 0
                     -0.5} {0 .5 .1 .5 .1 -.5 0 -.5} 0} width 5 offset 0"
     primer_bind     3265..3284
                     /PCR_conditions="primer
                     sequence:AAATACATTCTGGCAacacaacatacgagccggaa"
                     /locus_tag="16914"
                     /label="16914"
                     /ApEinfo_label="16914"
                     /ApEinfo_fwdcolor="#14c0bd"
                     /ApEinfo_revcolor="#4ec02b"
                     /ApEinfo_graphicformat="arrow_data {{0 0.5 0 1 2 0 0 -1 0
                     -0.5} {0 .5 .1 .5 .1 -.5 0 -.5} 0} width 5 offset 0"
     primer_bind     3264..3284
                     /PCR_conditions="primer
                     sequence:AAAGTGGTGATTGTCacacaacatacgagccggaa"
                     /locus_tag="16916"
                     /label="16916"
                     /ApEinfo_label="16916"
                     /ApEinfo_fwdcolor="#14c0bd"
                     /ApEinfo_revcolor="#4ec02b"
                     /ApEinfo_graphicformat="arrow_data {{0 0.5 0 1 2 0 0 -1 0
                     -0.5} {0 .5 .1 .5 .1 -.5 0 -.5} 0} width 5 offset 0"
     primer_bind     complement(5330..5347)
                     /PCR_conditions="primer
                     sequence:TAATACGACTCACTATAGGcgcggaacccctatttg"
                     /locus_tag="20278"
                     /label="20278"
                     /ApEinfo_label="20278"
                     /ApEinfo_fwdcolor="#14c0bd"
                     /ApEinfo_revcolor="#4ec02b"
                     /ApEinfo_graphicformat="arrow_data {{0 0.5 0 1 2 0 0 -1 0
                     -0.5} {0 .5 .1 .5 .1 -.5 0 -.5} 0} width 5 offset 0"
     primer_bind     complement(68..84)
                     /PCR_conditions="primer
                     sequence:TCAAGGTCCCCTCGAGCGTCGTAATAGCGAAGAGGC"
                     /locus_tag="18301"
                     /label="18301"
                     /ApEinfo_label="18301"
                     /ApEinfo_fwdcolor="#14c0bd"
                     /ApEinfo_revcolor="#4ec02b"
                     /ApEinfo_graphicformat="arrow_data {{0 0.5 0 1 2 0 0 -1 0
                     -0.5} {0 .5 .1 .5 .1 -.5 0 -.5} 0} width 5 offset 0"
     primer_bind     complement(5324..5349)
                     /PCR_conditions="primer
                     sequence:caagatgtgagtgctgcggaacccctatttgtttatt"
                     /locus_tag="16422"
                     /label="16422"
                     /ApEinfo_label="16422"
                     /ApEinfo_fwdcolor="#14c0bd"
                     /ApEinfo_revcolor="#4ec02b"
                     /ApEinfo_graphicformat="arrow_data {{0 0.5 0 1 2 0 0 -1 0
                     -0.5} {0 .5 .1 .5 .1 -.5 0 -.5} 0} width 5 offset 0"
     primer_bind     3380..3405
                     /PCR_conditions="primer
                     sequence:CAAAGAATGCCAAAAagctgcattaatgaatcggcca"
                     /locus_tag="16910"
                     /label="16910"
                     /ApEinfo_label="16910"
                     /ApEinfo_fwdcolor="#14c0bd"
                     /ApEinfo_revcolor="#4ec02b"
                     /ApEinfo_graphicformat="arrow_data {{0 0.5 0 1 2 0 0 -1 0
                     -0.5} {0 .5 .1 .5 .1 -.5 0 -.5} 0} width 5 offset 0"
     primer_bind     complement(3330..3354)
                     /PCR_conditions="primer
                     sequence:GCATCTATCAAGGCAagtgagcgcaacgcaattaatg"
                     /locus_tag="16907"
                     /label="16907"
                     /ApEinfo_label="16907"
                     /ApEinfo_fwdcolor="#14c0bd"
                     /ApEinfo_revcolor="#4ec02b"
                     /ApEinfo_graphicformat="arrow_data {{0 0.5 0 1 2 0 0 -1 0
                     -0.5} {0 .5 .1 .5 .1 -.5 0 -.5} 0} width 5 offset 0"
     primer_bind     complement(3330..3351)
                     /PCR_conditions="primer
                     sequence:TCTAATATTCCCCTGagtgagcgcaacgcaattaatg"
                     /locus_tag="16904"
                     /label="16904"
                     /ApEinfo_label="16904"
                     /ApEinfo_fwdcolor="#14c0bd"
                     /ApEinfo_revcolor="#4ec02b"
                     /ApEinfo_graphicformat="arrow_data {{0 0.5 0 1 2 0 0 -1 0
                     -0.5} {0 .5 .1 .5 .1 -.5 0 -.5} 0} width 5 offset 0"
     primer_bind     complement(3330..3351)
                     /PCR_conditions="primer
                     sequence:CACCAAGGTCCAAAGagtgagcgcaacgcaattaatg"
                     /locus_tag="16902"
                     /label="16902"
                     /ApEinfo_label="16902"
                     /ApEinfo_fwdcolor="#14c0bd"
                     /ApEinfo_revcolor="#4ec02b"
                     /ApEinfo_graphicformat="arrow_data {{0 0.5 0 1 2 0 0 -1 0
                     -0.5} {0 .5 .1 .5 .1 -.5 0 -.5} 0} width 5 offset 0"
     primer_bind     complement(3330..3354)
                     /PCR_conditions="primer
                     sequence:AAATACATTCTGGCAagtgagcgcaacgcaattaatg"
                     /locus_tag="16866"
                     /label="16866"
                     /ApEinfo_label="16866"
                     /ApEinfo_fwdcolor="#14c0bd"
                     /ApEinfo_revcolor="#4ec02b"
                     /ApEinfo_graphicformat="arrow_data {{0 0.5 0 1 2 0 0 -1 0
                     -0.5} {0 .5 .1 .5 .1 -.5 0 -.5} 0} width 5 offset 0"
     primer_bind     complement(3330..3351)
                     /PCR_conditions="primer
                     sequence:GTTGTTCCTCAAGCTagtgagcgcaacgcaattaatg"
                     /locus_tag="16844"
                     /label="16844"
                     /ApEinfo_label="16844"
                     /ApEinfo_fwdcolor="#14c0bd"
                     /ApEinfo_revcolor="#4ec02b"
                     /ApEinfo_graphicformat="arrow_data {{0 0.5 0 1 2 0 0 -1 0
                     -0.5} {0 .5 .1 .5 .1 -.5 0 -.5} 0} width 5 offset 0"
     primer_bind     complement(3330..3351)
                     /PCR_conditions="primer
                     sequence:CTATAAACCAAAGCTagtgagcgcaacgcaattaatg"
                     /locus_tag="16842"
                     /label="16842"
                     /ApEinfo_label="16842"
                     /ApEinfo_fwdcolor="#14c0bd"
                     /ApEinfo_revcolor="#4ec02b"
                     /ApEinfo_graphicformat="arrow_data {{0 0.5 0 1 2 0 0 -1 0
                     -0.5} {0 .5 .1 .5 .1 -.5 0 -.5} 0} width 5 offset 0"
     primer_bind     complement(3330..3352)
                     /PCR_conditions="primer
                     sequence:TCTTCCTTTCCTTTCagtgagcgcaacgcaattaatg"
                     /locus_tag="17777"
                     /label="17777"
                     /ApEinfo_label="17777"
                     /ApEinfo_fwdcolor="#14c0bd"
                     /ApEinfo_revcolor="#4ec02b"
                     /ApEinfo_graphicformat="arrow_data {{0 0.5 0 1 2 0 0 -1 0
                     -0.5} {0 .5 .1 .5 .1 -.5 0 -.5} 0} width 5 offset 0"
     primer_bind     complement(3330..3352)
                     /PCR_conditions="primer
                     sequence:AAAGTGGTGATTGTCagtgagcgcaacgcaattaatg"
                     /locus_tag="16868"
                     /label="16868"
                     /ApEinfo_label="16868"
                     /ApEinfo_fwdcolor="#14c0bd"
                     /ApEinfo_revcolor="#4ec02b"
                     /ApEinfo_graphicformat="arrow_data {{0 0.5 0 1 2 0 0 -1 0
                     -0.5} {0 .5 .1 .5 .1 -.5 0 -.5} 0} width 5 offset 0"
     primer_bind     complement(68..94)
                     /PCR_conditions="primer
                     sequence:TGACCTTTTGCGGCCGCCGTCGTAATAGCGAAGAGGC"
                     /locus_tag="18302"
                     /label="18302"
                     /ApEinfo_label="18302"
                     /ApEinfo_fwdcolor="#14c0bd"
                     /ApEinfo_revcolor="#4ec02b"
                     /ApEinfo_graphicformat="arrow_data {{0 0.5 0 1 2 0 0 -1 0
                     -0.5} {0 .5 .1 .5 .1 -.5 0 -.5} 0} width 5 offset 0"
     primer_bind     3384..3406
                     /PCR_conditions="primer
                     sequence:TGCTTCCTTCCATCAagctgcattaatgaatcggccaa"
                     /locus_tag="16903"
                     /label="16903"
                     /ApEinfo_label="16903"
                     /ApEinfo_fwdcolor="#14c0bd"
                     /ApEinfo_revcolor="#4ec02b"
                     /ApEinfo_graphicformat="arrow_data {{0 0.5 0 1 2 0 0 -1 0
                     -0.5} {0 .5 .1 .5 .1 -.5 0 -.5} 0} width 5 offset 0"
     primer_bind     3376..3406
                     /PCR_conditions="primer
                     sequence:AGGAAAGTGGTGCATagctgcattaatgaatcggccaa"
                     /locus_tag="16901"
                     /label="16901"
                     /ApEinfo_label="16901"
                     /ApEinfo_fwdcolor="#14c0bd"
                     /ApEinfo_revcolor="#4ec02b"
                     /ApEinfo_graphicformat="arrow_data {{0 0.5 0 1 2 0 0 -1 0
                     -0.5} {0 .5 .1 .5 .1 -.5 0 -.5} 0} width 5 offset 0"
     primer_bind     3384..3406
                     /PCR_conditions="primer
                     sequence:GTGTTTATTCCTGAAagctgcattaatgaatcggccaa"
                     /locus_tag="16867"
                     /label="16867"
                     /ApEinfo_label="16867"
                     /ApEinfo_fwdcolor="#14c0bd"
                     /ApEinfo_revcolor="#4ec02b"
                     /ApEinfo_graphicformat="arrow_data {{0 0.5 0 1 2 0 0 -1 0
                     -0.5} {0 .5 .1 .5 .1 -.5 0 -.5} 0} width 5 offset 0"
     primer_bind     3381..3406
                     /PCR_conditions="primer
                     sequence:GTCTGTTGGCCAGTGagctgcattaatgaatcggccaa"
                     /locus_tag="16865"
                     /label="16865"
                     /ApEinfo_label="16865"
                     /ApEinfo_fwdcolor="#14c0bd"
                     /ApEinfo_revcolor="#4ec02b"
                     /ApEinfo_graphicformat="arrow_data {{0 0.5 0 1 2 0 0 -1 0
                     -0.5} {0 .5 .1 .5 .1 -.5 0 -.5} 0} width 5 offset 0"
     primer_bind     3381..3406
                     /PCR_conditions="primer
                     sequence:TAAAATGTAGAAGCTagctgcattaatgaatcggccaa"
                     /locus_tag="16843"
                     /label="16843"
                     /ApEinfo_label="16843"
                     /ApEinfo_fwdcolor="#14c0bd"
                     /ApEinfo_revcolor="#4ec02b"
                     /ApEinfo_graphicformat="arrow_data {{0 0.5 0 1 2 0 0 -1 0
                     -0.5} {0 .5 .1 .5 .1 -.5 0 -.5} 0} width 5 offset 0"
     primer_bind     3381..3406
                     /PCR_conditions="primer
                     sequence:CACCTCCTGGAAGCTagctgcattaatgaatcggccaa"
                     /locus_tag="16841"
                     /label="16841"
                     /ApEinfo_label="16841"
                     /ApEinfo_fwdcolor="#14c0bd"
                     /ApEinfo_revcolor="#4ec02b"
                     /ApEinfo_graphicformat="arrow_data {{0 0.5 0 1 2 0 0 -1 0
                     -0.5} {0 .5 .1 .5 .1 -.5 0 -.5} 0} width 5 offset 0"
     primer_bind     complement(3329..3357)
                     /PCR_conditions="primer
                     sequence:TGATTTGCTGGCATTagtgagcgcaacgcaattaatgt"
                     /locus_tag="16909"
                     /label="16909"
                     /ApEinfo_label="16909"
                     /ApEinfo_fwdcolor="#14c0bd"
                     /ApEinfo_revcolor="#4ec02b"
                     /ApEinfo_graphicformat="arrow_data {{0 0.5 0 1 2 0 0 -1 0
                     -0.5} {0 .5 .1 .5 .1 -.5 0 -.5} 0} width 5 offset 0"
     primer_bind     complement(3179..3198)
                     /PCR_conditions="primer
                     sequence:CACCCAGCTACTGACCTGATTAACCCTCACTAAAGGGA"
                     /locus_tag="16626"
                     /label="16626"
                     /ApEinfo_label="16626"
                     /ApEinfo_fwdcolor="#14c0bd"
                     /ApEinfo_revcolor="#4ec02b"
                     /ApEinfo_graphicformat="arrow_data {{0 0.5 0 1 2 0 0 -1 0
                     -0.5} {0 .5 .1 .5 .1 -.5 0 -.5} 0} width 5 offset 0"
     primer_bind     3386..3406
                     /PCR_conditions="primer
                     sequence:AAGCTGGGTCTAGATATCcctgcattaatgaatcggccaa"
                     /locus_tag="13945"
                     /label="13945"
                     /ApEinfo_label="13945"
                     /ApEinfo_fwdcolor="#14c0bd"
                     /ApEinfo_revcolor="#4ec02b"
                     /ApEinfo_graphicformat="arrow_data {{0 0.5 0 1 2 0 0 -1 0
                     -0.5} {0 .5 .1 .5 .1 -.5 0 -.5} 0} width 5 offset 0"
     primer_bind     complement(3179..3198)
                     /PCR_conditions="primer
                     sequence:AATACACGGCGTTACTCACTATTAACCCTCACTAAAGGGA"
                     /locus_tag="16638"
                     /label="16638"
                     /ApEinfo_label="16638"
                     /ApEinfo_fwdcolor="#14c0bd"
                     /ApEinfo_revcolor="#4ec02b"
                     /ApEinfo_graphicformat="arrow_data {{0 0.5 0 1 2 0 0 -1 0
                     -0.5} {0 .5 .1 .5 .1 -.5 0 -.5} 0} width 5 offset 0"
     primer_bind     complement(3179..3198)
                     /PCR_conditions="primer
                     sequence:CAAGCTCCATCACTTGAAATATTAACCCTCACTAAAGGGA"
                     /locus_tag="16630"
                     /label="16630"
                     /ApEinfo_label="16630"
                     /ApEinfo_fwdcolor="#14c0bd"
                     /ApEinfo_revcolor="#4ec02b"
                     /ApEinfo_graphicformat="arrow_data {{0 0.5 0 1 2 0 0 -1 0
                     -0.5} {0 .5 .1 .5 .1 -.5 0 -.5} 0} width 5 offset 0"
     primer_bind     complement(3179..3198)
                     /PCR_conditions="primer
                     sequence:AGTTCCCACCTTGAAGAATCATTAACCCTCACTAAAGGGA"
                     /locus_tag="16628"
                     /label="16628"
                     /ApEinfo_label="16628"
                     /ApEinfo_fwdcolor="#14c0bd"
                     /ApEinfo_revcolor="#4ec02b"
                     /ApEinfo_graphicformat="arrow_data {{0 0.5 0 1 2 0 0 -1 0
                     -0.5} {0 .5 .1 .5 .1 -.5 0 -.5} 0} width 5 offset 0"
     primer_bind     185..204
                     /PCR_conditions="primer
                     sequence:TTCATTGTAAGGTGGTGGTCTAATACGACTCACTATAGGG"
                     /locus_tag="16637"
                     /label="16637"
                     /ApEinfo_label="16637"
                     /ApEinfo_fwdcolor="#14c0bd"
                     /ApEinfo_revcolor="#4ec02b"
                     /ApEinfo_graphicformat="arrow_data {{0 0.5 0 1 2 0 0 -1 0
                     -0.5} {0 .5 .1 .5 .1 -.5 0 -.5} 0} width 5 offset 0"
     primer_bind     185..204
                     /PCR_conditions="primer
                     sequence:CTTGTGGTTCTGCATTTGTATAATACGACTCACTATAGGG"
                     /locus_tag="16635"
                     /label="16635"
                     /ApEinfo_label="16635"
                     /ApEinfo_fwdcolor="#14c0bd"
                     /ApEinfo_revcolor="#4ec02b"
                     /ApEinfo_graphicformat="arrow_data {{0 0.5 0 1 2 0 0 -1 0
                     -0.5} {0 .5 .1 .5 .1 -.5 0 -.5} 0} width 5 offset 0"
     primer_bind     185..204
                     /PCR_conditions="primer
                     sequence:TCTCGTAAGCACGTCTTGTATAATACGACTCACTATAGGG"
                     /locus_tag="16631"
                     /label="16631"
                     /ApEinfo_label="16631"
                     /ApEinfo_fwdcolor="#14c0bd"
                     /ApEinfo_revcolor="#4ec02b"
                     /ApEinfo_graphicformat="arrow_data {{0 0.5 0 1 2 0 0 -1 0
                     -0.5} {0 .5 .1 .5 .1 -.5 0 -.5} 0} width 5 offset 0"
     primer_bind     184..204
                     /PCR_conditions="primer
                     sequence:TCCTCCTGAAGAGAAACTTGTAATACGACTCACTATAGGG"
                     /locus_tag="16627"
                     /label="16627"
                     /ApEinfo_label="16627"
                     /ApEinfo_fwdcolor="#14c0bd"
                     /ApEinfo_revcolor="#4ec02b"
                     /ApEinfo_graphicformat="arrow_data {{0 0.5 0 1 2 0 0 -1 0
                     -0.5} {0 .5 .1 .5 .1 -.5 0 -.5} 0} width 5 offset 0"
     primer_bind     complement(3641..3663)
                     /PCR_conditions="primer
                     sequence:CAAGCAGAAGACGGCATACGATTTTTGTGATGCTCGTCAGG"
                     /locus_tag="6468"
                     /label="6468"
                     /ApEinfo_label="6468"
                     /ApEinfo_fwdcolor="#14c0bd"
                     /ApEinfo_revcolor="#4ec02b"
                     /ApEinfo_graphicformat="arrow_data {{0 0.5 0 1 2 0 0 -1 0
                     -0.5} {0 .5 .1 .5 .1 -.5 0 -.5} 0} width 5 offset 0"
     primer_bind     complement(3221..3256)
                     /PCR_conditions="primer
                     sequence:CAGGTTTCACCGAGCcaatttcacacaggaaacagctatga"
                     /locus_tag="16996"
                     /label="16996"
                     /ApEinfo_label="16996"
                     /ApEinfo_fwdcolor="#14c0bd"
                     /ApEinfo_revcolor="#4ec02b"
                     /ApEinfo_graphicformat="arrow_data {{0 0.5 0 1 2 0 0 -1 0
                     -0.5} {0 .5 .1 .5 .1 -.5 0 -.5} 0} width 5 offset 0"
     primer_bind     complement(3221..3246)
                     /PCR_conditions="primer
                     sequence:GTCTGTTGGCCAGTGcaatttcacacaggaaacagctatga"
                     /locus_tag="16913"
                     /label="16913"
                     /ApEinfo_label="16913"
                     /ApEinfo_fwdcolor="#14c0bd"
                     /ApEinfo_revcolor="#4ec02b"
                     /ApEinfo_graphicformat="arrow_data {{0 0.5 0 1 2 0 0 -1 0
                     -0.5} {0 .5 .1 .5 .1 -.5 0 -.5} 0} width 5 offset 0"
     primer_bind     complement(3221..3247)
                     /PCR_conditions="primer
                     sequence:TACTCACGAGTACCAcaatttcacacaggaaacagctatga"
                     /locus_tag="16994"
                     /label="16994"
                     /ApEinfo_label="16994"
                     /ApEinfo_fwdcolor="#14c0bd"
                     /ApEinfo_revcolor="#4ec02b"
                     /ApEinfo_graphicformat="arrow_data {{0 0.5 0 1 2 0 0 -1 0
                     -0.5} {0 .5 .1 .5 .1 -.5 0 -.5} 0} width 5 offset 0"
     primer_bind     complement(3221..3248)
                     /PCR_conditions="primer
                     sequence:GTGTTTATTCCTGAAcaatttcacacaggaaacagctatga"
                     /locus_tag="16915"
                     /label="16915"
                     /ApEinfo_label="16915"
                     /ApEinfo_fwdcolor="#14c0bd"
                     /ApEinfo_revcolor="#4ec02b"
                     /ApEinfo_graphicformat="arrow_data {{0 0.5 0 1 2 0 0 -1 0
                     -0.5} {0 .5 .1 .5 .1 -.5 0 -.5} 0} width 5 offset 0"
     primer_bind     complement(3179..3198)
                     /PCR_conditions="primer
                     sequence:ATAGGGATCATTCAGGTAGTTATTAACCCTCACTAAAGGGA"
                     /locus_tag="16632"
                     /label="16632"
                     /ApEinfo_label="16632"
                     /ApEinfo_fwdcolor="#14c0bd"
                     /ApEinfo_revcolor="#4ec02b"
                     /ApEinfo_graphicformat="arrow_data {{0 0.5 0 1 2 0 0 -1 0
                     -0.5} {0 .5 .1 .5 .1 -.5 0 -.5} 0} width 5 offset 0"
     primer_bind     185..204
                     /PCR_conditions="primer
                     sequence:CAGCCCTGTGTTAATAGTGGTTAATACGACTCACTATAGGG"
                     /locus_tag="16625"
                     /label="16625"
                     /ApEinfo_label="16625"
                     /ApEinfo_fwdcolor="#14c0bd"
                     /ApEinfo_revcolor="#4ec02b"
                     /ApEinfo_graphicformat="arrow_data {{0 0.5 0 1 2 0 0 -1 0
                     -0.5} {0 .5 .1 .5 .1 -.5 0 -.5} 0} width 5 offset 0"
     primer_bind     184..204
                     /PCR_conditions="primer
                     sequence:GTATAATTCCCAAGGACAATGTAATACGACTCACTATAGGG"
                     /locus_tag="16633"
                     /label="16633"
                     /ApEinfo_label="16633"
                     /ApEinfo_fwdcolor="#14c0bd"
                     /ApEinfo_revcolor="#4ec02b"
                     /ApEinfo_graphicformat="arrow_data {{0 0.5 0 1 2 0 0 -1 0
                     -0.5} {0 .5 .1 .5 .1 -.5 0 -.5} 0} width 5 offset 0"
     primer_bind     3264..3281
                     /PCR_conditions="primer
                     sequence:GGATTCCAGGCATGAGCTACCACACacacaacatacgagccg"
                     /locus_tag="17076"
                     /label="17076"
                     /ApEinfo_label="17076"
                     /ApEinfo_fwdcolor="#14c0bd"
                     /ApEinfo_revcolor="#4ec02b"
                     /ApEinfo_graphicformat="arrow_data {{0 0.5 0 1 2 0 0 -1 0
                     -0.5} {0 .5 .1 .5 .1 -.5 0 -.5} 0} width 5 offset 0"
     primer_bind     complement(3179..3198)
                     /PCR_conditions="primer
                     sequence:CACACTTAAGTTCTTTGCTTTCATTAACCCTCACTAAAGGGA"
                     /locus_tag="16636"
                     /label="16636"
                     /ApEinfo_label="16636"
                     /ApEinfo_fwdcolor="#14c0bd"
                     /ApEinfo_revcolor="#4ec02b"
                     /ApEinfo_graphicformat="arrow_data {{0 0.5 0 1 2 0 0 -1 0
                     -0.5} {0 .5 .1 .5 .1 -.5 0 -.5} 0} width 5 offset 0"
     primer_bind     167..204
                     /PCR_conditions="primer
                     sequence:ACTGATAATCACGGCCACTGAATAATACGACTCACTATAGGG"
                     /locus_tag="16623"
                     /label="16623"
                     /ApEinfo_label="16623"
                     /ApEinfo_fwdcolor="#14c0bd"
                     /ApEinfo_revcolor="#4ec02b"
                     /ApEinfo_graphicformat="arrow_data {{0 0.5 0 1 2 0 0 -1 0
                     -0.5} {0 .5 .1 .5 .1 -.5 0 -.5} 0} width 5 offset 0"
     primer_bind     3265..3282
                     /PCR_conditions="primer
                     sequence:CAGGAGGATGGGGTAATCCGACATTacacaacatacgagccgg"
                     /locus_tag="17074"
                     /label="17074"
                     /ApEinfo_label="17074"
                     /ApEinfo_fwdcolor="#14c0bd"
                     /ApEinfo_revcolor="#4ec02b"
                     /ApEinfo_graphicformat="arrow_data {{0 0.5 0 1 2 0 0 -1 0
                     -0.5} {0 .5 .1 .5 .1 -.5 0 -.5} 0} width 5 offset 0"
     primer_bind     185..204
                     /PCR_conditions="primer
                     sequence:GCAATTACAATAGCCTAATCTTACTAATACGACTCACTATAGGG"
                     /locus_tag="16629"
                     /label="16629"
                     /ApEinfo_label="16629"
                     /ApEinfo_fwdcolor="#14c0bd"
                     /ApEinfo_revcolor="#4ec02b"
                     /ApEinfo_graphicformat="arrow_data {{0 0.5 0 1 2 0 0 -1 0
                     -0.5} {0 .5 .1 .5 .1 -.5 0 -.5} 0} width 5 offset 0"
     primer_bind     complement(4202..4227)
                     /PCR_conditions="primer
                     sequence:ACTTTAGTGAGGGTTAATTaagatcaaaggatcttcttgagatcc"
                     /locus_tag="20277"
                     /label="20277"
                     /ApEinfo_label="20277"
                     /ApEinfo_fwdcolor="#14c0bd"
                     /ApEinfo_revcolor="#4ec02b"
                     /ApEinfo_graphicformat="arrow_data {{0 0.5 0 1 2 0 0 -1 0
                     -0.5} {0 .5 .1 .5 .1 -.5 0 -.5} 0} width 5 offset 0"
     primer_bind     3383..3403
                     /PCR_conditions="primer
                     sequence:TTTCCTTTCCTTCTTCTTTCTCTTCagctgcattaatgaatcggc"
                     /locus_tag="17776"
                     /label="17776"
                     /ApEinfo_label="17776"
                     /ApEinfo_fwdcolor="#14c0bd"
                     /ApEinfo_revcolor="#4ec02b"
                     /ApEinfo_graphicformat="arrow_data {{0 0.5 0 1 2 0 0 -1 0
                     -0.5} {0 .5 .1 .5 .1 -.5 0 -.5} 0} width 5 offset 0"
     primer_bind     complement(3179..3198)
                     /PCR_conditions="primer
                     sequence:GTGTTAACTTCTTAACGTTAGTGTCATTAACCCTCACTAAAGGGA"
                     /locus_tag="16634"
                     /label="16634"
                     /ApEinfo_label="16634"
                     /ApEinfo_fwdcolor="#14c0bd"
                     /ApEinfo_revcolor="#4ec02b"
                     /ApEinfo_graphicformat="arrow_data {{0 0.5 0 1 2 0 0 -1 0
                     -0.5} {0 .5 .1 .5 .1 -.5 0 -.5} 0} width 5 offset 0"
     primer_bind     3543..3580
                     /PCR_conditions="primer
                     sequence:GATACATAGGGATAACAGGGTAATGaacatgtgagcaaaaggccag"
                     /locus_tag="15823"
                     /label="15823"
                     /ApEinfo_label="15823"
                     /ApEinfo_fwdcolor="#14c0bd"
                     /ApEinfo_revcolor="#4ec02b"
                     /ApEinfo_graphicformat="arrow_data {{0 0.5 0 1 2 0 0 -1 0
                     -0.5} {0 .5 .1 .5 .1 -.5 0 -.5} 0} width 5 offset 0"
     primer_bind     3543..3591
                     /PCR_conditions="primer
                     sequence:GATACATAGGGATAACAGGGTAATGaacatgtgagcaaaaggccag"
                     /locus_tag="15823(1)"
                     /label="15823(1)"
                     /ApEinfo_label="15823"
                     /ApEinfo_fwdcolor="#14c0bd"
                     /ApEinfo_revcolor="#4ec02b"
                     /ApEinfo_graphicformat="arrow_data {{0 0.5 0 1 2 0 0 -1 0
                     -0.5} {0 .5 .1 .5 .1 -.5 0 -.5} 0} width 5 offset 0"
     primer_bind     complement(3355..3370)
                     /PCR_conditions="primer
                     sequence:attacagggacagcagagatccagtttggatcccgactggaaagcg"
                     /locus_tag="20185"
                     /label="20185"
                     /ApEinfo_label="20185"
                     /ApEinfo_fwdcolor="#14c0bd"
                     /ApEinfo_revcolor="#4ec02b"
                     /ApEinfo_graphicformat="arrow_data {{0 0.5 0 1 2 0 0 -1 0
                     -0.5} {0 .5 .1 .5 .1 -.5 0 -.5} 0} width 5 offset 0"
     primer_bind     complement(3346..3361)
                     /PCR_conditions="primer
                     sequence:TCTTCGAGGCTAAGGTGGTGGACTTGGACAgaaagcgggcagtgag"
                     /locus_tag="20187"
                     /label="20187"
                     /ApEinfo_label="20187"
                     /ApEinfo_fwdcolor="#14c0bd"
                     /ApEinfo_revcolor="#4ec02b"
                     /ApEinfo_graphicformat="arrow_data {{0 0.5 0 1 2 0 0 -1 0
                     -0.5} {0 .5 .1 .5 .1 -.5 0 -.5} 0} width 5 offset 0"
     primer_bind     complement(5330..5346)
                     /PCR_conditions="primer
                     sequence:AATCAAAGCTAACTTCAAAATTCGCCACAAcgcggaacccctatttg"
                     /locus_tag="20710"
                     /label="20710"
                     /ApEinfo_label="20710"
                     /ApEinfo_fwdcolor="#14c0bd"
                     /ApEinfo_revcolor="#4ec02b"
                     /ApEinfo_graphicformat="arrow_data {{0 0.5 0 1 2 0 0 -1 0
                     -0.5} {0 .5 .1 .5 .1 -.5 0 -.5} 0} width 5 offset 0"
     primer_bind     complement(5330..5346)
                     /PCR_conditions="primer
                     sequence:GGTGTTCAATGCTTTTCCCGTTATCCGGATcgcggaacccctatttg"
                     /locus_tag="20708"
                     /label="20708"
                     /ApEinfo_label="20708"
                     /ApEinfo_fwdcolor="#14c0bd"
                     /ApEinfo_revcolor="#4ec02b"
                     /ApEinfo_graphicformat="arrow_data {{0 0.5 0 1 2 0 0 -1 0
                     -0.5} {0 .5 .1 .5 .1 -.5 0 -.5} 0} width 5 offset 0"
     primer_bind     complement(5330..5346)
                     /PCR_conditions="primer
                     sequence:CGCCCCGGCTCTGACTGACCGCGTTACTCCcgcggaacccctatttg"
                     /locus_tag="20706"
                     /label="20706"
                     /ApEinfo_label="20706"
                     /ApEinfo_fwdcolor="#14c0bd"
                     /ApEinfo_revcolor="#4ec02b"
                     /ApEinfo_graphicformat="arrow_data {{0 0.5 0 1 2 0 0 -1 0
                     -0.5} {0 .5 .1 .5 .1 -.5 0 -.5} 0} width 5 offset 0"
     primer_bind     complement(5330..5346)
                     /PCR_conditions="primer
                     sequence:TGTGGCTGCGTGAAAGCCTTAAAGGGCTCCcgcggaacccctatttg"
                     /locus_tag="20704"
                     /label="20704"
                     /ApEinfo_label="20704"
                     /ApEinfo_fwdcolor="#14c0bd"
                     /ApEinfo_revcolor="#4ec02b"
                     /ApEinfo_graphicformat="arrow_data {{0 0.5 0 1 2 0 0 -1 0
                     -0.5} {0 .5 .1 .5 .1 -.5 0 -.5} 0} width 5 offset 0"
     primer_bind     complement(5330..5404)
                     /PCR_conditions="primer
                     sequence:GCGCGGGGCTTTGTGCGCTCCGCAGTGTGCcgcggaacccctatttg"
                     /locus_tag="20702"
                     /label="20702"
                     /ApEinfo_label="20702"
                     /ApEinfo_fwdcolor="#14c0bd"
                     /ApEinfo_revcolor="#4ec02b"
                     /ApEinfo_graphicformat="arrow_data {{0 0.5 0 1 2 0 0 -1 0
                     -0.5} {0 .5 .1 .5 .1 -.5 0 -.5} 0} width 5 offset 0"
     primer_bind     complement(5330..5346)
                     /PCR_conditions="primer
                     sequence:CCAGTGCCTCCTTGAGTATCTGCTCCATCAcgcggaacccctatttg"
                     /locus_tag="20263"
                     /label="20263"
                     /ApEinfo_label="20263"
                     /ApEinfo_fwdcolor="#14c0bd"
                     /ApEinfo_revcolor="#4ec02b"
                     /ApEinfo_graphicformat="arrow_data {{0 0.5 0 1 2 0 0 -1 0
                     -0.5} {0 .5 .1 .5 .1 -.5 0 -.5} 0} width 5 offset 0"
     primer_bind     complement(5330..5346)
                     /PCR_conditions="primer
                     sequence:ACCCACCTCCCAACCCCGAGGGGACCCGACcgcggaacccctatttg"
                     /locus_tag="20247"
                     /label="20247"
                     /ApEinfo_label="20247"
                     /ApEinfo_fwdcolor="#14c0bd"
                     /ApEinfo_revcolor="#4ec02b"
                     /ApEinfo_graphicformat="arrow_data {{0 0.5 0 1 2 0 0 -1 0
                     -0.5} {0 .5 .1 .5 .1 -.5 0 -.5} 0} width 5 offset 0"
     primer_bind     complement(5330..5349)
                     /PCR_conditions="primer
                     sequence:tccctgactgacaggcagaaggtaccgtgccgcggaacccctatttg"
                     /locus_tag="20237"
                     /label="20237"
                     /ApEinfo_label="20237"
                     /ApEinfo_fwdcolor="#14c0bd"
                     /ApEinfo_revcolor="#4ec02b"
                     /ApEinfo_graphicformat="arrow_data {{0 0.5 0 1 2 0 0 -1 0
                     -0.5} {0 .5 .1 .5 .1 -.5 0 -.5} 0} width 5 offset 0"
     primer_bind     complement(5330..5346)
                     /PCR_conditions="primer
                     sequence:gtctcagctgaggtgggaggatcgcctgaacgcggaacccctatttg"
                     /locus_tag="20235"
                     /label="20235"
                     /ApEinfo_label="20235"
                     /ApEinfo_fwdcolor="#14c0bd"
                     /ApEinfo_revcolor="#4ec02b"
                     /ApEinfo_graphicformat="arrow_data {{0 0.5 0 1 2 0 0 -1 0
                     -0.5} {0 .5 .1 .5 .1 -.5 0 -.5} 0} width 5 offset 0"
     primer_bind     complement(5330..5346)
                     /PCR_conditions="primer
                     sequence:ctataggcactaggttactcctgcaagtaacgcggaacccctatttg"
                     /locus_tag="20233"
                     /label="20233"
                     /ApEinfo_label="20233"
                     /ApEinfo_fwdcolor="#14c0bd"
                     /ApEinfo_revcolor="#4ec02b"
                     /ApEinfo_graphicformat="arrow_data {{0 0.5 0 1 2 0 0 -1 0
                     -0.5} {0 .5 .1 .5 .1 -.5 0 -.5} 0} width 5 offset 0"
     primer_bind     complement(5330..5346)
                     /PCR_conditions="primer
                     sequence:CCAGTGCCTCCTTGAGTATCTGCTCCATCAcgcggaacccctatttg"
                     /locus_tag="20213"
                     /label="20213"
                     /ApEinfo_label="20213"
                     /ApEinfo_fwdcolor="#14c0bd"
                     /ApEinfo_revcolor="#4ec02b"
                     /ApEinfo_graphicformat="arrow_data {{0 0.5 0 1 2 0 0 -1 0
                     -0.5} {0 .5 .1 .5 .1 -.5 0 -.5} 0} width 5 offset 0"
     primer_bind     complement(5330..5346)
                     /PCR_conditions="primer
                     sequence:CCACAGGGAATAAGGGTATCAGTACCCAGCcgcggaacccctatttg"
                     /locus_tag="20207"
                     /label="20207"
                     /ApEinfo_label="20207"
                     /ApEinfo_fwdcolor="#14c0bd"
                     /ApEinfo_revcolor="#4ec02b"
                     /ApEinfo_graphicformat="arrow_data {{0 0.5 0 1 2 0 0 -1 0
                     -0.5} {0 .5 .1 .5 .1 -.5 0 -.5} 0} width 5 offset 0"
     primer_bind     complement(5330..5346)
                     /PCR_conditions="primer
                     sequence:ggacagcagagatccagtttggatcccgaccgcggaacccctatttg"
                     /locus_tag="20204"
                     /label="20204"
                     /ApEinfo_label="20204"
                     /ApEinfo_fwdcolor="#14c0bd"
                     /ApEinfo_revcolor="#4ec02b"
                     /ApEinfo_graphicformat="arrow_data {{0 0.5 0 1 2 0 0 -1 0
                     -0.5} {0 .5 .1 .5 .1 -.5 0 -.5} 0} width 5 offset 0"
     primer_bind     complement(5330..5346)
                     /PCR_conditions="primer
                     sequence:ggacagcagagatccagtttggatcccgaccgcggaacccctatttg"
                     /locus_tag="20200"
                     /label="20200"
                     /ApEinfo_label="20200"
                     /ApEinfo_fwdcolor="#14c0bd"
                     /ApEinfo_revcolor="#4ec02b"
                     /ApEinfo_graphicformat="arrow_data {{0 0.5 0 1 2 0 0 -1 0
                     -0.5} {0 .5 .1 .5 .1 -.5 0 -.5} 0} width 5 offset 0"
     primer_bind     complement(5330..5346)
                     /PCR_conditions="primer
                     sequence:GCACACCTACCTGGATGGGGCATCCCACCCcgcggaacccctatttg"
                     /locus_tag="20171"
                     /label="20171"
                     /ApEinfo_label="20171"
                     /ApEinfo_fwdcolor="#14c0bd"
                     /ApEinfo_revcolor="#4ec02b"
                     /ApEinfo_graphicformat="arrow_data {{0 0.5 0 1 2 0 0 -1 0
                     -0.5} {0 .5 .1 .5 .1 -.5 0 -.5} 0} width 5 offset 0"
     primer_bind     complement(5330..5346)
                     /PCR_conditions="primer
                     sequence:AGCGTTTTAGCAGAATGCTCCTTACCCAGAcgcggaacccctatttg"
                     /locus_tag="20164"
                     /label="20164"
                     /ApEinfo_label="20164"
                     /ApEinfo_fwdcolor="#14c0bd"
                     /ApEinfo_revcolor="#4ec02b"
                     /ApEinfo_graphicformat="arrow_data {{0 0.5 0 1 2 0 0 -1 0
                     -0.5} {0 .5 .1 .5 .1 -.5 0 -.5} 0} width 5 offset 0"
     primer_bind     complement(5330..5346)
                     /PCR_conditions="primer
                     sequence:TGCCTCCACTCCCACTGCATATTCGAATCCcgcggaacccctatttg"
                     /locus_tag="20157"
                     /label="20157"
                     /ApEinfo_label="20157"
                     /ApEinfo_fwdcolor="#14c0bd"
                     /ApEinfo_revcolor="#4ec02b"
                     /ApEinfo_graphicformat="arrow_data {{0 0.5 0 1 2 0 0 -1 0
                     -0.5} {0 .5 .1 .5 .1 -.5 0 -.5} 0} width 5 offset 0"
     primer_bind     complement(5330..5346)
                     /PCR_conditions="primer
                     sequence:GCTAGGCGGAGAGAGACGACAGACCCAATCcgcggaacccctatttg"
                     /locus_tag="20144"
                     /label="20144"
                     /ApEinfo_label="20144"
                     /ApEinfo_fwdcolor="#14c0bd"
                     /ApEinfo_revcolor="#4ec02b"
                     /ApEinfo_graphicformat="arrow_data {{0 0.5 0 1 2 0 0 -1 0
                     -0.5} {0 .5 .1 .5 .1 -.5 0 -.5} 0} width 5 offset 0"
     primer_bind     complement(5330..5347)
                     /PCR_conditions="primer
                     sequence:TGCACTACTGGAAAACTACCTGTTCCGTGGcgcggaacccctatttg"
                     /locus_tag="20712"
                     /label="20712"
                     /ApEinfo_label="20712"
                     /ApEinfo_fwdcolor="#14c0bd"
                     /ApEinfo_revcolor="#4ec02b"
                     /ApEinfo_graphicformat="arrow_data {{0 0.5 0 1 2 0 0 -1 0
                     -0.5} {0 .5 .1 .5 .1 -.5 0 -.5} 0} width 5 offset 0"
     primer_bind     complement(5330..5347)
                     /PCR_conditions="primer
                     sequence:caccgagctgcaagaactcttcctcacgcgcgcggaacccctatttg"
                     /locus_tag="20254"
                     /label="20254"
                     /ApEinfo_label="20254"
                     /ApEinfo_fwdcolor="#14c0bd"
                     /ApEinfo_revcolor="#4ec02b"
                     /ApEinfo_graphicformat="arrow_data {{0 0.5 0 1 2 0 0 -1 0
                     -0.5} {0 .5 .1 .5 .1 -.5 0 -.5} 0} width 5 offset 0"
     primer_bind     complement(5330..5347)
                     /PCR_conditions="primer
                     sequence:AAACAACCAGCGCCATTCTGATCACCCCCGcgcggaacccctatttg"
                     /locus_tag="20193"
                     /label="20193"
                     /ApEinfo_label="20193"
                     /ApEinfo_fwdcolor="#14c0bd"
                     /ApEinfo_revcolor="#4ec02b"
                     /ApEinfo_graphicformat="arrow_data {{0 0.5 0 1 2 0 0 -1 0
                     -0.5} {0 .5 .1 .5 .1 -.5 0 -.5} 0} width 5 offset 0"
     primer_bind     complement(5330..5347)
                     /PCR_conditions="primer
                     sequence:tcgtttcagacccacctcccaaccccgaggcgcggaacccctatttg"
                     /locus_tag="20190"
                     /label="20190"
                     /ApEinfo_label="20190"
                     /ApEinfo_fwdcolor="#14c0bd"
                     /ApEinfo_revcolor="#4ec02b"
                     /ApEinfo_graphicformat="arrow_data {{0 0.5 0 1 2 0 0 -1 0
                     -0.5} {0 .5 .1 .5 .1 -.5 0 -.5} 0} width 5 offset 0"
     primer_bind     complement(5330..5347)
                     /PCR_conditions="primer
                     sequence:GTGGGTGGCTGCCTGTGGTGCCCGTGTTGGcgcggaacccctatttg"
                     /locus_tag="20150"
                     /label="20150"
                     /ApEinfo_label="20150"
                     /ApEinfo_fwdcolor="#14c0bd"
                     /ApEinfo_revcolor="#4ec02b"
                     /ApEinfo_graphicformat="arrow_data {{0 0.5 0 1 2 0 0 -1 0
                     -0.5} {0 .5 .1 .5 .1 -.5 0 -.5} 0} width 5 offset 0"
     primer_bind     complement(3330..3352)
                     /PCR_conditions="primer
                     sequence:TTCTCTTTCTTCTTCCTTTCCTTTCagtgagcgcaacgcaattaatg"
                     /locus_tag="17775"
                     /label="17775"
                     /ApEinfo_label="17775"
                     /ApEinfo_fwdcolor="#14c0bd"
                     /ApEinfo_revcolor="#4ec02b"
                     /ApEinfo_graphicformat="arrow_data {{0 0.5 0 1 2 0 0 -1 0
                     -0.5} {0 .5 .1 .5 .1 -.5 0 -.5} 0} width 5 offset 0"
     primer_bind     complement(3179..3209)
                     /PCR_conditions="primer
                     sequence:TGAGAGACTATCAAACCTTATACCAAGATTAACCCTCACTAAAGGGA"
                     /locus_tag="16624"
                     /label="16624"
                     /ApEinfo_label="16624"
                     /ApEinfo_fwdcolor="#14c0bd"
                     /ApEinfo_revcolor="#4ec02b"
                     /ApEinfo_graphicformat="arrow_data {{0 0.5 0 1 2 0 0 -1 0
                     -0.5} {0 .5 .1 .5 .1 -.5 0 -.5} 0} width 5 offset 0"
     primer_bind     3265..3282
                     /PCR_conditions="primer
                     sequence:GGCTGAAGGCTCCGAAGACCGCGACCTGCGacacaacatacgagccgg"
                     /locus_tag="17884"
                     /label="17884"
                     /ApEinfo_label="17884"
                     /ApEinfo_fwdcolor="#14c0bd"
                     /ApEinfo_revcolor="#4ec02b"
                     /ApEinfo_graphicformat="arrow_data {{0 0.5 0 1 2 0 0 -1 0
                     -0.5} {0 .5 .1 .5 .1 -.5 0 -.5} 0} width 5 offset 0"
     primer_bind     3264..3282
                     /PCR_conditions="primer
                     sequence:CCCAGAGTGCCTTTCCTACCCCTTCCCTGCacacaacatacgagccgg"
                     /locus_tag="17878"
                     /label="17878"
                     /ApEinfo_label="17878"
                     /ApEinfo_fwdcolor="#14c0bd"
                     /ApEinfo_revcolor="#4ec02b"
                     /ApEinfo_graphicformat="arrow_data {{0 0.5 0 1 2 0 0 -1 0
                     -0.5} {0 .5 .1 .5 .1 -.5 0 -.5} 0} width 5 offset 0"
     primer_bind     3263..3282
                     /PCR_conditions="primer
                     sequence:TGATCAGTGATGTAACTACTCACGAGTACCacacaacatacgagccgg"
                     /locus_tag="17882"
                     /label="17882"
                     /ApEinfo_label="17882"
                     /ApEinfo_fwdcolor="#14c0bd"
                     /ApEinfo_revcolor="#4ec02b"
                     /ApEinfo_graphicformat="arrow_data {{0 0.5 0 1 2 0 0 -1 0
                     -0.5} {0 .5 .1 .5 .1 -.5 0 -.5} 0} width 5 offset 0"
     primer_bind     3263..3282
                     /PCR_conditions="primer
                     sequence:ACATAGAAGAAAGCACAGCAGCTGGCCCACCacacaacatacgagccgg
                     "
                     /locus_tag="17880"
                     /label="17880"
                     /ApEinfo_label="17880"
                     /ApEinfo_fwdcolor="#14c0bd"
                     /ApEinfo_revcolor="#4ec02b"
                     /ApEinfo_graphicformat="arrow_data {{0 0.5 0 1 2 0 0 -1 0
                     -0.5} {0 .5 .1 .5 .1 -.5 0 -.5} 0} width 5 offset 0"
     primer_bind     complement(3238..3261)
                     /PCR_conditions="primer
                     sequence:TCAGATTTGGGGGCATTTCAGATTTattgtgagcggataacaatttcac
                     "
                     /locus_tag="17075"
                     /label="17075"
                     /ApEinfo_label="17075"
                     /ApEinfo_fwdcolor="#14c0bd"
                     /ApEinfo_revcolor="#4ec02b"
                     /ApEinfo_graphicformat="arrow_data {{0 0.5 0 1 2 0 0 -1 0
                     -0.5} {0 .5 .1 .5 .1 -.5 0 -.5} 0} width 5 offset 0"
     primer_bind     complement(3238..3261)
                     /PCR_conditions="primer
                     sequence:TCTACAGGAAGAATATACCCCTAGCattgtgagcggataacaatttcac
                     "
                     /locus_tag="17073"
                     /label="17073"
                     /ApEinfo_label="17073"
                     /ApEinfo_fwdcolor="#14c0bd"
                     /ApEinfo_revcolor="#4ec02b"
                     /ApEinfo_graphicformat="arrow_data {{0 0.5 0 1 2 0 0 -1 0
                     -0.5} {0 .5 .1 .5 .1 -.5 0 -.5} 0} width 5 offset 0"
     primer_bind     complement(5327..5350)
                     /PCR_conditions="primer
                     sequence:TAGTCCACAGCTCTTCCAGTAGTGGTTGTGcgcggaacccctatttgtt
                     t"
                     /locus_tag="20136"
                     /label="20136"
                     /ApEinfo_label="20136"
                     /ApEinfo_fwdcolor="#14c0bd"
                     /ApEinfo_revcolor="#4ec02b"
                     /ApEinfo_graphicformat="arrow_data {{0 0.5 0 1 2 0 0 -1 0
                     -0.5} {0 .5 .1 .5 .1 -.5 0 -.5} 0} width 5 offset 0"
     primer_bind     3490..3509
                     /PCR_conditions="primer
                     sequence:TGATCAGTGATGTAACTACTCACGAGTACCgcgagcggtatcagctcac
                     t"
                     /locus_tag="17904"
                     /label="17904"
                     /ApEinfo_label="17904"
                     /ApEinfo_fwdcolor="#14c0bd"
                     /ApEinfo_revcolor="#4ec02b"
                     /ApEinfo_graphicformat="arrow_data {{0 0.5 0 1 2 0 0 -1 0
                     -0.5} {0 .5 .1 .5 .1 -.5 0 -.5} 0} width 5 offset 0"
     primer_bind     complement(454..463)
                     /PCR_conditions="primer
                     sequence:TGATCAGTGATGTAACTACTCACGAGTACCgcgagcggtatcagctcac
                     t"
                     /locus_tag="17904(1)"
                     /label="17904(1)"
                     /ApEinfo_label="17904"
                     /ApEinfo_fwdcolor="#14c0bd"
                     /ApEinfo_revcolor="#4ec02b"
                     /ApEinfo_graphicformat="arrow_data {{0 0.5 0 1 2 0 0 -1 0
                     -0.5} {0 .5 .1 .5 .1 -.5 0 -.5} 0} width 5 offset 0"
     primer_bind     complement(3330..3351)
                     /PCR_conditions="primer
                     sequence:TCAACTGGCCTTCTAGTTGTTCCTCAAGCTagtgagcgcaacgcaatta
                     atg"
                     /locus_tag="16564"
                     /label="16564"
                     /ApEinfo_label="16564"
                     /ApEinfo_fwdcolor="#14c0bd"
                     /ApEinfo_revcolor="#4ec02b"
                     /ApEinfo_graphicformat="arrow_data {{0 0.5 0 1 2 0 0 -1 0
                     -0.5} {0 .5 .1 .5 .1 -.5 0 -.5} 0} width 5 offset 0"
     primer_bind     complement(3330..3351)
                     /PCR_conditions="primer
                     sequence:TCTATGTGTTTCTTCCTATAAACCAAAGCTagtgagcgcaacgcaatta
                     atg"
                     /locus_tag="16562"
                     /label="16562"
                     /ApEinfo_label="16562"
                     /ApEinfo_fwdcolor="#14c0bd"
                     /ApEinfo_revcolor="#4ec02b"
                     /ApEinfo_graphicformat="arrow_data {{0 0.5 0 1 2 0 0 -1 0
                     -0.5} {0 .5 .1 .5 .1 -.5 0 -.5} 0} width 5 offset 0"
     primer_bind     3381..3406
                     /PCR_conditions="primer
                     sequence:CCAGTTGAATTCCATTAAAATGTAGAAGCTagctgcattaatgaatcgg
                     ccaa"
                     /locus_tag="16563"
                     /label="16563"
                     /ApEinfo_label="16563"
                     /ApEinfo_fwdcolor="#14c0bd"
                     /ApEinfo_revcolor="#4ec02b"
                     /ApEinfo_graphicformat="arrow_data {{0 0.5 0 1 2 0 0 -1 0
                     -0.5} {0 .5 .1 .5 .1 -.5 0 -.5} 0} width 5 offset 0"
     primer_bind     3381..3406
                     /PCR_conditions="primer
                     sequence:ATTCAGCACAAACAGCACCTCCTGGAAGCTagctgcattaatgaatcgg
                     ccaa"
                     /locus_tag="16561"
                     /label="16561"
                     /ApEinfo_label="16561"
                     /ApEinfo_fwdcolor="#14c0bd"
                     /ApEinfo_revcolor="#4ec02b"
                     /ApEinfo_graphicformat="arrow_data {{0 0.5 0 1 2 0 0 -1 0
                     -0.5} {0 .5 .1 .5 .1 -.5 0 -.5} 0} width 5 offset 0"
     primer_bind     complement(198..212)
                     /PCR_conditions="primer
                     sequence:ctgtatagggatccgAGTAGATATATTGCCATAGTTGGccaattcgccc
                     tata"
                     /locus_tag="15936"
                     /label="15936"
                     /ApEinfo_label="15936"
                     /ApEinfo_fwdcolor="#14c0bd"
                     /ApEinfo_revcolor="#4ec02b"
                     /ApEinfo_graphicformat="arrow_data {{0 0.5 0 1 2 0 0 -1 0
                     -0.5} {0 .5 .1 .5 .1 -.5 0 -.5} 0} width 5 offset 0"
     primer_bind     complement(198..212)
                     /PCR_conditions="primer
                     sequence:ctgtatagggatccgCTTTATATGTCTTATATGTAAGGccaattcgccc
                     tata"
                     /locus_tag="15932"
                     /label="15932"
                     /ApEinfo_label="15932"
                     /ApEinfo_fwdcolor="#14c0bd"
                     /ApEinfo_revcolor="#4ec02b"
                     /ApEinfo_graphicformat="arrow_data {{0 0.5 0 1 2 0 0 -1 0
                     -0.5} {0 .5 .1 .5 .1 -.5 0 -.5} 0} width 5 offset 0"
     primer_bind     complement(3238..3261)
                     /PCR_conditions="primer
                     sequence:CCTTCATCCGCGTGGAACCTTCCCATGGTTattgtgagcggataacaat
                     ttcac"
                     /locus_tag="17883"
                     /label="17883"
                     /ApEinfo_label="17883"
                     /ApEinfo_fwdcolor="#14c0bd"
                     /ApEinfo_revcolor="#4ec02b"
                     /ApEinfo_graphicformat="arrow_data {{0 0.5 0 1 2 0 0 -1 0
                     -0.5} {0 .5 .1 .5 .1 -.5 0 -.5} 0} width 5 offset 0"
     primer_bind     complement(3238..3261)
                     /PCR_conditions="primer
                     sequence:AGGTCTGCAGCAATGCCATTGCCACCACGTattgtgagcggataacaat
                     ttcac"
                     /locus_tag="17881"
                     /label="17881"
                     /ApEinfo_label="17881"
                     /ApEinfo_fwdcolor="#14c0bd"
                     /ApEinfo_revcolor="#4ec02b"
                     /ApEinfo_graphicformat="arrow_data {{0 0.5 0 1 2 0 0 -1 0
                     -0.5} {0 .5 .1 .5 .1 -.5 0 -.5} 0} width 5 offset 0"
     primer_bind     complement(3238..3261)
                     /PCR_conditions="primer
                     sequence:AGAATCTTCCCCTGCTCTGGGCCCGTCCGTattgtgagcggataacaat
                     ttcac"
                     /locus_tag="17879"
                     /label="17879"
                     /ApEinfo_label="17879"
                     /ApEinfo_fwdcolor="#14c0bd"
                     /ApEinfo_revcolor="#4ec02b"
                     /ApEinfo_graphicformat="arrow_data {{0 0.5 0 1 2 0 0 -1 0
                     -0.5} {0 .5 .1 .5 .1 -.5 0 -.5} 0} width 5 offset 0"
     primer_bind     complement(3238..3261)
                     /PCR_conditions="primer
                     sequence:GGTCCTGAGGGTTGAAGAGGAGTTTTCCGGattgtgagcggataacaat
                     ttcac"
                     /locus_tag="17877"
                     /label="17877"
                     /ApEinfo_label="17877"
                     /ApEinfo_fwdcolor="#14c0bd"
                     /ApEinfo_revcolor="#4ec02b"
                     /ApEinfo_graphicformat="arrow_data {{0 0.5 0 1 2 0 0 -1 0
                     -0.5} {0 .5 .1 .5 .1 -.5 0 -.5} 0} width 5 offset 0"
     primer_bind     complement(4202..4227)
                     /PCR_conditions="primer
                     sequence:ACCATAGGTCAGAGTAGTGACAAGTGTTGGaagatcaaaggatcttctt
                     gagatcc"
                     /locus_tag="20713"
                     /label="20713"
                     /ApEinfo_label="20713"
                     /ApEinfo_fwdcolor="#14c0bd"
                     /ApEinfo_revcolor="#4ec02b"
                     /ApEinfo_graphicformat="arrow_data {{0 0.5 0 1 2 0 0 -1 0
                     -0.5} {0 .5 .1 .5 .1 -.5 0 -.5} 0} width 5 offset 0"
     primer_bind     complement(4202..4227)
                     /PCR_conditions="primer
                     sequence:TCTGCTAGTTGAACGGAACCATCTTCAACGaagatcaaaggatcttctt
                     gagatcc"
                     /locus_tag="20711"
                     /label="20711"
                     /ApEinfo_label="20711"
                     /ApEinfo_fwdcolor="#14c0bd"
                     /ApEinfo_revcolor="#4ec02b"
                     /ApEinfo_graphicformat="arrow_data {{0 0.5 0 1 2 0 0 -1 0
                     -0.5} {0 .5 .1 .5 .1 -.5 0 -.5} 0} width 5 offset 0"
     primer_bind     complement(4202..4227)
                     /PCR_conditions="primer
                     sequence:ACTCTTGAAAAAGTCATGCCGTTTCATGTGaagatcaaaggatcttctt
                     gagatcc"
                     /locus_tag="20709"
                     /label="20709"
                     /ApEinfo_label="20709"
                     /ApEinfo_fwdcolor="#14c0bd"
                     /ApEinfo_revcolor="#4ec02b"
                     /ApEinfo_graphicformat="arrow_data {{0 0.5 0 1 2 0 0 -1 0
                     -0.5} {0 .5 .1 .5 .1 -.5 0 -.5} 0} width 5 offset 0"
     primer_bind     complement(4202..4227)
                     /PCR_conditions="primer
                     sequence:GAGAAGGGCCGTCCCGCCCGCTCACCTGTGaagatcaaaggatcttctt
                     gagatcc"
                     /locus_tag="20707"
                     /label="20707"
                     /ApEinfo_label="20707"
                     /ApEinfo_fwdcolor="#14c0bd"
                     /ApEinfo_revcolor="#4ec02b"
                     /ApEinfo_graphicformat="arrow_data {{0 0.5 0 1 2 0 0 -1 0
                     -0.5} {0 .5 .1 .5 .1 -.5 0 -.5} 0} width 5 offset 0"
     primer_bind     complement(4202..4227)
                     /PCR_conditions="primer
                     sequence:GCCGCTCCCCCCCGCACAAAGGGCCCTCCCaagatcaaaggatcttctt
                     gagatcc"
                     /locus_tag="20705"
                     /label="20705"
                     /ApEinfo_label="20705"
                     /ApEinfo_fwdcolor="#14c0bd"
                     /ApEinfo_revcolor="#4ec02b"
                     /ApEinfo_graphicformat="arrow_data {{0 0.5 0 1 2 0 0 -1 0
                     -0.5} {0 .5 .1 .5 .1 -.5 0 -.5} 0} width 5 offset 0"
     primer_bind     complement(4202..4227)
                     /PCR_conditions="primer
                     sequence:GTTTAAACGCTAGGGCCGCGCTCCCCTCGCaagatcaaaggatcttctt
                     gagatcc"
                     /locus_tag="20703"
                     /label="20703"
                     /ApEinfo_label="20703"
                     /ApEinfo_fwdcolor="#14c0bd"
                     /ApEinfo_revcolor="#4ec02b"
                     /ApEinfo_graphicformat="arrow_data {{0 0.5 0 1 2 0 0 -1 0
                     -0.5} {0 .5 .1 .5 .1 -.5 0 -.5} 0} width 5 offset 0"
     primer_bind     complement(4202..4227)
                     /PCR_conditions="primer
                     sequence:TCCATTCACACCTACCTGTGGCGTCGCCAGaagatcaaaggatcttctt
                     gagatcc"
                     /locus_tag="20264"
                     /label="20264"
                     /ApEinfo_label="20264"
                     /ApEinfo_fwdcolor="#14c0bd"
                     /ApEinfo_revcolor="#4ec02b"
                     /ApEinfo_graphicformat="arrow_data {{0 0.5 0 1 2 0 0 -1 0
                     -0.5} {0 .5 .1 .5 .1 -.5 0 -.5} 0} width 5 offset 0"
     primer_bind     complement(4202..4239)
                     /PCR_conditions="primer
                     sequence:acccacaccttgccgatgtcgagcccgacgaagatcaaaggatcttctt
                     gagatcc"
                     /locus_tag="20253"
                     /label="20253"
                     /ApEinfo_label="20253"
                     /ApEinfo_fwdcolor="#14c0bd"
                     /ApEinfo_revcolor="#4ec02b"
                     /ApEinfo_graphicformat="arrow_data {{0 0.5 0 1 2 0 0 -1 0
                     -0.5} {0 .5 .1 .5 .1 -.5 0 -.5} 0} width 5 offset 0"
     primer_bind     complement(4202..4227)
                     /PCR_conditions="primer
                     sequence:TCCACCTTCTTCTTCTATTCCTTCGGGCCTaagatcaaaggatcttctt
                     gagatcc"
                     /locus_tag="20246"
                     /label="20246"
                     /ApEinfo_label="20246"
                     /ApEinfo_fwdcolor="#14c0bd"
                     /ApEinfo_revcolor="#4ec02b"
                     /ApEinfo_graphicformat="arrow_data {{0 0.5 0 1 2 0 0 -1 0
                     -0.5} {0 .5 .1 .5 .1 -.5 0 -.5} 0} width 5 offset 0"
     primer_bind     complement(4202..4227)
                     /PCR_conditions="primer
                     sequence:TCCATTCACACCTACCTGTGGCGTCGCCAGaagatcaaaggatcttctt
                     gagatcc"
                     /locus_tag="20214"
                     /label="20214"
                     /ApEinfo_label="20214"
                     /ApEinfo_fwdcolor="#14c0bd"
                     /ApEinfo_revcolor="#4ec02b"
                     /ApEinfo_graphicformat="arrow_data {{0 0.5 0 1 2 0 0 -1 0
                     -0.5} {0 .5 .1 .5 .1 -.5 0 -.5} 0} width 5 offset 0"
     primer_bind     complement(4202..4227)
                     /PCR_conditions="primer
                     sequence:ATGGTGTCAGTGATCACCATGGAGTTTCCCaagatcaaaggatcttctt
                     gagatcc"
                     /locus_tag="20206"
                     /label="20206"
                     /ApEinfo_label="20206"
                     /ApEinfo_fwdcolor="#14c0bd"
                     /ApEinfo_revcolor="#4ec02b"
                     /ApEinfo_graphicformat="arrow_data {{0 0.5 0 1 2 0 0 -1 0
                     -0.5} {0 .5 .1 .5 .1 -.5 0 -.5} 0} width 5 offset 0"
     primer_bind     complement(4202..4227)
                     /PCR_conditions="primer
                     sequence:TGCCTACTGCGCCAGGCTTGTCGTCCCCTTaagatcaaaggatcttctt
                     gagatcc"
                     /locus_tag="20194"
                     /label="20194"
                     /ApEinfo_label="20194"
                     /ApEinfo_fwdcolor="#14c0bd"
                     /ApEinfo_revcolor="#4ec02b"
                     /ApEinfo_graphicformat="arrow_data {{0 0.5 0 1 2 0 0 -1 0
                     -0.5} {0 .5 .1 .5 .1 -.5 0 -.5} 0} width 5 offset 0"
     primer_bind     complement(4202..4227)
                     /PCR_conditions="primer
                     sequence:ttcttctattccttcgggcctgtcgggtccaagatcaaaggatcttctt
                     gagatcc"
                     /locus_tag="20191"
                     /label="20191"
                     /ApEinfo_label="20191"
                     /ApEinfo_fwdcolor="#14c0bd"
                     /ApEinfo_revcolor="#4ec02b"
                     /ApEinfo_graphicformat="arrow_data {{0 0.5 0 1 2 0 0 -1 0
                     -0.5} {0 .5 .1 .5 .1 -.5 0 -.5} 0} width 5 offset 0"
     primer_bind     complement(4202..4227)
                     /PCR_conditions="primer
                     sequence:TGGACACTCACATCCTCACCCATTCCCACCaagatcaaaggatcttctt
                     gagatcc"
                     /locus_tag="20172"
                     /label="20172"
                     /ApEinfo_label="20172"
                     /ApEinfo_fwdcolor="#14c0bd"
                     /ApEinfo_revcolor="#4ec02b"
                     /ApEinfo_graphicformat="arrow_data {{0 0.5 0 1 2 0 0 -1 0
                     -0.5} {0 .5 .1 .5 .1 -.5 0 -.5} 0} width 5 offset 0"
     primer_bind     complement(4202..4227)
                     /PCR_conditions="primer
                     sequence:ATCCTTGCTGGCTGCAGAATAGCAGCGGGTaagatcaaaggatcttctt
                     gagatcc"
                     /locus_tag="20165"
                     /label="20165"
                     /ApEinfo_label="20165"
                     /ApEinfo_fwdcolor="#14c0bd"
                     /ApEinfo_revcolor="#4ec02b"
                     /ApEinfo_graphicformat="arrow_data {{0 0.5 0 1 2 0 0 -1 0
                     -0.5} {0 .5 .1 .5 .1 -.5 0 -.5} 0} width 5 offset 0"
     primer_bind     complement(4202..4227)
                     /PCR_conditions="primer
                     sequence:TCATGGGAAGTGGGCTGGTGAGGGCCTGCTaagatcaaaggatcttctt
                     gagatcc"
                     /locus_tag="20158"
                     /label="20158"
                     /ApEinfo_label="20158"
                     /ApEinfo_fwdcolor="#14c0bd"
                     /ApEinfo_revcolor="#4ec02b"
                     /ApEinfo_graphicformat="arrow_data {{0 0.5 0 1 2 0 0 -1 0
                     -0.5} {0 .5 .1 .5 .1 -.5 0 -.5} 0} width 5 offset 0"
     primer_bind     complement(4202..4227)
                     /PCR_conditions="primer
                     sequence:AGGCGTCTATGGGCAGCACTGCCCCCCATGaagatcaaaggatcttctt
                     gagatcc"
                     /locus_tag="20151"
                     /label="20151"
                     /ApEinfo_label="20151"
                     /ApEinfo_fwdcolor="#14c0bd"
                     /ApEinfo_revcolor="#4ec02b"
                     /ApEinfo_graphicformat="arrow_data {{0 0.5 0 1 2 0 0 -1 0
                     -0.5} {0 .5 .1 .5 .1 -.5 0 -.5} 0} width 5 offset 0"
     primer_bind     complement(4202..4247)
                     /PCR_conditions="primer
                     sequence:CGCCGAGGAGCGGCATCTGTCCCGTTTCCCaagatcaaaggatcttctt
                     gagatcc"
                     /locus_tag="20143"
                     /label="20143"
                     /ApEinfo_label="20143"
                     /ApEinfo_fwdcolor="#14c0bd"
                     /ApEinfo_revcolor="#4ec02b"
                     /ApEinfo_graphicformat="arrow_data {{0 0.5 0 1 2 0 0 -1 0
                     -0.5} {0 .5 .1 .5 .1 -.5 0 -.5} 0} width 5 offset 0"
     primer_bind     complement(4202..4228)
                     /PCR_conditions="primer
                     sequence:aattgcgttgcgctcactgcccgctttccaaagatcaaaggatcttctt
                     gagatcc"
                     /locus_tag="20203"
                     /label="20203"
                     /ApEinfo_label="20203"
                     /ApEinfo_fwdcolor="#14c0bd"
                     /ApEinfo_revcolor="#4ec02b"
                     /ApEinfo_graphicformat="arrow_data {{0 0.5 0 1 2 0 0 -1 0
                     -0.5} {0 .5 .1 .5 .1 -.5 0 -.5} 0} width 5 offset 0"
     primer_bind     complement(4202..4228)
                     /PCR_conditions="primer
                     sequence:aattgcgttgcgctcactgcccgctttccaaagatcaaaggatcttctt
                     gagatcc"
                     /locus_tag="20201"
                     /label="20201"
                     /ApEinfo_label="20201"
                     /ApEinfo_fwdcolor="#14c0bd"
                     /ApEinfo_revcolor="#4ec02b"
                     /ApEinfo_graphicformat="arrow_data {{0 0.5 0 1 2 0 0 -1 0
                     -0.5} {0 .5 .1 .5 .1 -.5 0 -.5} 0} width 5 offset 0"
     primer_bind     complement(4202..4229)
                     /PCR_conditions="primer
                     sequence:cacagctcactgcagcctccactacctcaaaagatcaaaggatcttctt
                     gagatcc"
                     /locus_tag="20236"
                     /label="20236"
                     /ApEinfo_label="20236"
                     /ApEinfo_fwdcolor="#14c0bd"
                     /ApEinfo_revcolor="#4ec02b"
                     /ApEinfo_graphicformat="arrow_data {{0 0.5 0 1 2 0 0 -1 0
                     -0.5} {0 .5 .1 .5 .1 -.5 0 -.5} 0} width 5 offset 0"
     primer_bind     complement(4202..4231)
                     /PCR_conditions="primer
                     sequence:cagctcagggcactgtggggatatccagagaagatcaaaggatcttctt
                     gagatcc"
                     /locus_tag="20238"
                     /label="20238"
                     /ApEinfo_label="20238"
                     /ApEinfo_fwdcolor="#14c0bd"
                     /ApEinfo_revcolor="#4ec02b"
                     /ApEinfo_graphicformat="arrow_data {{0 0.5 0 1 2 0 0 -1 0
                     -0.5} {0 .5 .1 .5 .1 -.5 0 -.5} 0} width 5 offset 0"
     primer_bind     complement(4202..4231)
                     /PCR_conditions="primer
                     sequence:acatgacccatccacattgggaagccagaaaagatcaaaggatcttctt
                     gagatcc"
                     /locus_tag="20234"
                     /label="20234"
                     /ApEinfo_label="20234"
                     /ApEinfo_fwdcolor="#14c0bd"
                     /ApEinfo_revcolor="#4ec02b"
                     /ApEinfo_graphicformat="arrow_data {{0 0.5 0 1 2 0 0 -1 0
                     -0.5} {0 .5 .1 .5 .1 -.5 0 -.5} 0} width 5 offset 0"
     primer_bind     3608..3629
                     /PCR_conditions="primer
                     sequence:TGCCACCTGACGTATcgataccggtGCTAGCgacgtcttgctggcgttt
                     ttccata"
                     /locus_tag="14442"
                     /label="14442"
                     /ApEinfo_label="14442"
                     /ApEinfo_fwdcolor="#14c0bd"
                     /ApEinfo_revcolor="#4ec02b"
                     /ApEinfo_graphicformat="arrow_data {{0 0.5 0 1 2 0 0 -1 0
                     -0.5} {0 .5 .1 .5 .1 -.5 0 -.5} 0} width 5 offset 0"
     primer_bind     complement(5694..5714)
                     /PCR_conditions="primer
                     sequence:ttctagACGTGAATTCGTCGACagatctGCGGCCGCccgagatagggtt
                     gagtgttg"
                     /locus_tag="14435"
                     /label="14435"
                     /ApEinfo_label="14435"
                     /ApEinfo_fwdcolor="#14c0bd"
                     /ApEinfo_revcolor="#4ec02b"
                     /ApEinfo_graphicformat="arrow_data {{0 0.5 0 1 2 0 0 -1 0
                     -0.5} {0 .5 .1 .5 .1 -.5 0 -.5} 0} width 5 offset 0"
     primer_bind     complement(4201..4237)
                     /PCR_conditions="primer
                     sequence:TGCTCCCCAGATCTTCTCAATGCTCCCCGGaagatcaaaggatcttctt
                     gagatcct"
                     /locus_tag="20137"
                     /label="20137"
                     /ApEinfo_label="20137"
                     /ApEinfo_fwdcolor="#14c0bd"
                     /ApEinfo_revcolor="#4ec02b"
                     /ApEinfo_graphicformat="arrow_data {{0 0.5 0 1 2 0 0 -1 0
                     -0.5} {0 .5 .1 .5 .1 -.5 0 -.5} 0} width 5 offset 0"
     primer_bind     complement(5324..5347)
                     /PCR_conditions="primer
                     sequence:ttctagACGTGAATTCGTCGACagatctGCGGCCGCgcggaacccctat
                     ttgtttatt"
                     /locus_tag="14443"
                     /label="14443"
                     /ApEinfo_label="14443"
                     /ApEinfo_fwdcolor="#14c0bd"
                     /ApEinfo_revcolor="#4ec02b"
                     /ApEinfo_graphicformat="arrow_data {{0 0.5 0 1 2 0 0 -1 0
                     -0.5} {0 .5 .1 .5 .1 -.5 0 -.5} 0} width 5 offset 0"
     primer_bind     4368..4390
                     /PCR_conditions="primer
                     sequence:TGCCACCTGACGTATcgataccggtGCTAGCgacgtcttggtctgacag
                     ttaccaatgc"
                     /locus_tag="14434"
                     /label="14434"
                     /ApEinfo_label="14434"
                     /ApEinfo_fwdcolor="#14c0bd"
                     /ApEinfo_revcolor="#4ec02b"
                     /ApEinfo_graphicformat="arrow_data {{0 0.5 0 1 2 0 0 -1 0
                     -0.5} {0 .5 .1 .5 .1 -.5 0 -.5} 0} width 5 offset 0"
     primer_bind     4111..4131
                     /PCR_conditions="primer
                     sequence:AATGATACGGCGACCACCGAACACTCTTTCCCTACACGACGCTCTTCCG
                     ATCTAAGAGTTGGTAGCTCTTGATC"
                     /locus_tag="6467"
                     /label="6467"
                     /ApEinfo_label="6467"
                     /ApEinfo_fwdcolor="#14c0bd"
                     /ApEinfo_revcolor="#4ec02b"
                     /ApEinfo_graphicformat="arrow_data {{0 0.5 0 1 2 0 0 -1 0
                     -0.5} {0 .5 .1 .5 .1 -.5 0 -.5} 0} width 5 offset 0"
     primer_bind     4111..4131
                     /PCR_conditions="primer
                     sequence:AATGATACGGCGACCACCGAACACTCTTTCCCTACACGACGCTCTTCCG
                     ATCTGTAAGAGTTGGTAGCTCTTGATC"
                     /locus_tag="6957"
                     /label="6957"
                     /ApEinfo_label="6957"
                     /ApEinfo_fwdcolor="#14c0bd"
                     /ApEinfo_revcolor="#4ec02b"
                     /ApEinfo_graphicformat="arrow_data {{0 0.5 0 1 2 0 0 -1 0
                     -0.5} {0 .5 .1 .5 .1 -.5 0 -.5} 0} width 5 offset 0"
     primer_bind     4111..4131
                     /PCR_conditions="primer
                     sequence:AATGATACGGCGACCACCGAACACTCTTTCCCTACACGACGCTCTTCCG
                     ATCTCCAAGAGTTGGTAGCTCTTGATC"
                     /locus_tag="6956"
                     /label="6956"
                     /ApEinfo_label="6956"
                     /ApEinfo_fwdcolor="#14c0bd"
                     /ApEinfo_revcolor="#4ec02b"
                     /ApEinfo_graphicformat="arrow_data {{0 0.5 0 1 2 0 0 -1 0
                     -0.5} {0 .5 .1 .5 .1 -.5 0 -.5} 0} width 5 offset 0"
     primer_bind     4111..4131
                     /PCR_conditions="primer
                     sequence:AATGATACGGCGACCACCGAACACTCTTTCCCTACACGACGCTCTTCCG
                     ATCTCGAAGAGTTGGTAGCTCTTGATC"
                     /locus_tag="6955"
                     /label="6955"
                     /ApEinfo_label="6955"
                     /ApEinfo_fwdcolor="#14c0bd"
                     /ApEinfo_revcolor="#4ec02b"
                     /ApEinfo_graphicformat="arrow_data {{0 0.5 0 1 2 0 0 -1 0
                     -0.5} {0 .5 .1 .5 .1 -.5 0 -.5} 0} width 5 offset 0"
     primer_bind     4111..4131
                     /PCR_conditions="primer
                     sequence:AATGATACGGCGACCACCGAACACTCTTTCCCTACACGACGCTCTTCCG
                     ATCTCTAAGAGTTGGTAGCTCTTGATC"
                     /locus_tag="6954"
                     /label="6954"
                     /ApEinfo_label="6954"
                     /ApEinfo_fwdcolor="#14c0bd"
                     /ApEinfo_revcolor="#4ec02b"
                     /ApEinfo_graphicformat="arrow_data {{0 0.5 0 1 2 0 0 -1 0
                     -0.5} {0 .5 .1 .5 .1 -.5 0 -.5} 0} width 5 offset 0"
     primer_bind     4111..4131
                     /PCR_conditions="primer
                     sequence:AATGATACGGCGACCACCGAACACTCTTTCCCTACACGACGCTCTTCCG
                     ATCTTCAAGAGTTGGTAGCTCTTGATC"
                     /locus_tag="6953"
                     /label="6953"
                     /ApEinfo_label="6953"
                     /ApEinfo_fwdcolor="#14c0bd"
                     /ApEinfo_revcolor="#4ec02b"
                     /ApEinfo_graphicformat="arrow_data {{0 0.5 0 1 2 0 0 -1 0
                     -0.5} {0 .5 .1 .5 .1 -.5 0 -.5} 0} width 5 offset 0"
     primer_bind     4111..4131
                     /PCR_conditions="primer
                     sequence:AATGATACGGCGACCACCGAACACTCTTTCCCTACACGACGCTCTTCCG
                     ATCTTGAAGAGTTGGTAGCTCTTGATC"
                     /locus_tag="6952"
                     /label="6952"
                     /ApEinfo_label="6952"
                     /ApEinfo_fwdcolor="#14c0bd"
                     /ApEinfo_revcolor="#4ec02b"
                     /ApEinfo_graphicformat="arrow_data {{0 0.5 0 1 2 0 0 -1 0
                     -0.5} {0 .5 .1 .5 .1 -.5 0 -.5} 0} width 5 offset 0"
     primer_bind     4111..4131
                     /PCR_conditions="primer
                     sequence:AATGATACGGCGACCACCGAACACTCTTTCCCTACACGACGCTCTTCCG
                     ATCTTTAAGAGTTGGTAGCTCTTGATC"
                     /locus_tag="6951"
                     /label="6951"
                     /ApEinfo_label="6951"
                     /ApEinfo_fwdcolor="#14c0bd"
                     /ApEinfo_revcolor="#4ec02b"
                     /ApEinfo_graphicformat="arrow_data {{0 0.5 0 1 2 0 0 -1 0
                     -0.5} {0 .5 .1 .5 .1 -.5 0 -.5} 0} width 5 offset 0"
     primer_bind     5418..5451
                     /PCR_conditions="primer
                     sequence:AGGGTGATGGTTCACGTAGTGGGTGCCAGGGCGTGCCCTTGGGCTCCCC
                     GGGCGCGCACGTAGTGGGCCATCGCCCT"
                     /locus_tag="11510"
                     /label="11510"
                     /ApEinfo_label="11510"
                     /ApEinfo_fwdcolor="#14c0bd"
                     /ApEinfo_revcolor="#4ec02b"
                     /ApEinfo_graphicformat="arrow_data {{0 0.5 0 1 2 0 0 -1 0
                     -0.5} {0 .5 .1 .5 .1 -.5 0 -.5} 0} width 5 offset 0"
     primer_bind     5589..5621
                     /PCR_conditions="primer
                     sequence:AGGGTGATGGTTCACGTAGTGGGTGCCAGGGCGTGCCCTTGGGCTCCCC
                     GGGCGCGCACGTAGTGGGCCATCGCCCT"
                     /locus_tag="11510(1)"
                     /label="11510(1)"
                     /ApEinfo_label="11510"
                     /ApEinfo_fwdcolor="#14c0bd"
                     /ApEinfo_revcolor="#4ec02b"
                     /ApEinfo_graphicformat="arrow_data {{0 0.5 0 1 2 0 0 -1 0
                     -0.5} {0 .5 .1 .5 .1 -.5 0 -.5} 0} width 5 offset 0"
     primer_bind     complement(5589..5622)
                     /PCR_conditions="primer
                     sequence:AGGGTGATGGTTCACGTAGTGGGTGCCAGGGCGTGCCCTTGGGCTCCCC
                     GGGCGCGCACGTAGTGGGCCATCGCCCT"
                     /locus_tag="11510(2)"
                     /label="11510(2)"
                     /ApEinfo_label="11510"
                     /ApEinfo_fwdcolor="#14c0bd"
                     /ApEinfo_revcolor="#4ec02b"
                     /ApEinfo_graphicformat="arrow_data {{0 0.5 0 1 2 0 0 -1 0
                     -0.5} {0 .5 .1 .5 .1 -.5 0 -.5} 0} width 5 offset 0"
     primer_bind     complement(5589..5621)
                     /PCR_conditions="primer
                     sequence:AGGGCGATGGCCCACTACGTGCGCGCCCGGGGAGCCCAAGGGCACGCCC
                     TGGCACCCACTACGTGAACCATCACCCT"
                     /locus_tag="11509"
                     /label="11509"
                     /ApEinfo_label="11509"
                     /ApEinfo_fwdcolor="#14c0bd"
                     /ApEinfo_revcolor="#4ec02b"
                     /ApEinfo_graphicformat="arrow_data {{0 0.5 0 1 2 0 0 -1 0
                     -0.5} {0 .5 .1 .5 .1 -.5 0 -.5} 0} width 5 offset 0"
     primer_bind     3608..3629
                     /PCR_conditions="primer
                     sequence:AACTCATCAATGTATCTTAAgaagttcctattctctagaaagtatagga
                     acttcaccggtGCTAGCgacgtcttgctggcgtttttccata"
                     /locus_tag="20557"
                     /label="20557"
                     /ApEinfo_label="20557"
                     /ApEinfo_fwdcolor="#14c0bd"
                     /ApEinfo_revcolor="#4ec02b"
                     /ApEinfo_graphicformat="arrow_data {{0 0.5 0 1 2 0 0 -1 0
                     -0.5} {0 .5 .1 .5 .1 -.5 0 -.5} 0} width 5 offset 0"
     primer_bind     3603..3635
                     /PCR_conditions="primer
                     sequence:CATCAATGTATCTTAACGCGATAACTTCGTATAGgATACtTTATACGAA
                     GTTATGATATCAGGCCTCTTAAGttgctggcgtttttccataggctcc"
                     /locus_tag="20562"
                     /label="20562"
                     /ApEinfo_label="20562"
                     /ApEinfo_fwdcolor="#14c0bd"
                     /ApEinfo_revcolor="#4ec02b"
                     /ApEinfo_graphicformat="arrow_data {{0 0.5 0 1 2 0 0 -1 0
                     -0.5} {0 .5 .1 .5 .1 -.5 0 -.5} 0} width 5 offset 0"
     primer_bind     5004..5023
                     /PCR_conditions="primer sequence:ATAATACCGCGCCACATAGC"
                     /note="Ampicillin resistance gene, reverse primer"
                     /locus_tag="Amp-R"
                     /label="Amp-R"
                     /ApEinfo_label="Amp-R"
                     /ApEinfo_fwdcolor="#14c0bd"
                     /ApEinfo_revcolor="#4ec02b"
                     /ApEinfo_graphicformat="arrow_data {{0 0.5 0 1 2 0 0 -1 0
                     -0.5} {0 .5 .1 .5 .1 -.5 0 -.5} 0} width 5 offset 0"
     primer_bind     5670..5691
                     /PCR_conditions="primer sequence:GTGGACTCTTGTTCCAAACTGG"
                     /note="F1 origin, forward primer"
                     /locus_tag="F1ori-F"
                     /label="F1ori-F"
                     /ApEinfo_label="F1ori-F"
                     /ApEinfo_fwdcolor="#14c0bd"
                     /ApEinfo_revcolor="#4ec02b"
                     /ApEinfo_graphicformat="arrow_data {{0 0.5 0 1 2 0 0 -1 0
                     -0.5} {0 .5 .1 .5 .1 -.5 0 -.5} 0} width 5 offset 0"
     primer_bind     complement(5460..5479)
                     /PCR_conditions="primer sequence:AGGGAAGAAAGCGAAAGGAG"
                     /note="F1 origin, reverse primer"
                     /locus_tag="F1ori-R"
                     /label="F1ori-R"
                     /ApEinfo_label="F1ori-R"
                     /ApEinfo_fwdcolor="#14c0bd"
                     /ApEinfo_revcolor="#4ec02b"
                     /ApEinfo_graphicformat="arrow_data {{0 0.5 0 1 2 0 0 -1 0
                     -0.5} {0 .5 .1 .5 .1 -.5 0 -.5} 0} width 5 offset 0"
     primer_bind     complement(3451..3468)
                     /PCR_conditions="primer sequence:AGCGAGTCAGTGAGCGAG"
                     /note="L4440 vector, forward primer"
                     /locus_tag="L4440"
                     /label="L4440"
                     /ApEinfo_label="L4440"
                     /ApEinfo_fwdcolor="#14c0bd"
                     /ApEinfo_revcolor="#4ec02b"
                     /ApEinfo_graphicformat="arrow_data {{0 0.5 0 1 2 0 0 -1 0
                     -0.5} {0 .5 .1 .5 .1 -.5 0 -.5} 0} width 5 offset 0"
     primer_bind     158..175
                     /PCR_conditions="primer sequence:TGTAAAACGACGGCCAGT"
                     /note="In lacZ gene. Also called M13-F20 or M13 (-21)
                     Forward"
                     /locus_tag="M13 Forward"
                     /label="M13 Forward"
                     /ApEinfo_label="M13 Forward"
                     /ApEinfo_fwdcolor="#14c0bd"
                     /ApEinfo_revcolor="#4ec02b"
                     /ApEinfo_graphicformat="arrow_data {{0 0.5 0 1 2 0 0 -1 0
                     -0.5} {0 .5 .1 .5 .1 -.5 0 -.5} 0} width 5 offset 0"
     primer_bind     complement(3220..3236)
                     /PCR_conditions="primer sequence:CAGGAAACAGCTATGAC"
                     /note="In lacZ gene. Also called M13-rev"
                     /locus_tag="M13 Reverse"
                     /label="M13 Reverse"
                     /ApEinfo_label="M13 Reverse"
                     /ApEinfo_fwdcolor="#14c0bd"
                     /ApEinfo_revcolor="#4ec02b"
                     /ApEinfo_graphicformat="arrow_data {{0 0.5 0 1 2 0 0 -1 0
                     -0.5} {0 .5 .1 .5 .1 -.5 0 -.5} 0} width 5 offset 0"
     primer_bind     144..166
                     /PCR_conditions="primer sequence:CCCAGTCACGACGTTGTAAAACG"
                     /note="In lacZ gene"
                     /locus_tag="M13/pUC Forward"
                     /label="M13/pUC Forward"
                     /ApEinfo_label="M13/pUC Forward"
                     /ApEinfo_fwdcolor="#14c0bd"
                     /ApEinfo_revcolor="#4ec02b"
                     /ApEinfo_graphicformat="arrow_data {{0 0.5 0 1 2 0 0 -1 0
                     -0.5} {0 .5 .1 .5 .1 -.5 0 -.5} 0} width 5 offset 0"
     primer_bind     complement(3233..3255)
                     /PCR_conditions="primer sequence:AGCGGATAACAATTTCACACAGG"
                     /note="In lacZ gene"
                     /locus_tag="M13/pUC Reverse"
                     /label="M13/pUC Reverse"
                     /ApEinfo_label="M13/pUC Reverse"
                     /ApEinfo_fwdcolor="#14c0bd"
                     /ApEinfo_revcolor="#4ec02b"
                     /ApEinfo_graphicformat="arrow_data {{0 0.5 0 1 2 0 0 -1 0
                     -0.5} {0 .5 .1 .5 .1 -.5 0 -.5} 0} width 5 offset 0"
     primer_bind     complement(3702..3721)
                     /PCR_conditions="primer sequence:GGGAAACGCCTGGTATCTTT"
                     /note="pBR322 origin, forward primer"
                     /locus_tag="pBR322ori-F"
                     /label="pBR322ori-F"
                     /ApEinfo_label="pBR322ori-F"
                     /ApEinfo_fwdcolor="#14c0bd"
                     /ApEinfo_revcolor="#4ec02b"
                     /ApEinfo_graphicformat="arrow_data {{0 0.5 0 1 2 0 0 -1 0
                     -0.5} {0 .5 .1 .5 .1 -.5 0 -.5} 0} width 5 offset 0"
     primer_bind     complement(3181..3201)
                     /PCR_conditions="primer sequence:GCAATTAACCCTCACTAAAGG"
                     /note="T3 promoter, forward primer"
                     /locus_tag="T3"
                     /label="T3"
                     /ApEinfo_label="T3"
                     /ApEinfo_fwdcolor="#14c0bd"
                     /ApEinfo_revcolor="#4ec02b"
                     /ApEinfo_graphicformat="arrow_data {{0 0.5 0 1 2 0 0 -1 0
                     -0.5} {0 .5 .1 .5 .1 -.5 0 -.5} 0} width 5 offset 0"
     primer_bind     185..204
                     /PCR_conditions="primer sequence:TAATACGACTCACTATAGGG"
                     /note="T7 promoter, forward primer"
                     /locus_tag="T7"
                     /label="T7"
                     /ApEinfo_label="T7"
                     /ApEinfo_fwdcolor="#14c0bd"
                     /ApEinfo_revcolor="#4ec02b"
                     /ApEinfo_graphicformat="arrow_data {{0 0.5 0 1 2 0 0 -1 0
                     -0.5} {0 .5 .1 .5 .1 -.5 0 -.5} 0} width 5 offset 0"
ORIGIN
        1 tattaacgct tacaatttcc attcgccatt caggctgcgc aactgttggg aagggcgatc
       61 ggtgcgggcc tcttcgctat tacgccagct ggcgaaaggg ggatgtgctg caaggcgatt
      121 aagttgggta acgccagggt tttcccagtc acgacgttgt aaaacgacgg ccagtgagcg
      181 cgcgtaatac gactcactat agggcgaatt ggagctcccc gggatccggt AGATCggcat
      241 gctgcctcac acctgtaatt ccagcacttt gggaggccaa ggtgcgtgga ttacttgagc
      301 ccaggagctc gagaccagcc tggccaacat gatgaaacca cgtctctgct aaaaatacaa
      361 aaattagcca ggcatggtgg cacgtgcctt taatcccggc tacccgggag gctgaggcat
      421 gggaatcact tgaacccagg aggtagaggt tgcagtgagc tgagattaca ccactgcact
      481 ccagcctggg taacagagtg actgtttcat ttaaaaaaaa aaaaaaaaaa GTAAATGTGT
      541 ACACAAATAT TTCTTTGTAG CTTTTGCCAA CTTTACCTTT CTCCTTTCTT TCTGAGGGTG
      601 AGGTAGGAAA TCACATGCAG AGTGAGTGTG GAAAGAGAAT AAATAACCAC GTGTTCCAAG
      661 GATCTTAAAA ATTTGCACCA AGATGTGTGT CAAAACCAAC AACATTGTAC GAGGTGCAAT
      721 CTCATGTTTT CTGCCAGCTG ACCAATATTT CTTGCTCTGT TTCCTCAGAT CAATGTAACC
      781 ACTGTGCGGG AATATCTGCC AGAAGGAGAC TTTTCAATAA TGACAGAGAT GCTCAAAAAA
      841 TTTTTGAGTT TTATGAATCT CACTGTAAGT AGCTTTTATT ACAGCTTATA TGATTTTAAA
      901 TTTATAATAC ATTGACAGTA GACATAAAAA TACTATGGCC ATAGTAAGTG GGAGCAAAAA
      961 GGGATTTTCT TTTAATTTTA ATAATCGTGT TCTATTTCTT CAAGGTAATC ATTGCATGTT
     1021 ATGGCAAATA ACTTTATCAA ACCCACAATT TAATCTCGGT GTACTTTGAT TTGTAGTGTT
     1081 CAGTTTAGTA AATCTAGAGG TAAACTTTTA TTTATACTTC TTAAAATCTG TTAAATATTA
     1141 ACTGTTACTT CCTTTCCCCT TCACCCTGCT TTCAGTGTGC TGTTGGAACA ACTGGCCAGA
     1201 AGaaggagaa gagtgcttgt cctaaagatc cagccaaacc tccggccaag gcacaagttg
     1261 tgggatggcc accggtgaga tcataccgga agaacgtgat ggtttcctgc caaaaatcaa
     1321 gcggtggccc ggaggcggcg gcgttcgtga aggtatcaat ggacggagca ccgtacttga
     1381 ggaaaatcga tttgaggatg tataaagcta gcATGgtgag caagggcgag gagctgttca
     1441 ccggggtggt gcccatcctg gtcgagctgg acggcgacgt aaacggccac aagttcagcg
     1501 tgtccggcga gggcgagggc gatgccacct acggcaagct gaccctgaag ttcatctgca
     1561 ccaccggcaa gctgcccgtg ccctggccca ccctcgtgac caccctgacc tacggcgtgc
     1621 agtgcttcag ccgctacccc gaccacatga agcagcacga cttcttcaag tccgccatgc
     1681 ccgaaggcta cgtccaggag cgcaccatct tcttcaagga cgacggcaac tacaagaccc
     1741 gcgccgaggt gaagttcgag ggcgacaccc tggtgaaccg catcgagctg aagggcatcg
     1801 acttcaagga ggacggcaac atcctggggc acaagctgga gtacaactac aacagccaca
     1861 acgtctatat catggccgac aagcagaaga acggcatcaa ggtgaacttc aagatccgcc
     1921 acaacatcga ggacggcagc gtgcagctcg ccgaccacta ccagcagaac acccccatcg
     1981 gcgacggccc cgtgctgctg cccgacaacc actacctgag cacccagtcc gccctgagca
     2041 aagaccccaa cgagaagcgc gatcacatgg tcctgctgga gttcgtgacc gccgccggga
     2101 tcactctcgg catggacgag ctgtacaaAT CTATCTCTAG AGTGATTGAA TATTTGGAAC
     2161 ATTGCTAGCT GCTTTACCTT TGCTTCAGGT GCTCGGTAAT GCTGGAGCTA TCCTTAGACA
     2221 AAGAAAAGTC AAGTCATGAA AGAAGTCCTT GAAGATATAC CAAGAACATT CATCAGTATC
     2281 ATTCGTGTTT GGATTTTTAA GGCCACCTGA TTTCTTCGTC ATGCATTCGG CATTTGCTAA
     2341 ATGACAGTTA CTACATCAAT CTGCAACTAT CAAAAATGAG GGGAAAAGGT TCAGGCTGTT
     2401 AACAATTCCA TGCAGTATTT AAATACATTT ACTTTGGCAG AGTTTATACC CTCCCCTTGT
     2461 TTTCTTGCTT TATTCTGGGC AAGTTTGAAG GGGAAAATTT GTGCTGCTGT TAGTGCAACT
     2521 GCTGTGTATG TTGAGCCACT GTTGTCATGC CAGCCAGGTG CAAAGGCAGC TTAGCTACTG
     2581 AGGTAGCGAA TGTTCTGAGG ACATTCTAGA CAACAGCTTA GTTCCTTTTT CAGGCTCATT
     2641 TGCTTTTGCT TTTTTGTTGA ATGATTCCAA TCGTAAATAA AGCTTTTAAT AATTTTGTGA
     2701 ATTTTTTGGT TGTTGTTCCC TGAACTACTG TCTATATTTA AAATTAGATG GAATCCAAAG
     2761 ATACACGGGA TTAATAGTAT ATTTTTTTAT TCTTGATTAG GTTTGGGTTA TTGAACTATT
     2821 TTTTACTTTT GAGACCACAA CCATATTCAA TATCATACCA TAATGTGTCA TAGCTATAGG
     2881 CACAAGAAAA ACAACAGTTT GAGAGAATAT TATATAAGAT GATGTGCCCT GTTAAAAGGA
     2941 GGAGGCAAAA TAGTCAAACC CAGGGTAGTT TACACTTAAT GCTAGGGAGG CTCTTAAAAC
     3001 ATTATTAGAT TTTGAGGAAA GACTCTCTAG ATATATTTTC TAATGTTCAG TACAATAAAT
     3061 ATAAGGAAGC TAAAACACCA ATGTGGAATT CCTGTTTCCA GATAACATGT ATATTCTTCT
     3121 ATAGAGTGAC AGGATCAATT GCATAAGCGC AAGATCTgat ccggtaccca gcttttgttc
     3181 cctttagtga gggttaattg cgcgcttggc gtaatcatgg tcatagctgt ttcctgtgtg
     3241 aaattgttat ccgctcacaa ttccacacaa catacgagcc ggaagcataa agtgtaaagc
     3301 ctggggtgcc taatgagtga gctaactcac attaattgcg ttgcgctcac tgcccgcttt
     3361 ccagtcggga aacctgtcgt gccagctgca ttaatgaatc ggccaacgcg cggggagagg
     3421 cggtttgcgt attgggcgct cttccgcttc ctcgctcact gactcgctgc gctcggtcgt
     3481 tcggctgcgg cgagcggtat cagctcactc aaaggcggta atacggttat ccacagaatc
     3541 aggggataac gcaggaaaga acatgtgagc aaaaggccag caaaaggcca ggaaccgtaa
     3601 aaaggccgcg ttgctggcgt ttttccatag gctccgcccc cctgacgagc atcacaaaaa
     3661 tcgacgctca agtcagaggt ggcgaaaccc gacaggacta taaagatacc aggcgtttcc
     3721 ccctggaagc tccctcgtgc gctctcctgt tccgaccctg ccgcttaccg gatacctgtc
     3781 cgcctttctc ccttcgggaa gcgtggcgct ttctcatagc tcacgctgta ggtatctcag
     3841 ttcggtgtag gtcgttcgct ccaagctggg ctgtgtgcac gaaccccccg ttcagcccga
     3901 ccgctgcgcc ttatccggta actatcgtct tgagtccaac ccggtaagac acgacttatc
     3961 gccactggca gcagccactg gtaacaggat tagcagagcg aggtatgtag gcggtgctac
     4021 agagttcttg aagtggtggc ctaactacgg ctacactaga agaacagtat ttggtatctg
     4081 cgctctgctg aagccagtta ccttcggaaa aagagttggt agctcttgat ccggcaaaca
     4141 aaccaccgct ggtagcggtg gtttttttgt ttgcaagcag cagattacgc gcagaaaaaa
     4201 aggatctcaa gaagatcctt tgatcttttc tacggggtct gacgctcagt ggaacgaaaa
     4261 ctcacgttaa gggattttgg tcatgagatt atcaaaaagg atcttcacct agatcctttt
     4321 aaattaaaaa tgaagtttta aatcaatcta aagtatatat gagtaaactt ggtctgacag
     4381 ttaccaatgc ttaatcagtg aggcacctat ctcagcgatc tgtctatttc gttcatccat
     4441 agttgcctga ctccccgtcg tgtagataac tacgatacgg gagggcttac catctggccc
     4501 cagtgctgca atgataccgc gagacccacg ctcaccggct ccagatttat cagcaataaa
     4561 ccagccagcc ggaagggccg agcgcagaag tggtcctgca actttatccg cctccatcca
     4621 gtctattaat tgttgccggg aagctagagt aagtagttcg ccagttaata gtttgcgcaa
     4681 cgttgttgcc attgctacag gcatcgtggt gtcacgctcg tcgtttggta tggcttcatt
     4741 cagctccggt tcccaacgat caaggcgagt tacatgatcc cccatgttgt gcaaaaaagc
     4801 ggttagctcc ttcggtcctc cgatcgttgt cagaagtaag ttggccgcag tgttatcact
     4861 catggttatg gcagcactgc ataattctct tactgtcatg ccatccgtaa gatgcttttc
     4921 tgtgactggt gagtactcaa ccaagtcatt ctgagaatag tgtatgcggc gaccgagttg
     4981 ctcttgcccg gcgtcaatac gggataatac cgcgccacat agcagaactt taaaagtgct
     5041 catcattgga aaacgttctt cggggcgaaa actctcaagg atcttaccgc tgttgagatc
     5101 cagttcgatg taacccactc gtgcacccaa ctgatcttca gcatctttta ctttcaccag
     5161 cgtttctggg tgagcaaaaa caggaaggca aaatgccgca aaaaagggaa taagggcgac
     5221 acggaaatgt tgaatactca tactcttcct ttttcaatat tattgaagca tttatcaggg
     5281 ttattgtctc atgagcggat acatatttga atgtatttag aaaaataaac aaataggggt
     5341 tccgcgcaca tttccccgaa aagtgccacc tgnnnnnnnn nnnnnnnnnn nnnnnnnnnn
     5401 nnnnnnnnnn nnnnnnnnnn nnnnnnnnnn nnnnnnnnnn nnnnnnnnnn nnnnnnnnnn
     5461 nnnnnnnnnn nnnnnnnnnn nnnnnnnnnn nnnnnncnnn nnnnnnnnnn nnnnnnnnnn
     5521 nnnnnnnnnn nnnnnnnnnn nnnnnnnnnn nnnnnnnnnn nnnnnnnnnn nnnnnnnnnn
     5581 nnnnnnnnan nnnnnnnnnn nnnnnnnnnn nnnnnnnnnn nnnnnnnnnn nnnnnnnncc
     5641 tttgacgttg gagtccacgt tctttaatag tggactcttg ttccaaactg gaacaacact
     5701 caaccctatc tcggtctatt cttttgattt ataagggatt ttgccgattt cggcctattg
     5761 gttaaaaaat gagctgattt aacaaaaatt taacgcgaat tttaacaaaa 
//
