# Supplementary material for: Characterization of induced cohesin loop extrusion trajectories in living cells
Source: Nat Genet. 2025 Oct 16;57(11):2785–97. doi: 10.1038/s41588-025-02358-0 (PMC12597828; doi:10.1038/s41588-025-02358-0)
Supplement: Supplementary file 5 — 1_PB-empty_TetO.gb. 2_Lenti-TetR-mcherry.gb. 3_Lenti-TetR-Mau2-puro.gb. 4_Cas9-2A-BFP.gb. 5_Rad21-AID-GFP-Blast.gb. 6_CTCF-AID-GFP.gb. 7_PDS5A-AID-GFP.gb. 8_STAG2-AID-GFP.gb. 9_WAPL-AID-GFP.gb. [file 41588_2025_2358_MOESM5_ESM.zip › GB/3_Lenti-TetR-Mau2-puro.gb]

LOCUS       Lenti-TetR-Mau2-       11009 bp DNA     circular SYN 31-MAR-2025
DEFINITION  synthetic circular DNA
ACCESSION   .
VERSION     .
KEYWORDS    .
SOURCE      synthetic DNA construct
  ORGANISM  synthetic DNA construct
REFERENCE   1  (bases 1 to 11009)
  AUTHORS   Macapp
  TITLE     Direct Submission
  JOURNAL   Exported Mar 31, 2025 from SnapGene 7.1.2
            https://www.snapgene.com
FEATURES             Location/Qualifiers
     source          1..11009
                     /mol_type="other DNA"
                     /organism="synthetic DNA construct"
     enhancer        238..617
                     /label=CMV enhancer
                     /note="human cytomegalovirus immediate early enhancer"
     promoter        619..817
                     /label=CMV promoter
                     /note="human cytomegalovirus (CMV) immediate early 
                     promoter"
     LTR             835..1015
                     /label=5' LTR (truncated)
                     /note="truncated 5' long terminal repeat (LTR) from HIV-1"
     misc_feature    1062..1187
                     /label=HIV-1 Psi
                     /note="packaging signal of human immunodeficiency virus 
                     type 1"
     misc_feature    1680..1913
                     /label=RRE
                     /note="The Rev response element (RRE) of HIV-1 allows for 
                     Rev-dependent mRNA export from the nucleus to the 
                     cytoplasm."
     misc_feature    2440..2557
                     /label=cPPT/CTS
                     /note="central polypurine tract and central termination 
                     sequence of HIV-1"
     promoter        2608..2819
                     /label=EF-1-alpha core promoter
                     /note="core promoter for human elongation factor 
                     EF-1-alpha"
     misc_feature    2846..3496
                     /label=TetR
     misc_feature    3503..3526
                     /label=FLAG
     misc_feature    3527..3571
                     /label=3xGGGGS linker
     CDS             3581..5419
                     /codon_start=3
                     /label=hMau2
                     /translation="GGSGGGSGPGGGGPGCAGRGGRLVVPGASGLR*ALPHFQPAQNPP
                     VRALPAGRVPLQAAAAHRGPYTPAAGLRSLSPHQEQRAGAQPPGEGVVDITANPTVRRC
                     *I*SSKSVV*IVLSREFR*CSKAAAAEGDPDLTADPILALPPALPARSTAHA*EGPGVC
                     L*PPGCRGRVRPGGGI*IHTGAVPPQQGDAAADGAKAAGGAPAADPLRADRGELAGEPH
                     PEGVAACLLPGAPGHPLSGCRAGEEREAVSEAAAAVHPDHLHTAR**DPAQQPR*PLPL
                     AAQGAHVCACLPGDCDALHAGRLPGEGAEVHGQGPHAAGEAQDAGLQPHPVILPSDPAG
                     AHHHVPPCHGSQGHGAAGDLPGLPAVPAVPPALLQPCSTAAHIAGPVLCLCQLHGQRGS
                     PVHHGPAAHQPPGAVGLHRHQPGECVYTGRK*TPRGTLQSAGEDQPGPQLPCQLALPPS
                     SRLLCAWALLLLPGTLQRGQAISAGNSEDVQC*GPEPAHSLLPRASGPHLLCAGKPQGE
                     *QHGGACHAARQQDPGHVGTAVVVSTAERPE*SLWERHGCP*SRPDAPELLAAAAPGPH
                     *GLQPPRTQPHHVDRRSTPRAVPSSEWTQHQPGQPP"
     CDS             5432..5488
                     /codon_start=1
                     /product="2A peptide from porcine teschovirus-1 
                     polyprotein"
                     /label=P2A
                     /note="Eukaryotic ribosomes fail to insert a peptide bond 
                     between the Gly and Pro residues, yielding separate 
                     polypeptides."
                     /translation="ATNFSLLKQAGDVEENPGP"
     CDS             5489..6085
                     /codon_start=1
                     /gene="pac from Streptomyces alboniger"
                     /product="puromycin N-acetyltransferase"
                     /label=PuroR
                     /note="confers resistance to puromycin"
                     /translation="TEYKPTVRLATRDDVPRAVRTLAAAFADYPATRHTVDPDRHIERV
                     TELQELFLTRVGLDIGKVWVADDGAAVAVWTTPESVEAGAVFAEIGPRMAELSGSRLAA
                     QQQMEGLLAPHRPKEPAWFLATVGVSPDHQGKGLGSAVVLPGVEAAERAGVPAFLETSA
                     PRNLPFYERLGFTVTADVEVPEGPRTWCMTRKPGA"
     misc_feature    6101..6689
                     /label=WPRE
                     /note="woodchuck hepatitis virus posttranscriptional 
                     regulatory element"
     CDS             complement(6572..6583)
                     /codon_start=1
                     /product="Factor Xa recognition and cleavage site"
                     /label=Factor Xa site
                     /translation="IEGR"
     LTR             6761..6994
                     /label=3' LTR (Delta-U3)
                     /note="self-inactivating 3' long terminal repeat (LTR) from
                     HIV-1"
     polyA_signal    7026..7250
                     /label=bGH poly(A) signal
                     /note="bovine growth hormone polyadenylation signal"
     rep_origin      7296..7724
                     /direction=RIGHT
                     /label=f1 ori
                     /note="f1 bacteriophage origin of replication; arrow 
                     indicates direction of (+) strand synthesis"
     promoter        7738..8067
                     /label=SV40 promoter
                     /note="SV40 enhancer and early promoter"
     rep_origin      7918..8053
                     /label=SV40 ori
                     /note="SV40 origin of replication"
     promoter        8115..8162
                     /label=EM7 promoter
                     /note="synthetic bacterial promoter "
     CDS             8181..8555
                     /codon_start=1
                     /gene="Sh ble from Streptoalloteichus hindustanus"
                     /product="antibiotic-binding protein"
                     /label=BleoR
                     /note="confers resistance to bleomycin, phleomycin, and 
                     Zeocin(TM)"
                     /translation="MAKLTSAVPVLTARDVAGAVEFWTDRLGFSRDFVEDDFAGVVRDD
                     VTLFISAVQDQVVPDNTLAWVWVRGLDELYAEWSEVVSTNFRDASGPAMTEIGEQPWGR
                     EFALRDPAGNCVHFVAEEQD"
     polyA_signal    8685..8806
                     /label=SV40 poly(A) signal
                     /note="SV40 polyadenylation signal"
     primer_bind     complement(8855..8871)
                     /label=M13 rev
                     /note="common sequencing primer, one of multiple similar 
                     variants"
     protein_bind    8879..8895
                     /label=lac operator
                     /bound_moiety="lac repressor encoded by lacI"
                     /note="The lac repressor binds to the lac operator to 
                     inhibit transcription in E. coli. This inhibition can be 
                     relieved by adding lactose or 
                     isopropyl-beta-D-thiogalactopyranoside (IPTG)."
     promoter        complement(join(8903..8909,8910..8927,8928..8933))
                     /label=lac promoter
                     /note="promoter for the E. coli lac operon"
     protein_bind    8948..8969
                     /label=CAP binding site
                     /bound_moiety="E. coli catabolite activator protein"
                     /note="CAP binding activates transcription in the presence 
                     of cAMP."
     rep_origin      complement(9257..9845)
                     /direction=LEFT
                     /label=ori
                     /note="high-copy-number ColE1/pMB1/pBR322/pUC origin of 
                     replication"
     CDS             complement(join(10016..10807,10808..10876))
                     /codon_start=1
                     /gene="bla"
                     /product="beta-lactamase"
                     /label=AmpR
                     /note="confers resistance to ampicillin, carbenicillin, and
                     related antibiotics"
                     /translation="MSIQHFRVALIPFFAAFCLPVFAHPETLVKVKDAEDQLGARVGYI
                     ELDLNSGKILESFRPEERFPMMSTFKVLLCGAVLSRIDAGQEQLGRRIHYSQNDLVEYS
                     PVTEKHLTDGMTVRELCSAAITMSDNTAANLLLTTIGGPKELTAFLHNMGDHVTRLDRW
                     EPELNEAIPNDERDTTMPVAMATTLRKLLTGELLTLASRQQLIDWMEADKVAGPLLRSA
                     LPAGWFIADKSGAGERGSRGIIAALGPDGKPSRIVVIYTTGSQATMDERNRQIAEIGAS
                     LIKHW"
     promoter        complement(10877..10981)
                     /gene="bla"
                     /label=AmpR promoter
ORIGIN
        1 gtcgacggat cgggagatct cccgatcccc tatggtgcac tctcagtaca atctgctctg
       61 atgccgcata gttaagccag tatctgctcc ctgcttgtgt gttggaggtc gctgagtagt
      121 gcgcgagcaa aatttaagct acaacaaggc aaggcttgac cgacaattgc atgaagaatc
      181 tgcttagggt taggcgtttt gcgctgcttc gcgatgtacg ggccagatat acgcgttgac
      241 attgattatt gactagttat taatagtaat caattacggg gtcattagtt catagcccat
      301 atatggagtt ccgcgttaca taacttacgg taaatggccc gcctggctga ccgcccaacg
      361 acccccgccc attgacgtca ataatgacgt atgttcccat agtaacgcca atagggactt
      421 tccattgacg tcaatgggtg gagtatttac ggtaaactgc ccacttggca gtacatcaag
      481 tgtatcatat gccaagtacg ccccctattg acgtcaatga cggtaaatgg cccgcctggc
      541 attatgccca gtacatgacc ttatgggact ttcctacttg gcagtacatc tacgtattag
      601 tcatcgctat taccatggtg atgcggtttt ggcagtacat caatgggcgt ggatagcggt
      661 ttgactcacg gggatttcca agtctccacc ccattgacgt caatgggagt ttgttttggc
      721 accaaaatca acgggacttt ccaaaatgtc gtaacaactc cgccccattg acgcaaatgg
      781 gcggtaggcg tgtacggtgg gaggtctata taagcagcgc gttttgcctg tactgggtct
      841 ctctggttag accagatctg agcctgggag ctctctggct aactagggaa cccactgctt
      901 aagcctcaat aaagcttgcc ttgagtgctt caagtagtgt gtgcccgtct gttgtgtgac
      961 tctggtaact agagatccct cagacccttt tagtcagtgt ggaaaatctc tagcagtggc
     1021 gcccgaacag ggacttgaaa gcgaaaggga aaccagagga gctctctcga cgcaggactc
     1081 ggcttgctga agcgcgcacg gcaagaggcg aggggcggcg actggtgagt acgccaaaaa
     1141 ttttgactag cggaggctag aaggagagag atgggtgcga gagcgtcagt attaagcggg
     1201 ggagaattag atcgcgatgg gaaaaaattc ggttaaggcc agggggaaag aaaaaatata
     1261 aattaaaaca tatagtatgg gcaagcaggg agctagaacg attcgcagtt aatcctggcc
     1321 tgttagaaac atcagaaggc tgtagacaaa tactgggaca gctacaacca tcccttcaga
     1381 caggatcaga agaacttaga tcattatata atacagtagc aaccctctat tgtgtgcatc
     1441 aaaggataga gataaaagac accaaggaag ctttagacaa gatagaggaa gagcaaaaca
     1501 aaagtaagac caccgcacag caagcggccg ctgatcttca gacctggagg aggagatatg
     1561 agggacaatt ggagaagtga attatataaa tataaagtag taaaaattga accattagga
     1621 gtagcaccca ccaaggcaaa gagaagagtg gtgcagagag aaaaaagagc agtgggaata
     1681 ggagctttgt tccttgggtt cttgggagca gcaggaagca ctatgggcgc agcgtcaatg
     1741 acgctgacgg tacaggccag acaattattg tctggtatag tgcagcagca gaacaatttg
     1801 ctgagggcta ttgaggcgca acagcatctg ttgcaactca cagtctgggg catcaagcag
     1861 ctccaggcaa gaatcctggc tgtggaaaga tacctaaagg atcaacagct cctggggatt
     1921 tggggttgct ctggaaaact catttgcacc actgctgtgc cttggaatgc tagttggagt
     1981 aataaatctc tggaacagat ttggaatcac acgacctgga tggagtggga cagagaaatt
     2041 aacaattaca caagcttaat acactcctta attgaagaat cgcaaaacca gcaagaaaag
     2101 aatgaacaag aattattgga attagataaa tgggcaagtt tgtggaattg gtttaacata
     2161 acaaattggc tgtggtatat aaaattattc ataatgatag taggaggctt ggtaggttta
     2221 agaatagttt ttgctgtact ttctatagtg aatagagtta ggcagggata ttcaccatta
     2281 tcgtttcaga cccacctccc aaccccgagg ggacccgaca ggcccgaagg aatagaagaa
     2341 gaaggtggag agagagacag agacagatcc attcgattag tgaacggatc ggcactgcgt
     2401 gcgccaattc tgcagacaaa tggcagtatt catccacaat tttaaaagaa aaggggggat
     2461 tggggggtac agtgcagggg aaagaatagt agacataata gcaacagaca tacaaactaa
     2521 agaattacaa aaacaaatta caaaaattca aaattttcgg gtttattaca gggacagcag
     2581 agatccagtt tggttaatta aggtaccggg cagagcgcac atcgcccaca gtccccgaga
     2641 agttgggggg aggggtcggc aattgatccg gtgcctagag aaggtggcgc ggggtaaact
     2701 gggaaagtga tgtcgtgtac tggctccgcc tttttcccga gggtggggga gaaccgtata
     2761 taagtgcagt agtcgccgtg aacgttcttt ttcgcaacgg gtttgccgcc agaacacagg
     2821 ccaccggatc gccaccatgg atccgtctag attagataaa agtaaagtga ttaacagcgc
     2881 attagagctg cttaatgagg tcggaatcga aggtttaaca acccgtaaac tcgcccagaa
     2941 gctaggtgta gagcagccta cattgtattg gcatgtaaaa aataagcggg ctttgctcga
     3001 cgccttagcc attgagatgt tagataggca ccatactcac ttttgccctt tagaagggga
     3061 aagctggcaa gattttttac gtaataacgc taaaagtttt agatgtgctt tactaagtca
     3121 tcgcgatgga gcaaaagtac atttaggtac acggcctaca gaaaaacagt atgaaactct
     3181 cgaaaatcaa ttagcctttt tatgccaaca aggtttttca ctagagaatg cattatatgc
     3241 actcagcgct gtggggcatt ttactttagg ttgcgtattg gaagatcaag agcatcaagt
     3301 cgctaaagaa gaaagggaaa cacctactac tgatagtatg ccgccattat tacgacaagc
     3361 tatcgaatta tttgatcacc aaggtgcaga gccagccttc ttattcggcc ttgaattgat
     3421 catatgcgga ttagaaaaac aacttaaatg tgaaagtggg tccgcgtaca gcggatcccg
     3481 ggaattcaga tcttatgaat tcgactacaa agacgatgac gacaagggtg gaggcgggag
     3541 cggagggggt ggctcaggtg gaggtggatc gatctcgaga atggcggctc aggcggcggc
     3601 agcggcccag gcggcggcgg cccaggctgc gcaggccgag gcggccgact cgtggtacct
     3661 ggcgcttctg ggcttcgctg agcacttccg cacttccagc ccgcccaaaa tccgcctgtg
     3721 cgtgcactgc ctgcaggccg tgttcccctt caagccgccg cagcgcatcg aggcccgtac
     3781 acacctgcag ctgggctccg ttctctatca ccacaccaag aacagcgagc aggcgcgcag
     3841 ccacctggag aaggcgtggt tgatatcaca gcaaatccca cagttcgaag atgttaaatt
     3901 tgaagcagca agtctgttgt ctgaattgta ctgtcaagag aattccgttg atgcagcaaa
     3961 gccgctgctg cggaaggcga tccagatctc acagcagacc ccatattggc actgccgcct
     4021 gctcttccag ctcgctcaac tgcacacgct tgagaaggac ctggtgtctg cctgtgacct
     4081 cctgggtgta ggggccgagt acgcccgggt ggtgggatct gaatacacac gggcgctgtt
     4141 cctcctcagc aaggggatgc tgctgctgat ggagcgaaag ctgcaggagg tgcacccgct
     4201 gctgaccctc tgcgggcaga tcgtggagaa ctggcagggg aaccccatcc agaaggagtc
     4261 gctgcgtgtc ttcttcctgg tgctccaggt cacccactat ctggatgccg ggcaggtgaa
     4321 gagcgtgaag ccgtgtctga agcagctgca gcagtgcatc cagaccatct ccacactgca
     4381 cgatgatgag atcctgccca gcaaccccgc tgacctcttc cactggctgc ccaaggagca
     4441 catgtgtgtg cttgtctacc tggtgactgt gatgcactcc atgcaggccg gctacctgga
     4501 gaaggcgcag aagtacacgg acaaggccct catgcagctg gagaagctca agatgctgga
     4561 ctgcagcccc atcctgtcat ccttccaagt gatcctgctg gagcacatca tcatgtgccg
     4621 ccttgtcacg ggtcacaagg ccacggcgct gcaggagatc tcccaggtct gccagctgtg
     4681 ccagcagtcc ccccggctct tctccaacca tgcagcacag ctgcacacat tgctgggcct
     4741 gtactgtgtc tctgtcaact gcatggacaa cgcggaagcc cagttcacca cggccctgcg
     4801 gctcaccaac caccaggagc tgtgggcctt catcgtcacc aacctggcga gtgtgtatat
     4861 acgggaagga aatagacacc aagaggtact ctacagtctg ctggagagga tcaacccgga
     4921 ccacagcttc cctgtcagct cgcactgcct ccgagcagcc gccttctatg tgcgtgggct
     4981 cttctccttc ttccagggac gctacaacga ggccaagcga tttctgcggg aaactctgaa
     5041 gatgtccaat gctgaggacc tgaaccggct cacagcctgc tccctcgtgc ttctgggcca
     5101 catcttctat gtgctgggaa accacaggga gagtaacaac atggtggtgc ctgccatgca
     5161 gctcgccagc aagatcccgg acatgtcggt acagctgtgg tcgtcagcac tgctgagaga
     5221 cctgaataaa gcctgtggga acgccatgga tgcccatgaa gccgcccaga tgcaccagaa
     5281 cttctcgcag cagctgctcc aggaccacat tgaggcctgc agcctccccg aacacaacct
     5341 catcacgtgg acagacggtc caccccccgt gcagttccaa gctcagaatg gacccaacac
     5401 cagcctggcc agcctcctgt cgagatccgg cgcaacaaac ttctctctgc tgaaacaagc
     5461 cggagatgtc gaagagaatc ctggaccgac cgagtacaag cccacggtgc gcctcgccac
     5521 ccgcgacgac gtccccaggg ccgtacgcac cctcgccgcc gcgttcgccg actaccccgc
     5581 cacgcgccac accgtcgatc cggaccgcca catcgagcgg gtcaccgagc tgcaagaact
     5641 cttcctcacg cgcgtcgggc tcgacatcgg caaggtgtgg gtcgcggacg acggcgccgc
     5701 ggtggcggtc tggaccacgc cggagagcgt cgaagcgggg gcggtgttcg ccgagatcgg
     5761 cccgcgcatg gccgagttga gcggttcccg gctggccgcg cagcaacaga tggaaggcct
     5821 cctggcgccg caccggccca aggagcccgc gtggttcctg gccaccgtcg gagtctcgcc
     5881 cgaccaccag ggcaagggtc tgggcagcgc cgtcgtgctc cccggagtgg aggcggccga
     5941 gcgcgccggg gtgcccgcct tcctggagac ctccgcgccc cgcaacctcc ccttctacga
     6001 gcggctcggc ttcaccgtca ccgccgacgt cgaggtgccc gaaggaccgc gcacctggtg
     6061 catgacccgc aagcccggtg cctgaacgcg ttaagtcgac aatcaacctc tggattacaa
     6121 aatttgtgaa agattgactg gtattcttaa ctatgttgct ccttttacgc tatgtggata
     6181 cgctgcttta atgcctttgt atcatgctat tgcttcccgt atggctttca ttttctcctc
     6241 cttgtataaa tcctggttgc tgtctcttta tgaggagttg tggcccgttg tcaggcaacg
     6301 tggcgtggtg tgcactgtgt ttgctgacgc aacccccact ggttggggca ttgccaccac
     6361 ctgtcagctc ctttccggga ctttcgcttt ccccctccct attgccacgg cggaactcat
     6421 cgccgcctgc cttgcccgct gctggacagg ggctcggctg ttgggcactg acaattccgt
     6481 ggtgttgtcg gggaaatcat cgtcctttcc ttggctgctc gcctgtgttg ccacctggat
     6541 tctgcgcggg acgtccttct gctacgtccc ttcggccctc aatccagcgg accttccttc
     6601 ccgcggcctg ctgccggctc tgcggcctct tccgcgtctt cgccttcgcc ctcagacgag
     6661 tcggatctcc ctttgggccg cctccccgcg tcgactttaa gaccaatgac ttacaaggca
     6721 gctgtagatc ttagccactt tttaaaagaa aaggggggac tggaagggct aattcactcc
     6781 caacgaagac aagatctgct ttttgcttgt actgggtctc tctggttaga ccagatctga
     6841 gcctgggagc tctctggcta actagggaac ccactgctta agcctcaata aagcttgcct
     6901 tgagtgcttc aagtagtgtg tgcccgtctg ttgtgtgact ctggtaacta gagatccctc
     6961 agaccctttt agtcagtgtg gaaaatctct agcagggccc gtttaaaccc gctgatcagc
     7021 ctcgactgtg ccttctagtt gccagccatc tgttgtttgc ccctcccccg tgccttcctt
     7081 gaccctggaa ggtgccactc ccactgtcct ttcctaataa aatgaggaaa ttgcatcgca
     7141 ttgtctgagt aggtgtcatt ctattctggg gggtggggtg gggcaggaca gcaaggggga
     7201 ggattgggaa gacaatagca ggcatgctgg ggatgcggtg ggctctatgg cttctgaggc
     7261 ggaaagaacc agctggggct ctagggggta tccccnnnnn nnnnnnnnnn nnnnnnnnnn
     7321 nnnnnnnnnn nnnnnnnnnn nnnnnnnnnn nnnnnnnnnn nnnnnnnnnn nnnnnnnnnn
     7381 nnnnnnnnnn nnnnnnnnnn nnnnnnnnnn nnnnnnnnnc nnnnnnnnnn nnnnnnnnnn
     7441 nnnnnnnnnn nnnnnnnnnn nnnnnnnnnn nnnnnnnnnn nnnnnnnnnn nnnnnnnnnn
     7501 nnnnnnnnnn nannnnnnnn nnnnnnnnnn nnnnnnnnnn nnnnnnnnnn nnnnnnnnnn
     7561 ncctttgacg ttggagtcca cgttctttaa tagtggactc ttgttccaaa ctggaacaac
     7621 actcaaccct atctcggtct attcttttga tttataaggg attttgccga tttcggccta
     7681 ttggttaaaa aatgagctga tttaacaaaa atttaacgcg aattaattct gtggaatgtg
     7741 tgtcagttag ggtgtggaaa gtccccaggc tccccagcag gcagaagtat gcaaagcatg
     7801 catctcaatt agtcagcaac caggtgtgga aagtccccag gctccccagc aggcagaagt
     7861 atgcaaagca tgcatctcaa ttagtcagca accatagtcc cgcccctaac tccgcccatc
     7921 ccgcccctaa ctccgcccag ttccgcccat tctccgcccc atggctgact aatttttttt
     7981 atttatgcag aggccgaggc cgcctctgcc tctgagctat tccagaagta gtgaggaggc
     8041 ttttttggag gcctaggctt ttgcaaaaag ctcccgggag cttgtatatc cattttcgga
     8101 tctgatcagc acgtgttgac aattaatcat cggcatagta tatcggcata gtataatacg
     8161 acaaggtgag gaactaaacc atggccaagt tgaccagtgc cgttccggtg ctcaccgcgc
     8221 gcgacgtcgc cggagcggtc gagttctgga ccgaccggct cgggttctcc cgggacttcg
     8281 tggaggacga cttcgccggt gtggtccggg acgacgtgac cctgttcatc agcgcggtcc
     8341 aggaccaggt ggtgccggac aacaccctgg cctgggtgtg ggtgcgcggc ctggacgagc
     8401 tgtacgccga gtggtcggag gtcgtgtcca cgaacttccg ggacgcctcc gggccggcca
     8461 tgaccgagat cggcgagcag ccgtgggggc gggagttcgc cctgcgcgac ccggccggca
     8521 actgcgtgca cttcgtggcc gaggagcagg actgacacgt gctacgagat ttcgattcca
     8581 ccgccgcctt ctatgaaagg ttgggcttcg gaatcgtttt ccgggacgcc ggctggatga
     8641 tcctccagcg cggggatctc atgctggagt tcttcgccca ccccaacttg tttattgcag
     8701 cttataatgg ttacaaataa agcaatagca tcacaaattt cacaaataaa gcattttttt
     8761 cactgcattc tagttgtggt ttgtccaaac tcatcaatgt atcttatcat gtctgtatac
     8821 cgtcgacctc tagctagagc ttggcgtaat catggtcata gctgtttcct gtgtgaaatt
     8881 gttatccgct cacaattcca cacaacatac gagccggaag cataaagtgt aaagcctggg
     8941 gtgcctaatg agtgagctaa ctcacattaa ttgcgttgcg ctcactgccc gctttccagt
     9001 cgggaaacct gtcgtgccag ctgcattaat gaatcggcca acgcgcgggg agaggcggtt
     9061 tgcgtattgg gcgctcttcc gcttcctcgc tcactgactc gctgcgctcg gtcgttcggc
     9121 tgcggcgagc ggtatcagct cactcaaagg cggtaatacg gttatccaca gaatcagggg
     9181 ataacgcagg aaagaacatg tgagcaaaag gccagcaaaa ggccaggaac cgtaaaaagg
     9241 ccgcgttgct ggcgtttttc cataggctcc gcccccctga cgagcatcac aaaaatcgac
     9301 gctcaagtca gaggtggcga aacccgacag gactataaag ataccaggcg tttccccctg
     9361 gaagctccct cgtgcgctct cctgttccga ccctgccgct taccggatac ctgtccgcct
     9421 ttctcccttc gggaagcgtg gcgctttctc atagctcacg ctgtaggtat ctcagttcgg
     9481 tgtaggtcgt tcgctccaag ctgggctgtg tgcacgaacc ccccgttcag cccgaccgct
     9541 gcgccttatc cggtaactat cgtcttgagt ccaacccggt aagacacgac ttatcgccac
     9601 tggcagcagc cactggtaac aggattagca gagcgaggta tgtaggcggt gctacagagt
     9661 tcttgaagtg gtggcctaac tacggctaca ctagaagaac agtatttggt atctgcgctc
     9721 tgctgaagcc agttaccttc ggaaaaagag ttggtagctc ttgatccggc aaacaaacca
     9781 ccgctggtag cggtggtttt tttgtttgca agcagcagat tacgcgcaga aaaaaaggat
     9841 ctcaagaaga tcctttgatc ttttctacgg ggtctgacgc tcagtggaac gaaaactcac
     9901 gttaagggat tttggtcatg agattatcaa aaaggatctt cacctagatc cttttaaatt
     9961 aaaaatgaag ttttaaatca atctaaagta tatatgagta aacttggtct gacagttacc
    10021 aatgcttaat cagtgaggca cctatctcag cgatctgtct atttcgttca tccatagttg
    10081 cctgactccc cgtcgtgtag ataactacga tacgggaggg cttaccatct ggccccagtg
    10141 ctgcaatgat accgcgagac ccacgctcac cggctccaga tttatcagca ataaaccagc
    10201 cagccggaag ggccgagcgc agaagtggtc ctgcaacttt atccgcctcc atccagtcta
    10261 ttaattgttg ccgggaagct agagtaagta gttcgccagt taatagtttg cgcaacgttg
    10321 ttgccattgc tacaggcatc gtggtgtcac gctcgtcgtt tggtatggct tcattcagct
    10381 ccggttccca acgatcaagg cgagttacat gatcccccat gttgtgcaaa aaagcggtta
    10441 gctccttcgg tcctccgatc gttgtcagaa gtaagttggc cgcagtgtta tcactcatgg
    10501 ttatggcagc actgcataat tctcttactg tcatgccatc cgtaagatgc ttttctgtga
    10561 ctggtgagta ctcaaccaag tcattctgag aatagtgtat gcggcgaccg agttgctctt
    10621 gcccggcgtc aatacgggat aataccgcgc cacatagcag aactttaaaa gtgctcatca
    10681 ttggaaaacg ttcttcgggg cgaaaactct caaggatctt accgctgttg agatccagtt
    10741 cgatgtaacc cactcgtgca cccaactgat cttcagcatc ttttactttc accagcgttt
    10801 ctgggtgagc aaaaacagga aggcaaaatg ccgcaaaaaa gggaataagg gcgacacgga
    10861 aatgttgaat actcatactc ttcctttttc aatattattg aagcatttat cagggttatt
    10921 gtctcatgag cggatacata tttgaatgta tttagaaaaa taaacaaata ggggttccgc
    10981 gcacatttcc ccgaaaagtg ccacctgac
//
