# Supplementary material for: Characterization of induced cohesin loop extrusion trajectories in living cells
Source: Nat Genet. 2025 Oct 16;57(11):2785–97. doi: 10.1038/s41588-025-02358-0 (PMC12597828; doi:10.1038/s41588-025-02358-0)
Supplement: Supplementary file 5 — 1_PB-empty_TetO.gb. 2_Lenti-TetR-mcherry.gb. 3_Lenti-TetR-Mau2-puro.gb. 4_Cas9-2A-BFP.gb. 5_Rad21-AID-GFP-Blast.gb. 6_CTCF-AID-GFP.gb. 7_PDS5A-AID-GFP.gb. 8_STAG2-AID-GFP.gb. 9_WAPL-AID-GFP.gb. [file 41588_2025_2358_MOESM5_ESM.zip › GB/2_Lenti-TetR-mcherry.gb]

LOCUS       Lenti_TetR_2xmch       10670 bp    DNA        circular     31-MAR-2025
DEFINITION  .
ACCESSION   
VERSION     
SOURCE      .
  ORGANISM  .
COMMENT     UUID: e3c42ab4-3d32-4400-a525-fad16c924926
COMMENT     Type: Synthetic
COMMENT     ConfirmedExperimentally: 0
COMMENT     SequenceClass: UNA
COMMENT     TransformedInto: unspecified
COMMENT     ApEinfo:methylated:1
FEATURES             Location/Qualifiers
     misc_feature    3527..3571
                     /locus_tag="3xGGGGS linker"
                     /label="3xGGGGS linker"
                     /ApEinfo_label="3xGGGGS linker"
                     /ApEinfo_fwdcolor="#ffcc00"
                     /ApEinfo_revcolor="#ffcc00"
                     /ApEinfo_graphicformat="arrow_data {{0 0.5 0 1 2 0 0 -1 0
                     -0.5} {0 .5 .1 .5 .1 -.5 0 -.5} 0} width 5 offset 0"
     misc_feature    3572..4330
                     /note="<div>The nuclear localization sequence of the HIV-1
                     Tat protein (TatRRR) fused to the mCherry</div>"
                     /locus_tag="TatRRR-mCherry"
                     /label="TatRRR-mCherry"
                     /ApEinfo_label="TatRRR-mCherry"
                     /ApEinfo_fwdcolor="#ff0000"
                     /ApEinfo_revcolor="#ff0000"
                     /ApEinfo_graphicformat="arrow_data {{0 .5 .1 .5 .1 -.5 0
                     -.5} {0 .5 .1 .5 .1 -.5 0 -.5} 0} width 5 offset 0"
     promoter        2608..2819
                     /note="core promoter for human elongation factor EF-1α"
                     /locus_tag="EF-1α core promoter"
                     /label="EF-1α core promoter"
                     /ApEinfo_label="EF-1α core promoter"
                     /ApEinfo_fwdcolor="#bbbbbb"
                     /ApEinfo_revcolor="#bbbbbb"
                     /ApEinfo_graphicformat="arrow_data {{0 0.5 0 1 2 0 0 -1 0
                     -0.5} {0 .5 .1 .5 .1 -.5 0 -.5} 0} width 5 offset 0
                     graphic_fg_color_0 #ffffff graphic_fg_color_1 #ffffff
                     outline_color_0 #000000 outline_color_1 #000000"
     misc_feature    3503..3526
                     /locus_tag="FLAG"
                     /label="FLAG"
                     /ApEinfo_label="FLAG"
                     /ApEinfo_fwdcolor="#ff9900"
                     /ApEinfo_revcolor="#ff9900"
                     /ApEinfo_graphicformat="arrow_data {{0 0.5 0 1 2 0 0 -1 0
                     -0.5} {0 .5 .1 .5 .1 -.5 0 -.5} 0} width 5 offset 0"
     CDS             complement(9677..10537)
                     /gene="<i>bla</i>"
                     /note="confers resistance to ampicillin, carbenicillin,
                     and related antibiotics"
                     /translation=MSIQHFRVALIPFFAAFCLPVFA,HPETLVKVKDAEDQLGARVGY
                     IELDLNSGKILESFRPEERFPMMSTFKVLLCGAVLSRIDAGQEQLGRRIHYSQNDLVE
                     YSPVTEKHLTDGMTVRELCSAAITMSDNTAANLLLTTIGGPKELTAFLHNMGDHVTRL
                     DRWEPELNEAIPNDERDTTMPVAMATTLRKLLTGELLTLASRQQLIDWMEADKVAGPL
                     LRSALPAGWFIADKSGAGERGSRGIIAALGPDGKPSRIVVIYTTGSQATMDERNRQIA
                     EIGASLIKHW*
                     /product="β-lactamase"
                     /locus_tag="AmpR"
                     /label="AmpR"
                     /ApEinfo_label="AmpR"
                     /ApEinfo_fwdcolor="#ccffcc"
                     /ApEinfo_revcolor="#ccffcc"
                     /ApEinfo_graphicformat="arrow_data {{0 0.5 0 1 2 0 0 -1 0
                     -0.5} {0 .5 .1 .5 .1 -.5 0 -.5} 0} width 5 offset 0"
     CDS             5150..5746
                     /gene="<i>pac</i> from <i>Streptomyces alboniger</i>"
                     /note="confers resistance to puromycin"
                     /translation=TEYKPTVRLATRDDVPRAVRTLAAAFADYPATRHTVDPDRHIERV
                     TELQELFLTRVGLDIGKVWVADDGAAVAVWTTPESVEAGAVFAEIGPRMAELSGSRLA
                     AQQQMEGLLAPHRPKEPAWFLATVGVSPDHQGKGLGSAVVLPGVEAAERAGVPAFLET
                     SAPRNLPFYERLGFTVTADVEVPEGPRTWCMTRKPGA*
                     /product="puromycin <i>N</i>-acetyltransferase"
                     /locus_tag="PuroR"
                     /label="PuroR"
                     /ApEinfo_label="PuroR"
                     /ApEinfo_fwdcolor="#ccffcc"
                     /ApEinfo_revcolor="#ccffcc"
                     /ApEinfo_graphicformat="arrow_data {{0 0.5 0 1 2 0 0 -1 0
                     -0.5} {0 .5 .1 .5 .1 -.5 0 -.5} 0} width 5 offset 0"
     misc_feature    5762..6350
                     /note="woodchuck hepatitis virus posttranscriptional
                     regulatory element"
                     /locus_tag="WPRE"
                     /label="WPRE"
                     /ApEinfo_label="WPRE"
                     /ApEinfo_fwdcolor="#bbbbbb"
                     /ApEinfo_revcolor="#bbbbbb"
                     /ApEinfo_graphicformat="arrow_data {{0 .5 .1 .5 .1 -.5 0
                     -.5} {0 .5 .1 .5 .1 -.5 0 -.5} 0} width 5 offset 0
                     graphic_fg_color_0 #ffffff graphic_fg_color_1 #ffffff
                     outline_color_0 #000000 outline_color_1 #000000"
     rep_origin      complement(8918..9506)
                     /direction=LEFT
                     /note="high-copy-number ColE1/pMB1/pBR322/pUC origin of
                     replication"
                     /locus_tag="ori"
                     /label="ori"
                     /ApEinfo_label="ori"
                     /ApEinfo_fwdcolor="#ffff00"
                     /ApEinfo_revcolor="#ffff00"
                     /ApEinfo_graphicformat="arrow_data {{0 0.5 0 1 2 0 0 -1 0
                     -0.5} {0 .5 .1 .5 .1 -.5 0 -.5} 0} width 5 offset 0"
     rep_origin      6957..7385
                     /direction=RIGHT
                     /note="f1 bacteriophage origin of replication; arrow
                     indicates direction of (+) strand synthesis"
                     /locus_tag="f1 ori"
                     /label="f1 ori"
                     /ApEinfo_label="f1 ori"
                     /ApEinfo_fwdcolor="#ffff00"
                     /ApEinfo_revcolor="#ffff00"
                     /ApEinfo_graphicformat="arrow_data {{0 0.5 0 1 2 0 0 -1 0
                     -0.5} {0 .5 .1 .5 .1 -.5 0 -.5} 0} width 5 offset 0"
     enhancer        238..617
                     /note="human cytomegalovirus immediate early enhancer"
                     /locus_tag="CMV enhancer"
                     /label="CMV enhancer"
                     /ApEinfo_label="CMV enhancer"
                     /ApEinfo_fwdcolor="#bbbbbb"
                     /ApEinfo_revcolor="#bbbbbb"
                     /ApEinfo_graphicformat="arrow_data {{0 .5 .1 .5 .1 -.5 0
                     -.5} {0 .5 .1 .5 .1 -.5 0 -.5} 0} width 5 offset 0
                     graphic_fg_color_0 #ffffff graphic_fg_color_1 #ffffff
                     outline_color_0 #000000 outline_color_1 #000000"
     CDS             7842..8216
                     /gene="<i>Sh ble</i> from <i>Streptoalloteichus
                     hindustanus</i>"
                     /note="confers resistance to bleomycin, phleomycin, and
                     Zeocin™"
                     /translation=MAKLTSAVPVLTARDVAGAVEFWTDRLGFSRDFVEDDFAGVVRDD
                     VTLFISAVQDQVVPDNTLAWVWVRGLDELYAEWSEVVSTNFRDASGPAMTEIGEQPWG
                     REFALRDPAGNCVHFVAEEQD*
                     /product="antibiotic-binding protein"
                     /locus_tag="BleoR"
                     /label="BleoR"
                     /ApEinfo_label="BleoR"
                     /ApEinfo_fwdcolor="#ccffcc"
                     /ApEinfo_revcolor="#ccffcc"
                     /ApEinfo_graphicformat="arrow_data {{0 0.5 0 1 2 0 0 -1 0
                     -0.5} {0 .5 .1 .5 .1 -.5 0 -.5} 0} width 5 offset 0"
     promoter        7399..7728
                     /note="SV40 enhancer and early promoter"
                     /locus_tag="SV40 promoter"
                     /label="SV40 promoter"
                     /ApEinfo_label="SV40 promoter"
                     /ApEinfo_fwdcolor="#bbbbbb"
                     /ApEinfo_revcolor="#bbbbbb"
                     /ApEinfo_graphicformat="arrow_data {{0 0.5 0 1 2 0 0 -1 0
                     -0.5} {0 .5 .1 .5 .1 -.5 0 -.5} 0} width 5 offset 0
                     graphic_fg_color_0 #ffffff graphic_fg_color_1 #ffffff
                     outline_color_0 #000000 outline_color_1 #000000"
     misc_feature    1680..1913
                     /note="The Rev response element (RRE) of HIV-1 allows for
                     Rev-dependent mRNA export from the nucleus to the
                     cytoplasm."
                     /locus_tag="RRE"
                     /label="RRE"
                     /ApEinfo_label="RRE"
                     /ApEinfo_fwdcolor="#ffe4c4"
                     /ApEinfo_revcolor="#ffe4c4"
                     /ApEinfo_graphicformat="arrow_data {{0 .5 .1 .5 .1 -.5 0
                     -.5} {0 .5 .1 .5 .1 -.5 0 -.5} 0} width 5 offset 0"
     LTR             6422..6655
                     /note="self-inactivating 3' long terminal repeat (LTR)
                     from HIV-1"
                     /locus_tag="3' LTR (ΔU3)"
                     /label="3' LTR (ΔU3)"
                     /ApEinfo_label="3' LTR (ΔU3)"
                     /ApEinfo_fwdcolor="#ffe4c4"
                     /ApEinfo_revcolor="#ffe4c4"
                     /ApEinfo_graphicformat="arrow_data {{0 .5 .1 .5 .1 -.5 0
                     -.5} {0 .5 .1 .5 .1 -.5 0 -.5} 0} width 5 offset 0"
     polyA_signal    6687..6911
                     /note="bovine growth hormone polyadenylation signal"
                     /locus_tag="bGH poly(A) signal"
                     /label="bGH poly(A) signal"
                     /ApEinfo_label="bGH poly(A) signal"
                     /ApEinfo_fwdcolor="#a6acb3"
                     /ApEinfo_revcolor="#a6acb3"
                     /ApEinfo_graphicformat="arrow_data {{0 .5 .1 .5 .1 -.5 0
                     -.5} {0 .5 .1 .5 .1 -.5 0 -.5} 0} width 5 offset 0"
     promoter        619..817
                     /note="human cytomegalovirus (CMV) immediate early
                     promoter"
                     /locus_tag="CMV promoter"
                     /label="CMV promoter"
                     /ApEinfo_label="CMV promoter"
                     /ApEinfo_fwdcolor="#bbbbbb"
                     /ApEinfo_revcolor="#bbbbbb"
                     /ApEinfo_graphicformat="arrow_data {{0 0.5 0 1 2 0 0 -1 0
                     -0.5} {0 .5 .1 .5 .1 -.5 0 -.5} 0} width 5 offset 0
                     graphic_fg_color_0 #ffffff graphic_fg_color_1 #ffffff
                     outline_color_0 #000000 outline_color_1 #000000"
     LTR             835..1015
                     /note="truncated 5' long terminal repeat (LTR) from HIV-1"
                     /locus_tag="5' LTR (truncated)"
                     /label="5' LTR (truncated)"
                     /ApEinfo_label="5' LTR (truncated)"
                     /ApEinfo_fwdcolor="#ffe4c4"
                     /ApEinfo_revcolor="#ffe4c4"
                     /ApEinfo_graphicformat="arrow_data {{0 .5 .1 .5 .1 -.5 0
                     -.5} {0 .5 .1 .5 .1 -.5 0 -.5} 0} width 5 offset 0"
     rep_origin      7579..7714
                     /note="SV40 origin of replication"
                     /locus_tag="SV40 ori"
                     /label="SV40 ori"
                     /ApEinfo_label="SV40 ori"
                     /ApEinfo_fwdcolor="#ffff00"
                     /ApEinfo_revcolor="#ffff00"
                     /ApEinfo_graphicformat="arrow_data {{0 .5 .1 .5 .1 -.5 0
                     -.5} {0 .5 .1 .5 .1 -.5 0 -.5} 0} width 5 offset 0"
     misc_feature    1062..1187
                     /note="packaging signal of human immunodeficiency virus
                     type 1"
                     /locus_tag="HIV-1 Ψ"
                     /label="HIV-1 Ψ"
                     /ApEinfo_label="HIV-1 Ψ"
                     /ApEinfo_fwdcolor="#ffe4c4"
                     /ApEinfo_revcolor="#ffe4c4"
                     /ApEinfo_graphicformat="arrow_data {{0 .5 .1 .5 .1 -.5 0
                     -.5} {0 .5 .1 .5 .1 -.5 0 -.5} 0} width 5 offset 0"
     polyA_signal    8346..8467
                     /note="SV40 polyadenylation signal"
                     /locus_tag="SV40 poly(A) signal"
                     /label="SV40 poly(A) signal"
                     /ApEinfo_label="SV40 poly(A) signal"
                     /ApEinfo_fwdcolor="#a6acb3"
                     /ApEinfo_revcolor="#a6acb3"
                     /ApEinfo_graphicformat="arrow_data {{0 .5 .1 .5 .1 -.5 0
                     -.5} {0 .5 .1 .5 .1 -.5 0 -.5} 0} width 5 offset 0"
     misc_feature    2440..2557
                     /note="central polypurine tract and central termination
                     sequence of HIV-1"
                     /locus_tag="cPPT/CTS"
                     /label="cPPT/CTS"
                     /ApEinfo_label="cPPT/CTS"
                     /ApEinfo_fwdcolor="#ffe4c4"
                     /ApEinfo_revcolor="#ffe4c4"
                     /ApEinfo_graphicformat="arrow_data {{0 .5 .1 .5 .1 -.5 0
                     -.5} {0 .5 .1 .5 .1 -.5 0 -.5} 0} width 5 offset 0"
     promoter        complement(10538..10642)
                     /gene="<i>bla</i>"
                     /locus_tag="AmpR promoter"
                     /label="AmpR promoter"
                     /ApEinfo_label="AmpR promoter"
                     /ApEinfo_fwdcolor="#bbbbbb"
                     /ApEinfo_revcolor="#bbbbbb"
                     /ApEinfo_graphicformat="arrow_data {{0 0.5 0 1 2 0 0 -1 0
                     -0.5} {0 .5 .1 .5 .1 -.5 0 -.5} 0} width 5 offset 0
                     graphic_fg_color_0 #ffffff graphic_fg_color_1 #ffffff
                     outline_color_0 #000000 outline_color_1 #000000"
     promoter        7776..7823
                     /note="synthetic bacterial promoter "
                     /locus_tag="EM7 promoter"
                     /label="EM7 promoter"
                     /ApEinfo_label="EM7 promoter"
                     /ApEinfo_fwdcolor="#bbbbbb"
                     /ApEinfo_revcolor="#bbbbbb"
                     /ApEinfo_graphicformat="arrow_data {{0 0.5 0 1 2 0 0 -1 0
                     -0.5} {0 .5 .1 .5 .1 -.5 0 -.5} 0} width 5 offset 0
                     graphic_fg_color_0 #ffffff graphic_fg_color_1 #ffffff
                     outline_color_0 #000000 outline_color_1 #000000"
     promoter        complement(8564..8594)
                     /note="promoter for the <i>E. coli lac</i> operon"
                     /locus_tag="lac promoter"
                     /label="lac promoter"
                     /ApEinfo_label="lac promoter"
                     /ApEinfo_fwdcolor="#bbbbbb"
                     /ApEinfo_revcolor="#bbbbbb"
                     /ApEinfo_graphicformat="arrow_data {{0 0.5 0 1 2 0 0 -1 0
                     -0.5} {0 .5 .1 .5 .1 -.5 0 -.5} 0} width 5 offset 0
                     graphic_fg_color_0 #ffffff graphic_fg_color_1 #ffffff
                     outline_color_0 #000000 outline_color_1 #000000"
     protein_bind    8609..8630
                     /note="CAP binding activates transcription in the presence
                     of cAMP."
                     /bound_moiety="<i>E. coli</i> catabolite activator
                     protein"
                     /locus_tag="CAP binding site"
                     /label="CAP binding site"
                     /ApEinfo_label="CAP binding site"
                     /ApEinfo_fwdcolor="#31849b"
                     /ApEinfo_revcolor="#31849b"
                     /ApEinfo_graphicformat="arrow_data {{0 .5 .1 .5 .1 -.5 0
                     -.5} {0 .5 .1 .5 .1 -.5 0 -.5} 0} width 5 offset 0"
     primer_bind     complement(8516..8532)
                     /note="common sequencing primer, one of multiple similar
                     variants"
                     /locus_tag="M13 rev"
                     /label="M13 rev"
                     /ApEinfo_label="M13 rev"
                     /ApEinfo_fwdcolor="#a020f0"
                     /ApEinfo_revcolor="#a020f0"
                     /ApEinfo_graphicformat="arrow_data {{0 0.5 0 1 2 0 0 -1 0
                     -0.5} {0 .5 .1 .5 .1 -.5 0 -.5} 0} width 5 offset 0"
     protein_bind    8540..8556
                     /note="The <i>lac</i> repressor binds to the <i>lac</i>
                     operator to inhibit transcription in <i>E. coli</i>. This
                     inhibition can be relieved by adding lactose or
                     isopropyl-β-D-thiogalactopyranoside (IPTG)."
                     /bound_moiety="<i>lac</i> repressor encoded by
                     <i>lacI</i>"
                     /locus_tag="lac operator"
                     /label="lac operator"
                     /ApEinfo_label="lac operator"
                     /ApEinfo_fwdcolor="#31849b"
                     /ApEinfo_revcolor="#31849b"
                     /ApEinfo_graphicformat="arrow_data {{0 .5 .1 .5 .1 -.5 0
                     -.5} {0 .5 .1 .5 .1 -.5 0 -.5} 0} width 5 offset 0"
     CDS             complement(6233..6244)
                     /translation=IEGR
                     /product="Factor Xa recognition and cleavage site"
                     /locus_tag="Factor Xa site"
                     /label="Factor Xa site"
                     /ApEinfo_label="Factor Xa site"
                     /ApEinfo_fwdcolor="#cc99b2"
                     /ApEinfo_revcolor="#cc99b2"
                     /ApEinfo_graphicformat="arrow_data {{0 0.5 0 1 2 0 0 -1 0
                     -0.5} {0 .5 .1 .5 .1 -.5 0 -.5} 0} width 5 offset 0"
     misc_feature    4372..5095
                     /note="<div>The nuclear localization sequence of the HIV-1
                     Tat protein (TatRRR) fused to the mCherry</div>"
                     /locus_tag="TatRRR-mCherry(1)"
                     /label="TatRRR-mCherry(1)"
                     /ApEinfo_label="TatRRR-mCherry"
                     /ApEinfo_fwdcolor="#ff0000"
                     /ApEinfo_revcolor="#ff0000"
                     /ApEinfo_graphicformat="arrow_data {{0 .5 .1 .5 .1 -.5 0
                     -.5} {0 .5 .1 .5 .1 -.5 0 -.5} 0} width 5 offset 0"
     CDS             5093..5149
                     /note="Eukaryotic ribosomes fail to insert a peptide bond
                     between the Gly and Pro residues, yielding separate
                     polypeptides."
                     /translation=ATNFSLLKQAGDVEENPGP
                     /product="2A peptide from porcine teschovirus-1
                     polyprotein"
                     /locus_tag="P2A"
                     /label="P2A"
                     /ApEinfo_label="P2A"
                     /ApEinfo_fwdcolor="#cc99b2"
                     /ApEinfo_revcolor="#cc99b2"
                     /ApEinfo_graphicformat="arrow_data {{0 0.5 0 1 2 0 0 -1 0
                     -0.5} {0 .5 .1 .5 .1 -.5 0 -.5} 0} width 5 offset 0"
     misc_feature    2846..3496
                     /label="TetR"
                     /locus_tag="TetR"
                     /label="TetR"
                     /ApEinfo_label="TetR"
                     /ApEinfo_fwdcolor="#ff8000"
                     /ApEinfo_revcolor="#ff8000"
                     /ApEinfo_graphicformat="arrow_data {{0 .5 .1 .5 .1 -.5 0
                     -.5} {0 .5 .1 .5 .1 -.5 0 -.5} 0} width 5 offset 0"
     misc_feature    4334..4371
                     /note="<div>The nuclear localization sequence of the HIV-1
                     Tat protein (TatRRR) fused to the mCherry</div>"
                     /locus_tag="TatRRR-mCherry(2)"
                     /label="TatRRR-mCherry(2)"
                     /ApEinfo_label="TatRRR-mCherry"
                     /ApEinfo_fwdcolor="#ff0000"
                     /ApEinfo_revcolor="#ff0000"
                     /ApEinfo_graphicformat="arrow_data {{0 .5 .1 .5 .1 -.5 0
                     -.5} {0 .5 .1 .5 .1 -.5 0 -.5} 0} width 5 offset 0"
     primer_bind     complement(4319..4330)
                     /PCR_conditions="primer
                     sequence:TGTTGCGCCGGATCTGCTAGCcttgtacagctc"
                     /locus_tag="Fragment.REV (3)"
                     /label="Fragment.REV (3)"
                     /ApEinfo_label="Fragment.REV (3)"
                     /ApEinfo_fwdcolor="#14c0bd"
                     /ApEinfo_revcolor="#4ec02b"
                     /ApEinfo_graphicformat="arrow_data {{0 0.5 0 1 2 0 0 -1 0
                     -0.5} {0 .5 .1 .5 .1 -.5 0 -.5} 0} width 5 offset 0"
     primer_bind     complement(5072..5098)
                     /PCR_conditions="primer
                     sequence:TGTTGCGCCGGATCTGCTAGCcttgtacagctc"
                     /locus_tag="Fragment.REV (3)(1)"
                     /label="Fragment.REV (3)(1)"
                     /ApEinfo_label="Fragment.REV (3)"
                     /ApEinfo_fwdcolor="#14c0bd"
                     /ApEinfo_revcolor="#4ec02b"
                     /ApEinfo_graphicformat="arrow_data {{0 0.5 0 1 2 0 0 -1 0
                     -0.5} {0 .5 .1 .5 .1 -.5 0 -.5} 0} width 5 offset 0"
     primer_bind     3525..3541
                     /PCR_conditions="primer
                     sequence:gacgagctgtacaagGCTAGGGTGGAGGCGGGAGC"
                     /locus_tag="Fragment.FOR (4)"
                     /label="Fragment.FOR (4)"
                     /ApEinfo_label="Fragment.FOR (4)"
                     /ApEinfo_fwdcolor="#14c0bd"
                     /ApEinfo_revcolor="#4ec02b"
                     /ApEinfo_graphicformat="arrow_data {{0 0.5 0 1 2 0 0 -1 0
                     -0.5} {0 .5 .1 .5 .1 -.5 0 -.5} 0} width 5 offset 0"
     primer_bind     complement(3555..3589)
                     /PCR_conditions="primer
                     sequence:gccatacatCGATCCACCTCCACCTG"
                     /locus_tag="Fragment 1.REV (2)"
                     /label="Fragment 1.REV (2)"
                     /ApEinfo_label="Fragment 1.REV (2)"
                     /ApEinfo_fwdcolor="#14c0bd"
                     /ApEinfo_revcolor="#4ec02b"
                     /ApEinfo_graphicformat="arrow_data {{0 0.5 0 1 2 0 0 -1 0
                     -0.5} {0 .5 .1 .5 .1 -.5 0 -.5} 0} width 5 offset 0"
     primer_bind     complement(4319..4330)
                     /PCR_conditions="primer
                     sequence:TTGTTGCGCCGGATCcttgtacagctc"
                     /locus_tag="Fragment 2.REV (2)"
                     /label="Fragment 2.REV (2)"
                     /ApEinfo_label="Fragment 2.REV (2)"
                     /ApEinfo_fwdcolor="#14c0bd"
                     /ApEinfo_revcolor="#4ec02b"
                     /ApEinfo_graphicformat="arrow_data {{0 0.5 0 1 2 0 0 -1 0
                     -0.5} {0 .5 .1 .5 .1 -.5 0 -.5} 0} width 5 offset 0"
     primer_bind     complement(5072..5099)
                     /PCR_conditions="primer
                     sequence:TTGTTGCGCCGGATCcttgtacagctc"
                     /locus_tag="Fragment 2.REV (2)(1)"
                     /label="Fragment 2.REV (2)(1)"
                     /ApEinfo_label="Fragment 2.REV (2)"
                     /ApEinfo_fwdcolor="#14c0bd"
                     /ApEinfo_revcolor="#4ec02b"
                     /ApEinfo_graphicformat="arrow_data {{0 0.5 0 1 2 0 0 -1 0
                     -0.5} {0 .5 .1 .5 .1 -.5 0 -.5} 0} width 5 offset 0"
     primer_bind     3565..3595
                     /PCR_conditions="primer sequence:TGGATCGatgtatggcaggaag"
                     /locus_tag="Fragment 2.FOR (2)"
                     /label="Fragment 2.FOR (2)"
                     /ApEinfo_label="Fragment 2.FOR (2)"
                     /ApEinfo_fwdcolor="#14c0bd"
                     /ApEinfo_revcolor="#4ec02b"
                     /ApEinfo_graphicformat="arrow_data {{0 0.5 0 1 2 0 0 -1 0
                     -0.5} {0 .5 .1 .5 .1 -.5 0 -.5} 0} width 5 offset 0"
     primer_bind     7574..7586
                     /PCR_conditions="primer
                     sequence:AGTTTGTTGCGCCGGATCCcttgtacagctcgtccatgccgcc"
                     /locus_tag="Fragment.REV (2)"
                     /label="Fragment.REV (2)"
                     /ApEinfo_label="Fragment.REV (2)"
                     /ApEinfo_fwdcolor="#14c0bd"
                     /ApEinfo_revcolor="#4ec02b"
                     /ApEinfo_graphicformat="arrow_data {{0 0.5 0 1 2 0 0 -1 0
                     -0.5} {0 .5 .1 .5 .1 -.5 0 -.5} 0} width 5 offset 0"
     primer_bind     complement(4307..4330)
                     /PCR_conditions="primer
                     sequence:AGTTTGTTGCGCCGGATCCcttgtacagctcgtccatgccgcc"
                     /locus_tag="Fragment.REV (2)(1)"
                     /label="Fragment.REV (2)(1)"
                     /ApEinfo_label="Fragment.REV (2)"
                     /ApEinfo_fwdcolor="#14c0bd"
                     /ApEinfo_revcolor="#4ec02b"
                     /ApEinfo_graphicformat="arrow_data {{0 0.5 0 1 2 0 0 -1 0
                     -0.5} {0 .5 .1 .5 .1 -.5 0 -.5} 0} width 5 offset 0"
     primer_bind     complement(5060..5102)
                     /PCR_conditions="primer
                     sequence:AGTTTGTTGCGCCGGATCCcttgtacagctcgtccatgccgcc"
                     /locus_tag="Fragment.REV (2)(2)"
                     /label="Fragment.REV (2)(2)"
                     /ApEinfo_label="Fragment.REV (2)"
                     /ApEinfo_fwdcolor="#14c0bd"
                     /ApEinfo_revcolor="#4ec02b"
                     /ApEinfo_graphicformat="arrow_data {{0 0.5 0 1 2 0 0 -1 0
                     -0.5} {0 .5 .1 .5 .1 -.5 0 -.5} 0} width 5 offset 0"
     primer_bind     complement(4315..4333)
                     /PCR_conditions="primer
                     sequence:tcgcggccTTATGCGGCCGCttacttgtacagctcgtcc"
                     /locus_tag="Fragment.REV"
                     /label="Fragment.REV"
                     /ApEinfo_label="Fragment.REV"
                     /ApEinfo_fwdcolor="#14c0bd"
                     /ApEinfo_revcolor="#4ec02b"
                     /ApEinfo_graphicformat="arrow_data {{0 0.5 0 1 2 0 0 -1 0
                     -0.5} {0 .5 .1 .5 .1 -.5 0 -.5} 0} width 5 offset 0"
     primer_bind     complement(5068..5095)
                     /PCR_conditions="primer
                     sequence:tcgcggccTTATGCGGCCGCttacttgtacagctcgtcc"
                     /locus_tag="Fragment.REV(1)"
                     /label="Fragment.REV(1)"
                     /ApEinfo_label="Fragment.REV"
                     /ApEinfo_fwdcolor="#14c0bd"
                     /ApEinfo_revcolor="#4ec02b"
                     /ApEinfo_graphicformat="arrow_data {{0 0.5 0 1 2 0 0 -1 0
                     -0.5} {0 .5 .1 .5 .1 -.5 0 -.5} 0} width 5 offset 0"
     primer_bind     complement(8054..8070)
                     /PCR_conditions="primer
                     sequence:tcgcggccTTATGCGGCCGCttacttgtacagctcgtcc"
                     /locus_tag="Fragment.REV(2)"
                     /label="Fragment.REV(2)"
                     /ApEinfo_label="Fragment.REV"
                     /ApEinfo_fwdcolor="#14c0bd"
                     /ApEinfo_revcolor="#4ec02b"
                     /ApEinfo_graphicformat="arrow_data {{0 0.5 0 1 2 0 0 -1 0
                     -0.5} {0 .5 .1 .5 .1 -.5 0 -.5} 0} width 5 offset 0"
     primer_bind     complement(4306..4333)
                     /PCR_conditions="primer
                     sequence:cgcagatccttcgcggccttacttgtacagctcgtccatgccgccg"
                     /locus_tag="Fragment 2.REV"
                     /label="Fragment 2.REV"
                     /ApEinfo_label="Fragment 2.REV"
                     /ApEinfo_fwdcolor="#14c0bd"
                     /ApEinfo_revcolor="#4ec02b"
                     /ApEinfo_graphicformat="arrow_data {{0 0.5 0 1 2 0 0 -1 0
                     -0.5} {0 .5 .1 .5 .1 -.5 0 -.5} 0} width 5 offset 0"
     primer_bind     complement(5059..5083)
                     /PCR_conditions="primer
                     sequence:cgcagatccttcgcggccttacttgtacagctcgtccatgccgccg"
                     /locus_tag="Fragment 2.REV(1)"
                     /label="Fragment 2.REV(1)"
                     /ApEinfo_label="Fragment 2.REV"
                     /ApEinfo_fwdcolor="#14c0bd"
                     /ApEinfo_revcolor="#4ec02b"
                     /ApEinfo_graphicformat="arrow_data {{0 0.5 0 1 2 0 0 -1 0
                     -0.5} {0 .5 .1 .5 .1 -.5 0 -.5} 0} width 5 offset 0"
     primer_bind     3563..3601
                     /PCR_conditions="primer
                     sequence:GGTGGATCGatgtatggcaggaagaagcgg"
                     /locus_tag="Fragment 2.FOR"
                     /label="Fragment 2.FOR"
                     /ApEinfo_label="Fragment 2.FOR"
                     /ApEinfo_fwdcolor="#14c0bd"
                     /ApEinfo_revcolor="#4ec02b"
                     /ApEinfo_graphicformat="arrow_data {{0 0.5 0 1 2 0 0 -1 0
                     -0.5} {0 .5 .1 .5 .1 -.5 0 -.5} 0} width 5 offset 0"
     primer_bind     complement(3555..3588)
                     /PCR_conditions="primer
                     sequence:ccatacatCGATCCACCTCCACCTG"
                     /locus_tag="Fragment 1.REV (2)(1)"
                     /label="Fragment 1.REV (2)(1)"
                     /ApEinfo_label="Fragment 1.REV (2)"
                     /ApEinfo_fwdcolor="#14c0bd"
                     /ApEinfo_revcolor="#4ec02b"
                     /ApEinfo_graphicformat="arrow_data {{0 0.5 0 1 2 0 0 -1 0
                     -0.5} {0 .5 .1 .5 .1 -.5 0 -.5} 0} width 5 offset 0"
     primer_bind     2608..2620
                     /PCR_conditions="primer
                     sequence:aaattttatcgatactagtgggcagagcgcac"
                     /locus_tag="Fragment 1.FOR"
                     /label="Fragment 1.FOR"
                     /ApEinfo_label="Fragment 1.FOR"
                     /ApEinfo_fwdcolor="#14c0bd"
                     /ApEinfo_revcolor="#4ec02b"
                     /ApEinfo_graphicformat="arrow_data {{0 0.5 0 1 2 0 0 -1 0
                     -0.5} {0 .5 .1 .5 .1 -.5 0 -.5} 0} width 5 offset 0"
     primer_bind     complement(2805..2826)
                     /PCR_conditions="primer
                     sequence:cgcagatccttcgcggccgcctgtgttctggcggc"
                     /locus_tag="Fragment.REV(3)"
                     /label="Fragment.REV(3)"
                     /ApEinfo_label="Fragment.REV"
                     /ApEinfo_fwdcolor="#14c0bd"
                     /ApEinfo_revcolor="#4ec02b"
                     /ApEinfo_graphicformat="arrow_data {{0 0.5 0 1 2 0 0 -1 0
                     -0.5} {0 .5 .1 .5 .1 -.5 0 -.5} 0} width 5 offset 0"
     primer_bind     2585..2622
                     /PCR_conditions="primer
                     sequence:ccagtttggttaattaaggtaccgggcagagcgcacat"
                     /locus_tag="Fragment.FOR (3)"
                     /label="Fragment.FOR (3)"
                     /ApEinfo_label="Fragment.FOR (3)"
                     /ApEinfo_fwdcolor="#14c0bd"
                     /ApEinfo_revcolor="#4ec02b"
                     /ApEinfo_graphicformat="arrow_data {{0 0.5 0 1 2 0 0 -1 0
                     -0.5} {0 .5 .1 .5 .1 -.5 0 -.5} 0} width 5 offset 0"
     primer_bind     2608..2620
                     /PCR_conditions="primer
                     sequence:aaattttatcgatactagtgggcagagcgcac"
                     /locus_tag="Fragment.FOR (2)"
                     /label="Fragment.FOR (2)"
                     /ApEinfo_label="Fragment.FOR (2)"
                     /ApEinfo_fwdcolor="#14c0bd"
                     /ApEinfo_revcolor="#4ec02b"
                     /ApEinfo_graphicformat="arrow_data {{0 0.5 0 1 2 0 0 -1 0
                     -0.5} {0 .5 .1 .5 .1 -.5 0 -.5} 0} width 5 offset 0"
     primer_bind     complement(2799..2819)
                     /PCR_conditions="primer
                     sequence:CTTGTCCATctgtgttctggcggcaaaccc"
                     /locus_tag="Fragment 1.REV"
                     /label="Fragment 1.REV"
                     /ApEinfo_label="Fragment 1.REV"
                     /ApEinfo_fwdcolor="#14c0bd"
                     /ApEinfo_revcolor="#4ec02b"
                     /ApEinfo_graphicformat="arrow_data {{0 0.5 0 1 2 0 0 -1 0
                     -0.5} {0 .5 .1 .5 .1 -.5 0 -.5} 0} width 5 offset 0"
ORIGIN
        1 gtcgacggat cgggagatct cccgatcccc tatggtgcac tctcagtaca atctgctctg
       61 atgccgcata gttaagccag tatctgctcc ctgcttgtgt gttggaggtc gctgagtagt
      121 gcgcgagcaa aatttaagct acaacaaggc aaggcttgac cgacaattgc atgaagaatc
      181 tgcttagggt taggcgtttt gcgctgcttc gcgatgtacg ggccagatat acgcgttgac
      241 attgattatt gactagttat taatagtaat caattacggg gtcattagtt catagcccat
      301 atatggagtt ccgcgttaca taacttacgg taaatggccc gcctggctga ccgcccaacg
      361 acccccgccc attgacgtca ataatgacgt atgttcccat agtaacgcca atagggactt
      421 tccattgacg tcaatgggtg gagtatttac ggtaaactgc ccacttggca gtacatcaag
      481 tgtatcatat gccaagtacg ccccctattg acgtcaatga cggtaaatgg cccgcctggc
      541 attatgccca gtacatgacc ttatgggact ttcctacttg gcagtacatc tacgtattag
      601 tcatcgctat taccatggtg atgcggtttt ggcagtacat caatgggcgt ggatagcggt
      661 ttgactcacg gggatttcca agtctccacc ccattgacgt caatgggagt ttgttttggc
      721 accaaaatca acgggacttt ccaaaatgtc gtaacaactc cgccccattg acgcaaatgg
      781 gcggtaggcg tgtacggtgg gaggtctata taagcagcgc gttttgcctg tactgggtct
      841 ctctggttag accagatctg agcctgggag ctctctggct aactagggaa cccactgctt
      901 aagcctcaat aaagcttgcc ttgagtgctt caagtagtgt gtgcccgtct gttgtgtgac
      961 tctggtaact agagatccct cagacccttt tagtcagtgt ggaaaatctc tagcagtggc
     1021 gcccgaacag ggacttgaaa gcgaaaggga aaccagagga gctctctcga cgcaggactc
     1081 ggcttgctga agcgcgcacg gcaagaggcg aggggcggcg actggtgagt acgccaaaaa
     1141 ttttgactag cggaggctag aaggagagag atgggtgcga gagcgtcagt attaagcggg
     1201 ggagaattag atcgcgatgg gaaaaaattc ggttaaggcc agggggaaag aaaaaatata
     1261 aattaaaaca tatagtatgg gcaagcaggg agctagaacg attcgcagtt aatcctggcc
     1321 tgttagaaac atcagaaggc tgtagacaaa tactgggaca gctacaacca tcccttcaga
     1381 caggatcaga agaacttaga tcattatata atacagtagc aaccctctat tgtgtgcatc
     1441 aaaggataga gataaaagac accaaggaag ctttagacaa gatagaggaa gagcaaaaca
     1501 aaagtaagac caccgcacag caagcggccg ctgatcttca gacctggagg aggagatatg
     1561 agggacaatt ggagaagtga attatataaa tataaagtag taaaaattga accattagga
     1621 gtagcaccca ccaaggcaaa gagaagagtg gtgcagagag aaaaaagagc agtgggaata
     1681 ggagctttgt tccttgggtt cttgggagca gcaggaagca ctatgggcgc agcgtcaatg
     1741 acgctgacgg tacaggccag acaattattg tctggtatag tgcagcagca gaacaatttg
     1801 ctgagggcta ttgaggcgca acagcatctg ttgcaactca cagtctgggg catcaagcag
     1861 ctccaggcaa gaatcctggc tgtggaaaga tacctaaagg atcaacagct cctggggatt
     1921 tggggttgct ctggaaaact catttgcacc actgctgtgc cttggaatgc tagttggagt
     1981 aataaatctc tggaacagat ttggaatcac acgacctgga tggagtggga cagagaaatt
     2041 aacaattaca caagcttaat acactcctta attgaagaat cgcaaaacca gcaagaaaag
     2101 aatgaacaag aattattgga attagataaa tgggcaagtt tgtggaattg gtttaacata
     2161 acaaattggc tgtggtatat aaaattattc ataatgatag taggaggctt ggtaggttta
     2221 agaatagttt ttgctgtact ttctatagtg aatagagtta ggcagggata ttcaccatta
     2281 tcgtttcaga cccacctccc aaccccgagg ggacccgaca ggcccgaagg aatagaagaa
     2341 gaaggtggag agagagacag agacagatcc attcgattag tgaacggatc ggcactgcgt
     2401 gcgccaattc tgcagacaaa tggcagtatt catccacaat tttaaaagaa aaggggggat
     2461 tggggggtac agtgcagggg aaagaatagt agacataata gcaacagaca tacaaactaa
     2521 agaattacaa aaacaaatta caaaaattca aaattttcgg gtttattaca gggacagcag
     2581 agatccagtt tggttaatta aggtaccggg cagagcgcac atcgcccaca gtccccgaga
     2641 agttgggggg aggggtcggc aattgatccg gtgcctagag aaggtggcgc ggggtaaact
     2701 gggaaagtga tgtcgtgtac tggctccgcc tttttcccga gggtggggga gaaccgtata
     2761 taagtgcagt agtcgccgtg aacgttcttt ttcgcaacgg gtttgccgcc agaacacagG
     2821 CCACCGGATC GCCACCATGG ATCCGTCTAG ATTAGATAAA AGTAAAGTGA TTAACAGCGC
     2881 ATTAGAGCTG CTTAATGAGG TCGGAATCGA AGGTTTAACA ACCCGTAAAC TCGCCCAGAA
     2941 GCTAGGTGTA GAGCAGCCTA CATTGTATTG GCATGTAAAA AATAAGCGGG CTTTGCTCGA
     3001 CGCCTTAGCC ATTGAGATGT TAGATAGGCA CCATACTCAC TTTTGCCCTT TAGAAGGGGA
     3061 AAGCTGGCAA GATTTTTTAC GTAATAACGC TAAAAGTTTT AGATGTGCTT TACTAAGTCA
     3121 TCGCGATGGA GCAAAAGTAC ATTTAGGTAC ACGGCCTACA GAAAAACAGT ATGAAACTCT
     3181 CGAAAATCAA TTAGCCTTTT TATGCCAACA AGGTTTTTCA CTAGAGAATG CATTATATGC
     3241 ACTCAGCGCT GTGGGGCATT TTACTTTAGG TTGCGTATTG GAAGATCAAG AGCATCAAGT
     3301 CGCTAAAGAA GAAAGGGAAA CACCTACTAC TGATAGTATG CCGCCATTAT TACGACAAGC
     3361 TATCGAATTA TTTGATCACC AAGGTGCAGA GCCAGCCTTC TTATTCGGCC TTGAATTGAT
     3421 CATATGCGGA TTAGAAAAAC AACTTAAATG TGAAAGTGGG TCCGCGTACA GCGGATCCCG
     3481 GGAATTCAGA TCTTATGAAT TCGACTACAA AGACGATGAC GACAAGGGTG GAGGCGGGAG
     3541 CGGAGGGGGT GGCTCAGGTG GAGGTGGATC GatCTCGAGC ATgtatggca ggaagaagcg
     3601 gagacagcga cgaagaaagc ttggggtgag caagggcgag gaggataaca tggccatcat
     3661 caaggagttc atgcgcttca aggtgcacat ggagggctcc gtgaacggcc acgagttcga
     3721 gatcgagggc gagggcgagg gccgccccta cgagggcacc cagaccgcca agctgaaggt
     3781 gaccaagggt ggccccctgc ccttcgcctg ggacatcctg tcccctcagt tcatgtacgg
     3841 ctccaaggcc tacgtgaagc accccgccga catccccgac tacttgaagc tgtccttccc
     3901 cgagggcttc aagtgggagc gcgtgatgaa cttcgaggac ggcggcgtgg tgaccgtgac
     3961 ccaggactcc tccctgcagg acggcgagtt catctacaag gtgaagctgc gcggcaccaa
     4021 cttcccctcc gacggccccg taatgcagaa gaagaccatg ggctgggagg cctcctccga
     4081 gcggatgtac cccgaggacg gcgccctgaa gggcgagatc aagcagaggc tgaagctgaa
     4141 ggacggcggc cactacgacg ctgaggtcaa gaccacctac aaggccaaga agcccgtgca
     4201 gctgcccggc gcctacaacg tcaacatcaa gttggacatc acctcccaca acgaggacta
     4261 caccatcgtg gaacagtacg aacgcgccga gggccgccac tccaccggcg gcatggacga
     4321 gctgtacaag taaatgtaCg gAagAaagaa Acggagacag cgacgaagaa agcttggggt
     4381 gagcaagggc gaggaggata acatggccat catcaaggag ttcatgcgct tcaaggtgca
     4441 catggagggc tccgtgaacg gccacgagtt cgagatcgag ggcgagggcg agggccgccc
     4501 ctacgagggc acccagaccg ccaagctgaa ggtgaccaag ggtggccccc tgcccttcgc
     4561 ctgggacatc ctgtcccctc agttcatgta cggctccaag gcctacgtga agcaccccgc
     4621 cgacatcccc gactacttga agctgtcctt ccccgagggc ttcaagtggg agcgcgtgat
     4681 gaacttcgag gacggcggcg tggtgaccgt gacccaggac tcctccctgc aggacggcga
     4741 gttcatctac aaggtgaagc tgcgcggcac caacttcccc tccgacggcc ccgtaatgca
     4801 gaagaagacc atgggctggg aggcctcctc cgagcggatg taccccgagg acggcgccct
     4861 gaagggcgag atcaagcaga ggctgaagct gaaggacggc ggccactacg acgctgaggt
     4921 caagaccacc tacaaggcca agaagcccgt gcagctgccc ggcgcctaca acgtcaacat
     4981 caagttggac atcacctccc acaacgagga ctacaccatc gtggaacagt acgaacgcgc
     5041 cgagggccgc cactccaccg gcggcatgga cgagctgtac aagAGATCCG GCGCAACAAA
     5101 CTTCTCTCTG CTGAAACAAG CCGGAGATGT CGAAGAGAAT CCTGGACCGA CCGAGTACAA
     5161 GCCCACGGTG CGCCTCGCCA CCCGCGACGA CGTCCCCAGG GCCGTACGCA CCCTCGCCGC
     5221 CGCGTTCGCC GACTACCCCG CCACGCGCCA CACCGTCGAT CCGGACCGCC ACATCGAGCG
     5281 GGTCACCGAG CTGCAAGAAC TCTTCCTCAC GCGCGTCGGG CTCGACATCG GCAAGGTGTG
     5341 GGTCGCGGAC GACGGCGCCG CGGTGGCGGT CTGGACCACG CCGGAGAGCG TCGAAGCGGG
     5401 GGCGGTGTTC GCCGAGATCG GCCCGCGCAT GGCCGAGTTG AGCGGTTCCC GGCTGGCCGC
     5461 GCAGCAACAG ATGGAAGGCC TCCTGGCGCC GCACCGGCCC AAGGAGCCCG CGTGGTTCCT
     5521 GGCCACCGTC GGAGTCTCGC CCGACCACCA GGGCAAGGGT CTGGGCAGCG CCGTCGTGCT
     5581 CCCCGGAGTG GAGGCGGCCG AGCGCGCCGG GGTGCCCGCC TTCCTGGAGA CCTCCGCGCC
     5641 CCGCAACCTC CCCTTCTACG AGCGGCTCGG CTTCACCGTC ACCGCCGACG TCGAGGTGCC
     5701 CGAAGGACCG CGCACCTGGT GCATGACCCG CAAGCCCGGT GCCTGAACGC GTTAAGTCGA
     5761 CAATCAACCT CTGGATTACA AAATTTGTGA AAGATTGACT GGTATTCTTA ACTATGTTGC
     5821 TCCTTTTACG CTATGTGGAT ACGCTGCTTT AATGCCTTTG TATCATGCTA TTGCTTCCCG
     5881 TATGGCTTTC ATTTTCTCCT CCTTGTATAA ATCCTGGTTG CTGTCTCTTT ATGAGGAGTT
     5941 GTGGCCCGTT GTCAGGCAAC GTGGCGTGGT GTGCACTGTG TTTGCTGACG CAACCCCCAC
     6001 TGGTTGGGGC ATTGCCACCA CCTGTCAGCT CCTTTCCGGG ACTTTCGCTT TCCCCCTCCC
     6061 TATTGCCACG GCGGAACTCA TCGCCGCCTG CCTTGCCCGC TGCTGGACAG GGGCTCGGCT
     6121 GTTGGGCACT GACAATTCCG TGGTGTTGTC GGGGAAATCA TCGTCCTTTC CTTGGCTGCT
     6181 CGCCTGTGTT GCCACCTGGA TTCTGCGCGG GACGTCCTTC TGCTACGTCC CTTCGGCCCT
     6241 CAATCCAGCG GACCTTCCTT CCCGCGGCCT GCTGCCGGCT CTGCGGCCTC TTCCGCGTCT
     6301 TCGCCTTCGC CCTCAGACGA GTCGGATCTC CCTTTGGGCC GCCTCCCCGC GTCGACTTTA
     6361 AGACCAATGA CTTACAAGGC AGCTGTAGAT CTTAGCCACT TTTTAAAAGA AAAGGGGGGA
     6421 CTGGAAGGGC TAATTCACTC CCAACGAAGA CAAGATCTGC TTTTTGCTTG TACTGGGTCT
     6481 CTCTGGTTAG ACCAGATCTG AGCCTGGGAG CTCTCTGGCT AACTAGGGAA CCCACTGCTT
     6541 AAGCCTCAAT AAAGCTTGCC TTGAGTGCTT CAAGTAGTGT GTGCCCGTCT GTTGTGTGAC
     6601 TCTGGTAACT AGAGATCCCT CAGACCCTTT TAGTCAGTGT GGAAAATCTC TAGCAGggcc
     6661 cgtttaaacc cgctgatcag cctcgactgt gccttctagt tgccagccat ctgttgtttg
     6721 cccctccccc gtgccttcct tgaccctgga aggtgccact cccactgtcc tttcctaata
     6781 aaatgaggaa attgcatcgc attgtctgag taggtgtcat tctattctgg ggggtggggt
     6841 ggggcaggac agcaaggggg aggattggga agacaatagc aggcatgctg gggatgcggt
     6901 gggctctatg gcttctgagg cggaaagaac cagctggggc tctagggggt atccccnnnn
     6961 nnnnnnnnnn nnnnnnnnnn nnnnnnnnnn nnnnnnnnnn nnnnnnnnnn nnnnnnnnnn
     7021 nnnnnnnnnn nnnnnnnnnn nnnnnnnnnn nnnnnnnnnn nnnnnnnnnn nnnnnnnnnn
     7081 cnnnnnnnnn nnnnnnnnnn nnnnnnnnnn nnnnnnnnnn nnnnnnnnnn nnnnnnnnnn
     7141 nnnnnnnnnn nnnnnnnnnn nnnnnnnnnn nnannnnnnn nnnnnnnnnn nnnnnnnnnn
     7201 nnnnnnnnnn nnnnnnnnnn nncctttgac gttggagtcc acgttcttta atagtggact
     7261 cttgttccaa actggaacaa cactcaaccc tatctcggtc tattcttttg atttataagg
     7321 gattttgccg atttcggcct attggttaaa aaatgagctg atttaacaaa aatttaacgc
     7381 gaattaattc tgtggaatgt gtgtcagtta gggtgtggaa agtccccagg ctccccagca
     7441 ggcagaagta tgcaaagcat gcatctcaat tagtcagcaa ccaggtgtgg aaagtcccca
     7501 ggctccccag caggcagaag tatgcaaagc atgcatctca attagtcagc aaccatagtc
     7561 ccgcccctaa ctccgcccat cccgccccta actccgccca gttccgccca ttctccgccc
     7621 catggctgac taattttttt tatttatgca gaggccgagg ccgcctctgc ctctgagcta
     7681 ttccagaagt agtgaggagg cttttttgga ggcctaggct tttgcaaaaa gctcccggga
     7741 gcttgtatat ccattttcgg atctgatcag cacgtgttga caattaatca tcggcatagt
     7801 atatcggcat agtataatac gacaaggtga ggaactaaac catggccaag ttgaccagtg
     7861 ccgttccggt gctcaccgcg cgcgacgtcg ccggagcggt cgagttctgg accgaccggc
     7921 tcgggttctc ccgggacttc gtggaggacg acttcgccgg tgtggtccgg gacgacgtga
     7981 ccctgttcat cagcgcggtc caggaccagg tggtgccgga caacaccctg gcctgggtgt
     8041 gggtgcgcgg cctggacgag ctgtacgccg agtggtcgga ggtcgtgtcc acgaacttcc
     8101 gggacgcctc cgggccggcc atgaccgaga tcggcgagca gccgtggggg cgggagttcg
     8161 ccctgcgcga cccggccggc aactgcgtgc acttcgtggc cgaggagcag gactgacacg
     8221 tgctacgaga tttcgattcc accgccgcct tctatgaaag gttgggcttc ggaatcgttt
     8281 tccgggacgc cggctggatg atcctccagc gcggggatct catgctggag ttcttcgccc
     8341 accccaactt gtttattgca gcttataatg gttacaaata aagcaatagc atcacaaatt
     8401 tcacaaataa agcatttttt tcactgcatt ctagttgtgg tttgtccaaa ctcatcaatg
     8461 tatcttatca tgtctgtata ccgtcgacct ctagctagag cttggcgtaa tcatggtcat
     8521 agctgtttcc tgtgtgaaat tgttatccgc tcacaattcc acacaacata cgagccggaa
     8581 gcataaagtg taaagcctgg ggtgcctaat gagtgagcta actcacatta attgcgttgc
     8641 gctcactgcc cgctttccag tcgggaaacc tgtcgtgcca gctgcattaa tgaatcggcc
     8701 aacgcgcggg gagaggcggt ttgcgtattg ggcgctcttc cgcttcctcg ctcactgact
     8761 cgctgcgctc ggtcgttcgg ctgcggcgag cggtatcagc tcactcaaag gcggtaatac
     8821 ggttatccac agaatcaggg gataacgcag gaaagaacat gtgagcaaaa ggccagcaaa
     8881 aggccaggaa ccgtaaaaag gccgcgttgc tggcgttttt ccataggctc cgcccccctg
     8941 acgagcatca caaaaatcga cgctcaagtc agaggtggcg aaacccgaca ggactataaa
     9001 gataccaggc gtttccccct ggaagctccc tcgtgcgctc tcctgttccg accctgccgc
     9061 ttaccggata cctgtccgcc tttctccctt cgggaagcgt ggcgctttct catagctcac
     9121 gctgtaggta tctcagttcg gtgtaggtcg ttcgctccaa gctgggctgt gtgcacgaac
     9181 cccccgttca gcccgaccgc tgcgccttat ccggtaacta tcgtcttgag tccaacccgg
     9241 taagacacga cttatcgcca ctggcagcag ccactggtaa caggattagc agagcgaggt
     9301 atgtaggcgg tgctacagag ttcttgaagt ggtggcctaa ctacggctac actagaagaa
     9361 cagtatttgg tatctgcgct ctgctgaagc cagttacctt cggaaaaaga gttggtagct
     9421 cttgatccgg caaacaaacc accgctggta gcggtggttt ttttgtttgc aagcagcaga
     9481 ttacgcgcag aaaaaaagga tctcaagaag atcctttgat cttttctacg gggtctgacg
     9541 ctcagtggaa cgaaaactca cgttaaggga ttttggtcat gagattatca aaaaggatct
     9601 tcacctagat ccttttaaat taaaaatgaa gttttaaatc aatctaaagt atatatgagt
     9661 aaacttggtc tgacagttac caatgcttaa tcagtgaggc acctatctca gcgatctgtc
     9721 tatttcgttc atccatagtt gcctgactcc ccgtcgtgta gataactacg atacgggagg
     9781 gcttaccatc tggccccagt gctgcaatga taccgcgaga cccacgctca ccggctccag
     9841 atttatcagc aataaaccag ccagccggaa gggccgagcg cagaagtggt cctgcaactt
     9901 tatccgcctc catccagtct attaattgtt gccgggaagc tagagtaagt agttcgccag
     9961 ttaatagttt gcgcaacgtt gttgccattg ctacaggcat cgtggtgtca cgctcgtcgt
    10021 ttggtatggc ttcattcagc tccggttccc aacgatcaag gcgagttaca tgatccccca
    10081 tgttgtgcaa aaaagcggtt agctccttcg gtcctccgat cgttgtcaga agtaagttgg
    10141 ccgcagtgtt atcactcatg gttatggcag cactgcataa ttctcttact gtcatgccat
    10201 ccgtaagatg cttttctgtg actggtgagt actcaaccaa gtcattctga gaatagtgta
    10261 tgcggcgacc gagttgctct tgcccggcgt caatacggga taataccgcg ccacatagca
    10321 gaactttaaa agtgctcatc attggaaaac gttcttcggg gcgaaaactc tcaaggatct
    10381 taccgctgtt gagatccagt tcgatgtaac ccactcgtgc acccaactga tcttcagcat
    10441 cttttacttt caccagcgtt tctgggtgag caaaaacagg aaggcaaaat gccgcaaaaa
    10501 agggaataag ggcgacacgg aaatgttgaa tactcatact cttccttttt caatattatt
    10561 gaagcattta tcagggttat tgtctcatga gcggatacat atttgaatgt atttagaaaa
    10621 ataaacaaat aggggttccg cgcacatttc cccgaaaagt gccacctgac 
//
