# Supplementary material for: Characterization of induced cohesin loop extrusion trajectories in living cells
Source: Nat Genet. 2025 Oct 16;57(11):2785–97. doi: 10.1038/s41588-025-02358-0 (PMC12597828; doi:10.1038/s41588-025-02358-0)
Supplement: Supplementary file 5 — 1_PB-empty_TetO.gb. 2_Lenti-TetR-mcherry.gb. 3_Lenti-TetR-Mau2-puro.gb. 4_Cas9-2A-BFP.gb. 5_Rad21-AID-GFP-Blast.gb. 6_CTCF-AID-GFP.gb. 7_PDS5A-AID-GFP.gb. 8_STAG2-AID-GFP.gb. 9_WAPL-AID-GFP.gb. [file 41588_2025_2358_MOESM5_ESM.zip › GB/6_CTCF-AID-GFP.gb]

LOCUS       pMK393_CTCF_AID_        4990 bp    DNA        circular     31-MAR-2025
DEFINITION  .
ACCESSION   
VERSION     
SOURCE      .
  ORGANISM  .
COMMENT     UUID: e7e74c98-7ba1-4eef-a074-35656c85dffb
COMMENT     Type: Synthetic
COMMENT     ConfirmedExperimentally: 0
COMMENT     CreatedBy: Macapp
COMMENT     SequenceClass: UNA
COMMENT     TransformedInto: unspecified
COMMENT     ApEinfo:methylated:1
FEATURES             Location/Qualifiers
     misc_feature    1059..1085
                     /locus_tag="ORF"
                     /label="ORF"
                     /ApEinfo_label="ORF"
                     /ApEinfo_fwdcolor="#a6acb3"
                     /ApEinfo_revcolor="#a6acb3"
                     /ApEinfo_graphicformat="arrow_data {{0 0.5 0 1 2 0 0 -1 0
                     -0.5} {0 .5 .1 .5 .1 -.5 0 -.5} 0} width 5 offset 0"
     misc_feature    855..1809
                     /locus_tag="ORF(1)"
                     /label="ORF(1)"
                     /ApEinfo_label="ORF"
                     /ApEinfo_fwdcolor="#a6acb3"
                     /ApEinfo_revcolor="#a6acb3"
                     /ApEinfo_graphicformat="arrow_data {{0 0.5 0 1 2 0 0 -1 0
                     -0.5} {0 .5 .1 .5 .1 -.5 0 -.5} 0} width 5 offset 0"
     promoter        complement(4422..4526)
                     /gene="<i>bla</i>"
                     /locus_tag="AmpR promoter"
                     /label="AmpR promoter"
                     /ApEinfo_label="AmpR promoter"
                     /ApEinfo_fwdcolor="#bbbbbb"
                     /ApEinfo_revcolor="#bbbbbb"
                     /ApEinfo_graphicformat="arrow_data {{0 0.5 0 1 2 0 0 -1 0
                     -0.5} {0 .5 .1 .5 .1 -.5 0 -.5} 0} width 5 offset 0
                     graphic_fg_color_0 #ffffff graphic_fg_color_1 #ffffff
                     outline_color_0 #000000 outline_color_1 #000000"
     CDS             complement(3561..4421)
                     /gene="<i>bla</i>"
                     /note="confers resistance to ampicillin, carbenicillin,
                     and related antibiotics"
                     /product="β-lactamase"
                     /translation=MSIQHFRVALIPFFAAFCLPVFA,HPETLVKVKDAEDQLGARVGY
                     IELDLNSGKILESFRPEERFPMMSTFKVLLCGAVLSRIDAGQEQLGRRIHYSQNDLVE
                     YSPVTEKHLTDGMTVRELCSAAITMSDNTAANLLLTTIGGPKELTAFLHNMGDHVTRL
                     DRWEPELNEAIPNDERDTTMPVAMATTLRKLLTGELLTLASRQQLIDWMEADKVAGPL
                     LRSALPAGWFIADKSGAGERGSRGIIAALGPDGKPSRIVVIYTTGSQATMDERNRQIA
                     EIGASLIKHW*
                     /locus_tag="AmpR"
                     /label="AmpR"
                     /ApEinfo_label="AmpR"
                     /ApEinfo_fwdcolor="#ccffcc"
                     /ApEinfo_revcolor="#ccffcc"
                     /ApEinfo_graphicformat="arrow_data {{0 0.5 0 1 2 0 0 -1 0
                     -0.5} {0 .5 .1 .5 .1 -.5 0 -.5} 0} width 5 offset 0"
     promoter        complement(2448..2478)
                     /note="promoter for the <i>E. coli lac</i> operon"
                     /locus_tag="lac promoter"
                     /label="lac promoter"
                     /ApEinfo_label="lac promoter"
                     /ApEinfo_fwdcolor="#bbbbbb"
                     /ApEinfo_revcolor="#bbbbbb"
                     /ApEinfo_graphicformat="arrow_data {{0 0.5 0 1 2 0 0 -1 0
                     -0.5} {0 .5 .1 .5 .1 -.5 0 -.5} 0} width 5 offset 0
                     graphic_fg_color_0 #ffffff graphic_fg_color_1 #ffffff
                     outline_color_0 #000000 outline_color_1 #000000"
     protein_bind    2493..2514
                     /bound_moiety="<i>E. coli</i> catabolite activator
                     protein"
                     /note="CAP binding activates transcription in the presence
                     of cAMP."
                     /locus_tag="CAP binding site"
                     /label="CAP binding site"
                     /ApEinfo_label="CAP binding site"
                     /ApEinfo_fwdcolor="#31849b"
                     /ApEinfo_revcolor="#31849b"
                     /ApEinfo_graphicformat="arrow_data {{0 .5 .1 .5 .1 -.5 0
                     -.5} {0 .5 .1 .5 .1 -.5 0 -.5} 0} width 5 offset 0"
     protein_bind    2424..2440
                     /bound_moiety="<i>lac</i> repressor encoded by
                     <i>lacI</i>"
                     /note="The <i>lac</i> repressor binds to the <i>lac</i>
                     operator to inhibit transcription in <i>E. coli</i>. This
                     inhibition can be relieved by adding lactose or
                     isopropyl-β-D-thiogalactopyranoside (IPTG)."
                     /locus_tag="lac operator"
                     /label="lac operator"
                     /ApEinfo_label="lac operator"
                     /ApEinfo_fwdcolor="#31849b"
                     /ApEinfo_revcolor="#31849b"
                     /ApEinfo_graphicformat="arrow_data {{0 .5 .1 .5 .1 -.5 0
                     -.5} {0 .5 .1 .5 .1 -.5 0 -.5} 0} width 5 offset 0"
     rep_origin      complement(2802..3390)
                     /note="high-copy-number ColE1/pMB1/pBR322/pUC origin of
                     replication"
                     /direction=LEFT
                     /locus_tag="ori"
                     /label="ori"
                     /ApEinfo_label="ori"
                     /ApEinfo_fwdcolor="#ffff00"
                     /ApEinfo_revcolor="#ffff00"
                     /ApEinfo_graphicformat="arrow_data {{0 0.5 0 1 2 0 0 -1 0
                     -0.5} {0 .5 .1 .5 .1 -.5 0 -.5} 0} width 5 offset 0"
     rep_origin      join(4553..4990,1..18)
                     /note="f1 bacteriophage origin of replication; arrow
                     indicates direction of (+) strand synthesis"
                     /direction=RIGHT
                     /locus_tag="f1 ori"
                     /label="f1 ori"
                     /ApEinfo_label="f1 ori"
                     /ApEinfo_fwdcolor="#ffff00"
                     /ApEinfo_revcolor="#ffff00"
                     /ApEinfo_graphicformat="arrow_data {{0 0.5 0 1 2 0 0 -1 0
                     -0.5} {0 .5 .1 .5 .1 -.5 0 -.5} 0} width 5 offset 0"
     promoter        185..203
                     /note="promoter for bacteriophage T7 RNA polymerase"
                     /locus_tag="T7 promoter"
                     /label="T7 promoter"
                     /ApEinfo_label="T7 promoter"
                     /ApEinfo_fwdcolor="#bbbbbb"
                     /ApEinfo_revcolor="#bbbbbb"
                     /ApEinfo_graphicformat="arrow_data {{0 0.5 0 1 2 0 0 -1 0
                     -0.5} {0 .5 .1 .5 .1 -.5 0 -.5} 0} width 5 offset 0
                     graphic_fg_color_0 #ffffff graphic_fg_color_1 #ffffff
                     outline_color_0 #000000 outline_color_1 #000000"
     promoter        complement(2361..2379)
                     /note="promoter for bacteriophage T3 RNA polymerase"
                     /locus_tag="T3 promoter"
                     /label="T3 promoter"
                     /ApEinfo_label="T3 promoter"
                     /ApEinfo_fwdcolor="#bbbbbb"
                     /ApEinfo_revcolor="#bbbbbb"
                     /ApEinfo_graphicformat="arrow_data {{0 0.5 0 1 2 0 0 -1 0
                     -0.5} {0 .5 .1 .5 .1 -.5 0 -.5} 0} width 5 offset 0
                     graphic_fg_color_0 #ffffff graphic_fg_color_1 #ffffff
                     outline_color_0 #000000 outline_color_1 #000000"
     primer_bind     159..175
                     /note="common sequencing primer, one of multiple similar
                     variants"
                     /locus_tag="M13 fwd"
                     /label="M13 fwd"
                     /ApEinfo_label="M13 fwd"
                     /ApEinfo_fwdcolor="#a020f0"
                     /ApEinfo_revcolor="#a020f0"
                     /ApEinfo_graphicformat="arrow_data {{0 0.5 0 1 2 0 0 -1 0
                     -0.5} {0 .5 .1 .5 .1 -.5 0 -.5} 0} width 5 offset 0"
     primer_bind     complement(2400..2416)
                     /note="common sequencing primer, one of multiple similar
                     variants"
                     /locus_tag="M13 rev"
                     /label="M13 rev"
                     /ApEinfo_label="M13 rev"
                     /ApEinfo_fwdcolor="#a020f0"
                     /ApEinfo_revcolor="#a020f0"
                     /ApEinfo_graphicformat="arrow_data {{0 0.5 0 1 2 0 0 -1 0
                     -0.5} {0 .5 .1 .5 .1 -.5 0 -.5} 0} width 5 offset 0"
     CDS             855..1058
                     /gene=""
                     /note="acts as an auxin-inducible degron (AID) in the
                     presence of TIR1"
                     /product="minimal degron from the auxin-responsive IAA17
                     protein of <i>Arabidopsis thaliana</i> (<a
                     href="http://www.ncbi.nlm.nih.gov/pubmed/23499004"
                     title="http://www.ncbi.nlm.nih.gov/pubmed/23499004">Kubota
                     et al., 2013</a>)"
                     /translation=KEKSACPKDPAKPPAKAQVVGWPPVRSYRKNVMVSCQKSSGGPEA
                     AAFVKVSMDGAPYLRKIDLRMYK
                     /locus_tag="mini-AID"
                     /label="mini-AID"
                     /ApEinfo_label="mini-AID"
                     /ApEinfo_fwdcolor="#cc99b2"
                     /ApEinfo_revcolor="#cc99b2"
                     /ApEinfo_graphicformat="arrow_data {{0 0.5 0 1 2 0 0 -1 0
                     -0.5} {0 .5 .1 .5 .1 -.5 0 -.5} 0} width 5 offset 0"
     CDS             1095..1808
                     /translation=VSKGEELFTGVVPILVELDGDVNGHKFSVSGEGEGDATYGKLTLK
                     FICTTGKLPVPWPTLVTTLTYGVQCFSRYPDHMKQHDFFKSAMPEGYVQERTIFFKDD
                     GNYKTRAEVKFEGDTLVNRIELKGIDFKEDGNILGHKLEYNYNSHNVYIMADKQKNGI
                     KVNFKIRHNIEDGSVQLADHYQQNTPIGDGPVLLPDNHYLSTQSALSKDPNEKRDHMV
                     LLEFVTAAGITLGMDELYK
                     /locus_tag="EGFP"
                     /label="EGFP"
                     /ApEinfo_label="EGFP"
                     /ApEinfo_fwdcolor="#00ff00"
                     /ApEinfo_revcolor="#00ff00"
                     /ApEinfo_graphicformat="arrow_data {{0 0.5 0 1 2 0 0 -1 0
                     -0.5} {0 .5 .1 .5 .1 -.5 0 -.5} 0} width 5 offset 0"
     misc_feature    236..854
                     /locus_tag="5'HA"
                     /label="5'HA"
                     /ApEinfo_label="5'HA"
                     /ApEinfo_fwdcolor="#ffcc00"
                     /ApEinfo_revcolor="#ffcc00"
                     /ApEinfo_graphicformat="arrow_data {{0 .5 .1 .5 .1 -.5 0
                     -.5} {0 .5 .1 .5 .1 -.5 0 -.5} 0} width 5 offset 0"
     misc_feature    1810..2332
                     /locus_tag="3'HA"
                     /label="3'HA"
                     /ApEinfo_label="3'HA"
                     /ApEinfo_fwdcolor="#ffcc00"
                     /ApEinfo_revcolor="#ffcc00"
                     /ApEinfo_graphicformat="arrow_data {{0 .5 .1 .5 .1 -.5 0
                     -.5} {0 .5 .1 .5 .1 -.5 0 -.5} 0} width 5 offset 0"
     primer_bind     complement(2310..2332)
                     /PCR_conditions="primer sequence:TTCAGGACAGAACCTGATCGTAG"
                     /note="&lt;html&gt;&lt;body&gt;&lt;/body&gt;&lt;/html&gt;"
                     /locus_tag="Primer 2"
                     /label="Primer 2"
                     /ApEinfo_label="Primer 2"
                     /ApEinfo_fwdcolor="#14c0bd"
                     /ApEinfo_revcolor="#4ec02b"
                     /ApEinfo_graphicformat="arrow_data {{0 0.5 0 1 2 0 0 -1 0
                     -0.5} {0 .5 .1 .5 .1 -.5 0 -.5} 0} width 5 offset 0"
     primer_bind     236..258
                     /PCR_conditions="primer sequence:TCTAAGAAACTCAGGGTCAGGCG"
                     /note="&lt;html&gt;&lt;body&gt;&lt;/body&gt;&lt;/html&gt;"
                     /locus_tag="Primer 1"
                     /label="Primer 1"
                     /ApEinfo_label="Primer 1"
                     /ApEinfo_fwdcolor="#14c0bd"
                     /ApEinfo_revcolor="#4ec02b"
                     /ApEinfo_graphicformat="arrow_data {{0 0.5 0 1 2 0 0 -1 0
                     -0.5} {0 .5 .1 .5 .1 -.5 0 -.5} 0} width 5 offset 0"
     primer_bind     complement(833..874)
                     /PCR_conditions="primer
                     sequence:ggacaagcactcttctccttCTGAGGATCATCTCAGGCGTGA"
                     /note="&lt;html&gt;&lt;body&gt;&lt;/body&gt;&lt;/html&gt;"
                     /locus_tag="Primer 6"
                     /label="Primer 6"
                     /ApEinfo_label="Primer 6"
                     /ApEinfo_fwdcolor="#14c0bd"
                     /ApEinfo_revcolor="#4ec02b"
                     /ApEinfo_graphicformat="arrow_data {{0 0.5 0 1 2 0 0 -1 0
                     -0.5} {0 .5 .1 .5 .1 -.5 0 -.5} 0} width 5 offset 0"
     primer_bind     1086..1109
                     /PCR_conditions="primer
                     sequence:TCAGGTGTCGTGAgCTAGCATGTTGAGCAAGGGCGAG"
                     /locus_tag="Fragment 1.FOR"
                     /label="Fragment 1.FOR"
                     /ApEinfo_label="Fragment 1.FOR"
                     /ApEinfo_fwdcolor="#14c0bd"
                     /ApEinfo_revcolor="#4ec02b"
                     /ApEinfo_graphicformat="arrow_data {{0 0.5 0 1 2 0 0 -1 0
                     -0.5} {0 .5 .1 .5 .1 -.5 0 -.5} 0} width 5 offset 0"
     primer_bind     complement(1796..1809)
                     /PCR_conditions="primer
                     sequence:AGGGGTCCCGAGTAGCTAGTAagaatgctagcttacttgtacagctcg"
                     /locus_tag="Fragment 2.REV"
                     /label="Fragment 2.REV"
                     /ApEinfo_label="Fragment 2.REV"
                     /ApEinfo_fwdcolor="#14c0bd"
                     /ApEinfo_revcolor="#4ec02b"
                     /ApEinfo_graphicformat="arrow_data {{0 0.5 0 1 2 0 0 -1 0
                     -0.5} {0 .5 .1 .5 .1 -.5 0 -.5} 0} width 5 offset 0"
     primer_bind     complement(1793..1809)
                     /PCR_conditions="primer
                     sequence:tcgcggccTTATGCGGCCGCttacttgtacagctcgtcc"
                     /locus_tag="Fragment.REV"
                     /label="Fragment.REV"
                     /ApEinfo_label="Fragment.REV"
                     /ApEinfo_fwdcolor="#14c0bd"
                     /ApEinfo_revcolor="#4ec02b"
                     /ApEinfo_graphicformat="arrow_data {{0 0.5 0 1 2 0 0 -1 0
                     -0.5} {0 .5 .1 .5 .1 -.5 0 -.5} 0} width 5 offset 0"
     primer_bind     complement(833..854)
                     /PCR_conditions="primer sequence:CTGAGGATCATCTCAGGCGTGA"
                     /note="&lt;html&gt;&lt;body&gt;&lt;/body&gt;&lt;/html&gt;"
                     /locus_tag="Primer 2(1)"
                     /label="Primer 2(1)"
                     /ApEinfo_label="Primer 2"
                     /ApEinfo_fwdcolor="#14c0bd"
                     /ApEinfo_revcolor="#4ec02b"
                     /ApEinfo_graphicformat="arrow_data {{0 0.5 0 1 2 0 0 -1 0
                     -0.5} {0 .5 .1 .5 .1 -.5 0 -.5} 0} width 5 offset 0"
     primer_bind     193..207
                     /PCR_conditions="primer sequence:CTCACTATAGGGCGA"
                     /locus_tag="20814"
                     /label="20814"
                     /ApEinfo_label="20814"
                     /ApEinfo_fwdcolor="#14c0bd"
                     /ApEinfo_revcolor="#4ec02b"
                     /ApEinfo_graphicformat="arrow_data {{0 0.5 0 1 2 0 0 -1 0
                     -0.5} {0 .5 .1 .5 .1 -.5 0 -.5} 0} width 5 offset 0"
     primer_bind     4512..4529
                     /PCR_conditions="primer sequence:AATAGGGGTTCCGCGCAC"
                     /locus_tag="16020"
                     /label="16020"
                     /ApEinfo_label="16020"
                     /ApEinfo_fwdcolor="#14c0bd"
                     /ApEinfo_revcolor="#4ec02b"
                     /ApEinfo_graphicformat="arrow_data {{0 0.5 0 1 2 0 0 -1 0
                     -0.5} {0 .5 .1 .5 .1 -.5 0 -.5} 0} width 5 offset 0"
     primer_bind     4512..4529
                     /PCR_conditions="primer sequence:AATAGGGGTTCCGCGCAC"
                     /locus_tag="15046"
                     /label="15046"
                     /ApEinfo_label="15046"
                     /ApEinfo_fwdcolor="#14c0bd"
                     /ApEinfo_revcolor="#4ec02b"
                     /ApEinfo_graphicformat="arrow_data {{0 0.5 0 1 2 0 0 -1 0
                     -0.5} {0 .5 .1 .5 .1 -.5 0 -.5} 0} width 5 offset 0"
     primer_bind     2362..2379
                     /PCR_conditions="primer sequence:CTTTAGTGAGGGTTAATT"
                     /locus_tag="20276"
                     /label="20276"
                     /ApEinfo_label="20276"
                     /ApEinfo_fwdcolor="#14c0bd"
                     /ApEinfo_revcolor="#4ec02b"
                     /ApEinfo_graphicformat="arrow_data {{0 0.5 0 1 2 0 0 -1 0
                     -0.5} {0 .5 .1 .5 .1 -.5 0 -.5} 0} width 5 offset 0"
     primer_bind     66..83
                     /PCR_conditions="primer sequence:GGGCCTCTTCGCTATTAC"
                     /locus_tag="6109"
                     /label="6109"
                     /ApEinfo_label="6109"
                     /ApEinfo_fwdcolor="#14c0bd"
                     /ApEinfo_revcolor="#4ec02b"
                     /ApEinfo_graphicformat="arrow_data {{0 0.5 0 1 2 0 0 -1 0
                     -0.5} {0 .5 .1 .5 .1 -.5 0 -.5} 0} width 5 offset 0"
     primer_bind     complement(3026..3044)
                     /PCR_conditions="primer sequence:ttggagcgaacgacctaca"
                     /locus_tag="16775"
                     /label="16775"
                     /ApEinfo_label="16775"
                     /ApEinfo_fwdcolor="#14c0bd"
                     /ApEinfo_revcolor="#4ec02b"
                     /ApEinfo_graphicformat="arrow_data {{0 0.5 0 1 2 0 0 -1 0
                     -0.5} {0 .5 .1 .5 .1 -.5 0 -.5} 0} width 5 offset 0"
     primer_bind     185..203
                     /PCR_conditions="primer sequence:TAATACGACTCACTATAGG"
                     /locus_tag="20273"
                     /label="20273"
                     /ApEinfo_label="20273"
                     /ApEinfo_fwdcolor="#14c0bd"
                     /ApEinfo_revcolor="#4ec02b"
                     /ApEinfo_graphicformat="arrow_data {{0 0.5 0 1 2 0 0 -1 0
                     -0.5} {0 .5 .1 .5 .1 -.5 0 -.5} 0} width 5 offset 0"
     primer_bind     4925..4944
                     /PCR_conditions="primer sequence:CGATTTCGGCCTATTGGTTA"
                     /locus_tag="15643"
                     /label="15643"
                     /ApEinfo_label="15643"
                     /ApEinfo_fwdcolor="#14c0bd"
                     /ApEinfo_revcolor="#4ec02b"
                     /ApEinfo_graphicformat="arrow_data {{0 0.5 0 1 2 0 0 -1 0
                     -0.5} {0 .5 .1 .5 .1 -.5 0 -.5} 0} width 5 offset 0"
     primer_bind     4773..4792
                     /PCR_conditions="primer sequence:TGATGGTTCACGTAGTGGGC"
                     /locus_tag="15996"
                     /label="15996"
                     /ApEinfo_label="15996"
                     /ApEinfo_fwdcolor="#14c0bd"
                     /ApEinfo_revcolor="#4ec02b"
                     /ApEinfo_graphicformat="arrow_data {{0 0.5 0 1 2 0 0 -1 0
                     -0.5} {0 .5 .1 .5 .1 -.5 0 -.5} 0} width 5 offset 0"
     primer_bind     4535..4554
                     /PCR_conditions="primer sequence:cccgaaaagtgccacctgac"
                     /locus_tag="16873"
                     /label="16873"
                     /ApEinfo_label="16873"
                     /ApEinfo_fwdcolor="#14c0bd"
                     /ApEinfo_revcolor="#4ec02b"
                     /ApEinfo_graphicformat="arrow_data {{0 0.5 0 1 2 0 0 -1 0
                     -0.5} {0 .5 .1 .5 .1 -.5 0 -.5} 0} width 5 offset 0"
     primer_bind     complement(4535..4554)
                     /PCR_conditions="primer sequence:Gtcaggtggcacttttcggg"
                     /locus_tag="8618"
                     /label="8618"
                     /ApEinfo_label="8618"
                     /ApEinfo_fwdcolor="#14c0bd"
                     /ApEinfo_revcolor="#4ec02b"
                     /ApEinfo_graphicformat="arrow_data {{0 0.5 0 1 2 0 0 -1 0
                     -0.5} {0 .5 .1 .5 .1 -.5 0 -.5} 0} width 5 offset 0"
     primer_bind     4463..4482
                     /PCR_conditions="primer sequence:ATTGTCTCATGAGCGGATAC"
                     /locus_tag="6503"
                     /label="6503"
                     /ApEinfo_label="6503"
                     /ApEinfo_fwdcolor="#14c0bd"
                     /ApEinfo_revcolor="#4ec02b"
                     /ApEinfo_graphicformat="arrow_data {{0 0.5 0 1 2 0 0 -1 0
                     -0.5} {0 .5 .1 .5 .1 -.5 0 -.5} 0} width 5 offset 0"
     primer_bind     4244..4263
                     /PCR_conditions="primer sequence:GGCGAAAACTCTCAAGGATC"
                     /locus_tag="6488"
                     /label="6488"
                     /ApEinfo_label="6488"
                     /ApEinfo_fwdcolor="#14c0bd"
                     /ApEinfo_revcolor="#4ec02b"
                     /ApEinfo_graphicformat="arrow_data {{0 0.5 0 1 2 0 0 -1 0
                     -0.5} {0 .5 .1 .5 .1 -.5 0 -.5} 0} width 5 offset 0"
     primer_bind     complement(4132..4151)
                     /PCR_conditions="primer sequence:CGCCGCATACACTATTCTCA"
                     /locus_tag="6487"
                     /label="6487"
                     /ApEinfo_label="6487"
                     /ApEinfo_fwdcolor="#14c0bd"
                     /ApEinfo_revcolor="#4ec02b"
                     /ApEinfo_graphicformat="arrow_data {{0 0.5 0 1 2 0 0 -1 0
                     -0.5} {0 .5 .1 .5 .1 -.5 0 -.5} 0} width 5 offset 0"
     primer_bind     complement(3928..3947)
                     /PCR_conditions="primer sequence:CGCCTTGATCGTTGGGAACC"
                     /locus_tag="13036"
                     /label="13036"
                     /ApEinfo_label="13036"
                     /ApEinfo_fwdcolor="#14c0bd"
                     /ApEinfo_revcolor="#4ec02b"
                     /ApEinfo_graphicformat="arrow_data {{0 0.5 0 1 2 0 0 -1 0
                     -0.5} {0 .5 .1 .5 .1 -.5 0 -.5} 0} width 5 offset 0"
     primer_bind     3686..3705
                     /PCR_conditions="primer sequence:CTGCAATGATACCGCGAGAC"
                     /locus_tag="13048"
                     /label="13048"
                     /ApEinfo_label="13048"
                     /ApEinfo_fwdcolor="#14c0bd"
                     /ApEinfo_revcolor="#4ec02b"
                     /ApEinfo_graphicformat="arrow_data {{0 0.5 0 1 2 0 0 -1 0
                     -0.5} {0 .5 .1 .5 .1 -.5 0 -.5} 0} width 5 offset 0"
     primer_bind     complement(2862..2881)
                     /PCR_conditions="primer sequence:ATAGTCCTGTCGGGTTTCGC"
                     /locus_tag="16448"
                     /label="16448"
                     /ApEinfo_label="16448"
                     /ApEinfo_fwdcolor="#14c0bd"
                     /ApEinfo_revcolor="#4ec02b"
                     /ApEinfo_graphicformat="arrow_data {{0 0.5 0 1 2 0 0 -1 0
                     -0.5} {0 .5 .1 .5 .1 -.5 0 -.5} 0} width 5 offset 0"
     primer_bind     complement(2843..2862)
                     /PCR_conditions="primer sequence:CCACCTCTGACTTGAGCGTC"
                     /locus_tag="16449"
                     /label="16449"
                     /ApEinfo_label="16449"
                     /ApEinfo_fwdcolor="#14c0bd"
                     /ApEinfo_revcolor="#4ec02b"
                     /ApEinfo_graphicformat="arrow_data {{0 0.5 0 1 2 0 0 -1 0
                     -0.5} {0 .5 .1 .5 .1 -.5 0 -.5} 0} width 5 offset 0"
     primer_bind     complement(2750..2780)
                     /PCR_conditions="primer sequence:TTACGGTTCCTGGCCTTTTG"
                     /locus_tag="6000"
                     /label="6000"
                     /ApEinfo_label="6000"
                     /ApEinfo_fwdcolor="#14c0bd"
                     /ApEinfo_revcolor="#4ec02b"
                     /ApEinfo_graphicformat="arrow_data {{0 0.5 0 1 2 0 0 -1 0
                     -0.5} {0 .5 .1 .5 .1 -.5 0 -.5} 0} width 5 offset 0"
     primer_bind     complement(2761..2780)
                     /PCR_conditions="primer sequence:TTACGGTTCCTGGCCTTTTG"
                     /locus_tag="6000(1)"
                     /label="6000(1)"
                     /ApEinfo_label="6000"
                     /ApEinfo_fwdcolor="#14c0bd"
                     /ApEinfo_revcolor="#4ec02b"
                     /ApEinfo_graphicformat="arrow_data {{0 0.5 0 1 2 0 0 -1 0
                     -0.5} {0 .5 .1 .5 .1 -.5 0 -.5} 0} width 5 offset 0"
     primer_bind     2694..2708
                     /PCR_conditions="primer sequence:TGCATGGCGGTAATACGGTT"
                     /locus_tag="16450"
                     /label="16450"
                     /ApEinfo_label="16450"
                     /ApEinfo_fwdcolor="#14c0bd"
                     /ApEinfo_revcolor="#4ec02b"
                     /ApEinfo_graphicformat="arrow_data {{0 0.5 0 1 2 0 0 -1 0
                     -0.5} {0 .5 .1 .5 .1 -.5 0 -.5} 0} width 5 offset 0"
     primer_bind     complement(2688..2707)
                     /PCR_conditions="primer sequence:ACCGTATTACCGCCTTTGAG"
                     /locus_tag="16001"
                     /label="16001"
                     /ApEinfo_label="16001"
                     /ApEinfo_fwdcolor="#14c0bd"
                     /ApEinfo_revcolor="#4ec02b"
                     /ApEinfo_graphicformat="arrow_data {{0 0.5 0 1 2 0 0 -1 0
                     -0.5} {0 .5 .1 .5 .1 -.5 0 -.5} 0} width 5 offset 0"
     primer_bind     complement(2569..2588)
                     /PCR_conditions="primer sequence:cgttggccgattcattaatg"
                     /locus_tag="18826"
                     /label="18826"
                     /ApEinfo_label="18826"
                     /ApEinfo_fwdcolor="#14c0bd"
                     /ApEinfo_revcolor="#4ec02b"
                     /ApEinfo_graphicformat="arrow_data {{0 0.5 0 1 2 0 0 -1 0
                     -0.5} {0 .5 .1 .5 .1 -.5 0 -.5} 0} width 5 offset 0"
     primer_bind     complement(2452..2471)
                     /PCR_conditions="primer sequence:TTTATGCTTCCGGCTCGTAT"
                     /locus_tag="6174"
                     /label="6174"
                     /ApEinfo_label="6174"
                     /ApEinfo_fwdcolor="#14c0bd"
                     /ApEinfo_revcolor="#4ec02b"
                     /ApEinfo_graphicformat="arrow_data {{0 0.5 0 1 2 0 0 -1 0
                     -0.5} {0 .5 .1 .5 .1 -.5 0 -.5} 0} width 5 offset 0"
     primer_bind     complement(2359..2378)
                     /PCR_conditions="primer sequence:ATTAACCCTCACTAAAGGGA"
                     /locus_tag="16640"
                     /label="16640"
                     /ApEinfo_label="16640"
                     /ApEinfo_fwdcolor="#14c0bd"
                     /ApEinfo_revcolor="#4ec02b"
                     /ApEinfo_graphicformat="arrow_data {{0 0.5 0 1 2 0 0 -1 0
                     -0.5} {0 .5 .1 .5 .1 -.5 0 -.5} 0} width 5 offset 0"
     primer_bind     157..176
                     /PCR_conditions="primer sequence:TTGTAAAACGACGGCCAGTG"
                     /locus_tag="11932"
                     /label="11932"
                     /ApEinfo_label="11932"
                     /ApEinfo_fwdcolor="#14c0bd"
                     /ApEinfo_revcolor="#4ec02b"
                     /ApEinfo_graphicformat="arrow_data {{0 0.5 0 1 2 0 0 -1 0
                     -0.5} {0 .5 .1 .5 .1 -.5 0 -.5} 0} width 5 offset 0"
     primer_bind     110..129
                     /PCR_conditions="primer sequence:GCAAGGCGATTAAGTTGGGT"
                     /locus_tag="7879"
                     /label="7879"
                     /ApEinfo_label="7879"
                     /ApEinfo_fwdcolor="#14c0bd"
                     /ApEinfo_revcolor="#4ec02b"
                     /ApEinfo_graphicformat="arrow_data {{0 0.5 0 1 2 0 0 -1 0
                     -0.5} {0 .5 .1 .5 .1 -.5 0 -.5} 0} width 5 offset 0"
     primer_bind     105..124
                     /PCR_conditions="primer sequence:GTGCTGCAAGGCGATTAAGT"
                     /locus_tag="7877"
                     /label="7877"
                     /ApEinfo_label="7877"
                     /ApEinfo_fwdcolor="#14c0bd"
                     /ApEinfo_revcolor="#4ec02b"
                     /ApEinfo_graphicformat="arrow_data {{0 0.5 0 1 2 0 0 -1 0
                     -0.5} {0 .5 .1 .5 .1 -.5 0 -.5} 0} width 5 offset 0"
     primer_bind     4131..4151
                     /PCR_conditions="primer sequence:ctgagaatagtgtatgcggcg"
                     /locus_tag="16776"
                     /label="16776"
                     /ApEinfo_label="16776"
                     /ApEinfo_fwdcolor="#14c0bd"
                     /ApEinfo_revcolor="#4ec02b"
                     /ApEinfo_graphicformat="arrow_data {{0 0.5 0 1 2 0 0 -1 0
                     -0.5} {0 .5 .1 .5 .1 -.5 0 -.5} 0} width 5 offset 0"
     primer_bind     complement(4016..4036)
                     /PCR_conditions="primer sequence:ATAACACTGCGGCCAACTTAC"
                     /locus_tag="5998"
                     /label="5998"
                     /ApEinfo_label="5998"
                     /ApEinfo_fwdcolor="#14c0bd"
                     /ApEinfo_revcolor="#4ec02b"
                     /ApEinfo_graphicformat="arrow_data {{0 0.5 0 1 2 0 0 -1 0
                     -0.5} {0 .5 .1 .5 .1 -.5 0 -.5} 0} width 5 offset 0"
     primer_bind     3260..3280
                     /PCR_conditions="primer sequence:GCGCTCTGCTGAAGCCAGTTA"
                     /locus_tag="11288"
                     /label="11288"
                     /ApEinfo_label="11288"
                     /ApEinfo_fwdcolor="#14c0bd"
                     /ApEinfo_revcolor="#4ec02b"
                     /ApEinfo_graphicformat="arrow_data {{0 0.5 0 1 2 0 0 -1 0
                     -0.5} {0 .5 .1 .5 .1 -.5 0 -.5} 0} width 5 offset 0"
     primer_bind     complement(2674..2694)
                     /PCR_conditions="primer sequence:CTTTGAGTGAGCTGATACCGC"
                     /locus_tag="13045"
                     /label="13045"
                     /ApEinfo_label="13045"
                     /ApEinfo_fwdcolor="#14c0bd"
                     /ApEinfo_revcolor="#4ec02b"
                     /ApEinfo_graphicformat="arrow_data {{0 0.5 0 1 2 0 0 -1 0
                     -0.5} {0 .5 .1 .5 .1 -.5 0 -.5} 0} width 5 offset 0"
     primer_bind     complement(2427..2443)
                     /PCR_conditions="primer sequence:AACCGAATTGTGAGCGGATAA"
                     /locus_tag="6180"
                     /label="6180"
                     /ApEinfo_label="6180"
                     /ApEinfo_fwdcolor="#14c0bd"
                     /ApEinfo_revcolor="#4ec02b"
                     /ApEinfo_graphicformat="arrow_data {{0 0.5 0 1 2 0 0 -1 0
                     -0.5} {0 .5 .1 .5 .1 -.5 0 -.5} 0} width 5 offset 0"
     primer_bind     complement(3443..3464)
                     /PCR_conditions="primer sequence:ATGACCAAAATCCCTTAACGTG"
                     /locus_tag="5999"
                     /label="5999"
                     /ApEinfo_label="5999"
                     /ApEinfo_fwdcolor="#14c0bd"
                     /ApEinfo_revcolor="#4ec02b"
                     /ApEinfo_graphicformat="arrow_data {{0 0.5 0 1 2 0 0 -1 0
                     -0.5} {0 .5 .1 .5 .1 -.5 0 -.5} 0} width 5 offset 0"
     primer_bind     184..205
                     /PCR_conditions="primer sequence:gtaatacgactcactatagggc"
                     /locus_tag="9196"
                     /label="9196"
                     /ApEinfo_label="9196"
                     /ApEinfo_fwdcolor="#14c0bd"
                     /ApEinfo_revcolor="#4ec02b"
                     /ApEinfo_graphicformat="arrow_data {{0 0.5 0 1 2 0 0 -1 0
                     -0.5} {0 .5 .1 .5 .1 -.5 0 -.5} 0} width 5 offset 0"
     primer_bind     184..205
                     /PCR_conditions="primer sequence:GTAATACGACTCACTATAGGGC"
                     /locus_tag="7639"
                     /label="7639"
                     /ApEinfo_label="7639"
                     /ApEinfo_fwdcolor="#14c0bd"
                     /ApEinfo_revcolor="#4ec02b"
                     /ApEinfo_graphicformat="arrow_data {{0 0.5 0 1 2 0 0 -1 0
                     -0.5} {0 .5 .1 .5 .1 -.5 0 -.5} 0} width 5 offset 0"
     primer_bind     4463..4485
                     /PCR_conditions="primer sequence:ATTGTCTCATGAGCGGATACATA"
                     /locus_tag="15049"
                     /label="15049"
                     /ApEinfo_label="15049"
                     /ApEinfo_fwdcolor="#14c0bd"
                     /ApEinfo_revcolor="#4ec02b"
                     /ApEinfo_graphicformat="arrow_data {{0 0.5 0 1 2 0 0 -1 0
                     -0.5} {0 .5 .1 .5 .1 -.5 0 -.5} 0} width 5 offset 0"
     primer_bind     complement(2724..2746)
                     /PCR_conditions="primer sequence:acatgttctttcctgcgttatcc"
                     /locus_tag="16911"
                     /label="16911"
                     /ApEinfo_label="16911"
                     /ApEinfo_fwdcolor="#14c0bd"
                     /ApEinfo_revcolor="#4ec02b"
                     /ApEinfo_graphicformat="arrow_data {{0 0.5 0 1 2 0 0 -1 0
                     -0.5} {0 .5 .1 .5 .1 -.5 0 -.5} 0} width 5 offset 0"
     primer_bind     complement(2862..2885)
                     /PCR_conditions="primer sequence:ctttatagtcctgtcgggtttcgc"
                     /locus_tag="14044"
                     /label="14044"
                     /ApEinfo_label="14044"
                     /ApEinfo_fwdcolor="#14c0bd"
                     /ApEinfo_revcolor="#4ec02b"
                     /ApEinfo_graphicformat="arrow_data {{0 0.5 0 1 2 0 0 -1 0
                     -0.5} {0 .5 .1 .5 .1 -.5 0 -.5} 0} width 5 offset 0"
     primer_bind     4447..4471
                     /PCR_conditions="primer
                     sequence:AGCATTTATCAGGGTTATTGTCTCA"
                     /locus_tag="15057"
                     /label="15057"
                     /ApEinfo_label="15057"
                     /ApEinfo_fwdcolor="#14c0bd"
                     /ApEinfo_revcolor="#4ec02b"
                     /ApEinfo_graphicformat="arrow_data {{0 0.5 0 1 2 0 0 -1 0
                     -0.5} {0 .5 .1 .5 .1 -.5 0 -.5} 0} width 5 offset 0"
     primer_bind     complement(2517..2531)
                     /PCR_conditions="primer
                     sequence:GCCATTGCCACCACGagtgagcgcaacgca"
                     /locus_tag="16905"
                     /label="16905"
                     /ApEinfo_label="16905"
                     /ApEinfo_fwdcolor="#14c0bd"
                     /ApEinfo_revcolor="#4ec02b"
                     /ApEinfo_graphicformat="arrow_data {{0 0.5 0 1 2 0 0 -1 0
                     -0.5} {0 .5 .1 .5 .1 -.5 0 -.5} 0} width 5 offset 0"
     primer_bind     256..268
                     /PCR_conditions="primer
                     sequence:GTACGAGAATCGCTGTCCTNNNNNNNNTAATG"
                     /locus_tag="9202"
                     /label="9202"
                     /ApEinfo_label="9202"
                     /ApEinfo_fwdcolor="#14c0bd"
                     /ApEinfo_revcolor="#4ec02b"
                     /ApEinfo_graphicformat="arrow_data {{0 0.5 0 1 2 0 0 -1 0
                     -0.5} {0 .5 .1 .5 .1 -.5 0 -.5} 0} width 5 offset 0"
     primer_bind     607..651
                     /PCR_conditions="primer
                     sequence:GTACGAGAATCGCTGTCCTNNNNNNNNTAATG"
                     /locus_tag="9202(1)"
                     /label="9202(1)"
                     /ApEinfo_label="9202"
                     /ApEinfo_fwdcolor="#14c0bd"
                     /ApEinfo_revcolor="#4ec02b"
                     /ApEinfo_graphicformat="arrow_data {{0 0.5 0 1 2 0 0 -1 0
                     -0.5} {0 .5 .1 .5 .1 -.5 0 -.5} 0} width 5 offset 0"
     primer_bind     1795..1816
                     /PCR_conditions="primer
                     sequence:GTACGAGAATCGCTGTCCTNNNNNNNNTAATG"
                     /locus_tag="9202(2)"
                     /label="9202(2)"
                     /ApEinfo_label="9202"
                     /ApEinfo_fwdcolor="#14c0bd"
                     /ApEinfo_revcolor="#4ec02b"
                     /ApEinfo_graphicformat="arrow_data {{0 0.5 0 1 2 0 0 -1 0
                     -0.5} {0 .5 .1 .5 .1 -.5 0 -.5} 0} width 5 offset 0"
     primer_bind     2002..2025
                     /PCR_conditions="primer
                     sequence:GTACGAGAATCGCTGTCCTNNNNNNNNTAATG"
                     /locus_tag="9202(3)"
                     /label="9202(3)"
                     /ApEinfo_label="9202"
                     /ApEinfo_fwdcolor="#14c0bd"
                     /ApEinfo_revcolor="#4ec02b"
                     /ApEinfo_graphicformat="arrow_data {{0 0.5 0 1 2 0 0 -1 0
                     -0.5} {0 .5 .1 .5 .1 -.5 0 -.5} 0} width 5 offset 0"
     primer_bind     2385..2399
                     /PCR_conditions="primer
                     sequence:GTACGAGAATCGCTGTCCTNNNNNNNNTAATG"
                     /locus_tag="9202(4)"
                     /label="9202(4)"
                     /ApEinfo_label="9202"
                     /ApEinfo_fwdcolor="#14c0bd"
                     /ApEinfo_revcolor="#4ec02b"
                     /ApEinfo_graphicformat="arrow_data {{0 0.5 0 1 2 0 0 -1 0
                     -0.5} {0 .5 .1 .5 .1 -.5 0 -.5} 0} width 5 offset 0"
     primer_bind     2480..2495
                     /PCR_conditions="primer
                     sequence:GTACGAGAATCGCTGTCCTNNNNNNNNTAATG"
                     /locus_tag="9202(5)"
                     /label="9202(5)"
                     /ApEinfo_label="9202"
                     /ApEinfo_fwdcolor="#14c0bd"
                     /ApEinfo_revcolor="#4ec02b"
                     /ApEinfo_graphicformat="arrow_data {{0 0.5 0 1 2 0 0 -1 0
                     -0.5} {0 .5 .1 .5 .1 -.5 0 -.5} 0} width 5 offset 0"
     primer_bind     2564..2576
                     /PCR_conditions="primer
                     sequence:GTACGAGAATCGCTGTCCTNNNNNNNNTAATG"
                     /locus_tag="9202(6)"
                     /label="9202(6)"
                     /ApEinfo_label="9202"
                     /ApEinfo_fwdcolor="#14c0bd"
                     /ApEinfo_revcolor="#4ec02b"
                     /ApEinfo_graphicformat="arrow_data {{0 0.5 0 1 2 0 0 -1 0
                     -0.5} {0 .5 .1 .5 .1 -.5 0 -.5} 0} width 5 offset 0"
     primer_bind     3674..3693
                     /PCR_conditions="primer
                     sequence:GTACGAGAATCGCTGTCCTNNNNNNNNTAATG"
                     /locus_tag="9202(7)"
                     /label="9202(7)"
                     /ApEinfo_label="9202"
                     /ApEinfo_fwdcolor="#14c0bd"
                     /ApEinfo_revcolor="#4ec02b"
                     /ApEinfo_graphicformat="arrow_data {{0 0.5 0 1 2 0 0 -1 0
                     -0.5} {0 .5 .1 .5 .1 -.5 0 -.5} 0} width 5 offset 0"
     primer_bind     4363..4375
                     /PCR_conditions="primer
                     sequence:GTACGAGAATCGCTGTCCTNNNNNNNNTAATG"
                     /locus_tag="9202(8)"
                     /label="9202(8)"
                     /ApEinfo_label="9202"
                     /ApEinfo_fwdcolor="#14c0bd"
                     /ApEinfo_revcolor="#4ec02b"
                     /ApEinfo_graphicformat="arrow_data {{0 0.5 0 1 2 0 0 -1 0
                     -0.5} {0 .5 .1 .5 .1 -.5 0 -.5} 0} width 5 offset 0"
     primer_bind     4397..4409
                     /PCR_conditions="primer
                     sequence:GTACGAGAATCGCTGTCCTNNNNNNNNTAATG"
                     /locus_tag="9202(9)"
                     /label="9202(9)"
                     /ApEinfo_label="9202"
                     /ApEinfo_fwdcolor="#14c0bd"
                     /ApEinfo_revcolor="#4ec02b"
                     /ApEinfo_graphicformat="arrow_data {{0 0.5 0 1 2 0 0 -1 0
                     -0.5} {0 .5 .1 .5 .1 -.5 0 -.5} 0} width 5 offset 0"
     primer_bind     complement(27..39)
                     /PCR_conditions="primer
                     sequence:GTACGAGAATCGCTGTCCTNNNNNNNNTAATG"
                     /locus_tag="9202(10)"
                     /label="9202(10)"
                     /ApEinfo_label="9202"
                     /ApEinfo_fwdcolor="#14c0bd"
                     /ApEinfo_revcolor="#4ec02b"
                     /ApEinfo_graphicformat="arrow_data {{0 0.5 0 1 2 0 0 -1 0
                     -0.5} {0 .5 .1 .5 .1 -.5 0 -.5} 0} width 5 offset 0"
     primer_bind     complement(590..602)
                     /PCR_conditions="primer
                     sequence:GTACGAGAATCGCTGTCCTNNNNNNNNTAATG"
                     /locus_tag="9202(11)"
                     /label="9202(11)"
                     /ApEinfo_label="9202"
                     /ApEinfo_fwdcolor="#14c0bd"
                     /ApEinfo_revcolor="#4ec02b"
                     /ApEinfo_graphicformat="arrow_data {{0 0.5 0 1 2 0 0 -1 0
                     -0.5} {0 .5 .1 .5 .1 -.5 0 -.5} 0} width 5 offset 0"
     primer_bind     complement(655..667)
                     /PCR_conditions="primer
                     sequence:GTACGAGAATCGCTGTCCTNNNNNNNNTAATG"
                     /locus_tag="9202(12)"
                     /label="9202(12)"
                     /ApEinfo_label="9202"
                     /ApEinfo_fwdcolor="#14c0bd"
                     /ApEinfo_revcolor="#4ec02b"
                     /ApEinfo_graphicformat="arrow_data {{0 0.5 0 1 2 0 0 -1 0
                     -0.5} {0 .5 .1 .5 .1 -.5 0 -.5} 0} width 5 offset 0"
     primer_bind     complement(735..747)
                     /PCR_conditions="primer
                     sequence:GTACGAGAATCGCTGTCCTNNNNNNNNTAATG"
                     /locus_tag="9202(13)"
                     /label="9202(13)"
                     /ApEinfo_label="9202"
                     /ApEinfo_fwdcolor="#14c0bd"
                     /ApEinfo_revcolor="#4ec02b"
                     /ApEinfo_graphicformat="arrow_data {{0 0.5 0 1 2 0 0 -1 0
                     -0.5} {0 .5 .1 .5 .1 -.5 0 -.5} 0} width 5 offset 0"
     primer_bind     complement(1325..1337)
                     /PCR_conditions="primer
                     sequence:GTACGAGAATCGCTGTCCTNNNNNNNNTAATG"
                     /locus_tag="9202(14)"
                     /label="9202(14)"
                     /ApEinfo_label="9202"
                     /ApEinfo_fwdcolor="#14c0bd"
                     /ApEinfo_revcolor="#4ec02b"
                     /ApEinfo_graphicformat="arrow_data {{0 0.5 0 1 2 0 0 -1 0
                     -0.5} {0 .5 .1 .5 .1 -.5 0 -.5} 0} width 5 offset 0"
     primer_bind     complement(1574..1616)
                     /PCR_conditions="primer
                     sequence:GTACGAGAATCGCTGTCCTNNNNNNNNTAATG"
                     /locus_tag="9202(15)"
                     /label="9202(15)"
                     /ApEinfo_label="9202"
                     /ApEinfo_fwdcolor="#14c0bd"
                     /ApEinfo_revcolor="#4ec02b"
                     /ApEinfo_graphicformat="arrow_data {{0 0.5 0 1 2 0 0 -1 0
                     -0.5} {0 .5 .1 .5 .1 -.5 0 -.5} 0} width 5 offset 0"
     primer_bind     complement(1810..1822)
                     /PCR_conditions="primer
                     sequence:GTACGAGAATCGCTGTCCTNNNNNNNNTAATG"
                     /locus_tag="9202(16)"
                     /label="9202(16)"
                     /ApEinfo_label="9202"
                     /ApEinfo_fwdcolor="#14c0bd"
                     /ApEinfo_revcolor="#4ec02b"
                     /ApEinfo_graphicformat="arrow_data {{0 0.5 0 1 2 0 0 -1 0
                     -0.5} {0 .5 .1 .5 .1 -.5 0 -.5} 0} width 5 offset 0"
     primer_bind     complement(2111..2123)
                     /PCR_conditions="primer
                     sequence:GTACGAGAATCGCTGTCCTNNNNNNNNTAATG"
                     /locus_tag="9202(17)"
                     /label="9202(17)"
                     /ApEinfo_label="9202"
                     /ApEinfo_fwdcolor="#14c0bd"
                     /ApEinfo_revcolor="#4ec02b"
                     /ApEinfo_graphicformat="arrow_data {{0 0.5 0 1 2 0 0 -1 0
                     -0.5} {0 .5 .1 .5 .1 -.5 0 -.5} 0} width 5 offset 0"
     primer_bind     complement(2510..2522)
                     /PCR_conditions="primer
                     sequence:GTACGAGAATCGCTGTCCTNNNNNNNNTAATG"
                     /locus_tag="9202(18)"
                     /label="9202(18)"
                     /ApEinfo_label="9202"
                     /ApEinfo_fwdcolor="#14c0bd"
                     /ApEinfo_revcolor="#4ec02b"
                     /ApEinfo_graphicformat="arrow_data {{0 0.5 0 1 2 0 0 -1 0
                     -0.5} {0 .5 .1 .5 .1 -.5 0 -.5} 0} width 5 offset 0"
     primer_bind     complement(2569..2581)
                     /PCR_conditions="primer
                     sequence:GTACGAGAATCGCTGTCCTNNNNNNNNTAATG"
                     /locus_tag="9202(19)"
                     /label="9202(19)"
                     /ApEinfo_label="9202"
                     /ApEinfo_fwdcolor="#14c0bd"
                     /ApEinfo_revcolor="#4ec02b"
                     /ApEinfo_graphicformat="arrow_data {{0 0.5 0 1 2 0 0 -1 0
                     -0.5} {0 .5 .1 .5 .1 -.5 0 -.5} 0} width 5 offset 0"
     primer_bind     complement(3870..3887)
                     /PCR_conditions="primer
                     sequence:GTACGAGAATCGCTGTCCTNNNNNNNNTAATG"
                     /locus_tag="9202(20)"
                     /label="9202(20)"
                     /ApEinfo_label="9202"
                     /ApEinfo_fwdcolor="#14c0bd"
                     /ApEinfo_revcolor="#4ec02b"
                     /ApEinfo_graphicformat="arrow_data {{0 0.5 0 1 2 0 0 -1 0
                     -0.5} {0 .5 .1 .5 .1 -.5 0 -.5} 0} width 5 offset 0"
     primer_bind     complement(3917..3929)
                     /PCR_conditions="primer
                     sequence:GTACGAGAATCGCTGTCCTNNNNNNNNTAATG"
                     /locus_tag="9202(21)"
                     /label="9202(21)"
                     /ApEinfo_label="9202"
                     /ApEinfo_fwdcolor="#14c0bd"
                     /ApEinfo_revcolor="#4ec02b"
                     /ApEinfo_graphicformat="arrow_data {{0 0.5 0 1 2 0 0 -1 0
                     -0.5} {0 .5 .1 .5 .1 -.5 0 -.5} 0} width 5 offset 0"
     primer_bind     complement(3953..3965)
                     /PCR_conditions="primer
                     sequence:GTACGAGAATCGCTGTCCTNNNNNNNNTAATG"
                     /locus_tag="9202(22)"
                     /label="9202(22)"
                     /ApEinfo_label="9202"
                     /ApEinfo_fwdcolor="#14c0bd"
                     /ApEinfo_revcolor="#4ec02b"
                     /ApEinfo_graphicformat="arrow_data {{0 0.5 0 1 2 0 0 -1 0
                     -0.5} {0 .5 .1 .5 .1 -.5 0 -.5} 0} width 5 offset 0"
     primer_bind     complement(4224..4236)
                     /PCR_conditions="primer
                     sequence:GTACGAGAATCGCTGTCCTNNNNNNNNTAATG"
                     /locus_tag="9202(23)"
                     /label="9202(23)"
                     /ApEinfo_label="9202"
                     /ApEinfo_fwdcolor="#14c0bd"
                     /ApEinfo_revcolor="#4ec02b"
                     /ApEinfo_graphicformat="arrow_data {{0 0.5 0 1 2 0 0 -1 0
                     -0.5} {0 .5 .1 .5 .1 -.5 0 -.5} 0} width 5 offset 0"
     primer_bind     complement(4470..4483)
                     /PCR_conditions="primer
                     sequence:GTACGAGAATCGCTGTCCTNNNNNNNNTAATG"
                     /locus_tag="9202(24)"
                     /label="9202(24)"
                     /ApEinfo_label="9202"
                     /ApEinfo_fwdcolor="#14c0bd"
                     /ApEinfo_revcolor="#4ec02b"
                     /ApEinfo_graphicformat="arrow_data {{0 0.5 0 1 2 0 0 -1 0
                     -0.5} {0 .5 .1 .5 .1 -.5 0 -.5} 0} width 5 offset 0"
     primer_bind     complement(4529..4543)
                     /PCR_conditions="primer
                     sequence:GTACGAGAATCGCTGTCCTNNNNNNNNTAATG"
                     /locus_tag="9202(25)"
                     /label="9202(25)"
                     /ApEinfo_label="9202"
                     /ApEinfo_fwdcolor="#14c0bd"
                     /ApEinfo_revcolor="#4ec02b"
                     /ApEinfo_graphicformat="arrow_data {{0 0.5 0 1 2 0 0 -1 0
                     -0.5} {0 .5 .1 .5 .1 -.5 0 -.5} 0} width 5 offset 0"
     primer_bind     complement(4571..4586)
                     /PCR_conditions="primer
                     sequence:GTACGAGAATCGCTGTCCTNNNNNNNNTAATG"
                     /locus_tag="9202(26)"
                     /label="9202(26)"
                     /ApEinfo_label="9202"
                     /ApEinfo_fwdcolor="#14c0bd"
                     /ApEinfo_revcolor="#4ec02b"
                     /ApEinfo_graphicformat="arrow_data {{0 0.5 0 1 2 0 0 -1 0
                     -0.5} {0 .5 .1 .5 .1 -.5 0 -.5} 0} width 5 offset 0"
     primer_bind     2791..2809
                     /PCR_conditions="primer
                     sequence:TAGTCCATGCTGAACttgctggcgtttttccata"
                     /locus_tag="16135"
                     /label="16135"
                     /ApEinfo_label="16135"
                     /ApEinfo_fwdcolor="#14c0bd"
                     /ApEinfo_revcolor="#4ec02b"
                     /ApEinfo_graphicformat="arrow_data {{0 0.5 0 1 2 0 0 -1 0
                     -0.5} {0 .5 .1 .5 .1 -.5 0 -.5} 0} width 5 offset 0"
     primer_bind     complement(69..93)
                     /PCR_conditions="primer
                     sequence:ctagatggccagatcCGTCGTAATAGCGAAGAGG"
                     /locus_tag="18316"
                     /label="18316"
                     /ApEinfo_label="18316"
                     /ApEinfo_fwdcolor="#14c0bd"
                     /ApEinfo_revcolor="#4ec02b"
                     /ApEinfo_graphicformat="arrow_data {{0 0.5 0 1 2 0 0 -1 0
                     -0.5} {0 .5 .1 .5 .1 -.5 0 -.5} 0} width 5 offset 0"
     primer_bind     complement(69..84)
                     /PCR_conditions="primer
                     sequence:TGTAAAGCTGagatcCGTCGTAATAGCGAAGAGG"
                     /locus_tag="18314"
                     /label="18314"
                     /ApEinfo_label="18314"
                     /ApEinfo_fwdcolor="#14c0bd"
                     /ApEinfo_revcolor="#4ec02b"
                     /ApEinfo_graphicformat="arrow_data {{0 0.5 0 1 2 0 0 -1 0
                     -0.5} {0 .5 .1 .5 .1 -.5 0 -.5} 0} width 5 offset 0"
     primer_bind     2564..2583
                     /PCR_conditions="primer
                     sequence:TACTCACGAGTACCAagctgcattaatgaatcggc"
                     /locus_tag="16906"
                     /label="16906"
                     /ApEinfo_label="16906"
                     /ApEinfo_fwdcolor="#14c0bd"
                     /ApEinfo_revcolor="#4ec02b"
                     /ApEinfo_graphicformat="arrow_data {{0 0.5 0 1 2 0 0 -1 0
                     -0.5} {0 .5 .1 .5 .1 -.5 0 -.5} 0} width 5 offset 0"
     primer_bind     2563..2583
                     /PCR_conditions="primer
                     sequence:TTCTTCTTTCTCTTCagctgcattaatgaatcggc"
                     /locus_tag="17778"
                     /label="17778"
                     /ApEinfo_label="17778"
                     /ApEinfo_fwdcolor="#14c0bd"
                     /ApEinfo_revcolor="#4ec02b"
                     /ApEinfo_graphicformat="arrow_data {{0 0.5 0 1 2 0 0 -1 0
                     -0.5} {0 .5 .1 .5 .1 -.5 0 -.5} 0} width 5 offset 0"
     primer_bind     2563..2583
                     /PCR_conditions="primer
                     sequence:CAGGTTTCACCGAGCagctgcattaatgaatcggc"
                     /locus_tag="16908"
                     /label="16908"
                     /ApEinfo_label="16908"
                     /ApEinfo_fwdcolor="#14c0bd"
                     /ApEinfo_revcolor="#4ec02b"
                     /ApEinfo_graphicformat="arrow_data {{0 0.5 0 1 2 0 0 -1 0
                     -0.5} {0 .5 .1 .5 .1 -.5 0 -.5} 0} width 5 offset 0"
     primer_bind     2445..2464
                     /PCR_conditions="primer
                     sequence:GCATCTATCAAGGCAacacaacatacgagccggaa"
                     /locus_tag="16995"
                     /label="16995"
                     /ApEinfo_label="16995"
                     /ApEinfo_fwdcolor="#14c0bd"
                     /ApEinfo_revcolor="#4ec02b"
                     /ApEinfo_graphicformat="arrow_data {{0 0.5 0 1 2 0 0 -1 0
                     -0.5} {0 .5 .1 .5 .1 -.5 0 -.5} 0} width 5 offset 0"
     primer_bind     2445..2464
                     /PCR_conditions="primer
                     sequence:GCCATTGCCACCACGacacaacatacgagccggaa"
                     /locus_tag="16993"
                     /label="16993"
                     /ApEinfo_label="16993"
                     /ApEinfo_fwdcolor="#14c0bd"
                     /ApEinfo_revcolor="#4ec02b"
                     /ApEinfo_graphicformat="arrow_data {{0 0.5 0 1 2 0 0 -1 0
                     -0.5} {0 .5 .1 .5 .1 -.5 0 -.5} 0} width 5 offset 0"
     primer_bind     2445..2464
                     /PCR_conditions="primer
                     sequence:AAATACATTCTGGCAacacaacatacgagccggaa"
                     /locus_tag="16914"
                     /label="16914"
                     /ApEinfo_label="16914"
                     /ApEinfo_fwdcolor="#14c0bd"
                     /ApEinfo_revcolor="#4ec02b"
                     /ApEinfo_graphicformat="arrow_data {{0 0.5 0 1 2 0 0 -1 0
                     -0.5} {0 .5 .1 .5 .1 -.5 0 -.5} 0} width 5 offset 0"
     primer_bind     2444..2464
                     /PCR_conditions="primer
                     sequence:AAAGTGGTGATTGTCacacaacatacgagccggaa"
                     /locus_tag="16916"
                     /label="16916"
                     /ApEinfo_label="16916"
                     /ApEinfo_fwdcolor="#14c0bd"
                     /ApEinfo_revcolor="#4ec02b"
                     /ApEinfo_graphicformat="arrow_data {{0 0.5 0 1 2 0 0 -1 0
                     -0.5} {0 .5 .1 .5 .1 -.5 0 -.5} 0} width 5 offset 0"
     primer_bind     complement(4510..4527)
                     /PCR_conditions="primer
                     sequence:TAATACGACTCACTATAGGcgcggaacccctatttg"
                     /locus_tag="20278"
                     /label="20278"
                     /ApEinfo_label="20278"
                     /ApEinfo_fwdcolor="#14c0bd"
                     /ApEinfo_revcolor="#4ec02b"
                     /ApEinfo_graphicformat="arrow_data {{0 0.5 0 1 2 0 0 -1 0
                     -0.5} {0 .5 .1 .5 .1 -.5 0 -.5} 0} width 5 offset 0"
     primer_bind     complement(68..84)
                     /PCR_conditions="primer
                     sequence:TCAAGGTCCCCTCGAGCGTCGTAATAGCGAAGAGGC"
                     /locus_tag="18301"
                     /label="18301"
                     /ApEinfo_label="18301"
                     /ApEinfo_fwdcolor="#14c0bd"
                     /ApEinfo_revcolor="#4ec02b"
                     /ApEinfo_graphicformat="arrow_data {{0 0.5 0 1 2 0 0 -1 0
                     -0.5} {0 .5 .1 .5 .1 -.5 0 -.5} 0} width 5 offset 0"
     primer_bind     complement(4504..4529)
                     /PCR_conditions="primer
                     sequence:caagatgtgagtgctgcggaacccctatttgtttatt"
                     /locus_tag="16422"
                     /label="16422"
                     /ApEinfo_label="16422"
                     /ApEinfo_fwdcolor="#14c0bd"
                     /ApEinfo_revcolor="#4ec02b"
                     /ApEinfo_graphicformat="arrow_data {{0 0.5 0 1 2 0 0 -1 0
                     -0.5} {0 .5 .1 .5 .1 -.5 0 -.5} 0} width 5 offset 0"
     primer_bind     2560..2585
                     /PCR_conditions="primer
                     sequence:CAAAGAATGCCAAAAagctgcattaatgaatcggcca"
                     /locus_tag="16910"
                     /label="16910"
                     /ApEinfo_label="16910"
                     /ApEinfo_fwdcolor="#14c0bd"
                     /ApEinfo_revcolor="#4ec02b"
                     /ApEinfo_graphicformat="arrow_data {{0 0.5 0 1 2 0 0 -1 0
                     -0.5} {0 .5 .1 .5 .1 -.5 0 -.5} 0} width 5 offset 0"
     primer_bind     complement(2510..2534)
                     /PCR_conditions="primer
                     sequence:GCATCTATCAAGGCAagtgagcgcaacgcaattaatg"
                     /locus_tag="16907"
                     /label="16907"
                     /ApEinfo_label="16907"
                     /ApEinfo_fwdcolor="#14c0bd"
                     /ApEinfo_revcolor="#4ec02b"
                     /ApEinfo_graphicformat="arrow_data {{0 0.5 0 1 2 0 0 -1 0
                     -0.5} {0 .5 .1 .5 .1 -.5 0 -.5} 0} width 5 offset 0"
     primer_bind     complement(2510..2531)
                     /PCR_conditions="primer
                     sequence:TCTAATATTCCCCTGagtgagcgcaacgcaattaatg"
                     /locus_tag="16904"
                     /label="16904"
                     /ApEinfo_label="16904"
                     /ApEinfo_fwdcolor="#14c0bd"
                     /ApEinfo_revcolor="#4ec02b"
                     /ApEinfo_graphicformat="arrow_data {{0 0.5 0 1 2 0 0 -1 0
                     -0.5} {0 .5 .1 .5 .1 -.5 0 -.5} 0} width 5 offset 0"
     primer_bind     complement(2510..2531)
                     /PCR_conditions="primer
                     sequence:CACCAAGGTCCAAAGagtgagcgcaacgcaattaatg"
                     /locus_tag="16902"
                     /label="16902"
                     /ApEinfo_label="16902"
                     /ApEinfo_fwdcolor="#14c0bd"
                     /ApEinfo_revcolor="#4ec02b"
                     /ApEinfo_graphicformat="arrow_data {{0 0.5 0 1 2 0 0 -1 0
                     -0.5} {0 .5 .1 .5 .1 -.5 0 -.5} 0} width 5 offset 0"
     primer_bind     complement(2510..2534)
                     /PCR_conditions="primer
                     sequence:AAATACATTCTGGCAagtgagcgcaacgcaattaatg"
                     /locus_tag="16866"
                     /label="16866"
                     /ApEinfo_label="16866"
                     /ApEinfo_fwdcolor="#14c0bd"
                     /ApEinfo_revcolor="#4ec02b"
                     /ApEinfo_graphicformat="arrow_data {{0 0.5 0 1 2 0 0 -1 0
                     -0.5} {0 .5 .1 .5 .1 -.5 0 -.5} 0} width 5 offset 0"
     primer_bind     complement(2510..2531)
                     /PCR_conditions="primer
                     sequence:GTTGTTCCTCAAGCTagtgagcgcaacgcaattaatg"
                     /locus_tag="16844"
                     /label="16844"
                     /ApEinfo_label="16844"
                     /ApEinfo_fwdcolor="#14c0bd"
                     /ApEinfo_revcolor="#4ec02b"
                     /ApEinfo_graphicformat="arrow_data {{0 0.5 0 1 2 0 0 -1 0
                     -0.5} {0 .5 .1 .5 .1 -.5 0 -.5} 0} width 5 offset 0"
     primer_bind     complement(2510..2531)
                     /PCR_conditions="primer
                     sequence:CTATAAACCAAAGCTagtgagcgcaacgcaattaatg"
                     /locus_tag="16842"
                     /label="16842"
                     /ApEinfo_label="16842"
                     /ApEinfo_fwdcolor="#14c0bd"
                     /ApEinfo_revcolor="#4ec02b"
                     /ApEinfo_graphicformat="arrow_data {{0 0.5 0 1 2 0 0 -1 0
                     -0.5} {0 .5 .1 .5 .1 -.5 0 -.5} 0} width 5 offset 0"
     primer_bind     complement(2510..2532)
                     /PCR_conditions="primer
                     sequence:TCTTCCTTTCCTTTCagtgagcgcaacgcaattaatg"
                     /locus_tag="17777"
                     /label="17777"
                     /ApEinfo_label="17777"
                     /ApEinfo_fwdcolor="#14c0bd"
                     /ApEinfo_revcolor="#4ec02b"
                     /ApEinfo_graphicformat="arrow_data {{0 0.5 0 1 2 0 0 -1 0
                     -0.5} {0 .5 .1 .5 .1 -.5 0 -.5} 0} width 5 offset 0"
     primer_bind     complement(2510..2532)
                     /PCR_conditions="primer
                     sequence:AAAGTGGTGATTGTCagtgagcgcaacgcaattaatg"
                     /locus_tag="16868"
                     /label="16868"
                     /ApEinfo_label="16868"
                     /ApEinfo_fwdcolor="#14c0bd"
                     /ApEinfo_revcolor="#4ec02b"
                     /ApEinfo_graphicformat="arrow_data {{0 0.5 0 1 2 0 0 -1 0
                     -0.5} {0 .5 .1 .5 .1 -.5 0 -.5} 0} width 5 offset 0"
     primer_bind     complement(68..94)
                     /PCR_conditions="primer
                     sequence:TGACCTTTTGCGGCCGCCGTCGTAATAGCGAAGAGGC"
                     /locus_tag="18302"
                     /label="18302"
                     /ApEinfo_label="18302"
                     /ApEinfo_fwdcolor="#14c0bd"
                     /ApEinfo_revcolor="#4ec02b"
                     /ApEinfo_graphicformat="arrow_data {{0 0.5 0 1 2 0 0 -1 0
                     -0.5} {0 .5 .1 .5 .1 -.5 0 -.5} 0} width 5 offset 0"
     primer_bind     2564..2586
                     /PCR_conditions="primer
                     sequence:TGCTTCCTTCCATCAagctgcattaatgaatcggccaa"
                     /locus_tag="16903"
                     /label="16903"
                     /ApEinfo_label="16903"
                     /ApEinfo_fwdcolor="#14c0bd"
                     /ApEinfo_revcolor="#4ec02b"
                     /ApEinfo_graphicformat="arrow_data {{0 0.5 0 1 2 0 0 -1 0
                     -0.5} {0 .5 .1 .5 .1 -.5 0 -.5} 0} width 5 offset 0"
     primer_bind     2556..2586
                     /PCR_conditions="primer
                     sequence:AGGAAAGTGGTGCATagctgcattaatgaatcggccaa"
                     /locus_tag="16901"
                     /label="16901"
                     /ApEinfo_label="16901"
                     /ApEinfo_fwdcolor="#14c0bd"
                     /ApEinfo_revcolor="#4ec02b"
                     /ApEinfo_graphicformat="arrow_data {{0 0.5 0 1 2 0 0 -1 0
                     -0.5} {0 .5 .1 .5 .1 -.5 0 -.5} 0} width 5 offset 0"
     primer_bind     2564..2586
                     /PCR_conditions="primer
                     sequence:GTGTTTATTCCTGAAagctgcattaatgaatcggccaa"
                     /locus_tag="16867"
                     /label="16867"
                     /ApEinfo_label="16867"
                     /ApEinfo_fwdcolor="#14c0bd"
                     /ApEinfo_revcolor="#4ec02b"
                     /ApEinfo_graphicformat="arrow_data {{0 0.5 0 1 2 0 0 -1 0
                     -0.5} {0 .5 .1 .5 .1 -.5 0 -.5} 0} width 5 offset 0"
     primer_bind     2561..2586
                     /PCR_conditions="primer
                     sequence:GTCTGTTGGCCAGTGagctgcattaatgaatcggccaa"
                     /locus_tag="16865"
                     /label="16865"
                     /ApEinfo_label="16865"
                     /ApEinfo_fwdcolor="#14c0bd"
                     /ApEinfo_revcolor="#4ec02b"
                     /ApEinfo_graphicformat="arrow_data {{0 0.5 0 1 2 0 0 -1 0
                     -0.5} {0 .5 .1 .5 .1 -.5 0 -.5} 0} width 5 offset 0"
     primer_bind     2561..2586
                     /PCR_conditions="primer
                     sequence:TAAAATGTAGAAGCTagctgcattaatgaatcggccaa"
                     /locus_tag="16843"
                     /label="16843"
                     /ApEinfo_label="16843"
                     /ApEinfo_fwdcolor="#14c0bd"
                     /ApEinfo_revcolor="#4ec02b"
                     /ApEinfo_graphicformat="arrow_data {{0 0.5 0 1 2 0 0 -1 0
                     -0.5} {0 .5 .1 .5 .1 -.5 0 -.5} 0} width 5 offset 0"
     primer_bind     2561..2586
                     /PCR_conditions="primer
                     sequence:CACCTCCTGGAAGCTagctgcattaatgaatcggccaa"
                     /locus_tag="16841"
                     /label="16841"
                     /ApEinfo_label="16841"
                     /ApEinfo_fwdcolor="#14c0bd"
                     /ApEinfo_revcolor="#4ec02b"
                     /ApEinfo_graphicformat="arrow_data {{0 0.5 0 1 2 0 0 -1 0
                     -0.5} {0 .5 .1 .5 .1 -.5 0 -.5} 0} width 5 offset 0"
     primer_bind     complement(2509..2537)
                     /PCR_conditions="primer
                     sequence:TGATTTGCTGGCATTagtgagcgcaacgcaattaatgt"
                     /locus_tag="16909"
                     /label="16909"
                     /ApEinfo_label="16909"
                     /ApEinfo_fwdcolor="#14c0bd"
                     /ApEinfo_revcolor="#4ec02b"
                     /ApEinfo_graphicformat="arrow_data {{0 0.5 0 1 2 0 0 -1 0
                     -0.5} {0 .5 .1 .5 .1 -.5 0 -.5} 0} width 5 offset 0"
     primer_bind     complement(2359..2378)
                     /PCR_conditions="primer
                     sequence:CACCCAGCTACTGACCTGATTAACCCTCACTAAAGGGA"
                     /locus_tag="16626"
                     /label="16626"
                     /ApEinfo_label="16626"
                     /ApEinfo_fwdcolor="#14c0bd"
                     /ApEinfo_revcolor="#4ec02b"
                     /ApEinfo_graphicformat="arrow_data {{0 0.5 0 1 2 0 0 -1 0
                     -0.5} {0 .5 .1 .5 .1 -.5 0 -.5} 0} width 5 offset 0"
     primer_bind     2566..2586
                     /PCR_conditions="primer
                     sequence:AAGCTGGGTCTAGATATCcctgcattaatgaatcggccaa"
                     /locus_tag="13945"
                     /label="13945"
                     /ApEinfo_label="13945"
                     /ApEinfo_fwdcolor="#14c0bd"
                     /ApEinfo_revcolor="#4ec02b"
                     /ApEinfo_graphicformat="arrow_data {{0 0.5 0 1 2 0 0 -1 0
                     -0.5} {0 .5 .1 .5 .1 -.5 0 -.5} 0} width 5 offset 0"
     primer_bind     complement(2359..2378)
                     /PCR_conditions="primer
                     sequence:AATACACGGCGTTACTCACTATTAACCCTCACTAAAGGGA"
                     /locus_tag="16638"
                     /label="16638"
                     /ApEinfo_label="16638"
                     /ApEinfo_fwdcolor="#14c0bd"
                     /ApEinfo_revcolor="#4ec02b"
                     /ApEinfo_graphicformat="arrow_data {{0 0.5 0 1 2 0 0 -1 0
                     -0.5} {0 .5 .1 .5 .1 -.5 0 -.5} 0} width 5 offset 0"
     primer_bind     complement(2359..2378)
                     /PCR_conditions="primer
                     sequence:CAAGCTCCATCACTTGAAATATTAACCCTCACTAAAGGGA"
                     /locus_tag="16630"
                     /label="16630"
                     /ApEinfo_label="16630"
                     /ApEinfo_fwdcolor="#14c0bd"
                     /ApEinfo_revcolor="#4ec02b"
                     /ApEinfo_graphicformat="arrow_data {{0 0.5 0 1 2 0 0 -1 0
                     -0.5} {0 .5 .1 .5 .1 -.5 0 -.5} 0} width 5 offset 0"
     primer_bind     complement(2359..2378)
                     /PCR_conditions="primer
                     sequence:AGTTCCCACCTTGAAGAATCATTAACCCTCACTAAAGGGA"
                     /locus_tag="16628"
                     /label="16628"
                     /ApEinfo_label="16628"
                     /ApEinfo_fwdcolor="#14c0bd"
                     /ApEinfo_revcolor="#4ec02b"
                     /ApEinfo_graphicformat="arrow_data {{0 0.5 0 1 2 0 0 -1 0
                     -0.5} {0 .5 .1 .5 .1 -.5 0 -.5} 0} width 5 offset 0"
     primer_bind     185..204
                     /PCR_conditions="primer
                     sequence:TTCATTGTAAGGTGGTGGTCTAATACGACTCACTATAGGG"
                     /locus_tag="16637"
                     /label="16637"
                     /ApEinfo_label="16637"
                     /ApEinfo_fwdcolor="#14c0bd"
                     /ApEinfo_revcolor="#4ec02b"
                     /ApEinfo_graphicformat="arrow_data {{0 0.5 0 1 2 0 0 -1 0
                     -0.5} {0 .5 .1 .5 .1 -.5 0 -.5} 0} width 5 offset 0"
     primer_bind     185..204
                     /PCR_conditions="primer
                     sequence:CTTGTGGTTCTGCATTTGTATAATACGACTCACTATAGGG"
                     /locus_tag="16635"
                     /label="16635"
                     /ApEinfo_label="16635"
                     /ApEinfo_fwdcolor="#14c0bd"
                     /ApEinfo_revcolor="#4ec02b"
                     /ApEinfo_graphicformat="arrow_data {{0 0.5 0 1 2 0 0 -1 0
                     -0.5} {0 .5 .1 .5 .1 -.5 0 -.5} 0} width 5 offset 0"
     primer_bind     185..204
                     /PCR_conditions="primer
                     sequence:TCTCGTAAGCACGTCTTGTATAATACGACTCACTATAGGG"
                     /locus_tag="16631"
                     /label="16631"
                     /ApEinfo_label="16631"
                     /ApEinfo_fwdcolor="#14c0bd"
                     /ApEinfo_revcolor="#4ec02b"
                     /ApEinfo_graphicformat="arrow_data {{0 0.5 0 1 2 0 0 -1 0
                     -0.5} {0 .5 .1 .5 .1 -.5 0 -.5} 0} width 5 offset 0"
     primer_bind     184..204
                     /PCR_conditions="primer
                     sequence:TCCTCCTGAAGAGAAACTTGTAATACGACTCACTATAGGG"
                     /locus_tag="16627"
                     /label="16627"
                     /ApEinfo_label="16627"
                     /ApEinfo_fwdcolor="#14c0bd"
                     /ApEinfo_revcolor="#4ec02b"
                     /ApEinfo_graphicformat="arrow_data {{0 0.5 0 1 2 0 0 -1 0
                     -0.5} {0 .5 .1 .5 .1 -.5 0 -.5} 0} width 5 offset 0"
     primer_bind     complement(2821..2843)
                     /PCR_conditions="primer
                     sequence:CAAGCAGAAGACGGCATACGATTTTTGTGATGCTCGTCAGG"
                     /locus_tag="6468"
                     /label="6468"
                     /ApEinfo_label="6468"
                     /ApEinfo_fwdcolor="#14c0bd"
                     /ApEinfo_revcolor="#4ec02b"
                     /ApEinfo_graphicformat="arrow_data {{0 0.5 0 1 2 0 0 -1 0
                     -0.5} {0 .5 .1 .5 .1 -.5 0 -.5} 0} width 5 offset 0"
     primer_bind     complement(2401..2436)
                     /PCR_conditions="primer
                     sequence:CAGGTTTCACCGAGCcaatttcacacaggaaacagctatga"
                     /locus_tag="16996"
                     /label="16996"
                     /ApEinfo_label="16996"
                     /ApEinfo_fwdcolor="#14c0bd"
                     /ApEinfo_revcolor="#4ec02b"
                     /ApEinfo_graphicformat="arrow_data {{0 0.5 0 1 2 0 0 -1 0
                     -0.5} {0 .5 .1 .5 .1 -.5 0 -.5} 0} width 5 offset 0"
     primer_bind     complement(2401..2426)
                     /PCR_conditions="primer
                     sequence:GTCTGTTGGCCAGTGcaatttcacacaggaaacagctatga"
                     /locus_tag="16913"
                     /label="16913"
                     /ApEinfo_label="16913"
                     /ApEinfo_fwdcolor="#14c0bd"
                     /ApEinfo_revcolor="#4ec02b"
                     /ApEinfo_graphicformat="arrow_data {{0 0.5 0 1 2 0 0 -1 0
                     -0.5} {0 .5 .1 .5 .1 -.5 0 -.5} 0} width 5 offset 0"
     primer_bind     complement(2401..2427)
                     /PCR_conditions="primer
                     sequence:TACTCACGAGTACCAcaatttcacacaggaaacagctatga"
                     /locus_tag="16994"
                     /label="16994"
                     /ApEinfo_label="16994"
                     /ApEinfo_fwdcolor="#14c0bd"
                     /ApEinfo_revcolor="#4ec02b"
                     /ApEinfo_graphicformat="arrow_data {{0 0.5 0 1 2 0 0 -1 0
                     -0.5} {0 .5 .1 .5 .1 -.5 0 -.5} 0} width 5 offset 0"
     primer_bind     complement(2401..2428)
                     /PCR_conditions="primer
                     sequence:GTGTTTATTCCTGAAcaatttcacacaggaaacagctatga"
                     /locus_tag="16915"
                     /label="16915"
                     /ApEinfo_label="16915"
                     /ApEinfo_fwdcolor="#14c0bd"
                     /ApEinfo_revcolor="#4ec02b"
                     /ApEinfo_graphicformat="arrow_data {{0 0.5 0 1 2 0 0 -1 0
                     -0.5} {0 .5 .1 .5 .1 -.5 0 -.5} 0} width 5 offset 0"
     primer_bind     complement(2359..2378)
                     /PCR_conditions="primer
                     sequence:ATAGGGATCATTCAGGTAGTTATTAACCCTCACTAAAGGGA"
                     /locus_tag="16632"
                     /label="16632"
                     /ApEinfo_label="16632"
                     /ApEinfo_fwdcolor="#14c0bd"
                     /ApEinfo_revcolor="#4ec02b"
                     /ApEinfo_graphicformat="arrow_data {{0 0.5 0 1 2 0 0 -1 0
                     -0.5} {0 .5 .1 .5 .1 -.5 0 -.5} 0} width 5 offset 0"
     primer_bind     185..204
                     /PCR_conditions="primer
                     sequence:CAGCCCTGTGTTAATAGTGGTTAATACGACTCACTATAGGG"
                     /locus_tag="16625"
                     /label="16625"
                     /ApEinfo_label="16625"
                     /ApEinfo_fwdcolor="#14c0bd"
                     /ApEinfo_revcolor="#4ec02b"
                     /ApEinfo_graphicformat="arrow_data {{0 0.5 0 1 2 0 0 -1 0
                     -0.5} {0 .5 .1 .5 .1 -.5 0 -.5} 0} width 5 offset 0"
     primer_bind     184..204
                     /PCR_conditions="primer
                     sequence:GTATAATTCCCAAGGACAATGTAATACGACTCACTATAGGG"
                     /locus_tag="16633"
                     /label="16633"
                     /ApEinfo_label="16633"
                     /ApEinfo_fwdcolor="#14c0bd"
                     /ApEinfo_revcolor="#4ec02b"
                     /ApEinfo_graphicformat="arrow_data {{0 0.5 0 1 2 0 0 -1 0
                     -0.5} {0 .5 .1 .5 .1 -.5 0 -.5} 0} width 5 offset 0"
     primer_bind     2444..2461
                     /PCR_conditions="primer
                     sequence:GGATTCCAGGCATGAGCTACCACACacacaacatacgagccg"
                     /locus_tag="17076"
                     /label="17076"
                     /ApEinfo_label="17076"
                     /ApEinfo_fwdcolor="#14c0bd"
                     /ApEinfo_revcolor="#4ec02b"
                     /ApEinfo_graphicformat="arrow_data {{0 0.5 0 1 2 0 0 -1 0
                     -0.5} {0 .5 .1 .5 .1 -.5 0 -.5} 0} width 5 offset 0"
     primer_bind     complement(2359..2378)
                     /PCR_conditions="primer
                     sequence:CACACTTAAGTTCTTTGCTTTCATTAACCCTCACTAAAGGGA"
                     /locus_tag="16636"
                     /label="16636"
                     /ApEinfo_label="16636"
                     /ApEinfo_fwdcolor="#14c0bd"
                     /ApEinfo_revcolor="#4ec02b"
                     /ApEinfo_graphicformat="arrow_data {{0 0.5 0 1 2 0 0 -1 0
                     -0.5} {0 .5 .1 .5 .1 -.5 0 -.5} 0} width 5 offset 0"
     primer_bind     167..204
                     /PCR_conditions="primer
                     sequence:ACTGATAATCACGGCCACTGAATAATACGACTCACTATAGGG"
                     /locus_tag="16623"
                     /label="16623"
                     /ApEinfo_label="16623"
                     /ApEinfo_fwdcolor="#14c0bd"
                     /ApEinfo_revcolor="#4ec02b"
                     /ApEinfo_graphicformat="arrow_data {{0 0.5 0 1 2 0 0 -1 0
                     -0.5} {0 .5 .1 .5 .1 -.5 0 -.5} 0} width 5 offset 0"
     primer_bind     2445..2462
                     /PCR_conditions="primer
                     sequence:CAGGAGGATGGGGTAATCCGACATTacacaacatacgagccgg"
                     /locus_tag="17074"
                     /label="17074"
                     /ApEinfo_label="17074"
                     /ApEinfo_fwdcolor="#14c0bd"
                     /ApEinfo_revcolor="#4ec02b"
                     /ApEinfo_graphicformat="arrow_data {{0 0.5 0 1 2 0 0 -1 0
                     -0.5} {0 .5 .1 .5 .1 -.5 0 -.5} 0} width 5 offset 0"
     primer_bind     185..204
                     /PCR_conditions="primer
                     sequence:GCAATTACAATAGCCTAATCTTACTAATACGACTCACTATAGGG"
                     /locus_tag="16629"
                     /label="16629"
                     /ApEinfo_label="16629"
                     /ApEinfo_fwdcolor="#14c0bd"
                     /ApEinfo_revcolor="#4ec02b"
                     /ApEinfo_graphicformat="arrow_data {{0 0.5 0 1 2 0 0 -1 0
                     -0.5} {0 .5 .1 .5 .1 -.5 0 -.5} 0} width 5 offset 0"
     primer_bind     complement(3382..3407)
                     /PCR_conditions="primer
                     sequence:ACTTTAGTGAGGGTTAATTaagatcaaaggatcttcttgagatcc"
                     /locus_tag="20277"
                     /label="20277"
                     /ApEinfo_label="20277"
                     /ApEinfo_fwdcolor="#14c0bd"
                     /ApEinfo_revcolor="#4ec02b"
                     /ApEinfo_graphicformat="arrow_data {{0 0.5 0 1 2 0 0 -1 0
                     -0.5} {0 .5 .1 .5 .1 -.5 0 -.5} 0} width 5 offset 0"
     primer_bind     2563..2583
                     /PCR_conditions="primer
                     sequence:TTTCCTTTCCTTCTTCTTTCTCTTCagctgcattaatgaatcggc"
                     /locus_tag="17776"
                     /label="17776"
                     /ApEinfo_label="17776"
                     /ApEinfo_fwdcolor="#14c0bd"
                     /ApEinfo_revcolor="#4ec02b"
                     /ApEinfo_graphicformat="arrow_data {{0 0.5 0 1 2 0 0 -1 0
                     -0.5} {0 .5 .1 .5 .1 -.5 0 -.5} 0} width 5 offset 0"
     primer_bind     complement(2359..2378)
                     /PCR_conditions="primer
                     sequence:GTGTTAACTTCTTAACGTTAGTGTCATTAACCCTCACTAAAGGGA"
                     /locus_tag="16634"
                     /label="16634"
                     /ApEinfo_label="16634"
                     /ApEinfo_fwdcolor="#14c0bd"
                     /ApEinfo_revcolor="#4ec02b"
                     /ApEinfo_graphicformat="arrow_data {{0 0.5 0 1 2 0 0 -1 0
                     -0.5} {0 .5 .1 .5 .1 -.5 0 -.5} 0} width 5 offset 0"
     primer_bind     2723..2760
                     /PCR_conditions="primer
                     sequence:GATACATAGGGATAACAGGGTAATGaacatgtgagcaaaaggccag"
                     /locus_tag="15823"
                     /label="15823"
                     /ApEinfo_label="15823"
                     /ApEinfo_fwdcolor="#14c0bd"
                     /ApEinfo_revcolor="#4ec02b"
                     /ApEinfo_graphicformat="arrow_data {{0 0.5 0 1 2 0 0 -1 0
                     -0.5} {0 .5 .1 .5 .1 -.5 0 -.5} 0} width 5 offset 0"
     primer_bind     2723..2771
                     /PCR_conditions="primer
                     sequence:GATACATAGGGATAACAGGGTAATGaacatgtgagcaaaaggccag"
                     /locus_tag="15823(1)"
                     /label="15823(1)"
                     /ApEinfo_label="15823"
                     /ApEinfo_fwdcolor="#14c0bd"
                     /ApEinfo_revcolor="#4ec02b"
                     /ApEinfo_graphicformat="arrow_data {{0 0.5 0 1 2 0 0 -1 0
                     -0.5} {0 .5 .1 .5 .1 -.5 0 -.5} 0} width 5 offset 0"
     primer_bind     complement(2535..2550)
                     /PCR_conditions="primer
                     sequence:attacagggacagcagagatccagtttggatcccgactggaaagcg"
                     /locus_tag="20185"
                     /label="20185"
                     /ApEinfo_label="20185"
                     /ApEinfo_fwdcolor="#14c0bd"
                     /ApEinfo_revcolor="#4ec02b"
                     /ApEinfo_graphicformat="arrow_data {{0 0.5 0 1 2 0 0 -1 0
                     -0.5} {0 .5 .1 .5 .1 -.5 0 -.5} 0} width 5 offset 0"
     primer_bind     complement(2526..2541)
                     /PCR_conditions="primer
                     sequence:TCTTCGAGGCTAAGGTGGTGGACTTGGACAgaaagcgggcagtgag"
                     /locus_tag="20187"
                     /label="20187"
                     /ApEinfo_label="20187"
                     /ApEinfo_fwdcolor="#14c0bd"
                     /ApEinfo_revcolor="#4ec02b"
                     /ApEinfo_graphicformat="arrow_data {{0 0.5 0 1 2 0 0 -1 0
                     -0.5} {0 .5 .1 .5 .1 -.5 0 -.5} 0} width 5 offset 0"
     primer_bind     complement(4510..4526)
                     /PCR_conditions="primer
                     sequence:AATCAAAGCTAACTTCAAAATTCGCCACAAcgcggaacccctatttg"
                     /locus_tag="20710"
                     /label="20710"
                     /ApEinfo_label="20710"
                     /ApEinfo_fwdcolor="#14c0bd"
                     /ApEinfo_revcolor="#4ec02b"
                     /ApEinfo_graphicformat="arrow_data {{0 0.5 0 1 2 0 0 -1 0
                     -0.5} {0 .5 .1 .5 .1 -.5 0 -.5} 0} width 5 offset 0"
     primer_bind     complement(4510..4526)
                     /PCR_conditions="primer
                     sequence:GGTGTTCAATGCTTTTCCCGTTATCCGGATcgcggaacccctatttg"
                     /locus_tag="20708"
                     /label="20708"
                     /ApEinfo_label="20708"
                     /ApEinfo_fwdcolor="#14c0bd"
                     /ApEinfo_revcolor="#4ec02b"
                     /ApEinfo_graphicformat="arrow_data {{0 0.5 0 1 2 0 0 -1 0
                     -0.5} {0 .5 .1 .5 .1 -.5 0 -.5} 0} width 5 offset 0"
     primer_bind     complement(4510..4526)
                     /PCR_conditions="primer
                     sequence:CGCCCCGGCTCTGACTGACCGCGTTACTCCcgcggaacccctatttg"
                     /locus_tag="20706"
                     /label="20706"
                     /ApEinfo_label="20706"
                     /ApEinfo_fwdcolor="#14c0bd"
                     /ApEinfo_revcolor="#4ec02b"
                     /ApEinfo_graphicformat="arrow_data {{0 0.5 0 1 2 0 0 -1 0
                     -0.5} {0 .5 .1 .5 .1 -.5 0 -.5} 0} width 5 offset 0"
     primer_bind     complement(4510..4526)
                     /PCR_conditions="primer
                     sequence:TGTGGCTGCGTGAAAGCCTTAAAGGGCTCCcgcggaacccctatttg"
                     /locus_tag="20704"
                     /label="20704"
                     /ApEinfo_label="20704"
                     /ApEinfo_fwdcolor="#14c0bd"
                     /ApEinfo_revcolor="#4ec02b"
                     /ApEinfo_graphicformat="arrow_data {{0 0.5 0 1 2 0 0 -1 0
                     -0.5} {0 .5 .1 .5 .1 -.5 0 -.5} 0} width 5 offset 0"
     primer_bind     complement(4510..4584)
                     /PCR_conditions="primer
                     sequence:GCGCGGGGCTTTGTGCGCTCCGCAGTGTGCcgcggaacccctatttg"
                     /locus_tag="20702"
                     /label="20702"
                     /ApEinfo_label="20702"
                     /ApEinfo_fwdcolor="#14c0bd"
                     /ApEinfo_revcolor="#4ec02b"
                     /ApEinfo_graphicformat="arrow_data {{0 0.5 0 1 2 0 0 -1 0
                     -0.5} {0 .5 .1 .5 .1 -.5 0 -.5} 0} width 5 offset 0"
     primer_bind     complement(4510..4526)
                     /PCR_conditions="primer
                     sequence:CCAGTGCCTCCTTGAGTATCTGCTCCATCAcgcggaacccctatttg"
                     /locus_tag="20263"
                     /label="20263"
                     /ApEinfo_label="20263"
                     /ApEinfo_fwdcolor="#14c0bd"
                     /ApEinfo_revcolor="#4ec02b"
                     /ApEinfo_graphicformat="arrow_data {{0 0.5 0 1 2 0 0 -1 0
                     -0.5} {0 .5 .1 .5 .1 -.5 0 -.5} 0} width 5 offset 0"
     primer_bind     complement(4510..4526)
                     /PCR_conditions="primer
                     sequence:ACCCACCTCCCAACCCCGAGGGGACCCGACcgcggaacccctatttg"
                     /locus_tag="20247"
                     /label="20247"
                     /ApEinfo_label="20247"
                     /ApEinfo_fwdcolor="#14c0bd"
                     /ApEinfo_revcolor="#4ec02b"
                     /ApEinfo_graphicformat="arrow_data {{0 0.5 0 1 2 0 0 -1 0
                     -0.5} {0 .5 .1 .5 .1 -.5 0 -.5} 0} width 5 offset 0"
     primer_bind     complement(4510..4529)
                     /PCR_conditions="primer
                     sequence:tccctgactgacaggcagaaggtaccgtgccgcggaacccctatttg"
                     /locus_tag="20237"
                     /label="20237"
                     /ApEinfo_label="20237"
                     /ApEinfo_fwdcolor="#14c0bd"
                     /ApEinfo_revcolor="#4ec02b"
                     /ApEinfo_graphicformat="arrow_data {{0 0.5 0 1 2 0 0 -1 0
                     -0.5} {0 .5 .1 .5 .1 -.5 0 -.5} 0} width 5 offset 0"
     primer_bind     complement(4510..4526)
                     /PCR_conditions="primer
                     sequence:gtctcagctgaggtgggaggatcgcctgaacgcggaacccctatttg"
                     /locus_tag="20235"
                     /label="20235"
                     /ApEinfo_label="20235"
                     /ApEinfo_fwdcolor="#14c0bd"
                     /ApEinfo_revcolor="#4ec02b"
                     /ApEinfo_graphicformat="arrow_data {{0 0.5 0 1 2 0 0 -1 0
                     -0.5} {0 .5 .1 .5 .1 -.5 0 -.5} 0} width 5 offset 0"
     primer_bind     complement(4510..4526)
                     /PCR_conditions="primer
                     sequence:ctataggcactaggttactcctgcaagtaacgcggaacccctatttg"
                     /locus_tag="20233"
                     /label="20233"
                     /ApEinfo_label="20233"
                     /ApEinfo_fwdcolor="#14c0bd"
                     /ApEinfo_revcolor="#4ec02b"
                     /ApEinfo_graphicformat="arrow_data {{0 0.5 0 1 2 0 0 -1 0
                     -0.5} {0 .5 .1 .5 .1 -.5 0 -.5} 0} width 5 offset 0"
     primer_bind     complement(4510..4526)
                     /PCR_conditions="primer
                     sequence:CCAGTGCCTCCTTGAGTATCTGCTCCATCAcgcggaacccctatttg"
                     /locus_tag="20213"
                     /label="20213"
                     /ApEinfo_label="20213"
                     /ApEinfo_fwdcolor="#14c0bd"
                     /ApEinfo_revcolor="#4ec02b"
                     /ApEinfo_graphicformat="arrow_data {{0 0.5 0 1 2 0 0 -1 0
                     -0.5} {0 .5 .1 .5 .1 -.5 0 -.5} 0} width 5 offset 0"
     primer_bind     complement(4510..4526)
                     /PCR_conditions="primer
                     sequence:CCACAGGGAATAAGGGTATCAGTACCCAGCcgcggaacccctatttg"
                     /locus_tag="20207"
                     /label="20207"
                     /ApEinfo_label="20207"
                     /ApEinfo_fwdcolor="#14c0bd"
                     /ApEinfo_revcolor="#4ec02b"
                     /ApEinfo_graphicformat="arrow_data {{0 0.5 0 1 2 0 0 -1 0
                     -0.5} {0 .5 .1 .5 .1 -.5 0 -.5} 0} width 5 offset 0"
     primer_bind     complement(4510..4526)
                     /PCR_conditions="primer
                     sequence:ggacagcagagatccagtttggatcccgaccgcggaacccctatttg"
                     /locus_tag="20204"
                     /label="20204"
                     /ApEinfo_label="20204"
                     /ApEinfo_fwdcolor="#14c0bd"
                     /ApEinfo_revcolor="#4ec02b"
                     /ApEinfo_graphicformat="arrow_data {{0 0.5 0 1 2 0 0 -1 0
                     -0.5} {0 .5 .1 .5 .1 -.5 0 -.5} 0} width 5 offset 0"
     primer_bind     complement(4510..4526)
                     /PCR_conditions="primer
                     sequence:ggacagcagagatccagtttggatcccgaccgcggaacccctatttg"
                     /locus_tag="20200"
                     /label="20200"
                     /ApEinfo_label="20200"
                     /ApEinfo_fwdcolor="#14c0bd"
                     /ApEinfo_revcolor="#4ec02b"
                     /ApEinfo_graphicformat="arrow_data {{0 0.5 0 1 2 0 0 -1 0
                     -0.5} {0 .5 .1 .5 .1 -.5 0 -.5} 0} width 5 offset 0"
     primer_bind     complement(4510..4526)
                     /PCR_conditions="primer
                     sequence:GCACACCTACCTGGATGGGGCATCCCACCCcgcggaacccctatttg"
                     /locus_tag="20171"
                     /label="20171"
                     /ApEinfo_label="20171"
                     /ApEinfo_fwdcolor="#14c0bd"
                     /ApEinfo_revcolor="#4ec02b"
                     /ApEinfo_graphicformat="arrow_data {{0 0.5 0 1 2 0 0 -1 0
                     -0.5} {0 .5 .1 .5 .1 -.5 0 -.5} 0} width 5 offset 0"
     primer_bind     complement(4510..4526)
                     /PCR_conditions="primer
                     sequence:AGCGTTTTAGCAGAATGCTCCTTACCCAGAcgcggaacccctatttg"
                     /locus_tag="20164"
                     /label="20164"
                     /ApEinfo_label="20164"
                     /ApEinfo_fwdcolor="#14c0bd"
                     /ApEinfo_revcolor="#4ec02b"
                     /ApEinfo_graphicformat="arrow_data {{0 0.5 0 1 2 0 0 -1 0
                     -0.5} {0 .5 .1 .5 .1 -.5 0 -.5} 0} width 5 offset 0"
     primer_bind     complement(4510..4526)
                     /PCR_conditions="primer
                     sequence:TGCCTCCACTCCCACTGCATATTCGAATCCcgcggaacccctatttg"
                     /locus_tag="20157"
                     /label="20157"
                     /ApEinfo_label="20157"
                     /ApEinfo_fwdcolor="#14c0bd"
                     /ApEinfo_revcolor="#4ec02b"
                     /ApEinfo_graphicformat="arrow_data {{0 0.5 0 1 2 0 0 -1 0
                     -0.5} {0 .5 .1 .5 .1 -.5 0 -.5} 0} width 5 offset 0"
     primer_bind     complement(4510..4526)
                     /PCR_conditions="primer
                     sequence:GCTAGGCGGAGAGAGACGACAGACCCAATCcgcggaacccctatttg"
                     /locus_tag="20144"
                     /label="20144"
                     /ApEinfo_label="20144"
                     /ApEinfo_fwdcolor="#14c0bd"
                     /ApEinfo_revcolor="#4ec02b"
                     /ApEinfo_graphicformat="arrow_data {{0 0.5 0 1 2 0 0 -1 0
                     -0.5} {0 .5 .1 .5 .1 -.5 0 -.5} 0} width 5 offset 0"
     primer_bind     complement(4510..4527)
                     /PCR_conditions="primer
                     sequence:TGCACTACTGGAAAACTACCTGTTCCGTGGcgcggaacccctatttg"
                     /locus_tag="20712"
                     /label="20712"
                     /ApEinfo_label="20712"
                     /ApEinfo_fwdcolor="#14c0bd"
                     /ApEinfo_revcolor="#4ec02b"
                     /ApEinfo_graphicformat="arrow_data {{0 0.5 0 1 2 0 0 -1 0
                     -0.5} {0 .5 .1 .5 .1 -.5 0 -.5} 0} width 5 offset 0"
     primer_bind     complement(4510..4527)
                     /PCR_conditions="primer
                     sequence:caccgagctgcaagaactcttcctcacgcgcgcggaacccctatttg"
                     /locus_tag="20254"
                     /label="20254"
                     /ApEinfo_label="20254"
                     /ApEinfo_fwdcolor="#14c0bd"
                     /ApEinfo_revcolor="#4ec02b"
                     /ApEinfo_graphicformat="arrow_data {{0 0.5 0 1 2 0 0 -1 0
                     -0.5} {0 .5 .1 .5 .1 -.5 0 -.5} 0} width 5 offset 0"
     primer_bind     complement(4510..4527)
                     /PCR_conditions="primer
                     sequence:AAACAACCAGCGCCATTCTGATCACCCCCGcgcggaacccctatttg"
                     /locus_tag="20193"
                     /label="20193"
                     /ApEinfo_label="20193"
                     /ApEinfo_fwdcolor="#14c0bd"
                     /ApEinfo_revcolor="#4ec02b"
                     /ApEinfo_graphicformat="arrow_data {{0 0.5 0 1 2 0 0 -1 0
                     -0.5} {0 .5 .1 .5 .1 -.5 0 -.5} 0} width 5 offset 0"
     primer_bind     complement(4510..4527)
                     /PCR_conditions="primer
                     sequence:tcgtttcagacccacctcccaaccccgaggcgcggaacccctatttg"
                     /locus_tag="20190"
                     /label="20190"
                     /ApEinfo_label="20190"
                     /ApEinfo_fwdcolor="#14c0bd"
                     /ApEinfo_revcolor="#4ec02b"
                     /ApEinfo_graphicformat="arrow_data {{0 0.5 0 1 2 0 0 -1 0
                     -0.5} {0 .5 .1 .5 .1 -.5 0 -.5} 0} width 5 offset 0"
     primer_bind     complement(4510..4527)
                     /PCR_conditions="primer
                     sequence:GTGGGTGGCTGCCTGTGGTGCCCGTGTTGGcgcggaacccctatttg"
                     /locus_tag="20150"
                     /label="20150"
                     /ApEinfo_label="20150"
                     /ApEinfo_fwdcolor="#14c0bd"
                     /ApEinfo_revcolor="#4ec02b"
                     /ApEinfo_graphicformat="arrow_data {{0 0.5 0 1 2 0 0 -1 0
                     -0.5} {0 .5 .1 .5 .1 -.5 0 -.5} 0} width 5 offset 0"
     primer_bind     complement(2510..2532)
                     /PCR_conditions="primer
                     sequence:TTCTCTTTCTTCTTCCTTTCCTTTCagtgagcgcaacgcaattaatg"
                     /locus_tag="17775"
                     /label="17775"
                     /ApEinfo_label="17775"
                     /ApEinfo_fwdcolor="#14c0bd"
                     /ApEinfo_revcolor="#4ec02b"
                     /ApEinfo_graphicformat="arrow_data {{0 0.5 0 1 2 0 0 -1 0
                     -0.5} {0 .5 .1 .5 .1 -.5 0 -.5} 0} width 5 offset 0"
     primer_bind     complement(2359..2389)
                     /PCR_conditions="primer
                     sequence:TGAGAGACTATCAAACCTTATACCAAGATTAACCCTCACTAAAGGGA"
                     /locus_tag="16624"
                     /label="16624"
                     /ApEinfo_label="16624"
                     /ApEinfo_fwdcolor="#14c0bd"
                     /ApEinfo_revcolor="#4ec02b"
                     /ApEinfo_graphicformat="arrow_data {{0 0.5 0 1 2 0 0 -1 0
                     -0.5} {0 .5 .1 .5 .1 -.5 0 -.5} 0} width 5 offset 0"
     primer_bind     2445..2462
                     /PCR_conditions="primer
                     sequence:GGCTGAAGGCTCCGAAGACCGCGACCTGCGacacaacatacgagccgg"
                     /locus_tag="17884"
                     /label="17884"
                     /ApEinfo_label="17884"
                     /ApEinfo_fwdcolor="#14c0bd"
                     /ApEinfo_revcolor="#4ec02b"
                     /ApEinfo_graphicformat="arrow_data {{0 0.5 0 1 2 0 0 -1 0
                     -0.5} {0 .5 .1 .5 .1 -.5 0 -.5} 0} width 5 offset 0"
     primer_bind     2444..2462
                     /PCR_conditions="primer
                     sequence:CCCAGAGTGCCTTTCCTACCCCTTCCCTGCacacaacatacgagccgg"
                     /locus_tag="17878"
                     /label="17878"
                     /ApEinfo_label="17878"
                     /ApEinfo_fwdcolor="#14c0bd"
                     /ApEinfo_revcolor="#4ec02b"
                     /ApEinfo_graphicformat="arrow_data {{0 0.5 0 1 2 0 0 -1 0
                     -0.5} {0 .5 .1 .5 .1 -.5 0 -.5} 0} width 5 offset 0"
     primer_bind     2443..2462
                     /PCR_conditions="primer
                     sequence:TGATCAGTGATGTAACTACTCACGAGTACCacacaacatacgagccgg"
                     /locus_tag="17882"
                     /label="17882"
                     /ApEinfo_label="17882"
                     /ApEinfo_fwdcolor="#14c0bd"
                     /ApEinfo_revcolor="#4ec02b"
                     /ApEinfo_graphicformat="arrow_data {{0 0.5 0 1 2 0 0 -1 0
                     -0.5} {0 .5 .1 .5 .1 -.5 0 -.5} 0} width 5 offset 0"
     primer_bind     2443..2462
                     /PCR_conditions="primer
                     sequence:ACATAGAAGAAAGCACAGCAGCTGGCCCACCacacaacatacgagccgg
                     "
                     /locus_tag="17880"
                     /label="17880"
                     /ApEinfo_label="17880"
                     /ApEinfo_fwdcolor="#14c0bd"
                     /ApEinfo_revcolor="#4ec02b"
                     /ApEinfo_graphicformat="arrow_data {{0 0.5 0 1 2 0 0 -1 0
                     -0.5} {0 .5 .1 .5 .1 -.5 0 -.5} 0} width 5 offset 0"
     primer_bind     complement(2418..2441)
                     /PCR_conditions="primer
                     sequence:TCAGATTTGGGGGCATTTCAGATTTattgtgagcggataacaatttcac
                     "
                     /locus_tag="17075"
                     /label="17075"
                     /ApEinfo_label="17075"
                     /ApEinfo_fwdcolor="#14c0bd"
                     /ApEinfo_revcolor="#4ec02b"
                     /ApEinfo_graphicformat="arrow_data {{0 0.5 0 1 2 0 0 -1 0
                     -0.5} {0 .5 .1 .5 .1 -.5 0 -.5} 0} width 5 offset 0"
     primer_bind     complement(2418..2441)
                     /PCR_conditions="primer
                     sequence:TCTACAGGAAGAATATACCCCTAGCattgtgagcggataacaatttcac
                     "
                     /locus_tag="17073"
                     /label="17073"
                     /ApEinfo_label="17073"
                     /ApEinfo_fwdcolor="#14c0bd"
                     /ApEinfo_revcolor="#4ec02b"
                     /ApEinfo_graphicformat="arrow_data {{0 0.5 0 1 2 0 0 -1 0
                     -0.5} {0 .5 .1 .5 .1 -.5 0 -.5} 0} width 5 offset 0"
     primer_bind     complement(4507..4530)
                     /PCR_conditions="primer
                     sequence:TAGTCCACAGCTCTTCCAGTAGTGGTTGTGcgcggaacccctatttgtt
                     t"
                     /locus_tag="20136"
                     /label="20136"
                     /ApEinfo_label="20136"
                     /ApEinfo_fwdcolor="#14c0bd"
                     /ApEinfo_revcolor="#4ec02b"
                     /ApEinfo_graphicformat="arrow_data {{0 0.5 0 1 2 0 0 -1 0
                     -0.5} {0 .5 .1 .5 .1 -.5 0 -.5} 0} width 5 offset 0"
     primer_bind     2670..2689
                     /PCR_conditions="primer
                     sequence:TGATCAGTGATGTAACTACTCACGAGTACCgcgagcggtatcagctcac
                     t"
                     /locus_tag="17904"
                     /label="17904"
                     /ApEinfo_label="17904"
                     /ApEinfo_fwdcolor="#14c0bd"
                     /ApEinfo_revcolor="#4ec02b"
                     /ApEinfo_graphicformat="arrow_data {{0 0.5 0 1 2 0 0 -1 0
                     -0.5} {0 .5 .1 .5 .1 -.5 0 -.5} 0} width 5 offset 0"
     primer_bind     complement(471..480)
                     /PCR_conditions="primer
                     sequence:TGATCAGTGATGTAACTACTCACGAGTACCgcgagcggtatcagctcac
                     t"
                     /locus_tag="17904(1)"
                     /label="17904(1)"
                     /ApEinfo_label="17904"
                     /ApEinfo_fwdcolor="#14c0bd"
                     /ApEinfo_revcolor="#4ec02b"
                     /ApEinfo_graphicformat="arrow_data {{0 0.5 0 1 2 0 0 -1 0
                     -0.5} {0 .5 .1 .5 .1 -.5 0 -.5} 0} width 5 offset 0"
     primer_bind     complement(2510..2531)
                     /PCR_conditions="primer
                     sequence:TCAACTGGCCTTCTAGTTGTTCCTCAAGCTagtgagcgcaacgcaatta
                     atg"
                     /locus_tag="16564"
                     /label="16564"
                     /ApEinfo_label="16564"
                     /ApEinfo_fwdcolor="#14c0bd"
                     /ApEinfo_revcolor="#4ec02b"
                     /ApEinfo_graphicformat="arrow_data {{0 0.5 0 1 2 0 0 -1 0
                     -0.5} {0 .5 .1 .5 .1 -.5 0 -.5} 0} width 5 offset 0"
     primer_bind     complement(2510..2531)
                     /PCR_conditions="primer
                     sequence:TCTATGTGTTTCTTCCTATAAACCAAAGCTagtgagcgcaacgcaatta
                     atg"
                     /locus_tag="16562"
                     /label="16562"
                     /ApEinfo_label="16562"
                     /ApEinfo_fwdcolor="#14c0bd"
                     /ApEinfo_revcolor="#4ec02b"
                     /ApEinfo_graphicformat="arrow_data {{0 0.5 0 1 2 0 0 -1 0
                     -0.5} {0 .5 .1 .5 .1 -.5 0 -.5} 0} width 5 offset 0"
     primer_bind     2561..2586
                     /PCR_conditions="primer
                     sequence:CCAGTTGAATTCCATTAAAATGTAGAAGCTagctgcattaatgaatcgg
                     ccaa"
                     /locus_tag="16563"
                     /label="16563"
                     /ApEinfo_label="16563"
                     /ApEinfo_fwdcolor="#14c0bd"
                     /ApEinfo_revcolor="#4ec02b"
                     /ApEinfo_graphicformat="arrow_data {{0 0.5 0 1 2 0 0 -1 0
                     -0.5} {0 .5 .1 .5 .1 -.5 0 -.5} 0} width 5 offset 0"
     primer_bind     2561..2586
                     /PCR_conditions="primer
                     sequence:ATTCAGCACAAACAGCACCTCCTGGAAGCTagctgcattaatgaatcgg
                     ccaa"
                     /locus_tag="16561"
                     /label="16561"
                     /ApEinfo_label="16561"
                     /ApEinfo_fwdcolor="#14c0bd"
                     /ApEinfo_revcolor="#4ec02b"
                     /ApEinfo_graphicformat="arrow_data {{0 0.5 0 1 2 0 0 -1 0
                     -0.5} {0 .5 .1 .5 .1 -.5 0 -.5} 0} width 5 offset 0"
     primer_bind     complement(198..212)
                     /PCR_conditions="primer
                     sequence:ctgtatagggatccgAGTAGATATATTGCCATAGTTGGccaattcgccc
                     tata"
                     /locus_tag="15936"
                     /label="15936"
                     /ApEinfo_label="15936"
                     /ApEinfo_fwdcolor="#14c0bd"
                     /ApEinfo_revcolor="#4ec02b"
                     /ApEinfo_graphicformat="arrow_data {{0 0.5 0 1 2 0 0 -1 0
                     -0.5} {0 .5 .1 .5 .1 -.5 0 -.5} 0} width 5 offset 0"
     primer_bind     complement(198..212)
                     /PCR_conditions="primer
                     sequence:ctgtatagggatccgCTTTATATGTCTTATATGTAAGGccaattcgccc
                     tata"
                     /locus_tag="15932"
                     /label="15932"
                     /ApEinfo_label="15932"
                     /ApEinfo_fwdcolor="#14c0bd"
                     /ApEinfo_revcolor="#4ec02b"
                     /ApEinfo_graphicformat="arrow_data {{0 0.5 0 1 2 0 0 -1 0
                     -0.5} {0 .5 .1 .5 .1 -.5 0 -.5} 0} width 5 offset 0"
     primer_bind     complement(2418..2441)
                     /PCR_conditions="primer
                     sequence:CCTTCATCCGCGTGGAACCTTCCCATGGTTattgtgagcggataacaat
                     ttcac"
                     /locus_tag="17883"
                     /label="17883"
                     /ApEinfo_label="17883"
                     /ApEinfo_fwdcolor="#14c0bd"
                     /ApEinfo_revcolor="#4ec02b"
                     /ApEinfo_graphicformat="arrow_data {{0 0.5 0 1 2 0 0 -1 0
                     -0.5} {0 .5 .1 .5 .1 -.5 0 -.5} 0} width 5 offset 0"
     primer_bind     complement(2418..2441)
                     /PCR_conditions="primer
                     sequence:AGGTCTGCAGCAATGCCATTGCCACCACGTattgtgagcggataacaat
                     ttcac"
                     /locus_tag="17881"
                     /label="17881"
                     /ApEinfo_label="17881"
                     /ApEinfo_fwdcolor="#14c0bd"
                     /ApEinfo_revcolor="#4ec02b"
                     /ApEinfo_graphicformat="arrow_data {{0 0.5 0 1 2 0 0 -1 0
                     -0.5} {0 .5 .1 .5 .1 -.5 0 -.5} 0} width 5 offset 0"
     primer_bind     complement(2418..2441)
                     /PCR_conditions="primer
                     sequence:AGAATCTTCCCCTGCTCTGGGCCCGTCCGTattgtgagcggataacaat
                     ttcac"
                     /locus_tag="17879"
                     /label="17879"
                     /ApEinfo_label="17879"
                     /ApEinfo_fwdcolor="#14c0bd"
                     /ApEinfo_revcolor="#4ec02b"
                     /ApEinfo_graphicformat="arrow_data {{0 0.5 0 1 2 0 0 -1 0
                     -0.5} {0 .5 .1 .5 .1 -.5 0 -.5} 0} width 5 offset 0"
     primer_bind     complement(2418..2441)
                     /PCR_conditions="primer
                     sequence:GGTCCTGAGGGTTGAAGAGGAGTTTTCCGGattgtgagcggataacaat
                     ttcac"
                     /locus_tag="17877"
                     /label="17877"
                     /ApEinfo_label="17877"
                     /ApEinfo_fwdcolor="#14c0bd"
                     /ApEinfo_revcolor="#4ec02b"
                     /ApEinfo_graphicformat="arrow_data {{0 0.5 0 1 2 0 0 -1 0
                     -0.5} {0 .5 .1 .5 .1 -.5 0 -.5} 0} width 5 offset 0"
     primer_bind     complement(3382..3407)
                     /PCR_conditions="primer
                     sequence:ACCATAGGTCAGAGTAGTGACAAGTGTTGGaagatcaaaggatcttctt
                     gagatcc"
                     /locus_tag="20713"
                     /label="20713"
                     /ApEinfo_label="20713"
                     /ApEinfo_fwdcolor="#14c0bd"
                     /ApEinfo_revcolor="#4ec02b"
                     /ApEinfo_graphicformat="arrow_data {{0 0.5 0 1 2 0 0 -1 0
                     -0.5} {0 .5 .1 .5 .1 -.5 0 -.5} 0} width 5 offset 0"
     primer_bind     complement(3382..3407)
                     /PCR_conditions="primer
                     sequence:TCTGCTAGTTGAACGGAACCATCTTCAACGaagatcaaaggatcttctt
                     gagatcc"
                     /locus_tag="20711"
                     /label="20711"
                     /ApEinfo_label="20711"
                     /ApEinfo_fwdcolor="#14c0bd"
                     /ApEinfo_revcolor="#4ec02b"
                     /ApEinfo_graphicformat="arrow_data {{0 0.5 0 1 2 0 0 -1 0
                     -0.5} {0 .5 .1 .5 .1 -.5 0 -.5} 0} width 5 offset 0"
     primer_bind     complement(3382..3407)
                     /PCR_conditions="primer
                     sequence:ACTCTTGAAAAAGTCATGCCGTTTCATGTGaagatcaaaggatcttctt
                     gagatcc"
                     /locus_tag="20709"
                     /label="20709"
                     /ApEinfo_label="20709"
                     /ApEinfo_fwdcolor="#14c0bd"
                     /ApEinfo_revcolor="#4ec02b"
                     /ApEinfo_graphicformat="arrow_data {{0 0.5 0 1 2 0 0 -1 0
                     -0.5} {0 .5 .1 .5 .1 -.5 0 -.5} 0} width 5 offset 0"
     primer_bind     complement(3382..3407)
                     /PCR_conditions="primer
                     sequence:GAGAAGGGCCGTCCCGCCCGCTCACCTGTGaagatcaaaggatcttctt
                     gagatcc"
                     /locus_tag="20707"
                     /label="20707"
                     /ApEinfo_label="20707"
                     /ApEinfo_fwdcolor="#14c0bd"
                     /ApEinfo_revcolor="#4ec02b"
                     /ApEinfo_graphicformat="arrow_data {{0 0.5 0 1 2 0 0 -1 0
                     -0.5} {0 .5 .1 .5 .1 -.5 0 -.5} 0} width 5 offset 0"
     primer_bind     complement(3382..3407)
                     /PCR_conditions="primer
                     sequence:GCCGCTCCCCCCCGCACAAAGGGCCCTCCCaagatcaaaggatcttctt
                     gagatcc"
                     /locus_tag="20705"
                     /label="20705"
                     /ApEinfo_label="20705"
                     /ApEinfo_fwdcolor="#14c0bd"
                     /ApEinfo_revcolor="#4ec02b"
                     /ApEinfo_graphicformat="arrow_data {{0 0.5 0 1 2 0 0 -1 0
                     -0.5} {0 .5 .1 .5 .1 -.5 0 -.5} 0} width 5 offset 0"
     primer_bind     complement(3382..3407)
                     /PCR_conditions="primer
                     sequence:GTTTAAACGCTAGGGCCGCGCTCCCCTCGCaagatcaaaggatcttctt
                     gagatcc"
                     /locus_tag="20703"
                     /label="20703"
                     /ApEinfo_label="20703"
                     /ApEinfo_fwdcolor="#14c0bd"
                     /ApEinfo_revcolor="#4ec02b"
                     /ApEinfo_graphicformat="arrow_data {{0 0.5 0 1 2 0 0 -1 0
                     -0.5} {0 .5 .1 .5 .1 -.5 0 -.5} 0} width 5 offset 0"
     primer_bind     complement(3382..3407)
                     /PCR_conditions="primer
                     sequence:TCCATTCACACCTACCTGTGGCGTCGCCAGaagatcaaaggatcttctt
                     gagatcc"
                     /locus_tag="20264"
                     /label="20264"
                     /ApEinfo_label="20264"
                     /ApEinfo_fwdcolor="#14c0bd"
                     /ApEinfo_revcolor="#4ec02b"
                     /ApEinfo_graphicformat="arrow_data {{0 0.5 0 1 2 0 0 -1 0
                     -0.5} {0 .5 .1 .5 .1 -.5 0 -.5} 0} width 5 offset 0"
     primer_bind     complement(3382..3419)
                     /PCR_conditions="primer
                     sequence:acccacaccttgccgatgtcgagcccgacgaagatcaaaggatcttctt
                     gagatcc"
                     /locus_tag="20253"
                     /label="20253"
                     /ApEinfo_label="20253"
                     /ApEinfo_fwdcolor="#14c0bd"
                     /ApEinfo_revcolor="#4ec02b"
                     /ApEinfo_graphicformat="arrow_data {{0 0.5 0 1 2 0 0 -1 0
                     -0.5} {0 .5 .1 .5 .1 -.5 0 -.5} 0} width 5 offset 0"
     primer_bind     complement(3382..3407)
                     /PCR_conditions="primer
                     sequence:TCCACCTTCTTCTTCTATTCCTTCGGGCCTaagatcaaaggatcttctt
                     gagatcc"
                     /locus_tag="20246"
                     /label="20246"
                     /ApEinfo_label="20246"
                     /ApEinfo_fwdcolor="#14c0bd"
                     /ApEinfo_revcolor="#4ec02b"
                     /ApEinfo_graphicformat="arrow_data {{0 0.5 0 1 2 0 0 -1 0
                     -0.5} {0 .5 .1 .5 .1 -.5 0 -.5} 0} width 5 offset 0"
     primer_bind     complement(3382..3407)
                     /PCR_conditions="primer
                     sequence:TCCATTCACACCTACCTGTGGCGTCGCCAGaagatcaaaggatcttctt
                     gagatcc"
                     /locus_tag="20214"
                     /label="20214"
                     /ApEinfo_label="20214"
                     /ApEinfo_fwdcolor="#14c0bd"
                     /ApEinfo_revcolor="#4ec02b"
                     /ApEinfo_graphicformat="arrow_data {{0 0.5 0 1 2 0 0 -1 0
                     -0.5} {0 .5 .1 .5 .1 -.5 0 -.5} 0} width 5 offset 0"
     primer_bind     complement(3382..3407)
                     /PCR_conditions="primer
                     sequence:ATGGTGTCAGTGATCACCATGGAGTTTCCCaagatcaaaggatcttctt
                     gagatcc"
                     /locus_tag="20206"
                     /label="20206"
                     /ApEinfo_label="20206"
                     /ApEinfo_fwdcolor="#14c0bd"
                     /ApEinfo_revcolor="#4ec02b"
                     /ApEinfo_graphicformat="arrow_data {{0 0.5 0 1 2 0 0 -1 0
                     -0.5} {0 .5 .1 .5 .1 -.5 0 -.5} 0} width 5 offset 0"
     primer_bind     complement(3382..3407)
                     /PCR_conditions="primer
                     sequence:TGCCTACTGCGCCAGGCTTGTCGTCCCCTTaagatcaaaggatcttctt
                     gagatcc"
                     /locus_tag="20194"
                     /label="20194"
                     /ApEinfo_label="20194"
                     /ApEinfo_fwdcolor="#14c0bd"
                     /ApEinfo_revcolor="#4ec02b"
                     /ApEinfo_graphicformat="arrow_data {{0 0.5 0 1 2 0 0 -1 0
                     -0.5} {0 .5 .1 .5 .1 -.5 0 -.5} 0} width 5 offset 0"
     primer_bind     complement(3382..3407)
                     /PCR_conditions="primer
                     sequence:ttcttctattccttcgggcctgtcgggtccaagatcaaaggatcttctt
                     gagatcc"
                     /locus_tag="20191"
                     /label="20191"
                     /ApEinfo_label="20191"
                     /ApEinfo_fwdcolor="#14c0bd"
                     /ApEinfo_revcolor="#4ec02b"
                     /ApEinfo_graphicformat="arrow_data {{0 0.5 0 1 2 0 0 -1 0
                     -0.5} {0 .5 .1 .5 .1 -.5 0 -.5} 0} width 5 offset 0"
     primer_bind     complement(3382..3407)
                     /PCR_conditions="primer
                     sequence:TGGACACTCACATCCTCACCCATTCCCACCaagatcaaaggatcttctt
                     gagatcc"
                     /locus_tag="20172"
                     /label="20172"
                     /ApEinfo_label="20172"
                     /ApEinfo_fwdcolor="#14c0bd"
                     /ApEinfo_revcolor="#4ec02b"
                     /ApEinfo_graphicformat="arrow_data {{0 0.5 0 1 2 0 0 -1 0
                     -0.5} {0 .5 .1 .5 .1 -.5 0 -.5} 0} width 5 offset 0"
     primer_bind     complement(3382..3407)
                     /PCR_conditions="primer
                     sequence:ATCCTTGCTGGCTGCAGAATAGCAGCGGGTaagatcaaaggatcttctt
                     gagatcc"
                     /locus_tag="20165"
                     /label="20165"
                     /ApEinfo_label="20165"
                     /ApEinfo_fwdcolor="#14c0bd"
                     /ApEinfo_revcolor="#4ec02b"
                     /ApEinfo_graphicformat="arrow_data {{0 0.5 0 1 2 0 0 -1 0
                     -0.5} {0 .5 .1 .5 .1 -.5 0 -.5} 0} width 5 offset 0"
     primer_bind     complement(3382..3407)
                     /PCR_conditions="primer
                     sequence:TCATGGGAAGTGGGCTGGTGAGGGCCTGCTaagatcaaaggatcttctt
                     gagatcc"
                     /locus_tag="20158"
                     /label="20158"
                     /ApEinfo_label="20158"
                     /ApEinfo_fwdcolor="#14c0bd"
                     /ApEinfo_revcolor="#4ec02b"
                     /ApEinfo_graphicformat="arrow_data {{0 0.5 0 1 2 0 0 -1 0
                     -0.5} {0 .5 .1 .5 .1 -.5 0 -.5} 0} width 5 offset 0"
     primer_bind     complement(3382..3407)
                     /PCR_conditions="primer
                     sequence:AGGCGTCTATGGGCAGCACTGCCCCCCATGaagatcaaaggatcttctt
                     gagatcc"
                     /locus_tag="20151"
                     /label="20151"
                     /ApEinfo_label="20151"
                     /ApEinfo_fwdcolor="#14c0bd"
                     /ApEinfo_revcolor="#4ec02b"
                     /ApEinfo_graphicformat="arrow_data {{0 0.5 0 1 2 0 0 -1 0
                     -0.5} {0 .5 .1 .5 .1 -.5 0 -.5} 0} width 5 offset 0"
     primer_bind     complement(3382..3427)
                     /PCR_conditions="primer
                     sequence:CGCCGAGGAGCGGCATCTGTCCCGTTTCCCaagatcaaaggatcttctt
                     gagatcc"
                     /locus_tag="20143"
                     /label="20143"
                     /ApEinfo_label="20143"
                     /ApEinfo_fwdcolor="#14c0bd"
                     /ApEinfo_revcolor="#4ec02b"
                     /ApEinfo_graphicformat="arrow_data {{0 0.5 0 1 2 0 0 -1 0
                     -0.5} {0 .5 .1 .5 .1 -.5 0 -.5} 0} width 5 offset 0"
     primer_bind     complement(3382..3408)
                     /PCR_conditions="primer
                     sequence:aattgcgttgcgctcactgcccgctttccaaagatcaaaggatcttctt
                     gagatcc"
                     /locus_tag="20203"
                     /label="20203"
                     /ApEinfo_label="20203"
                     /ApEinfo_fwdcolor="#14c0bd"
                     /ApEinfo_revcolor="#4ec02b"
                     /ApEinfo_graphicformat="arrow_data {{0 0.5 0 1 2 0 0 -1 0
                     -0.5} {0 .5 .1 .5 .1 -.5 0 -.5} 0} width 5 offset 0"
     primer_bind     complement(3382..3408)
                     /PCR_conditions="primer
                     sequence:aattgcgttgcgctcactgcccgctttccaaagatcaaaggatcttctt
                     gagatcc"
                     /locus_tag="20201"
                     /label="20201"
                     /ApEinfo_label="20201"
                     /ApEinfo_fwdcolor="#14c0bd"
                     /ApEinfo_revcolor="#4ec02b"
                     /ApEinfo_graphicformat="arrow_data {{0 0.5 0 1 2 0 0 -1 0
                     -0.5} {0 .5 .1 .5 .1 -.5 0 -.5} 0} width 5 offset 0"
     primer_bind     complement(3382..3409)
                     /PCR_conditions="primer
                     sequence:cacagctcactgcagcctccactacctcaaaagatcaaaggatcttctt
                     gagatcc"
                     /locus_tag="20236"
                     /label="20236"
                     /ApEinfo_label="20236"
                     /ApEinfo_fwdcolor="#14c0bd"
                     /ApEinfo_revcolor="#4ec02b"
                     /ApEinfo_graphicformat="arrow_data {{0 0.5 0 1 2 0 0 -1 0
                     -0.5} {0 .5 .1 .5 .1 -.5 0 -.5} 0} width 5 offset 0"
     primer_bind     complement(3382..3411)
                     /PCR_conditions="primer
                     sequence:cagctcagggcactgtggggatatccagagaagatcaaaggatcttctt
                     gagatcc"
                     /locus_tag="20238"
                     /label="20238"
                     /ApEinfo_label="20238"
                     /ApEinfo_fwdcolor="#14c0bd"
                     /ApEinfo_revcolor="#4ec02b"
                     /ApEinfo_graphicformat="arrow_data {{0 0.5 0 1 2 0 0 -1 0
                     -0.5} {0 .5 .1 .5 .1 -.5 0 -.5} 0} width 5 offset 0"
     primer_bind     complement(3382..3411)
                     /PCR_conditions="primer
                     sequence:acatgacccatccacattgggaagccagaaaagatcaaaggatcttctt
                     gagatcc"
                     /locus_tag="20234"
                     /label="20234"
                     /ApEinfo_label="20234"
                     /ApEinfo_fwdcolor="#14c0bd"
                     /ApEinfo_revcolor="#4ec02b"
                     /ApEinfo_graphicformat="arrow_data {{0 0.5 0 1 2 0 0 -1 0
                     -0.5} {0 .5 .1 .5 .1 -.5 0 -.5} 0} width 5 offset 0"
     primer_bind     2788..2809
                     /PCR_conditions="primer
                     sequence:TGCCACCTGACGTATcgataccggtGCTAGCgacgtcttgctggcgttt
                     ttccata"
                     /locus_tag="14442"
                     /label="14442"
                     /ApEinfo_label="14442"
                     /ApEinfo_fwdcolor="#14c0bd"
                     /ApEinfo_revcolor="#4ec02b"
                     /ApEinfo_graphicformat="arrow_data {{0 0.5 0 1 2 0 0 -1 0
                     -0.5} {0 .5 .1 .5 .1 -.5 0 -.5} 0} width 5 offset 0"
     primer_bind     complement(4874..4894)
                     /PCR_conditions="primer
                     sequence:ttctagACGTGAATTCGTCGACagatctGCGGCCGCccgagatagggtt
                     gagtgttg"
                     /locus_tag="14435"
                     /label="14435"
                     /ApEinfo_label="14435"
                     /ApEinfo_fwdcolor="#14c0bd"
                     /ApEinfo_revcolor="#4ec02b"
                     /ApEinfo_graphicformat="arrow_data {{0 0.5 0 1 2 0 0 -1 0
                     -0.5} {0 .5 .1 .5 .1 -.5 0 -.5} 0} width 5 offset 0"
     primer_bind     complement(3381..3417)
                     /PCR_conditions="primer
                     sequence:TGCTCCCCAGATCTTCTCAATGCTCCCCGGaagatcaaaggatcttctt
                     gagatcct"
                     /locus_tag="20137"
                     /label="20137"
                     /ApEinfo_label="20137"
                     /ApEinfo_fwdcolor="#14c0bd"
                     /ApEinfo_revcolor="#4ec02b"
                     /ApEinfo_graphicformat="arrow_data {{0 0.5 0 1 2 0 0 -1 0
                     -0.5} {0 .5 .1 .5 .1 -.5 0 -.5} 0} width 5 offset 0"
     primer_bind     complement(4504..4527)
                     /PCR_conditions="primer
                     sequence:ttctagACGTGAATTCGTCGACagatctGCGGCCGCgcggaacccctat
                     ttgtttatt"
                     /locus_tag="14443"
                     /label="14443"
                     /ApEinfo_label="14443"
                     /ApEinfo_fwdcolor="#14c0bd"
                     /ApEinfo_revcolor="#4ec02b"
                     /ApEinfo_graphicformat="arrow_data {{0 0.5 0 1 2 0 0 -1 0
                     -0.5} {0 .5 .1 .5 .1 -.5 0 -.5} 0} width 5 offset 0"
     primer_bind     3548..3570
                     /PCR_conditions="primer
                     sequence:TGCCACCTGACGTATcgataccggtGCTAGCgacgtcttggtctgacag
                     ttaccaatgc"
                     /locus_tag="14434"
                     /label="14434"
                     /ApEinfo_label="14434"
                     /ApEinfo_fwdcolor="#14c0bd"
                     /ApEinfo_revcolor="#4ec02b"
                     /ApEinfo_graphicformat="arrow_data {{0 0.5 0 1 2 0 0 -1 0
                     -0.5} {0 .5 .1 .5 .1 -.5 0 -.5} 0} width 5 offset 0"
     primer_bind     3291..3311
                     /PCR_conditions="primer
                     sequence:AATGATACGGCGACCACCGAACACTCTTTCCCTACACGACGCTCTTCCG
                     ATCTAAGAGTTGGTAGCTCTTGATC"
                     /locus_tag="6467"
                     /label="6467"
                     /ApEinfo_label="6467"
                     /ApEinfo_fwdcolor="#14c0bd"
                     /ApEinfo_revcolor="#4ec02b"
                     /ApEinfo_graphicformat="arrow_data {{0 0.5 0 1 2 0 0 -1 0
                     -0.5} {0 .5 .1 .5 .1 -.5 0 -.5} 0} width 5 offset 0"
     primer_bind     3291..3311
                     /PCR_conditions="primer
                     sequence:AATGATACGGCGACCACCGAACACTCTTTCCCTACACGACGCTCTTCCG
                     ATCTGTAAGAGTTGGTAGCTCTTGATC"
                     /locus_tag="6957"
                     /label="6957"
                     /ApEinfo_label="6957"
                     /ApEinfo_fwdcolor="#14c0bd"
                     /ApEinfo_revcolor="#4ec02b"
                     /ApEinfo_graphicformat="arrow_data {{0 0.5 0 1 2 0 0 -1 0
                     -0.5} {0 .5 .1 .5 .1 -.5 0 -.5} 0} width 5 offset 0"
     primer_bind     3291..3311
                     /PCR_conditions="primer
                     sequence:AATGATACGGCGACCACCGAACACTCTTTCCCTACACGACGCTCTTCCG
                     ATCTCCAAGAGTTGGTAGCTCTTGATC"
                     /locus_tag="6956"
                     /label="6956"
                     /ApEinfo_label="6956"
                     /ApEinfo_fwdcolor="#14c0bd"
                     /ApEinfo_revcolor="#4ec02b"
                     /ApEinfo_graphicformat="arrow_data {{0 0.5 0 1 2 0 0 -1 0
                     -0.5} {0 .5 .1 .5 .1 -.5 0 -.5} 0} width 5 offset 0"
     primer_bind     3291..3311
                     /PCR_conditions="primer
                     sequence:AATGATACGGCGACCACCGAACACTCTTTCCCTACACGACGCTCTTCCG
                     ATCTCGAAGAGTTGGTAGCTCTTGATC"
                     /locus_tag="6955"
                     /label="6955"
                     /ApEinfo_label="6955"
                     /ApEinfo_fwdcolor="#14c0bd"
                     /ApEinfo_revcolor="#4ec02b"
                     /ApEinfo_graphicformat="arrow_data {{0 0.5 0 1 2 0 0 -1 0
                     -0.5} {0 .5 .1 .5 .1 -.5 0 -.5} 0} width 5 offset 0"
     primer_bind     3291..3311
                     /PCR_conditions="primer
                     sequence:AATGATACGGCGACCACCGAACACTCTTTCCCTACACGACGCTCTTCCG
                     ATCTCTAAGAGTTGGTAGCTCTTGATC"
                     /locus_tag="6954"
                     /label="6954"
                     /ApEinfo_label="6954"
                     /ApEinfo_fwdcolor="#14c0bd"
                     /ApEinfo_revcolor="#4ec02b"
                     /ApEinfo_graphicformat="arrow_data {{0 0.5 0 1 2 0 0 -1 0
                     -0.5} {0 .5 .1 .5 .1 -.5 0 -.5} 0} width 5 offset 0"
     primer_bind     3291..3311
                     /PCR_conditions="primer
                     sequence:AATGATACGGCGACCACCGAACACTCTTTCCCTACACGACGCTCTTCCG
                     ATCTTCAAGAGTTGGTAGCTCTTGATC"
                     /locus_tag="6953"
                     /label="6953"
                     /ApEinfo_label="6953"
                     /ApEinfo_fwdcolor="#14c0bd"
                     /ApEinfo_revcolor="#4ec02b"
                     /ApEinfo_graphicformat="arrow_data {{0 0.5 0 1 2 0 0 -1 0
                     -0.5} {0 .5 .1 .5 .1 -.5 0 -.5} 0} width 5 offset 0"
     primer_bind     3291..3311
                     /PCR_conditions="primer
                     sequence:AATGATACGGCGACCACCGAACACTCTTTCCCTACACGACGCTCTTCCG
                     ATCTTGAAGAGTTGGTAGCTCTTGATC"
                     /locus_tag="6952"
                     /label="6952"
                     /ApEinfo_label="6952"
                     /ApEinfo_fwdcolor="#14c0bd"
                     /ApEinfo_revcolor="#4ec02b"
                     /ApEinfo_graphicformat="arrow_data {{0 0.5 0 1 2 0 0 -1 0
                     -0.5} {0 .5 .1 .5 .1 -.5 0 -.5} 0} width 5 offset 0"
     primer_bind     3291..3311
                     /PCR_conditions="primer
                     sequence:AATGATACGGCGACCACCGAACACTCTTTCCCTACACGACGCTCTTCCG
                     ATCTTTAAGAGTTGGTAGCTCTTGATC"
                     /locus_tag="6951"
                     /label="6951"
                     /ApEinfo_label="6951"
                     /ApEinfo_fwdcolor="#14c0bd"
                     /ApEinfo_revcolor="#4ec02b"
                     /ApEinfo_graphicformat="arrow_data {{0 0.5 0 1 2 0 0 -1 0
                     -0.5} {0 .5 .1 .5 .1 -.5 0 -.5} 0} width 5 offset 0"
     primer_bind     4598..4631
                     /PCR_conditions="primer
                     sequence:AGGGTGATGGTTCACGTAGTGGGTGCCAGGGCGTGCCCTTGGGCTCCCC
                     GGGCGCGCACGTAGTGGGCCATCGCCCT"
                     /locus_tag="11510"
                     /label="11510"
                     /ApEinfo_label="11510"
                     /ApEinfo_fwdcolor="#14c0bd"
                     /ApEinfo_revcolor="#4ec02b"
                     /ApEinfo_graphicformat="arrow_data {{0 0.5 0 1 2 0 0 -1 0
                     -0.5} {0 .5 .1 .5 .1 -.5 0 -.5} 0} width 5 offset 0"
     primer_bind     4769..4801
                     /PCR_conditions="primer
                     sequence:AGGGTGATGGTTCACGTAGTGGGTGCCAGGGCGTGCCCTTGGGCTCCCC
                     GGGCGCGCACGTAGTGGGCCATCGCCCT"
                     /locus_tag="11510(1)"
                     /label="11510(1)"
                     /ApEinfo_label="11510"
                     /ApEinfo_fwdcolor="#14c0bd"
                     /ApEinfo_revcolor="#4ec02b"
                     /ApEinfo_graphicformat="arrow_data {{0 0.5 0 1 2 0 0 -1 0
                     -0.5} {0 .5 .1 .5 .1 -.5 0 -.5} 0} width 5 offset 0"
     primer_bind     complement(4769..4802)
                     /PCR_conditions="primer
                     sequence:AGGGTGATGGTTCACGTAGTGGGTGCCAGGGCGTGCCCTTGGGCTCCCC
                     GGGCGCGCACGTAGTGGGCCATCGCCCT"
                     /locus_tag="11510(2)"
                     /label="11510(2)"
                     /ApEinfo_label="11510"
                     /ApEinfo_fwdcolor="#14c0bd"
                     /ApEinfo_revcolor="#4ec02b"
                     /ApEinfo_graphicformat="arrow_data {{0 0.5 0 1 2 0 0 -1 0
                     -0.5} {0 .5 .1 .5 .1 -.5 0 -.5} 0} width 5 offset 0"
     primer_bind     complement(4769..4801)
                     /PCR_conditions="primer
                     sequence:AGGGCGATGGCCCACTACGTGCGCGCCCGGGGAGCCCAAGGGCACGCCC
                     TGGCACCCACTACGTGAACCATCACCCT"
                     /locus_tag="11509"
                     /label="11509"
                     /ApEinfo_label="11509"
                     /ApEinfo_fwdcolor="#14c0bd"
                     /ApEinfo_revcolor="#4ec02b"
                     /ApEinfo_graphicformat="arrow_data {{0 0.5 0 1 2 0 0 -1 0
                     -0.5} {0 .5 .1 .5 .1 -.5 0 -.5} 0} width 5 offset 0"
     primer_bind     2788..2809
                     /PCR_conditions="primer
                     sequence:AACTCATCAATGTATCTTAAgaagttcctattctctagaaagtatagga
                     acttcaccggtGCTAGCgacgtcttgctggcgtttttccata"
                     /locus_tag="20557"
                     /label="20557"
                     /ApEinfo_label="20557"
                     /ApEinfo_fwdcolor="#14c0bd"
                     /ApEinfo_revcolor="#4ec02b"
                     /ApEinfo_graphicformat="arrow_data {{0 0.5 0 1 2 0 0 -1 0
                     -0.5} {0 .5 .1 .5 .1 -.5 0 -.5} 0} width 5 offset 0"
     primer_bind     2783..2815
                     /PCR_conditions="primer
                     sequence:CATCAATGTATCTTAACGCGATAACTTCGTATAGgATACtTTATACGAA
                     GTTATGATATCAGGCCTCTTAAGttgctggcgtttttccataggctcc"
                     /locus_tag="20562"
                     /label="20562"
                     /ApEinfo_label="20562"
                     /ApEinfo_fwdcolor="#14c0bd"
                     /ApEinfo_revcolor="#4ec02b"
                     /ApEinfo_graphicformat="arrow_data {{0 0.5 0 1 2 0 0 -1 0
                     -0.5} {0 .5 .1 .5 .1 -.5 0 -.5} 0} width 5 offset 0"
     primer_bind     4184..4203
                     /PCR_conditions="primer sequence:ATAATACCGCGCCACATAGC"
                     /note="Ampicillin resistance gene, reverse primer"
                     /locus_tag="Amp-R"
                     /label="Amp-R"
                     /ApEinfo_label="Amp-R"
                     /ApEinfo_fwdcolor="#14c0bd"
                     /ApEinfo_revcolor="#4ec02b"
                     /ApEinfo_graphicformat="arrow_data {{0 0.5 0 1 2 0 0 -1 0
                     -0.5} {0 .5 .1 .5 .1 -.5 0 -.5} 0} width 5 offset 0"
     primer_bind     4850..4871
                     /PCR_conditions="primer sequence:GTGGACTCTTGTTCCAAACTGG"
                     /note="F1 origin, forward primer"
                     /locus_tag="F1ori-F"
                     /label="F1ori-F"
                     /ApEinfo_label="F1ori-F"
                     /ApEinfo_fwdcolor="#14c0bd"
                     /ApEinfo_revcolor="#4ec02b"
                     /ApEinfo_graphicformat="arrow_data {{0 0.5 0 1 2 0 0 -1 0
                     -0.5} {0 .5 .1 .5 .1 -.5 0 -.5} 0} width 5 offset 0"
     primer_bind     complement(4640..4659)
                     /PCR_conditions="primer sequence:AGGGAAGAAAGCGAAAGGAG"
                     /note="F1 origin, reverse primer"
                     /locus_tag="F1ori-R"
                     /label="F1ori-R"
                     /ApEinfo_label="F1ori-R"
                     /ApEinfo_fwdcolor="#14c0bd"
                     /ApEinfo_revcolor="#4ec02b"
                     /ApEinfo_graphicformat="arrow_data {{0 0.5 0 1 2 0 0 -1 0
                     -0.5} {0 .5 .1 .5 .1 -.5 0 -.5} 0} width 5 offset 0"
     primer_bind     complement(2631..2648)
                     /PCR_conditions="primer sequence:AGCGAGTCAGTGAGCGAG"
                     /note="L4440 vector, forward primer"
                     /locus_tag="L4440"
                     /label="L4440"
                     /ApEinfo_label="L4440"
                     /ApEinfo_fwdcolor="#14c0bd"
                     /ApEinfo_revcolor="#4ec02b"
                     /ApEinfo_graphicformat="arrow_data {{0 0.5 0 1 2 0 0 -1 0
                     -0.5} {0 .5 .1 .5 .1 -.5 0 -.5} 0} width 5 offset 0"
     primer_bind     158..175
                     /PCR_conditions="primer sequence:TGTAAAACGACGGCCAGT"
                     /note="In lacZ gene. Also called M13-F20 or M13 (-21)
                     Forward"
                     /locus_tag="M13 Forward"
                     /label="M13 Forward"
                     /ApEinfo_label="M13 Forward"
                     /ApEinfo_fwdcolor="#14c0bd"
                     /ApEinfo_revcolor="#4ec02b"
                     /ApEinfo_graphicformat="arrow_data {{0 0.5 0 1 2 0 0 -1 0
                     -0.5} {0 .5 .1 .5 .1 -.5 0 -.5} 0} width 5 offset 0"
     primer_bind     complement(2400..2416)
                     /PCR_conditions="primer sequence:CAGGAAACAGCTATGAC"
                     /note="In lacZ gene. Also called M13-rev"
                     /locus_tag="M13 Reverse"
                     /label="M13 Reverse"
                     /ApEinfo_label="M13 Reverse"
                     /ApEinfo_fwdcolor="#14c0bd"
                     /ApEinfo_revcolor="#4ec02b"
                     /ApEinfo_graphicformat="arrow_data {{0 0.5 0 1 2 0 0 -1 0
                     -0.5} {0 .5 .1 .5 .1 -.5 0 -.5} 0} width 5 offset 0"
     primer_bind     144..166
                     /PCR_conditions="primer sequence:CCCAGTCACGACGTTGTAAAACG"
                     /note="In lacZ gene"
                     /locus_tag="M13/pUC Forward"
                     /label="M13/pUC Forward"
                     /ApEinfo_label="M13/pUC Forward"
                     /ApEinfo_fwdcolor="#14c0bd"
                     /ApEinfo_revcolor="#4ec02b"
                     /ApEinfo_graphicformat="arrow_data {{0 0.5 0 1 2 0 0 -1 0
                     -0.5} {0 .5 .1 .5 .1 -.5 0 -.5} 0} width 5 offset 0"
     primer_bind     complement(2413..2435)
                     /PCR_conditions="primer sequence:AGCGGATAACAATTTCACACAGG"
                     /note="In lacZ gene"
                     /locus_tag="M13/pUC Reverse"
                     /label="M13/pUC Reverse"
                     /ApEinfo_label="M13/pUC Reverse"
                     /ApEinfo_fwdcolor="#14c0bd"
                     /ApEinfo_revcolor="#4ec02b"
                     /ApEinfo_graphicformat="arrow_data {{0 0.5 0 1 2 0 0 -1 0
                     -0.5} {0 .5 .1 .5 .1 -.5 0 -.5} 0} width 5 offset 0"
     primer_bind     complement(2882..2901)
                     /PCR_conditions="primer sequence:GGGAAACGCCTGGTATCTTT"
                     /note="pBR322 origin, forward primer"
                     /locus_tag="pBR322ori-F"
                     /label="pBR322ori-F"
                     /ApEinfo_label="pBR322ori-F"
                     /ApEinfo_fwdcolor="#14c0bd"
                     /ApEinfo_revcolor="#4ec02b"
                     /ApEinfo_graphicformat="arrow_data {{0 0.5 0 1 2 0 0 -1 0
                     -0.5} {0 .5 .1 .5 .1 -.5 0 -.5} 0} width 5 offset 0"
     primer_bind     complement(2361..2381)
                     /PCR_conditions="primer sequence:GCAATTAACCCTCACTAAAGG"
                     /note="T3 promoter, forward primer"
                     /locus_tag="T3"
                     /label="T3"
                     /ApEinfo_label="T3"
                     /ApEinfo_fwdcolor="#14c0bd"
                     /ApEinfo_revcolor="#4ec02b"
                     /ApEinfo_graphicformat="arrow_data {{0 0.5 0 1 2 0 0 -1 0
                     -0.5} {0 .5 .1 .5 .1 -.5 0 -.5} 0} width 5 offset 0"
     primer_bind     185..204
                     /PCR_conditions="primer sequence:TAATACGACTCACTATAGGG"
                     /note="T7 promoter, forward primer"
                     /locus_tag="T7"
                     /label="T7"
                     /ApEinfo_label="T7"
                     /ApEinfo_fwdcolor="#14c0bd"
                     /ApEinfo_revcolor="#4ec02b"
                     /ApEinfo_graphicformat="arrow_data {{0 0.5 0 1 2 0 0 -1 0
                     -0.5} {0 .5 .1 .5 .1 -.5 0 -.5} 0} width 5 offset 0"
ORIGIN
        1 tattaacgct tacaatttcc attcgccatt caggctgcgc aactgttggg aagggcgatc
       61 ggtgcgggcc tcttcgctat tacgccagct ggcgaaaggg ggatgtgctg caaggcgatt
      121 aagttgggta acgccagggt tttcccagtc acgacgttgt aaaacgacgg ccagtgagcg
      181 cgcgtaatac gactcactat agggcgaatt ggagctcccc gggatccggt AGATCTCTAA
      241 GAAACTCAGG GTCAGGCGGT GGCTCATGCC TGTGATCCCA GCACTTTGGG GGGCCAAGGC
      301 GGGAGGATCA CCTGAGGTCA GTAGTTCCAT ACCAGCCTGG TCAACATGGT GAAACCCCAT
      361 CTCTGCTAAA AATACAAAAA TTAGCCAGGC GTAGGGGTGG GCACCTGTAG TCCCATCTAC
      421 TCAGGAGGCT GAGGCAGGAG AATTGCTTTA ACCCGGGGGG CAGAGGTTGC AGTGAGCTGA
      481 GATCATGCCC GTGCACTCCA GCCTGGTCAT AGAGCAAGAC TCCGTCTCAA AAAATAAAAT
      541 AAAAAATAAA TTGACTGTCT CTGGACCGCT ATCTAATAAG GCTGTCCTGC ATTGCTGACA
      601 TCCCGTTCGC TGTCAGTCTA AAAGACCCTT GTGATTCTTG GGGCTTTAAT GGACCATTTG
      661 TTCTGTCTGT GCTCTTCTTT GCCAGCAACA GCTATCATTC AGGTTGAAGA CCAGAATACA
      721 GGTGCAATTG AGAACATTAT AGTTGAAGTA AAAAAAGAGC CAGATGCTGA GCCCGCAGAG
      781 GGAGAGGAAG AGGAGGCCCA GCCAGCTGCC ACAGATGCCC CCAACGGAGA CCTCACGCCC
      841 GAGATGATCC TCAGaaggag aagagtgctt gtcctaaaga tccagccaaa cctccggcca
      901 aggcacaagt tgtgggatgg ccaccggtga gatcataccg gaagaacgtg atggtttcct
      961 gccaaaaatc aagcggtggc ccggaggcgg cggcgttcgt gaaggtatca atggacggag
     1021 caccgtactt gaggaaaatc gatttgagga tgtataaaTA CCCGTACGAC GTTCCGGACT
     1081 ACGCTgctag cATGgtgagc aagggcgagg agctgttcac cggggtggtg cccatcctgg
     1141 tcgagctgga cggcgacgta aacggccaca agttcagcgt gtccggcgag ggcgagggcg
     1201 atgccaccta cggcaagctg accctgaagt tcatctgcac caccggcaag ctgcccgtgc
     1261 cctggcccac cctcgtgacc accctgacct acggcgtgca gtgcttcagc cgctaccccg
     1321 accacatgaa gcagcacgac ttcttcaagt ccgccatgcc cgaaggctac gtccaggagc
     1381 gcaccatctt cttcaaggac gacggcaact acaagacccg cgccgaggtg aagttcgagg
     1441 gcgacaccct ggtgaaccgc atcgagctga agggcatcga cttcaaggag gacggcaaca
     1501 tcctggggca caagctggag tacaactaca acagccacaa cgtctatatc atggccgaca
     1561 agcagaagaa cggcatcaag gtgaacttca agatccgcca caacatcgag gacggcagcg
     1621 tgcagctcgc cgaccactac cagcagaaca cccccatcgg cgacggcccc gtgctgctgc
     1681 ccgacaacca ctacctgagc acccagtccg ccctgagcaa agaccccaac gagaagcgcg
     1741 atcacatggt cctgctggag ttcgtgaccg ccgccgggat cactctcggc atggacgagc
     1801 tgtacaagTC ATGATGGACC GGTGATGGCG GAGCCTTGTG CGTCGCCAGG ACTTCTCTGG
     1861 GCTGTGTTTA AACGGCCCGC ATCTTAATTT TTCTCCCTTC TTTCTTTTTT TGGCTTTGGG
     1921 AAAAGCATCA TTTTACCAAA CATACCGAGA ACGAAAACTT CAAGGATGAT GTTAGAAAAA
     1981 AATGTGATTT AACTAGAACT TGCTGTCTGA TGTTAGCAAA TCATGGAATG TTCTGAGTCC
     2041 CTGAGGGTTT ACTGTGAAGT GCTGAGGACA GTGTTGACAA CTAACTCGTT TTCCTAGATG
     2101 GAAACGGAGA CATTGACCCC TCCCTCCATG TGGTAAACCA CTCCAGAATG GCCACCAGGC
     2161 TTCCCAGAGT TCTATGGTCT TCTTCCCAAG AGAGTTTTTA ATTGTAAATG CATACTTGGG
     2221 AAGGACTTAG AGTTTTAAAC TGTTTTTTGC TTTTGCTTTT CCCTGACTCC CTTTGCTTGG
     2281 AGTCAGCTGC ACACCAGTAG TATGGCATGC TACGATCAGG TTCTGTCCTG AAGATCTgat
     2341 ccggtaccca gcttttgttc cctttagtga gggttaattg cgcgcttggc gtaatcatgg
     2401 tcatagctgt ttcctgtgtg aaattgttat ccgctcacaa ttccacacaa catacgagcc
     2461 ggaagcataa agtgtaaagc ctggggtgcc taatgagtga gctaactcac attaattgcg
     2521 ttgcgctcac tgcccgcttt ccagtcggga aacctgtcgt gccagctgca ttaatgaatc
     2581 ggccaacgcg cggggagagg cggtttgcgt attgggcgct cttccgcttc ctcgctcact
     2641 gactcgctgc gctcggtcgt tcggctgcgg cgagcggtat cagctcactc aaaggcggta
     2701 atacggttat ccacagaatc aggggataac gcaggaaaga acatgtgagc aaaaggccag
     2761 caaaaggcca ggaaccgtaa aaaggccgcg ttgctggcgt ttttccatag gctccgcccc
     2821 cctgacgagc atcacaaaaa tcgacgctca agtcagaggt ggcgaaaccc gacaggacta
     2881 taaagatacc aggcgtttcc ccctggaagc tccctcgtgc gctctcctgt tccgaccctg
     2941 ccgcttaccg gatacctgtc cgcctttctc ccttcgggaa gcgtggcgct ttctcatagc
     3001 tcacgctgta ggtatctcag ttcggtgtag gtcgttcgct ccaagctggg ctgtgtgcac
     3061 gaaccccccg ttcagcccga ccgctgcgcc ttatccggta actatcgtct tgagtccaac
     3121 ccggtaagac acgacttatc gccactggca gcagccactg gtaacaggat tagcagagcg
     3181 aggtatgtag gcggtgctac agagttcttg aagtggtggc ctaactacgg ctacactaga
     3241 agaacagtat ttggtatctg cgctctgctg aagccagtta ccttcggaaa aagagttggt
     3301 agctcttgat ccggcaaaca aaccaccgct ggtagcggtg gtttttttgt ttgcaagcag
     3361 cagattacgc gcagaaaaaa aggatctcaa gaagatcctt tgatcttttc tacggggtct
     3421 gacgctcagt ggaacgaaaa ctcacgttaa gggattttgg tcatgagatt atcaaaaagg
     3481 atcttcacct agatcctttt aaattaaaaa tgaagtttta aatcaatcta aagtatatat
     3541 gagtaaactt ggtctgacag ttaccaatgc ttaatcagtg aggcacctat ctcagcgatc
     3601 tgtctatttc gttcatccat agttgcctga ctccccgtcg tgtagataac tacgatacgg
     3661 gagggcttac catctggccc cagtgctgca atgataccgc gagacccacg ctcaccggct
     3721 ccagatttat cagcaataaa ccagccagcc ggaagggccg agcgcagaag tggtcctgca
     3781 actttatccg cctccatcca gtctattaat tgttgccggg aagctagagt aagtagttcg
     3841 ccagttaata gtttgcgcaa cgttgttgcc attgctacag gcatcgtggt gtcacgctcg
     3901 tcgtttggta tggcttcatt cagctccggt tcccaacgat caaggcgagt tacatgatcc
     3961 cccatgttgt gcaaaaaagc ggttagctcc ttcggtcctc cgatcgttgt cagaagtaag
     4021 ttggccgcag tgttatcact catggttatg gcagcactgc ataattctct tactgtcatg
     4081 ccatccgtaa gatgcttttc tgtgactggt gagtactcaa ccaagtcatt ctgagaatag
     4141 tgtatgcggc gaccgagttg ctcttgcccg gcgtcaatac gggataatac cgcgccacat
     4201 agcagaactt taaaagtgct catcattgga aaacgttctt cggggcgaaa actctcaagg
     4261 atcttaccgc tgttgagatc cagttcgatg taacccactc gtgcacccaa ctgatcttca
     4321 gcatctttta ctttcaccag cgtttctggg tgagcaaaaa caggaaggca aaatgccgca
     4381 aaaaagggaa taagggcgac acggaaatgt tgaatactca tactcttcct ttttcaatat
     4441 tattgaagca tttatcaggg ttattgtctc atgagcggat acatatttga atgtatttag
     4501 aaaaataaac aaataggggt tccgcgcaca tttccccgaa aagtgccacc tgnnnnnnnn
     4561 nnnnnnnnnn nnnnnnnnnn nnnnnnnnnn nnnnnnnnnn nnnnnnnnnn nnnnnnnnnn
     4621 nnnnnnnnnn nnnnnnnnnn nnnnnnnnnn nnnnnnnnnn nnnnnnnnnn nnnnnncnnn
     4681 nnnnnnnnnn nnnnnnnnnn nnnnnnnnnn nnnnnnnnnn nnnnnnnnnn nnnnnnnnnn
     4741 nnnnnnnnnn nnnnnnnnnn nnnnnnnnan nnnnnnnnnn nnnnnnnnnn nnnnnnnnnn
     4801 nnnnnnnnnn nnnnnnnncc tttgacgttg gagtccacgt tctttaatag tggactcttg
     4861 ttccaaactg gaacaacact caaccctatc tcggtctatt cttttgattt ataagggatt
     4921 ttgccgattt cggcctattg gttaaaaaat gagctgattt aacaaaaatt taacgcgaat
     4981 tttaacaaaa     
//
