# Supplementary material for: Characterization of induced cohesin loop extrusion trajectories in living cells
Source: Nat Genet. 2025 Oct 16;57(11):2785–97. doi: 10.1038/s41588-025-02358-0 (PMC12597828; doi:10.1038/s41588-025-02358-0)
Supplement: Supplementary file 5 — 1_PB-empty_TetO.gb. 2_Lenti-TetR-mcherry.gb. 3_Lenti-TetR-Mau2-puro.gb. 4_Cas9-2A-BFP.gb. 5_Rad21-AID-GFP-Blast.gb. 6_CTCF-AID-GFP.gb. 7_PDS5A-AID-GFP.gb. 8_STAG2-AID-GFP.gb. 9_WAPL-AID-GFP.gb. [file 41588_2025_2358_MOESM5_ESM.zip › GB/5_Rad21-AID-GFP-Blast.gb]

LOCUS       pMK393_Rad21_AID        6724 bp    DNA        circular     31-MAR-2025
DEFINITION  .
ACCESSION   
VERSION     
SOURCE      .
  ORGANISM  .
COMMENT     UUID: 1852f242-eee2-4e9d-9f61-31b45996a4f2
COMMENT     Type: Synthetic
COMMENT     ConfirmedExperimentally: 0
COMMENT     CreatedBy: HI-WI-Trial
COMMENT     SequenceClass: UNA
COMMENT     TransformedInto: TOP10
COMMENT     ApEinfo:methylated:1
FEATURES             Location/Qualifiers
     CDS             1840..2238
                     /gene="<i>Aspergillus terreus BSD</i>"
                     /note="confers resistance to blasticidin"
                     /product="blasticidin S deaminase"
                     /translation=MAKPLSQEESTLIERATATINSIPISEDYSVASAALSSDGRIFTG
                     VNVYHFTGGPCAELVVLGTAAAAAAGNLTCIVAIGNENRGILSPCGRCRQVLLDLHPG
                     IKAIVKDSDGQPTAVGIRELLPSGYVWEG*
                     /locus_tag="BSD"
                     /label="BSD"
                     /ApEinfo_label="BSD"
                     /ApEinfo_fwdcolor="#ccffcc"
                     /ApEinfo_revcolor="#ccffcc"
                     /ApEinfo_graphicformat="arrow_data {{0 0.5 0 1 2 0 0 -1 0
                     -0.5} {0 .5 .1 .5 .1 -.5 0 -.5} 0} width 5 offset 0"
     regulatory      1834..1843
                     /note="vertebrate consensus sequence for strong initiation
                     of translation (<a
                     href="https://www.ncbi.nlm.nih.gov/pubmed/3313277"
                     title="https://www.ncbi.nlm.nih.gov/pubmed/3313277">Kozak,
                     1987</a>)"
                     /locus_tag="Kozak sequence"
                     /label="Kozak sequence"
                     /ApEinfo_label="Kozak sequence"
                     /ApEinfo_fwdcolor="#a6acb3"
                     /ApEinfo_revcolor="#a6acb3"
                     /ApEinfo_graphicformat="arrow_data {{0 .5 .1 .5 .1 -.5 0
                     -.5} {0 .5 .1 .5 .1 -.5 0 -.5} 0} width 5 offset 0"
     polyA_signal    1065..1186
                     /note="SV40 polyadenylation signal"
                     /locus_tag="SV40 poly(A) signal"
                     /label="SV40 poly(A) signal"
                     /ApEinfo_label="SV40 poly(A) signal"
                     /ApEinfo_fwdcolor="#a6acb3"
                     /ApEinfo_revcolor="#a6acb3"
                     /ApEinfo_graphicformat="arrow_data {{0 .5 .1 .5 .1 -.5 0
                     -.5} {0 .5 .1 .5 .1 -.5 0 -.5} 0} width 5 offset 0"
     promoter        1311..1810
                     /note="mouse phosphoglycerate kinase 1 promoter"
                     /locus_tag="PGK promoter"
                     /label="PGK promoter"
                     /ApEinfo_label="PGK promoter"
                     /ApEinfo_fwdcolor="#bbbbbb"
                     /ApEinfo_revcolor="#bbbbbb"
                     /ApEinfo_graphicformat="arrow_data {{0 0.5 0 1 2 0 0 -1 0
                     -0.5} {0 .5 .1 .5 .1 -.5 0 -.5} 0} width 5 offset 0
                     graphic_fg_color_0 #ffffff graphic_fg_color_1 #ffffff
                     outline_color_0 #000000 outline_color_1 #000000"
     CDS             18..221
                     /gene=""
                     /note="acts as an auxin-inducible degron (AID) in the
                     presence of TIR1"
                     /product="minimal degron from the auxin-responsive IAA17
                     protein of <i>Arabidopsis thaliana</i> (<a
                     href="http://www.ncbi.nlm.nih.gov/pubmed/23499004"
                     title="http://www.ncbi.nlm.nih.gov/pubmed/23499004">Kubota
                     et al., 2013</a>)"
                     /translation=KEKSACPKDPAKPPAKAQVVGWPPVRSYRKNVMVSCQKSSGGPEA
                     AAFVKVSMDGAPYLRKIDLRMYK
                     /locus_tag="mini-AID"
                     /label="mini-AID"
                     /ApEinfo_label="mini-AID"
                     /ApEinfo_fwdcolor="#cc99b2"
                     /ApEinfo_revcolor="#cc99b2"
                     /ApEinfo_graphicformat="arrow_data {{0 0.5 0 1 2 0 0 -1 0
                     -0.5} {0 .5 .1 .5 .1 -.5 0 -.5} 0} width 5 offset 0"
     protein_bind    complement(1217..1250)
                     /bound_moiety="Cre recombinase"
                     /note="Cre-mediated recombination occurs in the 8-bp core
                     sequence (GCATACAT)."
                     /locus_tag="loxP"
                     /label="loxP"
                     /ApEinfo_label="loxP"
                     /ApEinfo_fwdcolor="#31849b"
                     /ApEinfo_revcolor="#31849b"
                     /ApEinfo_graphicformat="arrow_data {{0 0.5 0 1 2 0 0 -1 0
                     -0.5} {0 .5 .1 .5 .1 -.5 0 -.5} 0} width 5 offset 0"
     protein_bind    complement(2741..2774)
                     /bound_moiety="Cre recombinase"
                     /note="Cre-mediated recombination occurs in the 8-bp core
                     sequence (GCATACAT)."
                     /locus_tag="loxP(1)"
                     /label="loxP(1)"
                     /ApEinfo_label="loxP"
                     /ApEinfo_fwdcolor="#31849b"
                     /ApEinfo_revcolor="#31849b"
                     /ApEinfo_graphicformat="arrow_data {{0 0.5 0 1 2 0 0 -1 0
                     -0.5} {0 .5 .1 .5 .1 -.5 0 -.5} 0} width 5 offset 0"
     primer_bind     6158..6174
                     /note="common sequencing primer, one of multiple similar
                     variants"
                     /locus_tag="M13 rev"
                     /label="M13 rev"
                     /ApEinfo_label="M13 rev"
                     /ApEinfo_fwdcolor="#a020f0"
                     /ApEinfo_revcolor="#a020f0"
                     /ApEinfo_graphicformat="arrow_data {{0 0.5 0 1 2 0 0 -1 0
                     -0.5} {0 .5 .1 .5 .1 -.5 0 -.5} 0} width 5 offset 0"
     primer_bind     complement(3409..3425)
                     /note="common sequencing primer, one of multiple similar
                     variants"
                     /locus_tag="M13 fwd"
                     /label="M13 fwd"
                     /ApEinfo_label="M13 fwd"
                     /ApEinfo_fwdcolor="#a020f0"
                     /ApEinfo_revcolor="#a020f0"
                     /ApEinfo_graphicformat="arrow_data {{0 0.5 0 1 2 0 0 -1 0
                     -0.5} {0 .5 .1 .5 .1 -.5 0 -.5} 0} width 5 offset 0"
     promoter        6195..6213
                     /note="promoter for bacteriophage T3 RNA polymerase"
                     /locus_tag="T3 promoter"
                     /label="T3 promoter"
                     /ApEinfo_label="T3 promoter"
                     /ApEinfo_fwdcolor="#bbbbbb"
                     /ApEinfo_revcolor="#bbbbbb"
                     /ApEinfo_graphicformat="arrow_data {{0 0.5 0 1 2 0 0 -1 0
                     -0.5} {0 .5 .1 .5 .1 -.5 0 -.5} 0} width 5 offset 0
                     graphic_fg_color_0 #ffffff graphic_fg_color_1 #ffffff
                     outline_color_0 #000000 outline_color_1 #000000"
     promoter        complement(3381..3399)
                     /note="promoter for bacteriophage T7 RNA polymerase"
                     /locus_tag="T7 promoter"
                     /label="T7 promoter"
                     /ApEinfo_label="T7 promoter"
                     /ApEinfo_fwdcolor="#bbbbbb"
                     /ApEinfo_revcolor="#bbbbbb"
                     /ApEinfo_graphicformat="arrow_data {{0 0.5 0 1 2 0 0 -1 0
                     -0.5} {0 .5 .1 .5 .1 -.5 0 -.5} 0} width 5 offset 0
                     graphic_fg_color_0 #ffffff graphic_fg_color_1 #ffffff
                     outline_color_0 #000000 outline_color_1 #000000"
     rep_origin      complement(3566..4021)
                     /direction=LEFT
                     /note="f1 bacteriophage origin of replication; arrow
                     indicates direction of (+) strand synthesis"
                     /locus_tag="f1 ori"
                     /label="f1 ori"
                     /ApEinfo_label="f1 ori"
                     /ApEinfo_fwdcolor="#ffff00"
                     /ApEinfo_revcolor="#ffff00"
                     /ApEinfo_graphicformat="arrow_data {{0 0.5 0 1 2 0 0 -1 0
                     -0.5} {0 .5 .1 .5 .1 -.5 0 -.5} 0} width 5 offset 0"
     rep_origin      5184..5772
                     /direction=RIGHT
                     /note="high-copy-number ColE1/pMB1/pBR322/pUC origin of
                     replication"
                     /locus_tag="ori"
                     /label="ori"
                     /ApEinfo_label="ori"
                     /ApEinfo_fwdcolor="#ffff00"
                     /ApEinfo_revcolor="#ffff00"
                     /ApEinfo_graphicformat="arrow_data {{0 0.5 0 1 2 0 0 -1 0
                     -0.5} {0 .5 .1 .5 .1 -.5 0 -.5} 0} width 5 offset 0"
     protein_bind    6134..6150
                     /bound_moiety="<i>lac</i> repressor encoded by
                     <i>lacI</i>"
                     /note="The <i>lac</i> repressor binds to the <i>lac</i>
                     operator to inhibit transcription in <i>E. coli</i>. This
                     inhibition can be relieved by adding lactose or
                     isopropyl-β-D-thiogalactopyranoside (IPTG)."
                     /locus_tag="lac operator"
                     /label="lac operator"
                     /ApEinfo_label="lac operator"
                     /ApEinfo_fwdcolor="#31849b"
                     /ApEinfo_revcolor="#31849b"
                     /ApEinfo_graphicformat="arrow_data {{0 .5 .1 .5 .1 -.5 0
                     -.5} {0 .5 .1 .5 .1 -.5 0 -.5} 0} width 5 offset 0"
     protein_bind    6060..6081
                     /bound_moiety="<i>E. coli</i> catabolite activator
                     protein"
                     /note="CAP binding activates transcription in the presence
                     of cAMP."
                     /locus_tag="CAP binding site"
                     /label="CAP binding site"
                     /ApEinfo_label="CAP binding site"
                     /ApEinfo_fwdcolor="#31849b"
                     /ApEinfo_revcolor="#31849b"
                     /ApEinfo_graphicformat="arrow_data {{0 .5 .1 .5 .1 -.5 0
                     -.5} {0 .5 .1 .5 .1 -.5 0 -.5} 0} width 5 offset 0"
     promoter        6096..6126
                     /note="promoter for the <i>E. coli lac</i> operon"
                     /locus_tag="lac promoter"
                     /label="lac promoter"
                     /ApEinfo_label="lac promoter"
                     /ApEinfo_fwdcolor="#bbbbbb"
                     /ApEinfo_revcolor="#bbbbbb"
                     /ApEinfo_graphicformat="arrow_data {{0 0.5 0 1 2 0 0 -1 0
                     -0.5} {0 .5 .1 .5 .1 -.5 0 -.5} 0} width 5 offset 0
                     graphic_fg_color_0 #ffffff graphic_fg_color_1 #ffffff
                     outline_color_0 #000000 outline_color_1 #000000"
     CDS             4153..5013
                     /gene="<i>bla</i>"
                     /note="confers resistance to ampicillin, carbenicillin,
                     and related antibiotics"
                     /product="β-lactamase"
                     /translation=MSIQHFRVALIPFFAAFCLPVFA,HPETLVKVKDAEDQLGARVGY
                     IELDLNSGKILESFRPEERFPMMSTFKVLLCGAVLSRIDAGQEQLGRRIHYSQNDLVE
                     YSPVTEKHLTDGMTVRELCSAAITMSDNTAANLLLTTIGGPKELTAFLHNMGDHVTRL
                     DRWEPELNEAIPNDERDTTMPVAMATTLRKLLTGELLTLASRQQLIDWMEADKVAGPL
                     LRSALPAGWFIADKSGAGERGSRGIIAALGPDGKPSRIVVIYTTGSQATMDERNRQIA
                     EIGASLIKHW*
                     /locus_tag="AmpR"
                     /label="AmpR"
                     /ApEinfo_label="AmpR"
                     /ApEinfo_fwdcolor="#ccffcc"
                     /ApEinfo_revcolor="#ccffcc"
                     /ApEinfo_graphicformat="arrow_data {{0 0.5 0 1 2 0 0 -1 0
                     -0.5} {0 .5 .1 .5 .1 -.5 0 -.5} 0} width 5 offset 0"
     promoter        4048..4152
                     /gene="<i>bla</i>"
                     /locus_tag="AmpR promoter"
                     /label="AmpR promoter"
                     /ApEinfo_label="AmpR promoter"
                     /ApEinfo_fwdcolor="#bbbbbb"
                     /ApEinfo_revcolor="#bbbbbb"
                     /ApEinfo_graphicformat="arrow_data {{0 0.5 0 1 2 0 0 -1 0
                     -0.5} {0 .5 .1 .5 .1 -.5 0 -.5} 0} width 5 offset 0
                     graphic_fg_color_0 #ffffff graphic_fg_color_1 #ffffff
                     outline_color_0 #000000 outline_color_1 #000000"
     misc_feature    6697..6699
                     /gene="RAD21"
                     /gene_synonym="CDLS4; hHR21; HR21; HRAD21; MCD1;
                     MGS;&#10;NXP1; SCC1"
                     /note="Phosphothreonine.&#10;/evidence=ECO:0000244|PubMed:
                     23186163; propagated from UniProtKB/Swiss-Prot (O60216.2);
                     phosphorylation site"
                     /locus_tag="miscellaneous"
                     /label="miscellaneous"
                     /ApEinfo_label="miscellaneous"
                     /ApEinfo_fwdcolor="#a6acb3"
                     /ApEinfo_revcolor="#a6acb3"
                     /ApEinfo_graphicformat="arrow_data {{0 0.5 0 1 2 0 0 -1 0
                     -0.5} {0 .5 .1 .5 .1 -.5 0 -.5} 0} width 5 offset 0"
     CDS             6535..6723
                     /db_xref="CCDS6321.1"
                     /gene="RAD21"
                     /gene_synonym="CDLS4; hHR21; HR21; HRAD21; MCD1;
                     MGS;&#10;NXP1; SCC1"
                     /note="Derived by automated computational analysis
                     using&#10;gene prediction method: BestRefSeq."
                     /product="double-strand-break repair protein
                     rad21&#10;homolog"
                     /protein_id=NP_006256.1
                     /translation=RALAKTGAESISLLELCRNTNRKQAAAKFYSFLVLKKQQAIELTQ
                     EEPYSDIIATPGPRFHII
                     /locus_tag="RAD21"
                     /label="RAD21"
                     /ApEinfo_label="RAD21"
                     /ApEinfo_fwdcolor="#993366"
                     /ApEinfo_revcolor="#993366"
                     /ApEinfo_graphicformat="arrow_data {{0 0.5 0 1 2 0 0 -1 0
                     -0.5} {0 .5 .1 .5 .1 -.5 0 -.5} 0} width 5 offset 0"
     mRNA            2805..3371
                     /db_xref="ENST00000297338.7"
                     /gene="RAD21"
                     /gene_synonym="CDLS4; hHR21; HR21; HRAD21; MCD1;
                     MGS;&#10;NXP1; SCC1"
                     /note="Derived by automated computational analysis
                     using&#10;gene prediction method: BestRefSeq."
                     /product="RAD21 cohesin complex component"
                     /locus_tag="RAD21 mRNA"
                     /label="RAD21 mRNA"
                     /ApEinfo_label="RAD21 mRNA"
                     /ApEinfo_fwdcolor="#a6acb3"
                     /ApEinfo_revcolor="#a6acb3"
                     /ApEinfo_graphicformat="arrow_data {{0 0.5 0 1 2 0 0 -1 0
                     -0.5} {0 .5 .1 .5 .1 -.5 0 -.5} 0} width 5 offset 0"
     mRNA            6535..6723
                     /db_xref="ENST00000297338.7"
                     /gene="RAD21"
                     /gene_synonym="CDLS4; hHR21; HR21; HRAD21; MCD1;
                     MGS;&#10;NXP1; SCC1"
                     /note="Derived by automated computational analysis
                     using&#10;gene prediction method: BestRefSeq."
                     /product="RAD21 cohesin complex component"
                     /locus_tag="RAD21 mRNA(1)"
                     /label="RAD21 mRNA(1)"
                     /ApEinfo_label="RAD21 mRNA"
                     /ApEinfo_fwdcolor="#a6acb3"
                     /ApEinfo_revcolor="#a6acb3"
                     /ApEinfo_graphicformat="arrow_data {{0 0.5 0 1 2 0 0 -1 0
                     -0.5} {0 .5 .1 .5 .1 -.5 0 -.5} 0} width 5 offset 0"
     gene            2805..3371
                     /db_xref="5885"
                     /gene="RAD21"
                     /gene_synonym="CDLS4; hHR21; HR21; HRAD21; MCD1;
                     MGS;&#10;NXP1; SCC1"
                     /note="RAD21 cohesin complex component; Derived
                     by&#10;automated computational analysis using gene
                     prediction method: BestRefSeq."
                     /locus_tag="RAD21(1)"
                     /label="RAD21(1)"
                     /ApEinfo_label="RAD21"
                     /ApEinfo_fwdcolor="#a6acb3"
                     /ApEinfo_revcolor="#a6acb3"
                     /ApEinfo_graphicformat="arrow_data {{0 0.5 0 1 2 0 0 -1 0
                     -0.5} {0 .5 .1 .5 .1 -.5 0 -.5} 0} width 5 offset 0"
     gene            6225..6723
                     /db_xref="5885"
                     /gene="RAD21"
                     /gene_synonym="CDLS4; hHR21; HR21; HRAD21; MCD1;
                     MGS;&#10;NXP1; SCC1"
                     /note="RAD21 cohesin complex component; Derived
                     by&#10;automated computational analysis using gene
                     prediction method: BestRefSeq."
                     /locus_tag="RAD21(2)"
                     /label="RAD21(2)"
                     /ApEinfo_label="RAD21"
                     /ApEinfo_fwdcolor="#a6acb3"
                     /ApEinfo_revcolor="#a6acb3"
                     /ApEinfo_graphicformat="arrow_data {{0 0.5 0 1 2 0 0 -1 0
                     -0.5} {0 .5 .1 .5 .1 -.5 0 -.5} 0} width 5 offset 0"
     misc_feature    6538..6723
                     /locus_tag="5HA_Kanemaki"
                     /label="5HA_Kanemaki"
                     /ApEinfo_label="5HA_Kanemaki"
                     /ApEinfo_fwdcolor="#a6acb3"
                     /ApEinfo_revcolor="#a6acb3"
                     /ApEinfo_graphicformat="arrow_data {{0 .5 .1 .5 .1 -.5 0
                     -.5} {0 .5 .1 .5 .1 -.5 0 -.5} 0} width 5 offset 0"
     misc_feature    2805..2981
                     /locus_tag="3HA_Kanemaki"
                     /label="3HA_Kanemaki"
                     /ApEinfo_label="3HA_Kanemaki"
                     /ApEinfo_fwdcolor="#a6acb3"
                     /ApEinfo_revcolor="#a6acb3"
                     /ApEinfo_graphicformat="arrow_data {{0 .5 .1 .5 .1 -.5 0
                     -.5} {0 .5 .1 .5 .1 -.5 0 -.5} 0} width 5 offset 0"
     CDS             231..944
                     /translation=VSKGEELFTGVVPILVELDGDVNGHKFSVSGEGEGDATYGKLTLK
                     FICTTGKLPVPWPTLVTTLTYGVQCFSRYPDHMKQHDFFKSAMPEGYVQERTIFFKDD
                     GNYKTRAEVKFEGDTLVNRIELKGIDFKEDGNILGHKLEYNYNSHNVYIMADKQKNGI
                     KVNFKIRHNIEDGSVQLADHYQQNTPIGDGPVLLPDNHYLSTQSALSKDPNEKRDHMV
                     LLEFVTAAGITLGMDELYK
                     /locus_tag="EGFP"
                     /label="EGFP"
                     /ApEinfo_label="EGFP"
                     /ApEinfo_fwdcolor="#00ff00"
                     /ApEinfo_revcolor="#00ff00"
                     /ApEinfo_graphicformat="arrow_data {{0 0.5 0 1 2 0 0 -1 0
                     -0.5} {0 .5 .1 .5 .1 -.5 0 -.5} 0} width 5 offset 0"
     primer_bind     complement(929..947)
                     /PCR_conditions="primer
                     sequence:tcgcggccTTATGCGGCCGCttacttgtacagctcgtcc"
                     /locus_tag="Fragment.REV"
                     /label="Fragment.REV"
                     /ApEinfo_label="Fragment.REV"
                     /ApEinfo_fwdcolor="#14c0bd"
                     /ApEinfo_revcolor="#4ec02b"
                     /ApEinfo_graphicformat="arrow_data {{0 0.5 0 1 2 0 0 -1 0
                     -0.5} {0 .5 .1 .5 .1 -.5 0 -.5} 0} width 5 offset 0"
     primer_bind     complement(932..952)
                     /PCR_conditions="primer
                     sequence:AGGGGTCCCGAGTAGCTAGTAagaatgctagcttacttgtacagctcg"
                     /locus_tag="Fragment 2.REV"
                     /label="Fragment 2.REV"
                     /ApEinfo_label="Fragment 2.REV"
                     /ApEinfo_fwdcolor="#14c0bd"
                     /ApEinfo_revcolor="#4ec02b"
                     /ApEinfo_graphicformat="arrow_data {{0 0.5 0 1 2 0 0 -1 0
                     -0.5} {0 .5 .1 .5 .1 -.5 0 -.5} 0} width 5 offset 0"
     primer_bind     221..245
                     /PCR_conditions="primer
                     sequence:TCAGGTGTCGTGAgCTAGCATGTTGAGCAAGGGCGAG"
                     /locus_tag="Fragment 1.FOR"
                     /label="Fragment 1.FOR"
                     /ApEinfo_label="Fragment 1.FOR"
                     /ApEinfo_fwdcolor="#14c0bd"
                     /ApEinfo_revcolor="#4ec02b"
                     /ApEinfo_graphicformat="arrow_data {{0 0.5 0 1 2 0 0 -1 0
                     -0.5} {0 .5 .1 .5 .1 -.5 0 -.5} 0} width 5 offset 0"
     primer_bind     2784..2833
                     /PCR_conditions="primer
                     sequence:cgaagaggttcactaggatccagctagaagcattatagctagtgtttga
                     t"
                     /locus_tag="Fragment.REV(1)"
                     /label="Fragment.REV(1)"
                     /ApEinfo_label="Fragment.REV"
                     /ApEinfo_fwdcolor="#14c0bd"
                     /ApEinfo_revcolor="#4ec02b"
                     /ApEinfo_graphicformat="arrow_data {{0 0.5 0 1 2 0 0 -1 0
                     -0.5} {0 .5 .1 .5 .1 -.5 0 -.5} 0} width 5 offset 0"
     primer_bind     6227..6246
                     /PCR_conditions="primer sequence:agcaggtgtgtcacatggca"
                     /note="&lt;html&gt;&lt;body&gt;&lt;/body&gt;&lt;/html&gt;"
                     /locus_tag="Rv primer"
                     /label="Rv primer"
                     /ApEinfo_label="Rv primer"
                     /ApEinfo_fwdcolor="#14c0bd"
                     /ApEinfo_revcolor="#4ec02b"
                     /ApEinfo_graphicformat="arrow_data {{0 0.5 0 1 2 0 0 -1 0
                     -0.5} {0 .5 .1 .5 .1 -.5 0 -.5} 0} width 5 offset 0"
     primer_bind     complement(3352..3371)
                     /PCR_conditions="primer sequence:tttcgcgtacacctctgctc"
                     /note="&lt;html&gt;&lt;body&gt;&lt;/body&gt;&lt;/html&gt;"
                     /locus_tag="fw primer"
                     /label="fw primer"
                     /ApEinfo_label="fw primer"
                     /ApEinfo_fwdcolor="#14c0bd"
                     /ApEinfo_revcolor="#4ec02b"
                     /ApEinfo_graphicformat="arrow_data {{0 0.5 0 1 2 0 0 -1 0
                     -0.5} {0 .5 .1 .5 .1 -.5 0 -.5} 0} width 5 offset 0"
     primer_bind     complement(4371..4390)
                     /PCR_conditions="primer sequence:ATAATACCGCGCCACATAGC"
                     /note="Ampicillin resistance gene, reverse primer"
                     /locus_tag="Amp-R"
                     /label="Amp-R"
                     /ApEinfo_label="Amp-R"
                     /ApEinfo_fwdcolor="#14c0bd"
                     /ApEinfo_revcolor="#4ec02b"
                     /ApEinfo_graphicformat="arrow_data {{0 0.5 0 1 2 0 0 -1 0
                     -0.5} {0 .5 .1 .5 .1 -.5 0 -.5} 0} width 5 offset 0"
     primer_bind     complement(3703..3724)
                     /PCR_conditions="primer sequence:GTGGACTCTTGTTCCAAACTGG"
                     /note="F1 origin, forward primer"
                     /locus_tag="F1ori-F"
                     /label="F1ori-F"
                     /ApEinfo_label="F1ori-F"
                     /ApEinfo_fwdcolor="#14c0bd"
                     /ApEinfo_revcolor="#4ec02b"
                     /ApEinfo_graphicformat="arrow_data {{0 0.5 0 1 2 0 0 -1 0
                     -0.5} {0 .5 .1 .5 .1 -.5 0 -.5} 0} width 5 offset 0"
     primer_bind     3915..3934
                     /PCR_conditions="primer sequence:AGGGAAGAAAGCGAAAGGAG"
                     /note="F1 origin, reverse primer"
                     /locus_tag="F1ori-R"
                     /label="F1ori-R"
                     /ApEinfo_label="F1ori-R"
                     /ApEinfo_fwdcolor="#14c0bd"
                     /ApEinfo_revcolor="#4ec02b"
                     /ApEinfo_graphicformat="arrow_data {{0 0.5 0 1 2 0 0 -1 0
                     -0.5} {0 .5 .1 .5 .1 -.5 0 -.5} 0} width 5 offset 0"
     primer_bind     5926..5943
                     /PCR_conditions="primer sequence:AGCGAGTCAGTGAGCGAG"
                     /note="L4440 vector, forward primer"
                     /locus_tag="L4440"
                     /label="L4440"
                     /ApEinfo_label="L4440"
                     /ApEinfo_fwdcolor="#14c0bd"
                     /ApEinfo_revcolor="#4ec02b"
                     /ApEinfo_graphicformat="arrow_data {{0 0.5 0 1 2 0 0 -1 0
                     -0.5} {0 .5 .1 .5 .1 -.5 0 -.5} 0} width 5 offset 0"
     primer_bind     complement(3409..3426)
                     /PCR_conditions="primer sequence:TGTAAAACGACGGCCAGT"
                     /note="In lacZ gene. Also called M13-F20 or M13 (-21)
                     Forward"
                     /locus_tag="M13 Forward"
                     /label="M13 Forward"
                     /ApEinfo_label="M13 Forward"
                     /ApEinfo_fwdcolor="#14c0bd"
                     /ApEinfo_revcolor="#4ec02b"
                     /ApEinfo_graphicformat="arrow_data {{0 0.5 0 1 2 0 0 -1 0
                     -0.5} {0 .5 .1 .5 .1 -.5 0 -.5} 0} width 5 offset 0"
     primer_bind     6158..6174
                     /PCR_conditions="primer sequence:CAGGAAACAGCTATGAC"
                     /note="In lacZ gene. Also called M13-rev"
                     /locus_tag="M13 Reverse"
                     /label="M13 Reverse"
                     /ApEinfo_label="M13 Reverse"
                     /ApEinfo_fwdcolor="#14c0bd"
                     /ApEinfo_revcolor="#4ec02b"
                     /ApEinfo_graphicformat="arrow_data {{0 0.5 0 1 2 0 0 -1 0
                     -0.5} {0 .5 .1 .5 .1 -.5 0 -.5} 0} width 5 offset 0"
     primer_bind     complement(3418..3440)
                     /PCR_conditions="primer sequence:CCCAGTCACGACGTTGTAAAACG"
                     /note="In lacZ gene"
                     /locus_tag="M13/pUC Forward"
                     /label="M13/pUC Forward"
                     /ApEinfo_label="M13/pUC Forward"
                     /ApEinfo_fwdcolor="#14c0bd"
                     /ApEinfo_revcolor="#4ec02b"
                     /ApEinfo_graphicformat="arrow_data {{0 0.5 0 1 2 0 0 -1 0
                     -0.5} {0 .5 .1 .5 .1 -.5 0 -.5} 0} width 5 offset 0"
     primer_bind     6139..6161
                     /PCR_conditions="primer sequence:AGCGGATAACAATTTCACACAGG"
                     /note="In lacZ gene"
                     /locus_tag="M13/pUC Reverse"
                     /label="M13/pUC Reverse"
                     /ApEinfo_label="M13/pUC Reverse"
                     /ApEinfo_fwdcolor="#14c0bd"
                     /ApEinfo_revcolor="#4ec02b"
                     /ApEinfo_graphicformat="arrow_data {{0 0.5 0 1 2 0 0 -1 0
                     -0.5} {0 .5 .1 .5 .1 -.5 0 -.5} 0} width 5 offset 0"
     primer_bind     5673..5692
                     /PCR_conditions="primer sequence:GGGAAACGCCTGGTATCTTT"
                     /note="pBR322 origin, forward primer"
                     /locus_tag="pBR322ori-F"
                     /label="pBR322ori-F"
                     /ApEinfo_label="pBR322ori-F"
                     /ApEinfo_fwdcolor="#14c0bd"
                     /ApEinfo_revcolor="#4ec02b"
                     /ApEinfo_graphicformat="arrow_data {{0 0.5 0 1 2 0 0 -1 0
                     -0.5} {0 .5 .1 .5 .1 -.5 0 -.5} 0} width 5 offset 0"
     primer_bind     6193..6213
                     /PCR_conditions="primer sequence:GCAATTAACCCTCACTAAAGG"
                     /note="T3 promoter, forward primer"
                     /locus_tag="T3"
                     /label="T3"
                     /ApEinfo_label="T3"
                     /ApEinfo_fwdcolor="#14c0bd"
                     /ApEinfo_revcolor="#4ec02b"
                     /ApEinfo_graphicformat="arrow_data {{0 0.5 0 1 2 0 0 -1 0
                     -0.5} {0 .5 .1 .5 .1 -.5 0 -.5} 0} width 5 offset 0"
     primer_bind     complement(3380..3399)
                     /PCR_conditions="primer sequence:TAATACGACTCACTATAGGG"
                     /note="T7 promoter, forward primer"
                     /locus_tag="T7"
                     /label="T7"
                     /ApEinfo_label="T7"
                     /ApEinfo_fwdcolor="#14c0bd"
                     /ApEinfo_revcolor="#4ec02b"
                     /ApEinfo_graphicformat="arrow_data {{0 0.5 0 1 2 0 0 -1 0
                     -0.5} {0 .5 .1 .5 .1 -.5 0 -.5} 0} width 5 offset 0"
     primer_bind     1156..1175
                     /PCR_conditions="primer sequence:GTGGTTTGTCCAAACTCATC"
                     /note="SV40 polyA terminator, reverse primer"
                     /locus_tag="EBV-rev"
                     /label="EBV-rev"
                     /ApEinfo_label="EBV-rev"
                     /ApEinfo_fwdcolor="#14c0bd"
                     /ApEinfo_revcolor="#4ec02b"
                     /ApEinfo_graphicformat="arrow_data {{0 0.5 0 1 2 0 0 -1 0
                     -0.5} {0 .5 .1 .5 .1 -.5 0 -.5} 0} width 5 offset 0"
     primer_bind     1743..1762
                     /PCR_conditions="primer sequence:CATTCTGCACGCTTCAAAAG"
                     /note="Mouse PGK promoter, forward primer"
                     /locus_tag="mPGK-F"
                     /label="mPGK-F"
                     /ApEinfo_label="mPGK-F"
                     /ApEinfo_fwdcolor="#14c0bd"
                     /ApEinfo_revcolor="#4ec02b"
                     /ApEinfo_graphicformat="arrow_data {{0 0.5 0 1 2 0 0 -1 0
                     -0.5} {0 .5 .1 .5 .1 -.5 0 -.5} 0} width 5 offset 0"
     primer_bind     complement(1346..1369)
                     /PCR_conditions="primer sequence:CAGCGGGGCTGCTAAAGCGCATGC"
                     /note="Murine stem cell virus, reverse primer"
                     /locus_tag="MSCV-rev"
                     /label="MSCV-rev"
                     /ApEinfo_label="MSCV-rev"
                     /ApEinfo_fwdcolor="#14c0bd"
                     /ApEinfo_revcolor="#4ec02b"
                     /ApEinfo_graphicformat="arrow_data {{0 0.5 0 1 2 0 0 -1 0
                     -0.5} {0 .5 .1 .5 .1 -.5 0 -.5} 0} width 5 offset 0"
     primer_bind     complement(1102..1121)
                     /PCR_conditions="primer sequence:GAAATTTGTGATGCTATTGC"
                     /note="SV40 polyA, reverse primer"
                     /locus_tag="SV40pA-R"
                     /label="SV40pA-R"
                     /ApEinfo_label="SV40pA-R"
                     /ApEinfo_fwdcolor="#14c0bd"
                     /ApEinfo_revcolor="#4ec02b"
                     /ApEinfo_graphicformat="arrow_data {{0 0.5 0 1 2 0 0 -1 0
                     -0.5} {0 .5 .1 .5 .1 -.5 0 -.5} 0} width 5 offset 0"
ORIGIN
        1 gatccggtgc aggcgccaag gagaagagtg cttgtcctaa agatccagcc aaacctccgg
       61 ccaaggcaca agttgtggga tggccaccgg tgagatcata ccggaagaac gtgatggttt
      121 cctgccaaaa atcaagcggt ggcccggagg cggcggcgtt cgtgaaggta tcaatggacg
      181 gagcaccgta cttgaggaaa atcgatttga ggatgtataa agctagcATG gtgagcaagg
      241 gcgaggagct gttcaccggg gtggtgccca tcctggtcga gctggacggc gacgtaaacg
      301 gccacaagtt cagcgtgtcc ggcgagggcg agggcgatgc cacctacggc aagctgaccc
      361 tgaagttcat ctgcaccacc ggcaagctgc ccgtgccctg gcccaccctc gtgaccaccc
      421 tgacctacgg cgtgcagtgc ttcagccgct accccgacca catgaagcag cacgacttct
      481 tcaagtccgc catgcccgaa ggctacgtcc aggagcgcac catcttcttc aaggacgacg
      541 gcaactacaa gacccgcgcc gaggtgaagt tcgagggcga caccctggtg aaccgcatcg
      601 agctgaaggg catcgacttc aaggaggacg gcaacatcct ggggcacaag ctggagtaca
      661 actacaacag ccacaacgtc tatatcatgg ccgacaagca gaagaacggc atcaaggtga
      721 acttcaagat ccgccacaac atcgaggacg gcagcgtgca gctcgccgac cactaccagc
      781 agaacacccc catcggcgac ggccccgtgc tgctgcccga caaccactac ctgagcaccc
      841 agtccgccct gagcaaagac cccaacgaga agcgcgatca catggtcctg ctggagttcg
      901 tgaccgccgc cgggatcact ctcggcatgg acgagctgta caagtAATct agataactga
      961 tcataatcag ccataccaca tttgtagagg ttttacttgc tttaaaaaac ctcccacacc
     1021 tccccctgaa cctgaaacat aaaatgaatg caattgttgt tgttaacttg tttattgcag
     1081 cttataatgg ttacaaataa agcaatagca tcacaaattt cacaaataaa gcattttttt
     1141 cactgcattc tagttgtggt ttgtccaaac tcatcaatgt atcttaacgc gtcgatcata
     1201 ttcaataacc cttaatataa cttcgtataa tgtatgctat acgaagttat taggtctgaa
     1261 gaggagttta cgtccagcca agcttaggat ctcgacctcg aaattctacc gggtagggga
     1321 ggcgcttttc ccaaggcagt ctggagcatg cgctttagca gccccgctgg gcacttggcg
     1381 ctacacaagt ggcctctggc ctcgcacaca ttccacatcc accggtaggc gccaaccgac
     1441 tccgttcttt ggtggcccct tcgcgccacc ttctactcct cccctagtca ggaagttccc
     1501 ccccgccccg cagctcgcgt cgtgcaggac gtgacaaatg gaagtagcac gtctcactag
     1561 tctcgtgcag atggacagca ccgctgagca atggaagcgg gtaggccttt ggggcagcgg
     1621 ccaatagcag ctttgctcct tcgctttctg ggctcagagg ctgggaaggg gtgggtccgg
     1681 gggcgggctc aggggcgggc tcaggggcgg ggcgggcgcc cgaaggtcct ccggaggccc
     1741 ggcattctgc acgcttcaaa agcgcacgtc tgccgcgctg ttctcctctt cctcatctcc
     1801 gggcctttcg acctgcatcc atctagatct cgagccacca tggccaagcc tttgtctcaa
     1861 gaagaatcca ccctcattga aagagcaacg gctacaatca acagcatccc catctctgaa
     1921 gactacagcg tcgccagcgc agctctctct agcgacggcc gcatcttcac tggtgtcaat
     1981 gtatatcatt ttactggggg accttgtgca gaactcgtgg tgctgggcac tgctgctgct
     2041 gcggcagctg gcaacctgac ttgtatcgtc gcgatcggaa atgagaacag gggcatcttg
     2101 agcccctgcg gacggtgccg acaggtgctt ctcgatctgc atcctgggat caaagccata
     2161 gtgaaggaca gtgatggaca gccgacggca gttgggattc gtgaattgct gccctctggt
     2221 tatgtgtggg agggctaatc gatgatatca gatccccggg atgcagaaat tgatgatcta
     2281 ttaaacaata aagatgtcca ctaaaatgga agtttttcct gtcatacttt gttaagaagg
     2341 gtgagaacag agtacctaca ttttgaatgg aaggattgga gctacggggg tgggggtggg
     2401 gtgggattag ataaatgcct gctctttact gaaggctctt tactattgct ttatgataat
     2461 gtttcatagt tggatatcat aatttaaaca agcaaaacca aattaagggc cagctcattc
     2521 ctcccactca tgatctatag atctatagat ctctcgtggg atcattgttt ttctcttgat
     2581 tcccactttg tggttctaag tactgtggtt tccaaatgtg tcagtttcat agcctgaaga
     2641 acgagatcag cagcctctgt tccacataca cttcattctc agtattgttt tgccaagttc
     2701 taattccatc agaagctggt cgagatccgg aacccttaat ataacttcgt ataatgtatg
     2761 ctatacgaag ttattaggtc cctcgaagag gttcactagg atccagctag aagcattata
     2821 gctagtgttt gattcactag tgcttacaaa ttgcccccat gtgtagggga cacagaaccc
     2881 tttgagaaaa cttagatttt tgtctgtaca aagtctttgc ctttttcctt cttcattttt
     2941 ttccagtaca ttaaatttgt caatttcatc tttgagggaa actgattaga tgggttgtgt
     3001 ttgtgttctg atggagaaaa cagcacccca aggactcaga agatgatttt aacagttcag
     3061 aacagatgtg tgcaatattg gtgcatgtaa taatgttgag tggcagtcaa aagtcatgat
     3121 ttttatctta gttcttcatt actgcattga aaaggaaaac ctgtctgaga aaatgcctga
     3181 cagtttaatt taaaactatg gtgtaagtct ttgacaagaa aaaaaaacaa acaaacactt
     3241 ctttccatca gtaacactgg caatcttcct gttaaccact ctccttaggg atggtatctg
     3301 aaacaacaat ggtcaccctc ttgagattcg ttttaagtgt aattccataa tgagcagagg
     3361 tgtacgcgaa accaattcgc cctatagtga gtcgtattac gcgcgctcac tggccgtcgt
     3421 tttacaacgt cgtgactggg aaaaccctgg cgttacccaa cttaatcgcc ttgcagcaca
     3481 tccccctttc gccagctggc gtaatagcga agaggcccgc accgatcgcc cttcccaaca
     3541 gttgcgcagc ctgaatggcg aatggaaatt gtaagcgtta atattttgtt aaaattcgcg
     3601 ttaaattttt gttaaatcag ctcatttttt aaccaatagg ccgaaatcgg caaaatccct
     3661 tataaatcaa aagaatagac cgagataggg ttgagtgttg ttccagtttg gaacaagagt
     3721 ccactattaa agaacgtgga ctccaacgtc aaaggnnnnn nnnnnnnnnn nnnnnnnnnn
     3781 nnnnnnnnnn nnnnnnnnnn nnnntnnnnn nnnnnnnnnn nnnnnnnnnn nnnnnnnnnn
     3841 nnnnnnnnnn nnnnnnnnnn nnnnnnnnnn nnnnnnnnnn nnnnnnnnnn nnnnnngnnn
     3901 nnnnnnnnnn nnnnnnnnnn nnnnnnnnnn nnnnnnnnnn nnnnnnnnnn nnnnnnnnnn
     3961 nnnnnnnnnn nnnnnnnnnn nnnnnnnnnn nnnnnnnnnn nnnnnnnnnn nnnnnnnnnn
     4021 ncaggtggca cttttcgggg aaatgtgcgc ggaaccccta tttgtttatt tttctaaata
     4081 cattcaaata tgtatccgct catgagacaa taaccctgat aaatgcttca ataatattga
     4141 aaaaggaaga gtatgagtat tcaacatttc cgtgtcgccc ttattccctt ttttgcggca
     4201 ttttgccttc ctgtttttgc tcacccagaa acgctggtga aagtaaaaga tgctgaagat
     4261 cagttgggtg cacgagtggg ttacatcgaa ctggatctca acagcggtaa gatccttgag
     4321 agttttcgcc ccgaagaacg ttttccaatg atgagcactt ttaaagttct gctatgtggc
     4381 gcggtattat cccgtattga cgccgggcaa gagcaactcg gtcgccgcat acactattct
     4441 cagaatgact tggttgagta ctcaccagtc acagaaaagc atcttacgga tggcatgaca
     4501 gtaagagaat tatgcagtgc tgccataacc atgagtgata acactgcggc caacttactt
     4561 ctgacaacga tcggaggacc gaaggagcta accgcttttt tgcacaacat gggggatcat
     4621 gtaactcgcc ttgatcgttg ggaaccggag ctgaatgaag ccataccaaa cgacgagcgt
     4681 gacaccacga tgcctgtagc aatggcaaca acgttgcgca aactattaac tggcgaacta
     4741 cttactctag cttcccggca acaattaata gactggatgg aggcggataa agttgcagga
     4801 ccacttctgc gctcggccct tccggctggc tggtttattg ctgataaatc tggagccggt
     4861 gagcgtgggt ctcgcggtat cattgcagca ctggggccag atggtaagcc ctcccgtatc
     4921 gtagttatct acacgacggg gagtcaggca actatggatg aacgaaatag acagatcgct
     4981 gagataggtg cctcactgat taagcattgg taactgtcag accaagttta ctcatatata
     5041 ctttagattg atttaaaact tcatttttaa tttaaaagga tctaggtgaa gatccttttt
     5101 gataatctca tgaccaaaat cccttaacgt gagttttcgt tccactgagc gtcagacccc
     5161 gtagaaaaga tcaaaggatc ttcttgagat cctttttttc tgcgcgtaat ctgctgcttg
     5221 caaacaaaaa aaccaccgct accagcggtg gtttgtttgc cggatcaaga gctaccaact
     5281 ctttttccga aggtaactgg cttcagcaga gcgcagatac caaatactgt tcttctagtg
     5341 tagccgtagt taggccacca cttcaagaac tctgtagcac cgcctacata cctcgctctg
     5401 ctaatcctgt taccagtggc tgctgccagt ggcgataagt cgtgtcttac cgggttggac
     5461 tcaagacgat agttaccgga taaggcgcag cggtcgggct gaacgggggg ttcgtgcaca
     5521 cagcccagct tggagcgaac gacctacacc gaactgagat acctacagcg tgagctatga
     5581 gaaagcgcca cgcttcccga agggagaaag gcggacaggt atccggtaag cggcagggtc
     5641 ggaacaggag agcgcacgag ggagcttcca gggggaaacg cctggtatct ttatagtcct
     5701 gtcgggtttc gccacctctg acttgagcgt cgatttttgt gatgctcgtc aggggggcgg
     5761 agcctatgga aaaacgccag caacgcggcc tttttacggt tcctggcctt ttgctggcct
     5821 tttgctcaca tgttctttcc tgcgttatcc cctgattctg tggataaccg tattaccgcc
     5881 tttgagtgag ctgataccgc tcgccgcagc cgaacgaccg agcgcagcga gtcagtgagc
     5941 gaggaagcgg aagagcgccc aatacgcaaa ccgcctctcc ccgcgcgttg gccgattcat
     6001 taatgcagct ggcacgacag gtttcccgac tggaaagcgg gcagtgagcg caacgcaatt
     6061 aatgtgagtt agctcactca ttaggcaccc caggctttac actttatgct tccggctcgt
     6121 atgttgtgtg gaattgtgag cggataacaa tttcacacag gaaacagcta tgaccatgat
     6181 tacgccaagc gcgcaattaa ccctcactaa agggaacaaa agctggagca ggtgtgtcac
     6241 atggcaagag agggcatgag agagatggct aggcgctttt aaacaagcag ctcttgtgtt
     6301 aactaacgag caagaattca ctgattgcca cagggagtga ttgataaggg atccaccacc
     6361 acccccatcc ccaccccatg acacaaacac ctcactaggc tccatctcta acactgggaa
     6421 attacgtttc agcatgagat ttggagggga caaatattca aactgtatca gcatcctcac
     6481 tgaattacta ctttattata cagattaagt tacccttttt tggttttatt tcagcgtgct
     6541 cttgctaaaa ctggagctga atctatcagt ttgcttgagt tatgtcgaaa tacgaacaga
     6601 aaacaagctg ccgcaaagtt ctacagcttc ttggttctta aaaagcagca agctattgag
     6661 ctgacacagg aagaaccgta cagtgacatc atcgcaacac ctggaccaag gttccatatt
     6721 atag     
//
