# Supplementary material for: Characterization of induced cohesin loop extrusion trajectories in living cells
Source: Nat Genet. 2025 Oct 16;57(11):2785–97. doi: 10.1038/s41588-025-02358-0 (PMC12597828; doi:10.1038/s41588-025-02358-0)
Supplement: Supplementary file 5 — 1_PB-empty_TetO.gb. 2_Lenti-TetR-mcherry.gb. 3_Lenti-TetR-Mau2-puro.gb. 4_Cas9-2A-BFP.gb. 5_Rad21-AID-GFP-Blast.gb. 6_CTCF-AID-GFP.gb. 7_PDS5A-AID-GFP.gb. 8_STAG2-AID-GFP.gb. 9_WAPL-AID-GFP.gb. [file 41588_2025_2358_MOESM5_ESM.zip › GB/7_PDS5A-AID-GFP.gb]

LOCUS       pMK393_PDS5A_AID        5018 bp    DNA        circular     31-MAR-2025
DEFINITION  .
ACCESSION   
VERSION     
SOURCE      .
  ORGANISM  .
COMMENT     UUID: 12592ff3-db65-4a1f-bec9-e425d0c692a4
COMMENT     Type: Synthetic
COMMENT     ConfirmedExperimentally: 0
COMMENT     CreatedBy: Macapp
COMMENT     SequenceClass: UNA
COMMENT     TransformedInto: unspecified
COMMENT     ApEinfo:methylated:1
FEATURES             Location/Qualifiers
     CDS             complement(822..1535)
                     /translation=VSKGEELFTGVVPILVELDGDVNGHKFSVSGEGEGDATYGKLTLK
                     FICTTGKLPVPWPTLVTTLTYGVQCFSRYPDHMKQHDFFKSAMPEGYVQERTIFFKDD
                     GNYKTRAEVKFEGDTLVNRIELKGIDFKEDGNILGHKLEYNYNSHNVYIMADKQKNGI
                     KVNFKIRHNIEDGSVQLADHYQQNTPIGDGPVLLPDNHYLSTQSALSKDPNEKRDHMV
                     LLEFVTAAGITLGMDELYK
                     /locus_tag="EGFP"
                     /label="EGFP"
                     /ApEinfo_label="EGFP"
                     /ApEinfo_fwdcolor="#00ff00"
                     /ApEinfo_revcolor="#00ff00"
                     /ApEinfo_graphicformat="arrow_data {{0 0.5 0 1 2 0 0 -1 0
                     -0.5} {0 .5 .1 .5 .1 -.5 0 -.5} 0} width 5 offset 0"
     CDS             complement(1545..1748)
                     /gene=""
                     /note="acts as an auxin-inducible degron (AID) in the
                     presence of TIR1"
                     /product="minimal degron from the auxin-responsive IAA17
                     protein of <i>Arabidopsis thaliana</i> (<a
                     href="http://www.ncbi.nlm.nih.gov/pubmed/23499004"
                     title="http://www.ncbi.nlm.nih.gov/pubmed/23499004">Kubota
                     et al., 2013</a>)"
                     /translation=KEKSACPKDPAKPPAKAQVVGWPPVRSYRKNVMVSCQKSSGGPEA
                     AAFVKVSMDGAPYLRKIDLRMYK
                     /locus_tag="mini-AID"
                     /label="mini-AID"
                     /ApEinfo_label="mini-AID"
                     /ApEinfo_fwdcolor="#cc99b2"
                     /ApEinfo_revcolor="#cc99b2"
                     /ApEinfo_graphicformat="arrow_data {{0 0.5 0 1 2 0 0 -1 0
                     -0.5} {0 .5 .1 .5 .1 -.5 0 -.5} 0} width 5 offset 0"
     primer_bind     complement(2428..2444)
                     /note="common sequencing primer, one of multiple similar
                     variants"
                     /locus_tag="M13 rev"
                     /label="M13 rev"
                     /ApEinfo_label="M13 rev"
                     /ApEinfo_fwdcolor="#a020f0"
                     /ApEinfo_revcolor="#a020f0"
                     /ApEinfo_graphicformat="arrow_data {{0 0.5 0 1 2 0 0 -1 0
                     -0.5} {0 .5 .1 .5 .1 -.5 0 -.5} 0} width 5 offset 0"
     primer_bind     159..175
                     /note="common sequencing primer, one of multiple similar
                     variants"
                     /locus_tag="M13 fwd"
                     /label="M13 fwd"
                     /ApEinfo_label="M13 fwd"
                     /ApEinfo_fwdcolor="#a020f0"
                     /ApEinfo_revcolor="#a020f0"
                     /ApEinfo_graphicformat="arrow_data {{0 0.5 0 1 2 0 0 -1 0
                     -0.5} {0 .5 .1 .5 .1 -.5 0 -.5} 0} width 5 offset 0"
     promoter        complement(2389..2407)
                     /note="promoter for bacteriophage T3 RNA polymerase"
                     /locus_tag="T3 promoter"
                     /label="T3 promoter"
                     /ApEinfo_label="T3 promoter"
                     /ApEinfo_fwdcolor="#bbbbbb"
                     /ApEinfo_revcolor="#bbbbbb"
                     /ApEinfo_graphicformat="arrow_data {{0 0.5 0 1 2 0 0 -1 0
                     -0.5} {0 .5 .1 .5 .1 -.5 0 -.5} 0} width 5 offset 0
                     graphic_fg_color_0 #ffffff graphic_fg_color_1 #ffffff
                     outline_color_0 #000000 outline_color_1 #000000"
     promoter        185..203
                     /note="promoter for bacteriophage T7 RNA polymerase"
                     /locus_tag="T7 promoter"
                     /label="T7 promoter"
                     /ApEinfo_label="T7 promoter"
                     /ApEinfo_fwdcolor="#bbbbbb"
                     /ApEinfo_revcolor="#bbbbbb"
                     /ApEinfo_graphicformat="arrow_data {{0 0.5 0 1 2 0 0 -1 0
                     -0.5} {0 .5 .1 .5 .1 -.5 0 -.5} 0} width 5 offset 0
                     graphic_fg_color_0 #ffffff graphic_fg_color_1 #ffffff
                     outline_color_0 #000000 outline_color_1 #000000"
     rep_origin      join(4581..5018,1..18)
                     /direction=RIGHT
                     /note="f1 bacteriophage origin of replication; arrow
                     indicates direction of (+) strand synthesis"
                     /locus_tag="f1 ori"
                     /label="f1 ori"
                     /ApEinfo_label="f1 ori"
                     /ApEinfo_fwdcolor="#ffff00"
                     /ApEinfo_revcolor="#ffff00"
                     /ApEinfo_graphicformat="arrow_data {{0 0.5 0 1 2 0 0 -1 0
                     -0.5} {0 .5 .1 .5 .1 -.5 0 -.5} 0} width 5 offset 0"
     rep_origin      complement(2830..3418)
                     /direction=LEFT
                     /note="high-copy-number ColE1/pMB1/pBR322/pUC origin of
                     replication"
                     /locus_tag="ori"
                     /label="ori"
                     /ApEinfo_label="ori"
                     /ApEinfo_fwdcolor="#ffff00"
                     /ApEinfo_revcolor="#ffff00"
                     /ApEinfo_graphicformat="arrow_data {{0 0.5 0 1 2 0 0 -1 0
                     -0.5} {0 .5 .1 .5 .1 -.5 0 -.5} 0} width 5 offset 0"
     protein_bind    2452..2468
                     /bound_moiety="<i>lac</i> repressor encoded by
                     <i>lacI</i>"
                     /note="The <i>lac</i> repressor binds to the <i>lac</i>
                     operator to inhibit transcription in <i>E. coli</i>. This
                     inhibition can be relieved by adding lactose or
                     isopropyl-β-D-thiogalactopyranoside (IPTG)."
                     /locus_tag="lac operator"
                     /label="lac operator"
                     /ApEinfo_label="lac operator"
                     /ApEinfo_fwdcolor="#31849b"
                     /ApEinfo_revcolor="#31849b"
                     /ApEinfo_graphicformat="arrow_data {{0 .5 .1 .5 .1 -.5 0
                     -.5} {0 .5 .1 .5 .1 -.5 0 -.5} 0} width 5 offset 0"
     protein_bind    2521..2542
                     /bound_moiety="<i>E. coli</i> catabolite activator
                     protein"
                     /note="CAP binding activates transcription in the presence
                     of cAMP."
                     /locus_tag="CAP binding site"
                     /label="CAP binding site"
                     /ApEinfo_label="CAP binding site"
                     /ApEinfo_fwdcolor="#31849b"
                     /ApEinfo_revcolor="#31849b"
                     /ApEinfo_graphicformat="arrow_data {{0 .5 .1 .5 .1 -.5 0
                     -.5} {0 .5 .1 .5 .1 -.5 0 -.5} 0} width 5 offset 0"
     promoter        complement(2476..2506)
                     /note="promoter for the <i>E. coli lac</i> operon"
                     /locus_tag="lac promoter"
                     /label="lac promoter"
                     /ApEinfo_label="lac promoter"
                     /ApEinfo_fwdcolor="#bbbbbb"
                     /ApEinfo_revcolor="#bbbbbb"
                     /ApEinfo_graphicformat="arrow_data {{0 0.5 0 1 2 0 0 -1 0
                     -0.5} {0 .5 .1 .5 .1 -.5 0 -.5} 0} width 5 offset 0
                     graphic_fg_color_0 #ffffff graphic_fg_color_1 #ffffff
                     outline_color_0 #000000 outline_color_1 #000000"
     CDS             complement(3589..4449)
                     /gene="<i>bla</i>"
                     /note="confers resistance to ampicillin, carbenicillin,
                     and related antibiotics"
                     /product="β-lactamase"
                     /translation=MSIQHFRVALIPFFAAFCLPVFA,HPETLVKVKDAEDQLGARVGY
                     IELDLNSGKILESFRPEERFPMMSTFKVLLCGAVLSRIDAGQEQLGRRIHYSQNDLVE
                     YSPVTEKHLTDGMTVRELCSAAITMSDNTAANLLLTTIGGPKELTAFLHNMGDHVTRL
                     DRWEPELNEAIPNDERDTTMPVAMATTLRKLLTGELLTLASRQQLIDWMEADKVAGPL
                     LRSALPAGWFIADKSGAGERGSRGIIAALGPDGKPSRIVVIYTTGSQATMDERNRQIA
                     EIGASLIKHW*
                     /locus_tag="AmpR"
                     /label="AmpR"
                     /ApEinfo_label="AmpR"
                     /ApEinfo_fwdcolor="#ccffcc"
                     /ApEinfo_revcolor="#ccffcc"
                     /ApEinfo_graphicformat="arrow_data {{0 0.5 0 1 2 0 0 -1 0
                     -0.5} {0 .5 .1 .5 .1 -.5 0 -.5} 0} width 5 offset 0"
     promoter        complement(4450..4554)
                     /gene="<i>bla</i>"
                     /locus_tag="AmpR promoter"
                     /label="AmpR promoter"
                     /ApEinfo_label="AmpR promoter"
                     /ApEinfo_fwdcolor="#bbbbbb"
                     /ApEinfo_revcolor="#bbbbbb"
                     /ApEinfo_graphicformat="arrow_data {{0 0.5 0 1 2 0 0 -1 0
                     -0.5} {0 .5 .1 .5 .1 -.5 0 -.5} 0} width 5 offset 0
                     graphic_fg_color_0 #ffffff graphic_fg_color_1 #ffffff
                     outline_color_0 #000000 outline_color_1 #000000"
     misc_feature    1749..2360
                     /locus_tag="3'HA"
                     /label="3'HA"
                     /ApEinfo_label="3'HA"
                     /ApEinfo_fwdcolor="#ffcc00"
                     /ApEinfo_revcolor="#ffcc00"
                     /ApEinfo_graphicformat="arrow_data {{0 .5 .1 .5 .1 -.5 0
                     -.5} {0 .5 .1 .5 .1 -.5 0 -.5} 0} width 5 offset 0"
     misc_feature    236..821
                     /locus_tag="5'HA"
                     /label="5'HA"
                     /ApEinfo_label="5'HA"
                     /ApEinfo_fwdcolor="#ffcc00"
                     /ApEinfo_revcolor="#ffcc00"
                     /ApEinfo_graphicformat="arrow_data {{0 .5 .1 .5 .1 -.5 0
                     -.5} {0 .5 .1 .5 .1 -.5 0 -.5} 0} width 5 offset 0"
     misc_feature    complement(817..1797)
                     /locus_tag="ORF"
                     /label="ORF"
                     /ApEinfo_label="ORF"
                     /ApEinfo_fwdcolor="#a6acb3"
                     /ApEinfo_revcolor="#a6acb3"
                     /ApEinfo_graphicformat="arrow_data {{0 0.5 0 1 2 0 0 -1 0
                     -0.5} {0 .5 .1 .5 .1 -.5 0 -.5} 0} width 5 offset 0"
     primer_bind     complement(798..821)
                     /PCR_conditions="primer sequence:CAAAGGTAATGTACGCCATTCTTC"
                     /note="&lt;html&gt;&lt;body&gt;&lt;/body&gt;&lt;/html&gt;"
                     /locus_tag="Primer 5"
                     /label="Primer 5"
                     /ApEinfo_label="Primer 5"
                     /ApEinfo_fwdcolor="#14c0bd"
                     /ApEinfo_revcolor="#4ec02b"
                     /ApEinfo_graphicformat="arrow_data {{0 0.5 0 1 2 0 0 -1 0
                     -0.5} {0 .5 .1 .5 .1 -.5 0 -.5} 0} width 5 offset 0"
     primer_bind     236..260
                     /PCR_conditions="primer
                     sequence:AGGATGAGTTAAGTTCTAAGGCCAA"
                     /note="&lt;html&gt;&lt;body&gt;&lt;/body&gt;&lt;/html&gt;"
                     /locus_tag="Primer 4"
                     /label="Primer 4"
                     /ApEinfo_label="Primer 4"
                     /ApEinfo_fwdcolor="#14c0bd"
                     /ApEinfo_revcolor="#4ec02b"
                     /ApEinfo_graphicformat="arrow_data {{0 0.5 0 1 2 0 0 -1 0
                     -0.5} {0 .5 .1 .5 .1 -.5 0 -.5} 0} width 5 offset 0"
     primer_bind     complement(1521..1545)
                     /PCR_conditions="primer
                     sequence:TCAGGTGTCGTGAgCTAGCATGTTGAGCAAGGGCGAG"
                     /locus_tag="Fragment 1.FOR"
                     /label="Fragment 1.FOR"
                     /ApEinfo_label="Fragment 1.FOR"
                     /ApEinfo_fwdcolor="#14c0bd"
                     /ApEinfo_revcolor="#4ec02b"
                     /ApEinfo_graphicformat="arrow_data {{0 0.5 0 1 2 0 0 -1 0
                     -0.5} {0 .5 .1 .5 .1 -.5 0 -.5} 0} width 5 offset 0"
     primer_bind     822..834
                     /PCR_conditions="primer
                     sequence:AGGGGTCCCGAGTAGCTAGTAagaatgctagcttacttgtacagctcg"
                     /locus_tag="Fragment 2.REV"
                     /label="Fragment 2.REV"
                     /ApEinfo_label="Fragment 2.REV"
                     /ApEinfo_fwdcolor="#14c0bd"
                     /ApEinfo_revcolor="#4ec02b"
                     /ApEinfo_graphicformat="arrow_data {{0 0.5 0 1 2 0 0 -1 0
                     -0.5} {0 .5 .1 .5 .1 -.5 0 -.5} 0} width 5 offset 0"
     primer_bind     822..837
                     /PCR_conditions="primer
                     sequence:tcgcggccTTATGCGGCCGCttacttgtacagctcgtcc"
                     /locus_tag="Fragment.REV"
                     /label="Fragment.REV"
                     /ApEinfo_label="Fragment.REV"
                     /ApEinfo_fwdcolor="#14c0bd"
                     /ApEinfo_revcolor="#4ec02b"
                     /ApEinfo_graphicformat="arrow_data {{0 0.5 0 1 2 0 0 -1 0
                     -0.5} {0 .5 .1 .5 .1 -.5 0 -.5} 0} width 5 offset 0"
     primer_bind     complement(2342..2380)
                     /PCR_conditions="primer
                     sequence:gctgggtaccggatcAGATCTGCGATTACAGGCGTGAGC"
                     /locus_tag="Fragment.REV(1)"
                     /label="Fragment.REV(1)"
                     /ApEinfo_label="Fragment.REV"
                     /ApEinfo_fwdcolor="#14c0bd"
                     /ApEinfo_revcolor="#4ec02b"
                     /ApEinfo_graphicformat="arrow_data {{0 0.5 0 1 2 0 0 -1 0
                     -0.5} {0 .5 .1 .5 .1 -.5 0 -.5} 0} width 5 offset 0"
     primer_bind     216..261
                     /PCR_conditions="primer
                     sequence:tccccgggatccggtAGATCAGGATGAGTTAAGTTCTAAGGCCAAG"
                     /locus_tag="Fragment.FOR"
                     /label="Fragment.FOR"
                     /ApEinfo_label="Fragment.FOR"
                     /ApEinfo_fwdcolor="#14c0bd"
                     /ApEinfo_revcolor="#4ec02b"
                     /ApEinfo_graphicformat="arrow_data {{0 0.5 0 1 2 0 0 -1 0
                     -0.5} {0 .5 .1 .5 .1 -.5 0 -.5} 0} width 5 offset 0"
     primer_bind     complement(2341..2360)
                     /PCR_conditions="primer sequence:TGCGATTACAGGCGTGAGCC"
                     /note="&lt;html&gt;&lt;body&gt;&lt;/body&gt;&lt;/html&gt;"
                     /locus_tag="Primer 3"
                     /label="Primer 3"
                     /ApEinfo_label="Primer 3"
                     /ApEinfo_fwdcolor="#14c0bd"
                     /ApEinfo_revcolor="#4ec02b"
                     /ApEinfo_graphicformat="arrow_data {{0 0.5 0 1 2 0 0 -1 0
                     -0.5} {0 .5 .1 .5 .1 -.5 0 -.5} 0} width 5 offset 0"
     primer_bind     1749..1774
                     /PCR_conditions="primer
                     sequence:TAAGTCAATTTGTCTTTCTGCTGGTG"
                     /note="&lt;html&gt;&lt;body&gt;&lt;/body&gt;&lt;/html&gt;"
                     /locus_tag="Primer 2"
                     /label="Primer 2"
                     /ApEinfo_label="Primer 2"
                     /ApEinfo_fwdcolor="#14c0bd"
                     /ApEinfo_revcolor="#4ec02b"
                     /ApEinfo_graphicformat="arrow_data {{0 0.5 0 1 2 0 0 -1 0
                     -0.5} {0 .5 .1 .5 .1 -.5 0 -.5} 0} width 5 offset 0"
     primer_bind     236..260
                     /PCR_conditions="primer
                     sequence:AGGATGAGTTAAGTTCTAAGGCCAA"
                     /note="&lt;html&gt;&lt;body&gt;&lt;/body&gt;&lt;/html&gt;"
                     /locus_tag="Primer 1"
                     /label="Primer 1"
                     /ApEinfo_label="Primer 1"
                     /ApEinfo_fwdcolor="#14c0bd"
                     /ApEinfo_revcolor="#4ec02b"
                     /ApEinfo_graphicformat="arrow_data {{0 0.5 0 1 2 0 0 -1 0
                     -0.5} {0 .5 .1 .5 .1 -.5 0 -.5} 0} width 5 offset 0"
     primer_bind     193..207
                     /PCR_conditions="primer sequence:CTCACTATAGGGCGA"
                     /locus_tag="20814"
                     /label="20814"
                     /ApEinfo_label="20814"
                     /ApEinfo_fwdcolor="#14c0bd"
                     /ApEinfo_revcolor="#4ec02b"
                     /ApEinfo_graphicformat="arrow_data {{0 0.5 0 1 2 0 0 -1 0
                     -0.5} {0 .5 .1 .5 .1 -.5 0 -.5} 0} width 5 offset 0"
     primer_bind     4540..4557
                     /PCR_conditions="primer sequence:AATAGGGGTTCCGCGCAC"
                     /locus_tag="16020"
                     /label="16020"
                     /ApEinfo_label="16020"
                     /ApEinfo_fwdcolor="#14c0bd"
                     /ApEinfo_revcolor="#4ec02b"
                     /ApEinfo_graphicformat="arrow_data {{0 0.5 0 1 2 0 0 -1 0
                     -0.5} {0 .5 .1 .5 .1 -.5 0 -.5} 0} width 5 offset 0"
     primer_bind     4540..4557
                     /PCR_conditions="primer sequence:AATAGGGGTTCCGCGCAC"
                     /locus_tag="15046"
                     /label="15046"
                     /ApEinfo_label="15046"
                     /ApEinfo_fwdcolor="#14c0bd"
                     /ApEinfo_revcolor="#4ec02b"
                     /ApEinfo_graphicformat="arrow_data {{0 0.5 0 1 2 0 0 -1 0
                     -0.5} {0 .5 .1 .5 .1 -.5 0 -.5} 0} width 5 offset 0"
     primer_bind     2390..2407
                     /PCR_conditions="primer sequence:CTTTAGTGAGGGTTAATT"
                     /locus_tag="20276"
                     /label="20276"
                     /ApEinfo_label="20276"
                     /ApEinfo_fwdcolor="#14c0bd"
                     /ApEinfo_revcolor="#4ec02b"
                     /ApEinfo_graphicformat="arrow_data {{0 0.5 0 1 2 0 0 -1 0
                     -0.5} {0 .5 .1 .5 .1 -.5 0 -.5} 0} width 5 offset 0"
     primer_bind     66..83
                     /PCR_conditions="primer sequence:GGGCCTCTTCGCTATTAC"
                     /locus_tag="6109"
                     /label="6109"
                     /ApEinfo_label="6109"
                     /ApEinfo_fwdcolor="#14c0bd"
                     /ApEinfo_revcolor="#4ec02b"
                     /ApEinfo_graphicformat="arrow_data {{0 0.5 0 1 2 0 0 -1 0
                     -0.5} {0 .5 .1 .5 .1 -.5 0 -.5} 0} width 5 offset 0"
     primer_bind     complement(3054..3072)
                     /PCR_conditions="primer sequence:ttggagcgaacgacctaca"
                     /locus_tag="16775"
                     /label="16775"
                     /ApEinfo_label="16775"
                     /ApEinfo_fwdcolor="#14c0bd"
                     /ApEinfo_revcolor="#4ec02b"
                     /ApEinfo_graphicformat="arrow_data {{0 0.5 0 1 2 0 0 -1 0
                     -0.5} {0 .5 .1 .5 .1 -.5 0 -.5} 0} width 5 offset 0"
     primer_bind     185..203
                     /PCR_conditions="primer sequence:TAATACGACTCACTATAGG"
                     /locus_tag="20273"
                     /label="20273"
                     /ApEinfo_label="20273"
                     /ApEinfo_fwdcolor="#14c0bd"
                     /ApEinfo_revcolor="#4ec02b"
                     /ApEinfo_graphicformat="arrow_data {{0 0.5 0 1 2 0 0 -1 0
                     -0.5} {0 .5 .1 .5 .1 -.5 0 -.5} 0} width 5 offset 0"
     primer_bind     complement(2389..2399)
                     /PCR_conditions="primer sequence:TAATACGACTCACTATAGG"
                     /locus_tag="20273(1)"
                     /label="20273(1)"
                     /ApEinfo_label="20273"
                     /ApEinfo_fwdcolor="#14c0bd"
                     /ApEinfo_revcolor="#4ec02b"
                     /ApEinfo_graphicformat="arrow_data {{0 0.5 0 1 2 0 0 -1 0
                     -0.5} {0 .5 .1 .5 .1 -.5 0 -.5} 0} width 5 offset 0"
     primer_bind     4953..4972
                     /PCR_conditions="primer sequence:CGATTTCGGCCTATTGGTTA"
                     /locus_tag="15643"
                     /label="15643"
                     /ApEinfo_label="15643"
                     /ApEinfo_fwdcolor="#14c0bd"
                     /ApEinfo_revcolor="#4ec02b"
                     /ApEinfo_graphicformat="arrow_data {{0 0.5 0 1 2 0 0 -1 0
                     -0.5} {0 .5 .1 .5 .1 -.5 0 -.5} 0} width 5 offset 0"
     primer_bind     2636..2645
                     /PCR_conditions="primer sequence:TGATGGTTCACGTAGTGGGC"
                     /locus_tag="15996"
                     /label="15996"
                     /ApEinfo_label="15996"
                     /ApEinfo_fwdcolor="#14c0bd"
                     /ApEinfo_revcolor="#4ec02b"
                     /ApEinfo_graphicformat="arrow_data {{0 0.5 0 1 2 0 0 -1 0
                     -0.5} {0 .5 .1 .5 .1 -.5 0 -.5} 0} width 5 offset 0"
     primer_bind     4801..4820
                     /PCR_conditions="primer sequence:TGATGGTTCACGTAGTGGGC"
                     /locus_tag="15996(1)"
                     /label="15996(1)"
                     /ApEinfo_label="15996"
                     /ApEinfo_fwdcolor="#14c0bd"
                     /ApEinfo_revcolor="#4ec02b"
                     /ApEinfo_graphicformat="arrow_data {{0 0.5 0 1 2 0 0 -1 0
                     -0.5} {0 .5 .1 .5 .1 -.5 0 -.5} 0} width 5 offset 0"
     primer_bind     4563..4582
                     /PCR_conditions="primer sequence:cccgaaaagtgccacctgac"
                     /locus_tag="16873"
                     /label="16873"
                     /ApEinfo_label="16873"
                     /ApEinfo_fwdcolor="#14c0bd"
                     /ApEinfo_revcolor="#4ec02b"
                     /ApEinfo_graphicformat="arrow_data {{0 0.5 0 1 2 0 0 -1 0
                     -0.5} {0 .5 .1 .5 .1 -.5 0 -.5} 0} width 5 offset 0"
     primer_bind     complement(4563..4582)
                     /PCR_conditions="primer sequence:Gtcaggtggcacttttcggg"
                     /locus_tag="8618"
                     /label="8618"
                     /ApEinfo_label="8618"
                     /ApEinfo_fwdcolor="#14c0bd"
                     /ApEinfo_revcolor="#4ec02b"
                     /ApEinfo_graphicformat="arrow_data {{0 0.5 0 1 2 0 0 -1 0
                     -0.5} {0 .5 .1 .5 .1 -.5 0 -.5} 0} width 5 offset 0"
     primer_bind     complement(2705..2715)
                     /PCR_conditions="primer sequence:ATTGTCTCATGAGCGGATAC"
                     /locus_tag="6503"
                     /label="6503"
                     /ApEinfo_label="6503"
                     /ApEinfo_fwdcolor="#14c0bd"
                     /ApEinfo_revcolor="#4ec02b"
                     /ApEinfo_graphicformat="arrow_data {{0 0.5 0 1 2 0 0 -1 0
                     -0.5} {0 .5 .1 .5 .1 -.5 0 -.5} 0} width 5 offset 0"
     primer_bind     4491..4510
                     /PCR_conditions="primer sequence:ATTGTCTCATGAGCGGATAC"
                     /locus_tag="6503(1)"
                     /label="6503(1)"
                     /ApEinfo_label="6503"
                     /ApEinfo_fwdcolor="#14c0bd"
                     /ApEinfo_revcolor="#4ec02b"
                     /ApEinfo_graphicformat="arrow_data {{0 0.5 0 1 2 0 0 -1 0
                     -0.5} {0 .5 .1 .5 .1 -.5 0 -.5} 0} width 5 offset 0"
     primer_bind     4272..4291
                     /PCR_conditions="primer sequence:GGCGAAAACTCTCAAGGATC"
                     /locus_tag="6488"
                     /label="6488"
                     /ApEinfo_label="6488"
                     /ApEinfo_fwdcolor="#14c0bd"
                     /ApEinfo_revcolor="#4ec02b"
                     /ApEinfo_graphicformat="arrow_data {{0 0.5 0 1 2 0 0 -1 0
                     -0.5} {0 .5 .1 .5 .1 -.5 0 -.5} 0} width 5 offset 0"
     primer_bind     complement(4160..4179)
                     /PCR_conditions="primer sequence:CGCCGCATACACTATTCTCA"
                     /locus_tag="6487"
                     /label="6487"
                     /ApEinfo_label="6487"
                     /ApEinfo_fwdcolor="#14c0bd"
                     /ApEinfo_revcolor="#4ec02b"
                     /ApEinfo_graphicformat="arrow_data {{0 0.5 0 1 2 0 0 -1 0
                     -0.5} {0 .5 .1 .5 .1 -.5 0 -.5} 0} width 5 offset 0"
     primer_bind     complement(3956..3975)
                     /PCR_conditions="primer sequence:CGCCTTGATCGTTGGGAACC"
                     /locus_tag="13036"
                     /label="13036"
                     /ApEinfo_label="13036"
                     /ApEinfo_fwdcolor="#14c0bd"
                     /ApEinfo_revcolor="#4ec02b"
                     /ApEinfo_graphicformat="arrow_data {{0 0.5 0 1 2 0 0 -1 0
                     -0.5} {0 .5 .1 .5 .1 -.5 0 -.5} 0} width 5 offset 0"
     primer_bind     3714..3733
                     /PCR_conditions="primer sequence:CTGCAATGATACCGCGAGAC"
                     /locus_tag="13048"
                     /label="13048"
                     /ApEinfo_label="13048"
                     /ApEinfo_fwdcolor="#14c0bd"
                     /ApEinfo_revcolor="#4ec02b"
                     /ApEinfo_graphicformat="arrow_data {{0 0.5 0 1 2 0 0 -1 0
                     -0.5} {0 .5 .1 .5 .1 -.5 0 -.5} 0} width 5 offset 0"
     primer_bind     complement(2890..2909)
                     /PCR_conditions="primer sequence:ATAGTCCTGTCGGGTTTCGC"
                     /locus_tag="16448"
                     /label="16448"
                     /ApEinfo_label="16448"
                     /ApEinfo_fwdcolor="#14c0bd"
                     /ApEinfo_revcolor="#4ec02b"
                     /ApEinfo_graphicformat="arrow_data {{0 0.5 0 1 2 0 0 -1 0
                     -0.5} {0 .5 .1 .5 .1 -.5 0 -.5} 0} width 5 offset 0"
     primer_bind     complement(2871..2890)
                     /PCR_conditions="primer sequence:CCACCTCTGACTTGAGCGTC"
                     /locus_tag="16449"
                     /label="16449"
                     /ApEinfo_label="16449"
                     /ApEinfo_fwdcolor="#14c0bd"
                     /ApEinfo_revcolor="#4ec02b"
                     /ApEinfo_graphicformat="arrow_data {{0 0.5 0 1 2 0 0 -1 0
                     -0.5} {0 .5 .1 .5 .1 -.5 0 -.5} 0} width 5 offset 0"
     primer_bind     complement(2778..2808)
                     /PCR_conditions="primer sequence:TTACGGTTCCTGGCCTTTTG"
                     /locus_tag="6000"
                     /label="6000"
                     /ApEinfo_label="6000"
                     /ApEinfo_fwdcolor="#14c0bd"
                     /ApEinfo_revcolor="#4ec02b"
                     /ApEinfo_graphicformat="arrow_data {{0 0.5 0 1 2 0 0 -1 0
                     -0.5} {0 .5 .1 .5 .1 -.5 0 -.5} 0} width 5 offset 0"
     primer_bind     complement(2789..2808)
                     /PCR_conditions="primer sequence:TTACGGTTCCTGGCCTTTTG"
                     /locus_tag="6000(1)"
                     /label="6000(1)"
                     /ApEinfo_label="6000"
                     /ApEinfo_fwdcolor="#14c0bd"
                     /ApEinfo_revcolor="#4ec02b"
                     /ApEinfo_graphicformat="arrow_data {{0 0.5 0 1 2 0 0 -1 0
                     -0.5} {0 .5 .1 .5 .1 -.5 0 -.5} 0} width 5 offset 0"
     primer_bind     2722..2736
                     /PCR_conditions="primer sequence:TGCATGGCGGTAATACGGTT"
                     /locus_tag="16450"
                     /label="16450"
                     /ApEinfo_label="16450"
                     /ApEinfo_fwdcolor="#14c0bd"
                     /ApEinfo_revcolor="#4ec02b"
                     /ApEinfo_graphicformat="arrow_data {{0 0.5 0 1 2 0 0 -1 0
                     -0.5} {0 .5 .1 .5 .1 -.5 0 -.5} 0} width 5 offset 0"
     primer_bind     complement(2716..2735)
                     /PCR_conditions="primer sequence:ACCGTATTACCGCCTTTGAG"
                     /locus_tag="16001"
                     /label="16001"
                     /ApEinfo_label="16001"
                     /ApEinfo_fwdcolor="#14c0bd"
                     /ApEinfo_revcolor="#4ec02b"
                     /ApEinfo_graphicformat="arrow_data {{0 0.5 0 1 2 0 0 -1 0
                     -0.5} {0 .5 .1 .5 .1 -.5 0 -.5} 0} width 5 offset 0"
     primer_bind     complement(2597..2616)
                     /PCR_conditions="primer sequence:cgttggccgattcattaatg"
                     /locus_tag="18826"
                     /label="18826"
                     /ApEinfo_label="18826"
                     /ApEinfo_fwdcolor="#14c0bd"
                     /ApEinfo_revcolor="#4ec02b"
                     /ApEinfo_graphicformat="arrow_data {{0 0.5 0 1 2 0 0 -1 0
                     -0.5} {0 .5 .1 .5 .1 -.5 0 -.5} 0} width 5 offset 0"
     primer_bind     complement(2480..2499)
                     /PCR_conditions="primer sequence:TTTATGCTTCCGGCTCGTAT"
                     /locus_tag="6174"
                     /label="6174"
                     /ApEinfo_label="6174"
                     /ApEinfo_fwdcolor="#14c0bd"
                     /ApEinfo_revcolor="#4ec02b"
                     /ApEinfo_graphicformat="arrow_data {{0 0.5 0 1 2 0 0 -1 0
                     -0.5} {0 .5 .1 .5 .1 -.5 0 -.5} 0} width 5 offset 0"
     primer_bind     complement(2387..2406)
                     /PCR_conditions="primer sequence:ATTAACCCTCACTAAAGGGA"
                     /locus_tag="16640"
                     /label="16640"
                     /ApEinfo_label="16640"
                     /ApEinfo_fwdcolor="#14c0bd"
                     /ApEinfo_revcolor="#4ec02b"
                     /ApEinfo_graphicformat="arrow_data {{0 0.5 0 1 2 0 0 -1 0
                     -0.5} {0 .5 .1 .5 .1 -.5 0 -.5} 0} width 5 offset 0"
     primer_bind     157..176
                     /PCR_conditions="primer sequence:TTGTAAAACGACGGCCAGTG"
                     /locus_tag="11932"
                     /label="11932"
                     /ApEinfo_label="11932"
                     /ApEinfo_fwdcolor="#14c0bd"
                     /ApEinfo_revcolor="#4ec02b"
                     /ApEinfo_graphicformat="arrow_data {{0 0.5 0 1 2 0 0 -1 0
                     -0.5} {0 .5 .1 .5 .1 -.5 0 -.5} 0} width 5 offset 0"
     primer_bind     110..129
                     /PCR_conditions="primer sequence:GCAAGGCGATTAAGTTGGGT"
                     /locus_tag="7879"
                     /label="7879"
                     /ApEinfo_label="7879"
                     /ApEinfo_fwdcolor="#14c0bd"
                     /ApEinfo_revcolor="#4ec02b"
                     /ApEinfo_graphicformat="arrow_data {{0 0.5 0 1 2 0 0 -1 0
                     -0.5} {0 .5 .1 .5 .1 -.5 0 -.5} 0} width 5 offset 0"
     primer_bind     105..124
                     /PCR_conditions="primer sequence:GTGCTGCAAGGCGATTAAGT"
                     /locus_tag="7877"
                     /label="7877"
                     /ApEinfo_label="7877"
                     /ApEinfo_fwdcolor="#14c0bd"
                     /ApEinfo_revcolor="#4ec02b"
                     /ApEinfo_graphicformat="arrow_data {{0 0.5 0 1 2 0 0 -1 0
                     -0.5} {0 .5 .1 .5 .1 -.5 0 -.5} 0} width 5 offset 0"
     primer_bind     4159..4179
                     /PCR_conditions="primer sequence:ctgagaatagtgtatgcggcg"
                     /locus_tag="16776"
                     /label="16776"
                     /ApEinfo_label="16776"
                     /ApEinfo_fwdcolor="#14c0bd"
                     /ApEinfo_revcolor="#4ec02b"
                     /ApEinfo_graphicformat="arrow_data {{0 0.5 0 1 2 0 0 -1 0
                     -0.5} {0 .5 .1 .5 .1 -.5 0 -.5} 0} width 5 offset 0"
     primer_bind     complement(4044..4064)
                     /PCR_conditions="primer sequence:ATAACACTGCGGCCAACTTAC"
                     /locus_tag="5998"
                     /label="5998"
                     /ApEinfo_label="5998"
                     /ApEinfo_fwdcolor="#14c0bd"
                     /ApEinfo_revcolor="#4ec02b"
                     /ApEinfo_graphicformat="arrow_data {{0 0.5 0 1 2 0 0 -1 0
                     -0.5} {0 .5 .1 .5 .1 -.5 0 -.5} 0} width 5 offset 0"
     primer_bind     3288..3308
                     /PCR_conditions="primer sequence:GCGCTCTGCTGAAGCCAGTTA"
                     /locus_tag="11288"
                     /label="11288"
                     /ApEinfo_label="11288"
                     /ApEinfo_fwdcolor="#14c0bd"
                     /ApEinfo_revcolor="#4ec02b"
                     /ApEinfo_graphicformat="arrow_data {{0 0.5 0 1 2 0 0 -1 0
                     -0.5} {0 .5 .1 .5 .1 -.5 0 -.5} 0} width 5 offset 0"
     primer_bind     complement(2702..2722)
                     /PCR_conditions="primer sequence:CTTTGAGTGAGCTGATACCGC"
                     /locus_tag="13045"
                     /label="13045"
                     /ApEinfo_label="13045"
                     /ApEinfo_fwdcolor="#14c0bd"
                     /ApEinfo_revcolor="#4ec02b"
                     /ApEinfo_graphicformat="arrow_data {{0 0.5 0 1 2 0 0 -1 0
                     -0.5} {0 .5 .1 .5 .1 -.5 0 -.5} 0} width 5 offset 0"
     primer_bind     complement(2455..2471)
                     /PCR_conditions="primer sequence:AACCGAATTGTGAGCGGATAA"
                     /locus_tag="6180"
                     /label="6180"
                     /ApEinfo_label="6180"
                     /ApEinfo_fwdcolor="#14c0bd"
                     /ApEinfo_revcolor="#4ec02b"
                     /ApEinfo_graphicformat="arrow_data {{0 0.5 0 1 2 0 0 -1 0
                     -0.5} {0 .5 .1 .5 .1 -.5 0 -.5} 0} width 5 offset 0"
     primer_bind     complement(3471..3492)
                     /PCR_conditions="primer sequence:ATGACCAAAATCCCTTAACGTG"
                     /locus_tag="5999"
                     /label="5999"
                     /ApEinfo_label="5999"
                     /ApEinfo_fwdcolor="#14c0bd"
                     /ApEinfo_revcolor="#4ec02b"
                     /ApEinfo_graphicformat="arrow_data {{0 0.5 0 1 2 0 0 -1 0
                     -0.5} {0 .5 .1 .5 .1 -.5 0 -.5} 0} width 5 offset 0"
     primer_bind     184..205
                     /PCR_conditions="primer sequence:gtaatacgactcactatagggc"
                     /locus_tag="9196"
                     /label="9196"
                     /ApEinfo_label="9196"
                     /ApEinfo_fwdcolor="#14c0bd"
                     /ApEinfo_revcolor="#4ec02b"
                     /ApEinfo_graphicformat="arrow_data {{0 0.5 0 1 2 0 0 -1 0
                     -0.5} {0 .5 .1 .5 .1 -.5 0 -.5} 0} width 5 offset 0"
     primer_bind     184..205
                     /PCR_conditions="primer sequence:GTAATACGACTCACTATAGGGC"
                     /locus_tag="7639"
                     /label="7639"
                     /ApEinfo_label="7639"
                     /ApEinfo_fwdcolor="#14c0bd"
                     /ApEinfo_revcolor="#4ec02b"
                     /ApEinfo_graphicformat="arrow_data {{0 0.5 0 1 2 0 0 -1 0
                     -0.5} {0 .5 .1 .5 .1 -.5 0 -.5} 0} width 5 offset 0"
     primer_bind     4491..4513
                     /PCR_conditions="primer sequence:ATTGTCTCATGAGCGGATACATA"
                     /locus_tag="15049"
                     /label="15049"
                     /ApEinfo_label="15049"
                     /ApEinfo_fwdcolor="#14c0bd"
                     /ApEinfo_revcolor="#4ec02b"
                     /ApEinfo_graphicformat="arrow_data {{0 0.5 0 1 2 0 0 -1 0
                     -0.5} {0 .5 .1 .5 .1 -.5 0 -.5} 0} width 5 offset 0"
     primer_bind     complement(2752..2774)
                     /PCR_conditions="primer sequence:acatgttctttcctgcgttatcc"
                     /locus_tag="16911"
                     /label="16911"
                     /ApEinfo_label="16911"
                     /ApEinfo_fwdcolor="#14c0bd"
                     /ApEinfo_revcolor="#4ec02b"
                     /ApEinfo_graphicformat="arrow_data {{0 0.5 0 1 2 0 0 -1 0
                     -0.5} {0 .5 .1 .5 .1 -.5 0 -.5} 0} width 5 offset 0"
     primer_bind     complement(2890..2913)
                     /PCR_conditions="primer sequence:ctttatagtcctgtcgggtttcgc"
                     /locus_tag="14044"
                     /label="14044"
                     /ApEinfo_label="14044"
                     /ApEinfo_fwdcolor="#14c0bd"
                     /ApEinfo_revcolor="#4ec02b"
                     /ApEinfo_graphicformat="arrow_data {{0 0.5 0 1 2 0 0 -1 0
                     -0.5} {0 .5 .1 .5 .1 -.5 0 -.5} 0} width 5 offset 0"
     primer_bind     complement(659..670)
                     /PCR_conditions="primer
                     sequence:AGCATTTATCAGGGTTATTGTCTCA"
                     /locus_tag="15057"
                     /label="15057"
                     /ApEinfo_label="15057"
                     /ApEinfo_fwdcolor="#14c0bd"
                     /ApEinfo_revcolor="#4ec02b"
                     /ApEinfo_graphicformat="arrow_data {{0 0.5 0 1 2 0 0 -1 0
                     -0.5} {0 .5 .1 .5 .1 -.5 0 -.5} 0} width 5 offset 0"
     primer_bind     4475..4499
                     /PCR_conditions="primer
                     sequence:AGCATTTATCAGGGTTATTGTCTCA"
                     /locus_tag="15057(1)"
                     /label="15057(1)"
                     /ApEinfo_label="15057"
                     /ApEinfo_fwdcolor="#14c0bd"
                     /ApEinfo_revcolor="#4ec02b"
                     /ApEinfo_graphicformat="arrow_data {{0 0.5 0 1 2 0 0 -1 0
                     -0.5} {0 .5 .1 .5 .1 -.5 0 -.5} 0} width 5 offset 0"
     primer_bind     complement(2545..2559)
                     /PCR_conditions="primer
                     sequence:GCCATTGCCACCACGagtgagcgcaacgca"
                     /locus_tag="16905"
                     /label="16905"
                     /ApEinfo_label="16905"
                     /ApEinfo_fwdcolor="#14c0bd"
                     /ApEinfo_revcolor="#4ec02b"
                     /ApEinfo_graphicformat="arrow_data {{0 0.5 0 1 2 0 0 -1 0
                     -0.5} {0 .5 .1 .5 .1 -.5 0 -.5} 0} width 5 offset 0"
     primer_bind     complement(20..32)
                     /PCR_conditions="primer
                     sequence:GTACGAGAATCGCTGTCCTNNNNNNNNTAATG"
                     /locus_tag="9202"
                     /label="9202"
                     /ApEinfo_label="9202"
                     /ApEinfo_fwdcolor="#14c0bd"
                     /ApEinfo_revcolor="#4ec02b"
                     /ApEinfo_graphicformat="arrow_data {{0 0.5 0 1 2 0 0 -1 0
                     -0.5} {0 .5 .1 .5 .1 -.5 0 -.5} 0} width 5 offset 0"
     primer_bind     complement(27..39)
                     /PCR_conditions="primer
                     sequence:GTACGAGAATCGCTGTCCTNNNNNNNNTAATG"
                     /locus_tag="9202(1)"
                     /label="9202(1)"
                     /ApEinfo_label="9202"
                     /ApEinfo_fwdcolor="#14c0bd"
                     /ApEinfo_revcolor="#4ec02b"
                     /ApEinfo_graphicformat="arrow_data {{0 0.5 0 1 2 0 0 -1 0
                     -0.5} {0 .5 .1 .5 .1 -.5 0 -.5} 0} width 5 offset 0"
     primer_bind     308..322
                     /PCR_conditions="primer
                     sequence:GTACGAGAATCGCTGTCCTNNNNNNNNTAATG"
                     /locus_tag="9202(2)"
                     /label="9202(2)"
                     /ApEinfo_label="9202"
                     /ApEinfo_fwdcolor="#14c0bd"
                     /ApEinfo_revcolor="#4ec02b"
                     /ApEinfo_graphicformat="arrow_data {{0 0.5 0 1 2 0 0 -1 0
                     -0.5} {0 .5 .1 .5 .1 -.5 0 -.5} 0} width 5 offset 0"
     primer_bind     complement(446..458)
                     /PCR_conditions="primer
                     sequence:GTACGAGAATCGCTGTCCTNNNNNNNNTAATG"
                     /locus_tag="9202(3)"
                     /label="9202(3)"
                     /ApEinfo_label="9202"
                     /ApEinfo_fwdcolor="#14c0bd"
                     /ApEinfo_revcolor="#4ec02b"
                     /ApEinfo_graphicformat="arrow_data {{0 0.5 0 1 2 0 0 -1 0
                     -0.5} {0 .5 .1 .5 .1 -.5 0 -.5} 0} width 5 offset 0"
     primer_bind     complement(466..478)
                     /PCR_conditions="primer
                     sequence:GTACGAGAATCGCTGTCCTNNNNNNNNTAATG"
                     /locus_tag="9202(4)"
                     /label="9202(4)"
                     /ApEinfo_label="9202"
                     /ApEinfo_fwdcolor="#14c0bd"
                     /ApEinfo_revcolor="#4ec02b"
                     /ApEinfo_graphicformat="arrow_data {{0 0.5 0 1 2 0 0 -1 0
                     -0.5} {0 .5 .1 .5 .1 -.5 0 -.5} 0} width 5 offset 0"
     primer_bind     496..508
                     /PCR_conditions="primer
                     sequence:GTACGAGAATCGCTGTCCTNNNNNNNNTAATG"
                     /locus_tag="9202(5)"
                     /label="9202(5)"
                     /ApEinfo_label="9202"
                     /ApEinfo_fwdcolor="#14c0bd"
                     /ApEinfo_revcolor="#4ec02b"
                     /ApEinfo_graphicformat="arrow_data {{0 0.5 0 1 2 0 0 -1 0
                     -0.5} {0 .5 .1 .5 .1 -.5 0 -.5} 0} width 5 offset 0"
     primer_bind     648..660
                     /PCR_conditions="primer
                     sequence:GTACGAGAATCGCTGTCCTNNNNNNNNTAATG"
                     /locus_tag="9202(6)"
                     /label="9202(6)"
                     /ApEinfo_label="9202"
                     /ApEinfo_fwdcolor="#14c0bd"
                     /ApEinfo_revcolor="#4ec02b"
                     /ApEinfo_graphicformat="arrow_data {{0 0.5 0 1 2 0 0 -1 0
                     -0.5} {0 .5 .1 .5 .1 -.5 0 -.5} 0} width 5 offset 0"
     primer_bind     712..725
                     /PCR_conditions="primer
                     sequence:GTACGAGAATCGCTGTCCTNNNNNNNNTAATG"
                     /locus_tag="9202(7)"
                     /label="9202(7)"
                     /ApEinfo_label="9202"
                     /ApEinfo_fwdcolor="#14c0bd"
                     /ApEinfo_revcolor="#4ec02b"
                     /ApEinfo_graphicformat="arrow_data {{0 0.5 0 1 2 0 0 -1 0
                     -0.5} {0 .5 .1 .5 .1 -.5 0 -.5} 0} width 5 offset 0"
     primer_bind     767..779
                     /PCR_conditions="primer
                     sequence:GTACGAGAATCGCTGTCCTNNNNNNNNTAATG"
                     /locus_tag="9202(8)"
                     /label="9202(8)"
                     /ApEinfo_label="9202"
                     /ApEinfo_fwdcolor="#14c0bd"
                     /ApEinfo_revcolor="#4ec02b"
                     /ApEinfo_graphicformat="arrow_data {{0 0.5 0 1 2 0 0 -1 0
                     -0.5} {0 .5 .1 .5 .1 -.5 0 -.5} 0} width 5 offset 0"
     primer_bind     793..805
                     /PCR_conditions="primer
                     sequence:GTACGAGAATCGCTGTCCTNNNNNNNNTAATG"
                     /locus_tag="9202(9)"
                     /label="9202(9)"
                     /ApEinfo_label="9202"
                     /ApEinfo_fwdcolor="#14c0bd"
                     /ApEinfo_revcolor="#4ec02b"
                     /ApEinfo_graphicformat="arrow_data {{0 0.5 0 1 2 0 0 -1 0
                     -0.5} {0 .5 .1 .5 .1 -.5 0 -.5} 0} width 5 offset 0"
     primer_bind     complement(811..835)
                     /PCR_conditions="primer
                     sequence:GTACGAGAATCGCTGTCCTNNNNNNNNTAATG"
                     /locus_tag="9202(10)"
                     /label="9202(10)"
                     /ApEinfo_label="9202"
                     /ApEinfo_fwdcolor="#14c0bd"
                     /ApEinfo_revcolor="#4ec02b"
                     /ApEinfo_graphicformat="arrow_data {{0 0.5 0 1 2 0 0 -1 0
                     -0.5} {0 .5 .1 .5 .1 -.5 0 -.5} 0} width 5 offset 0"
     primer_bind     1014..1056
                     /PCR_conditions="primer
                     sequence:GTACGAGAATCGCTGTCCTNNNNNNNNTAATG"
                     /locus_tag="9202(11)"
                     /label="9202(11)"
                     /ApEinfo_label="9202"
                     /ApEinfo_fwdcolor="#14c0bd"
                     /ApEinfo_revcolor="#4ec02b"
                     /ApEinfo_graphicformat="arrow_data {{0 0.5 0 1 2 0 0 -1 0
                     -0.5} {0 .5 .1 .5 .1 -.5 0 -.5} 0} width 5 offset 0"
     primer_bind     complement(1077..1089)
                     /PCR_conditions="primer
                     sequence:GTACGAGAATCGCTGTCCTNNNNNNNNTAATG"
                     /locus_tag="9202(12)"
                     /label="9202(12)"
                     /ApEinfo_label="9202"
                     /ApEinfo_fwdcolor="#14c0bd"
                     /ApEinfo_revcolor="#4ec02b"
                     /ApEinfo_graphicformat="arrow_data {{0 0.5 0 1 2 0 0 -1 0
                     -0.5} {0 .5 .1 .5 .1 -.5 0 -.5} 0} width 5 offset 0"
     primer_bind     1293..1305
                     /PCR_conditions="primer
                     sequence:GTACGAGAATCGCTGTCCTNNNNNNNNTAATG"
                     /locus_tag="9202(13)"
                     /label="9202(13)"
                     /ApEinfo_label="9202"
                     /ApEinfo_fwdcolor="#14c0bd"
                     /ApEinfo_revcolor="#4ec02b"
                     /ApEinfo_graphicformat="arrow_data {{0 0.5 0 1 2 0 0 -1 0
                     -0.5} {0 .5 .1 .5 .1 -.5 0 -.5} 0} width 5 offset 0"
     primer_bind     complement(1590..1603)
                     /PCR_conditions="primer
                     sequence:GTACGAGAATCGCTGTCCTNNNNNNNNTAATG"
                     /locus_tag="9202(14)"
                     /label="9202(14)"
                     /ApEinfo_label="9202"
                     /ApEinfo_fwdcolor="#14c0bd"
                     /ApEinfo_revcolor="#4ec02b"
                     /ApEinfo_graphicformat="arrow_data {{0 0.5 0 1 2 0 0 -1 0
                     -0.5} {0 .5 .1 .5 .1 -.5 0 -.5} 0} width 5 offset 0"
     primer_bind     complement(1650..1662)
                     /PCR_conditions="primer
                     sequence:GTACGAGAATCGCTGTCCTNNNNNNNNTAATG"
                     /locus_tag="9202(15)"
                     /label="9202(15)"
                     /ApEinfo_label="9202"
                     /ApEinfo_fwdcolor="#14c0bd"
                     /ApEinfo_revcolor="#4ec02b"
                     /ApEinfo_graphicformat="arrow_data {{0 0.5 0 1 2 0 0 -1 0
                     -0.5} {0 .5 .1 .5 .1 -.5 0 -.5} 0} width 5 offset 0"
     primer_bind     complement(1814..1826)
                     /PCR_conditions="primer
                     sequence:GTACGAGAATCGCTGTCCTNNNNNNNNTAATG"
                     /locus_tag="9202(16)"
                     /label="9202(16)"
                     /ApEinfo_label="9202"
                     /ApEinfo_fwdcolor="#14c0bd"
                     /ApEinfo_revcolor="#4ec02b"
                     /ApEinfo_graphicformat="arrow_data {{0 0.5 0 1 2 0 0 -1 0
                     -0.5} {0 .5 .1 .5 .1 -.5 0 -.5} 0} width 5 offset 0"
     primer_bind     complement(1895..1909)
                     /PCR_conditions="primer
                     sequence:GTACGAGAATCGCTGTCCTNNNNNNNNTAATG"
                     /locus_tag="9202(17)"
                     /label="9202(17)"
                     /ApEinfo_label="9202"
                     /ApEinfo_fwdcolor="#14c0bd"
                     /ApEinfo_revcolor="#4ec02b"
                     /ApEinfo_graphicformat="arrow_data {{0 0.5 0 1 2 0 0 -1 0
                     -0.5} {0 .5 .1 .5 .1 -.5 0 -.5} 0} width 5 offset 0"
     primer_bind     complement(1898..1911)
                     /PCR_conditions="primer
                     sequence:GTACGAGAATCGCTGTCCTNNNNNNNNTAATG"
                     /locus_tag="9202(18)"
                     /label="9202(18)"
                     /ApEinfo_label="9202"
                     /ApEinfo_fwdcolor="#14c0bd"
                     /ApEinfo_revcolor="#4ec02b"
                     /ApEinfo_graphicformat="arrow_data {{0 0.5 0 1 2 0 0 -1 0
                     -0.5} {0 .5 .1 .5 .1 -.5 0 -.5} 0} width 5 offset 0"
     primer_bind     complement(1910..1922)
                     /PCR_conditions="primer
                     sequence:GTACGAGAATCGCTGTCCTNNNNNNNNTAATG"
                     /locus_tag="9202(19)"
                     /label="9202(19)"
                     /ApEinfo_label="9202"
                     /ApEinfo_fwdcolor="#14c0bd"
                     /ApEinfo_revcolor="#4ec02b"
                     /ApEinfo_graphicformat="arrow_data {{0 0.5 0 1 2 0 0 -1 0
                     -0.5} {0 .5 .1 .5 .1 -.5 0 -.5} 0} width 5 offset 0"
     primer_bind     2043..2064
                     /PCR_conditions="primer
                     sequence:GTACGAGAATCGCTGTCCTNNNNNNNNTAATG"
                     /locus_tag="9202(20)"
                     /label="9202(20)"
                     /ApEinfo_label="9202"
                     /ApEinfo_fwdcolor="#14c0bd"
                     /ApEinfo_revcolor="#4ec02b"
                     /ApEinfo_graphicformat="arrow_data {{0 0.5 0 1 2 0 0 -1 0
                     -0.5} {0 .5 .1 .5 .1 -.5 0 -.5} 0} width 5 offset 0"
     primer_bind     2135..2147
                     /PCR_conditions="primer
                     sequence:GTACGAGAATCGCTGTCCTNNNNNNNNTAATG"
                     /locus_tag="9202(21)"
                     /label="9202(21)"
                     /ApEinfo_label="9202"
                     /ApEinfo_fwdcolor="#14c0bd"
                     /ApEinfo_revcolor="#4ec02b"
                     /ApEinfo_graphicformat="arrow_data {{0 0.5 0 1 2 0 0 -1 0
                     -0.5} {0 .5 .1 .5 .1 -.5 0 -.5} 0} width 5 offset 0"
     primer_bind     complement(2222..2235)
                     /PCR_conditions="primer
                     sequence:GTACGAGAATCGCTGTCCTNNNNNNNNTAATG"
                     /locus_tag="9202(22)"
                     /label="9202(22)"
                     /ApEinfo_label="9202"
                     /ApEinfo_fwdcolor="#14c0bd"
                     /ApEinfo_revcolor="#4ec02b"
                     /ApEinfo_graphicformat="arrow_data {{0 0.5 0 1 2 0 0 -1 0
                     -0.5} {0 .5 .1 .5 .1 -.5 0 -.5} 0} width 5 offset 0"
     primer_bind     complement(2227..2241)
                     /PCR_conditions="primer
                     sequence:GTACGAGAATCGCTGTCCTNNNNNNNNTAATG"
                     /locus_tag="9202(23)"
                     /label="9202(23)"
                     /ApEinfo_label="9202"
                     /ApEinfo_fwdcolor="#14c0bd"
                     /ApEinfo_revcolor="#4ec02b"
                     /ApEinfo_graphicformat="arrow_data {{0 0.5 0 1 2 0 0 -1 0
                     -0.5} {0 .5 .1 .5 .1 -.5 0 -.5} 0} width 5 offset 0"
     primer_bind     2285..2298
                     /PCR_conditions="primer
                     sequence:GTACGAGAATCGCTGTCCTNNNNNNNNTAATG"
                     /locus_tag="9202(24)"
                     /label="9202(24)"
                     /ApEinfo_label="9202"
                     /ApEinfo_fwdcolor="#14c0bd"
                     /ApEinfo_revcolor="#4ec02b"
                     /ApEinfo_graphicformat="arrow_data {{0 0.5 0 1 2 0 0 -1 0
                     -0.5} {0 .5 .1 .5 .1 -.5 0 -.5} 0} width 5 offset 0"
     primer_bind     2299..2311
                     /PCR_conditions="primer
                     sequence:GTACGAGAATCGCTGTCCTNNNNNNNNTAATG"
                     /locus_tag="9202(25)"
                     /label="9202(25)"
                     /ApEinfo_label="9202"
                     /ApEinfo_fwdcolor="#14c0bd"
                     /ApEinfo_revcolor="#4ec02b"
                     /ApEinfo_graphicformat="arrow_data {{0 0.5 0 1 2 0 0 -1 0
                     -0.5} {0 .5 .1 .5 .1 -.5 0 -.5} 0} width 5 offset 0"
     primer_bind     complement(2314..2329)
                     /PCR_conditions="primer
                     sequence:GTACGAGAATCGCTGTCCTNNNNNNNNTAATG"
                     /locus_tag="9202(26)"
                     /label="9202(26)"
                     /ApEinfo_label="9202"
                     /ApEinfo_fwdcolor="#14c0bd"
                     /ApEinfo_revcolor="#4ec02b"
                     /ApEinfo_graphicformat="arrow_data {{0 0.5 0 1 2 0 0 -1 0
                     -0.5} {0 .5 .1 .5 .1 -.5 0 -.5} 0} width 5 offset 0"
     primer_bind     2413..2427
                     /PCR_conditions="primer
                     sequence:GTACGAGAATCGCTGTCCTNNNNNNNNTAATG"
                     /locus_tag="9202(27)"
                     /label="9202(27)"
                     /ApEinfo_label="9202"
                     /ApEinfo_fwdcolor="#14c0bd"
                     /ApEinfo_revcolor="#4ec02b"
                     /ApEinfo_graphicformat="arrow_data {{0 0.5 0 1 2 0 0 -1 0
                     -0.5} {0 .5 .1 .5 .1 -.5 0 -.5} 0} width 5 offset 0"
     primer_bind     complement(2494..2506)
                     /PCR_conditions="primer
                     sequence:GTACGAGAATCGCTGTCCTNNNNNNNNTAATG"
                     /locus_tag="9202(28)"
                     /label="9202(28)"
                     /ApEinfo_label="9202"
                     /ApEinfo_fwdcolor="#14c0bd"
                     /ApEinfo_revcolor="#4ec02b"
                     /ApEinfo_graphicformat="arrow_data {{0 0.5 0 1 2 0 0 -1 0
                     -0.5} {0 .5 .1 .5 .1 -.5 0 -.5} 0} width 5 offset 0"
     primer_bind     2508..2523
                     /PCR_conditions="primer
                     sequence:GTACGAGAATCGCTGTCCTNNNNNNNNTAATG"
                     /locus_tag="9202(29)"
                     /label="9202(29)"
                     /ApEinfo_label="9202"
                     /ApEinfo_fwdcolor="#14c0bd"
                     /ApEinfo_revcolor="#4ec02b"
                     /ApEinfo_graphicformat="arrow_data {{0 0.5 0 1 2 0 0 -1 0
                     -0.5} {0 .5 .1 .5 .1 -.5 0 -.5} 0} width 5 offset 0"
     primer_bind     complement(2538..2550)
                     /PCR_conditions="primer
                     sequence:GTACGAGAATCGCTGTCCTNNNNNNNNTAATG"
                     /locus_tag="9202(30)"
                     /label="9202(30)"
                     /ApEinfo_label="9202"
                     /ApEinfo_fwdcolor="#14c0bd"
                     /ApEinfo_revcolor="#4ec02b"
                     /ApEinfo_graphicformat="arrow_data {{0 0.5 0 1 2 0 0 -1 0
                     -0.5} {0 .5 .1 .5 .1 -.5 0 -.5} 0} width 5 offset 0"
     primer_bind     2592..2604
                     /PCR_conditions="primer
                     sequence:GTACGAGAATCGCTGTCCTNNNNNNNNTAATG"
                     /locus_tag="9202(31)"
                     /label="9202(31)"
                     /ApEinfo_label="9202"
                     /ApEinfo_fwdcolor="#14c0bd"
                     /ApEinfo_revcolor="#4ec02b"
                     /ApEinfo_graphicformat="arrow_data {{0 0.5 0 1 2 0 0 -1 0
                     -0.5} {0 .5 .1 .5 .1 -.5 0 -.5} 0} width 5 offset 0"
     primer_bind     complement(2597..2609)
                     /PCR_conditions="primer
                     sequence:GTACGAGAATCGCTGTCCTNNNNNNNNTAATG"
                     /locus_tag="9202(32)"
                     /label="9202(32)"
                     /ApEinfo_label="9202"
                     /ApEinfo_fwdcolor="#14c0bd"
                     /ApEinfo_revcolor="#4ec02b"
                     /ApEinfo_graphicformat="arrow_data {{0 0.5 0 1 2 0 0 -1 0
                     -0.5} {0 .5 .1 .5 .1 -.5 0 -.5} 0} width 5 offset 0"
     primer_bind     complement(2858..2870)
                     /PCR_conditions="primer
                     sequence:GTACGAGAATCGCTGTCCTNNNNNNNNTAATG"
                     /locus_tag="9202(33)"
                     /label="9202(33)"
                     /ApEinfo_label="9202"
                     /ApEinfo_fwdcolor="#14c0bd"
                     /ApEinfo_revcolor="#4ec02b"
                     /ApEinfo_graphicformat="arrow_data {{0 0.5 0 1 2 0 0 -1 0
                     -0.5} {0 .5 .1 .5 .1 -.5 0 -.5} 0} width 5 offset 0"
     primer_bind     3481..3493
                     /PCR_conditions="primer
                     sequence:GTACGAGAATCGCTGTCCTNNNNNNNNTAATG"
                     /locus_tag="9202(34)"
                     /label="9202(34)"
                     /ApEinfo_label="9202"
                     /ApEinfo_fwdcolor="#14c0bd"
                     /ApEinfo_revcolor="#4ec02b"
                     /ApEinfo_graphicformat="arrow_data {{0 0.5 0 1 2 0 0 -1 0
                     -0.5} {0 .5 .1 .5 .1 -.5 0 -.5} 0} width 5 offset 0"
     primer_bind     complement(3490..3503)
                     /PCR_conditions="primer
                     sequence:GTACGAGAATCGCTGTCCTNNNNNNNNTAATG"
                     /locus_tag="9202(35)"
                     /label="9202(35)"
                     /ApEinfo_label="9202"
                     /ApEinfo_fwdcolor="#14c0bd"
                     /ApEinfo_revcolor="#4ec02b"
                     /ApEinfo_graphicformat="arrow_data {{0 0.5 0 1 2 0 0 -1 0
                     -0.5} {0 .5 .1 .5 .1 -.5 0 -.5} 0} width 5 offset 0"
     primer_bind     3527..3540
                     /PCR_conditions="primer
                     sequence:GTACGAGAATCGCTGTCCTNNNNNNNNTAATG"
                     /locus_tag="9202(36)"
                     /label="9202(36)"
                     /ApEinfo_label="9202"
                     /ApEinfo_fwdcolor="#14c0bd"
                     /ApEinfo_revcolor="#4ec02b"
                     /ApEinfo_graphicformat="arrow_data {{0 0.5 0 1 2 0 0 -1 0
                     -0.5} {0 .5 .1 .5 .1 -.5 0 -.5} 0} width 5 offset 0"
     primer_bind     3585..3597
                     /PCR_conditions="primer
                     sequence:GTACGAGAATCGCTGTCCTNNNNNNNNTAATG"
                     /locus_tag="9202(37)"
                     /label="9202(37)"
                     /ApEinfo_label="9202"
                     /ApEinfo_fwdcolor="#14c0bd"
                     /ApEinfo_revcolor="#4ec02b"
                     /ApEinfo_graphicformat="arrow_data {{0 0.5 0 1 2 0 0 -1 0
                     -0.5} {0 .5 .1 .5 .1 -.5 0 -.5} 0} width 5 offset 0"
     primer_bind     3702..3721
                     /PCR_conditions="primer
                     sequence:GTACGAGAATCGCTGTCCTNNNNNNNNTAATG"
                     /locus_tag="9202(38)"
                     /label="9202(38)"
                     /ApEinfo_label="9202"
                     /ApEinfo_fwdcolor="#14c0bd"
                     /ApEinfo_revcolor="#4ec02b"
                     /ApEinfo_graphicformat="arrow_data {{0 0.5 0 1 2 0 0 -1 0
                     -0.5} {0 .5 .1 .5 .1 -.5 0 -.5} 0} width 5 offset 0"
     primer_bind     complement(3898..3911)
                     /PCR_conditions="primer
                     sequence:GTACGAGAATCGCTGTCCTNNNNNNNNTAATG"
                     /locus_tag="9202(39)"
                     /label="9202(39)"
                     /ApEinfo_label="9202"
                     /ApEinfo_fwdcolor="#14c0bd"
                     /ApEinfo_revcolor="#4ec02b"
                     /ApEinfo_graphicformat="arrow_data {{0 0.5 0 1 2 0 0 -1 0
                     -0.5} {0 .5 .1 .5 .1 -.5 0 -.5} 0} width 5 offset 0"
     primer_bind     complement(3945..3957)
                     /PCR_conditions="primer
                     sequence:GTACGAGAATCGCTGTCCTNNNNNNNNTAATG"
                     /locus_tag="9202(40)"
                     /label="9202(40)"
                     /ApEinfo_label="9202"
                     /ApEinfo_fwdcolor="#14c0bd"
                     /ApEinfo_revcolor="#4ec02b"
                     /ApEinfo_graphicformat="arrow_data {{0 0.5 0 1 2 0 0 -1 0
                     -0.5} {0 .5 .1 .5 .1 -.5 0 -.5} 0} width 5 offset 0"
     primer_bind     complement(3981..3993)
                     /PCR_conditions="primer
                     sequence:GTACGAGAATCGCTGTCCTNNNNNNNNTAATG"
                     /locus_tag="9202(41)"
                     /label="9202(41)"
                     /ApEinfo_label="9202"
                     /ApEinfo_fwdcolor="#14c0bd"
                     /ApEinfo_revcolor="#4ec02b"
                     /ApEinfo_graphicformat="arrow_data {{0 0.5 0 1 2 0 0 -1 0
                     -0.5} {0 .5 .1 .5 .1 -.5 0 -.5} 0} width 5 offset 0"
     primer_bind     4054..4072
                     /PCR_conditions="primer
                     sequence:GTACGAGAATCGCTGTCCTNNNNNNNNTAATG"
                     /locus_tag="9202(42)"
                     /label="9202(42)"
                     /ApEinfo_label="9202"
                     /ApEinfo_fwdcolor="#14c0bd"
                     /ApEinfo_revcolor="#4ec02b"
                     /ApEinfo_graphicformat="arrow_data {{0 0.5 0 1 2 0 0 -1 0
                     -0.5} {0 .5 .1 .5 .1 -.5 0 -.5} 0} width 5 offset 0"
     primer_bind     4066..4078
                     /PCR_conditions="primer
                     sequence:GTACGAGAATCGCTGTCCTNNNNNNNNTAATG"
                     /locus_tag="9202(43)"
                     /label="9202(43)"
                     /ApEinfo_label="9202"
                     /ApEinfo_fwdcolor="#14c0bd"
                     /ApEinfo_revcolor="#4ec02b"
                     /ApEinfo_graphicformat="arrow_data {{0 0.5 0 1 2 0 0 -1 0
                     -0.5} {0 .5 .1 .5 .1 -.5 0 -.5} 0} width 5 offset 0"
     primer_bind     complement(4088..4100)
                     /PCR_conditions="primer
                     sequence:GTACGAGAATCGCTGTCCTNNNNNNNNTAATG"
                     /locus_tag="9202(44)"
                     /label="9202(44)"
                     /ApEinfo_label="9202"
                     /ApEinfo_fwdcolor="#14c0bd"
                     /ApEinfo_revcolor="#4ec02b"
                     /ApEinfo_graphicformat="arrow_data {{0 0.5 0 1 2 0 0 -1 0
                     -0.5} {0 .5 .1 .5 .1 -.5 0 -.5} 0} width 5 offset 0"
     primer_bind     4096..4108
                     /PCR_conditions="primer
                     sequence:GTACGAGAATCGCTGTCCTNNNNNNNNTAATG"
                     /locus_tag="9202(45)"
                     /label="9202(45)"
                     /ApEinfo_label="9202"
                     /ApEinfo_fwdcolor="#14c0bd"
                     /ApEinfo_revcolor="#4ec02b"
                     /ApEinfo_graphicformat="arrow_data {{0 0.5 0 1 2 0 0 -1 0
                     -0.5} {0 .5 .1 .5 .1 -.5 0 -.5} 0} width 5 offset 0"
     primer_bind     complement(4155..4167)
                     /PCR_conditions="primer
                     sequence:GTACGAGAATCGCTGTCCTNNNNNNNNTAATG"
                     /locus_tag="9202(46)"
                     /label="9202(46)"
                     /ApEinfo_label="9202"
                     /ApEinfo_fwdcolor="#14c0bd"
                     /ApEinfo_revcolor="#4ec02b"
                     /ApEinfo_graphicformat="arrow_data {{0 0.5 0 1 2 0 0 -1 0
                     -0.5} {0 .5 .1 .5 .1 -.5 0 -.5} 0} width 5 offset 0"
     primer_bind     complement(4249..4261)
                     /PCR_conditions="primer
                     sequence:GTACGAGAATCGCTGTCCTNNNNNNNNTAATG"
                     /locus_tag="9202(47)"
                     /label="9202(47)"
                     /ApEinfo_label="9202"
                     /ApEinfo_fwdcolor="#14c0bd"
                     /ApEinfo_revcolor="#4ec02b"
                     /ApEinfo_graphicformat="arrow_data {{0 0.5 0 1 2 0 0 -1 0
                     -0.5} {0 .5 .1 .5 .1 -.5 0 -.5} 0} width 5 offset 0"
     primer_bind     complement(4252..4264)
                     /PCR_conditions="primer
                     sequence:GTACGAGAATCGCTGTCCTNNNNNNNNTAATG"
                     /locus_tag="9202(48)"
                     /label="9202(48)"
                     /ApEinfo_label="9202"
                     /ApEinfo_fwdcolor="#14c0bd"
                     /ApEinfo_revcolor="#4ec02b"
                     /ApEinfo_graphicformat="arrow_data {{0 0.5 0 1 2 0 0 -1 0
                     -0.5} {0 .5 .1 .5 .1 -.5 0 -.5} 0} width 5 offset 0"
     primer_bind     4391..4403
                     /PCR_conditions="primer
                     sequence:GTACGAGAATCGCTGTCCTNNNNNNNNTAATG"
                     /locus_tag="9202(49)"
                     /label="9202(49)"
                     /ApEinfo_label="9202"
                     /ApEinfo_fwdcolor="#14c0bd"
                     /ApEinfo_revcolor="#4ec02b"
                     /ApEinfo_graphicformat="arrow_data {{0 0.5 0 1 2 0 0 -1 0
                     -0.5} {0 .5 .1 .5 .1 -.5 0 -.5} 0} width 5 offset 0"
     primer_bind     4425..4437
                     /PCR_conditions="primer
                     sequence:GTACGAGAATCGCTGTCCTNNNNNNNNTAATG"
                     /locus_tag="9202(50)"
                     /label="9202(50)"
                     /ApEinfo_label="9202"
                     /ApEinfo_fwdcolor="#14c0bd"
                     /ApEinfo_revcolor="#4ec02b"
                     /ApEinfo_graphicformat="arrow_data {{0 0.5 0 1 2 0 0 -1 0
                     -0.5} {0 .5 .1 .5 .1 -.5 0 -.5} 0} width 5 offset 0"
     primer_bind     complement(4477..4489)
                     /PCR_conditions="primer
                     sequence:GTACGAGAATCGCTGTCCTNNNNNNNNTAATG"
                     /locus_tag="9202(51)"
                     /label="9202(51)"
                     /ApEinfo_label="9202"
                     /ApEinfo_fwdcolor="#14c0bd"
                     /ApEinfo_revcolor="#4ec02b"
                     /ApEinfo_graphicformat="arrow_data {{0 0.5 0 1 2 0 0 -1 0
                     -0.5} {0 .5 .1 .5 .1 -.5 0 -.5} 0} width 5 offset 0"
     primer_bind     4489..4501
                     /PCR_conditions="primer
                     sequence:GTACGAGAATCGCTGTCCTNNNNNNNNTAATG"
                     /locus_tag="9202(52)"
                     /label="9202(52)"
                     /ApEinfo_label="9202"
                     /ApEinfo_fwdcolor="#14c0bd"
                     /ApEinfo_revcolor="#4ec02b"
                     /ApEinfo_graphicformat="arrow_data {{0 0.5 0 1 2 0 0 -1 0
                     -0.5} {0 .5 .1 .5 .1 -.5 0 -.5} 0} width 5 offset 0"
     primer_bind     complement(4498..4511)
                     /PCR_conditions="primer
                     sequence:GTACGAGAATCGCTGTCCTNNNNNNNNTAATG"
                     /locus_tag="9202(53)"
                     /label="9202(53)"
                     /ApEinfo_label="9202"
                     /ApEinfo_fwdcolor="#14c0bd"
                     /ApEinfo_revcolor="#4ec02b"
                     /ApEinfo_graphicformat="arrow_data {{0 0.5 0 1 2 0 0 -1 0
                     -0.5} {0 .5 .1 .5 .1 -.5 0 -.5} 0} width 5 offset 0"
     primer_bind     4508..4521
                     /PCR_conditions="primer
                     sequence:GTACGAGAATCGCTGTCCTNNNNNNNNTAATG"
                     /locus_tag="9202(54)"
                     /label="9202(54)"
                     /ApEinfo_label="9202"
                     /ApEinfo_fwdcolor="#14c0bd"
                     /ApEinfo_revcolor="#4ec02b"
                     /ApEinfo_graphicformat="arrow_data {{0 0.5 0 1 2 0 0 -1 0
                     -0.5} {0 .5 .1 .5 .1 -.5 0 -.5} 0} width 5 offset 0"
     primer_bind     complement(4557..4571)
                     /PCR_conditions="primer
                     sequence:GTACGAGAATCGCTGTCCTNNNNNNNNTAATG"
                     /locus_tag="9202(55)"
                     /label="9202(55)"
                     /ApEinfo_label="9202"
                     /ApEinfo_fwdcolor="#14c0bd"
                     /ApEinfo_revcolor="#4ec02b"
                     /ApEinfo_graphicformat="arrow_data {{0 0.5 0 1 2 0 0 -1 0
                     -0.5} {0 .5 .1 .5 .1 -.5 0 -.5} 0} width 5 offset 0"
     primer_bind     complement(4599..4614)
                     /PCR_conditions="primer
                     sequence:GTACGAGAATCGCTGTCCTNNNNNNNNTAATG"
                     /locus_tag="9202(56)"
                     /label="9202(56)"
                     /ApEinfo_label="9202"
                     /ApEinfo_fwdcolor="#14c0bd"
                     /ApEinfo_revcolor="#4ec02b"
                     /ApEinfo_graphicformat="arrow_data {{0 0.5 0 1 2 0 0 -1 0
                     -0.5} {0 .5 .1 .5 .1 -.5 0 -.5} 0} width 5 offset 0"
     primer_bind     4792..4805
                     /PCR_conditions="primer
                     sequence:GTACGAGAATCGCTGTCCTNNNNNNNNTAATG"
                     /locus_tag="9202(57)"
                     /label="9202(57)"
                     /ApEinfo_label="9202"
                     /ApEinfo_fwdcolor="#14c0bd"
                     /ApEinfo_revcolor="#4ec02b"
                     /ApEinfo_graphicformat="arrow_data {{0 0.5 0 1 2 0 0 -1 0
                     -0.5} {0 .5 .1 .5 .1 -.5 0 -.5} 0} width 5 offset 0"
     primer_bind     4966..4979
                     /PCR_conditions="primer
                     sequence:GTACGAGAATCGCTGTCCTNNNNNNNNTAATG"
                     /locus_tag="9202(58)"
                     /label="9202(58)"
                     /ApEinfo_label="9202"
                     /ApEinfo_fwdcolor="#14c0bd"
                     /ApEinfo_revcolor="#4ec02b"
                     /ApEinfo_graphicformat="arrow_data {{0 0.5 0 1 2 0 0 -1 0
                     -0.5} {0 .5 .1 .5 .1 -.5 0 -.5} 0} width 5 offset 0"
     primer_bind     2819..2837
                     /PCR_conditions="primer
                     sequence:TAGTCCATGCTGAACttgctggcgtttttccata"
                     /locus_tag="16135"
                     /label="16135"
                     /ApEinfo_label="16135"
                     /ApEinfo_fwdcolor="#14c0bd"
                     /ApEinfo_revcolor="#4ec02b"
                     /ApEinfo_graphicformat="arrow_data {{0 0.5 0 1 2 0 0 -1 0
                     -0.5} {0 .5 .1 .5 .1 -.5 0 -.5} 0} width 5 offset 0"
     primer_bind     complement(69..93)
                     /PCR_conditions="primer
                     sequence:ctagatggccagatcCGTCGTAATAGCGAAGAGG"
                     /locus_tag="18316"
                     /label="18316"
                     /ApEinfo_label="18316"
                     /ApEinfo_fwdcolor="#14c0bd"
                     /ApEinfo_revcolor="#4ec02b"
                     /ApEinfo_graphicformat="arrow_data {{0 0.5 0 1 2 0 0 -1 0
                     -0.5} {0 .5 .1 .5 .1 -.5 0 -.5} 0} width 5 offset 0"
     primer_bind     complement(69..84)
                     /PCR_conditions="primer
                     sequence:TGTAAAGCTGagatcCGTCGTAATAGCGAAGAGG"
                     /locus_tag="18314"
                     /label="18314"
                     /ApEinfo_label="18314"
                     /ApEinfo_fwdcolor="#14c0bd"
                     /ApEinfo_revcolor="#4ec02b"
                     /ApEinfo_graphicformat="arrow_data {{0 0.5 0 1 2 0 0 -1 0
                     -0.5} {0 .5 .1 .5 .1 -.5 0 -.5} 0} width 5 offset 0"
     primer_bind     2592..2611
                     /PCR_conditions="primer
                     sequence:TACTCACGAGTACCAagctgcattaatgaatcggc"
                     /locus_tag="16906"
                     /label="16906"
                     /ApEinfo_label="16906"
                     /ApEinfo_fwdcolor="#14c0bd"
                     /ApEinfo_revcolor="#4ec02b"
                     /ApEinfo_graphicformat="arrow_data {{0 0.5 0 1 2 0 0 -1 0
                     -0.5} {0 .5 .1 .5 .1 -.5 0 -.5} 0} width 5 offset 0"
     primer_bind     2591..2611
                     /PCR_conditions="primer
                     sequence:TTCTTCTTTCTCTTCagctgcattaatgaatcggc"
                     /locus_tag="17778"
                     /label="17778"
                     /ApEinfo_label="17778"
                     /ApEinfo_fwdcolor="#14c0bd"
                     /ApEinfo_revcolor="#4ec02b"
                     /ApEinfo_graphicformat="arrow_data {{0 0.5 0 1 2 0 0 -1 0
                     -0.5} {0 .5 .1 .5 .1 -.5 0 -.5} 0} width 5 offset 0"
     primer_bind     2591..2611
                     /PCR_conditions="primer
                     sequence:CAGGTTTCACCGAGCagctgcattaatgaatcggc"
                     /locus_tag="16908"
                     /label="16908"
                     /ApEinfo_label="16908"
                     /ApEinfo_fwdcolor="#14c0bd"
                     /ApEinfo_revcolor="#4ec02b"
                     /ApEinfo_graphicformat="arrow_data {{0 0.5 0 1 2 0 0 -1 0
                     -0.5} {0 .5 .1 .5 .1 -.5 0 -.5} 0} width 5 offset 0"
     primer_bind     2473..2492
                     /PCR_conditions="primer
                     sequence:GCATCTATCAAGGCAacacaacatacgagccggaa"
                     /locus_tag="16995"
                     /label="16995"
                     /ApEinfo_label="16995"
                     /ApEinfo_fwdcolor="#14c0bd"
                     /ApEinfo_revcolor="#4ec02b"
                     /ApEinfo_graphicformat="arrow_data {{0 0.5 0 1 2 0 0 -1 0
                     -0.5} {0 .5 .1 .5 .1 -.5 0 -.5} 0} width 5 offset 0"
     primer_bind     2473..2492
                     /PCR_conditions="primer
                     sequence:GCCATTGCCACCACGacacaacatacgagccggaa"
                     /locus_tag="16993"
                     /label="16993"
                     /ApEinfo_label="16993"
                     /ApEinfo_fwdcolor="#14c0bd"
                     /ApEinfo_revcolor="#4ec02b"
                     /ApEinfo_graphicformat="arrow_data {{0 0.5 0 1 2 0 0 -1 0
                     -0.5} {0 .5 .1 .5 .1 -.5 0 -.5} 0} width 5 offset 0"
     primer_bind     2473..2492
                     /PCR_conditions="primer
                     sequence:AAATACATTCTGGCAacacaacatacgagccggaa"
                     /locus_tag="16914"
                     /label="16914"
                     /ApEinfo_label="16914"
                     /ApEinfo_fwdcolor="#14c0bd"
                     /ApEinfo_revcolor="#4ec02b"
                     /ApEinfo_graphicformat="arrow_data {{0 0.5 0 1 2 0 0 -1 0
                     -0.5} {0 .5 .1 .5 .1 -.5 0 -.5} 0} width 5 offset 0"
     primer_bind     2472..2492
                     /PCR_conditions="primer
                     sequence:AAAGTGGTGATTGTCacacaacatacgagccggaa"
                     /locus_tag="16916"
                     /label="16916"
                     /ApEinfo_label="16916"
                     /ApEinfo_fwdcolor="#14c0bd"
                     /ApEinfo_revcolor="#4ec02b"
                     /ApEinfo_graphicformat="arrow_data {{0 0.5 0 1 2 0 0 -1 0
                     -0.5} {0 .5 .1 .5 .1 -.5 0 -.5} 0} width 5 offset 0"
     primer_bind     185..203
                     /PCR_conditions="primer
                     sequence:TAATACGACTCACTATAGGcgcggaacccctatttg"
                     /locus_tag="20278"
                     /label="20278"
                     /ApEinfo_label="20278"
                     /ApEinfo_fwdcolor="#14c0bd"
                     /ApEinfo_revcolor="#4ec02b"
                     /ApEinfo_graphicformat="arrow_data {{0 0.5 0 1 2 0 0 -1 0
                     -0.5} {0 .5 .1 .5 .1 -.5 0 -.5} 0} width 5 offset 0"
     primer_bind     complement(4538..4555)
                     /PCR_conditions="primer
                     sequence:TAATACGACTCACTATAGGcgcggaacccctatttg"
                     /locus_tag="20278(1)"
                     /label="20278(1)"
                     /ApEinfo_label="20278"
                     /ApEinfo_fwdcolor="#14c0bd"
                     /ApEinfo_revcolor="#4ec02b"
                     /ApEinfo_graphicformat="arrow_data {{0 0.5 0 1 2 0 0 -1 0
                     -0.5} {0 .5 .1 .5 .1 -.5 0 -.5} 0} width 5 offset 0"
     primer_bind     complement(68..84)
                     /PCR_conditions="primer
                     sequence:TCAAGGTCCCCTCGAGCGTCGTAATAGCGAAGAGGC"
                     /locus_tag="18301"
                     /label="18301"
                     /ApEinfo_label="18301"
                     /ApEinfo_fwdcolor="#14c0bd"
                     /ApEinfo_revcolor="#4ec02b"
                     /ApEinfo_graphicformat="arrow_data {{0 0.5 0 1 2 0 0 -1 0
                     -0.5} {0 .5 .1 .5 .1 -.5 0 -.5} 0} width 5 offset 0"
     primer_bind     complement(4532..4557)
                     /PCR_conditions="primer
                     sequence:caagatgtgagtgctgcggaacccctatttgtttatt"
                     /locus_tag="16422"
                     /label="16422"
                     /ApEinfo_label="16422"
                     /ApEinfo_fwdcolor="#14c0bd"
                     /ApEinfo_revcolor="#4ec02b"
                     /ApEinfo_graphicformat="arrow_data {{0 0.5 0 1 2 0 0 -1 0
                     -0.5} {0 .5 .1 .5 .1 -.5 0 -.5} 0} width 5 offset 0"
     primer_bind     2588..2613
                     /PCR_conditions="primer
                     sequence:CAAAGAATGCCAAAAagctgcattaatgaatcggcca"
                     /locus_tag="16910"
                     /label="16910"
                     /ApEinfo_label="16910"
                     /ApEinfo_fwdcolor="#14c0bd"
                     /ApEinfo_revcolor="#4ec02b"
                     /ApEinfo_graphicformat="arrow_data {{0 0.5 0 1 2 0 0 -1 0
                     -0.5} {0 .5 .1 .5 .1 -.5 0 -.5} 0} width 5 offset 0"
     primer_bind     complement(2538..2562)
                     /PCR_conditions="primer
                     sequence:GCATCTATCAAGGCAagtgagcgcaacgcaattaatg"
                     /locus_tag="16907"
                     /label="16907"
                     /ApEinfo_label="16907"
                     /ApEinfo_fwdcolor="#14c0bd"
                     /ApEinfo_revcolor="#4ec02b"
                     /ApEinfo_graphicformat="arrow_data {{0 0.5 0 1 2 0 0 -1 0
                     -0.5} {0 .5 .1 .5 .1 -.5 0 -.5} 0} width 5 offset 0"
     primer_bind     complement(2538..2559)
                     /PCR_conditions="primer
                     sequence:TCTAATATTCCCCTGagtgagcgcaacgcaattaatg"
                     /locus_tag="16904"
                     /label="16904"
                     /ApEinfo_label="16904"
                     /ApEinfo_fwdcolor="#14c0bd"
                     /ApEinfo_revcolor="#4ec02b"
                     /ApEinfo_graphicformat="arrow_data {{0 0.5 0 1 2 0 0 -1 0
                     -0.5} {0 .5 .1 .5 .1 -.5 0 -.5} 0} width 5 offset 0"
     primer_bind     complement(2538..2559)
                     /PCR_conditions="primer
                     sequence:CACCAAGGTCCAAAGagtgagcgcaacgcaattaatg"
                     /locus_tag="16902"
                     /label="16902"
                     /ApEinfo_label="16902"
                     /ApEinfo_fwdcolor="#14c0bd"
                     /ApEinfo_revcolor="#4ec02b"
                     /ApEinfo_graphicformat="arrow_data {{0 0.5 0 1 2 0 0 -1 0
                     -0.5} {0 .5 .1 .5 .1 -.5 0 -.5} 0} width 5 offset 0"
     primer_bind     complement(2538..2562)
                     /PCR_conditions="primer
                     sequence:AAATACATTCTGGCAagtgagcgcaacgcaattaatg"
                     /locus_tag="16866"
                     /label="16866"
                     /ApEinfo_label="16866"
                     /ApEinfo_fwdcolor="#14c0bd"
                     /ApEinfo_revcolor="#4ec02b"
                     /ApEinfo_graphicformat="arrow_data {{0 0.5 0 1 2 0 0 -1 0
                     -0.5} {0 .5 .1 .5 .1 -.5 0 -.5} 0} width 5 offset 0"
     primer_bind     complement(2538..2559)
                     /PCR_conditions="primer
                     sequence:GTTGTTCCTCAAGCTagtgagcgcaacgcaattaatg"
                     /locus_tag="16844"
                     /label="16844"
                     /ApEinfo_label="16844"
                     /ApEinfo_fwdcolor="#14c0bd"
                     /ApEinfo_revcolor="#4ec02b"
                     /ApEinfo_graphicformat="arrow_data {{0 0.5 0 1 2 0 0 -1 0
                     -0.5} {0 .5 .1 .5 .1 -.5 0 -.5} 0} width 5 offset 0"
     primer_bind     complement(2538..2559)
                     /PCR_conditions="primer
                     sequence:CTATAAACCAAAGCTagtgagcgcaacgcaattaatg"
                     /locus_tag="16842"
                     /label="16842"
                     /ApEinfo_label="16842"
                     /ApEinfo_fwdcolor="#14c0bd"
                     /ApEinfo_revcolor="#4ec02b"
                     /ApEinfo_graphicformat="arrow_data {{0 0.5 0 1 2 0 0 -1 0
                     -0.5} {0 .5 .1 .5 .1 -.5 0 -.5} 0} width 5 offset 0"
     primer_bind     complement(2538..2560)
                     /PCR_conditions="primer
                     sequence:TCTTCCTTTCCTTTCagtgagcgcaacgcaattaatg"
                     /locus_tag="17777"
                     /label="17777"
                     /ApEinfo_label="17777"
                     /ApEinfo_fwdcolor="#14c0bd"
                     /ApEinfo_revcolor="#4ec02b"
                     /ApEinfo_graphicformat="arrow_data {{0 0.5 0 1 2 0 0 -1 0
                     -0.5} {0 .5 .1 .5 .1 -.5 0 -.5} 0} width 5 offset 0"
     primer_bind     complement(2538..2560)
                     /PCR_conditions="primer
                     sequence:AAAGTGGTGATTGTCagtgagcgcaacgcaattaatg"
                     /locus_tag="16868"
                     /label="16868"
                     /ApEinfo_label="16868"
                     /ApEinfo_fwdcolor="#14c0bd"
                     /ApEinfo_revcolor="#4ec02b"
                     /ApEinfo_graphicformat="arrow_data {{0 0.5 0 1 2 0 0 -1 0
                     -0.5} {0 .5 .1 .5 .1 -.5 0 -.5} 0} width 5 offset 0"
     primer_bind     complement(68..94)
                     /PCR_conditions="primer
                     sequence:TGACCTTTTGCGGCCGCCGTCGTAATAGCGAAGAGGC"
                     /locus_tag="18302"
                     /label="18302"
                     /ApEinfo_label="18302"
                     /ApEinfo_fwdcolor="#14c0bd"
                     /ApEinfo_revcolor="#4ec02b"
                     /ApEinfo_graphicformat="arrow_data {{0 0.5 0 1 2 0 0 -1 0
                     -0.5} {0 .5 .1 .5 .1 -.5 0 -.5} 0} width 5 offset 0"
     primer_bind     2592..2614
                     /PCR_conditions="primer
                     sequence:TGCTTCCTTCCATCAagctgcattaatgaatcggccaa"
                     /locus_tag="16903"
                     /label="16903"
                     /ApEinfo_label="16903"
                     /ApEinfo_fwdcolor="#14c0bd"
                     /ApEinfo_revcolor="#4ec02b"
                     /ApEinfo_graphicformat="arrow_data {{0 0.5 0 1 2 0 0 -1 0
                     -0.5} {0 .5 .1 .5 .1 -.5 0 -.5} 0} width 5 offset 0"
     primer_bind     2584..2614
                     /PCR_conditions="primer
                     sequence:AGGAAAGTGGTGCATagctgcattaatgaatcggccaa"
                     /locus_tag="16901"
                     /label="16901"
                     /ApEinfo_label="16901"
                     /ApEinfo_fwdcolor="#14c0bd"
                     /ApEinfo_revcolor="#4ec02b"
                     /ApEinfo_graphicformat="arrow_data {{0 0.5 0 1 2 0 0 -1 0
                     -0.5} {0 .5 .1 .5 .1 -.5 0 -.5} 0} width 5 offset 0"
     primer_bind     2592..2614
                     /PCR_conditions="primer
                     sequence:GTGTTTATTCCTGAAagctgcattaatgaatcggccaa"
                     /locus_tag="16867"
                     /label="16867"
                     /ApEinfo_label="16867"
                     /ApEinfo_fwdcolor="#14c0bd"
                     /ApEinfo_revcolor="#4ec02b"
                     /ApEinfo_graphicformat="arrow_data {{0 0.5 0 1 2 0 0 -1 0
                     -0.5} {0 .5 .1 .5 .1 -.5 0 -.5} 0} width 5 offset 0"
     primer_bind     2589..2614
                     /PCR_conditions="primer
                     sequence:GTCTGTTGGCCAGTGagctgcattaatgaatcggccaa"
                     /locus_tag="16865"
                     /label="16865"
                     /ApEinfo_label="16865"
                     /ApEinfo_fwdcolor="#14c0bd"
                     /ApEinfo_revcolor="#4ec02b"
                     /ApEinfo_graphicformat="arrow_data {{0 0.5 0 1 2 0 0 -1 0
                     -0.5} {0 .5 .1 .5 .1 -.5 0 -.5} 0} width 5 offset 0"
     primer_bind     2589..2614
                     /PCR_conditions="primer
                     sequence:TAAAATGTAGAAGCTagctgcattaatgaatcggccaa"
                     /locus_tag="16843"
                     /label="16843"
                     /ApEinfo_label="16843"
                     /ApEinfo_fwdcolor="#14c0bd"
                     /ApEinfo_revcolor="#4ec02b"
                     /ApEinfo_graphicformat="arrow_data {{0 0.5 0 1 2 0 0 -1 0
                     -0.5} {0 .5 .1 .5 .1 -.5 0 -.5} 0} width 5 offset 0"
     primer_bind     2589..2614
                     /PCR_conditions="primer
                     sequence:CACCTCCTGGAAGCTagctgcattaatgaatcggccaa"
                     /locus_tag="16841"
                     /label="16841"
                     /ApEinfo_label="16841"
                     /ApEinfo_fwdcolor="#14c0bd"
                     /ApEinfo_revcolor="#4ec02b"
                     /ApEinfo_graphicformat="arrow_data {{0 0.5 0 1 2 0 0 -1 0
                     -0.5} {0 .5 .1 .5 .1 -.5 0 -.5} 0} width 5 offset 0"
     primer_bind     complement(2537..2559)
                     /PCR_conditions="primer
                     sequence:TGATTTGCTGGCATTagtgagcgcaacgcaattaatgt"
                     /locus_tag="16909"
                     /label="16909"
                     /ApEinfo_label="16909"
                     /ApEinfo_fwdcolor="#14c0bd"
                     /ApEinfo_revcolor="#4ec02b"
                     /ApEinfo_graphicformat="arrow_data {{0 0.5 0 1 2 0 0 -1 0
                     -0.5} {0 .5 .1 .5 .1 -.5 0 -.5} 0} width 5 offset 0"
     primer_bind     complement(2387..2406)
                     /PCR_conditions="primer
                     sequence:CACCCAGCTACTGACCTGATTAACCCTCACTAAAGGGA"
                     /locus_tag="16626"
                     /label="16626"
                     /ApEinfo_label="16626"
                     /ApEinfo_fwdcolor="#14c0bd"
                     /ApEinfo_revcolor="#4ec02b"
                     /ApEinfo_graphicformat="arrow_data {{0 0.5 0 1 2 0 0 -1 0
                     -0.5} {0 .5 .1 .5 .1 -.5 0 -.5} 0} width 5 offset 0"
     primer_bind     2594..2614
                     /PCR_conditions="primer
                     sequence:AAGCTGGGTCTAGATATCcctgcattaatgaatcggccaa"
                     /locus_tag="13945"
                     /label="13945"
                     /ApEinfo_label="13945"
                     /ApEinfo_fwdcolor="#14c0bd"
                     /ApEinfo_revcolor="#4ec02b"
                     /ApEinfo_graphicformat="arrow_data {{0 0.5 0 1 2 0 0 -1 0
                     -0.5} {0 .5 .1 .5 .1 -.5 0 -.5} 0} width 5 offset 0"
     primer_bind     complement(2387..2406)
                     /PCR_conditions="primer
                     sequence:AATACACGGCGTTACTCACTATTAACCCTCACTAAAGGGA"
                     /locus_tag="16638"
                     /label="16638"
                     /ApEinfo_label="16638"
                     /ApEinfo_fwdcolor="#14c0bd"
                     /ApEinfo_revcolor="#4ec02b"
                     /ApEinfo_graphicformat="arrow_data {{0 0.5 0 1 2 0 0 -1 0
                     -0.5} {0 .5 .1 .5 .1 -.5 0 -.5} 0} width 5 offset 0"
     primer_bind     complement(2387..2406)
                     /PCR_conditions="primer
                     sequence:CAAGCTCCATCACTTGAAATATTAACCCTCACTAAAGGGA"
                     /locus_tag="16630"
                     /label="16630"
                     /ApEinfo_label="16630"
                     /ApEinfo_fwdcolor="#14c0bd"
                     /ApEinfo_revcolor="#4ec02b"
                     /ApEinfo_graphicformat="arrow_data {{0 0.5 0 1 2 0 0 -1 0
                     -0.5} {0 .5 .1 .5 .1 -.5 0 -.5} 0} width 5 offset 0"
     primer_bind     complement(2387..2406)
                     /PCR_conditions="primer
                     sequence:AGTTCCCACCTTGAAGAATCATTAACCCTCACTAAAGGGA"
                     /locus_tag="16628"
                     /label="16628"
                     /ApEinfo_label="16628"
                     /ApEinfo_fwdcolor="#14c0bd"
                     /ApEinfo_revcolor="#4ec02b"
                     /ApEinfo_graphicformat="arrow_data {{0 0.5 0 1 2 0 0 -1 0
                     -0.5} {0 .5 .1 .5 .1 -.5 0 -.5} 0} width 5 offset 0"
     primer_bind     185..204
                     /PCR_conditions="primer
                     sequence:TTCATTGTAAGGTGGTGGTCTAATACGACTCACTATAGGG"
                     /locus_tag="16637"
                     /label="16637"
                     /ApEinfo_label="16637"
                     /ApEinfo_fwdcolor="#14c0bd"
                     /ApEinfo_revcolor="#4ec02b"
                     /ApEinfo_graphicformat="arrow_data {{0 0.5 0 1 2 0 0 -1 0
                     -0.5} {0 .5 .1 .5 .1 -.5 0 -.5} 0} width 5 offset 0"
     primer_bind     complement(2388..2399)
                     /PCR_conditions="primer
                     sequence:TTCATTGTAAGGTGGTGGTCTAATACGACTCACTATAGGG"
                     /locus_tag="16637(1)"
                     /label="16637(1)"
                     /ApEinfo_label="16637"
                     /ApEinfo_fwdcolor="#14c0bd"
                     /ApEinfo_revcolor="#4ec02b"
                     /ApEinfo_graphicformat="arrow_data {{0 0.5 0 1 2 0 0 -1 0
                     -0.5} {0 .5 .1 .5 .1 -.5 0 -.5} 0} width 5 offset 0"
     primer_bind     185..204
                     /PCR_conditions="primer
                     sequence:CTTGTGGTTCTGCATTTGTATAATACGACTCACTATAGGG"
                     /locus_tag="16635"
                     /label="16635"
                     /ApEinfo_label="16635"
                     /ApEinfo_fwdcolor="#14c0bd"
                     /ApEinfo_revcolor="#4ec02b"
                     /ApEinfo_graphicformat="arrow_data {{0 0.5 0 1 2 0 0 -1 0
                     -0.5} {0 .5 .1 .5 .1 -.5 0 -.5} 0} width 5 offset 0"
     primer_bind     complement(2388..2399)
                     /PCR_conditions="primer
                     sequence:CTTGTGGTTCTGCATTTGTATAATACGACTCACTATAGGG"
                     /locus_tag="16635(1)"
                     /label="16635(1)"
                     /ApEinfo_label="16635"
                     /ApEinfo_fwdcolor="#14c0bd"
                     /ApEinfo_revcolor="#4ec02b"
                     /ApEinfo_graphicformat="arrow_data {{0 0.5 0 1 2 0 0 -1 0
                     -0.5} {0 .5 .1 .5 .1 -.5 0 -.5} 0} width 5 offset 0"
     primer_bind     185..204
                     /PCR_conditions="primer
                     sequence:TCTCGTAAGCACGTCTTGTATAATACGACTCACTATAGGG"
                     /locus_tag="16631"
                     /label="16631"
                     /ApEinfo_label="16631"
                     /ApEinfo_fwdcolor="#14c0bd"
                     /ApEinfo_revcolor="#4ec02b"
                     /ApEinfo_graphicformat="arrow_data {{0 0.5 0 1 2 0 0 -1 0
                     -0.5} {0 .5 .1 .5 .1 -.5 0 -.5} 0} width 5 offset 0"
     primer_bind     complement(2388..2399)
                     /PCR_conditions="primer
                     sequence:TCTCGTAAGCACGTCTTGTATAATACGACTCACTATAGGG"
                     /locus_tag="16631(1)"
                     /label="16631(1)"
                     /ApEinfo_label="16631"
                     /ApEinfo_fwdcolor="#14c0bd"
                     /ApEinfo_revcolor="#4ec02b"
                     /ApEinfo_graphicformat="arrow_data {{0 0.5 0 1 2 0 0 -1 0
                     -0.5} {0 .5 .1 .5 .1 -.5 0 -.5} 0} width 5 offset 0"
     primer_bind     184..204
                     /PCR_conditions="primer
                     sequence:TCCTCCTGAAGAGAAACTTGTAATACGACTCACTATAGGG"
                     /locus_tag="16627"
                     /label="16627"
                     /ApEinfo_label="16627"
                     /ApEinfo_fwdcolor="#14c0bd"
                     /ApEinfo_revcolor="#4ec02b"
                     /ApEinfo_graphicformat="arrow_data {{0 0.5 0 1 2 0 0 -1 0
                     -0.5} {0 .5 .1 .5 .1 -.5 0 -.5} 0} width 5 offset 0"
     primer_bind     complement(2388..2399)
                     /PCR_conditions="primer
                     sequence:TCCTCCTGAAGAGAAACTTGTAATACGACTCACTATAGGG"
                     /locus_tag="16627(1)"
                     /label="16627(1)"
                     /ApEinfo_label="16627"
                     /ApEinfo_fwdcolor="#14c0bd"
                     /ApEinfo_revcolor="#4ec02b"
                     /ApEinfo_graphicformat="arrow_data {{0 0.5 0 1 2 0 0 -1 0
                     -0.5} {0 .5 .1 .5 .1 -.5 0 -.5} 0} width 5 offset 0"
     primer_bind     complement(2849..2871)
                     /PCR_conditions="primer
                     sequence:CAAGCAGAAGACGGCATACGATTTTTGTGATGCTCGTCAGG"
                     /locus_tag="6468"
                     /label="6468"
                     /ApEinfo_label="6468"
                     /ApEinfo_fwdcolor="#14c0bd"
                     /ApEinfo_revcolor="#4ec02b"
                     /ApEinfo_graphicformat="arrow_data {{0 0.5 0 1 2 0 0 -1 0
                     -0.5} {0 .5 .1 .5 .1 -.5 0 -.5} 0} width 5 offset 0"
     primer_bind     complement(2429..2464)
                     /PCR_conditions="primer
                     sequence:CAGGTTTCACCGAGCcaatttcacacaggaaacagctatga"
                     /locus_tag="16996"
                     /label="16996"
                     /ApEinfo_label="16996"
                     /ApEinfo_fwdcolor="#14c0bd"
                     /ApEinfo_revcolor="#4ec02b"
                     /ApEinfo_graphicformat="arrow_data {{0 0.5 0 1 2 0 0 -1 0
                     -0.5} {0 .5 .1 .5 .1 -.5 0 -.5} 0} width 5 offset 0"
     primer_bind     complement(2429..2454)
                     /PCR_conditions="primer
                     sequence:GTCTGTTGGCCAGTGcaatttcacacaggaaacagctatga"
                     /locus_tag="16913"
                     /label="16913"
                     /ApEinfo_label="16913"
                     /ApEinfo_fwdcolor="#14c0bd"
                     /ApEinfo_revcolor="#4ec02b"
                     /ApEinfo_graphicformat="arrow_data {{0 0.5 0 1 2 0 0 -1 0
                     -0.5} {0 .5 .1 .5 .1 -.5 0 -.5} 0} width 5 offset 0"
     primer_bind     complement(2429..2455)
                     /PCR_conditions="primer
                     sequence:TACTCACGAGTACCAcaatttcacacaggaaacagctatga"
                     /locus_tag="16994"
                     /label="16994"
                     /ApEinfo_label="16994"
                     /ApEinfo_fwdcolor="#14c0bd"
                     /ApEinfo_revcolor="#4ec02b"
                     /ApEinfo_graphicformat="arrow_data {{0 0.5 0 1 2 0 0 -1 0
                     -0.5} {0 .5 .1 .5 .1 -.5 0 -.5} 0} width 5 offset 0"
     primer_bind     complement(2429..2456)
                     /PCR_conditions="primer
                     sequence:GTGTTTATTCCTGAAcaatttcacacaggaaacagctatga"
                     /locus_tag="16915"
                     /label="16915"
                     /ApEinfo_label="16915"
                     /ApEinfo_fwdcolor="#14c0bd"
                     /ApEinfo_revcolor="#4ec02b"
                     /ApEinfo_graphicformat="arrow_data {{0 0.5 0 1 2 0 0 -1 0
                     -0.5} {0 .5 .1 .5 .1 -.5 0 -.5} 0} width 5 offset 0"
     primer_bind     complement(2387..2406)
                     /PCR_conditions="primer
                     sequence:ATAGGGATCATTCAGGTAGTTATTAACCCTCACTAAAGGGA"
                     /locus_tag="16632"
                     /label="16632"
                     /ApEinfo_label="16632"
                     /ApEinfo_fwdcolor="#14c0bd"
                     /ApEinfo_revcolor="#4ec02b"
                     /ApEinfo_graphicformat="arrow_data {{0 0.5 0 1 2 0 0 -1 0
                     -0.5} {0 .5 .1 .5 .1 -.5 0 -.5} 0} width 5 offset 0"
     primer_bind     185..204
                     /PCR_conditions="primer
                     sequence:CAGCCCTGTGTTAATAGTGGTTAATACGACTCACTATAGGG"
                     /locus_tag="16625"
                     /label="16625"
                     /ApEinfo_label="16625"
                     /ApEinfo_fwdcolor="#14c0bd"
                     /ApEinfo_revcolor="#4ec02b"
                     /ApEinfo_graphicformat="arrow_data {{0 0.5 0 1 2 0 0 -1 0
                     -0.5} {0 .5 .1 .5 .1 -.5 0 -.5} 0} width 5 offset 0"
     primer_bind     complement(2388..2399)
                     /PCR_conditions="primer
                     sequence:CAGCCCTGTGTTAATAGTGGTTAATACGACTCACTATAGGG"
                     /locus_tag="16625(1)"
                     /label="16625(1)"
                     /ApEinfo_label="16625"
                     /ApEinfo_fwdcolor="#14c0bd"
                     /ApEinfo_revcolor="#4ec02b"
                     /ApEinfo_graphicformat="arrow_data {{0 0.5 0 1 2 0 0 -1 0
                     -0.5} {0 .5 .1 .5 .1 -.5 0 -.5} 0} width 5 offset 0"
     primer_bind     184..204
                     /PCR_conditions="primer
                     sequence:GTATAATTCCCAAGGACAATGTAATACGACTCACTATAGGG"
                     /locus_tag="16633"
                     /label="16633"
                     /ApEinfo_label="16633"
                     /ApEinfo_fwdcolor="#14c0bd"
                     /ApEinfo_revcolor="#4ec02b"
                     /ApEinfo_graphicformat="arrow_data {{0 0.5 0 1 2 0 0 -1 0
                     -0.5} {0 .5 .1 .5 .1 -.5 0 -.5} 0} width 5 offset 0"
     primer_bind     complement(2388..2399)
                     /PCR_conditions="primer
                     sequence:GTATAATTCCCAAGGACAATGTAATACGACTCACTATAGGG"
                     /locus_tag="16633(1)"
                     /label="16633(1)"
                     /ApEinfo_label="16633"
                     /ApEinfo_fwdcolor="#14c0bd"
                     /ApEinfo_revcolor="#4ec02b"
                     /ApEinfo_graphicformat="arrow_data {{0 0.5 0 1 2 0 0 -1 0
                     -0.5} {0 .5 .1 .5 .1 -.5 0 -.5} 0} width 5 offset 0"
     primer_bind     2472..2489
                     /PCR_conditions="primer
                     sequence:GGATTCCAGGCATGAGCTACCACACacacaacatacgagccg"
                     /locus_tag="17076"
                     /label="17076"
                     /ApEinfo_label="17076"
                     /ApEinfo_fwdcolor="#14c0bd"
                     /ApEinfo_revcolor="#4ec02b"
                     /ApEinfo_graphicformat="arrow_data {{0 0.5 0 1 2 0 0 -1 0
                     -0.5} {0 .5 .1 .5 .1 -.5 0 -.5} 0} width 5 offset 0"
     primer_bind     complement(2387..2406)
                     /PCR_conditions="primer
                     sequence:CACACTTAAGTTCTTTGCTTTCATTAACCCTCACTAAAGGGA"
                     /locus_tag="16636"
                     /label="16636"
                     /ApEinfo_label="16636"
                     /ApEinfo_fwdcolor="#14c0bd"
                     /ApEinfo_revcolor="#4ec02b"
                     /ApEinfo_graphicformat="arrow_data {{0 0.5 0 1 2 0 0 -1 0
                     -0.5} {0 .5 .1 .5 .1 -.5 0 -.5} 0} width 5 offset 0"
     primer_bind     167..204
                     /PCR_conditions="primer
                     sequence:ACTGATAATCACGGCCACTGAATAATACGACTCACTATAGGG"
                     /locus_tag="16623"
                     /label="16623"
                     /ApEinfo_label="16623"
                     /ApEinfo_fwdcolor="#14c0bd"
                     /ApEinfo_revcolor="#4ec02b"
                     /ApEinfo_graphicformat="arrow_data {{0 0.5 0 1 2 0 0 -1 0
                     -0.5} {0 .5 .1 .5 .1 -.5 0 -.5} 0} width 5 offset 0"
     primer_bind     complement(2388..2399)
                     /PCR_conditions="primer
                     sequence:ACTGATAATCACGGCCACTGAATAATACGACTCACTATAGGG"
                     /locus_tag="16623(1)"
                     /label="16623(1)"
                     /ApEinfo_label="16623"
                     /ApEinfo_fwdcolor="#14c0bd"
                     /ApEinfo_revcolor="#4ec02b"
                     /ApEinfo_graphicformat="arrow_data {{0 0.5 0 1 2 0 0 -1 0
                     -0.5} {0 .5 .1 .5 .1 -.5 0 -.5} 0} width 5 offset 0"
     primer_bind     2473..2490
                     /PCR_conditions="primer
                     sequence:CAGGAGGATGGGGTAATCCGACATTacacaacatacgagccgg"
                     /locus_tag="17074"
                     /label="17074"
                     /ApEinfo_label="17074"
                     /ApEinfo_fwdcolor="#14c0bd"
                     /ApEinfo_revcolor="#4ec02b"
                     /ApEinfo_graphicformat="arrow_data {{0 0.5 0 1 2 0 0 -1 0
                     -0.5} {0 .5 .1 .5 .1 -.5 0 -.5} 0} width 5 offset 0"
     primer_bind     185..204
                     /PCR_conditions="primer
                     sequence:GCAATTACAATAGCCTAATCTTACTAATACGACTCACTATAGGG"
                     /locus_tag="16629"
                     /label="16629"
                     /ApEinfo_label="16629"
                     /ApEinfo_fwdcolor="#14c0bd"
                     /ApEinfo_revcolor="#4ec02b"
                     /ApEinfo_graphicformat="arrow_data {{0 0.5 0 1 2 0 0 -1 0
                     -0.5} {0 .5 .1 .5 .1 -.5 0 -.5} 0} width 5 offset 0"
     primer_bind     complement(2388..2399)
                     /PCR_conditions="primer
                     sequence:GCAATTACAATAGCCTAATCTTACTAATACGACTCACTATAGGG"
                     /locus_tag="16629(1)"
                     /label="16629(1)"
                     /ApEinfo_label="16629"
                     /ApEinfo_fwdcolor="#14c0bd"
                     /ApEinfo_revcolor="#4ec02b"
                     /ApEinfo_graphicformat="arrow_data {{0 0.5 0 1 2 0 0 -1 0
                     -0.5} {0 .5 .1 .5 .1 -.5 0 -.5} 0} width 5 offset 0"
     primer_bind     complement(3410..3435)
                     /PCR_conditions="primer
                     sequence:ACTTTAGTGAGGGTTAATTaagatcaaaggatcttcttgagatcc"
                     /locus_tag="20277"
                     /label="20277"
                     /ApEinfo_label="20277"
                     /ApEinfo_fwdcolor="#14c0bd"
                     /ApEinfo_revcolor="#4ec02b"
                     /ApEinfo_graphicformat="arrow_data {{0 0.5 0 1 2 0 0 -1 0
                     -0.5} {0 .5 .1 .5 .1 -.5 0 -.5} 0} width 5 offset 0"
     primer_bind     2591..2611
                     /PCR_conditions="primer
                     sequence:TTTCCTTTCCTTCTTCTTTCTCTTCagctgcattaatgaatcggc"
                     /locus_tag="17776"
                     /label="17776"
                     /ApEinfo_label="17776"
                     /ApEinfo_fwdcolor="#14c0bd"
                     /ApEinfo_revcolor="#4ec02b"
                     /ApEinfo_graphicformat="arrow_data {{0 0.5 0 1 2 0 0 -1 0
                     -0.5} {0 .5 .1 .5 .1 -.5 0 -.5} 0} width 5 offset 0"
     primer_bind     complement(2387..2406)
                     /PCR_conditions="primer
                     sequence:GTGTTAACTTCTTAACGTTAGTGTCATTAACCCTCACTAAAGGGA"
                     /locus_tag="16634"
                     /label="16634"
                     /ApEinfo_label="16634"
                     /ApEinfo_fwdcolor="#14c0bd"
                     /ApEinfo_revcolor="#4ec02b"
                     /ApEinfo_graphicformat="arrow_data {{0 0.5 0 1 2 0 0 -1 0
                     -0.5} {0 .5 .1 .5 .1 -.5 0 -.5} 0} width 5 offset 0"
     primer_bind     2751..2788
                     /PCR_conditions="primer
                     sequence:GATACATAGGGATAACAGGGTAATGaacatgtgagcaaaaggccag"
                     /locus_tag="15823"
                     /label="15823"
                     /ApEinfo_label="15823"
                     /ApEinfo_fwdcolor="#14c0bd"
                     /ApEinfo_revcolor="#4ec02b"
                     /ApEinfo_graphicformat="arrow_data {{0 0.5 0 1 2 0 0 -1 0
                     -0.5} {0 .5 .1 .5 .1 -.5 0 -.5} 0} width 5 offset 0"
     primer_bind     2751..2799
                     /PCR_conditions="primer
                     sequence:GATACATAGGGATAACAGGGTAATGaacatgtgagcaaaaggccag"
                     /locus_tag="15823(1)"
                     /label="15823(1)"
                     /ApEinfo_label="15823"
                     /ApEinfo_fwdcolor="#14c0bd"
                     /ApEinfo_revcolor="#4ec02b"
                     /ApEinfo_graphicformat="arrow_data {{0 0.5 0 1 2 0 0 -1 0
                     -0.5} {0 .5 .1 .5 .1 -.5 0 -.5} 0} width 5 offset 0"
     primer_bind     complement(2822..2831)
                     /PCR_conditions="primer
                     sequence:GATACATAGGGATAACAGGGTAATGaacatgtgagcaaaaggccag"
                     /locus_tag="15823(2)"
                     /label="15823(2)"
                     /ApEinfo_label="15823"
                     /ApEinfo_fwdcolor="#14c0bd"
                     /ApEinfo_revcolor="#4ec02b"
                     /ApEinfo_graphicformat="arrow_data {{0 0.5 0 1 2 0 0 -1 0
                     -0.5} {0 .5 .1 .5 .1 -.5 0 -.5} 0} width 5 offset 0"
     primer_bind     complement(2563..2578)
                     /PCR_conditions="primer
                     sequence:attacagggacagcagagatccagtttggatcccgactggaaagcg"
                     /locus_tag="20185"
                     /label="20185"
                     /ApEinfo_label="20185"
                     /ApEinfo_fwdcolor="#14c0bd"
                     /ApEinfo_revcolor="#4ec02b"
                     /ApEinfo_graphicformat="arrow_data {{0 0.5 0 1 2 0 0 -1 0
                     -0.5} {0 .5 .1 .5 .1 -.5 0 -.5} 0} width 5 offset 0"
     primer_bind     complement(2554..2569)
                     /PCR_conditions="primer
                     sequence:TCTTCGAGGCTAAGGTGGTGGACTTGGACAgaaagcgggcagtgag"
                     /locus_tag="20187"
                     /label="20187"
                     /ApEinfo_label="20187"
                     /ApEinfo_fwdcolor="#14c0bd"
                     /ApEinfo_revcolor="#4ec02b"
                     /ApEinfo_graphicformat="arrow_data {{0 0.5 0 1 2 0 0 -1 0
                     -0.5} {0 .5 .1 .5 .1 -.5 0 -.5} 0} width 5 offset 0"
     primer_bind     complement(4538..4554)
                     /PCR_conditions="primer
                     sequence:AATCAAAGCTAACTTCAAAATTCGCCACAAcgcggaacccctatttg"
                     /locus_tag="20710"
                     /label="20710"
                     /ApEinfo_label="20710"
                     /ApEinfo_fwdcolor="#14c0bd"
                     /ApEinfo_revcolor="#4ec02b"
                     /ApEinfo_graphicformat="arrow_data {{0 0.5 0 1 2 0 0 -1 0
                     -0.5} {0 .5 .1 .5 .1 -.5 0 -.5} 0} width 5 offset 0"
     primer_bind     complement(4538..4554)
                     /PCR_conditions="primer
                     sequence:GGTGTTCAATGCTTTTCCCGTTATCCGGATcgcggaacccctatttg"
                     /locus_tag="20708"
                     /label="20708"
                     /ApEinfo_label="20708"
                     /ApEinfo_fwdcolor="#14c0bd"
                     /ApEinfo_revcolor="#4ec02b"
                     /ApEinfo_graphicformat="arrow_data {{0 0.5 0 1 2 0 0 -1 0
                     -0.5} {0 .5 .1 .5 .1 -.5 0 -.5} 0} width 5 offset 0"
     primer_bind     complement(4538..4554)
                     /PCR_conditions="primer
                     sequence:CGCCCCGGCTCTGACTGACCGCGTTACTCCcgcggaacccctatttg"
                     /locus_tag="20706"
                     /label="20706"
                     /ApEinfo_label="20706"
                     /ApEinfo_fwdcolor="#14c0bd"
                     /ApEinfo_revcolor="#4ec02b"
                     /ApEinfo_graphicformat="arrow_data {{0 0.5 0 1 2 0 0 -1 0
                     -0.5} {0 .5 .1 .5 .1 -.5 0 -.5} 0} width 5 offset 0"
     primer_bind     complement(4538..4554)
                     /PCR_conditions="primer
                     sequence:TGTGGCTGCGTGAAAGCCTTAAAGGGCTCCcgcggaacccctatttg"
                     /locus_tag="20704"
                     /label="20704"
                     /ApEinfo_label="20704"
                     /ApEinfo_fwdcolor="#14c0bd"
                     /ApEinfo_revcolor="#4ec02b"
                     /ApEinfo_graphicformat="arrow_data {{0 0.5 0 1 2 0 0 -1 0
                     -0.5} {0 .5 .1 .5 .1 -.5 0 -.5} 0} width 5 offset 0"
     primer_bind     complement(4538..4612)
                     /PCR_conditions="primer
                     sequence:GCGCGGGGCTTTGTGCGCTCCGCAGTGTGCcgcggaacccctatttg"
                     /locus_tag="20702"
                     /label="20702"
                     /ApEinfo_label="20702"
                     /ApEinfo_fwdcolor="#14c0bd"
                     /ApEinfo_revcolor="#4ec02b"
                     /ApEinfo_graphicformat="arrow_data {{0 0.5 0 1 2 0 0 -1 0
                     -0.5} {0 .5 .1 .5 .1 -.5 0 -.5} 0} width 5 offset 0"
     primer_bind     complement(4538..4554)
                     /PCR_conditions="primer
                     sequence:CCAGTGCCTCCTTGAGTATCTGCTCCATCAcgcggaacccctatttg"
                     /locus_tag="20263"
                     /label="20263"
                     /ApEinfo_label="20263"
                     /ApEinfo_fwdcolor="#14c0bd"
                     /ApEinfo_revcolor="#4ec02b"
                     /ApEinfo_graphicformat="arrow_data {{0 0.5 0 1 2 0 0 -1 0
                     -0.5} {0 .5 .1 .5 .1 -.5 0 -.5} 0} width 5 offset 0"
     primer_bind     complement(4538..4554)
                     /PCR_conditions="primer
                     sequence:ACCCACCTCCCAACCCCGAGGGGACCCGACcgcggaacccctatttg"
                     /locus_tag="20247"
                     /label="20247"
                     /ApEinfo_label="20247"
                     /ApEinfo_fwdcolor="#14c0bd"
                     /ApEinfo_revcolor="#4ec02b"
                     /ApEinfo_graphicformat="arrow_data {{0 0.5 0 1 2 0 0 -1 0
                     -0.5} {0 .5 .1 .5 .1 -.5 0 -.5} 0} width 5 offset 0"
     primer_bind     complement(4538..4557)
                     /PCR_conditions="primer
                     sequence:tccctgactgacaggcagaaggtaccgtgccgcggaacccctatttg"
                     /locus_tag="20237"
                     /label="20237"
                     /ApEinfo_label="20237"
                     /ApEinfo_fwdcolor="#14c0bd"
                     /ApEinfo_revcolor="#4ec02b"
                     /ApEinfo_graphicformat="arrow_data {{0 0.5 0 1 2 0 0 -1 0
                     -0.5} {0 .5 .1 .5 .1 -.5 0 -.5} 0} width 5 offset 0"
     primer_bind     complement(4538..4554)
                     /PCR_conditions="primer
                     sequence:gtctcagctgaggtgggaggatcgcctgaacgcggaacccctatttg"
                     /locus_tag="20235"
                     /label="20235"
                     /ApEinfo_label="20235"
                     /ApEinfo_fwdcolor="#14c0bd"
                     /ApEinfo_revcolor="#4ec02b"
                     /ApEinfo_graphicformat="arrow_data {{0 0.5 0 1 2 0 0 -1 0
                     -0.5} {0 .5 .1 .5 .1 -.5 0 -.5} 0} width 5 offset 0"
     primer_bind     complement(4538..4554)
                     /PCR_conditions="primer
                     sequence:ctataggcactaggttactcctgcaagtaacgcggaacccctatttg"
                     /locus_tag="20233"
                     /label="20233"
                     /ApEinfo_label="20233"
                     /ApEinfo_fwdcolor="#14c0bd"
                     /ApEinfo_revcolor="#4ec02b"
                     /ApEinfo_graphicformat="arrow_data {{0 0.5 0 1 2 0 0 -1 0
                     -0.5} {0 .5 .1 .5 .1 -.5 0 -.5} 0} width 5 offset 0"
     primer_bind     complement(4538..4554)
                     /PCR_conditions="primer
                     sequence:CCAGTGCCTCCTTGAGTATCTGCTCCATCAcgcggaacccctatttg"
                     /locus_tag="20213"
                     /label="20213"
                     /ApEinfo_label="20213"
                     /ApEinfo_fwdcolor="#14c0bd"
                     /ApEinfo_revcolor="#4ec02b"
                     /ApEinfo_graphicformat="arrow_data {{0 0.5 0 1 2 0 0 -1 0
                     -0.5} {0 .5 .1 .5 .1 -.5 0 -.5} 0} width 5 offset 0"
     primer_bind     complement(4538..4554)
                     /PCR_conditions="primer
                     sequence:CCACAGGGAATAAGGGTATCAGTACCCAGCcgcggaacccctatttg"
                     /locus_tag="20207"
                     /label="20207"
                     /ApEinfo_label="20207"
                     /ApEinfo_fwdcolor="#14c0bd"
                     /ApEinfo_revcolor="#4ec02b"
                     /ApEinfo_graphicformat="arrow_data {{0 0.5 0 1 2 0 0 -1 0
                     -0.5} {0 .5 .1 .5 .1 -.5 0 -.5} 0} width 5 offset 0"
     primer_bind     complement(4538..4554)
                     /PCR_conditions="primer
                     sequence:ggacagcagagatccagtttggatcccgaccgcggaacccctatttg"
                     /locus_tag="20204"
                     /label="20204"
                     /ApEinfo_label="20204"
                     /ApEinfo_fwdcolor="#14c0bd"
                     /ApEinfo_revcolor="#4ec02b"
                     /ApEinfo_graphicformat="arrow_data {{0 0.5 0 1 2 0 0 -1 0
                     -0.5} {0 .5 .1 .5 .1 -.5 0 -.5} 0} width 5 offset 0"
     primer_bind     complement(4538..4554)
                     /PCR_conditions="primer
                     sequence:ggacagcagagatccagtttggatcccgaccgcggaacccctatttg"
                     /locus_tag="20200"
                     /label="20200"
                     /ApEinfo_label="20200"
                     /ApEinfo_fwdcolor="#14c0bd"
                     /ApEinfo_revcolor="#4ec02b"
                     /ApEinfo_graphicformat="arrow_data {{0 0.5 0 1 2 0 0 -1 0
                     -0.5} {0 .5 .1 .5 .1 -.5 0 -.5} 0} width 5 offset 0"
     primer_bind     complement(4538..4554)
                     /PCR_conditions="primer
                     sequence:GCACACCTACCTGGATGGGGCATCCCACCCcgcggaacccctatttg"
                     /locus_tag="20171"
                     /label="20171"
                     /ApEinfo_label="20171"
                     /ApEinfo_fwdcolor="#14c0bd"
                     /ApEinfo_revcolor="#4ec02b"
                     /ApEinfo_graphicformat="arrow_data {{0 0.5 0 1 2 0 0 -1 0
                     -0.5} {0 .5 .1 .5 .1 -.5 0 -.5} 0} width 5 offset 0"
     primer_bind     complement(4538..4554)
                     /PCR_conditions="primer
                     sequence:AGCGTTTTAGCAGAATGCTCCTTACCCAGAcgcggaacccctatttg"
                     /locus_tag="20164"
                     /label="20164"
                     /ApEinfo_label="20164"
                     /ApEinfo_fwdcolor="#14c0bd"
                     /ApEinfo_revcolor="#4ec02b"
                     /ApEinfo_graphicformat="arrow_data {{0 0.5 0 1 2 0 0 -1 0
                     -0.5} {0 .5 .1 .5 .1 -.5 0 -.5} 0} width 5 offset 0"
     primer_bind     complement(4538..4554)
                     /PCR_conditions="primer
                     sequence:TGCCTCCACTCCCACTGCATATTCGAATCCcgcggaacccctatttg"
                     /locus_tag="20157"
                     /label="20157"
                     /ApEinfo_label="20157"
                     /ApEinfo_fwdcolor="#14c0bd"
                     /ApEinfo_revcolor="#4ec02b"
                     /ApEinfo_graphicformat="arrow_data {{0 0.5 0 1 2 0 0 -1 0
                     -0.5} {0 .5 .1 .5 .1 -.5 0 -.5} 0} width 5 offset 0"
     primer_bind     complement(4538..4554)
                     /PCR_conditions="primer
                     sequence:GCTAGGCGGAGAGAGACGACAGACCCAATCcgcggaacccctatttg"
                     /locus_tag="20144"
                     /label="20144"
                     /ApEinfo_label="20144"
                     /ApEinfo_fwdcolor="#14c0bd"
                     /ApEinfo_revcolor="#4ec02b"
                     /ApEinfo_graphicformat="arrow_data {{0 0.5 0 1 2 0 0 -1 0
                     -0.5} {0 .5 .1 .5 .1 -.5 0 -.5} 0} width 5 offset 0"
     primer_bind     complement(4538..4555)
                     /PCR_conditions="primer
                     sequence:TGCACTACTGGAAAACTACCTGTTCCGTGGcgcggaacccctatttg"
                     /locus_tag="20712"
                     /label="20712"
                     /ApEinfo_label="20712"
                     /ApEinfo_fwdcolor="#14c0bd"
                     /ApEinfo_revcolor="#4ec02b"
                     /ApEinfo_graphicformat="arrow_data {{0 0.5 0 1 2 0 0 -1 0
                     -0.5} {0 .5 .1 .5 .1 -.5 0 -.5} 0} width 5 offset 0"
     primer_bind     complement(4538..4555)
                     /PCR_conditions="primer
                     sequence:caccgagctgcaagaactcttcctcacgcgcgcggaacccctatttg"
                     /locus_tag="20254"
                     /label="20254"
                     /ApEinfo_label="20254"
                     /ApEinfo_fwdcolor="#14c0bd"
                     /ApEinfo_revcolor="#4ec02b"
                     /ApEinfo_graphicformat="arrow_data {{0 0.5 0 1 2 0 0 -1 0
                     -0.5} {0 .5 .1 .5 .1 -.5 0 -.5} 0} width 5 offset 0"
     primer_bind     complement(4538..4555)
                     /PCR_conditions="primer
                     sequence:AAACAACCAGCGCCATTCTGATCACCCCCGcgcggaacccctatttg"
                     /locus_tag="20193"
                     /label="20193"
                     /ApEinfo_label="20193"
                     /ApEinfo_fwdcolor="#14c0bd"
                     /ApEinfo_revcolor="#4ec02b"
                     /ApEinfo_graphicformat="arrow_data {{0 0.5 0 1 2 0 0 -1 0
                     -0.5} {0 .5 .1 .5 .1 -.5 0 -.5} 0} width 5 offset 0"
     primer_bind     complement(4538..4555)
                     /PCR_conditions="primer
                     sequence:tcgtttcagacccacctcccaaccccgaggcgcggaacccctatttg"
                     /locus_tag="20190"
                     /label="20190"
                     /ApEinfo_label="20190"
                     /ApEinfo_fwdcolor="#14c0bd"
                     /ApEinfo_revcolor="#4ec02b"
                     /ApEinfo_graphicformat="arrow_data {{0 0.5 0 1 2 0 0 -1 0
                     -0.5} {0 .5 .1 .5 .1 -.5 0 -.5} 0} width 5 offset 0"
     primer_bind     complement(4538..4555)
                     /PCR_conditions="primer
                     sequence:GTGGGTGGCTGCCTGTGGTGCCCGTGTTGGcgcggaacccctatttg"
                     /locus_tag="20150"
                     /label="20150"
                     /ApEinfo_label="20150"
                     /ApEinfo_fwdcolor="#14c0bd"
                     /ApEinfo_revcolor="#4ec02b"
                     /ApEinfo_graphicformat="arrow_data {{0 0.5 0 1 2 0 0 -1 0
                     -0.5} {0 .5 .1 .5 .1 -.5 0 -.5} 0} width 5 offset 0"
     primer_bind     complement(2538..2560)
                     /PCR_conditions="primer
                     sequence:TTCTCTTTCTTCTTCCTTTCCTTTCagtgagcgcaacgcaattaatg"
                     /locus_tag="17775"
                     /label="17775"
                     /ApEinfo_label="17775"
                     /ApEinfo_fwdcolor="#14c0bd"
                     /ApEinfo_revcolor="#4ec02b"
                     /ApEinfo_graphicformat="arrow_data {{0 0.5 0 1 2 0 0 -1 0
                     -0.5} {0 .5 .1 .5 .1 -.5 0 -.5} 0} width 5 offset 0"
     primer_bind     complement(2387..2417)
                     /PCR_conditions="primer
                     sequence:TGAGAGACTATCAAACCTTATACCAAGATTAACCCTCACTAAAGGGA"
                     /locus_tag="16624"
                     /label="16624"
                     /ApEinfo_label="16624"
                     /ApEinfo_fwdcolor="#14c0bd"
                     /ApEinfo_revcolor="#4ec02b"
                     /ApEinfo_graphicformat="arrow_data {{0 0.5 0 1 2 0 0 -1 0
                     -0.5} {0 .5 .1 .5 .1 -.5 0 -.5} 0} width 5 offset 0"
     primer_bind     2473..2490
                     /PCR_conditions="primer
                     sequence:GGCTGAAGGCTCCGAAGACCGCGACCTGCGacacaacatacgagccgg"
                     /locus_tag="17884"
                     /label="17884"
                     /ApEinfo_label="17884"
                     /ApEinfo_fwdcolor="#14c0bd"
                     /ApEinfo_revcolor="#4ec02b"
                     /ApEinfo_graphicformat="arrow_data {{0 0.5 0 1 2 0 0 -1 0
                     -0.5} {0 .5 .1 .5 .1 -.5 0 -.5} 0} width 5 offset 0"
     primer_bind     2472..2490
                     /PCR_conditions="primer
                     sequence:CCCAGAGTGCCTTTCCTACCCCTTCCCTGCacacaacatacgagccgg"
                     /locus_tag="17878"
                     /label="17878"
                     /ApEinfo_label="17878"
                     /ApEinfo_fwdcolor="#14c0bd"
                     /ApEinfo_revcolor="#4ec02b"
                     /ApEinfo_graphicformat="arrow_data {{0 0.5 0 1 2 0 0 -1 0
                     -0.5} {0 .5 .1 .5 .1 -.5 0 -.5} 0} width 5 offset 0"
     primer_bind     2471..2490
                     /PCR_conditions="primer
                     sequence:TGATCAGTGATGTAACTACTCACGAGTACCacacaacatacgagccgg"
                     /locus_tag="17882"
                     /label="17882"
                     /ApEinfo_label="17882"
                     /ApEinfo_fwdcolor="#14c0bd"
                     /ApEinfo_revcolor="#4ec02b"
                     /ApEinfo_graphicformat="arrow_data {{0 0.5 0 1 2 0 0 -1 0
                     -0.5} {0 .5 .1 .5 .1 -.5 0 -.5} 0} width 5 offset 0"
     primer_bind     2471..2490
                     /PCR_conditions="primer
                     sequence:ACATAGAAGAAAGCACAGCAGCTGGCCCACCacacaacatacgagccgg
                     "
                     /locus_tag="17880"
                     /label="17880"
                     /ApEinfo_label="17880"
                     /ApEinfo_fwdcolor="#14c0bd"
                     /ApEinfo_revcolor="#4ec02b"
                     /ApEinfo_graphicformat="arrow_data {{0 0.5 0 1 2 0 0 -1 0
                     -0.5} {0 .5 .1 .5 .1 -.5 0 -.5} 0} width 5 offset 0"
     primer_bind     complement(2446..2469)
                     /PCR_conditions="primer
                     sequence:TCAGATTTGGGGGCATTTCAGATTTattgtgagcggataacaatttcac
                     "
                     /locus_tag="17075"
                     /label="17075"
                     /ApEinfo_label="17075"
                     /ApEinfo_fwdcolor="#14c0bd"
                     /ApEinfo_revcolor="#4ec02b"
                     /ApEinfo_graphicformat="arrow_data {{0 0.5 0 1 2 0 0 -1 0
                     -0.5} {0 .5 .1 .5 .1 -.5 0 -.5} 0} width 5 offset 0"
     primer_bind     2465..2474
                     /PCR_conditions="primer
                     sequence:TCAGATTTGGGGGCATTTCAGATTTattgtgagcggataacaatttcac
                     "
                     /locus_tag="17075(1)"
                     /label="17075(1)"
                     /ApEinfo_label="17075"
                     /ApEinfo_fwdcolor="#14c0bd"
                     /ApEinfo_revcolor="#4ec02b"
                     /ApEinfo_graphicformat="arrow_data {{0 0.5 0 1 2 0 0 -1 0
                     -0.5} {0 .5 .1 .5 .1 -.5 0 -.5} 0} width 5 offset 0"
     primer_bind     complement(2446..2469)
                     /PCR_conditions="primer
                     sequence:TCTACAGGAAGAATATACCCCTAGCattgtgagcggataacaatttcac
                     "
                     /locus_tag="17073"
                     /label="17073"
                     /ApEinfo_label="17073"
                     /ApEinfo_fwdcolor="#14c0bd"
                     /ApEinfo_revcolor="#4ec02b"
                     /ApEinfo_graphicformat="arrow_data {{0 0.5 0 1 2 0 0 -1 0
                     -0.5} {0 .5 .1 .5 .1 -.5 0 -.5} 0} width 5 offset 0"
     primer_bind     2465..2474
                     /PCR_conditions="primer
                     sequence:TCTACAGGAAGAATATACCCCTAGCattgtgagcggataacaatttcac
                     "
                     /locus_tag="17073(1)"
                     /label="17073(1)"
                     /ApEinfo_label="17073"
                     /ApEinfo_fwdcolor="#14c0bd"
                     /ApEinfo_revcolor="#4ec02b"
                     /ApEinfo_graphicformat="arrow_data {{0 0.5 0 1 2 0 0 -1 0
                     -0.5} {0 .5 .1 .5 .1 -.5 0 -.5} 0} width 5 offset 0"
     primer_bind     complement(4535..4558)
                     /PCR_conditions="primer
                     sequence:TAGTCCACAGCTCTTCCAGTAGTGGTTGTGcgcggaacccctatttgtt
                     t"
                     /locus_tag="20136"
                     /label="20136"
                     /ApEinfo_label="20136"
                     /ApEinfo_fwdcolor="#14c0bd"
                     /ApEinfo_revcolor="#4ec02b"
                     /ApEinfo_graphicformat="arrow_data {{0 0.5 0 1 2 0 0 -1 0
                     -0.5} {0 .5 .1 .5 .1 -.5 0 -.5} 0} width 5 offset 0"
     primer_bind     2698..2717
                     /PCR_conditions="primer
                     sequence:TGATCAGTGATGTAACTACTCACGAGTACCgcgagcggtatcagctcac
                     t"
                     /locus_tag="17904"
                     /label="17904"
                     /ApEinfo_label="17904"
                     /ApEinfo_fwdcolor="#14c0bd"
                     /ApEinfo_revcolor="#4ec02b"
                     /ApEinfo_graphicformat="arrow_data {{0 0.5 0 1 2 0 0 -1 0
                     -0.5} {0 .5 .1 .5 .1 -.5 0 -.5} 0} width 5 offset 0"
     primer_bind     complement(2538..2559)
                     /PCR_conditions="primer
                     sequence:TCAACTGGCCTTCTAGTTGTTCCTCAAGCTagtgagcgcaacgcaatta
                     atg"
                     /locus_tag="16564"
                     /label="16564"
                     /ApEinfo_label="16564"
                     /ApEinfo_fwdcolor="#14c0bd"
                     /ApEinfo_revcolor="#4ec02b"
                     /ApEinfo_graphicformat="arrow_data {{0 0.5 0 1 2 0 0 -1 0
                     -0.5} {0 .5 .1 .5 .1 -.5 0 -.5} 0} width 5 offset 0"
     primer_bind     complement(2538..2559)
                     /PCR_conditions="primer
                     sequence:TCTATGTGTTTCTTCCTATAAACCAAAGCTagtgagcgcaacgcaatta
                     atg"
                     /locus_tag="16562"
                     /label="16562"
                     /ApEinfo_label="16562"
                     /ApEinfo_fwdcolor="#14c0bd"
                     /ApEinfo_revcolor="#4ec02b"
                     /ApEinfo_graphicformat="arrow_data {{0 0.5 0 1 2 0 0 -1 0
                     -0.5} {0 .5 .1 .5 .1 -.5 0 -.5} 0} width 5 offset 0"
     primer_bind     2589..2614
                     /PCR_conditions="primer
                     sequence:CCAGTTGAATTCCATTAAAATGTAGAAGCTagctgcattaatgaatcgg
                     ccaa"
                     /locus_tag="16563"
                     /label="16563"
                     /ApEinfo_label="16563"
                     /ApEinfo_fwdcolor="#14c0bd"
                     /ApEinfo_revcolor="#4ec02b"
                     /ApEinfo_graphicformat="arrow_data {{0 0.5 0 1 2 0 0 -1 0
                     -0.5} {0 .5 .1 .5 .1 -.5 0 -.5} 0} width 5 offset 0"
     primer_bind     2589..2614
                     /PCR_conditions="primer
                     sequence:ATTCAGCACAAACAGCACCTCCTGGAAGCTagctgcattaatgaatcgg
                     ccaa"
                     /locus_tag="16561"
                     /label="16561"
                     /ApEinfo_label="16561"
                     /ApEinfo_fwdcolor="#14c0bd"
                     /ApEinfo_revcolor="#4ec02b"
                     /ApEinfo_graphicformat="arrow_data {{0 0.5 0 1 2 0 0 -1 0
                     -0.5} {0 .5 .1 .5 .1 -.5 0 -.5} 0} width 5 offset 0"
     primer_bind     complement(198..212)
                     /PCR_conditions="primer
                     sequence:ctgtatagggatccgAGTAGATATATTGCCATAGTTGGccaattcgccc
                     tata"
                     /locus_tag="15936"
                     /label="15936"
                     /ApEinfo_label="15936"
                     /ApEinfo_fwdcolor="#14c0bd"
                     /ApEinfo_revcolor="#4ec02b"
                     /ApEinfo_graphicformat="arrow_data {{0 0.5 0 1 2 0 0 -1 0
                     -0.5} {0 .5 .1 .5 .1 -.5 0 -.5} 0} width 5 offset 0"
     primer_bind     complement(198..212)
                     /PCR_conditions="primer
                     sequence:ctgtatagggatccgCTTTATATGTCTTATATGTAAGGccaattcgccc
                     tata"
                     /locus_tag="15932"
                     /label="15932"
                     /ApEinfo_label="15932"
                     /ApEinfo_fwdcolor="#14c0bd"
                     /ApEinfo_revcolor="#4ec02b"
                     /ApEinfo_graphicformat="arrow_data {{0 0.5 0 1 2 0 0 -1 0
                     -0.5} {0 .5 .1 .5 .1 -.5 0 -.5} 0} width 5 offset 0"
     primer_bind     complement(2446..2469)
                     /PCR_conditions="primer
                     sequence:CCTTCATCCGCGTGGAACCTTCCCATGGTTattgtgagcggataacaat
                     ttcac"
                     /locus_tag="17883"
                     /label="17883"
                     /ApEinfo_label="17883"
                     /ApEinfo_fwdcolor="#14c0bd"
                     /ApEinfo_revcolor="#4ec02b"
                     /ApEinfo_graphicformat="arrow_data {{0 0.5 0 1 2 0 0 -1 0
                     -0.5} {0 .5 .1 .5 .1 -.5 0 -.5} 0} width 5 offset 0"
     primer_bind     2465..2474
                     /PCR_conditions="primer
                     sequence:CCTTCATCCGCGTGGAACCTTCCCATGGTTattgtgagcggataacaat
                     ttcac"
                     /locus_tag="17883(1)"
                     /label="17883(1)"
                     /ApEinfo_label="17883"
                     /ApEinfo_fwdcolor="#14c0bd"
                     /ApEinfo_revcolor="#4ec02b"
                     /ApEinfo_graphicformat="arrow_data {{0 0.5 0 1 2 0 0 -1 0
                     -0.5} {0 .5 .1 .5 .1 -.5 0 -.5} 0} width 5 offset 0"
     primer_bind     complement(2446..2469)
                     /PCR_conditions="primer
                     sequence:AGGTCTGCAGCAATGCCATTGCCACCACGTattgtgagcggataacaat
                     ttcac"
                     /locus_tag="17881"
                     /label="17881"
                     /ApEinfo_label="17881"
                     /ApEinfo_fwdcolor="#14c0bd"
                     /ApEinfo_revcolor="#4ec02b"
                     /ApEinfo_graphicformat="arrow_data {{0 0.5 0 1 2 0 0 -1 0
                     -0.5} {0 .5 .1 .5 .1 -.5 0 -.5} 0} width 5 offset 0"
     primer_bind     2465..2474
                     /PCR_conditions="primer
                     sequence:AGGTCTGCAGCAATGCCATTGCCACCACGTattgtgagcggataacaat
                     ttcac"
                     /locus_tag="17881(1)"
                     /label="17881(1)"
                     /ApEinfo_label="17881"
                     /ApEinfo_fwdcolor="#14c0bd"
                     /ApEinfo_revcolor="#4ec02b"
                     /ApEinfo_graphicformat="arrow_data {{0 0.5 0 1 2 0 0 -1 0
                     -0.5} {0 .5 .1 .5 .1 -.5 0 -.5} 0} width 5 offset 0"
     primer_bind     complement(2446..2469)
                     /PCR_conditions="primer
                     sequence:AGAATCTTCCCCTGCTCTGGGCCCGTCCGTattgtgagcggataacaat
                     ttcac"
                     /locus_tag="17879"
                     /label="17879"
                     /ApEinfo_label="17879"
                     /ApEinfo_fwdcolor="#14c0bd"
                     /ApEinfo_revcolor="#4ec02b"
                     /ApEinfo_graphicformat="arrow_data {{0 0.5 0 1 2 0 0 -1 0
                     -0.5} {0 .5 .1 .5 .1 -.5 0 -.5} 0} width 5 offset 0"
     primer_bind     2465..2474
                     /PCR_conditions="primer
                     sequence:AGAATCTTCCCCTGCTCTGGGCCCGTCCGTattgtgagcggataacaat
                     ttcac"
                     /locus_tag="17879(1)"
                     /label="17879(1)"
                     /ApEinfo_label="17879"
                     /ApEinfo_fwdcolor="#14c0bd"
                     /ApEinfo_revcolor="#4ec02b"
                     /ApEinfo_graphicformat="arrow_data {{0 0.5 0 1 2 0 0 -1 0
                     -0.5} {0 .5 .1 .5 .1 -.5 0 -.5} 0} width 5 offset 0"
     primer_bind     complement(2446..2492)
                     /PCR_conditions="primer
                     sequence:GGTCCTGAGGGTTGAAGAGGAGTTTTCCGGattgtgagcggataacaat
                     ttcac"
                     /locus_tag="17877"
                     /label="17877"
                     /ApEinfo_label="17877"
                     /ApEinfo_fwdcolor="#14c0bd"
                     /ApEinfo_revcolor="#4ec02b"
                     /ApEinfo_graphicformat="arrow_data {{0 0.5 0 1 2 0 0 -1 0
                     -0.5} {0 .5 .1 .5 .1 -.5 0 -.5} 0} width 5 offset 0"
     primer_bind     2465..2474
                     /PCR_conditions="primer
                     sequence:GGTCCTGAGGGTTGAAGAGGAGTTTTCCGGattgtgagcggataacaat
                     ttcac"
                     /locus_tag="17877(1)"
                     /label="17877(1)"
                     /ApEinfo_label="17877"
                     /ApEinfo_fwdcolor="#14c0bd"
                     /ApEinfo_revcolor="#4ec02b"
                     /ApEinfo_graphicformat="arrow_data {{0 0.5 0 1 2 0 0 -1 0
                     -0.5} {0 .5 .1 .5 .1 -.5 0 -.5} 0} width 5 offset 0"
     primer_bind     complement(3410..3435)
                     /PCR_conditions="primer
                     sequence:ACCATAGGTCAGAGTAGTGACAAGTGTTGGaagatcaaaggatcttctt
                     gagatcc"
                     /locus_tag="20713"
                     /label="20713"
                     /ApEinfo_label="20713"
                     /ApEinfo_fwdcolor="#14c0bd"
                     /ApEinfo_revcolor="#4ec02b"
                     /ApEinfo_graphicformat="arrow_data {{0 0.5 0 1 2 0 0 -1 0
                     -0.5} {0 .5 .1 .5 .1 -.5 0 -.5} 0} width 5 offset 0"
     primer_bind     complement(3410..3435)
                     /PCR_conditions="primer
                     sequence:TCTGCTAGTTGAACGGAACCATCTTCAACGaagatcaaaggatcttctt
                     gagatcc"
                     /locus_tag="20711"
                     /label="20711"
                     /ApEinfo_label="20711"
                     /ApEinfo_fwdcolor="#14c0bd"
                     /ApEinfo_revcolor="#4ec02b"
                     /ApEinfo_graphicformat="arrow_data {{0 0.5 0 1 2 0 0 -1 0
                     -0.5} {0 .5 .1 .5 .1 -.5 0 -.5} 0} width 5 offset 0"
     primer_bind     complement(3410..3435)
                     /PCR_conditions="primer
                     sequence:ACTCTTGAAAAAGTCATGCCGTTTCATGTGaagatcaaaggatcttctt
                     gagatcc"
                     /locus_tag="20709"
                     /label="20709"
                     /ApEinfo_label="20709"
                     /ApEinfo_fwdcolor="#14c0bd"
                     /ApEinfo_revcolor="#4ec02b"
                     /ApEinfo_graphicformat="arrow_data {{0 0.5 0 1 2 0 0 -1 0
                     -0.5} {0 .5 .1 .5 .1 -.5 0 -.5} 0} width 5 offset 0"
     primer_bind     complement(3410..3435)
                     /PCR_conditions="primer
                     sequence:GAGAAGGGCCGTCCCGCCCGCTCACCTGTGaagatcaaaggatcttctt
                     gagatcc"
                     /locus_tag="20707"
                     /label="20707"
                     /ApEinfo_label="20707"
                     /ApEinfo_fwdcolor="#14c0bd"
                     /ApEinfo_revcolor="#4ec02b"
                     /ApEinfo_graphicformat="arrow_data {{0 0.5 0 1 2 0 0 -1 0
                     -0.5} {0 .5 .1 .5 .1 -.5 0 -.5} 0} width 5 offset 0"
     primer_bind     complement(3410..3435)
                     /PCR_conditions="primer
                     sequence:GCCGCTCCCCCCCGCACAAAGGGCCCTCCCaagatcaaaggatcttctt
                     gagatcc"
                     /locus_tag="20705"
                     /label="20705"
                     /ApEinfo_label="20705"
                     /ApEinfo_fwdcolor="#14c0bd"
                     /ApEinfo_revcolor="#4ec02b"
                     /ApEinfo_graphicformat="arrow_data {{0 0.5 0 1 2 0 0 -1 0
                     -0.5} {0 .5 .1 .5 .1 -.5 0 -.5} 0} width 5 offset 0"
     primer_bind     complement(3410..3435)
                     /PCR_conditions="primer
                     sequence:GTTTAAACGCTAGGGCCGCGCTCCCCTCGCaagatcaaaggatcttctt
                     gagatcc"
                     /locus_tag="20703"
                     /label="20703"
                     /ApEinfo_label="20703"
                     /ApEinfo_fwdcolor="#14c0bd"
                     /ApEinfo_revcolor="#4ec02b"
                     /ApEinfo_graphicformat="arrow_data {{0 0.5 0 1 2 0 0 -1 0
                     -0.5} {0 .5 .1 .5 .1 -.5 0 -.5} 0} width 5 offset 0"
     primer_bind     complement(3410..3435)
                     /PCR_conditions="primer
                     sequence:TCCATTCACACCTACCTGTGGCGTCGCCAGaagatcaaaggatcttctt
                     gagatcc"
                     /locus_tag="20264"
                     /label="20264"
                     /ApEinfo_label="20264"
                     /ApEinfo_fwdcolor="#14c0bd"
                     /ApEinfo_revcolor="#4ec02b"
                     /ApEinfo_graphicformat="arrow_data {{0 0.5 0 1 2 0 0 -1 0
                     -0.5} {0 .5 .1 .5 .1 -.5 0 -.5} 0} width 5 offset 0"
     primer_bind     complement(3410..3451)
                     /PCR_conditions="primer
                     sequence:acccacaccttgccgatgtcgagcccgacgaagatcaaaggatcttctt
                     gagatcc"
                     /locus_tag="20253"
                     /label="20253"
                     /ApEinfo_label="20253"
                     /ApEinfo_fwdcolor="#14c0bd"
                     /ApEinfo_revcolor="#4ec02b"
                     /ApEinfo_graphicformat="arrow_data {{0 0.5 0 1 2 0 0 -1 0
                     -0.5} {0 .5 .1 .5 .1 -.5 0 -.5} 0} width 5 offset 0"
     primer_bind     complement(3410..3435)
                     /PCR_conditions="primer
                     sequence:TCCACCTTCTTCTTCTATTCCTTCGGGCCTaagatcaaaggatcttctt
                     gagatcc"
                     /locus_tag="20246"
                     /label="20246"
                     /ApEinfo_label="20246"
                     /ApEinfo_fwdcolor="#14c0bd"
                     /ApEinfo_revcolor="#4ec02b"
                     /ApEinfo_graphicformat="arrow_data {{0 0.5 0 1 2 0 0 -1 0
                     -0.5} {0 .5 .1 .5 .1 -.5 0 -.5} 0} width 5 offset 0"
     primer_bind     complement(3410..3435)
                     /PCR_conditions="primer
                     sequence:TCCATTCACACCTACCTGTGGCGTCGCCAGaagatcaaaggatcttctt
                     gagatcc"
                     /locus_tag="20214"
                     /label="20214"
                     /ApEinfo_label="20214"
                     /ApEinfo_fwdcolor="#14c0bd"
                     /ApEinfo_revcolor="#4ec02b"
                     /ApEinfo_graphicformat="arrow_data {{0 0.5 0 1 2 0 0 -1 0
                     -0.5} {0 .5 .1 .5 .1 -.5 0 -.5} 0} width 5 offset 0"
     primer_bind     complement(3410..3435)
                     /PCR_conditions="primer
                     sequence:ATGGTGTCAGTGATCACCATGGAGTTTCCCaagatcaaaggatcttctt
                     gagatcc"
                     /locus_tag="20206"
                     /label="20206"
                     /ApEinfo_label="20206"
                     /ApEinfo_fwdcolor="#14c0bd"
                     /ApEinfo_revcolor="#4ec02b"
                     /ApEinfo_graphicformat="arrow_data {{0 0.5 0 1 2 0 0 -1 0
                     -0.5} {0 .5 .1 .5 .1 -.5 0 -.5} 0} width 5 offset 0"
     primer_bind     complement(3410..3435)
                     /PCR_conditions="primer
                     sequence:TGCCTACTGCGCCAGGCTTGTCGTCCCCTTaagatcaaaggatcttctt
                     gagatcc"
                     /locus_tag="20194"
                     /label="20194"
                     /ApEinfo_label="20194"
                     /ApEinfo_fwdcolor="#14c0bd"
                     /ApEinfo_revcolor="#4ec02b"
                     /ApEinfo_graphicformat="arrow_data {{0 0.5 0 1 2 0 0 -1 0
                     -0.5} {0 .5 .1 .5 .1 -.5 0 -.5} 0} width 5 offset 0"
     primer_bind     complement(3410..3435)
                     /PCR_conditions="primer
                     sequence:ttcttctattccttcgggcctgtcgggtccaagatcaaaggatcttctt
                     gagatcc"
                     /locus_tag="20191"
                     /label="20191"
                     /ApEinfo_label="20191"
                     /ApEinfo_fwdcolor="#14c0bd"
                     /ApEinfo_revcolor="#4ec02b"
                     /ApEinfo_graphicformat="arrow_data {{0 0.5 0 1 2 0 0 -1 0
                     -0.5} {0 .5 .1 .5 .1 -.5 0 -.5} 0} width 5 offset 0"
     primer_bind     complement(3410..3435)
                     /PCR_conditions="primer
                     sequence:TGGACACTCACATCCTCACCCATTCCCACCaagatcaaaggatcttctt
                     gagatcc"
                     /locus_tag="20172"
                     /label="20172"
                     /ApEinfo_label="20172"
                     /ApEinfo_fwdcolor="#14c0bd"
                     /ApEinfo_revcolor="#4ec02b"
                     /ApEinfo_graphicformat="arrow_data {{0 0.5 0 1 2 0 0 -1 0
                     -0.5} {0 .5 .1 .5 .1 -.5 0 -.5} 0} width 5 offset 0"
     primer_bind     complement(3410..3435)
                     /PCR_conditions="primer
                     sequence:ATCCTTGCTGGCTGCAGAATAGCAGCGGGTaagatcaaaggatcttctt
                     gagatcc"
                     /locus_tag="20165"
                     /label="20165"
                     /ApEinfo_label="20165"
                     /ApEinfo_fwdcolor="#14c0bd"
                     /ApEinfo_revcolor="#4ec02b"
                     /ApEinfo_graphicformat="arrow_data {{0 0.5 0 1 2 0 0 -1 0
                     -0.5} {0 .5 .1 .5 .1 -.5 0 -.5} 0} width 5 offset 0"
     primer_bind     complement(3410..3435)
                     /PCR_conditions="primer
                     sequence:TCATGGGAAGTGGGCTGGTGAGGGCCTGCTaagatcaaaggatcttctt
                     gagatcc"
                     /locus_tag="20158"
                     /label="20158"
                     /ApEinfo_label="20158"
                     /ApEinfo_fwdcolor="#14c0bd"
                     /ApEinfo_revcolor="#4ec02b"
                     /ApEinfo_graphicformat="arrow_data {{0 0.5 0 1 2 0 0 -1 0
                     -0.5} {0 .5 .1 .5 .1 -.5 0 -.5} 0} width 5 offset 0"
     primer_bind     complement(3410..3435)
                     /PCR_conditions="primer
                     sequence:AGGCGTCTATGGGCAGCACTGCCCCCCATGaagatcaaaggatcttctt
                     gagatcc"
                     /locus_tag="20151"
                     /label="20151"
                     /ApEinfo_label="20151"
                     /ApEinfo_fwdcolor="#14c0bd"
                     /ApEinfo_revcolor="#4ec02b"
                     /ApEinfo_graphicformat="arrow_data {{0 0.5 0 1 2 0 0 -1 0
                     -0.5} {0 .5 .1 .5 .1 -.5 0 -.5} 0} width 5 offset 0"
     primer_bind     complement(3410..3455)
                     /PCR_conditions="primer
                     sequence:CGCCGAGGAGCGGCATCTGTCCCGTTTCCCaagatcaaaggatcttctt
                     gagatcc"
                     /locus_tag="20143"
                     /label="20143"
                     /ApEinfo_label="20143"
                     /ApEinfo_fwdcolor="#14c0bd"
                     /ApEinfo_revcolor="#4ec02b"
                     /ApEinfo_graphicformat="arrow_data {{0 0.5 0 1 2 0 0 -1 0
                     -0.5} {0 .5 .1 .5 .1 -.5 0 -.5} 0} width 5 offset 0"
     primer_bind     2542..2571
                     /PCR_conditions="primer
                     sequence:aattgcgttgcgctcactgcccgctttccaaagatcaaaggatcttctt
                     gagatcc"
                     /locus_tag="20203"
                     /label="20203"
                     /ApEinfo_label="20203"
                     /ApEinfo_fwdcolor="#14c0bd"
                     /ApEinfo_revcolor="#4ec02b"
                     /ApEinfo_graphicformat="arrow_data {{0 0.5 0 1 2 0 0 -1 0
                     -0.5} {0 .5 .1 .5 .1 -.5 0 -.5} 0} width 5 offset 0"
     primer_bind     complement(3410..3436)
                     /PCR_conditions="primer
                     sequence:aattgcgttgcgctcactgcccgctttccaaagatcaaaggatcttctt
                     gagatcc"
                     /locus_tag="20203(1)"
                     /label="20203(1)"
                     /ApEinfo_label="20203"
                     /ApEinfo_fwdcolor="#14c0bd"
                     /ApEinfo_revcolor="#4ec02b"
                     /ApEinfo_graphicformat="arrow_data {{0 0.5 0 1 2 0 0 -1 0
                     -0.5} {0 .5 .1 .5 .1 -.5 0 -.5} 0} width 5 offset 0"
     primer_bind     2542..2571
                     /PCR_conditions="primer
                     sequence:aattgcgttgcgctcactgcccgctttccaaagatcaaaggatcttctt
                     gagatcc"
                     /locus_tag="20201"
                     /label="20201"
                     /ApEinfo_label="20201"
                     /ApEinfo_fwdcolor="#14c0bd"
                     /ApEinfo_revcolor="#4ec02b"
                     /ApEinfo_graphicformat="arrow_data {{0 0.5 0 1 2 0 0 -1 0
                     -0.5} {0 .5 .1 .5 .1 -.5 0 -.5} 0} width 5 offset 0"
     primer_bind     complement(3410..3436)
                     /PCR_conditions="primer
                     sequence:aattgcgttgcgctcactgcccgctttccaaagatcaaaggatcttctt
                     gagatcc"
                     /locus_tag="20201(1)"
                     /label="20201(1)"
                     /ApEinfo_label="20201"
                     /ApEinfo_fwdcolor="#14c0bd"
                     /ApEinfo_revcolor="#4ec02b"
                     /ApEinfo_graphicformat="arrow_data {{0 0.5 0 1 2 0 0 -1 0
                     -0.5} {0 .5 .1 .5 .1 -.5 0 -.5} 0} width 5 offset 0"
     primer_bind     complement(3410..3437)
                     /PCR_conditions="primer
                     sequence:cacagctcactgcagcctccactacctcaaaagatcaaaggatcttctt
                     gagatcc"
                     /locus_tag="20236"
                     /label="20236"
                     /ApEinfo_label="20236"
                     /ApEinfo_fwdcolor="#14c0bd"
                     /ApEinfo_revcolor="#4ec02b"
                     /ApEinfo_graphicformat="arrow_data {{0 0.5 0 1 2 0 0 -1 0
                     -0.5} {0 .5 .1 .5 .1 -.5 0 -.5} 0} width 5 offset 0"
     primer_bind     complement(3410..3439)
                     /PCR_conditions="primer
                     sequence:cagctcagggcactgtggggatatccagagaagatcaaaggatcttctt
                     gagatcc"
                     /locus_tag="20238"
                     /label="20238"
                     /ApEinfo_label="20238"
                     /ApEinfo_fwdcolor="#14c0bd"
                     /ApEinfo_revcolor="#4ec02b"
                     /ApEinfo_graphicformat="arrow_data {{0 0.5 0 1 2 0 0 -1 0
                     -0.5} {0 .5 .1 .5 .1 -.5 0 -.5} 0} width 5 offset 0"
     primer_bind     complement(3410..3439)
                     /PCR_conditions="primer
                     sequence:acatgacccatccacattgggaagccagaaaagatcaaaggatcttctt
                     gagatcc"
                     /locus_tag="20234"
                     /label="20234"
                     /ApEinfo_label="20234"
                     /ApEinfo_fwdcolor="#14c0bd"
                     /ApEinfo_revcolor="#4ec02b"
                     /ApEinfo_graphicformat="arrow_data {{0 0.5 0 1 2 0 0 -1 0
                     -0.5} {0 .5 .1 .5 .1 -.5 0 -.5} 0} width 5 offset 0"
     primer_bind     2816..2837
                     /PCR_conditions="primer
                     sequence:TGCCACCTGACGTATcgataccggtGCTAGCgacgtcttgctggcgttt
                     ttccata"
                     /locus_tag="14442"
                     /label="14442"
                     /ApEinfo_label="14442"
                     /ApEinfo_fwdcolor="#14c0bd"
                     /ApEinfo_revcolor="#4ec02b"
                     /ApEinfo_graphicformat="arrow_data {{0 0.5 0 1 2 0 0 -1 0
                     -0.5} {0 .5 .1 .5 .1 -.5 0 -.5} 0} width 5 offset 0"
     primer_bind     complement(4902..4922)
                     /PCR_conditions="primer
                     sequence:ttctagACGTGAATTCGTCGACagatctGCGGCCGCccgagatagggtt
                     gagtgttg"
                     /locus_tag="14435"
                     /label="14435"
                     /ApEinfo_label="14435"
                     /ApEinfo_fwdcolor="#14c0bd"
                     /ApEinfo_revcolor="#4ec02b"
                     /ApEinfo_graphicformat="arrow_data {{0 0.5 0 1 2 0 0 -1 0
                     -0.5} {0 .5 .1 .5 .1 -.5 0 -.5} 0} width 5 offset 0"
     primer_bind     complement(3409..3445)
                     /PCR_conditions="primer
                     sequence:TGCTCCCCAGATCTTCTCAATGCTCCCCGGaagatcaaaggatcttctt
                     gagatcct"
                     /locus_tag="20137"
                     /label="20137"
                     /ApEinfo_label="20137"
                     /ApEinfo_fwdcolor="#14c0bd"
                     /ApEinfo_revcolor="#4ec02b"
                     /ApEinfo_graphicformat="arrow_data {{0 0.5 0 1 2 0 0 -1 0
                     -0.5} {0 .5 .1 .5 .1 -.5 0 -.5} 0} width 5 offset 0"
     primer_bind     complement(4532..4555)
                     /PCR_conditions="primer
                     sequence:ttctagACGTGAATTCGTCGACagatctGCGGCCGCgcggaacccctat
                     ttgtttatt"
                     /locus_tag="14443"
                     /label="14443"
                     /ApEinfo_label="14443"
                     /ApEinfo_fwdcolor="#14c0bd"
                     /ApEinfo_revcolor="#4ec02b"
                     /ApEinfo_graphicformat="arrow_data {{0 0.5 0 1 2 0 0 -1 0
                     -0.5} {0 .5 .1 .5 .1 -.5 0 -.5} 0} width 5 offset 0"
     primer_bind     3576..3598
                     /PCR_conditions="primer
                     sequence:TGCCACCTGACGTATcgataccggtGCTAGCgacgtcttggtctgacag
                     ttaccaatgc"
                     /locus_tag="14434"
                     /label="14434"
                     /ApEinfo_label="14434"
                     /ApEinfo_fwdcolor="#14c0bd"
                     /ApEinfo_revcolor="#4ec02b"
                     /ApEinfo_graphicformat="arrow_data {{0 0.5 0 1 2 0 0 -1 0
                     -0.5} {0 .5 .1 .5 .1 -.5 0 -.5} 0} width 5 offset 0"
     primer_bind     3319..3339
                     /PCR_conditions="primer
                     sequence:AATGATACGGCGACCACCGAACACTCTTTCCCTACACGACGCTCTTCCG
                     ATCTAAGAGTTGGTAGCTCTTGATC"
                     /locus_tag="6467"
                     /label="6467"
                     /ApEinfo_label="6467"
                     /ApEinfo_fwdcolor="#14c0bd"
                     /ApEinfo_revcolor="#4ec02b"
                     /ApEinfo_graphicformat="arrow_data {{0 0.5 0 1 2 0 0 -1 0
                     -0.5} {0 .5 .1 .5 .1 -.5 0 -.5} 0} width 5 offset 0"
     primer_bind     3319..3339
                     /PCR_conditions="primer
                     sequence:AATGATACGGCGACCACCGAACACTCTTTCCCTACACGACGCTCTTCCG
                     ATCTGTAAGAGTTGGTAGCTCTTGATC"
                     /locus_tag="6957"
                     /label="6957"
                     /ApEinfo_label="6957"
                     /ApEinfo_fwdcolor="#14c0bd"
                     /ApEinfo_revcolor="#4ec02b"
                     /ApEinfo_graphicformat="arrow_data {{0 0.5 0 1 2 0 0 -1 0
                     -0.5} {0 .5 .1 .5 .1 -.5 0 -.5} 0} width 5 offset 0"
     primer_bind     3319..3339
                     /PCR_conditions="primer
                     sequence:AATGATACGGCGACCACCGAACACTCTTTCCCTACACGACGCTCTTCCG
                     ATCTCCAAGAGTTGGTAGCTCTTGATC"
                     /locus_tag="6956"
                     /label="6956"
                     /ApEinfo_label="6956"
                     /ApEinfo_fwdcolor="#14c0bd"
                     /ApEinfo_revcolor="#4ec02b"
                     /ApEinfo_graphicformat="arrow_data {{0 0.5 0 1 2 0 0 -1 0
                     -0.5} {0 .5 .1 .5 .1 -.5 0 -.5} 0} width 5 offset 0"
     primer_bind     3319..3339
                     /PCR_conditions="primer
                     sequence:AATGATACGGCGACCACCGAACACTCTTTCCCTACACGACGCTCTTCCG
                     ATCTCGAAGAGTTGGTAGCTCTTGATC"
                     /locus_tag="6955"
                     /label="6955"
                     /ApEinfo_label="6955"
                     /ApEinfo_fwdcolor="#14c0bd"
                     /ApEinfo_revcolor="#4ec02b"
                     /ApEinfo_graphicformat="arrow_data {{0 0.5 0 1 2 0 0 -1 0
                     -0.5} {0 .5 .1 .5 .1 -.5 0 -.5} 0} width 5 offset 0"
     primer_bind     3319..3339
                     /PCR_conditions="primer
                     sequence:AATGATACGGCGACCACCGAACACTCTTTCCCTACACGACGCTCTTCCG
                     ATCTCTAAGAGTTGGTAGCTCTTGATC"
                     /locus_tag="6954"
                     /label="6954"
                     /ApEinfo_label="6954"
                     /ApEinfo_fwdcolor="#14c0bd"
                     /ApEinfo_revcolor="#4ec02b"
                     /ApEinfo_graphicformat="arrow_data {{0 0.5 0 1 2 0 0 -1 0
                     -0.5} {0 .5 .1 .5 .1 -.5 0 -.5} 0} width 5 offset 0"
     primer_bind     3319..3339
                     /PCR_conditions="primer
                     sequence:AATGATACGGCGACCACCGAACACTCTTTCCCTACACGACGCTCTTCCG
                     ATCTTCAAGAGTTGGTAGCTCTTGATC"
                     /locus_tag="6953"
                     /label="6953"
                     /ApEinfo_label="6953"
                     /ApEinfo_fwdcolor="#14c0bd"
                     /ApEinfo_revcolor="#4ec02b"
                     /ApEinfo_graphicformat="arrow_data {{0 0.5 0 1 2 0 0 -1 0
                     -0.5} {0 .5 .1 .5 .1 -.5 0 -.5} 0} width 5 offset 0"
     primer_bind     3319..3339
                     /PCR_conditions="primer
                     sequence:AATGATACGGCGACCACCGAACACTCTTTCCCTACACGACGCTCTTCCG
                     ATCTTGAAGAGTTGGTAGCTCTTGATC"
                     /locus_tag="6952"
                     /label="6952"
                     /ApEinfo_label="6952"
                     /ApEinfo_fwdcolor="#14c0bd"
                     /ApEinfo_revcolor="#4ec02b"
                     /ApEinfo_graphicformat="arrow_data {{0 0.5 0 1 2 0 0 -1 0
                     -0.5} {0 .5 .1 .5 .1 -.5 0 -.5} 0} width 5 offset 0"
     primer_bind     3319..3339
                     /PCR_conditions="primer
                     sequence:AATGATACGGCGACCACCGAACACTCTTTCCCTACACGACGCTCTTCCG
                     ATCTTTAAGAGTTGGTAGCTCTTGATC"
                     /locus_tag="6951"
                     /label="6951"
                     /ApEinfo_label="6951"
                     /ApEinfo_fwdcolor="#14c0bd"
                     /ApEinfo_revcolor="#4ec02b"
                     /ApEinfo_graphicformat="arrow_data {{0 0.5 0 1 2 0 0 -1 0
                     -0.5} {0 .5 .1 .5 .1 -.5 0 -.5} 0} width 5 offset 0"
     primer_bind     4626..4659
                     /PCR_conditions="primer
                     sequence:AGGGTGATGGTTCACGTAGTGGGTGCCAGGGCGTGCCCTTGGGCTCCCC
                     GGGCGCGCACGTAGTGGGCCATCGCCCT"
                     /locus_tag="11510"
                     /label="11510"
                     /ApEinfo_label="11510"
                     /ApEinfo_fwdcolor="#14c0bd"
                     /ApEinfo_revcolor="#4ec02b"
                     /ApEinfo_graphicformat="arrow_data {{0 0.5 0 1 2 0 0 -1 0
                     -0.5} {0 .5 .1 .5 .1 -.5 0 -.5} 0} width 5 offset 0"
     primer_bind     4797..4829
                     /PCR_conditions="primer
                     sequence:AGGGTGATGGTTCACGTAGTGGGTGCCAGGGCGTGCCCTTGGGCTCCCC
                     GGGCGCGCACGTAGTGGGCCATCGCCCT"
                     /locus_tag="11510(1)"
                     /label="11510(1)"
                     /ApEinfo_label="11510"
                     /ApEinfo_fwdcolor="#14c0bd"
                     /ApEinfo_revcolor="#4ec02b"
                     /ApEinfo_graphicformat="arrow_data {{0 0.5 0 1 2 0 0 -1 0
                     -0.5} {0 .5 .1 .5 .1 -.5 0 -.5} 0} width 5 offset 0"
     primer_bind     complement(4797..4830)
                     /PCR_conditions="primer
                     sequence:AGGGTGATGGTTCACGTAGTGGGTGCCAGGGCGTGCCCTTGGGCTCCCC
                     GGGCGCGCACGTAGTGGGCCATCGCCCT"
                     /locus_tag="11510(2)"
                     /label="11510(2)"
                     /ApEinfo_label="11510"
                     /ApEinfo_fwdcolor="#14c0bd"
                     /ApEinfo_revcolor="#4ec02b"
                     /ApEinfo_graphicformat="arrow_data {{0 0.5 0 1 2 0 0 -1 0
                     -0.5} {0 .5 .1 .5 .1 -.5 0 -.5} 0} width 5 offset 0"
     primer_bind     complement(4797..4829)
                     /PCR_conditions="primer
                     sequence:AGGGCGATGGCCCACTACGTGCGCGCCCGGGGAGCCCAAGGGCACGCCC
                     TGGCACCCACTACGTGAACCATCACCCT"
                     /locus_tag="11509"
                     /label="11509"
                     /ApEinfo_label="11509"
                     /ApEinfo_fwdcolor="#14c0bd"
                     /ApEinfo_revcolor="#4ec02b"
                     /ApEinfo_graphicformat="arrow_data {{0 0.5 0 1 2 0 0 -1 0
                     -0.5} {0 .5 .1 .5 .1 -.5 0 -.5} 0} width 5 offset 0"
     primer_bind     4820..4829
                     /PCR_conditions="primer
                     sequence:AGGGCGATGGCCCACTACGTGCGCGCCCGGGGAGCCCAAGGGCACGCCC
                     TGGCACCCACTACGTGAACCATCACCCT"
                     /locus_tag="11509(1)"
                     /label="11509(1)"
                     /ApEinfo_label="11509"
                     /ApEinfo_fwdcolor="#14c0bd"
                     /ApEinfo_revcolor="#4ec02b"
                     /ApEinfo_graphicformat="arrow_data {{0 0.5 0 1 2 0 0 -1 0
                     -0.5} {0 .5 .1 .5 .1 -.5 0 -.5} 0} width 5 offset 0"
     primer_bind     2816..2837
                     /PCR_conditions="primer
                     sequence:AACTCATCAATGTATCTTAAgaagttcctattctctagaaagtatagga
                     acttcaccggtGCTAGCgacgtcttgctggcgtttttccata"
                     /locus_tag="20557"
                     /label="20557"
                     /ApEinfo_label="20557"
                     /ApEinfo_fwdcolor="#14c0bd"
                     /ApEinfo_revcolor="#4ec02b"
                     /ApEinfo_graphicformat="arrow_data {{0 0.5 0 1 2 0 0 -1 0
                     -0.5} {0 .5 .1 .5 .1 -.5 0 -.5} 0} width 5 offset 0"
     primer_bind     2811..2843
                     /PCR_conditions="primer
                     sequence:CATCAATGTATCTTAACGCGATAACTTCGTATAGgATACtTTATACGAA
                     GTTATGATATCAGGCCTCTTAAGttgctggcgtttttccataggctcc"
                     /locus_tag="20562"
                     /label="20562"
                     /ApEinfo_label="20562"
                     /ApEinfo_fwdcolor="#14c0bd"
                     /ApEinfo_revcolor="#4ec02b"
                     /ApEinfo_graphicformat="arrow_data {{0 0.5 0 1 2 0 0 -1 0
                     -0.5} {0 .5 .1 .5 .1 -.5 0 -.5} 0} width 5 offset 0"
     primer_bind     4212..4231
                     /PCR_conditions="primer sequence:ATAATACCGCGCCACATAGC"
                     /note="Ampicillin resistance gene, reverse primer"
                     /locus_tag="Amp-R"
                     /label="Amp-R"
                     /ApEinfo_label="Amp-R"
                     /ApEinfo_fwdcolor="#14c0bd"
                     /ApEinfo_revcolor="#4ec02b"
                     /ApEinfo_graphicformat="arrow_data {{0 0.5 0 1 2 0 0 -1 0
                     -0.5} {0 .5 .1 .5 .1 -.5 0 -.5} 0} width 5 offset 0"
     primer_bind     3068..3077
                     /PCR_conditions="primer sequence:GTGGACTCTTGTTCCAAACTGG"
                     /note="F1 origin, forward primer"
                     /locus_tag="F1ori-F"
                     /label="F1ori-F"
                     /ApEinfo_label="F1ori-F"
                     /ApEinfo_fwdcolor="#14c0bd"
                     /ApEinfo_revcolor="#4ec02b"
                     /ApEinfo_graphicformat="arrow_data {{0 0.5 0 1 2 0 0 -1 0
                     -0.5} {0 .5 .1 .5 .1 -.5 0 -.5} 0} width 5 offset 0"
     primer_bind     4878..4899
                     /PCR_conditions="primer sequence:GTGGACTCTTGTTCCAAACTGG"
                     /note="F1 origin, forward primer"
                     /locus_tag="F1ori-F(1)"
                     /label="F1ori-F(1)"
                     /ApEinfo_label="F1ori-F"
                     /ApEinfo_fwdcolor="#14c0bd"
                     /ApEinfo_revcolor="#4ec02b"
                     /ApEinfo_graphicformat="arrow_data {{0 0.5 0 1 2 0 0 -1 0
                     -0.5} {0 .5 .1 .5 .1 -.5 0 -.5} 0} width 5 offset 0"
     primer_bind     complement(4668..4687)
                     /PCR_conditions="primer sequence:AGGGAAGAAAGCGAAAGGAG"
                     /note="F1 origin, reverse primer"
                     /locus_tag="F1ori-R"
                     /label="F1ori-R"
                     /ApEinfo_label="F1ori-R"
                     /ApEinfo_fwdcolor="#14c0bd"
                     /ApEinfo_revcolor="#4ec02b"
                     /ApEinfo_graphicformat="arrow_data {{0 0.5 0 1 2 0 0 -1 0
                     -0.5} {0 .5 .1 .5 .1 -.5 0 -.5} 0} width 5 offset 0"
     primer_bind     complement(2048..2058)
                     /PCR_conditions="primer sequence:AGCGAGTCAGTGAGCGAG"
                     /note="L4440 vector, forward primer"
                     /locus_tag="L4440"
                     /label="L4440"
                     /ApEinfo_label="L4440"
                     /ApEinfo_fwdcolor="#14c0bd"
                     /ApEinfo_revcolor="#4ec02b"
                     /ApEinfo_graphicformat="arrow_data {{0 0.5 0 1 2 0 0 -1 0
                     -0.5} {0 .5 .1 .5 .1 -.5 0 -.5} 0} width 5 offset 0"
     primer_bind     complement(2659..2676)
                     /PCR_conditions="primer sequence:AGCGAGTCAGTGAGCGAG"
                     /note="L4440 vector, forward primer"
                     /locus_tag="L4440(1)"
                     /label="L4440(1)"
                     /ApEinfo_label="L4440"
                     /ApEinfo_fwdcolor="#14c0bd"
                     /ApEinfo_revcolor="#4ec02b"
                     /ApEinfo_graphicformat="arrow_data {{0 0.5 0 1 2 0 0 -1 0
                     -0.5} {0 .5 .1 .5 .1 -.5 0 -.5} 0} width 5 offset 0"
     primer_bind     158..175
                     /PCR_conditions="primer sequence:TGTAAAACGACGGCCAGT"
                     /note="In lacZ gene. Also called M13-F20 or M13 (-21)
                     Forward"
                     /locus_tag="M13 Forward"
                     /label="M13 Forward"
                     /ApEinfo_label="M13 Forward"
                     /ApEinfo_fwdcolor="#14c0bd"
                     /ApEinfo_revcolor="#4ec02b"
                     /ApEinfo_graphicformat="arrow_data {{0 0.5 0 1 2 0 0 -1 0
                     -0.5} {0 .5 .1 .5 .1 -.5 0 -.5} 0} width 5 offset 0"
     primer_bind     complement(2428..2444)
                     /PCR_conditions="primer sequence:CAGGAAACAGCTATGAC"
                     /note="In lacZ gene. Also called M13-rev"
                     /locus_tag="M13 Reverse"
                     /label="M13 Reverse"
                     /ApEinfo_label="M13 Reverse"
                     /ApEinfo_fwdcolor="#14c0bd"
                     /ApEinfo_revcolor="#4ec02b"
                     /ApEinfo_graphicformat="arrow_data {{0 0.5 0 1 2 0 0 -1 0
                     -0.5} {0 .5 .1 .5 .1 -.5 0 -.5} 0} width 5 offset 0"
     primer_bind     144..166
                     /PCR_conditions="primer sequence:CCCAGTCACGACGTTGTAAAACG"
                     /note="In lacZ gene"
                     /locus_tag="M13/pUC Forward"
                     /label="M13/pUC Forward"
                     /ApEinfo_label="M13/pUC Forward"
                     /ApEinfo_fwdcolor="#14c0bd"
                     /ApEinfo_revcolor="#4ec02b"
                     /ApEinfo_graphicformat="arrow_data {{0 0.5 0 1 2 0 0 -1 0
                     -0.5} {0 .5 .1 .5 .1 -.5 0 -.5} 0} width 5 offset 0"
     primer_bind     complement(2441..2463)
                     /PCR_conditions="primer sequence:AGCGGATAACAATTTCACACAGG"
                     /note="In lacZ gene"
                     /locus_tag="M13/pUC Reverse"
                     /label="M13/pUC Reverse"
                     /ApEinfo_label="M13/pUC Reverse"
                     /ApEinfo_fwdcolor="#14c0bd"
                     /ApEinfo_revcolor="#4ec02b"
                     /ApEinfo_graphicformat="arrow_data {{0 0.5 0 1 2 0 0 -1 0
                     -0.5} {0 .5 .1 .5 .1 -.5 0 -.5} 0} width 5 offset 0"
     primer_bind     complement(2910..2929)
                     /PCR_conditions="primer sequence:GGGAAACGCCTGGTATCTTT"
                     /note="pBR322 origin, forward primer"
                     /locus_tag="pBR322ori-F"
                     /label="pBR322ori-F"
                     /ApEinfo_label="pBR322ori-F"
                     /ApEinfo_fwdcolor="#14c0bd"
                     /ApEinfo_revcolor="#4ec02b"
                     /ApEinfo_graphicformat="arrow_data {{0 0.5 0 1 2 0 0 -1 0
                     -0.5} {0 .5 .1 .5 .1 -.5 0 -.5} 0} width 5 offset 0"
     primer_bind     193..203
                     /PCR_conditions="primer sequence:GCAATTAACCCTCACTAAAGG"
                     /note="T3 promoter, forward primer"
                     /locus_tag="T3"
                     /label="T3"
                     /ApEinfo_label="T3"
                     /ApEinfo_fwdcolor="#14c0bd"
                     /ApEinfo_revcolor="#4ec02b"
                     /ApEinfo_graphicformat="arrow_data {{0 0.5 0 1 2 0 0 -1 0
                     -0.5} {0 .5 .1 .5 .1 -.5 0 -.5} 0} width 5 offset 0"
     primer_bind     complement(2389..2409)
                     /PCR_conditions="primer sequence:GCAATTAACCCTCACTAAAGG"
                     /note="T3 promoter, forward primer"
                     /locus_tag="T3(1)"
                     /label="T3(1)"
                     /ApEinfo_label="T3"
                     /ApEinfo_fwdcolor="#14c0bd"
                     /ApEinfo_revcolor="#4ec02b"
                     /ApEinfo_graphicformat="arrow_data {{0 0.5 0 1 2 0 0 -1 0
                     -0.5} {0 .5 .1 .5 .1 -.5 0 -.5} 0} width 5 offset 0"
     primer_bind     185..204
                     /PCR_conditions="primer sequence:TAATACGACTCACTATAGGG"
                     /note="T7 promoter, forward primer"
                     /locus_tag="T7"
                     /label="T7"
                     /ApEinfo_label="T7"
                     /ApEinfo_fwdcolor="#14c0bd"
                     /ApEinfo_revcolor="#4ec02b"
                     /ApEinfo_graphicformat="arrow_data {{0 0.5 0 1 2 0 0 -1 0
                     -0.5} {0 .5 .1 .5 .1 -.5 0 -.5} 0} width 5 offset 0"
     primer_bind     complement(2388..2399)
                     /PCR_conditions="primer sequence:TAATACGACTCACTATAGGG"
                     /note="T7 promoter, forward primer"
                     /locus_tag="T7(1)"
                     /label="T7(1)"
                     /ApEinfo_label="T7"
                     /ApEinfo_fwdcolor="#14c0bd"
                     /ApEinfo_revcolor="#4ec02b"
                     /ApEinfo_graphicformat="arrow_data {{0 0.5 0 1 2 0 0 -1 0
                     -0.5} {0 .5 .1 .5 .1 -.5 0 -.5} 0} width 5 offset 0"
ORIGIN
        1 tattaacgct tacaatttcc attcgccatt caggctgcgc aactgttggg aagggcgatc
       61 ggtgcgggcc tcttcgctat tacgccagct ggcgaaaggg ggatgtgctg caaggcgatt
      121 aagttgggta acgccagggt tttcccagtc acgacgttgt aaaacgacgg ccagtgagcg
      181 cgcgtaatac gactcactat agggcgaatt ggagctcccc gggatccggt AGATCAGGAT
      241 GAGTTAAGTT CTAAGGCCAA GGTGAAAGGA GCCACCTTCT AGATTTCCAA CAGGAAAAGT
      301 CTGAAATCTC AGCACAAGAA TGATCAAAGA TGAACAGTTT GGTAAGTTGT TTTTCTGGGC
      361 AGGGTGGGGA AGATGTAAGT TGTTGACCTG TGTTAGAATT AACTATAACA CGAAGAATTA
      421 AAGAGTGGGA CCTATTACCT ATTGACATTT CGTGACTGTT TTCTCCATTT CTGGGACCTT
      481 GTATCCAAAA GGTAGCCCTT ATTTTATGTA AACCTCTGCA ACCACTTGAA AGGCACTAAG
      541 CAAAAGAAAT ATTTGTCTTG TTAATAAAAA TAGAAATATC AAAATACCAT ATCCTAAATA
      601 AAAATTACAC AAAGAAAAAA GATTTTTCTT CAAATTTGTG CCTTAAAACT GGAAGTTATG
      661 AGATAATAAC AGATGCTATT ATAAACGGAC CCAGGAAAAC CAGATGCAGG TTTCTCTCTC
      721 AAATGCTTAG GTGTTTGGGG TGACTGGCAC TAAGAATATA CTACGAATAA AACAAAATGT
      781 CTAAATTCCC ACTTGAGGAA GAATGGCGTA CATTACCTTT Gcttgtacag ctcgtccatg
      841 ccgagagtga tcccggcggc ggtcacgaac tccagcagga ccatgtgatc gcgcttctcg
      901 ttggggtctt tgctcagggc ggactgggtg ctcaggtagt ggttgtcggg cagcagcacg
      961 gggccgtcgc cgatgggggt gttctgctgg tagtggtcgg cgagctgcac gctgccgtcc
     1021 tcgatgttgt ggcggatctt gaagttcacc ttgatgccgt tcttctgctt gtcggccatg
     1081 atatagacgt tgtggctgtt gtagttgtac tccagcttgt gccccaggat gttgccgtcc
     1141 tccttgaagt cgatgccctt cagctcgatg cggttcacca gggtgtcgcc ctcgaacttc
     1201 acctcggcgc gggtcttgta gttgccgtcg tccttgaaga agatggtgcg ctcctggacg
     1261 tagccttcgg gcatggcgga cttgaagaag tcgtgctgct tcatgtggtc ggggtagcgg
     1321 ctgaagcact gcacgccgta ggtcagggtg gtcacgaggg tgggccaggg cacgggcagc
     1381 ttgccggtgg tgcagatgaa cttcagggtc agcttgccgt aggtggcatc gccctcgccc
     1441 tcgccggaca cgctgaactt gtggccgttt acgtcgccgt ccagctcgac caggatgggc
     1501 accaccccgg tgaacagctc ctcgcccttg ctcacCATgc tagctttata catcctcaaa
     1561 tcgattttcc tcaagtacgg tgctccgtcc attgatacct tcacgaacgc cgccgcctcc
     1621 gggccaccgc ttgatttttg gcaggaaacc atcacgttct tccggtatga tctcaccggt
     1681 ggccatccca caacttgtgc cttggccgga ggtttggctg gatctttagg acaagcactc
     1741 ttctccttTA AGTCAATTTG TCTTTCTGCT GGTGCTGCCT TTTTGGCTAA ATCTTGCAGT
     1801 TTGGGTGCTT TGGCATTACC TGCTTCCAAA CCCCCAGGGC TCTCCTGACC CACTGCAGCT
     1861 CTCTTCCTTC CCTTGTTAAT AGGTTTATTT AGATCATCAT TTTTGGTAGC ATTGCCCTGA
     1921 GATTCAGACT TGGGTCGACG TCCTCTCCTG GGTTTGGAAG GGGCGGGAGG TCCCGATTCA
     1981 TCTACTTTCT CATCTGTTTT TTGTTGGATA TTCTCTGCAC CAGCTGCTGT TACTGTTCTT
     2041 TTCTTTCCTC GGTCACTGCT GATGTTGCCC TGGGTAGCCT GATCAGAATT AATTTCCTAA
     2101 AAAAGCACAA AACAATTCTA TAAACACAAA TTCCTTAAAT ATTAATGATC TCTATTAGAA
     2161 AAGAGTGTTT TGAAAGTATT TTAAAGGAGT CTGGATTTGA GGGCTTCCAG TTAACTGCTT
     2221 ACATCACATT AGGAAAGTAA GCTCCTTGAG GAGAGTGACT GTGCCTGGTA CCTACCATGG
     2281 TGTATAGCAT ATATAATGTG CTCAATAAAT GCTCATTAAA AAGCAAAGGC TGGGAACAGT
     2341 GGCTCACGCC TGTAATCGCA GATCTgatcc ggtacccagc ttttgttccc tttagtgagg
     2401 gttaattgcg cgcttggcgt aatcatggtc atagctgttt cctgtgtgaa attgttatcc
     2461 gctcacaatt ccacacaaca tacgagccgg aagcataaag tgtaaagcct ggggtgccta
     2521 atgagtgagc taactcacat taattgcgtt gcgctcactg cccgctttcc agtcgggaaa
     2581 cctgtcgtgc cagctgcatt aatgaatcgg ccaacgcgcg gggagaggcg gtttgcgtat
     2641 tgggcgctct tccgcttcct cgctcactga ctcgctgcgc tcggtcgttc ggctgcggcg
     2701 agcggtatca gctcactcaa aggcggtaat acggttatcc acagaatcag gggataacgc
     2761 aggaaagaac atgtgagcaa aaggccagca aaaggccagg aaccgtaaaa aggccgcgtt
     2821 gctggcgttt ttccataggc tccgcccccc tgacgagcat cacaaaaatc gacgctcaag
     2881 tcagaggtgg cgaaacccga caggactata aagataccag gcgtttcccc ctggaagctc
     2941 cctcgtgcgc tctcctgttc cgaccctgcc gcttaccgga tacctgtccg cctttctccc
     3001 ttcgggaagc gtggcgcttt ctcatagctc acgctgtagg tatctcagtt cggtgtaggt
     3061 cgttcgctcc aagctgggct gtgtgcacga accccccgtt cagcccgacc gctgcgcctt
     3121 atccggtaac tatcgtcttg agtccaaccc ggtaagacac gacttatcgc cactggcagc
     3181 agccactggt aacaggatta gcagagcgag gtatgtaggc ggtgctacag agttcttgaa
     3241 gtggtggcct aactacggct acactagaag aacagtattt ggtatctgcg ctctgctgaa
     3301 gccagttacc ttcggaaaaa gagttggtag ctcttgatcc ggcaaacaaa ccaccgctgg
     3361 tagcggtggt ttttttgttt gcaagcagca gattacgcgc agaaaaaaag gatctcaaga
     3421 agatcctttg atcttttcta cggggtctga cgctcagtgg aacgaaaact cacgttaagg
     3481 gattttggtc atgagattat caaaaaggat cttcacctag atccttttaa attaaaaatg
     3541 aagttttaaa tcaatctaaa gtatatatga gtaaacttgg tctgacagtt accaatgctt
     3601 aatcagtgag gcacctatct cagcgatctg tctatttcgt tcatccatag ttgcctgact
     3661 ccccgtcgtg tagataacta cgatacggga gggcttacca tctggcccca gtgctgcaat
     3721 gataccgcga gacccacgct caccggctcc agatttatca gcaataaacc agccagccgg
     3781 aagggccgag cgcagaagtg gtcctgcaac tttatccgcc tccatccagt ctattaattg
     3841 ttgccgggaa gctagagtaa gtagttcgcc agttaatagt ttgcgcaacg ttgttgccat
     3901 tgctacaggc atcgtggtgt cacgctcgtc gtttggtatg gcttcattca gctccggttc
     3961 ccaacgatca aggcgagtta catgatcccc catgttgtgc aaaaaagcgg ttagctcctt
     4021 cggtcctccg atcgttgtca gaagtaagtt ggccgcagtg ttatcactca tggttatggc
     4081 agcactgcat aattctctta ctgtcatgcc atccgtaaga tgcttttctg tgactggtga
     4141 gtactcaacc aagtcattct gagaatagtg tatgcggcga ccgagttgct cttgcccggc
     4201 gtcaatacgg gataataccg cgccacatag cagaacttta aaagtgctca tcattggaaa
     4261 acgttcttcg gggcgaaaac tctcaaggat cttaccgctg ttgagatcca gttcgatgta
     4321 acccactcgt gcacccaact gatcttcagc atcttttact ttcaccagcg tttctgggtg
     4381 agcaaaaaca ggaaggcaaa atgccgcaaa aaagggaata agggcgacac ggaaatgttg
     4441 aatactcata ctcttccttt ttcaatatta ttgaagcatt tatcagggtt attgtctcat
     4501 gagcggatac atatttgaat gtatttagaa aaataaacaa ataggggttc cgcgcacatt
     4561 tccccgaaaa gtgccacctg nnnnnnnnnn nnnnnnnnnn nnnnnnnnnn nnnnnnnnnn
     4621 nnnnnnnnnn nnnnnnnnnn nnnnnnnnnn nnnnnnnnnn nnnnnnnnnn nnnnnnnnnn
     4681 nnnnnnnnnn nnnnnnnnnn nnnncnnnnn nnnnnnnnnn nnnnnnnnnn nnnnnnnnnn
     4741 nnnnnnnnnn nnnnnnnnnn nnnnnnnnnn nnnnnnnnnn nnnnnnnnnn nnnnnnannn
     4801 nnnnnnnnnn nnnnnnnnnn nnnnnnnnnn nnnnnnnnnn nnnnnncctt tgacgttgga
     4861 gtccacgttc tttaatagtg gactcttgtt ccaaactgga acaacactca accctatctc
     4921 ggtctattct tttgatttat aagggatttt gccgatttcg gcctattggt taaaaaatga
     4981 gctgatttaa caaaaattta acgcgaattt taacaaaa  
//
